# Supplementary material for: A toolbox of Stable Integration Vectors (SIV) in the fission yeast Schizosaccharomyces pombe
Source: bioRxiv preprint, doi:10.1101/808329, version 1 (2019-10-18)
Supplement: Supplemental sequences [file 808329_file05.zip › Supplemental Sequences/Auxotrophic mutants/his5-D21.gb]

LOCUS       Exported                2065 bp ds-DNA     linear   SYN 09-SEP-2019
DEFINITION  synthetic linear DNA
ACCESSION   .
VERSION     .
KEYWORDS    .
SOURCE      synthetic DNA construct
  ORGANISM  synthetic DNA construct
REFERENCE   1  (bases 1 to 2065)
  AUTHORS   .
  TITLE     Direct Submission
  JOURNAL   Exported Monday, Sep 9, 2019 from SnapGene 4.3.7
            https://www.snapgene.com
FEATURES             Location/Qualifiers
     source          1..2065
                     /organism="synthetic DNA construct"
                     /mol_type="other DNA"
     misc_feature    412..921
                     /label=5'region his5
                     /note="5'region his5"
     CDS             922..1045
                     /label=partial, his5-21 ORF
                     /note="partial ORF his5-21"
     misc_feature    1046..1520
                     /label=3''region his5
                     /note="3''region his5"
ORIGIN
        1 taacttgatt agtcttatag agtcaaagat aagtgatggt ttttttttta aaatattacg
       61 cctatcataa aaagaagcat taaaaaatgc gattaagaat tgcgtcttca atttccttat
      121 atattgaaac atagtacaca ctataccttc ccttcatctt cgactagttg tttttaaaat
      181 atttgaaagt ttgagcgtgc tcagttttct atgttgcata tagatcaaag gaacatatgt
      241 atgttagtaa atatcattgc attcaactat gctattaatt aatgtttatt aaatgatccc
      301 aacgcatgtt gatgttgtat tttgcatttg gtaacccgca gttggaattt tcaggcatct
      361 acgtacaaag taaataaagt gcaaaagggt cagctcatta gttttacggg tcctcaattc
      421 gatgttgcag attttacaag tttttaaaat gtatttcatt attacttttt atatgcctaa
      481 taaaaaagcc atagtttaat ctatagataa ctttttttcc agtgcactaa cggacgttac
      541 attcccatac aaaactgcgt agttaaagct aaggaaaagt taatatcatg ttaattaaat
      601 acgctattta caataagaca ttgaactcat ttatatcgtt gaatatgaat aaccaatttc
      661 agcgaatttt taacaaacat cgttcacctc gtttaaggat atcttgtgta tggggtgttg
      721 acttgcttta tcgaataatt accgtacctg taattggctt gctggatata gcggtagtct
      781 aatatctagc aaaaatcttt tgggtgaaaa ggcttgcaat ttcacgacac cgaactattt
      841 gtcatttttt aataaggaag ttttccataa attcctgtaa ttctcggttg atctaattga
      901 aaagagtagt tttgcatcac gatgaggagg gcttttgtag aaagaaatac gaacgaaacg
      961 aaaatcagcg ttgccatcgc tttggacaaa gctcccttac ctgaagagtc gaattttatt
     1021 gatgaactta taacttccaa gcatgatgga acgattgaat actgtgctac tctttatgta
     1081 atataacgaa ttcaactgtt caacgtatgt gactgctctc tgcttctcgg tatatattta
     1141 cttgaaggaa ttaatttttc tttgccaatg gtctctttta ccaattgcag tctggcttaa
     1201 agcaatgagg ttgtaattaa atggcttgag acctagaaca aacacctttt acaatccttg
     1261 tttactggtt ttgatagtaa attcggttcg cttgtggtgt acattatatt ttttaggcta
     1321 gtcgtgattt tttgataata tcaatattct tagatttgag acattcatgc tttttaattt
     1381 gatcaatcgt ttgtatcttc attaattagt aggtggtttg atagaacatt tagttgcttg
     1441 tttgactaca aatatctgca gaatggattc ggttaataaa aaaaatgttt gaggaattaa
     1501 ttttcgcttt ggagtggagg aacaaaacag aatgcgtaat tgtactatca catatgtttt
     1561 attgaatata ttttatttgt ccaaccgtac tgttgctaga atttgtagct agttgtattg
     1621 aaactgacat ctgcttaaaa acagttgata attcgtccct aatcgttcac tgtttgcgtt
     1681 aaaaaatgcg gttatgaggt tttaactcag cagtccaaaa aaatcgtgtt tgcagaaaga
     1741 agcgttagat gcttttcata cgcaaaaaat cataattaaa taggtaagta ctaagctcag
     1801 gtactttgaa tagtaaagta cccatgacac aaacaagcat tccatgtaga tatatatata
     1861 tatatataat tttttttttt tttagtagtt ataacttatt tattaacgtg gatgaatcgt
     1921 tcaaataaaa aaaaatacca tataataata atgataatat tacaacgcat aaataggctt
     1981 gtaagtcaac aaatccaatt aaaaataaat aaataacaac aaaaataaaa aaaaaaaaaa
     2041 attataataa attttagaac gttat
//
