# Supplementary material for: A toolbox of Stable Integration Vectors (SIV) in the fission yeast Schizosaccharomyces pombe
Source: bioRxiv preprint, doi:10.1101/808329, version 1 (2019-10-18)
Supplement: Supplemental sequences [file 808329_file05.zip › Supplemental Sequences/Auxotrophic mutants/lys3-D20.gb]

LOCUS       Exported                1686 bp ds-DNA     linear   SYN 09-SEP-2019
DEFINITION  synthetic linear DNA
ACCESSION   .
VERSION     .
KEYWORDS    .
SOURCE      synthetic DNA construct
  ORGANISM  synthetic DNA construct
REFERENCE   1  (bases 1 to 1686)
  AUTHORS   .
  TITLE     Direct Submission
  JOURNAL   Exported Monday, Sep 9, 2019 from SnapGene 4.3.7
            https://www.snapgene.com
FEATURES             Location/Qualifiers
     source          1..1686
                     /organism="synthetic DNA construct"
                     /mol_type="other DNA"
     misc_feature    149..491
                     /label=5'region lys3
                     /note="5'region lys3"
     CDS             492..700
                     /label=partial, lys3-D20 ORF
                     /note="partial ORF lys3-D20"
     misc_feature    701..1161
                     /label=3''region lys3
                     /note="3''region lys3"
ORIGIN
        1 acatggccat ttggtcaaag taatactgta aactacacgg atcctcagga atcccttttt
       61 tcaagtcgag tattttatct agttccgcat actgaccaaa agtgcttttt tcatcatttt
      121 ctttaaaatt attcattatt taaaagcata ctagtaaaaa tcaagtgaat tgtgcctagg
      181 ataggtagct aacgtgactg ccactgaacc tgtgtagcgt attagatcca tcaagatccc
      241 ttctgctcat atcattgctg atctgtaaat tgaccgcatc aaatttgatc tcatttatat
      301 cgagattgat ctatattatt ttgccaattt gcagtatata aacttatttg attaagtttt
      361 tggtctcctt cgccacgtct tcattttgtt agtttaaatt tttttgacta acttagaaag
      421 ggaagttttt aaaaacgttg aaatactttt tcgatttaaa aatatatatt taattaattt
      481 tctgttccaa aatggttgct cctcatcttt ggttacgtgc tgaaaccaaa cctttagaag
      541 agcgcagtgc tttgactcct agaactgcca agatactcgc cgatgctgga tttcaaatta
      601 ccattgagcg ctcttcccaa cgtgctttca aggacaaaga atttgagcgc cttggtttcc
      661 ccatggttcc tgagggctca tggcgacatg cacctaagga gccttacgaa gttaaattat
      721 aggcacagac atctttggca ttggaaagat ttagtaacaa tcataatgta gcacttctta
      781 aaaaatctaa ttttagaaca aaaaggctta aaaaagaatg gttccgctct tttaaaaaat
      841 agtaaaatgt acaatagcaa ggttttcgta ggtcgacgga cataacaagg ggaaagagaa
      901 ataaagcatg taaacgtcaa taaaacatct ttgattctgg atcaatcata tgccaaatga
      961 agaaaaatag catttataac aacatgaaac catatttgag accttttaac gatgaaaatt
     1021 tattaaataa aagataaaaa agaaagaaac cgttcaagtt caatgaaaat ttcgtcgtga
     1081 agtagaaacc aagataatgg aaaggcttcg caaagccaca aattttccaa tagtcattat
     1141 aactgaagat taaggacagt actaacatct ggaacacgag caagatgttc aagaaatgga
     1201 attaaatcga ttaattccat atcgtgcata tcgttgaacc atgaagatat tggaacagca
     1261 tgcgaaggat gaaatatgta acttgaaggt gaattgtcta ttattatcga atcctcaaga
     1321 ttacgaccaa gctgagataa atcttttacg aagtttcctt cataattaca gcaagcttca
     1381 cgaaaaagac gatgacgaat gacatgcgaa tgatcaagca tgtccaaaac aggatcggca
     1441 tattttgcaa gagaagctgt aaaaaccact atttcaaaca tatcacccat tttcttcaaa
     1501 aattcatcga cacctgggcg tttgactaca cgaacatcat gctgtaatcc atcaatttca
     1561 atggaaacaa cgaaatcagc tggttcaatg tatttgaaag aggaatgaac taaagtctca
     1621 tccaagtcca aaataaggca ttttttccct tcatcttctt ttgctatggg aggtaaaagc
     1681 cagttg
//
