# Supplementary material for: A toolbox of Stable Integration Vectors (SIV) in the fission yeast Schizosaccharomyces pombe
Source: bioRxiv preprint, doi:10.1101/808329, version 1 (2019-10-18)
Supplement: Supplemental sequences [file 808329_file05.zip › Supplemental Sequences/Auxotrophic mutants/ura4-D18.gb]

LOCUS       Exported                1380 bp ds-DNA     linear   SYN 09-SEP-2019
DEFINITION  synthetic linear DNA
ACCESSION   .
VERSION     .
KEYWORDS    .
SOURCE      synthetic DNA construct
  ORGANISM  synthetic DNA construct
REFERENCE   1  (bases 1 to 1380)
  AUTHORS   .
  TITLE     Direct Submission
  JOURNAL   Exported Monday, Sep 9, 2019 from SnapGene 4.3.7
            https://www.snapgene.com
FEATURES             Location/Qualifiers
     source          1..1380
                     /organism="synthetic DNA construct"
                     /mol_type="other DNA"
     misc_feature    189..619
                     /label=5'region ura4
                     /note="5'region ura4"
     misc_feature    631..1108
                     /label=3'' region ura4
                     /note="3'' region ura4"
ORIGIN
        1 aaagtcctcc tagtcaatgg tcaaaaaaac agttaattga gtattgtaaa aaaaattcac
       61 ttaaaactag cggatctcat gaagaattgg ttatccgtgt gcaaaatcat cttcgtaccg
      121 cctctaaaaa agttgatgcc agaccgtaat gacaaaacag cttgtataga ttttaatatg
      181 ttttcgatgc ttacataatg agtgagtgtc attattgagg aatgccatgt cagatttgac
      241 acaactcaga acttattaac tttttatgat tggaactttt gttttgccca aggaattttt
      301 aatggaagaa gttgttttat aaatgatatt gaatttatat ccactctttt tagcgcattt
      361 gcatctctac tttaggttct tctttgacta gattctagga tgcgtattgg atatactggt
      421 ctttgaatca ttgtcgaaaa aaaaattcat ggttgtaccc atgagcaaac tgcttttgtg
      481 gttatccatg tgcttctttt gttcagcatc tatcttctta atcgcatgga agatttgatt
      541 taaaccaaaa gaaatattgt taaactttga cagaagcttt aaattttgat tccatacatt
      601 aaatggataa aactcctgaa gctttattat tcaaaactag tatacttttt ctcggagtat
      661 aatacacaat atcggtgcaa ataggtttta aaattgctcc aatcacatgt tcttaagaaa
      721 aaaacgtcaa aagaaatcta agtattccca aaataattcc tcctgacatg agaagaataa
      781 aaaacactaa gatgcattgt cagtatgaaa cacaagccaa agttgctaac aataggatca
      841 attcttactt actggcaatg ttacgaggaa tcttggtagg aggatgtttg gcaacataac
      901 gttcttttga atttgttttt acacgacgag taatgttctt ctgaaactgt gtgtttgcac
      961 gacgctgaga gggagtttga accgtctaaa agacatagtt aggatccatg atgcacagat
     1021 ttctaaagat aaaactactt acaggcatgt tggtttatta aaaaagaaaa acaggaatga
     1081 taagagggaa agaatacgtg tacagagcaa gtgtggaaag atatgctgaa gacgtttgta
     1141 tgaacaatgc caagctgtaa agctagactt tcaaagtaca cactaatacg ttatactata
     1201 taccaaacaa aagggtacga acttacagtg tttaccaatg tcagcaatac tacactacgc
     1261 tatgatacac tacgttgtgt atcactatat gtcacatgtt ctaattatat atcgtaccat
     1321 gtatgatacg atatggagat taatcttaat gataatctat taagatctat attatctgaa
//
