# Supplementary material for: A toolbox of Stable Integration Vectors (SIV) in the fission yeast Schizosaccharomyces pombe
Source: bioRxiv preprint, doi:10.1101/808329, version 1 (2019-10-18)
Supplement: Supplemental sequences [file 808329_file05.zip › Supplemental Sequences/Auxotrophic mutants/ade6-D19.gb]

LOCUS       Exported                2807 bp ds-DNA     linear   SYN 09-SEP-2019
DEFINITION  synthetic linear DNA
ACCESSION   .
VERSION     .
KEYWORDS    .
SOURCE      synthetic DNA construct
  ORGANISM  synthetic DNA construct
REFERENCE   1  (bases 1 to 2807)
  AUTHORS   .
  TITLE     Direct Submission
  JOURNAL   Exported Monday, Sep 9, 2019 from SnapGene 4.3.7
            https://www.snapgene.com
FEATURES             Location/Qualifiers
     source          1..2807
                     /organism="synthetic DNA construct"
                     /mol_type="other DNA"
     misc_feature    1..1046
                     /label=5'region ade6
                     /note="5'region ade6"
     CDS             1047..1926
                     /label=partial, ade6-D19 ORF
                     /note="partial ade6 ORF"
     misc_feature    1927..2301
                     /label=3''region ade6
                     /note="3''region ade6"
ORIGIN
        1 agtagaggat gaaaccggct ttgagcccaa aacaatacga ggaggaggaa atggagaaga
       61 atagggtgca tcatgaatag aagggtgagc gttatgcaaa tcgtaggcac gagagaactc
      121 agcagcgttc cttaacaatc gaaccaaagg cctcgcttct cgagaaacag ctgcatgaaa
      181 tacttcagaa gcctctttcc aacgttgcat tctaatgagc aaagaaccat attcttcgta
      241 gaacaaagcg agttcaaggc ctatgccttt cgatgccaat tggtaaaatt gcttggccgc
      301 ctgttgcaat tcatcaggag tttcgtatga ttgtttaatt ttcgcaagct gtatgagaag
      361 atgacgaaca tcattaagcg cgaagcgaca tctttctaag tactgaatag catcatcaag
      421 cattttgttg accgtttcca tgcccaaaaa tcttgtttcc aagagccatt cgatgcagcg
      481 ataccaaaca tccacggggt catccaattc ttcgataatg tcgagttcct cttgaaacaa
      541 tgctaatcgc tgaatttcct cgaggcgagt cttggactcc ctgggtttag tttcaggtat
      601 gttttggtca agtacatttt ctgtaagccg ccaatcggac atagtgatac gcacattgaa
      661 acatggacga cttttaatag accgtattct gcacttggtt cgacgacaag tattctttca
      721 acttggtggt gaggtaaacg aaatccagcc tggtgcagta taaggtataa cgacaacaaa
      781 cgttgcttta tatatggata acgacatata catttatttc ttgaaaaaat agcaaagcta
      841 tattgatttt agcgtatgct gctttaaagt tgcatttcac aatgcttgga aatgtaacga
      901 tgacagaatt aatacgatgc aaaactcaaa taataaactg cgcactaact cactacaata
      961 aacaactttg aaaaaaagat tcgttttttc aacatttacc atctcattaa gctgagctgc
     1021 caaggtatat acatacttca tcgaatatga gcgaaaaaca ggttgtaggg atccttggag
     1081 gtggtcaatt gggccgaatg atggtagagg cagcccatcg cttaaacatc aaatgcatca
     1141 tcttggatgc agcaaattct cctgccaaac aaattgatgg aggacgtgag cacattgatg
     1201 catcatttac tgaccccgat gcaattgttg aactgtctaa gaagtgcacg ttattaacaa
     1261 ctgaaattga gcatattaac actgatgcct tggcagccgt tacgaaatct gttgctgttg
     1321 aaccctctcc tgcaactctg cgatgcattc aagacaaata tcttcaaaaa cagcatttac
     1381 aggtttttaa gattgcactt cctgaatttt gcgatgcacc tgaccaggaa agtgttgaaa
     1441 aagcaggcca agagtttggt tatccttttg tactgaaaag taaaacattg gcttacgacg
     1501 gtcgtggaaa ttacgttgtt catcaaccat ctgagattcc tactgccatc aaagcacttg
     1561 gtgatcgtcc gctttatgtt gaaaagttcg ttcctttctc catggaaatt gcagtgatgg
     1621 tagtacgcag tttagacgga aaagtttatg cttatcctac aactgagacc attcaaaagg
     1681 ataatgtttg tcatttagta tatgcccctg ctcgtcttcc cttctcaatt caacagcgtg
     1741 ctcaaaccct tgccatggat gcggtgcgca cttttgaagg cgctggtata tatggtgtag
     1801 agatgtttgt tttgcaagat ggtgagacca ttttactcaa cgaaattgct cctcggcctc
     1861 acaattcagg tcactacacc attgaagctt gcccaacttc tcagtttgaa gctcacttac
     1921 gggccaagaa tcctgaataa tgtgctgtga agcagttgaa agaaaattaa agaacccaat
     1981 ataatatgct ataaagcaat caaaaaataa tagtaagaaa cccaaataaa accccgttga
     2041 ccatgttccc aattaaatta acgcatatta atgcaaaaaa tgcaatatta agactagtta
     2101 ttaaaccgat aattagtctt caattattaa aagatgtagt tgatttgtat tatctttcaa
     2161 ttgctaattc taaatatatt ggagaattca atgagtttat gcattgaagt ttaagataac
     2221 attggcgctg attgcagcaa aagtaatcac gcatatagct gtaggaccaa aacgatcatc
     2281 atatcggacc gcattatgtt tggctatgtt aacagctctc cacaagtaca aaaacgtgga
     2341 atagaagata gcaaataaag ctaccaacgt gaaactagca gctcctaaaa taccagatcg
     2401 cgtcttagcg aaactaaata aagttatacc gatggaaccc atcaaaatag aatagcgtag
     2461 atagtccagg tatgtacgct ccaaggcaaa atatgtcttg ggctcaacac ggactgggac
     2521 ataaattcgc ttaccaggag gcgacacata cttttgttca tatatgaccg taggctcagt
     2581 aggttcttcg aacttgggta cagtctccaa gaaaaatgaa tccttaatgt cctttaatct
     2641 gctgttgaga gctgcaacga atgagtcacg tcctttcctt ttggaaatat caagcaaatt
     2701 agtgcgttca tcgagctctt gaaaactgtc cgatgtttgg aaggtagaat tgtcattccg
     2761 ggtactagat gagccaatac gagattcttc gtcaacataa ttgtcac
//
