# Supplementary material for: A toolbox of Stable Integration Vectors (SIV) in the fission yeast Schizosaccharomyces pombe
Source: bioRxiv preprint, doi:10.1101/808329, version 1 (2019-10-18)
Supplement: Supplemental sequences [file 808329_file05.zip › Supplemental Sequences/Plasmid maps named/pAV0356 pAde6PmeI.gb]

LOCUS       Exported                5726 bp ds-DNA     circular SYN 09-SEP-2019
DEFINITION  synthetic circular DNA
ACCESSION   .
VERSION     .
KEYWORDS    .
SOURCE      synthetic DNA construct
  ORGANISM  synthetic DNA construct
REFERENCE   1  (bases 1 to 5726)
  AUTHORS   VJESTICA Aleksandar MARTIN Sophie MAREK Magdalena
  TITLE     Direct Submission
  JOURNAL   Exported Monday, Sep 9, 2019 from SnapGene 4.3.7
            https://www.snapgene.com
FEATURES             Location/Qualifiers
     source          1..5726
                     /organism="synthetic DNA construct"
                     /mol_type="other DNA"
     misc_feature    193..567
                     /label=3''region ade6
                     /note="3''region ade6"
     misc_feature    568..836
                     /label=5'region ade6
                     /note="5'region ade6"
     CDS             837..2495
                     /label=ORF ade6
                     /note="ORF ade6"
     misc_feature    2496..2641
                     /label=3'region ade6
                     /note="3'region ade6"
     misc_feature    2697..3152
                     /label=F1 ori
                     /note="F1 ori"
     primer_bind     3292..3309
                     /label=M13 forward
                     /note="M13 forward"
     primer_bind     3319..3338
                     /label=T7
                     /note="T7"
     misc_feature    3346..3453
                     /label=MCS
                     /note="pBluescript multiple cloning site"
     primer_bind     complement(3464..3483)
                     /label=T3
                     /note="T3"
     primer_bind     complement(3501..3521)
                     /label=M13 reverse
                     /note="M13 reverse"
     protein_bind    complement(3527..3549)
                     /label=lacO
                     /note="lacO"
     promoter        complement(3553..3583)
                     /label=lac promoter
                     /note="lac promoter"
     rep_origin      complement(3889..4517)
                     /direction=LEFT
                     /label=ColE1 origin
                     /note="ColE1 origin"
     CDS             complement(4666..5526)
                     /label=AmpR
                     /note="AmpR"
     promoter        complement(5527..5631)
                     /label=AmpR promoter
                     /note="AmpR promoter"
ORIGIN
        1 tcgcgcgttt cggtgatgac ggtgaaaacc tctgacacat gcagctcccg gagacggtca
       61 cagcttgtct gtaagcggat gccgggagca gacaagcccg tcagggcgcg tcagcgggtg
      121 ttggcgggtg tcggggctgg cttaactatg cggcatcaga gcagattgta ctgagagtgc
      181 accataaccg ggagaatcct gaataatgtg ctgtgaagca gttgaaagaa aattaaagaa
      241 cccaatataa tatgctataa agcaatcaaa aaataatagt aagaaaccca aataaaaccc
      301 cgttgaccat gttcccaatt aaattaacgc atattaatgc aaaaaatgca atattaagac
      361 tagttattaa accgataatt agtcttcaat tattaaaaga tgtagttgat ttgtattatc
      421 tttcaattgc taattctaaa tatattggag aattcaatga gtttatgcat tgaagtttaa
      481 gataacattg gcgctgattg cagcaaaagt aatcacgcat atagctgtag gaccaaaacg
      541 atcatcatat cggaccgcat tatgtttaaa cgttgcttta tatatggata acgacatata
      601 catttatttc ttgaaaaaat agcaaagcta tattgatttt agcgtatgct gctttaaagt
      661 tgcatttcac aatgcttgga aatgtaacga tgacagaatt aatacgatgc aaaactcaaa
      721 taataaactg cgcactaact cactacaata aacaactttg aaaaaaagat tcgttttttc
      781 aacatttacc atctcattaa gctgagctgc caaggtatat acatacttca tcgaatatga
      841 gcgaaaaaca ggttgtaggg atccttggag gtggtcaatt gggccgaatg atggtagagg
      901 cagcccatcg cttaaacatc aaatgcatca tcttggatgc agcaaattct cctgccaaac
      961 aaattgatgg aggacgtgag cacattgatg catcatttac tgaccccgat gcaattgttg
     1021 aactgtctaa gaagtgcacg ttattaacaa ctgaaattga gcatattaac actgatgcct
     1081 tggcagccgt tacgaaatct gttgctgttg aaccctctcc tgcaactctg cgatgcattc
     1141 aagacaaata tcttcaaaaa cagcatttac aggtttttaa gattgcactt cctgaatttt
     1201 gcgatgcacc tgaccaggaa agtgttgaaa aagcaggcca agagtttggt tatccttttg
     1261 tactgaaaag taaaacattg gcttacgacg gtcgtggaaa ttacgttgtt catcaaccat
     1321 ctgagattcc tactgccatc aaagcacttg gtgatcgtcc gctttatgtt gaaaagttcg
     1381 ttcctttctc catggaaatt gcagtgatgg tagtacgcag tttagacgga aaagtttatg
     1441 cttatcctac aactgagacc attcaaaagg ataatgtttg tcatttagta tatgcccctg
     1501 ctcgtcttcc cttctcaatt caacagcgtg ctcaaaccct tgccatggat gcggtgcgca
     1561 cttttgaagg cgctggtata tatggtgtag agatgtttgt tttgcaagat ggtgagacca
     1621 ttttactcaa cgaaattgct cctcggcctc acaattcagg tcactacacc attgaagctt
     1681 gcccaacttc tcagtttgaa gctcacttac gggccatatg tggtcttcct ttcagcgaaa
     1741 tcaacaccca actctcgact tccacaactc atgcgttgat ggtaaatatt ttaggtactg
     1801 atgatcctga ttatgtttca aagatcgcta aacgttctct gtccattccc ggtgcaactt
     1861 tgcatcttta tggtaaagct gaatctagaa agggtcgcaa gatgggacac gttaccatca
     1921 tttctgattc acctcaagaa tgtgaacgta ggtatcagat gcttcttgac gtcaaagatc
     1981 ctgtcgaatc acctgttgtt ggtattatca tgggttcgga ttctgattta agcaagatga
     2041 aagatgctgc cgtcatttta gatgaattca aggtgcctta cgaacttact attgtttcag
     2101 ctcaccgcac accagatcgc atggttactt atgctcgtac cgcagcttca agagggttgc
     2161 gtgtgattat tgctggtgct ggtggtgccg ctcatttgcc tggtatggtt gctgcaatga
     2221 cacctcttcc agtaatcggc gttcctgtaa aaggaagcac tcttgacgga gttgactctc
     2281 ttcactctat tgttcagatg cctcgaggtg tccctgtcgc cactgttgct atcaataata
     2341 gccaaaatgc cggtatttta gcctgtcgta tacttgctac atttcaaccc tcccttttgg
     2401 ctgctatgga gagctttatg gacaatatga aagagattgt tttagaaaag gctgataaat
     2461 tagaaaaagt tggttggaaa aattattctg cataggcgac catagacata actgttaaat
     2521 gattttgctt gctttttgtt ttaaataata ttttattttg aaattctaga ttgtaaaatg
     2581 tattctaaaa agtgattaaa aattaaaaat aaaaaccccc cgaataatgt gctgcgacgc
     2641 agctagggcg gtgtgaaata ccgcacagat gcgtaaggag aaaataccgc atcaggaaat
     2701 tgtaagcgtt aatattttgt taaaattcgc gttaaatttt tgttaaatca gctcattttt
     2761 taaccaatag gccgaaatcg gcaaaatccc ttataaatca aaagaataga ccgagatagg
     2821 gttgagtgtt gttccagttt ggaacaagag tccactatta aagaacgtgg actccaacgt
     2881 caaaggnnnn nnnnnnnnnn nnnnnnnnnn nnnnnnnnnn nnnnnnnnnn nnnnntnnnn
     2941 nnnnnnnnnn nnnnnnnnnn nnnnnnnnnn nnnnnnnnnn nnnnnnnnnn nnnnnnnnnn
     3001 nnnnnnnnnn nnnnnnnnnn nnnnnnngnn nnnnnnnnnn nnnnnnnnnn nnnnnnnnnn
     3061 nnnnnnnnnn nnnnnnnnnn nnnnnnnnnn nnnnnnnnnn nnnnnnnnnn nnnnnnnnnn
     3121 nnnnnnnnnn nnnnnnnnnn nnnnnnnnnn nnccattcgc cattcaggct gcgcaactgt
     3181 tgggaagggc gatcggtgcg ggcctcttcg ctattacgcc agctggcgaa agggggatgt
     3241 gctgcaaggc gattaagttg ggtaacgcca gggttttccc agtcacgacg ttgtaaaacg
     3301 acggccagtg agcgcgcgta atacgactca ctatagggcg aattgggtac cgggcccccc
     3361 ctcgaggtcg acggtatcga taagcttgat atcgaattcc tgcagcccgg gggatccact
     3421 agttctagag cggccgccac cgcggtggag ctccagcttt tgttcccttt agtgagggtt
     3481 aattgcgcgc ttggcgtaat catggtcata gctgtttcct gtgtgaaatt gttatccgct
     3541 cacaattcca cacaacatac gagccggaag cataaagtgt aaagcctggg gtgcctaatg
     3601 agtgagctaa ctcacattaa ttgcgttgcg ctcactgccc gctttccagt cgggaaacct
     3661 gtcgtgccag ctgcattaat gaatcggcca acgcgcgggg agaggcggtt tgcgtattgg
     3721 gcgctcttcc gcttcctcgc tcactgactc gctgcgctcg gtcgttcggc tgcggcgagc
     3781 ggtatcagct cactcaaagg cggtaatacg gttatccaca gaatcagggg ataacgcagg
     3841 aaagaacatg tgagcaaaag gccagcaaaa ggccaggaac cgtaaaaagg ccgcgttgct
     3901 ggcgtttttc cataggctcc gcccccctga cgagcatcac aaaaatcgac gctcaagtca
     3961 gaggtggcga aacccgacag gactataaag ataccaggcg tttccccctg gaagctccct
     4021 cgtgcgctct cctgttccga ccctgccgct taccggatac ctgtccgcct ttctcccttc
     4081 gggaagcgtg gcgctttctc atagctcacg ctgtaggtat ctcagttcgg tgtaggtcgt
     4141 tcgctccaag ctgggctgtg tgcacgaacc ccccgttcag cccgaccgct gcgccttatc
     4201 cggtaactat cgtcttgagt ccaacccggt aagacacgac ttatcgccac tggcagcagc
     4261 cactggtaac aggattagca gagcgaggta tgtaggcggt gctacagagt tcttgaagtg
     4321 gtggcctaac tacggctaca ctagaagaac agtatttggt atctgcgctc tgctgaagcc
     4381 agttaccttc ggaaaaagag ttggtagctc ttgatccggc aaacaaacca ccgctggtag
     4441 cggtggtttt tttgtttgca agcagcagat tacgcgcaga aaaaaaggat ctcaagaaga
     4501 tcctttgatc ttttctacgg ggtctgacgc tcagtggaac gaaaactcac gttaagggat
     4561 tttggtcatg agattatcaa aaaggatctt cacctagatc cttttaaatt aaaaatgaag
     4621 ttttaaatca atctaaagta tatatgagta aacttggtct gacagttacc aatgcttaat
     4681 cagtgaggca cctatctcag cgatctgtct atttcgttca tccatagttg cctgactccc
     4741 cgtcgtgtag ataactacga tacgggaggg cttaccatct ggccccagtg ctgcaatgat
     4801 accgcgagac ccacgctcac cggctccaga tttatcagca ataaaccagc cagccggaag
     4861 ggccgagcgc agaagtggtc ctgcaacttt atccgcctcc atccagtcta ttaattgttg
     4921 ccgggaagct agagtaagta gttcgccagt taatagtttg cgcaacgttg ttgccattgc
     4981 tacaggcatc gtggtgtcac gctcgtcgtt tggtatggct tcattcagct ccggttccca
     5041 acgatcaagg cgagttacat gatcccccat gttgtgcaaa aaagcggtta gctccttcgg
     5101 tcctccgatc gttgtcagaa gtaagttggc cgcagtgtta tcactcatgg ttatggcagc
     5161 actgcataat tctcttactg tcatgccatc cgtaagatgc ttttctgtga ctggtgagta
     5221 ctcaaccaag tcattctgag aatagtgtat gcggcgaccg agttgctctt gcccggcgtc
     5281 aatacgggat aataccgcgc cacatagcag aactttaaaa gtgctcatca ttggaaaacg
     5341 ttcttcgggg cgaaaactct caaggatctt accgctgttg agatccagtt cgatgtaacc
     5401 cactcgtgca cccaactgat cttcagcatc ttttactttc accagcgttt ctgggtgagc
     5461 aaaaacagga aggcaaaatg ccgcaaaaaa gggaataagg gcgacacgga aatgttgaat
     5521 actcatactc ttcctttttc aatattattg aagcatttat cagggttatt gtctcatgag
     5581 cggatacata tttgaatgta tttagaaaaa taaacaaata ggggttccgc gcacatttcc
     5641 ccgaaaagtg ccacctgacg tctaagaaac cattattatc atgacattaa cctataaaaa
     5701 taggcgtatc acgaggccct ttcgtc
//
