# Supplementary material for: A toolbox of Stable Integration Vectors (SIV) in the fission yeast Schizosaccharomyces pombe
Source: bioRxiv preprint, doi:10.1101/808329, version 1 (2019-10-18)
Supplement: Supplemental sequences [file 808329_file05.zip › Supplemental Sequences/Plasmid maps named/pAV0835 pUra4AfeI-pact1-mCherry-CHD-termScCYC1.gb]

LOCUS       Exported                8276 bp ds-DNA     circular SYN 09-SEP-2019
DEFINITION  synthetic circular DNA
ACCESSION   .
VERSION     .
KEYWORDS    .
SOURCE      synthetic DNA construct
  ORGANISM  synthetic DNA construct
REFERENCE   1  (bases 1 to 8276)
  AUTHORS   VJESTICA Aleksandar MARTIN Sophie MAREK Magdalena
  TITLE     Direct Submission
  JOURNAL   Exported Monday, Sep 9, 2019 from SnapGene 4.3.7
            https://www.snapgene.com
FEATURES             Location/Qualifiers
     source          1..8276
                     /organism="synthetic DNA construct"
                     /mol_type="other DNA"
     misc_feature    193..676
                     /label=3''region ura4
                     /note="3''region ura4"
     misc_feature    677..1640
                     /label=5'region ura4
                     /note="5'region ura4"
     CDS             1641..2435
                     /label=ORF ura4
                     /note="ORF ura4"
     misc_feature    2436..2870
                     /label=3'region ura4
                     /note="3'region ura4"
     misc_feature    2926..3381
                     /label=F1 ori
                     /note="F1 ori"
     primer_bind     3521..3538
                     /label=M13 forward
                     /note="M13 forward"
     primer_bind     3548..3567
                     /label=T7
                     /note="T7"
     promoter        3595..4416
                     /label=promoter_act1
     CDS             4444..5733
                     /codon_start=1
                     /label=mCherry-CHD
                     /note="mCherry-CHD"
                     /translation="MASVSKGEEDNMAIIKEFMRFKVHMEGSVNGHEFEIEGEGEGRPY
                     EGTQTAKLKVTKGGPLPFAWDILSPQFMYGSKAYVKHPADIPDYLKLSFPEGFKWERVM
                     NFEDGGVVTVTQDSSLQDGEFIYKVKLRGTNFPSDGPVMQKKTMGWEASSERMYPEDGA
                     LKGEIKQRLKLKDGGHYDAEVKTTYKAKKPVQLPGAYNVNIKLDITSHNEDYTIVEQYE
                     RAEGRHSTGGMDELYKPGMDVNVGLSRLQSQAGAPVGTKGSNTRLAAKQRETLQAYDYL
                     CRVDEAKKWIEECLGTDLGPTSTFEQSLRNGVVLALLVQKFQPDKLIKIFYSNELQFRH
                     SDNINKFLDFIHGIGLPEIFHFELTDIYEGKNLPKVIYCIHALSYFLSMQDLAPPLIKS
                     DENLSFTDEDVSIIVRRLRQSNVILPNFKA"
     CDS             4444..5157
                     /codon_start=1
                     /label=mCherry
                     /note="mCherry"
                     /translation="MASVSKGEEDNMAIIKEFMRFKVHMEGSVNGHEFEIEGEGEGRPY
                     EGTQTAKLKVTKGGPLPFAWDILSPQFMYGSKAYVKHPADIPDYLKLSFPEGFKWERVM
                     NFEDGGVVTVTQDSSLQDGEFIYKVKLRGTNFPSDGPVMQKKTMGWEASSERMYPEDGA
                     LKGEIKQRLKLKDGGHYDAEVKTTYKAKKPVQLPGAYNVNIKLDITSHNEDYTIVEQYE
                     RAEGRHSTGGMDELYK"
     CDS             5164..5730
                     /codon_start=1
                     /label=CHD domain in Rng2
                     /note="CHD domain in Rng2"
                     /translation="MDVNVGLSRLQSQAGAPVGTKGSNTRLAAKQRETLQAYDYLCRVD
                     EAKKWIEECLGTDLGPTSTFEQSLRNGVVLALLVQKFQPDKLIKIFYSNELQFRHSDNI
                     NKFLDFIHGIGLPEIFHFELTDIYEGKNLPKVIYCIHALSYFLSMQDLAPPLIKSDENL
                     SFTDEDVSIIVRRLRQSNVILPNFKA"
     misc_feature    5742..5991
                     /label=terminator ScCYC1
                     /note="terminator ScCYC1"
     primer_bind     complement(6014..6033)
                     /label=T3
                     /note="T3"
     primer_bind     complement(6051..6071)
                     /label=M13 reverse
                     /note="M13 reverse"
     protein_bind    complement(6077..6099)
                     /label=lacO
                     /note="lacO"
     promoter        complement(6103..6133)
                     /label=lac promoter
                     /note="lac promoter"
     rep_origin      complement(6439..7067)
                     /direction=LEFT
                     /label=ColE1 origin
                     /note="ColE1 origin"
     CDS             complement(7216..8076)
                     /label=AmpR
                     /note="AmpR"
     promoter        complement(8077..8181)
                     /label=AmpR promoter
                     /note="AmpR promoter"
ORIGIN
        1 tcgcgcgttt cggtgatgac ggtgaaaacc tctgacacat gcagctcccg gagacggtca
       61 cagcttgtct gtaagcggat gccgggagca gacaagcccg tcagggcgcg tcagcgggtg
      121 ttggcgggtg tcggggctgg cttaactatg cggcatcaga gcagattgta ctgagagtgc
      181 accataaccg ggtattagtc aaaactagta tactttttct cggagtataa tacacaatat
      241 cggtgcaaat aggttttaaa attgctccaa tcacatgttc ttaagaaaaa aacgtcaaaa
      301 gaaatctaag tattcccaaa ataattcctc ctgacatgag aagaataaaa aacactaaga
      361 tgcattgtca gtatgaaaca caagccaaag ttgctaacaa taggatcaat tcttacttac
      421 tggcaatgtt acgaggaatc ttggtaggag gatgtttggc aacataacgt tcttttgaat
      481 ttgtttttac acgacgagta atgttcttct gaaactgtgt gtttgcacga cgctgagagg
      541 gagtttgaac cgtctaaaag acatagttag gatccatgat gcacagattt ctaaagataa
      601 aactacttac aggcatgttg gtttattaaa aaagaaaaac aggaatgata agagggaaag
      661 aatacgtgta cagagcgctt acataatgag tgagtgtcat tattgaggaa tgccatgtca
      721 gatttgacac aactcagaac ttattaactt tttatgattg gaacttttgt tttgcccaag
      781 gaatttttaa tggaagaagt tgttttataa atgatattga atttatatcc actcttttta
      841 gcgcatttgc atctctactt taggttcttc tttgactaga ttctaggatg cgtattggat
      901 atactggtct ttgaatcatt gtcgaaaaaa aaattcatgg ttgtacccat gagcaaactg
      961 cttttgtggt tatccatgtg cttcttttgt tcagcatcta tcttcttaat cgcatggaag
     1021 atttgattta aaccaaaaga aatattgtta aactttgaca gaagctttaa attttgattc
     1081 catacattaa atggataaaa ctcctgaagc ttagctacaa atcccactgg ctatatgtat
     1141 gcatttgtgt taaaaaagtt tgtatagatt atttaatcta ctcagcattc tttctctaaa
     1201 taggaatttg ttacttaatg gagaaaaaaa tgtttcgatt tacctagtgt atttgtttgt
     1261 atactcacgt ttaatttcaa acatccattc tatcttgtgt aatttttggc atggtgaaaa
     1321 agataatcag ccttataatc tttacaaaag taagaaattc tgtaaataag ccttaatgcc
     1381 cttgctttaa attaaaatgg ttctttttca tgataatgtt tgcactttgt gaatatattt
     1441 tagatagttc tgtgaggtat aattaagatg ttttagagac ttatacaatt ttgtctttat
     1501 aaattcttaa ttgattttac catcccagtt taactatgct tcgtcggcat ctctgcacat
     1561 gtcgtgtttt cttaccgtat tgtcctacca agaacctctt ttttgcttgg atcgaaatta
     1621 aaggtttaaa agcaaagtta tggatgctag agtatttcaa agctattcag ctagagctga
     1681 ggggatgaaa aatcccattg ccaaggaatt gttggctttg atggaagaaa agcaaagcaa
     1741 cttgtcagtc gcggtcgatt tgacgaagaa atccgaaatc ttagaattgg tagataaaat
     1801 tggaccctat gtctgtgtta tcaagacaca tattgacgtt gtcgaggatt tcgaccagga
     1861 tatggtagaa aaactggtgg ccttaggtaa aaagcatcgt tttcttatct ttgaggatcg
     1921 caaattcgca gacattggaa ataccgtcaa gctacaatat gcatctggtg tgtacaaaat
     1981 tgcttcttgg gctcatatca caaattgcca tacagtgcca ggcgagggta ttatacaagg
     2041 cctcaaagaa gttggtttac ctttgggacg tggtctcttg cttttggctg aaatgtcttc
     2101 caaaggctct ttggctactg gttcctacac agagaaaacc ttagaatggt ttgagaagca
     2161 taccgatttt tgctttggct ttatagctgg tcgtcgattt cctaaccttc aaagcgacta
     2221 cataactatg tcccctggta tcggcttgga tgttaaagga gacgggctgg gacagcaata
     2281 tcgtactcct gaagaagtga ttgtaaactg cggtagcgat atcatcattg ttggtcgtgg
     2341 agtttatgga gctggtcgta atcctgttgt cgaagccaag agatatagag aagctggttg
     2401 gaaggcatat cagcaaagac tttctcagca ttaaaaaaag actaatgtaa aatttttttg
     2461 gttggttatt gaaaaagtcg atgccttgtt tgcgtttgtt ttcctaggcg ttttatgtca
     2521 gaaggcattt agaattagta tacaagtact ctttggtaaa attttatgta gcgactaaaa
     2581 tattaactat tatagataaa caccttggga ataaaaagta atttgctata gtaatttatt
     2641 aaacatgctc ctacaacatt accacaatct tttctcttgg attgacattg aataagaaaa
     2701 gagtgaattt ttttagactt gtaatgataa ctatgtacaa agccaatgaa agatgtatgt
     2761 agatgaatgt aaaataccat gtagacaaac aagataaaac ttggttataa acattggtgt
     2821 tggaacagaa taaattagat gtcaaaaagt ttcgtcaata tcacaagctt gctagggcgg
     2881 tgtgaaatac cgcacagatg cgtaaggaga aaataccgca tcaggaaatt gtaagcgtta
     2941 atattttgtt aaaattcgcg ttaaattttt gttaaatcag ctcatttttt aaccaatagg
     3001 ccgaaatcgg caaaatccct tataaatcaa aagaatagac cgagataggg ttgagtgttg
     3061 ttccagtttg gaacaagagt ccactattaa agaacgtgga ctccaacgtc aaaggnnnnn
     3121 nnnnnnnnnn nnnnnnnnnn nnnnnnnnnn nnnnnnnnnn nnnntnnnnn nnnnnnnnnn
     3181 nnnnnnnnnn nnnnnnnnnn nnnnnnnnnn nnnnnnnnnn nnnnnnnnnn nnnnnnnnnn
     3241 nnnnnnnnnn nnnnnngnnn nnnnnnnnnn nnnnnnnnnn nnnnnnnnnn nnnnnnnnnn
     3301 nnnnnnnnnn nnnnnnnnnn nnnnnnnnnn nnnnnnnnnn nnnnnnnnnn nnnnnnnnnn
     3361 nnnnnnnnnn nnnnnnnnnn nccattcgcc attcaggctg cgcaactgtt gggaagggcg
     3421 atcggtgcgg gcctcttcgc tattacgcca gctggcgaaa gggggatgtg ctgcaaggcg
     3481 attaagttgg gtaacgccag ggttttccca gtcacgacgt tgtaaaacga cggccagtga
     3541 gcgcgcgtaa tacgactcac tatagggcga attgggtacc gggcccattt aaatgatcta
     3601 cgataatgag acggtgtttg ggttgttttt actgaatttt tcttttattt tatgacatct
     3661 taatttttat gttaatgatt attcttatac ttttatctat ctttgattaa aactaatatt
     3721 cattcttttg atcactaatt atttttatag tatacgattc aacccaacta taatacattg
     3781 tatcaagaga aatttttaat tagatgtaat ttaatagcca tttgataaaa aaaaattacc
     3841 tttttttttg ctagtgttaa attattgatc ataacaatgt cgaatgaata ctaataaaat
     3901 agggacacgc gagttgcaaa tacttgaaat acctttgaag atttgtctgt gaattttgat
     3961 aagattttta tgaccatctc ttttatattc gatatcgtga actttcattt tcttttgttt
     4021 tttgcttttc aagttaaata acgcggaaat tatatttcct tatatgttta taagagcttt
     4081 taaaggattt gctatatcgc ttacagtact acaaccggtt gctcaatgtt atccgtttcc
     4141 gcggtcttct tccgtgcgca ttctgccgtg aagtgctaac gctgtgtgtg gctttatcaa
     4201 aaaagtggct caaatatagc aatttcatac atatttaaac acccattata cttaaatgta
     4261 tattttaaaa tatataagag attttcactg tataactgtg tatcttatct atatgtaatc
     4321 aacggcttca taccacctca gccagccgtg ttataactta ccgtttacca actacatttt
     4381 ttgtaacgaa ccaaaaaacc ctcaaaagac aagaccctcg aggtcgacga attcttaatt
     4441 aacatggcaa gcgtgagcaa gggcgaggag gataacatgg ccatcatcaa ggagttcatg
     4501 cgcttcaagg tgcacatgga gggctccgtg aacggccacg agttcgagat cgagggcgag
     4561 ggcgagggcc gcccctacga gggcacccag accgccaagc tgaaggtgac caagggtggc
     4621 cccctgccct tcgcctggga catcctgtcc cctcagttca tgtacggctc caaggcctac
     4681 gtgaagcacc ccgccgacat ccccgactac ttgaagctgt ccttccccga gggcttcaag
     4741 tgggagcgcg tgatgaactt cgaggacggc ggcgtggtga ccgtgaccca ggactcctcc
     4801 ctgcaggacg gcgagttcat ctacaaggtg aagctgcgcg gcaccaactt cccctccgac
     4861 ggccccgtaa tgcagaagaa gaccatgggc tgggaggcct cctccgagcg gatgtacccc
     4921 gaggacggcg ccctgaaggg cgagatcaag cagaggctga agctgaagga cggcggccac
     4981 tacgacgctg aggtcaagac cacctacaag gccaagaagc ccgtgcagct gcccggcgcc
     5041 tacaacgtca acatcaagtt ggacatcacc tcccacaacg aggactacac catcgtggaa
     5101 cagtacgaac gcgccgaggg ccgccactcc accggcggca tggacgagct gtacaagccc
     5161 gggatggacg taaatgtggg attatctaga cttcaatctc aagctggggc acctgttggc
     5221 acgaaagggt cgaacactcg tttagcagcc aaacaaagag aaacccttca agcatatgat
     5281 tatttgtgta gggttgatga agcaaaaaaa tggatagaag aatgcctcgg cacagatcta
     5341 ggaccaacgt ctacatttga gcagtcgctg cgaaacggag ttgtcttggc tctcttggtt
     5401 cagaaatttc aacccgataa actaatcaag atattctatt ctaatgaact ccagtttcgc
     5461 cattcagata acattaataa gtttcttgac tttatccatg gcattgggct tcccgaaatt
     5521 tttcatttcg aactgactga catttacgaa gggaaaaatt tacccaaagt tatctattgt
     5581 attcatgccc tttcttattt cctttctatg caggacttgg cacccccttt aatcaagagt
     5641 gatgaaaatc tatcttttac tgatgaagac gtttcaataa tagtccgtag actccgacaa
     5701 tctaatgtaa tccttcctaa cttcaaagct tgaggcgcgc ctcatgtaat tagttatgtc
     5761 acgcttacat tcacgccctc ctcccacatc cgctctaacc gaaaaggaag gagttagaca
     5821 acctgaagtc taggtcccta tttatttttt ttaatagtta tgttagtatt aagaacgtta
     5881 tttatatttc aaatttttct tttttttctg tacaaacgcg tgtacgcatg taacattata
     5941 ctgaaaacct tgcttgagaa ggttttggga cgctcgaagg ctttaatttg cagatctgag
     6001 ctccagcttt tgttcccttt agtgagggtt aattgcgcgc ttggcgtaat catggtcata
     6061 gctgtttcct gtgtgaaatt gttatccgct cacaattcca cacaacatac gagccggaag
     6121 cataaagtgt aaagcctggg gtgcctaatg agtgagctaa ctcacattaa ttgcgttgcg
     6181 ctcactgccc gctttccagt cgggaaacct gtcgtgccag ctgcattaat gaatcggcca
     6241 acgcgcgggg agaggcggtt tgcgtattgg gcgctcttcc gcttcctcgc tcactgactc
     6301 gctgcgctcg gtcgttcggc tgcggcgagc ggtatcagct cactcaaagg cggtaatacg
     6361 gttatccaca gaatcagggg ataacgcagg aaagaacatg tgagcaaaag gccagcaaaa
     6421 ggccaggaac cgtaaaaagg ccgcgttgct ggcgtttttc cataggctcc gcccccctga
     6481 cgagcatcac aaaaatcgac gctcaagtca gaggtggcga aacccgacag gactataaag
     6541 ataccaggcg tttccccctg gaagctccct cgtgcgctct cctgttccga ccctgccgct
     6601 taccggatac ctgtccgcct ttctcccttc gggaagcgtg gcgctttctc atagctcacg
     6661 ctgtaggtat ctcagttcgg tgtaggtcgt tcgctccaag ctgggctgtg tgcacgaacc
     6721 ccccgttcag cccgaccgct gcgccttatc cggtaactat cgtcttgagt ccaacccggt
     6781 aagacacgac ttatcgccac tggcagcagc cactggtaac aggattagca aagcgaggta
     6841 tgtaggcggt gctacagagt tcttgaagtg gtggcctaac tacggctaca ctagaagaac
     6901 agtatttggt atctgcgctc tgctgaagcc agttaccttc ggaaaaagag ttggtagctc
     6961 ttgatccggc aaacaaacca ccgctggtag cggtggtttt tttgtttgca agcagcagat
     7021 tacgcgcaga aaaaaaggat ctcaagaaga tcctttgatc ttttctacgg ggtctgacgc
     7081 tcagtggaac gaaaactcac gttaagggat tttggtcatg agattatcaa aaaggatctt
     7141 cacctagatc cttttaaatt aaaaatgaag ttttaaatca atctaaagta tatatgagta
     7201 aacttggtct gacagttacc aatgcttaat cagtgaggca cctatctcag cgatctgtct
     7261 atttcgttca tccatagttg cctgactccc cgtcgtgtag ataactacga tacgggaggg
     7321 cttaccatct ggccccagtg ctgcaatgat accgcgagac ccacgctcac cggctccaga
     7381 tttatcagca ataaaccagc cagccggaag ggccgagcgc agaagtggtc ctgcaacttt
     7441 atccgcctcc atccagtcta ttaattgttg ccgggaagct agagtaagta gttcgccagt
     7501 taatagtttg cgcaacgttg ttgccattgc tacaggcatc gtggtgtcac gctcgtcgtt
     7561 tggtatggct tcattcagct ccggttccca acgatcaagg cgagttacat gatcccccat
     7621 gttgtgcaaa aaagcggtta gctccttcgg tcctccgatc gttgtcagaa gtaagttggc
     7681 cgcagtgtta tcactcatgg ttatggcagc actgcataat tctcttactg tcatgccatc
     7741 cgtaagatgc ttttctgtga ctggtgagta ctcaaccaag tcattctgag aatagtgtat
     7801 gcggcgaccg agttgctctt gcccggcgtc aatacgggat aataccgcgc cacatagcag
     7861 aactttaaaa gtgctcatca ttggaaaacg ttcttcgggg cgaaaactct caaggatctt
     7921 accgctgttg agatccagtt cgatgtaacc cactcgtgca cccaactgat cttcagcatc
     7981 ttttactttc accagcgttt ctgggtgagc aaaaacagga aggcaaaatg ccgcaaaaaa
     8041 gggaataagg gcgacacgga aatgttgaat actcatactc ttcctttttc aatattattg
     8101 aagcatttat cagggttatt gtctcatgag cggatacata tttgaatgta tttagaaaaa
     8161 taaacaaata ggggttccgc gcacatttcc ccgaaaagtg ccacctgacg tctaagaaac
     8221 cattattatc atgacattaa cctataaaaa taggcgtatc acgaggccct ttcgtc
//
