# Supplementary material for: A toolbox of Stable Integration Vectors (SIV) in the fission yeast Schizosaccharomyces pombe
Source: bioRxiv preprint, doi:10.1101/808329, version 1 (2019-10-18)
Supplement: Supplemental sequences [file 808329_file05.zip › Supplemental Sequences/Plasmid maps named/pAV0479 pHis5StuI-Ptdh1-NES-sfGFP-NES-natMX.gb]

LOCUS       Exported                8269 bp ds-DNA     circular SYN 15-MAR-2019
DEFINITION  synthetic circular DNA
ACCESSION   .
VERSION     .
KEYWORDS    .
SOURCE      synthetic DNA construct
  ORGANISM  synthetic DNA construct
REFERENCE   1  (bases 1 to 8269)
  AUTHORS   VJESTICA Aleksandar MARTIN Sophie MAREK Magdalena
  TITLE     Direct Submission
  JOURNAL   Exported Mar 15, 2019 from SnapGene Viewer 4.1.2
            http://www.snapgene.com
FEATURES             Location/Qualifiers
     source          1..8269
                     /organism="synthetic DNA construct"
                     /note="/dnas_title=pAV0479 
                     pHis5StuI-Ptdh1-NES-sfGFP-NES-natMX"
     misc_feature    193..667
                     /label=3''region his5
                     /note="3''region his5"
     misc_feature    668..1177
                     /label=5'region his5
                     /note="5'region his5"
     CDS             1178..1828
                     /label=his5 ORF
                     /note="his5 ORF"
     misc_feature    1829..2206
                     /label=3'region his5
                     /note="3'region his5"
     misc_feature    2262..2717
                     /label=F1 ori
                     /note="F1 ori"
     primer_bind     2857..2874
                     /label=M13 forward
                     /note="M13 forward"
     primer_bind     2884..2903
                     /label=T7
                     /note="T7"
     promoter        2917..3916
                     /note="tdh1 promoter"
     CDS             3936..4769
                     /label=NES-sfGFP-NES
                     /note="NES-sfGFP-NES"
     misc_feature    3945..3986
                     /label=NESwis1
                     /note="NESwis1"
     CDS             3987..4697
                     /label=sfGFP
     misc_feature    4698..4739
                     /label=NESmia1
                     /note="NESmia1"
     promoter        4831..5173
                     /note="Ashbya gossypii TEF promoter"
     CDS             5174..5749
                     /label=NatMX ORF
                     /note="NatMX ORF"
     terminator      5750..5952
                     /note="Ashbya gossypii TEF terminator"
     primer_bind     complement(6007..6026)
                     /label=T3
                     /note="T3"
     primer_bind     complement(6044..6064)
                     /label=M13 reverse
                     /note="M13 reverse"
     protein_bind    complement(6070..6092)
                     /note="lacO"
     promoter        complement(6096..6126)
                     /note="lac promoter"
     rep_origin      complement(6432..7060)
                     /direction=LEFT
                     /label=ColE1 origin
                     /note="ColE1 origin"
     CDS             complement(7209..8069)
                     /label=AmpR
                     /note="AmpR"
     promoter        complement(8070..8174)
                     /note="AmpR promoter"
ORIGIN
        1 tcgcgcgttt cggtgatgac ggtgaaaacc tctgacacat gcagctcccg gagacggtca
       61 cagcttgtct gtaagcggat gccgggagca gacaagcccg tcagggcgcg tcagcgggtg
      121 ttggcgggtg tcggggctgg cttaactatg cggcatcaga gcagattgta ctgagagtgc
      181 accataaccg ggatggaacg attgaatact gtgctactct ttatgtaata taacgaattc
      241 aactgttcaa cgtatgtgac tgctctctgc ttctcggtat atatttactt gaaggaatta
      301 atttttcttt gccaatggtc tcttttacca attgcagtct ggcttaaagc aatgaggttg
      361 taattaaatg gcttgagacc tagaacaaac accttttaca atccttgttt actggttttg
      421 atagtaaatt cggttcgctt gtggtgtaca ttatattttt taggctagtc gtgatttttt
      481 gataatatca atattcttag atttgagaca ttcatgcttt ttaatttgat caatcgtttg
      541 tatcttcatt aattagtagg tggtttgata gaacatttag ttgcttgttt gactacaaat
      601 atctgcagaa tggattcggt taataaaaaa aatgtttgag gaattaattt tcgctttgga
      661 gtggaggcct caattcgatg ttgcagattt tacaagtttt taaaatgtat ttcattatta
      721 ctttttatat gcctaataaa aaagccatag tttaatctat agataacttt ttttccagtg
      781 cactaacgga cgttacattc ccatacaaaa ctgcgtagtt aaagctaagg aaaagttaat
      841 atcatgttaa ttaaatacgc tatttacaat aagacattga actcatttat atcgttgaat
      901 atgaataacc aatttcagcg aatttttaac aaacatcgtt cacctcgttt aaggatatct
      961 tgtgtatggg gtgttgactt gctttatcga ataattaccg tacctgtaat tggcttgctg
     1021 gatatagcgg tagtctaata tctagcaaaa atcttttggg tgaaaaggct tgcaatttca
     1081 cgacaccgaa ctatttgtca ttttttaata aggaagtttt ccataaattc ctgtaattct
     1141 cggttgatct aattgaaaag agtagttttg catcacgatg aggagggctt ttgtagaaag
     1201 aaatacgaac gaaacgaaaa tcagcgttgc catcgctttg gacaaagctc ccttacctga
     1261 agagtcgaat tttattgatg aacttataac ttccaagcat gcaaaccaaa agggagaaca
     1321 agtaatccaa gtagacacgg gaattggatt cttggatcac atgtatcatg cactggctaa
     1381 acatgcaggc tggagcttac gactttactc aagaggtgat ttaatcatcg atgatcatca
     1441 cactgcagaa gatactgcta ttgcacttgg tattgcattc aagcaggcta tgggtaactt
     1501 tgccggcgtt aaaagatttg gacatgctta ttgtccactt gacgaagctc tttctagaag
     1561 cgtagttgac ttgtcgggac ggccctatgc tgttatcgat ttgggattaa agcgtgaaaa
     1621 ggttggggaa ttgtcctgtg aaatgatccc tcacttacta tattcctttt cggtagcagc
     1681 tggaattact ttgcatgtta cctgcttata tggtagtaat gaccatcatc gtgctgaaag
     1741 cgcttttaaa tctctggctg ttgccatgcg cgcggctact agtcttactg gaagttctga
     1801 agtcccaagc acgaagggag tgttgtaaag atgaattgga ttatgtcagg aaaagaacga
     1861 caattttgca tccaaattgt ctaaatttta gagttgcttg aaaacaatag aaccttactt
     1921 gctttataat tacgttaatt agaagcgtta tctcgtgaag gaatatagta cgtagccgta
     1981 taaattgaat tgaatgttca gcttatagaa tagagacact ttgctgttca atgcgtcgtc
     2041 acttaccata ctcactttat tatacgactt taagtataaa ctccgcggtt atggtaaaat
     2101 taatgatgca caaacgtccg attccatatg ggtacactac aattaaatac ttttaagtaa
     2161 cgctgatttc ttatttttta tccttggtgt atttattgtt tataccgcta gggcggtgtg
     2221 aaataccgca cagatgcgta aggagaaaat accgcatcag gaaattgtaa gcgttaatat
     2281 tttgttaaaa ttcgcgttaa atttttgtta aatcagctca ttttttaacc aataggccga
     2341 aatcggcaaa atcccttata aatcaaaaga atagaccgag atagggttga gtgttgttcc
     2401 agtttggaac aagagtccac tattaaagaa cgtggactcc aacgtcaaag gnnnnnnnnn
     2461 nnnnnnnnnn nnnnnnnnnn nnnnnnnnnn nnnnnnnnnn tnnnnnnnnn nnnnnnnnnn
     2521 nnnnnnnnnn nnnnnnnnnn nnnnnnnnnn nnnnnnnnnn nnnnnnnnnn nnnnnnnnnn
     2581 nnnnnnnnnn nngnnnnnnn nnnnnnnnnn nnnnnnnnnn nnnnnnnnnn nnnnnnnnnn
     2641 nnnnnnnnnn nnnnnnnnnn nnnnnnnnnn nnnnnnnnnn nnnnnnnnnn nnnnnnnnnn
     2701 nnnnnnnnnn nnnnnnncca ttcgccattc aggctgcgca actgttggga agggcgatcg
     2761 gtgcgggcct cttcgctatt acgccagctg gcgaaagggg gatgtgctgc aaggcgatta
     2821 agttgggtaa cgccagggtt ttcccagtca cgacgttgta aaacgacggc cagtgagcgc
     2881 gcgtaatacg actcactata gggcgaattg ggtacctaaa gtatggaaaa tcaaaattcc
     2941 tgaatttttg taaactccca tacaaatacg attacacata catacaaaaa tgcaaataac
     3001 aaaatataca cgcacgcatg cacactaaat aaacaaactg tgcgtccatt ccttttatgc
     3061 acaaacgttg aagctcagga catcgcacca acaatcactc atctcttctc tctctaccca
     3121 ctttccaccc acacccacag tctgcatctg tttgacgact gtagctcaag catcagtagc
     3181 agccgctgtc atcctcaact gctgctgctg atgctgcttg aatgtacgca tgatagcaac
     3241 gacgcaccgc tctaccacta ctaccgaagc gccatcatca cctcctcacc taccatcgca
     3301 atcgtcctct cgaaactctt cgaccgcttt cacccggctt cctgcaggta acaatgcgct
     3361 cggcgcttga ttaaaagagg ccagaggcga taaatgactc agggtgcatt tggcctcgct
     3421 acgaaaggac cctgtcttgt gatttttccg tagccaatgg acaaccgcct tgtcaacctt
     3481 ttgactttgg aatgtgctag caattcctcc ttccccctga cttcaggtga caaggcttgc
     3541 atcacgctga ggtaggcgtc ggaaaaactt tcctcacaag gctgacgtca tggaatgtgc
     3601 aatcaaagtc aggagcggga acgaggcaga ttaccaacga agcaacgacc atctcggaac
     3661 aacttgcaaa gaaagtcaag gaaagttggc accacatcac gatcgcgcac cttctccaat
     3721 caccttgctc cttagttgtt ccgaatcgag tgcgaggcaa ttgtggtaaa gatagtcggg
     3781 ggaaaccctt accccattca caccacggct gatggctgct gtgtgggatg gaaaggtata
     3841 aatagaggca ggcggtgcct agcatcgctt ctgtatagat cattcatcca tagtattgat
     3901 ttacacttga ttcaaaccta ggccgcggaa gggggatggg ttcccaaccc ttgtcttgct
     3961 cattgagaca gctgtctatt tctccttcca agggtgaaga gctatttact ggggttgtac
     4021 ccattttggt agaactggac ggagatgtaa acggacataa attctctgtt agaggtgagg
     4081 gcgaaggcga tgccaccaat ggtaaattga ctctgaagtt tatatgcact acgggtaaat
     4141 tacctgttcc ttggccaacc ctagtaacaa ctttgacata tggtgttcaa tgtttctcaa
     4201 gatacccaga ccatatgaaa aggcatgatt tctttaaaag tgctatgcca gaaggctacg
     4261 tgcaagagag aactatctcc tttaaggatg acggtacgta taaaacacga gcagaagtga
     4321 aattcgaagg ggatacacta gttaatcgca tcgaattaaa gggtatagac tttaaggaag
     4381 atggtaatat tctcggccat aaacttgagt ataatttcaa ctcgcataat gtgtacatta
     4441 cagctgacaa acaaaagaac ggaattaaag cgaattttaa aatcaggcac aacgtcgaag
     4501 atgggtctgt tcaacttgcc gatcattatc agcaaaacac ccctattggt gatggtccag
     4561 tcttgttacc cgataatcac tacttaagca cacagtctag attgtcaaaa gatccgaatg
     4621 aaaagcgtga tcacatggtt ttattggaat ttgtcaccgc tgcaggaata actcacggaa
     4681 tggacgagct ttataaggag gacttggtaa ttgcaatgga tcaactgaat ttggagcaag
     4741 gtggtcccgg tggtcatgga tccccgggtt aattaaggcg cgccagatct gtttagcttg
     4801 cctcgtcccc gccgggtcac ccggccagcg acatggaggc ccagaatacc ctccttgaca
     4861 gtcttgacgt gcgcagctca ggggcatgat gtgactgtcg cccgtacatt tagcccatac
     4921 atccccatgt ataatcattt gcatccatac attttgatgg ccgcacggcg cgaagcaaaa
     4981 attacggctc ctcgctgcag acctgcgagc agggaaacgc tcccctcaca gacgcgttga
     5041 attgtcccca cgccgcgccc ctgtagagaa atataaaagg ttaggatttg ccactgaggt
     5101 tcttctttca tatacttcct tttaaaatct tgctaggata cagttctcac atcacatccg
     5161 aacataaaca accatgggta ccactcttga cgacacggct taccggtacc gcaccagtgt
     5221 cccgggggac gccgaggcca tcgaggcact ggatgggtcc ttcaccaccg acaccgtctt
     5281 ccgcgtcacc gccaccgggg acggcttcac cctgcgggag gtgccggtgg acccgcccct
     5341 gaccaaggtg ttccccgacg acgaatcgga cgacgaatcg gacgacgggg aggacggcga
     5401 cccggactcc cggacgttcg tcgcgtacgg ggacgacggc gacctggcgg gcttcgtggt
     5461 catctcgtac tcggcgtgga accgccggct gaccgtcgag gacatcgagg tcgccccgga
     5521 gcaccggggg cacggggtcg ggcgcgcgtt gatggggctc gcgacggagt tcgccggcga
     5581 gcggggcgcc gggcacctct ggctggaggt caccaacgtc aacgcaccgg cgatccacgc
     5641 gtaccggcgg atggggttca ccctctgcgg cctggacacc gccctgtacg acggcaccgc
     5701 ctcggacggc gagcggcagg cgctctacat gagcatgccc tgcccctaat cagtactgac
     5761 aataaaaaga ttcttgtttt caagaacttg tcatttgtat agttttttta tattgtagtt
     5821 gttctatttt aatcaaatgt tagcgtgatt tatatttttt ttcgcctcga catcatctgc
     5881 ccagatgcga agttaagtgc gcagaaagta atatcatgcg tcaatcgtat gtgaatgctg
     5941 gtcgctatac tgctgtcgat tcgatactaa cgccgccatc cagtttaaac gagctccagc
     6001 ttttgttccc tttagtgagg gttaattgcg cgcttggcgt aatcatggtc atagctgttt
     6061 cctgtgtgaa attgttatcc gctcacaatt ccacacaaca tacgagccgg aagcataaag
     6121 tgtaaagcct ggggtgccta atgagtgagc taactcacat taattgcgtt gcgctcactg
     6181 cccgctttcc agtcgggaaa cctgtcgtgc cagctgcatt aatgaatcgg ccaacgcgcg
     6241 gggagaggcg gtttgcgtat tgggcgctct tccgcttcct cgctcactga ctcgctgcgc
     6301 tcggtcgttc ggctgcggcg agcggtatca gctcactcaa aggcggtaat acggttatcc
     6361 acagaatcag gggataacgc aggaaagaac atgtgagcaa aaggccagca aaaggccagg
     6421 aaccgtaaaa aggccgcgtt gctggcgttt ttccataggc tccgcccccc tgacgagcat
     6481 cacaaaaatc gacgctcaag tcagaggtgg cgaaacccga caggactata aagataccag
     6541 gcgtttcccc ctggaagctc cctcgtgcgc tctcctgttc cgaccctgcc gcttaccgga
     6601 tacctgtccg cctttctccc ttcgggaagc gtggcgcttt ctcatagctc acgctgtagg
     6661 tatctcagtt cggtgtaggt cgttcgctcc aagctgggct gtgtgcacga accccccgtt
     6721 cagcccgacc gctgcgcctt atccggtaac tatcgtcttg agtccaaccc ggtaagacac
     6781 gacttatcgc cactggcagc agccactggt aacaggatta gcagagcgag gtatgtaggc
     6841 ggtgctacag agttcttgaa gtggtggcct aactacggct acactagaag aacagtattt
     6901 ggtatctgcg ctctgctgaa gccagttacc ttcggaaaaa gagttggtag ctcttgatcc
     6961 ggcaaacaaa ccaccgctgg tagcggtggt ttttttgttt gcaagcagca gattacgcgc
     7021 agaaaaaaag gatctcaaga agatcctttg atcttttcta cggggtctga cgctcagtgg
     7081 aacgaaaact cacgttaagg gattttggtc atgagattat caaaaaggat cttcacctag
     7141 atccttttaa attaaaaatg aagttttaaa tcaatctaaa gtatatatga gtaaacttgg
     7201 tctgacagtt accaatgctt aatcagtgag gcacctatct cagcgatctg tctatttcgt
     7261 tcatccatag ttgcctgact ccccgtcgtg tagataacta cgatacggga gggcttacca
     7321 tctggcccca gtgctgcaat gataccgcga gacccacgct caccggctcc agatttatca
     7381 gcaataaacc agccagccgg aagggccgag cgcagaagtg gtcctgcaac tttatccgcc
     7441 tccatccagt ctattaattg ttgccgggaa gctagagtaa gtagttcgcc agttaatagt
     7501 ttgcgcaacg ttgttgccat tgctacaggc atcgtggtgt cacgctcgtc gtttggtatg
     7561 gcttcattca gctccggttc ccaacgatca aggcgagtta catgatcccc catgttgtgc
     7621 aaaaaagcgg ttagctcctt cggtcctccg atcgttgtca gaagtaagtt ggccgcagtg
     7681 ttatcactca tggttatggc agcactgcat aattctctta ctgtcatgcc atccgtaaga
     7741 tgcttttctg tgactggtga gtactcaacc aagtcattct gagaatagtg tatgcggcga
     7801 ccgagttgct cttgcccggc gtcaatacgg gataataccg cgccacatag cagaacttta
     7861 aaagtgctca tcattggaaa acgttcttcg gggcgaaaac tctcaaggat cttaccgctg
     7921 ttgagatcca gttcgatgta acccactcgt gcacccaact gatcttcagc atcttttact
     7981 ttcaccagcg tttctgggtg agcaaaaaca ggaaggcaaa atgccgcaaa aaagggaata
     8041 agggcgacac ggaaatgttg aatactcata ctcttccttt ttcaatatta ttgaagcatt
     8101 tatcagggtt attgtctcat gagcggatac atatttgaat gtatttagaa aaataaacaa
     8161 ataggggttc cgcgcacatt tccccgaaaa gtgccacctg acgtctaaga aaccattatt
     8221 atcatgacat taacctataa aaataggcgt atcacgaggc cctttcgtc
//
