# Supplementary material for: A toolbox of Stable Integration Vectors (SIV) in the fission yeast Schizosaccharomyces pombe
Source: bioRxiv preprint, doi:10.1101/808329, version 1 (2019-10-18)
Supplement: Supplemental sequences [file 808329_file05.zip › Supplemental Sequences/Plasmid maps named/pAV0749 pUra4AfeI-ptdh1-sfGFP-termScCYC1.gb]

LOCUS       Exported                7902 bp ds-DNA     circular SYN 09-SEP-2019
DEFINITION  synthetic circular DNA.
ACCESSION   .
VERSION     .
KEYWORDS    .
SOURCE      synthetic DNA construct
  ORGANISM  synthetic DNA construct
REFERENCE   1  (bases 1 to 7902)
  AUTHORS   VJESTICA Aleksandar MARTIN Sophie MAREK Magdalena
  TITLE     Direct Submission
  JOURNAL   Exported Monday, Sep 9, 2019 from SnapGene 4.3.7
            https://www.snapgene.com
FEATURES             Location/Qualifiers
     source          1..7902
                     /organism="synthetic DNA construct"
                     /mol_type="other DNA"
     misc_feature    193..676
                     /label=3''region ura4
                     /note="3''region ura4"
     misc_feature    677..1640
                     /label=5'region ura4
                     /note="5'region ura4"
     CDS             1641..2435
                     /label=ORF ura4
                     /note="ORF ura4"
     misc_feature    2436..2870
                     /label=3'region ura4
                     /note="3'region ura4"
     misc_feature    2926..3381
                     /label=F1 ori
                     /note="F1 ori"
     primer_bind     3521..3538
                     /label=M13 forward
                     /note="M13 forward"
     primer_bind     3548..3567
                     /label=T7
                     /note="T7"
     misc_feature    3575..3580
                     /label=KpnI site
                     /note="KpnI site"
     misc_feature    3581..3586
                     /label=ApaI site
                     /note="ApaI site"
     misc_feature    3587..3594
                     /label=SwaI site
                     /note="SwaI site"
     promoter        3595..4594
                     /label=promoter tdh1
                     /label=Tdh1 Promoter
                     /note="promoter tdh1"
     misc_feature    4595..4600
                     /label=XhoI site
                     /note="XhoI site"
     misc_feature    4601..4606
                     /label=SalI site
                     /note="SalI site"
     misc_feature    4607..4612
                     /label=EcoRI site
                     /note="EcoRI site"
     misc_feature    4613..4620
                     /label=PacI site
                     /note="PacI site"
     CDS             4622..4630
                     /codon_start=1
                     /label=START-Ala-Ser-
                     /note="START-Ala-Ser-"
                     /translation="MAS"
     CDS             4631..5341
                     /codon_start=1
                     /label=sfGFP
                     /translation="SKGEELFTGVVPILVELDGDVNGHKFSVRGEGEGDATNGKLTLKF
                     ICTTGKLPVPWPTLVTTLTYGVQCFSRYPDHMKRHDFFKSAMPEGYVQERTISFKDDGT
                     YKTRAEVKFEGDTLVNRIELKGIDFKEDGNILGHKLEYNFNSHNVYITADKQKNGIKAN
                     FKIRHNVEDGSVQLADHYQQNTPIGDGPVLLPDNHYLSTQSRLSKDPNEKRDHMVLLEF
                     VTAAGITHGMDELYK"
     misc_feature    5342..5347
                     /label=XmaI/SmaI site
                     /note="XmaI/SmaI site"
     misc_feature    5348..5355
                     /label=NotI site
                     /note="NotI site"
     misc_feature    5357..5359
                     /label=STOP codon
                     /note="STOP codon"
     misc_feature    5360..5367
                     /label=AscI site
                     /note="AscI site"
     misc_feature    5368..5617
                     /label=terminator ScCYC1
                     /note="terminator ScCYC1"
     misc_feature    5618..5623
                     /label=BglII site
                     /note="BglII site"
     misc_feature    5624..5629
                     /label=SacI site
                     /note="SacI site"
     primer_bind     complement(5640..5659)
                     /label=T3
                     /note="T3"
     primer_bind     complement(5677..5697)
                     /label=M13 reverse
                     /note="M13 reverse"
     protein_bind    complement(5703..5725)
                     /label=lacO
                     /note="lacO"
     promoter        complement(5729..5759)
                     /label=lac promoter
                     /note="lac promoter"
     rep_origin      complement(6065..6693)
                     /direction=LEFT
                     /label=ColE1 origin
                     /note="ColE1 origin"
     CDS             complement(6842..7702)
                     /label=AmpR
                     /note="AmpR"
     promoter        complement(7703..7807)
                     /label=AmpR promoter
                     /note="AmpR promoter"
ORIGIN
        1 tcgcgcgttt cggtgatgac ggtgaaaacc tctgacacat gcagctcccg gagacggtca
       61 cagcttgtct gtaagcggat gccgggagca gacaagcccg tcagggcgcg tcagcgggtg
      121 ttggcgggtg tcggggctgg cttaactatg cggcatcaga gcagattgta ctgagagtgc
      181 accataaccg ggtattagtc aaaactagta tactttttct cggagtataa tacacaatat
      241 cggtgcaaat aggttttaaa attgctccaa tcacatgttc ttaagaaaaa aacgtcaaaa
      301 gaaatctaag tattcccaaa ataattcctc ctgacatgag aagaataaaa aacactaaga
      361 tgcattgtca gtatgaaaca caagccaaag ttgctaacaa taggatcaat tcttacttac
      421 tggcaatgtt acgaggaatc ttggtaggag gatgtttggc aacataacgt tcttttgaat
      481 ttgtttttac acgacgagta atgttcttct gaaactgtgt gtttgcacga cgctgagagg
      541 gagtttgaac cgtctaaaag acatagttag gatccatgat gcacagattt ctaaagataa
      601 aactacttac aggcatgttg gtttattaaa aaagaaaaac aggaatgata agagggaaag
      661 aatacgtgta cagagcgctt acataatgag tgagtgtcat tattgaggaa tgccatgtca
      721 gatttgacac aactcagaac ttattaactt tttatgattg gaacttttgt tttgcccaag
      781 gaatttttaa tggaagaagt tgttttataa atgatattga atttatatcc actcttttta
      841 gcgcatttgc atctctactt taggttcttc tttgactaga ttctaggatg cgtattggat
      901 atactggtct ttgaatcatt gtcgaaaaaa aaattcatgg ttgtacccat gagcaaactg
      961 cttttgtggt tatccatgtg cttcttttgt tcagcatcta tcttcttaat cgcatggaag
     1021 atttgattta aaccaaaaga aatattgtta aactttgaca gaagctttaa attttgattc
     1081 catacattaa atggataaaa ctcctgaagc ttagctacaa atcccactgg ctatatgtat
     1141 gcatttgtgt taaaaaagtt tgtatagatt atttaatcta ctcagcattc tttctctaaa
     1201 taggaatttg ttacttaatg gagaaaaaaa tgtttcgatt tacctagtgt atttgtttgt
     1261 atactcacgt ttaatttcaa acatccattc tatcttgtgt aatttttggc atggtgaaaa
     1321 agataatcag ccttataatc tttacaaaag taagaaattc tgtaaataag ccttaatgcc
     1381 cttgctttaa attaaaatgg ttctttttca tgataatgtt tgcactttgt gaatatattt
     1441 tagatagttc tgtgaggtat aattaagatg ttttagagac ttatacaatt ttgtctttat
     1501 aaattcttaa ttgattttac catcccagtt taactatgct tcgtcggcat ctctgcacat
     1561 gtcgtgtttt cttaccgtat tgtcctacca agaacctctt ttttgcttgg atcgaaatta
     1621 aaggtttaaa agcaaagtta tggatgctag agtatttcaa agctattcag ctagagctga
     1681 ggggatgaaa aatcccattg ccaaggaatt gttggctttg atggaagaaa agcaaagcaa
     1741 cttgtcagtc gcggtcgatt tgacgaagaa atccgaaatc ttagaattgg tagataaaat
     1801 tggaccctat gtctgtgtta tcaagacaca tattgacgtt gtcgaggatt tcgaccagga
     1861 tatggtagaa aaactggtgg ccttaggtaa aaagcatcgt tttcttatct ttgaggatcg
     1921 caaattcgca gacattggaa ataccgtcaa gctacaatat gcatctggtg tgtacaaaat
     1981 tgcttcttgg gctcatatca caaattgcca tacagtgcca ggcgagggta ttatacaagg
     2041 cctcaaagaa gttggtttac ctttgggacg tggtctcttg cttttggctg aaatgtcttc
     2101 caaaggctct ttggctactg gttcctacac agagaaaacc ttagaatggt ttgagaagca
     2161 taccgatttt tgctttggct ttatagctgg tcgtcgattt cctaaccttc aaagcgacta
     2221 cataactatg tcccctggta tcggcttgga tgttaaagga gacgggctgg gacagcaata
     2281 tcgtactcct gaagaagtga ttgtaaactg cggtagcgat atcatcattg ttggtcgtgg
     2341 agtttatgga gctggtcgta atcctgttgt cgaagccaag agatatagag aagctggttg
     2401 gaaggcatat cagcaaagac tttctcagca ttaaaaaaag actaatgtaa aatttttttg
     2461 gttggttatt gaaaaagtcg atgccttgtt tgcgtttgtt ttcctaggcg ttttatgtca
     2521 gaaggcattt agaattagta tacaagtact ctttggtaaa attttatgta gcgactaaaa
     2581 tattaactat tatagataaa caccttggga ataaaaagta atttgctata gtaatttatt
     2641 aaacatgctc ctacaacatt accacaatct tttctcttgg attgacattg aataagaaaa
     2701 gagtgaattt ttttagactt gtaatgataa ctatgtacaa agccaatgaa agatgtatgt
     2761 agatgaatgt aaaataccat gtagacaaac aagataaaac ttggttataa acattggtgt
     2821 tggaacagaa taaattagat gtcaaaaagt ttcgtcaata tcacaagctt gctagggcgg
     2881 tgtgaaatac cgcacagatg cgtaaggaga aaataccgca tcaggaaatt gtaagcgtta
     2941 atattttgtt aaaattcgcg ttaaattttt gttaaatcag ctcatttttt aaccaatagg
     3001 ccgaaatcgg caaaatccct tataaatcaa aagaatagac cgagataggg ttgagtgttg
     3061 ttccagtttg gaacaagagt ccactattaa agaacgtgga ctccaacgtc aaaggnnnnn
     3121 nnnnnnnnnn nnnnnnnnnn nnnnnnnnnn nnnnnnnnnn nnnntnnnnn nnnnnnnnnn
     3181 nnnnnnnnnn nnnnnnnnnn nnnnnnnnnn nnnnnnnnnn nnnnnnnnnn nnnnnnnnnn
     3241 nnnnnnnnnn nnnnnngnnn nnnnnnnnnn nnnnnnnnnn nnnnnnnnnn nnnnnnnnnn
     3301 nnnnnnnnnn nnnnnnnnnn nnnnnnnnnn nnnnnnnnnn nnnnnnnnnn nnnnnnnnnn
     3361 nnnnnnnnnn nnnnnnnnnn nccattcgcc attcaggctg cgcaactgtt gggaagggcg
     3421 atcggtgcgg gcctcttcgc tattacgcca gctggcgaaa gggggatgtg ctgcaaggcg
     3481 attaagttgg gtaacgccag ggttttccca gtcacgacgt tgtaaaacga cggccagtga
     3541 gcgcgcgtaa tacgactcac tatagggcga attgggtacc gggcccattt aaattaaagt
     3601 atggaaaatc aaaattcctg aatttttgta aactcccata caaatacgat tacacataca
     3661 tacaaaaatg caaataacaa aatatacacg cacgcatgca cactaaataa acaaactgtg
     3721 cgtccattcc ttttatgcac aaacgttgaa gctcaggaca tcgcaccaac aatcactcat
     3781 ctcttctctc tctacccact ttccacccac acccacagtc tgcatctgtt tgacgactgt
     3841 agctcaagca tcagtagcag ccgctgtcat cctcaactgc tgctgctgat gctgcttgaa
     3901 tgtacgcatg atagcaacga cgcaccgctc taccactact accgaagcgc catcatcacc
     3961 tcctcaccta ccatcgcaat cgtcctctcg aaactcttcg accgctttca cccggcttcc
     4021 tgcaggtaac aatgcgctcg gcgcttgatt aaaagaggcc agaggcgata aatgactcag
     4081 ggtgcatttg gcctcgctac gaaaggaccc tgtcttgtga tttttccgta gccaatggac
     4141 aaccgccttg tcaacctttt gactttggaa tgtgctagca attcctcctt ccccctgact
     4201 tcaggtgaca aggcttgcat cacgctgagg taggcgtcgg aaaaactttc ctcacaaggc
     4261 tgacgtcatg gaatgtgcaa tcaaagtcag gagcgggaac gaggcagatt accaacgaag
     4321 caacgaccat ctcggaacaa cttgcaaaga aagtcaagga aagttggcac cacatcacga
     4381 tcgcgcacct tctccaatca ccttgctcct tagttgttcc gaatcgagtg cgaggcaatt
     4441 gtggtaaaga tagtcggggg aaacccttac cccattcaca ccacggctga tggctgctgt
     4501 gtgggatgga aaggtataaa tagaggcagg cggtgcctag catcgcttct gtatagatca
     4561 ttcatccata gtattgattt acacttgatt caaactcgag gtcgacgaat tcttaattaa
     4621 catggcaagc tccaagggtg aagagctatt tactggggtt gtacccattt tggtagaact
     4681 ggacggagat gtaaacggac ataaattctc tgttagaggt gagggcgaag gcgatgccac
     4741 caatggtaaa ttgactctga agtttatatg cactacgggt aaattacctg ttccttggcc
     4801 aaccctagta acaactttga catatggtgt tcaatgtttc tcaagatacc cagaccatat
     4861 gaaaaggcat gatttcttta aaagtgctat gccagaaggc tacgtgcaag agagaactat
     4921 ctcctttaag gatgacggta cgtataaaac acgagcagaa gtgaaattcg aaggggatac
     4981 actagttaat cgcatcgaat taaagggtat agactttaag gaagatggta atattctcgg
     5041 ccataaactt gagtataatt tcaactcgca taatgtgtac attacagctg acaaacaaaa
     5101 gaacggaatt aaagcgaatt ttaaaatcag gcacaacgtc gaagatgggt ctgttcaact
     5161 tgccgatcat tatcagcaaa acacccctat tggtgatggt ccagtcttgt tacccgataa
     5221 tcactactta agcacacagt ctagattgtc aaaagatccg aatgaaaagc gtgatcacat
     5281 ggttttattg gaatttgtca ccgctgcagg aataactcac ggaatggacg agctttataa
     5341 gcccggggcg gccgcttaag gcgcgcctca tgtaattagt tatgtcacgc ttacattcac
     5401 gccctcctcc cacatccgct ctaaccgaaa aggaaggagt tagacaacct gaagtctagg
     5461 tccctattta ttttttttaa tagttatgtt agtattaaga acgttattta tatttcaaat
     5521 ttttcttttt tttctgtaca aacgcgtgta cgcatgtaac attatactga aaaccttgct
     5581 tgagaaggtt ttgggacgct cgaaggcttt aatttgcaga tctgagctcc agcttttgtt
     5641 ccctttagtg agggttaatt gcgcgcttgg cgtaatcatg gtcatagctg tttcctgtgt
     5701 gaaattgtta tccgctcaca attccacaca acatacgagc cggaagcata aagtgtaaag
     5761 cctggggtgc ctaatgagtg agctaactca cattaattgc gttgcgctca ctgcccgctt
     5821 tccagtcggg aaacctgtcg tgccagctgc attaatgaat cggccaacgc gcggggagag
     5881 gcggtttgcg tattgggcgc tcttccgctt cctcgctcac tgactcgctg cgctcggtcg
     5941 ttcggctgcg gcgagcggta tcagctcact caaaggcggt aatacggtta tccacagaat
     6001 caggggataa cgcaggaaag aacatgtgag caaaaggcca gcaaaaggcc aggaaccgta
     6061 aaaaggccgc gttgctggcg tttttccata ggctccgccc ccctgacgag catcacaaaa
     6121 atcgacgctc aagtcagagg tggcgaaacc cgacaggact ataaagatac caggcgtttc
     6181 cccctggaag ctccctcgtg cgctctcctg ttccgaccct gccgcttacc ggatacctgt
     6241 ccgcctttct cccttcggga agcgtggcgc tttctcatag ctcacgctgt aggtatctca
     6301 gttcggtgta ggtcgttcgc tccaagctgg gctgtgtgca cgaacccccc gttcagcccg
     6361 accgctgcgc cttatccggt aactatcgtc ttgagtccaa cccggtaaga cacgacttat
     6421 cgccactggc agcagccact ggtaacagga ttagcaaagc gaggtatgta ggcggtgcta
     6481 cagagttctt gaagtggtgg cctaactacg gctacactag aagaacagta tttggtatct
     6541 gcgctctgct gaagccagtt accttcggaa aaagagttgg tagctcttga tccggcaaac
     6601 aaaccaccgc tggtagcggt ggtttttttg tttgcaagca gcagattacg cgcagaaaaa
     6661 aaggatctca agaagatcct ttgatctttt ctacggggtc tgacgctcag tggaacgaaa
     6721 actcacgtta agggattttg gtcatgagat tatcaaaaag gatcttcacc tagatccttt
     6781 taaattaaaa atgaagtttt aaatcaatct aaagtatata tgagtaaact tggtctgaca
     6841 gttaccaatg cttaatcagt gaggcaccta tctcagcgat ctgtctattt cgttcatcca
     6901 tagttgcctg actccccgtc gtgtagataa ctacgatacg ggagggctta ccatctggcc
     6961 ccagtgctgc aatgataccg cgagacccac gctcaccggc tccagattta tcagcaataa
     7021 accagccagc cggaagggcc gagcgcagaa gtggtcctgc aactttatcc gcctccatcc
     7081 agtctattaa ttgttgccgg gaagctagag taagtagttc gccagttaat agtttgcgca
     7141 acgttgttgc cattgctaca ggcatcgtgg tgtcacgctc gtcgtttggt atggcttcat
     7201 tcagctccgg ttcccaacga tcaaggcgag ttacatgatc ccccatgttg tgcaaaaaag
     7261 cggttagctc cttcggtcct ccgatcgttg tcagaagtaa gttggccgca gtgttatcac
     7321 tcatggttat ggcagcactg cataattctc ttactgtcat gccatccgta agatgctttt
     7381 ctgtgactgg tgagtactca accaagtcat tctgagaata gtgtatgcgg cgaccgagtt
     7441 gctcttgccc ggcgtcaata cgggataata ccgcgccaca tagcagaact ttaaaagtgc
     7501 tcatcattgg aaaacgttct tcggggcgaa aactctcaag gatcttaccg ctgttgagat
     7561 ccagttcgat gtaacccact cgtgcaccca actgatcttc agcatctttt actttcacca
     7621 gcgtttctgg gtgagcaaaa acaggaaggc aaaatgccgc aaaaaaggga ataagggcga
     7681 cacggaaatg ttgaatactc atactcttcc tttttcaata ttattgaagc atttatcagg
     7741 gttattgtct catgagcgga tacatatttg aatgtattta gaaaaataaa caaatagggg
     7801 ttccgcgcac atttccccga aaagtgccac ctgacgtcta agaaaccatt attatcatga
     7861 cattaaccta taaaaatagg cgtatcacga ggccctttcg tc
//
