# Supplementary material for: A toolbox of Stable Integration Vectors (SIV) in the fission yeast Schizosaccharomyces pombe
Source: bioRxiv preprint, doi:10.1101/808329, version 1 (2019-10-18)
Supplement: Supplemental sequences [file 808329_file05.zip › Supplemental Sequences/Plasmid maps named/pAV0620 pUra4AfeI-Ppcn1-eGFP-linker-pcn1-termNMT-natMX.gb]

LOCUS       Exported               12435 bp ds-DNA     circular SYN 09-SEP-2019
DEFINITION  synthetic circular DNA.
ACCESSION   .
VERSION     .
KEYWORDS    .
SOURCE      synthetic DNA construct
  ORGANISM  synthetic DNA construct
REFERENCE   1  (bases 1 to 12435)
  AUTHORS   VJESTICA Aleksandar MARTIN Sophie MAREK Magdalena
  TITLE     Direct Submission
  JOURNAL   Exported Monday, Sep 9, 2019 from SnapGene 4.3.7
            https://www.snapgene.com
FEATURES             Location/Qualifiers
     source          1..12435
                     /organism="synthetic DNA construct"
                     /mol_type="other DNA"
     misc_feature    193..676
                     /label=3''region ura4
                     /note="3''region ura4"
     misc_feature    677..1640
                     /label=5'region ura4
                     /note="5'region ura4"
     CDS             1641..2435
                     /label=ORF ura4
                     /note="ORF ura4"
     misc_feature    2436..2870
                     /label=3'region ura4
                     /note="3'region ura4"
     misc_feature    2926..3381
                     /label=F1 ori
                     /note="F1 ori"
     primer_bind     3527..3544
                     /label=M13 forward
                     /note="M13 forward"
     primer_bind     3554..3573
                     /label=T7
                     /note="T7"
     promoter        3898..5852
                     /label=PCNA promoter
                     /note="PCNA promoter"
     misc_feature    5853..6125
                     /label=PCNA 5'UTR
                     /note="PCNA 5'UTR"
     misc_feature    6125
                     /label=Point mutation T to C
                     /note="Point mutation T to C"
     CDS             6126..7700
                     /label=EGFP---PCNA
     misc_feature    6126..6845
                     /label=EGFP
                     /note="EGFP"
     misc_feature    6846..6917
                     /label=Linker
                     /note="Linker"
     misc_feature    6918..7700
                     /label=PCNA
                     /note="PCNA"
     misc_feature    6918..6998
                     /label=ExonIpcn1
                     /note="ExonIpcn1"
     misc_feature    6999..7700
                     /label=ExonII pcn1
                     /note="ExonII pcn1"
     misc_feature    7701..7942
                     /label=PCNA 3'UTR
                     /note="PCNA 3'UTR"
     terminator      7957..8950
                     /label=nmt terminator_terminator
                     /note="nmt terminator_terminator"
     misc_feature    8952..9334
                     /label=Ashbya gossypii TEF promoter
                     /note="Ashbya gossypii TEF promoter"
     CDS             9335..9910
                     /label=natMX
                     /note="nat ORF"
     misc_feature    9911..10143
                     /label=Ashbya gossypii TEF terminator
                     /note="Ashbya gossypii TEF terminator"
     primer_bind     complement(10173..10192)
                     /label=T3
                     /note="T3"
     primer_bind     complement(10210..10230)
                     /label=M13 reverse
                     /note="M13 reverse"
     protein_bind    complement(10236..10258)
                     /label=lacO
                     /note="lacO"
     promoter        complement(10262..10292)
                     /label=lac promoter
                     /note="lac promoter"
     rep_origin      complement(10598..11226)
                     /direction=LEFT
                     /label=ColE1 origin
                     /note="ColE1 origin"
     CDS             complement(11375..12235)
                     /label=AmpR
                     /note="AmpR"
     promoter        complement(12236..12340)
                     /label=AmpR promoter
                     /note="AmpR promoter"
ORIGIN
        1 tcgcgcgttt cggtgatgac ggtgaaaacc tctgacacat gcagctcccg gagacggtca
       61 cagcttgtct gtaagcggat gccgggagca gacaagcccg tcagggcgcg tcagcgggtg
      121 ttggcgggtg tcggggctgg cttaactatg cggcatcaga gcagattgta ctgagagtgc
      181 accataaccg ggtattattc aaaactagta tactttttct cggagtataa tacacaatat
      241 cggtgcaaat aggttttaaa attgctccaa tcacatgttc ttaagaaaaa aacgtcaaaa
      301 gaaatctaag tattcccaaa ataattcctc ctgacatgag aagaataaaa aacactaaga
      361 tgcattgtca gtatgaaaca caagccaaag ttgctaacaa taggatcaat tcttacttac
      421 tggcaatgtt acgaggaatc ttggtaggag gatgtttggc aacataacgt tcttttgaat
      481 ttgtttttac acgacgagta atgttcttct gaaactgtgt gtttgcacga cgctgagagg
      541 gagtttgaac cgtctaaaag acatagttag gatccatgat gcacagattt ctaaagataa
      601 aactacttac aggcatgttg gtttattaaa aaagaaaaac aggaatgata agagggaaag
      661 aatacgtgta cagagcgctt acataatgag tgagtgtcat tattgaggaa tgccatgtca
      721 gatttgacac aactcagaac ttattaactt tttatgattg gaacttttgt tttgcccaag
      781 gaatttttaa tggaagaagt tgttttataa atgatattga atttatatcc actcttttta
      841 gcgcatttgc atctctactt taggttcttc tttgactaga ttctaggatg cgtattggat
      901 atactggtct ttgaatcatt gtcgaaaaaa aaattcatgg ttgtacccat gagcaaactg
      961 cttttgtggt tatccatgtg cttcttttgt tcagcatcta tcttcttaat cgcatggaag
     1021 atttgattta aaccaaaaga aatattgtta aactttgaca gaagctttaa attttgattc
     1081 catacattaa atggataaaa ctcctgaagc ttagctacaa atcccactgg ctatatgtat
     1141 gcatttgtgt taaaaaagtt tgtatagatt atttaatcta ctcagcattc tttctctaaa
     1201 taggaatttg ttacttaatg gagaaaaaaa tgtttcgatt tacctagtgt atttgtttgt
     1261 atactcacgt ttaatttcaa acatccattc tatcttgtgt aatttttggc atggtgaaaa
     1321 agataatcag ccttataatc tttacaaaag taagaaattc tgtaaataag ccttaatgcc
     1381 cttgctttaa attaaaatgg ttctttttca tgataatgtt tgcactttgt gaatatattt
     1441 tagatagttc tgtgaggtat aattaagatg ttttagagac ttatacaatt ttgtctttat
     1501 aaattcttaa ttgattttac catcccagtt taactatgct tcgtcggcat ctctgcacat
     1561 gtcgtgtttt cttaccgtat tgtcctacca agaacctctt ttttgcttgg atcgaaatta
     1621 aaggtttaaa agcaaagtta tggatgctag agtatttcaa agctattcag ctagagctga
     1681 ggggatgaaa aatcccattg ccaaggaatt gttggctttg atggaagaaa agcaaagcaa
     1741 cttgtcagtc gcggtcgatt tgacgaagaa atccgaaatc ttagaattgg tagataaaat
     1801 tggaccctat gtctgtgtta tcaagacaca tattgacgtt gtcgaggatt tcgaccagga
     1861 tatggtagaa aaactggtgg ccttaggtaa aaagcatcgt tttcttatct ttgaggatcg
     1921 caaattcgca gacattggaa ataccgtcaa gctacaatat gcatctggtg tgtacaaaat
     1981 tgcttcttgg gctcatatca caaattgcca tacagtgcca ggcgagggta ttatacaagg
     2041 cctcaaagaa gttggtttac ctttgggacg tggtctcttg cttttggctg aaatgtcttc
     2101 caaaggctct ttggctactg gttcctacac agagaaaacc ttagaatggt ttgagaagca
     2161 taccgatttt tgctttggct ttatagctgg tcgtcgattt cctaaccttc aaagcgacta
     2221 cataactatg tcccctggta tcggcttgga tgttaaagga gacgggctgg gacagcaata
     2281 tcgtactcct gaagaagtga ttgtaaactg cggtagcgat atcatcattg ttggtcgtgg
     2341 agtctatgga gctggtcgta atcctgttgt cgaagccaag agatatagag aagctggttg
     2401 gaaggcatat cagcaaagac tttctcagca ttaaaaaaag actaatgtaa aatttttttg
     2461 gttggttatt gaaaaagtcg atgccttgtt tgcgtttgtt ttcctaggcg ttttatgtca
     2521 gaaggcattt agaattagta tacaagtact ctttggtaaa attttatgta gcgactaaaa
     2581 tattaactat tatagataaa caccttggga ataaaaagta atttgctata gtaatttatt
     2641 aaacatgctc ctacaacatt accacaatct tttctcttgg attgacattg aataagaaaa
     2701 gagtgaattt ttttagactt gtaatgataa ctatgtacaa agccaatgaa agatgtatgt
     2761 agatgaatgt aaaataccat gtagacaaac aagataaaac ttggttataa acattggtgt
     2821 tggaacagaa taaattagat gtcaaaaagt ttcgtcaata tcacaagctt gctagggcgg
     2881 tgtgaaatac cgcacagatg cgtaaggaga aaataccgca tcaggaaatt gtaaacgtta
     2941 atattttgtt aaaattcgcg ttaaattttt gttaaatcag ctcatttttt aaccaatagg
     3001 ccgaaatcgg caaaatccct tataaatcaa aagaatagac cgagataggg ttgagtgttg
     3061 ttccagtttg gaacaagagt ccactattaa agaacgtgga ctccaacgtc aaaggnnnnn
     3121 nnnnnnnnnn nnnnnnnnnn nnnnnnnnnn nnnnnnnnnn nnnntnnnnn nnnnnnnnnn
     3181 nnnnnnnnnn nnnnnnnnnn nnnnnnnnnn nnnnnnnnnn nnnnnnnnnn nnnnnnnnnn
     3241 nnnnnnnnnn nnnnnngnnn nnnnnnnnnn nnnnnnnnnn nnnnnnnnnn nnnnnnnnnn
     3301 nnnnnnnnnn nnnnnnnnnn nnnnnnnnnn nnnnnnnnnn nnnnnnnnnn nnnnnnnnnn
     3361 nnnnnnnnnn nnnnnnnnnn ncgcgccatt cgccattcag gctgcgcaac tgttgggaag
     3421 ggcgatcgcg gtgcgggcct cttcgctatt acgccagctg gcgaaagggg gatgtgctgc
     3481 aaggcgatta agttgggtaa cgccagggtt ttcccagtca cgacgttgta aaacgacggc
     3541 cagtgagcgc gcgtaatacg actcactata gggcgaattg ggtaccgggc cccccctcga
     3601 ggtcgacggt atcgataagc ttgatatcga attcctgcag cccaactgcg gtcaagatat
     3661 ttcttgaatc aggcgcctta gaccgctcgg ccaaacaacc aattacttgt tgagaaatag
     3721 agtataatta tcctataaat ataacgtttt tgaacacaca tgaacaagga agtacaggac
     3781 aattgatttt gaagagaatg tggattttga tgtaattgtt gggattccat ttttaataag
     3841 gcaataatat taggtatgta gatatactag aagttctcct cgacaagctt gcatggcaga
     3901 actggattat ttttcgttct tctagaaagt acgcgaattg tacgacgaat ttcatcttca
     3961 cgtccgataa ctggatccag ttgaccattt ctagcgagct ctgtaagatc aacagtaaat
     4021 ttatttagtg catcaaatcc ttcctcggca ttctttgaat cgattctttt attaccacgg
     4081 acgttattta cagcaaattc aaacgctttc ggggtgacac cggcttctgc caataaactc
     4141 tttagcgtgt cgtctttagt gaacacagcg ataaaatgat cttgagcaat gtaagaatct
     4201 ttttgtgttt tttgaagttc atgagcattt cgcagcagtt tcgcactttc aggtgacaga
     4261 gtcacttgtt ctggaggtgg atcctgagca ggcaagcgaa ctaaccgact agtaacactt
     4321 cgctcaaact tttgaccatc accaccagct ttgtcgacga tggtgcgcag taaggtagta
     4381 ccgttactgt cactgtcgga caaaagagca gcagcaatgt gaataggggt taattgtgaa
     4441 tgaccataag attgtgcaat tgagtacgca tcagacaatg tctttgcggc tttgtcagta
     4501 aaaggataat cagccatatc gagttatatt attataggaa tttttataat ttatagataa
     4561 atccaaaaaa aaggaattgt atatttgtcg ctcgttataa aacaaaaaag agagagtcgt
     4621 tgaacggtaa atatatacgg ttttcagttc gatttaataa gaacttaata tcgttattat
     4681 aataaattct tcggttatag attgatggtt gaggatgccg caggtagaga agctgtgcat
     4741 atatatacac gatgatgtta ctatgggaag gaaaggaaca taccagaaga tgccagttac
     4801 attgttactc gaacctactc ctacactcta gaaaaagaaa gggataaagt agggtaaatc
     4861 ccaaagacat gactagaaga tttaaaaaaa taagagaaaa atagcttaaa aaaaaaccgg
     4921 tgtaaattaa aaatgcagtt accttaaaag tctttgaatt gtctttaaac atggaatact
     4981 cgaaacccgg aaatgatctg cgtattacgt agtgtatgga acaacgtaaa gacggatact
     5041 aacctcaact tattctcaat tgcatcttgc taaataccgt tagaattcat caatgactga
     5101 ataaataatt ttttgataca tagttcttct attacagaga ttctagtcat atttccaagc
     5161 tatttctaag atagagctct tacattactt attctatacg gtagcgatta ttcgtcgtaa
     5221 tgacatttaa cgaactttag ttacttgacc atagtggttt ataaactaaa caaaccaaca
     5281 gtgaattctt gttaacgtaa ctgtaatcta cgaatattga gaagaaaaaa aaacgaatga
     5341 atttgttgtg aatacatatt ttttccttag cgaacaagta tacttcattc ttattttcat
     5401 acctctttag tcttatttaa accagcaata aaattcgttt taagttttcc gtgttaatac
     5461 caattaaaat aacgtttttt tcaatcattt tatatgtcat tgcaacgtga aaataagtta
     5521 ataaatttcg gtagcagcta atatggaaaa tgtacaattt acttgataca ttagtgtagc
     5581 ctaaatttta tttgatcctg gaaagtatat taaggtagaa cgcgaaagct ctcctagttt
     5641 acgccgtaaa ttgtaatgac tcgctgatta catttggctt attataatcc gtatagctag
     5701 aaaatttcga taactgaata ttgcttcttt aaaaagacat aaatagaacc gtgaattagt
     5761 acagcaaacg aaagataaaa atttcatagt aacatgcaaa tactattttt tcagttagtt
     5821 ttccataatt ttgtataata tttcatatca aacgcatcta aaaagtacgg acgaaattac
     5881 ttgctattgt aaaaataaaa aaaataacaa aacaaattat aataacgtga actgctattt
     5941 tggtctcata tatgaaaggt tcttgagatt ttttacgttg tcagctagca attttacgca
     6001 cactattctg tgctacgcgc tctttgacta cttcccaaaa gccaactaca aaaggttttt
     6061 gcagtaacct ttgttagcta ttctttatat ctcttatcta gcttgtataa aatataatta
     6121 cgaccatggt gagcaagggc gaggagctgt tcaccggggt ggtgcccatc ctggtcgagc
     6181 tggacggcga cgtaaacggc cacaagttca gcgtgtccgg cgagggcgag ggcgatgcca
     6241 cctacggcaa gctgaccctg aagttcatct gcaccaccgg caagctgccc gtgccctggc
     6301 ccaccctcgt gaccaccctg acctacggcg tgcagtgctt cagccgctac cccgaccaca
     6361 tgaagcagca cgacttcttc aagtccgcca tgcccgaagg ctacgtccag gagcgcacca
     6421 tcttcttcaa ggacgacggc aactacaaga cccgcgccga ggtgaagttc gagggcgaca
     6481 ccctggtgaa ccgcatcgag ctgaagggca tcgacttcaa ggaggacggc aacatcctgg
     6541 ggcacaagct ggagtacaac tacaacagcc acaacgtcta tatcatggcc gacaagcaga
     6601 agaacggcat caaggtgaac ttcaagatcc gccacaacat cgaggacggc agcgtgcagc
     6661 tcgccgacca ctaccagcag aacaccccca tcggcgacgg ccccgtgctg ctgcccgaca
     6721 accactacct gagcacccag tccgccctga gcaaagaccc caacgagaag cgcgatcaca
     6781 tggtcctgct ggagttcgtg accgccgccg ggatcactct cggcatggac gagctgtaca
     6841 agtccggact cagatcgggt gagggtcaag gtcaaggtca aggtcctggt cgtggttacg
     6901 cttaccgtag tagatctatg cttgaagcta gatttcagca ggctgctttg ttgaaaaagc
     6961 ttctcgatgc catcaaggag ttagttacag atgctaattt tgattgcaat gacaacggta
     7021 tctctctgca ggctatggat agttctcatg tagcccttgt ttctatgctt attaaatcag
     7081 atggatttga accatatcgg tgtgatagaa atattgcttt aggtataaat ctgaacgcct
     7141 tatcaaaggt cttacggtgt gcccaaaacg aggatttggt tactttaaag gctgaagata
     7201 cacctgaggt attgaatttg gttttcgaga gcgagaaaaa tgacaggatc tctgattatg
     7261 atgttaaatt aatggacatt gatcaagaac acttgggtat accagatatc gaatacgatg
     7321 ctactattac tatgcctgct gccgaatttc aacgcattac tcgagattta ttaactttga
     7381 gtgattcagt aacaatcaat gctagtaaag agggtgttcg ttttagctgc aagggagata
     7441 ttggtaatgg tagtaccacg ctgaaacaac ataccgatct ttctgaccaa gatcaaagta
     7501 tcgaaatttc tcttacccaa gctgtaacac ttacgttttc tttgaaatat ttagcccagt
     7561 tcactaaggc tactccttta gctacccgag tcacactttc aatgagcaat gatgttccac
     7621 ttcttgtgga gtataaaatg gaatccggat ttttacgatt ttatcttgcc ccaaaaattg
     7681 gtgaggagga tgaggagtag attacggaat caatatcttt tagtaatctc tttgcaattg
     7741 acgagctagc atcattataa acatactttt gtttactttt taattcaacc ttttttgtac
     7801 tgctccttcc ctaacattca tatccaaaca ggcaaaatac cagcttttac ttaaaaaaaa
     7861 tcaaattctt tagaaccaac aaactgaagg gtagaaaaac ttgtgttctt agtgatgatt
     7921 tttcacagat aacttcgtaa tcggatcccc gggtaaaagg aatgtctccc ttgccagtac
     7981 tgctagggtt tttctttcaa actatggaag cccattcaag ctgcatatta cgattttgtt
     8041 tttcgctttt agaaagtggt ttagatgaga taatagaaaa attcttgatc tccgacaacg
     8101 agtactttta ttttttttgc taatcacttt actcaatatt agctcgaaat cgtagaaacg
     8161 tagacgggtg cgggataccg agtggtgtag ttaagaattt ttataaacca cgtggcccaa
     8221 aaatatgaac ccaaaacgtt tatacatgag tatactttaa gaaggctata ccccttcgtg
     8281 ttagatgtag ttttagctac ccaacccgag tctatgagct tgacttcaga tgtagaaggc
     8341 attaaatcgt tttgaatatt aattaaaaaa cgatgaaaat taaatattta aaagcaatca
     8401 tacgctgaaa atttagtgct gtggctaatc cttcaacatg gaaatgccat aaaagtgact
     8461 ttgacaaaaa aaaaagtata tacaggtagt aaactcatct acttcattga ctttgtttac
     8521 agcatgtgga aggaggaata tttattgcta aatcgtagtt taacattcaa taagtaatac
     8581 tattgaaatt cgacaagatt ggccgcatgg atgaaaaaga ggcattttgc tttgggagaa
     8641 ttagttcaaa ttagaactga aaaaaaaaac tttacgaggc aaaaatgtcg gattgagatc
     8701 gtaaaagttc gctcgtcgtc ttttgctttg tgattgtttt catggataca tcttgctgga
     8761 tatttaaatt ttagtactat gtataagata ttctataaat gttttatcac ccaaacctgt
     8821 tagcgccttc ttaattctat tcaatctggc ttttgctctg agactacttc ttggactttc
     8881 actacttgtt agttatacgg aatttgtgta attagaagtg aaataatcct ttctattagt
     8941 aatgcgagct cgtttagctt gcctcgtccc cgccgggtca cccggccagc gacatggagg
     9001 cccagaatac cctccttgac agtcttgacg tgcgcagctc aggggcatga tgtgactgtc
     9061 gcccgtacat ttagcccata catccccatg tataatcatt tgcatccata cattttgatg
     9121 gccgcacggc gcgaagcaaa aattacggct cctcgctgca gacctgcgag cagggaaacg
     9181 ctcccctcac agacgcgttg aattgtcccc acgccgcgcc cctgtagaga aatataaaag
     9241 gttaggattt gccactgagg ttcttctttc atatacttcc ttttaaaatc ttgctaggat
     9301 acagttctca catcacatcc gaacataaac aaccatgggt accactcttg acgacacggc
     9361 ttaccggtac cgcaccagtg tcccggggga cgccgaggcc atcgaggcac tggatgggtc
     9421 cttcaccacc gacaccgtct tccgcgtcac cgccaccggg gacggcttca ccctgcggga
     9481 ggtgccggtg gacccgcccc tgaccaaggt gttccccgac gacgaatcgg acgacgaatc
     9541 ggacgacggg gaggacggcg acccggactc ccggacgttc gtcgcgtacg gggacgacgg
     9601 cgacctggcg ggcttcgtgg tcatctcgta ctcggcgtgg aaccgccggc tgaccgtcga
     9661 ggacatcgag gtcgccccgg agcaccgggg gcacggggtc gggcgcgcgt tgatggggct
     9721 cgcgacggag ttcgccggcg agcggggcgc cgggcacctc tggctggagg tcaccaacgt
     9781 caacgcaccg gcgatccacg cgtaccggcg gatggggttc accctctgcg gcctggacac
     9841 cgccctgtac gacggcaccg cctcggacgg cgagcggcag gcgctctaca tgagcatgcc
     9901 ctgcccctaa tcagtactga caataaaaag attcttgttt tcaagaactt gtcatttgta
     9961 tagttttttt atattgtagt tgttctattt taatcaaatg ttagcgtgat ttatattttt
    10021 tttcgcctcg acatcatctg cccagatgcg aagttaagtg cgcagaaagt aatatcatgc
    10081 gtcaatcgta tgtgaatgct ggtcgctata ctgctgtcga ttcgatacta acgccgccat
    10141 ccacctgcag gtaatcacgt gccagctttt gttcccttta gtgagggtta attgcgcgct
    10201 tggcgtaatc atggtcatag ctgtttcctg tgtgaaattg ttatccgctc acaattccac
    10261 acaacatagg agccggaagc ataaagtgta aagcctgggg tgcctaatga gtgaggtaac
    10321 tcacattaat tgcgttgcgc tcactgcccg ctttccagtc gggaaacctg tcgtgccagc
    10381 tgcattaatg aatcggccaa cgcgcgggga gaggcggttt gcgtattggg cgctcttccg
    10441 cttcctcgct cactgactcg ctgcgctcgg tcgttcggct gcggcgagcg gtatcagctc
    10501 actcaaaggc ggtaatacgg ttatccacag aatcagggga taacgcagga aagaacatgt
    10561 gagcaaaagg ccagcaaaag gccaggaacc gtaaaaaggc cgcgttgctg gcgtttttcc
    10621 ataggctcgg cccccctgac gagcatcaca aaaatcgacg ctcaagtcag aggtggcgaa
    10681 acccgacagg actataaaga taccaggcgt tcccccctgg aagctccctc gtgcgctctc
    10741 ctgttccgac cctgccgctt accggatacc tgtccgcctt tctcccttcg ggaagcgtgg
    10801 cgctttctca atgctcacgc tgtaggtatc tcagttcggt gtaggtcgtt cgctccaagc
    10861 tgggctgtgt gcacgaaccc cccgttcagc ccgaccgctg cgccttatcc ggtaactatc
    10921 gtcttgagtc caacccggta agacacgact tatcgccact ggcagcagcc actggtaaca
    10981 ggattagcag agcgaggtat gtaggcggtg ctacagagtt cttgaagtgg tggcctaact
    11041 acggctacac tagaaggaca gtatttggta tctgcgctct gctgaagcca gttaccttcg
    11101 gaaaaagagt tggtagctct tgatccggca aacaaaccac cgctggtagc ggtggttttt
    11161 ttgtttgcaa gcagcagatt acgcgcagaa aaaaaggatc tcaagaagat cctttgatct
    11221 tttctacggg gtctgacgct cagtggaacg aaaactcacg ttaagggatt ttggtcatga
    11281 gattatcaaa aaggatcttc acctagatcc ttttaaatta aaaatgaagt tttaaatcaa
    11341 tctaaagtat atatgagtaa acttggtctg acagttacca atgcttaatc agtgaggcac
    11401 ctatctcagc gatctgtcta tttcgttcat ccatagttgc ctgactgccc gtcgtgtaga
    11461 taactacgat acgggagggc ttaccatctg gccccagtgc tgcaatgata ccgcgagacc
    11521 cacgctcacc ggctccagat ttatcagcaa taaaccagcc agccggaagg gccgagcgca
    11581 gaagtggtcc tgcaacttta tccgcctcca tccagtctat taattgttgc cgggaagcta
    11641 gagtaagtag ttcgccagtt aatagtttgc gcaacgttgt tgccattgct acaggcatcg
    11701 tggtgtcacg ctcgtcgttt ggtatggctt cattcagctc cggttcccaa cgatcaaggc
    11761 gagttacatg atcccccatg ttgtgaaaaa aagcggttag ctccttcggt cctccgatcg
    11821 ttgtcagaag taagttggcc gcagtgttat cactcatggt tatggcagca ctgcataatt
    11881 ctcttactgt catgccatcc gtaagatgct tttctgtgac tggtgagtac tcaaccaagt
    11941 cattctgaga atagtgtatg cggcgaccga gttgctcttg cccggcgtca atacgggata
    12001 ataccgcgcc acatagcaga actttaaaag tgctcatcat tggaaaacgt tcttcggggc
    12061 gaaaactctc aaggatctta ccgctgttga gatccagttc gatgtaaccc actcgtgcac
    12121 ccaactgatc ttcagcatct tttactttca ccagcgtttc tgggtgagca aaaacaggaa
    12181 ggcaaaatgc cgcaaaaaag ggaataaggg cgacacggaa atgttgaata ctcatactct
    12241 tcctttttca atattattga agcatttatc agggttattg tctcatgagc ggatacatat
    12301 ttgaatgtat ttagaaaaat aaacaaatag gggttccgcg cacatttccc cgaaaagtgc
    12361 cacctgacgt ctaagaaacc attattatca tgacattaac ctataaaaat aggcgtatca
    12421 cgaggccctt tcgtc
//
