# Supplementary material for: A toolbox of Stable Integration Vectors (SIV) in the fission yeast Schizosaccharomyces pombe
Source: bioRxiv preprint, doi:10.1101/808329, version 1 (2019-10-18)
Supplement: Supplemental sequences [file 808329_file05.zip › Supplemental Sequences/Plasmid maps named/pAV0572 pHis5StuI-ptdh1*-sfGFP-terminatorTdh1.gb]

LOCUS       Exported                7617 bp ds-DNA     circular SYN 10-OCT-2019
DEFINITION  synthetic circular DNA
ACCESSION   .
VERSION     .
KEYWORDS    .
SOURCE      synthetic DNA construct
  ORGANISM  synthetic DNA construct
REFERENCE   1  (bases 1 to 7617)
  AUTHORS   VJESTICA Aleksandar MARTIN Sophie MAREK Magdalena
  TITLE     Direct Submission
  JOURNAL   Exported Thursday, Oct 10, 2019 from SnapGene 4.3.7
            https://www.snapgene.com
FEATURES             Location/Qualifiers
     source          1..7617
                     /organism="synthetic DNA construct"
                     /note="/dnas_title=pAV0572 
                     pHis5StuI-ptdh1*-sfGFP-terminatorTdh1"
     misc_feature    193..667
                     /label=3''region his5
                     /note="3''region his5"
     misc_feature    668..1177
                     /label=5'region his5
                     /note="5'region his5"
     CDS             1178..1828
                     /label=his5 ORF
                     /note="his5 ORF"
     misc_feature    1829..2206
                     /label=3'region his5
                     /note="3'region his5"
     misc_feature    2262..2717
                     /label=F1 ori
                     /note="F1 ori"
     primer_bind     2857..2874
                     /label=M13 forward
                     /note="M13 forward"
     primer_bind     2884..2903
                     /label=T7
                     /note="T7"
     promoter        2924..3819
                     /note="Tdh1* Promoter 896bp"
     CDS             3826..4545
                     /label=superfolder GFP
                     /note="/ApEinfo_fwdcolor=#80ff80"
                     /note="/ApEinfo_revcolor=#80ff80"
     terminator      4596..5295
                     /note="terminator SpTdh1"
     primer_bind     complement(5355..5374)
                     /label=T3
                     /note="T3"
     primer_bind     complement(5392..5412)
                     /label=M13 reverse
                     /note="M13 reverse"
     protein_bind    complement(5418..5440)
                     /note="lacO"
     promoter        complement(5444..5474)
                     /note="lac promoter"
     rep_origin      complement(5780..6408)
                     /direction=LEFT
                     /label=ColE1 origin
                     /note="ColE1 origin"
     CDS             complement(6557..7417)
                     /label=AmpR
                     /note="AmpR"
     promoter        complement(7418..7522)
                     /note="AmpR promoter"
ORIGIN
        1 tcgcgcgttt cggtgatgac ggtgaaaacc tctgacacat gcagctcccg gagacggtca
       61 cagcttgtct gtaagcggat gccgggagca gacaagcccg tcagggcgcg tcagcgggtg
      121 ttggcgggtg tcggggctgg cttaactatg cggcatcaga gcagattgta ctgagagtgc
      181 accataaccg ggatggaacg attgaatact gtgctactct ttatgtaata taacgaattc
      241 aactgttcaa cgtatgtgac tgctctctgc ttctcggtat atatttactt gaaggaatta
      301 atttttcttt gccaatggtc tcttttacca attgcagtct ggcttaaagc aatgaggttg
      361 taattaaatg gcttgagacc tagaacaaac accttttaca atccttgttt actggttttg
      421 atagtaaatt cggttcgctt gtggtgtaca ttatattttt taggctagtc gtgatttttt
      481 gataatatca atattcttag atttgagaca ttcatgcttt ttaatttgat caatcgtttg
      541 tatcttcatt aattagtagg tggtttgata gaacatttag ttgcttgttt gactacaaat
      601 atctgcagaa tggattcggt taataaaaaa aatgtttgag gaattaattt tcgctttgga
      661 gtggaggcct caattcgatg ttgcagattt tacaagtttt taaaatgtat ttcattatta
      721 ctttttatat gcctaataaa aaagccatag tttaatctat agataacttt ttttccagtg
      781 cactaacgga cgttacattc ccatacaaaa ctgcgtagtt aaagctaagg aaaagttaat
      841 atcatgttaa ttaaatacgc tatttacaat aagacattga actcatttat atcgttgaat
      901 atgaataacc aatttcagcg aatttttaac aaacatcgtt cacctcgttt aaggatatct
      961 tgtgtatggg gtgttgactt gctttatcga ataattaccg tacctgtaat tggcttgctg
     1021 gatatagcgg tagtctaata tctagcaaaa atcttttggg tgaaaaggct tgcaatttca
     1081 cgacaccgaa ctatttgtca ttttttaata aggaagtttt ccataaattc ctgtaattct
     1141 cggttgatct aattgaaaag agtagttttg catcacgatg aggagggctt ttgtagaaag
     1201 aaatacgaac gaaacgaaaa tcagcgttgc catcgctttg gacaaagctc ccttacctga
     1261 agagtcgaat tttattgatg aacttataac ttccaagcat gcaaaccaaa agggagaaca
     1321 agtaatccaa gtagacacgg gaattggatt cttggatcac atgtatcatg cactggctaa
     1381 acatgcaggc tggagcttac gactttactc aagaggtgat ttaatcatcg atgatcatca
     1441 cactgcagaa gatactgcta ttgcacttgg tattgcattc aagcaggcta tgggtaactt
     1501 tgccggcgtt aaaagatttg gacatgctta ttgtccactt gacgaagctc tttctagaag
     1561 cgtagttgac ttgtcgggac ggccctatgc tgttatcgat ttgggattaa agcgtgaaaa
     1621 ggttggggaa ttgtcctgtg aaatgatccc tcacttacta tattcctttt cggtagcagc
     1681 tggaattact ttgcatgtta cctgcttata tggtagtaat gaccatcatc gtgctgaaag
     1741 cgcttttaaa tctctggctg ttgccatgcg cgcggctact agtcttactg gaagttctga
     1801 agtcccaagc acgaagggag tgttgtaaag atgaattgga ttatgtcagg aaaagaacga
     1861 caattttgca tccaaattgt ctaaatttta gagttgcttg aaaacaatag aaccttactt
     1921 gctttataat tacgttaatt agaagcgtta tctcgtgaag gaatatagta cgtagccgta
     1981 taaattgaat tgaatgttca gcttatagaa tagagacact ttgctgttca atgcgtcgtc
     2041 acttaccata ctcactttat tatacgactt taagtataaa ctccgcggtt atggtaaaat
     2101 taatgatgca caaacgtccg attccatatg ggtacactac aattaaatac ttttaagtaa
     2161 cgctgatttc ttatttttta tccttggtgt atttattgtt tataccgcta gggcggtgtg
     2221 aaataccgca cagatgcgta aggagaaaat accgcatcag gaaattgtaa gcgttaatat
     2281 tttgttaaaa ttcgcgttaa atttttgtta aatcagctca ttttttaacc aataggccga
     2341 aatcggcaaa atcccttata aatcaaaaga atagaccgag atagggttga gtgttgttcc
     2401 agtttggaac aagagtccac tattaaagaa cgtggactcc aacgtcaaag gnnnnnnnnn
     2461 nnnnnnnnnn nnnnnnnnnn nnnnnnnnnn nnnnnnnnnn tnnnnnnnnn nnnnnnnnnn
     2521 nnnnnnnnnn nnnnnnnnnn nnnnnnnnnn nnnnnnnnnn nnnnnnnnnn nnnnnnnnnn
     2581 nnnnnnnnnn nngnnnnnnn nnnnnnnnnn nnnnnnnnnn nnnnnnnnnn nnnnnnnnnn
     2641 nnnnnnnnnn nnnnnnnnnn nnnnnnnnnn nnnnnnnnnn nnnnnnnnnn nnnnnnnnnn
     2701 nnnnnnnnnn nnnnnnncca ttcgccattc aggctgcgca actgttggga agggcgatcg
     2761 gtgcgggcct cttcgctatt acgccagctg gcgaaagggg gatgtgctgc aaggcgatta
     2821 agttgggtaa cgccagggtt ttcccagtca cgacgttgta aaacgacggc cagtgagcgc
     2881 gcgtaatacg actcactata gggcgaattg ggtaccgagc atgcacacta aataaacaaa
     2941 ctgtgcgtcc attcctttta tgcacaaacg ttgaagctca ggacatcgca ccaacaatca
     3001 ctcatctctt ctctctctac ccactttcca cccacaccca cagtctgcat ctgtttgacg
     3061 actgtagctc aagcatcagt agcagccgct gtcatcctca actgctgctg ctgatgctgc
     3121 ttgaatgtac gcatgatagc aacgacgcac cgctctacca ctactaccga agcgccatca
     3181 tcacctcctc acctaccatc gcaatcgtcc tctcgaaact cttcgaccgc tttcacccgg
     3241 cttcctgcag gtaacaatgc gctcggcgct tgattaaaag aggccagagg cgataaatga
     3301 ctcagggtgc atttggcctc gctacgaaag gaccctgtct tgtgattttt ccgtagccaa
     3361 tggacaaccg ccttgtcaac cttttgactt tggaatgtgc tagcaattcc tccttccccc
     3421 tgacttcagg tgacaaggct tgcatcacgc tgaggtaggc gtcggaaaaa ctttcctcac
     3481 aaggctgacg tcatggaatg tgcaatcaaa gtcaggagcg ggaacgaggc agattaccaa
     3541 cgaagcaacg accatctcgg aacaacttgc aaagaaagtc aaggaaagtt ggcaccacat
     3601 cacgatcgcg caccttctcc aatcaccttg ctccttagtt gttccgaatc gagtgcgagg
     3661 caattgtggt aaagatagtc gggggaaacc cttaccccat tcacaccacg gctgatggct
     3721 gctgtgtggg atggaaaggt ataaatagag gcaggcggtg cctagcatcg cttctgtata
     3781 gatcattcat ccatagtatt gatttacact tgattcaaag aattcatggc aagctccaag
     3841 ggtgaagagc tatttactgg ggttgtaccc attttggtag aactggacgg agatgtaaac
     3901 ggacataaat tctctgttag aggtgagggc gaaggcgatg ccaccaatgg taaattgact
     3961 ctgaagttta tatgcactac gggtaaatta cctgttcctt ggccaaccct agtaacaact
     4021 ttgacatatg gtgttcaatg tttctcaaga tacccagacc atatgaaaag gcatgatttc
     4081 tttaaaagtg ctatgccaga aggctacgtg caagagagaa ctatctcctt taaggatgac
     4141 ggtacgtata aaacacgagc agaagtgaaa ttcgaagggg atacactagt taatcgcatc
     4201 gaattaaagg gtatagactt taaggaagat ggtaatattc tcggccataa acttgagtat
     4261 aatttcaact cgcataatgt gtacattaca gctgacaaac aaaagaacgg aattaaagcg
     4321 aattttaaaa tcaggcacaa cgtcgaagat gggtctgttc aacttgccga tcattatcag
     4381 caaaacaccc ctattggtga tggtccagtc ttgttacccg ataatcacta cttaagcaca
     4441 cagtctagat tgtcaaaaga tccgaatgaa aagcgtgatc acatggtttt attggaattt
     4501 gtcaccgctg caggaataac tcacggaatg gacgagcttt ataagtaagg cgcgccataa
     4561 gcggccgcca ccgcggtgga gctcggctct agagctttta tgattttgat aaatactttt
     4621 tttcgttttg gtttgtgata cgtatagttt gcctgtctcc ttttgtaaat gatcttcttt
     4681 tgtagtcttg tgtaatctct ttttcatttg gtcaacttaa gtgaattttt ttttgtcagt
     4741 ttccttgtag gatattatgt caaagtctta tttatactat atattattgc tttggtggtg
     4801 agtcgcattt gtggggacgg tgttacttta ctgatggatt taggtaggag gcatccactg
     4861 tcccccattt cgctagctta agtttaatat gaagatgcac ttaagcatga acgcccgttt
     4921 tgatcttttt cacttgtacc gcgaagagct tgttttactg tttttccgtc tgcatcccga
     4981 gaactagttg atctcccaat gcacacttta gactttattc aaaccgaagt cggttttgta
     5041 atttaaaaat ttttacccac tgtaaagtac aaacaattca tcgctatgtt agttgtgtac
     5101 gctactagcg catcacatga ttacatgtta atcaacaaaa acgaaaatgt ttattgtcaa
     5161 tctaaaaata catatgtccg ttaagacaaa agtatgaggc tggatggaat gagcaatggt
     5221 agcaaaaggt ttccgaaatg gtcatatcat tttttcaatt tttgctgatc tcaaatacct
     5281 caacttgttt tattcgtttg ggggatccac tagttctaga gcggccgcca ccgcggtgga
     5341 gctccagctt ttgttccctt tagtgagggt taattgcgcg cttggcgtaa tcatggtcat
     5401 agctgtttcc tgtgtgaaat tgttatccgc tcacaattcc acacaacata cgagccggaa
     5461 gcataaagtg taaagcctgg ggtgcctaat gagtgagcta actcacatta attgcgttgc
     5521 gctcactgcc cgctttccag tcgggaaacc tgtcgtgcca gctgcattaa tgaatcggcc
     5581 aacgcgcggg gagaggcggt ttgcgtattg ggcgctcttc cgcttcctcg ctcactgact
     5641 cgctgcgctc ggtcgttcgg ctgcggcgag cggtatcagc tcactcaaag gcggtaatac
     5701 ggttatccac agaatcaggg gataacgcag gaaagaacat gtgagcaaaa ggccagcaaa
     5761 aggccaggaa ccgtaaaaag gccgcgttgc tggcgttttt ccataggctc cgcccccctg
     5821 acgagcatca caaaaatcga cgctcaagtc agaggtggcg aaacccgaca ggactataaa
     5881 gataccaggc gtttccccct ggaagctccc tcgtgcgctc tcctgttccg accctgccgc
     5941 ttaccggata cctgtccgcc tttctccctt cgggaagcgt ggcgctttct catagctcac
     6001 gctgtaggta tctcagttcg gtgtaggtcg ttcgctccaa gctgggctgt gtgcacgaac
     6061 cccccgttca gcccgaccgc tgcgccttat ccggtaacta tcgtcttgag tccaacccgg
     6121 taagacacga cttatcgcca ctggcagcag ccactggtaa caggattagc agagcgaggt
     6181 atgtaggcgg tgctacagag ttcttgaagt ggtggcctaa ctacggctac actagaagaa
     6241 cagtatttgg tatctgcgct ctgctgaagc cagttacctt cggaaaaaga gttggtagct
     6301 cttgatccgg caaacaaacc accgctggta gcggtggttt ttttgtttgc aagcagcaga
     6361 ttacgcgcag aaaaaaagga tctcaagaag atcctttgat cttttctacg gggtctgacg
     6421 ctcagtggaa cgaaaactca cgttaaggga ttttggtcat gagattatca aaaaggatct
     6481 tcacctagat ccttttaaat taaaaatgaa gttttaaatc aatctaaagt atatatgagt
     6541 aaacttggtc tgacagttac caatgcttaa tcagtgaggc acctatctca gcgatctgtc
     6601 tatttcgttc atccatagtt gcctgactcc ccgtcgtgta gataactacg atacgggagg
     6661 gcttaccatc tggccccagt gctgcaatga taccgcgaga cccacgctca ccggctccag
     6721 atttatcagc aataaaccag ccagccggaa gggccgagcg cagaagtggt cctgcaactt
     6781 tatccgcctc catccagtct attaattgtt gccgggaagc tagagtaagt agttcgccag
     6841 ttaatagttt gcgcaacgtt gttgccattg ctacaggcat cgtggtgtca cgctcgtcgt
     6901 ttggtatggc ttcattcagc tccggttccc aacgatcaag gcgagttaca tgatccccca
     6961 tgttgtgcaa aaaagcggtt agctccttcg gtcctccgat cgttgtcaga agtaagttgg
     7021 ccgcagtgtt atcactcatg gttatggcag cactgcataa ttctcttact gtcatgccat
     7081 ccgtaagatg cttttctgtg actggtgagt actcaaccaa gtcattctga gaatagtgta
     7141 tgcggcgacc gagttgctct tgcccggcgt caatacggga taataccgcg ccacatagca
     7201 gaactttaaa agtgctcatc attggaaaac gttcttcggg gcgaaaactc tcaaggatct
     7261 taccgctgtt gagatccagt tcgatgtaac ccactcgtgc acccaactga tcttcagcat
     7321 cttttacttt caccagcgtt tctgggtgag caaaaacagg aaggcaaaat gccgcaaaaa
     7381 agggaataag ggcgacacgg aaatgttgaa tactcatact cttccttttt caatattatt
     7441 gaagcattta tcagggttat tgtctcatga gcggatacat atttgaatgt atttagaaaa
     7501 ataaacaaat aggggttccg cgcacatttc cccgaaaagt gccacctgac gtctaagaaa
     7561 ccattattat catgacatta acctataaaa ataggcgtat cacgaggccc tttcgtc
//
