# Supplementary material for: A toolbox of Stable Integration Vectors (SIV) in the fission yeast Schizosaccharomyces pombe
Source: bioRxiv preprint, doi:10.1101/808329, version 1 (2019-10-18)
Supplement: Supplemental sequences [file 808329_file05.zip › Supplemental Sequences/Plasmid maps named/pAV0587 pHis5StuI-bleMX.gb]

LOCUS       Exported                6324 bp ds-DNA     circular SYN 10-OCT-2019
DEFINITION  synthetic circular DNA
ACCESSION   .
VERSION     .
KEYWORDS    .
SOURCE      synthetic DNA construct
  ORGANISM  synthetic DNA construct
REFERENCE   1  (bases 1 to 6324)
  AUTHORS   VJESTICA Aleksandar MARTIN Sophie MAREK Magdalena
  TITLE     Direct Submission
  JOURNAL   Exported Thursday, Oct 10, 2019 from SnapGene 4.3.7
            https://www.snapgene.com
FEATURES             Location/Qualifiers
     source          1..6324
                     /organism="synthetic DNA construct"
                     /note="/dnas_title=pAV0413 pHis5StuI-bleMX"
     misc_feature    193..667
                     /label=3''region his5
                     /note="3''region his5"
     misc_feature    668..1177
                     /label=5'region his5
                     /note="5'region his5"
     CDS             1178..1828
                     /label=his5 ORF
                     /note="his5 ORF"
     misc_feature    1829..2206
                     /label=3'region his5
                     /note="3'region his5"
     misc_feature    2262..2717
                     /label=F1 ori
                     /note="F1 ori"
     primer_bind     2857..2874
                     /label=M13 forward
                     /note="M13 forward"
     primer_bind     2884..2903
                     /label=T7
                     /note="T7"
     misc_feature    2911..3041
                     /label=MCS
                     /note="MCS"
                     /note="pBluescript multiple cloning site"
     misc_feature    3042..3424
                     /label=Ashbya gossypii TEF promoter
                     /note="Ashbya gossypii TEF promoter"
     misc_feature    3425..3799
                     /label=ble ORF
                     /note="ble ORF"
     misc_feature    3800..4032
                     /label=Ashbya gossypii TEF terminator
                     /note="Ashbya gossypii TEF terminator"
     primer_bind     complement(4062..4081)
                     /label=T3
                     /note="T3"
     primer_bind     complement(4099..4119)
                     /label=M13 reverse
                     /note="M13 reverse"
     protein_bind    complement(4125..4147)
                     /note="lacO"
     promoter        complement(4151..4181)
                     /note="lac promoter"
     rep_origin      complement(4487..5115)
                     /direction=LEFT
                     /label=ColE1 origin
                     /note="ColE1 origin"
     CDS             complement(5264..6124)
                     /label=AmpR
                     /note="AmpR"
     promoter        complement(6125..6229)
                     /note="AmpR promoter"
ORIGIN
        1 tcgcgcgttt cggtgatgac ggtgaaaacc tctgacacat gcagctcccg gagacggtca
       61 cagcttgtct gtaagcggat gccgggagca gacaagcccg tcagggcgcg tcagcgggtg
      121 ttggcgggtg tcggggctgg cttaactatg cggcatcaga gcagattgta ctgagagtgc
      181 accataaccg ggatggaacg attgaatact gtgctactct ttatgtaata taacgaattc
      241 aactgttcaa cgtatgtgac tgctctctgc ttctcggtat atatttactt gaaggaatta
      301 atttttcttt gccaatggtc tcttttacca attgcagtct ggcttaaagc aatgaggttg
      361 taattaaatg gcttgagacc tagaacaaac accttttaca atccttgttt actggttttg
      421 atagtaaatt cggttcgctt gtggtgtaca ttatattttt taggctagtc gtgatttttt
      481 gataatatca atattcttag atttgagaca ttcatgcttt ttaatttgat caatcgtttg
      541 tatcttcatt aattagtagg tggtttgata gaacatttag ttgcttgttt gactacaaat
      601 atctgcagaa tggattcggt taataaaaaa aatgtttgag gaattaattt tcgctttgga
      661 gtggaggcct caattcgatg ttgcagattt tacaagtttt taaaatgtat ttcattatta
      721 ctttttatat gcctaataaa aaagccatag tttaatctat agataacttt ttttccagtg
      781 cactaacgga cgttacattc ccatacaaaa ctgcgtagtt aaagctaagg aaaagttaat
      841 atcatgttaa ttaaatacgc tatttacaat aagacattga actcatttat atcgttgaat
      901 atgaataacc aatttcagcg aatttttaac aaacatcgtt cacctcgttt aaggatatct
      961 tgtgtatggg gtgttgactt gctttatcga ataattaccg tacctgtaat tggcttgctg
     1021 gatatagcgg tagtctaata tctagcaaaa atcttttggg tgaaaaggct tgcaatttca
     1081 cgacaccgaa ctatttgtca ttttttaata aggaagtttt ccataaattc ctgtaattct
     1141 cggttgatct aattgaaaag agtagttttg catcacgatg aggagggctt ttgtagaaag
     1201 aaatacgaac gaaacgaaaa tcagcgttgc catcgctttg gacaaagctc ccttacctga
     1261 agagtcgaat tttattgatg aacttataac ttccaagcat gcaaaccaaa agggagaaca
     1321 agtaatccaa gtagacacgg gaattggatt cttggatcac atgtatcatg cactggctaa
     1381 acatgcaggc tggagcttac gactttactc aagaggtgat ttaatcatcg atgatcatca
     1441 cactgcagaa gatactgcta ttgcacttgg tattgcattc aagcaggcta tgggtaactt
     1501 tgccggcgtt aaaagatttg gacatgctta ttgtccactt gacgaagctc tttctagaag
     1561 cgtagttgac ttgtcgggac ggccctatgc tgttatcgat ttgggattaa agcgtgaaaa
     1621 ggttggggaa ttgtcctgtg aaatgatccc tcacttacta tattcctttt cggtagcagc
     1681 tggaattact ttgcatgtta cctgcttata tggtagtaat gaccatcatc gtgctgaaag
     1741 cgcttttaaa tctctggctg ttgccatgcg cgcggctact agtcttactg gaagttctga
     1801 agtcccaagc acgaagggag tgttgtaaag atgaattgga ttatgtcagg aaaagaacga
     1861 caattttgca tccaaattgt ctaaatttta gagttgcttg aaaacaatag aaccttactt
     1921 gctttataat tacgttaatt agaagcgtta tctcgtgaag gaatatagta cgtagccgta
     1981 taaattgaat tgaatgttca gcttatagaa tagagacact ttgctgttca atgcgtcgtc
     2041 acttaccata ctcactttat tatacgactt taagtataaa ctccgcggtt atggtaaaat
     2101 taatgatgca caaacgtccg attccatatg ggtacactac aattaaatac ttttaagtaa
     2161 cgctgatttc ttatttttta tccttggtgt atttattgtt tataccgcta gggcggtgtg
     2221 aaataccgca cagatgcgta aggagaaaat accgcatcag gaaattgtaa gcgttaatat
     2281 tttgttaaaa ttcgcgttaa atttttgtta aatcagctca ttttttaacc aataggccga
     2341 aatcggcaaa atcccttata aatcaaaaga atagaccgag atagggttga gtgttgttcc
     2401 agtttggaac aagagtccac tattaaagaa cgtggactcc aacgtcaaag gnnnnnnnnn
     2461 nnnnnnnnnn nnnnnnnnnn nnnnnnnnnn nnnnnnnnnn tnnnnnnnnn nnnnnnnnnn
     2521 nnnnnnnnnn nnnnnnnnnn nnnnnnnnnn nnnnnnnnnn nnnnnnnnnn nnnnnnnnnn
     2581 nnnnnnnnnn nngnnnnnnn nnnnnnnnnn nnnnnnnnnn nnnnnnnnnn nnnnnnnnnn
     2641 nnnnnnnnnn nnnnnnnnnn nnnnnnnnnn nnnnnnnnnn nnnnnnnnnn nnnnnnnnnn
     2701 nnnnnnnnnn nnnnnnncca ttcgccattc aggctgcgca actgttggga agggcgatcg
     2761 gtgcgggcct cttcgctatt acgccagctg gcgaaagggg gatgtgctgc aaggcgatta
     2821 agttgggtaa cgccagggtt ttcccagtca cgacgttgta aaacgacggc cagtgagcgc
     2881 gcgtaatacg actcactata gggcgaattg ggtaccgggc cccccctcga ggtcgacggt
     2941 atcgataagc ttgatatcga attcctgcag cccgggggat ccactagttc tagagcggcc
     3001 gccaccgcgg tggttaatta aggcgcgcca gatctgagct cgtttagctt gcctcgtccc
     3061 cgccgggtca cccggccagc gacatggagg cccagaatac cctccttgac agtcttgacg
     3121 tgcgcagctc aggggcatga tgtgactgtc gcccgtacat ttagcccata catccccatg
     3181 tataatcatt tgcatccata cattttgatg gccgcacggc gcgaagcaaa aattacggct
     3241 cctcgctgca gacctgcgag cagggaaacg ctcccctcac agacgcgttg aattgtcccc
     3301 acgccgcgcc cctgtagaga aatataaaag gttaggattt gccactgagg ttcttctttc
     3361 atatacttcc ttttaaaatc ttgctaggat acagttctca catcacatcc gaacataaac
     3421 aaccatggcc aagttgacca gtgccgttcc ggtgctcacc gcgcgcgacg tcgccggagc
     3481 ggtcgagttc tggaccgacc ggctcgggtt ctcccgggac ttcgtggagg acgacttcgc
     3541 cggtgtggtc cgggacgacg tgaccctgtt catcagcgcg gtccaggacc aggtggtgcc
     3601 ggacaacacc ctggcctggg tgtgggtgcg cggcctggac gagctgtacg ccgagtggtc
     3661 ggaggtcgtg tccacgaact tccgggacgc ctccgggccg gccatgaccg agatcggcga
     3721 gcagccgtgg gggcgggagt tcgccctgcg cgacccggcc ggcaactgcg tgcacttcgt
     3781 ggccgaggag caggactgat cagtactgac aataaaaaga ttcttgtttt caagaacttg
     3841 tcatttgtat agttttttta tattgtagtt gttctatttt aatcaaatgt tagcgtgatt
     3901 tatatttttt ttcgcctcga catcatctgc ccagatgcga agttaagtgc gcagaaagta
     3961 atatcatgcg tcaatcgtat gtgaatgctg gtcgctatac tgctgtcgat tcgatactaa
     4021 cgccgccatc cacctgcagg taatcacgtg ccagcttttg ttccctttag tgagggttaa
     4081 ttgcgcgctt ggcgtaatca tggtcatagc tgtttcctgt gtgaaattgt tatccgctca
     4141 caattccaca caacatacga gccggaagca taaagtgtaa agcctggggt gcctaatgag
     4201 tgagctaact cacattaatt gcgttgcgct cactgcccgc tttccagtcg ggaaacctgt
     4261 cgtgccagct gcattaatga atcggccaac gcgcggggag aggcggtttg cgtattgggc
     4321 gctcttccgc ttcctcgctc actgactcgc tgcgctcggt cgttcggctg cggcgagcgg
     4381 tatcagctca ctcaaaggcg gtaatacggt tatccacaga atcaggggat aacgcaggaa
     4441 agaacatgtg agcaaaaggc cagcaaaagg ccaggaaccg taaaaaggcc gcgttgctgg
     4501 cgtttttcca taggctccgc ccccctgacg agcatcacaa aaatcgacgc tcaagtcaga
     4561 ggtggcgaaa cccgacagga ctataaagat accaggcgtt tccccctgga agctccctcg
     4621 tgcgctctcc tgttccgacc ctgccgctta ccggatacct gtccgccttt ctcccttcgg
     4681 gaagcgtggc gctttctcat agctcacgct gtaggtatct cagttcggtg taggtcgttc
     4741 gctccaagct gggctgtgtg cacgaacccc ccgttcagcc cgaccgctgc gccttatccg
     4801 gtaactatcg tcttgagtcc aacccggtaa gacacgactt atcgccactg gcagcagcca
     4861 ctggtaacag gattagcaga gcgaggtatg taggcggtgc tacagagttc ttgaagtggt
     4921 ggcctaacta cggctacact agaagaacag tatttggtat ctgcgctctg ctgaagccag
     4981 ttaccttcgg aaaaagagtt ggtagctctt gatccggcaa acaaaccacc gctggtagcg
     5041 gtggtttttt tgtttgcaag cagcagatta cgcgcagaaa aaaaggatct caagaagatc
     5101 ctttgatctt ttctacgggg tctgacgctc agtggaacga aaactcacgt taagggattt
     5161 tggtcatgag attatcaaaa aggatcttca cctagatcct tttaaattaa aaatgaagtt
     5221 ttaaatcaat ctaaagtata tatgagtaaa cttggtctga cagttaccaa tgcttaatca
     5281 gtgaggcacc tatctcagcg atctgtctat ttcgttcatc catagttgcc tgactccccg
     5341 tcgtgtagat aactacgata cgggagggct taccatctgg ccccagtgct gcaatgatac
     5401 cgcgagaccc acgctcaccg gctccagatt tatcagcaat aaaccagcca gccggaaggg
     5461 ccgagcgcag aagtggtcct gcaactttat ccgcctccat ccagtctatt aattgttgcc
     5521 gggaagctag agtaagtagt tcgccagtta atagtttgcg caacgttgtt gccattgcta
     5581 caggcatcgt ggtgtcacgc tcgtcgtttg gtatggcttc attcagctcc ggttcccaac
     5641 gatcaaggcg agttacatga tcccccatgt tgtgcaaaaa agcggttagc tccttcggtc
     5701 ctccgatcgt tgtcagaagt aagttggccg cagtgttatc actcatggtt atggcagcac
     5761 tgcataattc tcttactgtc atgccatccg taagatgctt ttctgtgact ggtgagtact
     5821 caaccaagtc attctgagaa tagtgtatgc ggcgaccgag ttgctcttgc ccggcgtcaa
     5881 tacgggataa taccgcgcca catagcagaa ctttaaaagt gctcatcatt ggaaaacgtt
     5941 cttcggggcg aaaactctca aggatcttac cgctgttgag atccagttcg atgtaaccca
     6001 ctcgtgcacc caactgatct tcagcatctt ttactttcac cagcgtttct gggtgagcaa
     6061 aaacaggaag gcaaaatgcc gcaaaaaagg gaataagggc gacacggaaa tgttgaatac
     6121 tcatactctt cctttttcaa tattattgaa gcatttatca gggttattgt ctcatgagcg
     6181 gatacatatt tgaatgtatt tagaaaaata aacaaatagg ggttccgcgc acatttcccc
     6241 gaaaagtgcc acctgacgtc taagaaacca ttattatcat gacattaacc tataaaaata
     6301 ggcgtatcac gaggcccttt cgtc
//
