# Supplementary material for: A toolbox of Stable Integration Vectors (SIV) in the fission yeast Schizosaccharomyces pombe
Source: bioRxiv preprint, doi:10.1101/808329, version 1 (2019-10-18)
Supplement: Supplemental sequences [file 808329_file05.zip › Supplemental Sequences/Plasmid maps named/pAV0327 pUra4AfeI-pact1-sfGFP-terminatorTdh1.gb]

LOCUS       Exported                8174 bp ds-DNA     circular SYN 15-MAR-2019
DEFINITION  synthetic circular DNA
ACCESSION   .
VERSION     .
KEYWORDS    .
SOURCE      synthetic DNA construct
  ORGANISM  synthetic DNA construct
REFERENCE   1  (bases 1 to 8174)
  AUTHORS   VJESTICA Aleksandar MARTIN Sophie MAREK Magdalena
  TITLE     Direct Submission
  JOURNAL   Exported Mar 15, 2019 from SnapGene Viewer 4.1.2
            http://www.snapgene.com
FEATURES             Location/Qualifiers
     source          1..8174
                     /organism="synthetic DNA construct"
                     /note="/dnas_title=pAV0327 
                     pUra4AfeI-pact1-sfGFP-terminatorTdh1"
     misc_feature    193..676
                     /label=3''region ura4
                     /note="3''region ura4"
     misc_feature    677..1640
                     /label=5'region ura4
                     /note="5'region ura4"
     CDS             1641..2435
                     /label=ORF ura4
                     /note="ORF ura4"
     misc_feature    2436..2870
                     /label=3'region ura4
                     /note="3'region ura4"
     rep_origin      2926..3381
                     /label=F1 ori
                     /note="F1 ori"
     primer_bind     3521..3538
                     /label=M13 forward
                     /note="M13 forward"
     primer_bind     3548..3567
                     /label=T7
                     /note="T7"
     promoter        3589..4410
                     /note="/type=act1 promoter"
     CDS             4417..5136
                     /label=superfolder GFP
     terminator      5187..5886
                     /note="terminator SpTdh1"
     primer_bind     complement(5912..5931)
                     /label=T3
                     /note="T3"
     primer_bind     complement(5949..5969)
                     /label=M13 reverse
                     /note="M13 reverse"
     protein_bind    complement(5975..5997)
                     /note="lacO"
     promoter        complement(6001..6031)
                     /note="lac promoter"
     rep_origin      complement(6337..6965)
                     /direction=LEFT
                     /label=ColE1 origin
                     /note="ColE1 origin"
     CDS             complement(7114..7974)
                     /label=AmpR
                     /note="AmpR"
     promoter        complement(7975..8079)
                     /note="AmpR promoter"
ORIGIN
        1 tcgcgcgttt cggtgatgac ggtgaaaacc tctgacacat gcagctcccg gagacggtca
       61 cagcttgtct gtaagcggat gccgggagca gacaagcccg tcagggcgcg tcagcgggtg
      121 ttggcgggtg tcggggctgg cttaactatg cggcatcaga gcagattgta ctgagagtgc
      181 accataaccg ggtattagtc aaaactagta tactttttct cggagtataa tacacaatat
      241 cggtgcaaat aggttttaaa attgctccaa tcacatgttc ttaagaaaaa aacgtcaaaa
      301 gaaatctaag tattcccaaa ataattcctc ctgacatgag aagaataaaa aacactaaga
      361 tgcattgtca gtatgaaaca caagccaaag ttgctaacaa taggatcaat tcttacttac
      421 tggcaatgtt acgaggaatc ttggtaggag gatgtttggc aacataacgt tcttttgaat
      481 ttgtttttac acgacgagta atgttcttct gaaactgtgt gtttgcacga cgctgagagg
      541 gagtttgaac cgtctaaaag acatagttag gatccatgat gcacagattt ctaaagataa
      601 aactacttac aggcatgttg gtttattaaa aaagaaaaac aggaatgata agagggaaag
      661 aatacgtgta cagagcgctt acataatgag tgagtgtcat tattgaggaa tgccatgtca
      721 gatttgacac aactcagaac ttattaactt tttatgattg gaacttttgt tttgcccaag
      781 gaatttttaa tggaagaagt tgttttataa atgatattga atttatatcc actcttttta
      841 gcgcatttgc atctctactt taggttcttc tttgactaga ttctaggatg cgtattggat
      901 atactggtct ttgaatcatt gtcgaaaaaa aaattcatgg ttgtacccat gagcaaactg
      961 cttttgtggt tatccatgtg cttcttttgt tcagcatcta tcttcttaat cgcatggaag
     1021 atttgattta aaccaaaaga aatattgtta aactttgaca gaagctttaa attttgattc
     1081 catacattaa atggataaaa ctcctgaagc ttagctacaa atcccactgg ctatatgtat
     1141 gcatttgtgt taaaaaagtt tgtatagatt atttaatcta ctcagcattc tttctctaaa
     1201 taggaatttg ttacttaatg gagaaaaaaa tgtttcgatt tacctagtgt atttgtttgt
     1261 atactcacgt ttaatttcaa acatccattc tatcttgtgt aatttttggc atggtgaaaa
     1321 agataatcag ccttataatc tttacaaaag taagaaattc tgtaaataag ccttaatgcc
     1381 cttgctttaa attaaaatgg ttctttttca tgataatgtt tgcactttgt gaatatattt
     1441 tagatagttc tgtgaggtat aattaagatg ttttagagac ttatacaatt ttgtctttat
     1501 aaattcttaa ttgattttac catcccagtt taactatgct tcgtcggcat ctctgcacat
     1561 gtcgtgtttt cttaccgtat tgtcctacca agaacctctt ttttgcttgg atcgaaatta
     1621 aaggtttaaa agcaaagtta tggatgctag agtatttcaa agctattcag ctagagctga
     1681 ggggatgaaa aatcccattg ccaaggaatt gttggctttg atggaagaaa agcaaagcaa
     1741 cttgtcagtc gcggtcgatt tgacgaagaa atccgaaatc ttagaattgg tagataaaat
     1801 tggaccctat gtctgtgtta tcaagacaca tattgacgtt gtcgaggatt tcgaccagga
     1861 tatggtagaa aaactggtgg ccttaggtaa aaagcatcgt tttcttatct ttgaggatcg
     1921 caaattcgca gacattggaa ataccgtcaa gctacaatat gcatctggtg tgtacaaaat
     1981 tgcttcttgg gctcatatca caaattgcca tacagtgcca ggcgagggta ttatacaagg
     2041 cctcaaagaa gttggtttac ctttgggacg tggtctcttg cttttggctg aaatgtcttc
     2101 caaaggctct ttggctactg gttcctacac agagaaaacc ttagaatggt ttgagaagca
     2161 taccgatttt tgctttggct ttatagctgg tcgtcgattt cctaaccttc aaagcgacta
     2221 cataactatg tcccctggta tcggcttgga tgttaaagga gacgggctgg gacagcaata
     2281 tcgtactcct gaagaagtga ttgtaaactg cggtagcgat atcatcattg ttggtcgtgg
     2341 agtttatgga gctggtcgta atcctgttgt cgaagccaag agatatagag aagctggttg
     2401 gaaggcatat cagcaaagac tttctcagca ttaaaaaaag actaatgtaa aatttttttg
     2461 gttggttatt gaaaaagtcg atgccttgtt tgcgtttgtt ttcctaggcg ttttatgtca
     2521 gaaggcattt agaattagta tacaagtact ctttggtaaa attttatgta gcgactaaaa
     2581 tattaactat tatagataaa caccttggga ataaaaagta atttgctata gtaatttatt
     2641 aaacatgctc ctacaacatt accacaatct tttctcttgg attgacattg aataagaaaa
     2701 gagtgaattt ttttagactt gtaatgataa ctatgtacaa agccaatgaa agatgtatgt
     2761 agatgaatgt aaaataccat gtagacaaac aagataaaac ttggttataa acattggtgt
     2821 tggaacagaa taaattagat gtcaaaaagt ttcgtcaata tcacaagctt gctagggcgg
     2881 tgtgaaatac cgcacagatg cgtaaggaga aaataccgca tcaggaaatt gtaagcgtta
     2941 atattttgtt aaaattcgcg ttaaattttt gttaaatcag ctcatttttt aaccaatagg
     3001 ccgaaatcgg caaaatccct tataaatcaa aagaatagac cgagataggg ttgagtgttg
     3061 ttccagtttg gaacaagagt ccactattaa agaacgtgga ctccaacgtc aaaggnnnnn
     3121 nnnnnnnnnn nnnnnnnnnn nnnnnnnnnn nnnnnnnnnn nnnntnnnnn nnnnnnnnnn
     3181 nnnnnnnnnn nnnnnnnnnn nnnnnnnnnn nnnnnnnnnn nnnnnnnnnn nnnnnnnnnn
     3241 nnnnnnnnnn nnnnnngnnn nnnnnnnnnn nnnnnnnnnn nnnnnnnnnn nnnnnnnnnn
     3301 nnnnnnnnnn nnnnnnnnnn nnnnnnnnnn nnnnnnnnnn nnnnnnnnnn nnnnnnnnnn
     3361 nnnnnnnnnn nnnnnnnnnn nccattcgcc attcaggctg cgcaactgtt gggaagggcg
     3421 atcggtgcgg gcctcttcgc tattacgcca gctggcgaaa gggggatgtg ctgcaaggcg
     3481 attaagttgg gtaacgccag ggttttccca gtcacgacgt tgtaaaacga cggccagtga
     3541 gcgcgcgtaa tacgactcac tatagggcga attgggtacc gagcatgcga tctacgataa
     3601 tgagacggtg tttgggttgt ttttactgaa tttttctttt attttatgac atcttaattt
     3661 ttatgttaat gattattctt atacttttat ctatctttga ttaaaactaa tattcattct
     3721 tttgatcact aattattttt atagtatacg attcaaccca actataatac attgtatcaa
     3781 gagaaatttt taattagatg taatttaata gccatttgat aaaaaaaaat tacctttttt
     3841 tttgctagtg ttaaattatt gatcataaca atgtcgaatg aatactaata aaatagggac
     3901 acgcgagttg caaatacttg aaataccttt gaagatttgt ctgtgaattt tgataagatt
     3961 tttatgacca tctcttttat attcgatatc gtgaactttc attttctttt gttttttgct
     4021 tttcaagtta aataacgcgg aaattatatt tccttatatg tttataagag cttttaaagg
     4081 atttgctata tcgcttacag tactacaacc ggttgctcaa tgttatccgt ttccgcggtc
     4141 ttcttccgtg cgcattctgc cgtgaagtgc taacgctgtg tgtggcttta tcaaaaaagt
     4201 ggctcaaata tagcaatttc atacatattt aaacacccat tatacttaaa tgtatatttt
     4261 aaaatatata agagattttc actgtataac tgtgtatctt atctatatgt aatcaacggc
     4321 ttcataccac ctcagccagc cgtgttataa cttaccgttt accaactaca ttttttgtaa
     4381 cgaaccaaaa aaccctcaaa agacaagacc gaattcatgg caagctccaa gggtgaagag
     4441 ctatttactg gggttgtacc cattttggta gaactggacg gagatgtaaa cggacataaa
     4501 ttctctgtta gaggtgaggg cgaaggcgat gccaccaatg gtaaattgac tctgaagttt
     4561 atatgcacta cgggtaaatt acctgttcct tggccaaccc tagtaacaac tttgacatat
     4621 ggtgttcaat gtttctcaag atacccagac catatgaaaa ggcatgattt ctttaaaagt
     4681 gctatgccag aaggctacgt gcaagagaga actatctcct ttaaggatga cggtacgtat
     4741 aaaacacgag cagaagtgaa attcgaaggg gatacactag ttaatcgcat cgaattaaag
     4801 ggtatagact ttaaggaaga tggtaatatt ctcggccata aacttgagta taatttcaac
     4861 tcgcataatg tgtacattac agctgacaaa caaaagaacg gaattaaagc gaattttaaa
     4921 atcaggcaca acgtcgaaga tgggtctgtt caacttgccg atcattatca gcaaaacacc
     4981 cctattggtg atggtccagt cttgttaccc gataatcact acttaagcac acagtctaga
     5041 ttgtcaaaag atccgaatga aaagcgtgat cacatggttt tattggaatt tgtcaccgct
     5101 gcaggaataa ctcacggaat ggacgagctt tataagtaag gcgcgccata agcggccgcc
     5161 accgcggtgg agctcggctc tagagctttt atgattttga taaatacttt ttttcgtttt
     5221 ggtttgtgat acgtatagtt tgcctgtctc cttttgtaaa tgatcttctt ttgtagtctt
     5281 gtgtaatctc tttttcattt ggtcaactta agtgaatttt tttttgtcag tttccttgta
     5341 ggatattatg tcaaagtctt atttatacta tatattattg ctttggtggt gagtcgcatt
     5401 tgtggggacg gtgttacttt actgatggat ttaggtagga ggcatccact gtcccccatt
     5461 tcgctagctt aagtttaata tgaagatgca cttaagcatg aacgcccgtt ttgatctttt
     5521 tcacttgtac cgcgaagagc ttgttttact gtttttccgt ctgcatcccg agaactagtt
     5581 gatctcccaa tgcacacttt agactttatt caaaccgaag tcggttttgt aatttaaaaa
     5641 tttttaccca ctgtaaagta caaacaattc atcgctatgt tagttgtgta cgctactagc
     5701 gcatcacatg attacatgtt aatcaacaaa aacgaaaatg tttattgtca atctaaaaat
     5761 acatatgtcc gttaagacaa aagtatgagg ctggatggaa tgagcaatgg tagcaaaagg
     5821 tttccgaaat ggtcatatca ttttttcaat ttttgctgat ctcaaatacc tcaacttgtt
     5881 ttattcgttt aaaccgagct ccagcttttg ttccctttag tgagggttaa ttgcgcgctt
     5941 ggcgtaatca tggtcatagc tgtttcctgt gtgaaattgt tatccgctca caattccaca
     6001 caacatacga gccggaagca taaagtgtaa agcctggggt gcctaatgag tgagctaact
     6061 cacattaatt gcgttgcgct cactgcccgc tttccagtcg ggaaacctgt cgtgccagct
     6121 gcattaatga atcggccaac gcgcggggag aggcggtttg cgtattgggc gctcttccgc
     6181 ttcctcgctc actgactcgc tgcgctcggt cgttcggctg cggcgagcgg tatcagctca
     6241 ctcaaaggcg gtaatacggt tatccacaga atcaggggat aacgcaggaa agaacatgtg
     6301 agcaaaaggc cagcaaaagg ccaggaaccg taaaaaggcc gcgttgctgg cgtttttcca
     6361 taggctccgc ccccctgacg agcatcacaa aaatcgacgc tcaagtcaga ggtggcgaaa
     6421 cccgacagga ctataaagat accaggcgtt tccccctgga agctccctcg tgcgctctcc
     6481 tgttccgacc ctgccgctta ccggatacct gtccgccttt ctcccttcgg gaagcgtggc
     6541 gctttctcat agctcacgct gtaggtatct cagttcggtg taggtcgttc gctccaagct
     6601 gggctgtgtg cacgaacccc ccgttcagcc cgaccgctgc gccttatccg gtaactatcg
     6661 tcttgagtcc aacccggtaa gacacgactt atcgccactg gcagcagcca ctggtaacag
     6721 gattagcaaa gcgaggtatg taggcggtgc tacagagttc ttgaagtggt ggcctaacta
     6781 cggctacact agaagaacag tatttggtat ctgcgctctg ctgaagccag ttaccttcgg
     6841 aaaaagagtt ggtagctctt gatccggcaa acaaaccacc gctggtagcg gtggtttttt
     6901 tgtttgcaag cagcagatta cgcgcagaaa aaaaggatct caagaagatc ctttgatctt
     6961 ttctacgggg tctgacgctc agtggaacga aaactcacgt taagggattt tggtcatgag
     7021 attatcaaaa aggatcttca cctagatcct tttaaattaa aaatgaagtt ttaaatcaat
     7081 ctaaagtata tatgagtaaa cttggtctga cagttaccaa tgcttaatca gtgaggcacc
     7141 tatctcagcg atctgtctat ttcgttcatc catagttgcc tgactccccg tcgtgtagat
     7201 aactacgata cgggagggct taccatctgg ccccagtgct gcaatgatac cgcgagaccc
     7261 acgctcaccg gctccagatt tatcagcaat aaaccagcca gccggaaggg ccgagcgcag
     7321 aagtggtcct gcaactttat ccgcctccat ccagtctatt aattgttgcc gggaagctag
     7381 agtaagtagt tcgccagtta atagtttgcg caacgttgtt gccattgcta caggcatcgt
     7441 ggtgtcacgc tcgtcgtttg gtatggcttc attcagctcc ggttcccaac gatcaaggcg
     7501 agttacatga tcccccatgt tgtgcaaaaa agcggttagc tccttcggtc ctccgatcgt
     7561 tgtcagaagt aagttggccg cagtgttatc actcatggtt atggcagcac tgcataattc
     7621 tcttactgtc atgccatccg taagatgctt ttctgtgact ggtgagtact caaccaagtc
     7681 attctgagaa tagtgtatgc ggcgaccgag ttgctcttgc ccggcgtcaa tacgggataa
     7741 taccgcgcca catagcagaa ctttaaaagt gctcatcatt ggaaaacgtt cttcggggcg
     7801 aaaactctca aggatcttac cgctgttgag atccagttcg atgtaaccca ctcgtgcacc
     7861 caactgatct tcagcatctt ttactttcac cagcgtttct gggtgagcaa aaacaggaag
     7921 gcaaaatgcc gcaaaaaagg gaataagggc gacacggaaa tgttgaatac tcatactctt
     7981 cctttttcaa tattattgaa gcatttatca gggttattgt ctcatgagcg gatacatatt
     8041 tgaatgtatt tagaaaaata aacaaatagg ggttccgcgc acatttcccc gaaaagtgcc
     8101 acctgacgtc taagaaacca ttattatcat gacattaacc tataaaaata ggcgtatcac
     8161 gaggcccttt cgtc
//
