# Supplementary material for: A toolbox of Stable Integration Vectors (SIV) in the fission yeast Schizosaccharomyces pombe
Source: bioRxiv preprint, doi:10.1101/808329, version 1 (2019-10-18)
Supplement: Supplemental sequences [file 808329_file05.zip › Supplemental Sequences/Plasmid maps named/pAV0478 pHis5StuI-Ptdh1-NLS-sfGFP-NLS-natMX.gb]

LOCUS       Exported                8230 bp ds-DNA     circular SYN 15-MAR-2019
DEFINITION  synthetic circular DNA
ACCESSION   .
VERSION     .
KEYWORDS    .
SOURCE      synthetic DNA construct
  ORGANISM  synthetic DNA construct
REFERENCE   1  (bases 1 to 8230)
  AUTHORS   VJESTICA Aleksandar MARTIN Sophie MAREK Magdalena
  TITLE     Direct Submission
  JOURNAL   Exported Mar 15, 2019 from SnapGene Viewer 4.1.2
            http://www.snapgene.com
FEATURES             Location/Qualifiers
     source          1..8230
                     /organism="synthetic DNA construct"
                     /note="/dnas_title=pAV0478 
                     pHis5StuI-Ptdh1-NLS-sfGFP-NLS-natMX"
     misc_feature    193..667
                     /label=3''region his5
                     /note="3''region his5"
     misc_feature    668..1177
                     /label=5'region his5
                     /note="5'region his5"
     CDS             1178..1828
                     /label=his5 ORF
                     /note="his5 ORF"
     misc_feature    1829..2206
                     /label=3'region his5
                     /note="3'region his5"
     misc_feature    2262..2717
                     /label=F1 ori
                     /note="F1 ori"
     primer_bind     2857..2874
                     /label=M13 forward
                     /note="M13 forward"
     primer_bind     2884..2903
                     /label=T7
                     /note="T7"
     promoter        2917..3916
                     /note="tdh1 promoter"
     CDS             3936..4730
                     /label=NLS-sfGFP-NLS
                     /note="NLS-sfGFP-NLS"
     misc_feature    3945..3965
                     /label=NLS
                     /note="NLS"
     misc_feature    3969..4676
                     /label=sfGFP
     misc_feature    4680..4700
                     /label=NLS
                     /note="NLS"
     promoter        4792..5134
                     /note="Ashbya gossypii TEF promoter"
     CDS             5135..5710
                     /label=NatMX ORF
                     /note="NatMX ORF"
     terminator      5711..5913
                     /note="Ashbya gossypii TEF terminator"
     primer_bind     complement(5968..5987)
                     /label=T3
                     /note="T3"
     primer_bind     complement(6005..6025)
                     /label=M13 reverse
                     /note="M13 reverse"
     protein_bind    complement(6031..6053)
                     /note="lacO"
     promoter        complement(6057..6087)
                     /note="lac promoter"
     rep_origin      complement(6393..7021)
                     /direction=LEFT
                     /label=ColE1 origin
                     /note="ColE1 origin"
     CDS             complement(7170..8030)
                     /label=AmpR
                     /note="AmpR"
     promoter        complement(8031..8135)
                     /note="AmpR promoter"
ORIGIN
        1 tcgcgcgttt cggtgatgac ggtgaaaacc tctgacacat gcagctcccg gagacggtca
       61 cagcttgtct gtaagcggat gccgggagca gacaagcccg tcagggcgcg tcagcgggtg
      121 ttggcgggtg tcggggctgg cttaactatg cggcatcaga gcagattgta ctgagagtgc
      181 accataaccg ggatggaacg attgaatact gtgctactct ttatgtaata taacgaattc
      241 aactgttcaa cgtatgtgac tgctctctgc ttctcggtat atatttactt gaaggaatta
      301 atttttcttt gccaatggtc tcttttacca attgcagtct ggcttaaagc aatgaggttg
      361 taattaaatg gcttgagacc tagaacaaac accttttaca atccttgttt actggttttg
      421 atagtaaatt cggttcgctt gtggtgtaca ttatattttt taggctagtc gtgatttttt
      481 gataatatca atattcttag atttgagaca ttcatgcttt ttaatttgat caatcgtttg
      541 tatcttcatt aattagtagg tggtttgata gaacatttag ttgcttgttt gactacaaat
      601 atctgcagaa tggattcggt taataaaaaa aatgtttgag gaattaattt tcgctttgga
      661 gtggaggcct caattcgatg ttgcagattt tacaagtttt taaaatgtat ttcattatta
      721 ctttttatat gcctaataaa aaagccatag tttaatctat agataacttt ttttccagtg
      781 cactaacgga cgttacattc ccatacaaaa ctgcgtagtt aaagctaagg aaaagttaat
      841 atcatgttaa ttaaatacgc tatttacaat aagacattga actcatttat atcgttgaat
      901 atgaataacc aatttcagcg aatttttaac aaacatcgtt cacctcgttt aaggatatct
      961 tgtgtatggg gtgttgactt gctttatcga ataattaccg tacctgtaat tggcttgctg
     1021 gatatagcgg tagtctaata tctagcaaaa atcttttggg tgaaaaggct tgcaatttca
     1081 cgacaccgaa ctatttgtca ttttttaata aggaagtttt ccataaattc ctgtaattct
     1141 cggttgatct aattgaaaag agtagttttg catcacgatg aggagggctt ttgtagaaag
     1201 aaatacgaac gaaacgaaaa tcagcgttgc catcgctttg gacaaagctc ccttacctga
     1261 agagtcgaat tttattgatg aacttataac ttccaagcat gcaaaccaaa agggagaaca
     1321 agtaatccaa gtagacacgg gaattggatt cttggatcac atgtatcatg cactggctaa
     1381 acatgcaggc tggagcttac gactttactc aagaggtgat ttaatcatcg atgatcatca
     1441 cactgcagaa gatactgcta ttgcacttgg tattgcattc aagcaggcta tgggtaactt
     1501 tgccggcgtt aaaagatttg gacatgctta ttgtccactt gacgaagctc tttctagaag
     1561 cgtagttgac ttgtcgggac ggccctatgc tgttatcgat ttgggattaa agcgtgaaaa
     1621 ggttggggaa ttgtcctgtg aaatgatccc tcacttacta tattcctttt cggtagcagc
     1681 tggaattact ttgcatgtta cctgcttata tggtagtaat gaccatcatc gtgctgaaag
     1741 cgcttttaaa tctctggctg ttgccatgcg cgcggctact agtcttactg gaagttctga
     1801 agtcccaagc acgaagggag tgttgtaaag atgaattgga ttatgtcagg aaaagaacga
     1861 caattttgca tccaaattgt ctaaatttta gagttgcttg aaaacaatag aaccttactt
     1921 gctttataat tacgttaatt agaagcgtta tctcgtgaag gaatatagta cgtagccgta
     1981 taaattgaat tgaatgttca gcttatagaa tagagacact ttgctgttca atgcgtcgtc
     2041 acttaccata ctcactttat tatacgactt taagtataaa ctccgcggtt atggtaaaat
     2101 taatgatgca caaacgtccg attccatatg ggtacactac aattaaatac ttttaagtaa
     2161 cgctgatttc ttatttttta tccttggtgt atttattgtt tataccgcta gggcggtgtg
     2221 aaataccgca cagatgcgta aggagaaaat accgcatcag gaaattgtaa gcgttaatat
     2281 tttgttaaaa ttcgcgttaa atttttgtta aatcagctca ttttttaacc aataggccga
     2341 aatcggcaaa atcccttata aatcaaaaga atagaccgag atagggttga gtgttgttcc
     2401 agtttggaac aagagtccac tattaaagaa cgtggactcc aacgtcaaag gnnnnnnnnn
     2461 nnnnnnnnnn nnnnnnnnnn nnnnnnnnnn nnnnnnnnnn tnnnnnnnnn nnnnnnnnnn
     2521 nnnnnnnnnn nnnnnnnnnn nnnnnnnnnn nnnnnnnnnn nnnnnnnnnn nnnnnnnnnn
     2581 nnnnnnnnnn nngnnnnnnn nnnnnnnnnn nnnnnnnnnn nnnnnnnnnn nnnnnnnnnn
     2641 nnnnnnnnnn nnnnnnnnnn nnnnnnnnnn nnnnnnnnnn nnnnnnnnnn nnnnnnnnnn
     2701 nnnnnnnnnn nnnnnnncca ttcgccattc aggctgcgca actgttggga agggcgatcg
     2761 gtgcgggcct cttcgctatt acgccagctg gcgaaagggg gatgtgctgc aaggcgatta
     2821 agttgggtaa cgccagggtt ttcccagtca cgacgttgta aaacgacggc cagtgagcgc
     2881 gcgtaatacg actcactata gggcgaattg ggtacctaaa gtatggaaaa tcaaaattcc
     2941 tgaatttttg taaactccca tacaaatacg attacacata catacaaaaa tgcaaataac
     3001 aaaatataca cgcacgcatg cacactaaat aaacaaactg tgcgtccatt ccttttatgc
     3061 acaaacgttg aagctcagga catcgcacca acaatcactc atctcttctc tctctaccca
     3121 ctttccaccc acacccacag tctgcatctg tttgacgact gtagctcaag catcagtagc
     3181 agccgctgtc atcctcaact gctgctgctg atgctgcttg aatgtacgca tgatagcaac
     3241 gacgcaccgc tctaccacta ctaccgaagc gccatcatca cctcctcacc taccatcgca
     3301 atcgtcctct cgaaactctt cgaccgcttt cacccggctt cctgcaggta acaatgcgct
     3361 cggcgcttga ttaaaagagg ccagaggcga taaatgactc agggtgcatt tggcctcgct
     3421 acgaaaggac cctgtcttgt gatttttccg tagccaatgg acaaccgcct tgtcaacctt
     3481 ttgactttgg aatgtgctag caattcctcc ttccccctga cttcaggtga caaggcttgc
     3541 atcacgctga ggtaggcgtc ggaaaaactt tcctcacaag gctgacgtca tggaatgtgc
     3601 aatcaaagtc aggagcggga acgaggcaga ttaccaacga agcaacgacc atctcggaac
     3661 aacttgcaaa gaaagtcaag gaaagttggc accacatcac gatcgcgcac cttctccaat
     3721 caccttgctc cttagttgtt ccgaatcgag tgcgaggcaa ttgtggtaaa gatagtcggg
     3781 ggaaaccctt accccattca caccacggct gatggctgct gtgtgggatg gaaaggtata
     3841 aatagaggca ggcggtgcct agcatcgctt ctgtatagat cattcatcca tagtattgat
     3901 ttacacttga ttcaaaccta ggccgcggaa gggggatggg ttcccctaag aagaagcgta
     3961 aggtttccaa gggtgaagag ctatttactg gggttgtacc cattttggta gaactggacg
     4021 gagatgtaaa cggacataaa ttctctgtta gaggtgaggg cgaaggcgat gccaccaatg
     4081 gtaaattgac tctgaagttt atatgcacta cgggtaaatt acctgttcct tggccaaccc
     4141 tagtaacaac tttgacatat ggtgttcaat gtttctcaag atacccagac catatgaaaa
     4201 ggcatgattt ctttaaaagt gctatgccag aaggctacgt gcaagagaga actatctcct
     4261 ttaaggatga cggtacgtat aaaacacgag cagaagtgaa attcgaaggg gatacactag
     4321 ttaatcgcat cgaattaaag ggtatagact ttaaggaaga tggtaatatt ctcggccata
     4381 aacttgagta taatttcaac tcgcataatg tgtacattac agctgacaaa caaaagaacg
     4441 gaattaaagc gaattttaaa atcaggcaca acgtcgaaga tgggtctgtt caacttgccg
     4501 atcattatca gcaaaacacc cctattggtg atggtccagt cttgttaccc gataatcact
     4561 acttaagcac acagtctaga ttgtcaaaag atccgaatga aaagcgtgat cacatggttt
     4621 tattggaatt tgtcaccgct gcaggaataa ctcacggaat ggacgagctt tataaggggc
     4681 ctaagaagaa gcgtaaggtt ggtggtcccg gtggtcatgg atccccgggt taattaaggc
     4741 gcgccagatc tgtttagctt gcctcgtccc cgccgggtca cccggccagc gacatggagg
     4801 cccagaatac cctccttgac agtcttgacg tgcgcagctc aggggcatga tgtgactgtc
     4861 gcccgtacat ttagcccata catccccatg tataatcatt tgcatccata cattttgatg
     4921 gccgcacggc gcgaagcaaa aattacggct cctcgctgca gacctgcgag cagggaaacg
     4981 ctcccctcac agacgcgttg aattgtcccc acgccgcgcc cctgtagaga aatataaaag
     5041 gttaggattt gccactgagg ttcttctttc atatacttcc ttttaaaatc ttgctaggat
     5101 acagttctca catcacatcc gaacataaac aaccatgggt accactcttg acgacacggc
     5161 ttaccggtac cgcaccagtg tcccggggga cgccgaggcc atcgaggcac tggatgggtc
     5221 cttcaccacc gacaccgtct tccgcgtcac cgccaccggg gacggcttca ccctgcggga
     5281 ggtgccggtg gacccgcccc tgaccaaggt gttccccgac gacgaatcgg acgacgaatc
     5341 ggacgacggg gaggacggcg acccggactc ccggacgttc gtcgcgtacg gggacgacgg
     5401 cgacctggcg ggcttcgtgg tcatctcgta ctcggcgtgg aaccgccggc tgaccgtcga
     5461 ggacatcgag gtcgccccgg agcaccgggg gcacggggtc gggcgcgcgt tgatggggct
     5521 cgcgacggag ttcgccggcg agcggggcgc cgggcacctc tggctggagg tcaccaacgt
     5581 caacgcaccg gcgatccacg cgtaccggcg gatggggttc accctctgcg gcctggacac
     5641 cgccctgtac gacggcaccg cctcggacgg cgagcggcag gcgctctaca tgagcatgcc
     5701 ctgcccctaa tcagtactga caataaaaag attcttgttt tcaagaactt gtcatttgta
     5761 tagttttttt atattgtagt tgttctattt taatcaaatg ttagcgtgat ttatattttt
     5821 tttcgcctcg acatcatctg cccagatgcg aagttaagtg cgcagaaagt aatatcatgc
     5881 gtcaatcgta tgtgaatgct ggtcgctata ctgctgtcga ttcgatacta acgccgccat
     5941 ccagtttaaa cgagctccag cttttgttcc ctttagtgag ggttaattgc gcgcttggcg
     6001 taatcatggt catagctgtt tcctgtgtga aattgttatc cgctcacaat tccacacaac
     6061 atacgagccg gaagcataaa gtgtaaagcc tggggtgcct aatgagtgag ctaactcaca
     6121 ttaattgcgt tgcgctcact gcccgctttc cagtcgggaa acctgtcgtg ccagctgcat
     6181 taatgaatcg gccaacgcgc ggggagaggc ggtttgcgta ttgggcgctc ttccgcttcc
     6241 tcgctcactg actcgctgcg ctcggtcgtt cggctgcggc gagcggtatc agctcactca
     6301 aaggcggtaa tacggttatc cacagaatca ggggataacg caggaaagaa catgtgagca
     6361 aaaggccagc aaaaggccag gaaccgtaaa aaggccgcgt tgctggcgtt tttccatagg
     6421 ctccgccccc ctgacgagca tcacaaaaat cgacgctcaa gtcagaggtg gcgaaacccg
     6481 acaggactat aaagatacca ggcgtttccc cctggaagct ccctcgtgcg ctctcctgtt
     6541 ccgaccctgc cgcttaccgg atacctgtcc gcctttctcc cttcgggaag cgtggcgctt
     6601 tctcatagct cacgctgtag gtatctcagt tcggtgtagg tcgttcgctc caagctgggc
     6661 tgtgtgcacg aaccccccgt tcagcccgac cgctgcgcct tatccggtaa ctatcgtctt
     6721 gagtccaacc cggtaagaca cgacttatcg ccactggcag cagccactgg taacaggatt
     6781 agcagagcga ggtatgtagg cggtgctaca gagttcttga agtggtggcc taactacggc
     6841 tacactagaa gaacagtatt tggtatctgc gctctgctga agccagttac cttcggaaaa
     6901 agagttggta gctcttgatc cggcaaacaa accaccgctg gtagcggtgg tttttttgtt
     6961 tgcaagcagc agattacgcg cagaaaaaaa ggatctcaag aagatccttt gatcttttct
     7021 acggggtctg acgctcagtg gaacgaaaac tcacgttaag ggattttggt catgagatta
     7081 tcaaaaagga tcttcaccta gatcctttta aattaaaaat gaagttttaa atcaatctaa
     7141 agtatatatg agtaaacttg gtctgacagt taccaatgct taatcagtga ggcacctatc
     7201 tcagcgatct gtctatttcg ttcatccata gttgcctgac tccccgtcgt gtagataact
     7261 acgatacggg agggcttacc atctggcccc agtgctgcaa tgataccgcg agacccacgc
     7321 tcaccggctc cagatttatc agcaataaac cagccagccg gaagggccga gcgcagaagt
     7381 ggtcctgcaa ctttatccgc ctccatccag tctattaatt gttgccggga agctagagta
     7441 agtagttcgc cagttaatag tttgcgcaac gttgttgcca ttgctacagg catcgtggtg
     7501 tcacgctcgt cgtttggtat ggcttcattc agctccggtt cccaacgatc aaggcgagtt
     7561 acatgatccc ccatgttgtg caaaaaagcg gttagctcct tcggtcctcc gatcgttgtc
     7621 agaagtaagt tggccgcagt gttatcactc atggttatgg cagcactgca taattctctt
     7681 actgtcatgc catccgtaag atgcttttct gtgactggtg agtactcaac caagtcattc
     7741 tgagaatagt gtatgcggcg accgagttgc tcttgcccgg cgtcaatacg ggataatacc
     7801 gcgccacata gcagaacttt aaaagtgctc atcattggaa aacgttcttc ggggcgaaaa
     7861 ctctcaagga tcttaccgct gttgagatcc agttcgatgt aacccactcg tgcacccaac
     7921 tgatcttcag catcttttac tttcaccagc gtttctgggt gagcaaaaac aggaaggcaa
     7981 aatgccgcaa aaaagggaat aagggcgaca cggaaatgtt gaatactcat actcttcctt
     8041 tttcaatatt attgaagcat ttatcagggt tattgtctca tgagcggata catatttgaa
     8101 tgtatttaga aaaataaaca aataggggtt ccgcgcacat ttccccgaaa agtgccacct
     8161 gacgtctaag aaaccattat tatcatgaca ttaacctata aaaataggcg tatcacgagg
     8221 ccctttcgtc
//
