# Supplementary material for: A toolbox of Stable Integration Vectors (SIV) in the fission yeast Schizosaccharomyces pombe
Source: bioRxiv preprint, doi:10.1101/808329, version 1 (2019-10-18)
Supplement: Supplemental sequences [file 808329_file05.zip › Supplemental Sequences/Plasmid maps named/pAV0747 pUra4AfeI-ppom1-sfGFP-termScCYC1.gb]

LOCUS       Exported                7590 bp ds-DNA     circular SYN 09-SEP-2019
DEFINITION  synthetic circular DNA
ACCESSION   .
VERSION     .
KEYWORDS    .
SOURCE      synthetic DNA construct
  ORGANISM  synthetic DNA construct
REFERENCE   1  (bases 1 to 7590)
  AUTHORS   VJESTICA Aleksandar MARTIN Sophie MAREK Magdalena
  TITLE     Direct Submission
  JOURNAL   Exported Monday, Sep 9, 2019 from SnapGene 4.3.7
            https://www.snapgene.com
FEATURES             Location/Qualifiers
     source          1..7590
                     /organism="synthetic DNA construct"
                     /mol_type="other DNA"
     misc_feature    193..676
                     /label=3''region ura4
                     /note="3''region ura4"
     misc_feature    677..1640
                     /label=5'region ura4
                     /note="5'region ura4"
     CDS             1641..2435
                     /label=ORF ura4
                     /note="ORF ura4"
     misc_feature    2436..2870
                     /label=3'region ura4
                     /note="3'region ura4"
     misc_feature    2926..3381
                     /label=F1 ori
                     /note="F1 ori"
     primer_bind     3521..3538
                     /label=M13 forward
                     /note="M13 forward"
     primer_bind     3548..3567
                     /label=T7
                     /note="T7"
     misc_feature    3575..3580
                     /label=KpnI site
                     /note="KpnI site"
     misc_feature    3581..3586
                     /label=ApaI site
                     /note="ApaI site"
     misc_feature    3587..3594
                     /label=SwaI site
                     /note="SwaI site"
     promoter        3595..4282
                     /label=promoter pom1
                     /note="promoter pom1"
     misc_feature    4283..4288
                     /label=XhoI site
                     /note="XhoI site"
     misc_feature    4289..4294
                     /label=SalI site
                     /note="SalI site"
     misc_feature    4295..4300
                     /label=EcoRI site
                     /note="EcoRI site"
     misc_feature    4301..4308
                     /label=PacI site
                     /note="PacI site"
     CDS             4310..4318
                     /codon_start=1
                     /label=START-Ala-Ser-
                     /note="START-Ala-Ser-"
                     /translation="MAS"
     CDS             4319..5029
                     /codon_start=1
                     /label=sfGFP
                     /translation="SKGEELFTGVVPILVELDGDVNGHKFSVRGEGEGDATNGKLTLKF
                     ICTTGKLPVPWPTLVTTLTYGVQCFSRYPDHMKRHDFFKSAMPEGYVQERTISFKDDGT
                     YKTRAEVKFEGDTLVNRIELKGIDFKEDGNILGHKLEYNFNSHNVYITADKQKNGIKAN
                     FKIRHNVEDGSVQLADHYQQNTPIGDGPVLLPDNHYLSTQSRLSKDPNEKRDHMVLLEF
                     VTAAGITHGMDELYK"
     misc_feature    5030..5035
                     /label=XmaI/SmaI site
                     /note="XmaI/SmaI site"
     misc_feature    5036..5043
                     /label=NotI site
                     /note="NotI site"
     misc_feature    5045..5047
                     /label=STOP codon
                     /note="STOP codon"
     misc_feature    5048..5055
                     /label=AscI site
                     /note="AscI site"
     misc_feature    5056..5305
                     /label=terminator ScCYC1
                     /note="terminator ScCYC1"
     misc_feature    5306..5311
                     /label=BglII site
                     /note="BglII site"
     misc_feature    5312..5317
                     /label=SacI site
                     /note="SacI site"
     primer_bind     complement(5328..5347)
                     /label=T3
                     /note="T3"
     primer_bind     complement(5365..5385)
                     /label=M13 reverse
                     /note="M13 reverse"
     protein_bind    complement(5391..5413)
                     /label=lacO
                     /note="lacO"
     promoter        complement(5417..5447)
                     /label=lac promoter
                     /note="lac promoter"
     rep_origin      complement(5753..6381)
                     /direction=LEFT
                     /label=ColE1 origin
                     /note="ColE1 origin"
     CDS             complement(6530..7390)
                     /label=AmpR
                     /note="AmpR"
     promoter        complement(7391..7495)
                     /label=AmpR promoter
                     /note="AmpR promoter"
ORIGIN
        1 tcgcgcgttt cggtgatgac ggtgaaaacc tctgacacat gcagctcccg gagacggtca
       61 cagcttgtct gtaagcggat gccgggagca gacaagcccg tcagggcgcg tcagcgggtg
      121 ttggcgggtg tcggggctgg cttaactatg cggcatcaga gcagattgta ctgagagtgc
      181 accataaccg ggtattagtc aaaactagta tactttttct cggagtataa tacacaatat
      241 cggtgcaaat aggttttaaa attgctccaa tcacatgttc ttaagaaaaa aacgtcaaaa
      301 gaaatctaag tattcccaaa ataattcctc ctgacatgag aagaataaaa aacactaaga
      361 tgcattgtca gtatgaaaca caagccaaag ttgctaacaa taggatcaat tcttacttac
      421 tggcaatgtt acgaggaatc ttggtaggag gatgtttggc aacataacgt tcttttgaat
      481 ttgtttttac acgacgagta atgttcttct gaaactgtgt gtttgcacga cgctgagagg
      541 gagtttgaac cgtctaaaag acatagttag gatccatgat gcacagattt ctaaagataa
      601 aactacttac aggcatgttg gtttattaaa aaagaaaaac aggaatgata agagggaaag
      661 aatacgtgta cagagcgctt acataatgag tgagtgtcat tattgaggaa tgccatgtca
      721 gatttgacac aactcagaac ttattaactt tttatgattg gaacttttgt tttgcccaag
      781 gaatttttaa tggaagaagt tgttttataa atgatattga atttatatcc actcttttta
      841 gcgcatttgc atctctactt taggttcttc tttgactaga ttctaggatg cgtattggat
      901 atactggtct ttgaatcatt gtcgaaaaaa aaattcatgg ttgtacccat gagcaaactg
      961 cttttgtggt tatccatgtg cttcttttgt tcagcatcta tcttcttaat cgcatggaag
     1021 atttgattta aaccaaaaga aatattgtta aactttgaca gaagctttaa attttgattc
     1081 catacattaa atggataaaa ctcctgaagc ttagctacaa atcccactgg ctatatgtat
     1141 gcatttgtgt taaaaaagtt tgtatagatt atttaatcta ctcagcattc tttctctaaa
     1201 taggaatttg ttacttaatg gagaaaaaaa tgtttcgatt tacctagtgt atttgtttgt
     1261 atactcacgt ttaatttcaa acatccattc tatcttgtgt aatttttggc atggtgaaaa
     1321 agataatcag ccttataatc tttacaaaag taagaaattc tgtaaataag ccttaatgcc
     1381 cttgctttaa attaaaatgg ttctttttca tgataatgtt tgcactttgt gaatatattt
     1441 tagatagttc tgtgaggtat aattaagatg ttttagagac ttatacaatt ttgtctttat
     1501 aaattcttaa ttgattttac catcccagtt taactatgct tcgtcggcat ctctgcacat
     1561 gtcgtgtttt cttaccgtat tgtcctacca agaacctctt ttttgcttgg atcgaaatta
     1621 aaggtttaaa agcaaagtta tggatgctag agtatttcaa agctattcag ctagagctga
     1681 ggggatgaaa aatcccattg ccaaggaatt gttggctttg atggaagaaa agcaaagcaa
     1741 cttgtcagtc gcggtcgatt tgacgaagaa atccgaaatc ttagaattgg tagataaaat
     1801 tggaccctat gtctgtgtta tcaagacaca tattgacgtt gtcgaggatt tcgaccagga
     1861 tatggtagaa aaactggtgg ccttaggtaa aaagcatcgt tttcttatct ttgaggatcg
     1921 caaattcgca gacattggaa ataccgtcaa gctacaatat gcatctggtg tgtacaaaat
     1981 tgcttcttgg gctcatatca caaattgcca tacagtgcca ggcgagggta ttatacaagg
     2041 cctcaaagaa gttggtttac ctttgggacg tggtctcttg cttttggctg aaatgtcttc
     2101 caaaggctct ttggctactg gttcctacac agagaaaacc ttagaatggt ttgagaagca
     2161 taccgatttt tgctttggct ttatagctgg tcgtcgattt cctaaccttc aaagcgacta
     2221 cataactatg tcccctggta tcggcttgga tgttaaagga gacgggctgg gacagcaata
     2281 tcgtactcct gaagaagtga ttgtaaactg cggtagcgat atcatcattg ttggtcgtgg
     2341 agtttatgga gctggtcgta atcctgttgt cgaagccaag agatatagag aagctggttg
     2401 gaaggcatat cagcaaagac tttctcagca ttaaaaaaag actaatgtaa aatttttttg
     2461 gttggttatt gaaaaagtcg atgccttgtt tgcgtttgtt ttcctaggcg ttttatgtca
     2521 gaaggcattt agaattagta tacaagtact ctttggtaaa attttatgta gcgactaaaa
     2581 tattaactat tatagataaa caccttggga ataaaaagta atttgctata gtaatttatt
     2641 aaacatgctc ctacaacatt accacaatct tttctcttgg attgacattg aataagaaaa
     2701 gagtgaattt ttttagactt gtaatgataa ctatgtacaa agccaatgaa agatgtatgt
     2761 agatgaatgt aaaataccat gtagacaaac aagataaaac ttggttataa acattggtgt
     2821 tggaacagaa taaattagat gtcaaaaagt ttcgtcaata tcacaagctt gctagggcgg
     2881 tgtgaaatac cgcacagatg cgtaaggaga aaataccgca tcaggaaatt gtaagcgtta
     2941 atattttgtt aaaattcgcg ttaaattttt gttaaatcag ctcatttttt aaccaatagg
     3001 ccgaaatcgg caaaatccct tataaatcaa aagaatagac cgagataggg ttgagtgttg
     3061 ttccagtttg gaacaagagt ccactattaa agaacgtgga ctccaacgtc aaaggnnnnn
     3121 nnnnnnnnnn nnnnnnnnnn nnnnnnnnnn nnnnnnnnnn nnnntnnnnn nnnnnnnnnn
     3181 nnnnnnnnnn nnnnnnnnnn nnnnnnnnnn nnnnnnnnnn nnnnnnnnnn nnnnnnnnnn
     3241 nnnnnnnnnn nnnnnngnnn nnnnnnnnnn nnnnnnnnnn nnnnnnnnnn nnnnnnnnnn
     3301 nnnnnnnnnn nnnnnnnnnn nnnnnnnnnn nnnnnnnnnn nnnnnnnnnn nnnnnnnnnn
     3361 nnnnnnnnnn nnnnnnnnnn nccattcgcc attcaggctg cgcaactgtt gggaagggcg
     3421 atcggtgcgg gcctcttcgc tattacgcca gctggcgaaa gggggatgtg ctgcaaggcg
     3481 attaagttgg gtaacgccag ggttttccca gtcacgacgt tgtaaaacga cggccagtga
     3541 gcgcgcgtaa tacgactcac tatagggcga attgggtacc gggcccattt aaatagagat
     3601 gtggtctatc catcgaaaag attattaaag aagatttagt aaattagtcg tgtatttcgt
     3661 atttaatcag cttaaaacac tgtatataag cgcaatttta tgtctgttca gcgagcaatt
     3721 taatttgttc tgcaaaaagg aagcctttac tgccatcaaa ctatttgcta gaaacgcatt
     3781 aattgcaaaa acaagtaggt aattttgaac cgcctaaaac ttagtttcaa tgggaaggtc
     3841 tgtgtgattg atttatcttt ataacgaggg ttaaaacagt agttatgggg aattttatat
     3901 gtatacaaat gaaaaccaat tttaaacctt ggactaaaaa aaacccaaag tatgttcact
     3961 caaactcttt ttaaagcatc aaaatatata tgcagtaaat cttaataaaa tattttcttt
     4021 ttggtaaaat ttgtgcacaa atcaataagc gttctatgtt tcatttacag cttgcgtgcc
     4081 ctttcagaag tggttggtat tgatatgcag ggtgtagcgc ggctttaatt agccacgaac
     4141 gtactgctac tagtttgcat tttaaagaag ataagagact gtaactgaag gagggagctt
     4201 atagaaacaa tattttgttt caaaaaagcc agtaaaagcg taatatagtg agaattttgg
     4261 ctttttgaag caaagtttgc aactcgaggt cgacgaattc ttaattaaca tggcaagctc
     4321 caagggtgaa gagctattta ctggggttgt acccattttg gtagaactgg acggagatgt
     4381 aaacggacat aaattctctg ttagaggtga gggcgaaggc gatgccacca atggtaaatt
     4441 gactctgaag tttatatgca ctacgggtaa attacctgtt ccttggccaa ccctagtaac
     4501 aactttgaca tatggtgttc aatgtttctc aagataccca gaccatatga aaaggcatga
     4561 tttctttaaa agtgctatgc cagaaggcta cgtgcaagag agaactatct cctttaagga
     4621 tgacggtacg tataaaacac gagcagaagt gaaattcgaa ggggatacac tagttaatcg
     4681 catcgaatta aagggtatag actttaagga agatggtaat attctcggcc ataaacttga
     4741 gtataatttc aactcgcata atgtgtacat tacagctgac aaacaaaaga acggaattaa
     4801 agcgaatttt aaaatcaggc acaacgtcga agatgggtct gttcaacttg ccgatcatta
     4861 tcagcaaaac acccctattg gtgatggtcc agtcttgtta cccgataatc actacttaag
     4921 cacacagtct agattgtcaa aagatccgaa tgaaaagcgt gatcacatgg ttttattgga
     4981 atttgtcacc gctgcaggaa taactcacgg aatggacgag ctttataagc ccggggcggc
     5041 cgcttaaggc gcgcctcatg taattagtta tgtcacgctt acattcacgc cctcctccca
     5101 catccgctct aaccgaaaag gaaggagtta gacaacctga agtctaggtc cctatttatt
     5161 ttttttaata gttatgttag tattaagaac gttatttata tttcaaattt ttcttttttt
     5221 tctgtacaaa cgcgtgtacg catgtaacat tatactgaaa accttgcttg agaaggtttt
     5281 gggacgctcg aaggctttaa tttgcagatc tgagctccag cttttgttcc ctttagtgag
     5341 ggttaattgc gcgcttggcg taatcatggt catagctgtt tcctgtgtga aattgttatc
     5401 cgctcacaat tccacacaac atacgagccg gaagcataaa gtgtaaagcc tggggtgcct
     5461 aatgagtgag ctaactcaca ttaattgcgt tgcgctcact gcccgctttc cagtcgggaa
     5521 acctgtcgtg ccagctgcat taatgaatcg gccaacgcgc ggggagaggc ggtttgcgta
     5581 ttgggcgctc ttccgcttcc tcgctcactg actcgctgcg ctcggtcgtt cggctgcggc
     5641 gagcggtatc agctcactca aaggcggtaa tacggttatc cacagaatca ggggataacg
     5701 caggaaagaa catgtgagca aaaggccagc aaaaggccag gaaccgtaaa aaggccgcgt
     5761 tgctggcgtt tttccatagg ctccgccccc ctgacgagca tcacaaaaat cgacgctcaa
     5821 gtcagaggtg gcgaaacccg acaggactat aaagatacca ggcgtttccc cctggaagct
     5881 ccctcgtgcg ctctcctgtt ccgaccctgc cgcttaccgg atacctgtcc gcctttctcc
     5941 cttcgggaag cgtggcgctt tctcatagct cacgctgtag gtatctcagt tcggtgtagg
     6001 tcgttcgctc caagctgggc tgtgtgcacg aaccccccgt tcagcccgac cgctgcgcct
     6061 tatccggtaa ctatcgtctt gagtccaacc cggtaagaca cgacttatcg ccactggcag
     6121 cagccactgg taacaggatt agcaaagcga ggtatgtagg cggtgctaca gagttcttga
     6181 agtggtggcc taactacggc tacactagaa gaacagtatt tggtatctgc gctctgctga
     6241 agccagttac cttcggaaaa agagttggta gctcttgatc cggcaaacaa accaccgctg
     6301 gtagcggtgg tttttttgtt tgcaagcagc agattacgcg cagaaaaaaa ggatctcaag
     6361 aagatccttt gatcttttct acggggtctg acgctcagtg gaacgaaaac tcacgttaag
     6421 ggattttggt catgagatta tcaaaaagga tcttcaccta gatcctttta aattaaaaat
     6481 gaagttttaa atcaatctaa agtatatatg agtaaacttg gtctgacagt taccaatgct
     6541 taatcagtga ggcacctatc tcagcgatct gtctatttcg ttcatccata gttgcctgac
     6601 tccccgtcgt gtagataact acgatacggg agggcttacc atctggcccc agtgctgcaa
     6661 tgataccgcg agacccacgc tcaccggctc cagatttatc agcaataaac cagccagccg
     6721 gaagggccga gcgcagaagt ggtcctgcaa ctttatccgc ctccatccag tctattaatt
     6781 gttgccggga agctagagta agtagttcgc cagttaatag tttgcgcaac gttgttgcca
     6841 ttgctacagg catcgtggtg tcacgctcgt cgtttggtat ggcttcattc agctccggtt
     6901 cccaacgatc aaggcgagtt acatgatccc ccatgttgtg caaaaaagcg gttagctcct
     6961 tcggtcctcc gatcgttgtc agaagtaagt tggccgcagt gttatcactc atggttatgg
     7021 cagcactgca taattctctt actgtcatgc catccgtaag atgcttttct gtgactggtg
     7081 agtactcaac caagtcattc tgagaatagt gtatgcggcg accgagttgc tcttgcccgg
     7141 cgtcaatacg ggataatacc gcgccacata gcagaacttt aaaagtgctc atcattggaa
     7201 aacgttcttc ggggcgaaaa ctctcaagga tcttaccgct gttgagatcc agttcgatgt
     7261 aacccactcg tgcacccaac tgatcttcag catcttttac tttcaccagc gtttctgggt
     7321 gagcaaaaac aggaaggcaa aatgccgcaa aaaagggaat aagggcgaca cggaaatgtt
     7381 gaatactcat actcttcctt tttcaatatt attgaagcat ttatcagggt tattgtctca
     7441 tgagcggata catatttgaa tgtatttaga aaaataaaca aataggggtt ccgcgcacat
     7501 ttccccgaaa agtgccacct gacgtctaag aaaccattat tatcatgaca ttaacctata
     7561 aaaataggcg tatcacgagg ccctttcgtc
//
