# Supplementary material for: A toolbox of Stable Integration Vectors (SIV) in the fission yeast Schizosaccharomyces pombe
Source: bioRxiv preprint, doi:10.1101/808329, version 1 (2019-10-18)
Supplement: Supplemental sequences [file 808329_file05.zip › Supplemental Sequences/Plasmid maps named/pAV0584 pUra4AfeI-natMX.gb]

LOCUS       Exported                7189 bp ds-DNA     circular SYN 10-OCT-2019
DEFINITION  synthetic circular DNA
ACCESSION   .
VERSION     .
KEYWORDS    .
SOURCE      synthetic DNA construct
  ORGANISM  synthetic DNA construct
REFERENCE   1  (bases 1 to 7189)
  AUTHORS   VJESTICA Aleksandar MARTIN Sophie MAREK Magdalena
  TITLE     Direct Submission
  JOURNAL   Exported Thursday, Oct 10, 2019 from SnapGene 4.3.7
            https://www.snapgene.com
FEATURES             Location/Qualifiers
     source          1..7189
                     /organism="synthetic DNA construct"
                     /note="/dnas_title=pUra4AfeI-natMX"
     misc_feature    193..676
                     /label=3''region ura4
                     /note="3''region ura4"
     misc_feature    677..1640
                     /label=5'region ura4
                     /note="5'region ura4"
     CDS             1641..2435
                     /label=ORF ura4
                     /note="ORF ura4"
     misc_feature    2436..2870
                     /label=3'region ura4
                     /note="3'region ura4"
     misc_feature    2926..3381
                     /label=F1 ori
                     /note="F1 ori"
     primer_bind     3521..3538
                     /label=M13 forward
                     /note="M13 forward"
     primer_bind     3548..3567
                     /label=T7
                     /note="T7"
     misc_feature    3575..3705
                     /label=MCS
                     /note="MCS"
                     /note="pBluescript multiple cloning site"
     misc_feature    3706..4088
                     /label=Ashbya gossypii TEF promoter
                     /note="Ashbya gossypii TEF promoter"
     CDS             4089..4664
                     /label=nat ORF
                     /note="nat ORF"
     misc_feature    4665..4897
                     /label=Ashbya gossypii TEF terminator
                     /note="Ashbya gossypii TEF terminator"
     primer_bind     complement(4927..4946)
                     /label=T3
                     /note="T3"
     primer_bind     complement(4964..4984)
                     /label=M13 reverse
                     /note="M13 reverse"
     protein_bind    complement(4990..5012)
                     /note="lacO"
     promoter        complement(5016..5046)
                     /note="lac promoter"
     rep_origin      complement(5352..5980)
                     /direction=LEFT
                     /label=ColE1 origin
                     /note="ColE1 origin"
     CDS             complement(6129..6989)
                     /label=AmpR
                     /note="AmpR"
     promoter        complement(6990..7094)
                     /note="AmpR promoter"
ORIGIN
        1 tcgcgcgttt cggtgatgac ggtgaaaacc tctgacacat gcagctcccg gagacggtca
       61 cagcttgtct gtaagcggat gccgggagca gacaagcccg tcagggcgcg tcagcgggtg
      121 ttggcgggtg tcggggctgg cttaactatg cggcatcaga gcagattgta ctgagagtgc
      181 accataaccg ggtattagtc aaaactagta tactttttct cggagtataa tacacaatat
      241 cggtgcaaat aggttttaaa attgctccaa tcacatgttc ttaagaaaaa aacgtcaaaa
      301 gaaatctaag tattcccaaa ataattcctc ctgacatgag aagaataaaa aacactaaga
      361 tgcattgtca gtatgaaaca caagccaaag ttgctaacaa taggatcaat tcttacttac
      421 tggcaatgtt acgaggaatc ttggtaggag gatgtttggc aacataacgt tcttttgaat
      481 ttgtttttac acgacgagta atgttcttct gaaactgtgt gtttgcacga cgctgagagg
      541 gagtttgaac cgtctaaaag acatagttag gatccatgat gcacagattt ctaaagataa
      601 aactacttac aggcatgttg gtttattaaa aaagaaaaac aggaatgata agagggaaag
      661 aatacgtgta cagagcgctt acataatgag tgagtgtcat tattgaggaa tgccatgtca
      721 gatttgacac aactcagaac ttattaactt tttatgattg gaacttttgt tttgcccaag
      781 gaatttttaa tggaagaagt tgttttataa atgatattga atttatatcc actcttttta
      841 gcgcatttgc atctctactt taggttcttc tttgactaga ttctaggatg cgtattggat
      901 atactggtct ttgaatcatt gtcgaaaaaa aaattcatgg ttgtacccat gagcaaactg
      961 cttttgtggt tatccatgtg cttcttttgt tcagcatcta tcttcttaat cgcatggaag
     1021 atttgattta aaccaaaaga aatattgtta aactttgaca gaagctttaa attttgattc
     1081 catacattaa atggataaaa ctcctgaagc ttagctacaa atcccactgg ctatatgtat
     1141 gcatttgtgt taaaaaagtt tgtatagatt atttaatcta ctcagcattc tttctctaaa
     1201 taggaatttg ttacttaatg gagaaaaaaa tgtttcgatt tacctagtgt atttgtttgt
     1261 atactcacgt ttaatttcaa acatccattc tatcttgtgt aatttttggc atggtgaaaa
     1321 agataatcag ccttataatc tttacaaaag taagaaattc tgtaaataag ccttaatgcc
     1381 cttgctttaa attaaaatgg ttctttttca tgataatgtt tgcactttgt gaatatattt
     1441 tagatagttc tgtgaggtat aattaagatg ttttagagac ttatacaatt ttgtctttat
     1501 aaattcttaa ttgattttac catcccagtt taactatgct tcgtcggcat ctctgcacat
     1561 gtcgtgtttt cttaccgtat tgtcctacca agaacctctt ttttgcttgg atcgaaatta
     1621 aaggtttaaa agcaaagtta tggatgctag agtatttcaa agctattcag ctagagctga
     1681 ggggatgaaa aatcccattg ccaaggaatt gttggctttg atggaagaaa agcaaagcaa
     1741 cttgtcagtc gcggtcgatt tgacgaagaa atccgaaatc ttagaattgg tagataaaat
     1801 tggaccctat gtctgtgtta tcaagacaca tattgacgtt gtcgaggatt tcgaccagga
     1861 tatggtagaa aaactggtgg ccttaggtaa aaagcatcgt tttcttatct ttgaggatcg
     1921 caaattcgca gacattggaa ataccgtcaa gctacaatat gcatctggtg tgtacaaaat
     1981 tgcttcttgg gctcatatca caaattgcca tacagtgcca ggcgagggta ttatacaagg
     2041 cctcaaagaa gttggtttac ctttgggacg tggtctcttg cttttggctg aaatgtcttc
     2101 caaaggctct ttggctactg gttcctacac agagaaaacc ttagaatggt ttgagaagca
     2161 taccgatttt tgctttggct ttatagctgg tcgtcgattt cctaaccttc aaagcgacta
     2221 cataactatg tcccctggta tcggcttgga tgttaaagga gacgggctgg gacagcaata
     2281 tcgtactcct gaagaagtga ttgtaaactg cggtagcgat atcatcattg ttggtcgtgg
     2341 agtttatgga gctggtcgta atcctgttgt cgaagccaag agatatagag aagctggttg
     2401 gaaggcatat cagcaaagac tttctcagca ttaaaaaaag actaatgtaa aatttttttg
     2461 gttggttatt gaaaaagtcg atgccttgtt tgcgtttgtt ttcctaggcg ttttatgtca
     2521 gaaggcattt agaattagta tacaagtact ctttggtaaa attttatgta gcgactaaaa
     2581 tattaactat tatagataaa caccttggga ataaaaagta atttgctata gtaatttatt
     2641 aaacatgctc ctacaacatt accacaatct tttctcttgg attgacattg aataagaaaa
     2701 gagtgaattt ttttagactt gtaatgataa ctatgtacaa agccaatgaa agatgtatgt
     2761 agatgaatgt aaaataccat gtagacaaac aagataaaac ttggttataa acattggtgt
     2821 tggaacagaa taaattagat gtcaaaaagt ttcgtcaata tcacaagctt gctagggcgg
     2881 tgtgaaatac cgcacagatg cgtaaggaga aaataccgca tcaggaaatt gtaagcgtta
     2941 atattttgtt aaaattcgcg ttaaattttt gttaaatcag ctcatttttt aaccaatagg
     3001 ccgaaatcgg caaaatccct tataaatcaa aagaatagac cgagataggg ttgagtgttg
     3061 ttccagtttg gaacaagagt ccactattaa agaacgtgga ctccaacgtc aaaggnnnnn
     3121 nnnnnnnnnn nnnnnnnnnn nnnnnnnnnn nnnnnnnnnn nnnntnnnnn nnnnnnnnnn
     3181 nnnnnnnnnn nnnnnnnnnn nnnnnnnnnn nnnnnnnnnn nnnnnnnnnn nnnnnnnnnn
     3241 nnnnnnnnnn nnnnnngnnn nnnnnnnnnn nnnnnnnnnn nnnnnnnnnn nnnnnnnnnn
     3301 nnnnnnnnnn nnnnnnnnnn nnnnnnnnnn nnnnnnnnnn nnnnnnnnnn nnnnnnnnnn
     3361 nnnnnnnnnn nnnnnnnnnn nccattcgcc attcaggctg cgcaactgtt gggaagggcg
     3421 atcggtgcgg gcctcttcgc tattacgcca gctggcgaaa gggggatgtg ctgcaaggcg
     3481 attaagttgg gtaacgccag ggttttccca gtcacgacgt tgtaaaacga cggccagtga
     3541 gcgcgcgtaa tacgactcac tatagggcga attgggtacc gggccccccc tcgaggtcga
     3601 cggtatcgat aagcttgata tcgaattcct gcagcccggg ggatccacta gttctagagc
     3661 ggccgccacc gcggtggtta attaaggcgc gccagatctg agctcgttta gcttgcctcg
     3721 tccccgccgg gtcacccggc cagcgacatg gaggcccaga ataccctcct tgacagtctt
     3781 gacgtgcgca gctcaggggc atgatgtgac tgtcgcccgt acatttagcc catacatccc
     3841 catgtataat catttgcatc catacatttt gatggccgca cggcgcgaag caaaaattac
     3901 ggctcctcgc tgcagacctg cgagcaggga aacgctcccc tcacagacgc gttgaattgt
     3961 ccccacgccg cgcccctgta gagaaatata aaaggttagg atttgccact gaggttcttc
     4021 tttcatatac ttccttttaa aatcttgcta ggatacagtt ctcacatcac atccgaacat
     4081 aaacaaccat gggtaccact cttgacgaca cggcttaccg gtaccgcacc agtgtcccgg
     4141 gggacgccga ggccatcgag gcactggatg ggtccttcac caccgacacc gtcttccgcg
     4201 tcaccgccac cggggacggc ttcaccctgc gggaggtgcc ggtggacccg cccctgacca
     4261 aggtgttccc cgacgacgaa tcggacgacg aatcggacga cggggaggac ggcgacccgg
     4321 actcccggac gttcgtcgcg tacggggacg acggcgacct ggcgggcttc gtggtcatct
     4381 cgtactcggc gtggaaccgc cggctgaccg tcgaggacat cgaggtcgcc ccggagcacc
     4441 gggggcacgg ggtcgggcgc gcgttgatgg ggctcgcgac ggagttcgcc ggcgagcggg
     4501 gcgccgggca cctctggctg gaggtcacca acgtcaacgc accggcgatc cacgcgtacc
     4561 ggcggatggg gttcaccctc tgcggcctgg acaccgccct gtacgacggc accgcctcgg
     4621 acggcgagcg gcaggcgctc tacatgagca tgccctgccc ctaatcagta ctgacaataa
     4681 aaagattctt gttttcaaga acttgtcatt tgtatagttt ttttatattg tagttgttct
     4741 attttaatca aatgttagcg tgatttatat tttttttcgc ctcgacatca tctgcccaga
     4801 tgcgaagtta agtgcgcaga aagtaatatc atgcgtcaat cgtatgtgaa tgctggtcgc
     4861 tatactgctg tcgattcgat actaacgccg ccatccacct gcaggtaatc acgtgccagc
     4921 ttttgttccc tttagtgagg gttaattgcg cgcttggcgt aatcatggtc atagctgttt
     4981 cctgtgtgaa attgttatcc gctcacaatt ccacacaaca tacgagccgg aagcataaag
     5041 tgtaaagcct ggggtgccta atgagtgagc taactcacat taattgcgtt gcgctcactg
     5101 cccgctttcc agtcgggaaa cctgtcgtgc cagctgcatt aatgaatcgg ccaacgcgcg
     5161 gggagaggcg gtttgcgtat tgggcgctct tccgcttcct cgctcactga ctcgctgcgc
     5221 tcggtcgttc ggctgcggcg agcggtatca gctcactcaa aggcggtaat acggttatcc
     5281 acagaatcag gggataacgc aggaaagaac atgtgagcaa aaggccagca aaaggccagg
     5341 aaccgtaaaa aggccgcgtt gctggcgttt ttccataggc tccgcccccc tgacgagcat
     5401 cacaaaaatc gacgctcaag tcagaggtgg cgaaacccga caggactata aagataccag
     5461 gcgtttcccc ctggaagctc cctcgtgcgc tctcctgttc cgaccctgcc gcttaccgga
     5521 tacctgtccg cctttctccc ttcgggaagc gtggcgcttt ctcatagctc acgctgtagg
     5581 tatctcagtt cggtgtaggt cgttcgctcc aagctgggct gtgtgcacga accccccgtt
     5641 cagcccgacc gctgcgcctt atccggtaac tatcgtcttg agtccaaccc ggtaagacac
     5701 gacttatcgc cactggcagc agccactggt aacaggatta gcaaagcgag gtatgtaggc
     5761 ggtgctacag agttcttgaa gtggtggcct aactacggct acactagaag aacagtattt
     5821 ggtatctgcg ctctgctgaa gccagttacc ttcggaaaaa gagttggtag ctcttgatcc
     5881 ggcaaacaaa ccaccgctgg tagcggtggt ttttttgttt gcaagcagca gattacgcgc
     5941 agaaaaaaag gatctcaaga agatcctttg atcttttcta cggggtctga cgctcagtgg
     6001 aacgaaaact cacgttaagg gattttggtc atgagattat caaaaaggat cttcacctag
     6061 atccttttaa attaaaaatg aagttttaaa tcaatctaaa gtatatatga gtaaacttgg
     6121 tctgacagtt accaatgctt aatcagtgag gcacctatct cagcgatctg tctatttcgt
     6181 tcatccatag ttgcctgact ccccgtcgtg tagataacta cgatacggga gggcttacca
     6241 tctggcccca gtgctgcaat gataccgcga gacccacgct caccggctcc agatttatca
     6301 gcaataaacc agccagccgg aagggccgag cgcagaagtg gtcctgcaac tttatccgcc
     6361 tccatccagt ctattaattg ttgccgggaa gctagagtaa gtagttcgcc agttaatagt
     6421 ttgcgcaacg ttgttgccat tgctacaggc atcgtggtgt cacgctcgtc gtttggtatg
     6481 gcttcattca gctccggttc ccaacgatca aggcgagtta catgatcccc catgttgtgc
     6541 aaaaaagcgg ttagctcctt cggtcctccg atcgttgtca gaagtaagtt ggccgcagtg
     6601 ttatcactca tggttatggc agcactgcat aattctctta ctgtcatgcc atccgtaaga
     6661 tgcttttctg tgactggtga gtactcaacc aagtcattct gagaatagtg tatgcggcga
     6721 ccgagttgct cttgcccggc gtcaatacgg gataataccg cgccacatag cagaacttta
     6781 aaagtgctca tcattggaaa acgttcttcg gggcgaaaac tctcaaggat cttaccgctg
     6841 ttgagatcca gttcgatgta acccactcgt gcacccaact gatcttcagc atcttttact
     6901 ttcaccagcg tttctgggtg agcaaaaaca ggaaggcaaa atgccgcaaa aaagggaata
     6961 agggcgacac ggaaatgttg aatactcata ctcttccttt ttcaatatta ttgaagcatt
     7021 tatcagggtt attgtctcat gagcggatac atatttgaat gtatttagaa aaataaacaa
     7081 ataggggttc cgcgcacatt tccccgaaaa gtgccacctg acgtctaaga aaccattatt
     7141 atcatgacat taacctataa aaataggcgt atcacgaggc cctttcgtc
//
