# Supplementary material for: A toolbox of Stable Integration Vectors (SIV) in the fission yeast Schizosaccharomyces pombe
Source: bioRxiv preprint, doi:10.1101/808329, version 1 (2019-10-18)
Supplement: Supplemental sequences [file 808329_file05.zip › Supplemental Sequences/Plasmid maps named/pAV0783 pAde6PmeI-pact1-LifeAct-mCherry-termScADH1-bsdMX.gb]

LOCUS       Exported                8528 bp ds-DNA     circular SYN 16-SEP-2019
DEFINITION  synthetic circular DNA
ACCESSION   .
VERSION     .
KEYWORDS    .
SOURCE      synthetic DNA construct
  ORGANISM  recombinant plasmid
REFERENCE   1  (bases 1 to 8528)
  AUTHORS   UNIL
  TITLE     Direct Submission
  JOURNAL   Exported Monday, Sep 16, 2019 from SnapGene 4.3.7
            https://www.snapgene.com
FEATURES             Location/Qualifiers
     source          1..8528
                     /organism="recombinant plasmid"
                     /mol_type="other DNA"
     misc_feature    193..567
                     /label=3''region ade6
                     /note="3''region ade6"
     misc_feature    568..836
                     /label=5'region ade6
                     /note="5'region ade6"
     CDS             837..2495
                     /label=ORF ade6
                     /note="ORF ade6"
     misc_feature    2496..2641
                     /label=3'region ade6
                     /note="3'region ade6"
     misc_feature    2697..3152
                     /label=F1 ori
                     /note="F1 ori"
     primer_bind     3292..3309
                     /label=M13 forward
                     /note="M13 forward"
     primer_bind     3319..3338
                     /label=T7
                     /note="T7"
     promoter        3373..4194
                     /label=promoter_act1
     CDS             4201..4989
                     /codon_start=1
                     /label=Lifeact-mCherry
                     /label=Lifeact-sfGFP
                     /translation="MGVADLIKKFESISKEGSGGPGGLIKMVSKGEEDNMAIIKEFMRF
                     KVHMEGSVNGHEFEIEGEGEGRPYEGTQTAKLKVTKGGPLPFAWDILSPQFMYGSKAYV
                     KHPADIPDYLKLSFPEGFKWERVMNFEDGGVVTVTQDSSLQDGEFIYKVKLRGTNFPSD
                     GPVMQKKTMGWEASSERMYPEDGALKGEIKQRLKLKDGGHYDAEVKTTYKAKKPVQLPG
                     AYNVNIKLDITSHNEDYTIVEQYERAEGRHSTGGMDELYK"
     CDS             4201..4248
                     /codon_start=1
                     /label=LifeAct
                     /note="LifeAct MGVADLIKKFESISKE"
                     /translation="MGVADLIKKFESISKE"
     CDS             4279..4989
                     /codon_start=1
                     /label=mCherry
                     /note="mCherry"
                     /translation="MVSKGEEDNMAIIKEFMRFKVHMEGSVNGHEFEIEGEGEGRPYEG
                     TQTAKLKVTKGGPLPFAWDILSPQFMYGSKAYVKHPADIPDYLKLSFPEGFKWERVMNF
                     EDGGVVTVTQDSSLQDGEFIYKVKLRGTNFPSDGPVMQKKTMGWEASSERMYPEDGALK
                     GEIKQRLKLKDGGHYDAEVKTTYKAKKPVQLPGAYNVNIKLDITSHNEDYTIVEQYERA
                     EGRHSTGGMDELYK"
     misc_feature    4998..5226
                     /label=terminator ScADH1
                     /note="terminator ScADH1"
     misc_feature    5273..5615
                     /label=Ashbya gossypii TEF promoter
                     /note="Ashbya gossypii TEF promoter"
     CDS             5616..6008
                     /label=Bsd ORF
     misc_feature    6009..6211
                     /label=Ashbya gossypii TEF terminator
                     /note="Ashbya gossypii TEF terminator"
     primer_bind     complement(6266..6285)
                     /label=T3
                     /note="T3"
     primer_bind     complement(6303..6323)
                     /label=M13 reverse
                     /note="M13 reverse"
     protein_bind    complement(6329..6351)
                     /label=lacO
                     /note="lacO"
     rep_origin      complement(6691..7319)
                     /direction=LEFT
                     /label=ColE1 origin
                     /note="ColE1 origin"
     CDS             complement(7468..8328)
                     /label=AmpR
                     /note="AmpR"
     promoter        complement(8329..8433)
                     /label=AmpR promoter
                     /note="AmpR promoter"
ORIGIN
        1 tcgcgcgttt cggtgatgac ggtgaaaacc tctgacacat gcagctcccg gagacggtca
       61 cagcttgtct gtaagcggat gccgggagca gacaagcccg tcagggcgcg tcagcgggtg
      121 ttggcgggtg tcggggctgg cttaactatg cggcatcaga gcagattgta ctgagagtgc
      181 accataaccg ggagaatcct gaataatgtg ctgtgaagca gttgaaagaa aattaaagaa
      241 cccaatataa tatgctataa agcaatcaaa aaataatagt aagaaaccca aataaaaccc
      301 cgttgaccat gttcccaatt aaattaacgc atattaatgc aaaaaatgca atattaagac
      361 tagttattaa accgataatt agtcttcaat tattaaaaga tgtagttgat ttgtattatc
      421 tttcaattgc taattctaaa tatattggag aattcaatga gtttatgcat tgaagtttaa
      481 gataacattg gcgctgattg cagcaaaagt aatcacgcat atagctgtag gaccaaaacg
      541 atcatcatat cggaccgcat tatgtttaaa cgttgcttta tatatggata acgacatata
      601 catttatttc ttgaaaaaat agcaaagcta tattgatttt agcgtatgct gctttaaagt
      661 tgcatttcac aatgcttgga aatgtaacga tgacagaatt aatacgatgc aaaactcaaa
      721 taataaactg cgcactaact cactacaata aacaactttg aaaaaaagat tcgttttttc
      781 aacatttacc atctcattaa gctgagctgc caaggtatat acatacttca tcgaatatga
      841 gcgaaaaaca ggttgtaggg atccttggag gtggtcaatt gggccgaatg atggtagagg
      901 cagcccatcg cttaaacatc aaatgcatca tcttggatgc agcaaattct cctgccaaac
      961 aaattgatgg aggacgtgag cacattgatg catcatttac tgaccccgat gcaattgttg
     1021 aactgtctaa gaagtgcacg ttattaacaa ctgaaattga gcatattaac actgatgcct
     1081 tggcagccgt tacgaaatct gttgctgttg aaccctctcc tgcaactctg cgatgcattc
     1141 aagacaaata tcttcaaaaa cagcatttac aggtttttaa gattgcactt cctgaatttt
     1201 gcgatgcacc tgaccaggaa agtgttgaaa aagcaggcca agagtttggt tatccttttg
     1261 tactgaaaag taaaacattg gcttacgacg gtcgtggaaa ttacgttgtt catcaaccat
     1321 ctgagattcc tactgccatc aaagcacttg gtgatcgtcc gctttatgtt gaaaagttcg
     1381 ttcctttctc catggaaatt gcagtgatgg tagtacgcag tttagacgga aaagtttatg
     1441 cttatcctac aactgagacc attcaaaagg ataatgtttg tcatttagta tatgcccctg
     1501 ctcgtcttcc cttctcaatt caacagcgtg ctcaaaccct tgccatggat gcggtgcgca
     1561 cttttgaagg cgctggtata tatggtgtag agatgtttgt tttgcaagat ggtgagacca
     1621 ttttactcaa cgaaattgct cctcggcctc acaattcagg tcactacacc attgaagctt
     1681 gcccaacttc tcagtttgaa gctcacttac gggccatatg tggtcttcct ttcagcgaaa
     1741 tcaacaccca actctcgact tccacaactc atgcgttgat ggtaaatatt ttaggtactg
     1801 atgatcctga ttatgtttca aagatcgcta aacgttctct gtccattccc ggtgcaactt
     1861 tgcatcttta tggtaaagct gaatctagaa agggtcgcaa gatgggacac gttaccatca
     1921 tttctgattc acctcaagaa tgtgaacgta ggtatcagat gcttcttgac gtcaaagatc
     1981 ctgtcgaatc acctgttgtt ggtattatca tgggttcgga ttctgattta agcaagatga
     2041 aagatgctgc cgtcatttta gatgaattca aggtgcctta cgaacttact attgtttcag
     2101 ctcaccgcac accagatcgc atggttactt atgctcgtac cgcagcttca agagggttgc
     2161 gtgtgattat tgctggtgct ggtggtgccg ctcatttgcc tggtatggtt gctgcaatga
     2221 cacctcttcc agtaatcggc gttcctgtaa aaggaagcac tcttgacgga gttgactctc
     2281 ttcactctat tgttcagatg cctcgaggtg tccctgtcgc cactgttgct atcaataata
     2341 gccaaaatgc cggtatttta gcctgtcgta tacttgctac atttcaaccc tcccttttgg
     2401 ctgctatgga gagctttatg gacaatatga aagagattgt tttagaaaag gctgataaat
     2461 tagaaaaagt tggttggaaa aattattctg cataggcgac catagacata actgttaaat
     2521 gattttgctt gctttttgtt ttaaataata ttttattttg aaattctaga ttgtaaaatg
     2581 tattctaaaa agtgattaaa aattaaaaat aaaaaccccc cgaataatgt gctgcgacgc
     2641 agctagggcg gtgtgaaata ccgcacagat gcgtaaggag aaaataccgc atcaggaaat
     2701 tgtaagcgtt aatattttgt taaaattcgc gttaaatttt tgttaaatca gctcattttt
     2761 taaccaatag gccgaaatcg gcaaaatccc ttataaatca aaagaataga ccgagatagg
     2821 gttgagtgtt gttccagttt ggaacaagag tccactatta aagaacgtgg actccaacgt
     2881 caaaggnnnn nnnnnnnnnn nnnnnnnnnn nnnnnnnnnn nnnnnnnnnn nnnnntnnnn
     2941 nnnnnnnnnn nnnnnnnnnn nnnnnnnnnn nnnnnnnnnn nnnnnnnnnn nnnnnnnnnn
     3001 nnnnnnnnnn nnnnnnnnnn nnnnnnngnn nnnnnnnnnn nnnnnnnnnn nnnnnnnnnn
     3061 nnnnnnnnnn nnnnnnnnnn nnnnnnnnnn nnnnnnnnnn nnnnnnnnnn nnnnnnnnnn
     3121 nnnnnnnnnn nnnnnnnnnn nnnnnnnnnn nnccattcgc cattcaggct gcgcaactgt
     3181 tgggaagggc gatcggtgcg ggcctcttcg ctattacgcc agctggcgaa agggggatgt
     3241 gctgcaaggc gattaagttg ggtaacgcca gggttttccc agtcacgacg ttgtaaaacg
     3301 acggccagtg agcgcgcgta atacgactca ctatagggcg aattgggtac cgggcccccc
     3361 ctcgaggtcg acgatctacg ataatgagac ggtgtttggg ttgtttttac tgaatttttc
     3421 ttttatttta tgacatctta atttttatgt taatgattat tcttatactt ttatctatct
     3481 ttgattaaaa ctaatattca ttcttttgat cactaattat ttttatagta tacgattcaa
     3541 cccaactata atacattgta tcaagagaaa tttttaatta gatgtaattt aatagccatt
     3601 tgataaaaaa aaattacctt tttttttgct agtgttaaat tattgatcat aacaatgtcg
     3661 aatgaatact aataaaatag ggacacgcga gttgcaaata cttgaaatac ctttgaagat
     3721 ttgtctgtga attttgataa gatttttatg accatctctt ttatattcga tatcgtgaac
     3781 tttcattttc ttttgttttt tgcttttcaa gttaaataac gcggaaatta tatttcctta
     3841 tatgtttata agagctttta aaggatttgc tatatcgctt acagtactac aaccggttgc
     3901 tcaatgttat ccgtttccgc ggtcttcttc cgtgcgcatt ctgccgtgaa gtgctaacgc
     3961 tgtgtgtggc tttatcaaaa aagtggctca aatatagcaa tttcatacat atttaaacac
     4021 ccattatact taaatgtata ttttaaaata tataagagat tttcactgta taactgtgta
     4081 tcttatctat atgtaatcaa cggcttcata ccacctcagc cagccgtgtt ataacttacc
     4141 gtttaccaac tacatttttt gtaacgaacc aaaaaaccct caaaagacaa gacccccggg
     4201 atgggtgtcg ctgaccttat caagaagttc gagtctattt ctaaggaagg atccggtggt
     4261 cccggtggtt taattaaaat ggtgagcaag ggcgaggagg ataacatggc catcatcaag
     4321 gagttcatgc gcttcaaggt gcacatggag ggctccgtga acggccacga gttcgagatc
     4381 gagggcgagg gcgagggccg cccctacgag ggcacccaga ccgccaagct gaaggtgacc
     4441 aagggtggcc ccctgccctt cgcctgggac atcctgtccc ctcagttcat gtacggctcc
     4501 aaggcctacg tgaagcaccc cgccgacatc cccgactact tgaagctgtc cttccccgag
     4561 ggcttcaagt gggagcgcgt gatgaacttc gaggacggcg gcgtggtgac cgtgacccag
     4621 gactcctccc tgcaggacgg cgagttcatc tacaaggtga agctgcgcgg caccaacttc
     4681 ccctccgacg gccccgtaat gcagaagaag accatgggct gggaggcctc ctccgagcgg
     4741 atgtaccccg aggacggcgc cctgaagggc gagatcaagc agaggctgaa gctgaaggac
     4801 ggcggccact acgacgctga ggtcaagacc acctacaagg ccaagaagcc cgtgcagctg
     4861 cccggcgcct acaacgtcaa catcaagttg gacatcacct cccacaacga ggactacacc
     4921 atcgtggaac agtacgaacg cgccgagggc cgccactcca ccggcggcat ggacgagctg
     4981 tacaagtaag gcgcgccact tctaaataag cgaatttctt atgatttatg atttttatta
     5041 ttaaataagt tataaaaaaa ataagtgtat acaaatttta aagtgactct taggttttaa
     5101 aacgaaaatt cttattcttg agtaactctt tcctgtaggt caggttgctt tctcaggtat
     5161 agtatgaggt cgctcttatt gaccacacct ctaccggcag atccgctagg gataacaggg
     5221 taatatagat ctgtttagct tgcctcgtcc ccgccgggtc acccggccag cgacatggag
     5281 gcccagaata ccctccttga cagtcttgac gtgcgcagct caggggcatg atgtgactgt
     5341 cgcccgtaca tttagcccat acatccccat gtataatcat ttgcatccat acattttgat
     5401 ggccgcacgg cgcgaagcaa aaattacggc tcctcgctgc agacctgcga gcagggaaac
     5461 gctcccctca cagacgcgtt gaattgtccc cacgccgcgc ccctgtagag aaatataaaa
     5521 ggttaggatt tgccactgag gttcttcttt catatacttc cttttaaaat cttgctagga
     5581 tacagttctc acatcacatc cgaacataaa caaccatgcc tttgtctcaa gaagaatcca
     5641 ccctcattga aagagcaacg gctacaatca acagcatccc catctctgaa gactacagcg
     5701 tcgccagcgc agctctctct agcgacggcc gcatcttcac tggtgtcaat gtatatcatt
     5761 ttactggggg accttgtgca gaactcgtgg tgctgggcac tgctgctgct gcggcagctg
     5821 gcaacctgac ttgtatcgtc gcgatcggaa atgagaacag gggcatcttg agcccctgcg
     5881 gacggtgtcg acaggtgctt ctcgatctgc atcctgggat caaagcgata gtgaaggaca
     5941 gtgatggaca gccgacggca gttgggattc gtgaattgct gccctctggt tatgtgtggg
     6001 agggctaatc agtactgaca ataaaaagat tcttgttttc aagaacttgt catttgtata
     6061 gtttttttat attgtagttg ttctatttta atcaaatgtt agcgtgattt atattttttt
     6121 tcgcctcgac atcatctgcc cagatgcgaa gttaagtgcg cagaaagtaa tatcatgcgt
     6181 caatcgtatg tgaatgctgg tcgctatact gctgtcgatt cgatactaac gccgccatcc
     6241 agtttaaacg agctccagct tttgttccct ttagtgaggg ttaattgcgc gcttggcgta
     6301 atcatggtca tagctgtttc ctgtgtgaaa ttgttatccg ctcacaattc cacacaacat
     6361 acgagccgga agcataaagt gtaaagcctg gggtgcctaa tgagtgagct aactcacatt
     6421 aattgcgttg cgctcactgc ccgctttcca gtcgggaaac ctgtcgtgcc agctgcatta
     6481 atgaatcggc caacgcgcgg ggagaggcgg tttgcgtatt gggcgctctt ccgcttcctc
     6541 gctcactgac tcgctgcgct cggtcgttcg gctgcggcga gcggtatcag ctcactcaaa
     6601 ggcggtaata cggttatcca cagaatcagg ggataacgca ggaaagaaca tgtgagcaaa
     6661 aggccagcaa aaggccagga accgtaaaaa ggccgcgttg ctggcgtttt tccataggct
     6721 ccgcccccct gacgagcatc acaaaaatcg acgctcaagt cagaggtggc gaaacccgac
     6781 aggactataa agataccagg cgtttccccc tggaagctcc ctcgtgcgct ctcctgttcc
     6841 gaccctgccg cttaccggat acctgtccgc ctttctccct tcgggaagcg tggcgctttc
     6901 tcatagctca cgctgtaggt atctcagttc ggtgtaggtc gttcgctcca agctgggctg
     6961 tgtgcacgaa ccccccgttc agcccgaccg ctgcgcctta tccggtaact atcgtcttga
     7021 gtccaacccg gtaagacacg acttatcgcc actggcagca gccactggta acaggattag
     7081 cagagcgagg tatgtaggcg gtgctacaga gttcttgaag tggtggccta actacggcta
     7141 cactagaaga acagtatttg gtatctgcgc tctgctgaag ccagttacct tcggaaaaag
     7201 agttggtagc tcttgatccg gcaaacaaac caccgctggt agcggtggtt tttttgtttg
     7261 caagcagcag attacgcgca gaaaaaaagg atctcaagaa gatcctttga tcttttctac
     7321 ggggtctgac gctcagtgga acgaaaactc acgttaaggg attttggtca tgagattatc
     7381 aaaaaggatc ttcacctaga tccttttaaa ttaaaaatga agttttaaat caatctaaag
     7441 tatatatgag taaacttggt ctgacagtta ccaatgctta atcagtgagg cacctatctc
     7501 agcgatctgt ctatttcgtt catccatagt tgcctgactc cccgtcgtgt agataactac
     7561 gatacgggag ggcttaccat ctggccccag tgctgcaatg ataccgcgag acccacgctc
     7621 accggctcca gatttatcag caataaacca gccagccgga agggccgagc gcagaagtgg
     7681 tcctgcaact ttatccgcct ccatccagtc tattaattgt tgccgggaag ctagagtaag
     7741 tagttcgcca gttaatagtt tgcgcaacgt tgttgccatt gctacaggca tcgtggtgtc
     7801 acgctcgtcg tttggtatgg cttcattcag ctccggttcc caacgatcaa ggcgagttac
     7861 atgatccccc atgttgtgca aaaaagcggt tagctccttc ggtcctccga tcgttgtcag
     7921 aagtaagttg gccgcagtgt tatcactcat ggttatggca gcactgcata attctcttac
     7981 tgtcatgcca tccgtaagat gcttttctgt gactggtgag tactcaacca agtcattctg
     8041 agaatagtgt atgcggcgac cgagttgctc ttgcccggcg tcaatacggg ataataccgc
     8101 gccacatagc agaactttaa aagtgctcat cattggaaaa cgttcttcgg ggcgaaaact
     8161 ctcaaggatc ttaccgctgt tgagatccag ttcgatgtaa cccactcgtg cacccaactg
     8221 atcttcagca tcttttactt tcaccagcgt ttctgggtga gcaaaaacag gaaggcaaaa
     8281 tgccgcaaaa aagggaataa gggcgacacg gaaatgttga atactcatac tcttcctttt
     8341 tcaatattat tgaagcattt atcagggtta ttgtctcatg agcggataca tatttgaatg
     8401 tatttagaaa aataaacaaa taggggttcc gcgcacattt ccccgaaaag tgccacctga
     8461 cgtctaagaa accattatta tcatgacatt aacctataaa aataggcgta tcacgaggcc
     8521 ctttcgtc
//
