# Supplementary material for: A toolbox of Stable Integration Vectors (SIV) in the fission yeast Schizosaccharomyces pombe
Source: bioRxiv preprint, doi:10.1101/808329, version 1 (2019-10-18)
Supplement: Supplemental sequences [file 808329_file05.zip › Supplemental Sequences/Plasmid maps named/pAV0597 pLys3BstZ17I-ura4Cassette.gb]

LOCUS       Exported                7284 bp ds-DNA     circular SYN 10-OCT-2019
DEFINITION  synthetic circular DNA
ACCESSION   .
VERSION     .
KEYWORDS    .
SOURCE      synthetic DNA construct
  ORGANISM  synthetic DNA construct
REFERENCE   1  (bases 1 to 7284)
  AUTHORS   VJESTICA Aleksandar MARTIN Sophie MAREK Magdalena
  TITLE     Direct Submission
  JOURNAL   Exported Thursday, Oct 10, 2019 from SnapGene 4.3.7
            https://www.snapgene.com
FEATURES             Location/Qualifiers
     source          1..7284
                     /organism="synthetic DNA construct"
                     /note="/dnas_title=pAV0597 pLys3BstZ17I-ura4Cassette"
     misc_feature    193..653
                     /label=3''region lys3
                     /note="3''region lys3"
     misc_feature    654..996
                     /label=5'region lys3
                     /note="5'region lys3"
     CDS             997..2103
                     /label=ORF lys3
                     /note="ORF lys3"
     misc_feature    2104..2470
                     /label=3'region lys3
                     /note="3'region lys3"
     misc_feature    2526..2981
                     /label=F1 ori
                     /note="F1 ori"
     primer_bind     3121..3138
                     /label=M13 forward
                     /note="M13 forward"
     primer_bind     3148..3167
                     /label=T7
                     /note="T7"
     misc_feature    3250..3772
                     /label=5' region ura4
                     /note="5' region ura4"
     CDS             3773..4567
                     /label=ORF ura4
                     /note="ORF ura4"
     misc_feature    4568..4997
                     /label=3'region ura4
                     /note="3'region ura4"
     primer_bind     complement(5022..5041)
                     /label=T3
                     /note="T3"
     primer_bind     complement(5059..5079)
                     /label=M13 reverse
                     /note="M13 reverse"
     protein_bind    complement(5085..5107)
                     /note="lacO"
     promoter        complement(5111..5141)
                     /note="lac promoter"
     rep_origin      complement(5447..6075)
                     /direction=LEFT
                     /label=ColE1 origin
                     /note="ColE1 origin"
     CDS             complement(6224..7084)
                     /label=AmpR
                     /note="AmpR"
     promoter        complement(7085..7189)
                     /note="AmpR promoter"
ORIGIN
        1 tcgcgcgttt cggtgatgac ggtgaaaacc tctgacacat gcagctcccg gagacggtca
       61 cagcttgtct gtaagcggat gccgggagca gacaagcccg tcagggcgcg tcagcgggtg
      121 ttggcgggtg tcggggctgg cttaactatg cggcatcaga gcagattgta ctgagagtgc
      181 accataaccg gggccttacg aagttaaatt ataggcacag acatctttgg cattggaaag
      241 atttagtaac aatcataatg tagcacttct taaaaaatct aattttagaa caaaaaggct
      301 taaaaaagaa tggttccgct cttttaaaaa atagtaaaat gtacaatagc aaggttttcg
      361 taggtcgacg gacataacaa ggggaaagag aaataaagca tgtaaacgtc aataaaacat
      421 ctttgattct ggatcaatca tatgccaaat gaagaaaaat agcatttata acaacatgaa
      481 accatatttg agacctttta acgatgaaaa tttattaaat aaaagataaa aaagaaagaa
      541 accgttcaag ttcaatgaaa atttcgtcgt gaagtagaaa ccaagataat ggaaaggctt
      601 cgcaaagcca caaattttcc aatagtcatt ataactgaag attaaggaca gtatactagt
      661 aaaaatcaag tgaattgtgc ctaggatagg tagctaacgt gactgccact gaacctgtgt
      721 agcgtattag atccatcaag atcccttctg ctcatatcat tgctgatctg taaattgacc
      781 gcatcaaatt tgatctcatt tatatcgaga ttgatctata ttattttgcc aatttgcagt
      841 atataaactt atttgattaa gtttttggtc tccttcgcca cgtcttcatt ttgttagttt
      901 aaattttttt gactaactta gaaagggaag tttttaaaaa cgttgaaata ctttttcgat
      961 ttaaaaatat atatttaatt aattttctgt tccaaaatgg ttgctcctca tctttggtta
     1021 cgtgctgaaa ccaaaccttt agaagagcgc agtgctttga ctcctagaac tgccaagata
     1081 ctcgccgatg ctggatttca aattaccatt gagcgctctt cccaacgtgc tttcaaggac
     1141 aaagaatttg agcgccttgg tttccccatg gttcctgagg gctcatggcg acatgcacct
     1201 aaggacgcgt acattattgg tctcaaagag cttccggaaa atgataacag tcctttgaag
     1261 catactcata ttcaatttgc tcattgctac aaaaaccagg aaggttggcg tgaagtcttg
     1321 tcccgattcc ccgctggcaa tggtcttcta tatgatttgg aatttttgca agatgacaat
     1381 ggcagacgtg ttgccgcttt tggttaccac gctggttttg ctggatcagc tatctcatgt
     1441 ttagtttggg cacatcaatt attgcatcct aacaaacaat tccctgctat ccgtccgttc
     1501 cccaacgaaa aatctttggt tcgccatgtt gctcgtcaag tacgtttagc tttgaaaaag
     1561 aataacaacc agtatcctcg tattctggtt attggggctc ttggtcgttg tggtactgga
     1621 gcgtgcgatt tagcatcaaa gattggtatt cccttcgata acattcttcg ctgggacatt
     1681 aatgaaacta agaagggtgg tccctttacc gaaattacgg aatcagacat atttgttaac
     1741 tgcatttatc tgagcatgcc tattcccaaa ttctgtaccg tcgagtcgtt aaatgtacct
     1801 aaccgtaaat tgcgtgttgt ttgtgatgtt agctgtgaca ctaccaatcc taacaatcct
     1861 attccaattt ataatgtaaa cactacattt gatcatccta cagttgaggt taaaggtgtc
     1921 acaactcctc ctcctttaga ggtcatttct attgatcatc ttcctacttt attgccaagg
     1981 gaatcttccg aagcatttag tgaagctcta attcctagtc ttttggcttt gaaggacgtc
     2041 gacaatgctc ccgtttgggt cagagctaaa aaactttatg aaaccatggt tcaaaagctt
     2101 taaaataaat gttatttaat ttcaaagttc cgggtccttt atattgtttc accaaattat
     2161 tgaatattat tttctcaaaa attaacttta gaatacaatt tagacggcat tttcgatgct
     2221 ctggacattt tttccacgta cttgttaaat tgtagcggtg ttgcataata ctaccttttg
     2281 atttgttatt cacgttacaa tatatatttg actaatttaa atatgataat atacacattt
     2341 ctctgcaaac ctcctttata cttttcgccg gtcattgatt aataattaag aaacaggatt
     2401 tcatcctgca tttgccactt acctatatgg taaatataaa tcttgaaact ttccccaata
     2461 tttattgctt gctagggcgg tgtgaaatac cgcacagatg cgtaaggaga aaataccgca
     2521 tcaggaaatt gtaagcgtta atattttgtt aaaattcgcg ttaaattttt gttaaatcag
     2581 ctcatttttt aaccaatagg ccgaaatcgg caaaatccct tataaatcaa aagaatagac
     2641 cgagataggg ttgagtgttg ttccagtttg gaacaagagt ccactattaa agaacgtgga
     2701 ctccaacgtc aaaggnnnnn nnnnnnnnnn nnnnnnnnnn nnnnnnnnnn nnnnnnnnnn
     2761 nnnntnnnnn nnnnnnnnnn nnnnnnnnnn nnnnnnnnnn nnnnnnnnnn nnnnnnnnnn
     2821 nnnnnnnnnn nnnnnnnnnn nnnnnnnnnn nnnnnngnnn nnnnnnnnnn nnnnnnnnnn
     2881 nnnnnnnnnn nnnnnnnnnn nnnnnnnnnn nnnnnnnnnn nnnnnnnnnn nnnnnnnnnn
     2941 nnnnnnnnnn nnnnnnnnnn nnnnnnnnnn nnnnnnnnnn nccattcgcc attcaggctg
     3001 cgcaactgtt gggaagggcg atcggtgcgg gcctcttcgc tattacgcca gctggcgaaa
     3061 gggggatgtg ctgcaaggcg attaagttgg gtaacgccag ggttttccca gtcacgacgt
     3121 tgtaaaacga cggccagtga gcgcgcgtaa tacgactcac tatagggcga attgggtacc
     3181 gggccccccc tcgaggtcga cggtatcgat aagcttgata tcgaattcct gcagcccggg
     3241 ttaattaaca caaatcccac tggctatatg tatgcatttg tgttaaaaaa gtttgtatag
     3301 attatttaat ctactcagca ttctttctct aaataggaat ttgttactta atggagaaaa
     3361 aaatgtttcg atttacctag tgtatttgtt tgtatactca cgtttaattt caaacatcca
     3421 ttctatcttg tgtaattttt ggcatggtga aaaagataat cagccttata atctttacaa
     3481 aagtaagaaa ttctgtaaat aagccttaat gcccttgctt taaattaaaa tggttctttt
     3541 tcatgataat gtttgcactt tgtgaatata ttttagatag ttctgtgagg tataattaag
     3601 atgttttaga gacttataca attttgtctt tataaattct taattgattt taccatccca
     3661 gtttaactat gcttcgtcgg catctctgca catgtcgtgt tttcttaccg tattgtccta
     3721 ccaagaacct cttttttgct tggatcgaaa ttaaaggttt aaaagcaaag ttatggatgc
     3781 tagagtattt caaagctatt cagctagagc tgaggggatg aaaaatccca ttgccaagga
     3841 attgttggct ttgatggaag aaaagcaaag caacttgtca gtcgcggtcg atttgacgaa
     3901 gaaatccgaa atcttagaat tggtagataa aattggaccc tatgtctgtg ttatcaagac
     3961 acatattgac gttgtcgagg atttcgacca ggatatggta gaaaaactgg tggccttagg
     4021 taaaaagcat cgttttctta tctttgagga tcgcaaattc gcagacattg gaaataccgt
     4081 caagctacaa tatgcatctg gtgtgtacaa aattgcttct tgggctcata tcacaaattg
     4141 ccatacagtg ccaggcgagg gtattataca aggcctcaaa gaagttggtt tacctttggg
     4201 acgtggtctc ttgcttttgg ctgaaatgtc ttccaaaggc tctttggcta ctggttccta
     4261 cacagagaaa accttagaat ggtttgagaa gcataccgat ttttgctttg gctttatagc
     4321 tggtcgtcga tttcctaacc ttcaaagcga ctacataact atgtcccctg gtatcggctt
     4381 ggatgttaaa ggagacgggc tgggacagca atatcgtact cctgaagaag tgattgtaaa
     4441 ctgcggtagc gatatcatca ttgttggtcg tggagtctat ggagctggtc gtaatcctgt
     4501 tgtcgaagcc aagagatata gagaagctgg ttggaaggca tatcagcaaa gactttctca
     4561 gcattaaaaa aagactaatg taaaattttt ttggttggtt attgaaaaag tcgatgcctt
     4621 gtttgcgttt gttttcctag gcgttttatg tcagaaggca tttagaatta gtatacaagt
     4681 actctttggt aaaattttat gtagcgacta aaatattaac tattatagat aaacaccttg
     4741 ggaataaaaa gtaatttgct atagtaattt attaaacatg ctcctacaac attaccacaa
     4801 tcttttctct tggattgaca ttgaataaga aaagagtgaa tttttttaga cttgtaatga
     4861 taactatgta caaagccaat gaaagatgta tgtagatgaa tgtaaaatac catgtagaca
     4921 aacaagataa aacttggtta taaacattgg tgttggaaca gaataaatta gatgtcaaaa
     4981 agtttcgtca atatcacgtt taaacgagct ccagcttttg ttccctttag tgagggttaa
     5041 ttgcgcgctt ggcgtaatca tggtcatagc tgtttcctgt gtgaaattgt tatccgctca
     5101 caattccaca caacatacga gccggaagca taaagtgtaa agcctggggt gcctaatgag
     5161 tgagctaact cacattaatt gcgttgcgct cactgcccgc tttccagtcg ggaaacctgt
     5221 cgtgccagct gcattaatga atcggccaac gcgcggggag aggcggtttg cgtattgggc
     5281 gctcttccgc ttcctcgctc actgactcgc tgcgctcggt cgttcggctg cggcgagcgg
     5341 tatcagctca ctcaaaggcg gtaatacggt tatccacaga atcaggggat aacgcaggaa
     5401 agaacatgtg agcaaaaggc cagcaaaagg ccaggaaccg taaaaaggcc gcgttgctgg
     5461 cgtttttcca taggctccgc ccccctgacg agcatcacaa aaatcgacgc tcaagtcaga
     5521 ggtggcgaaa cccgacagga ctataaagat accaggcgtt tccccctgga agctccctcg
     5581 tgcgctctcc tgttccgacc ctgccgctta ccggatacct gtccgccttt ctcccttcgg
     5641 gaagcgtggc gctttctcat agctcacgct gtaggtatct cagttcggtg taggtcgttc
     5701 gctccaagct gggctgtgtg cacgaacccc ccgttcagcc cgaccgctgc gccttatccg
     5761 gtaactatcg tcttgagtcc aacccggtaa gacacgactt atcgccactg gcagcagcca
     5821 ctggtaacag gattagcaga gcgaggtatg taggcggtgc tacagagttc ttgaagtggt
     5881 ggcctaacta cggctacact agaagaacag tatttggtat ctgcgctctg ctgaagccag
     5941 ttaccttcgg aaaaagagtt ggtagctctt gatccggcaa acaaaccacc gctggtagcg
     6001 gtggtttttt tgtttgcaag cagcagatta cgcgcagaaa aaaaggatct caagaagatc
     6061 ctttgatctt ttctacgggg tctgacgctc agtggaacga aaactcacgt taagggattt
     6121 tggtcatgag attatcaaaa aggatcttca cctagatcct tttaaattaa aaatgaagtt
     6181 ttaaatcaat ctaaagtata tatgagtaaa cttggtctga cagttaccaa tgcttaatca
     6241 gtgaggcacc tatctcagcg atctgtctat ttcgttcatc catagttgcc tgactccccg
     6301 tcgtgtagat aactacgata cgggagggct taccatctgg ccccagtgct gcaatgatac
     6361 cgcgagaccc acgctcaccg gctccagatt tatcagcaat aaaccagcca gccggaaggg
     6421 ccgagcgcag aagtggtcct gcaactttat ccgcctccat ccagtctatt aattgttgcc
     6481 gggaagctag agtaagtagt tcgccagtta atagtttgcg caacgttgtt gccattgcta
     6541 caggcatcgt ggtgtcacgc tcgtcgtttg gtatggcttc attcagctcc ggttcccaac
     6601 gatcaaggcg agttacatga tcccccatgt tgtgcaaaaa agcggttagc tccttcggtc
     6661 ctccgatcgt tgtcagaagt aagttggccg cagtgttatc actcatggtt atggcagcac
     6721 tgcataattc tcttactgtc atgccatccg taagatgctt ttctgtgact ggtgagtact
     6781 caaccaagtc attctgagaa tagtgtatgc ggcgaccgag ttgctcttgc ccggcgtcaa
     6841 tacgggataa taccgcgcca catagcagaa ctttaaaagt gctcatcatt ggaaaacgtt
     6901 cttcggggcg aaaactctca aggatcttac cgctgttgag atccagttcg atgtaaccca
     6961 ctcgtgcacc caactgatct tcagcatctt ttactttcac cagcgtttct gggtgagcaa
     7021 aaacaggaag gcaaaatgcc gcaaaaaagg gaataagggc gacacggaaa tgttgaatac
     7081 tcatactctt cctttttcaa tattattgaa gcatttatca gggttattgt ctcatgagcg
     7141 gatacatatt tgaatgtatt tagaaaaata aacaaatagg ggttccgcgc acatttcccc
     7201 gaaaagtgcc acctgacgtc taagaaacca ttattatcat gacattaacc tataaaaata
     7261 ggcgtatcac gaggcccttt cgtc
//
