# Supplementary material for: A toolbox of Stable Integration Vectors (SIV) in the fission yeast Schizosaccharomyces pombe
Source: bioRxiv preprint, doi:10.1101/808329, version 1 (2019-10-18)
Supplement: Supplemental sequences [file 808329_file05.zip › Supplemental Sequences/Plasmid maps named/pAV0616 pAde6PmeI-ura4Casette-hphMX.gb]

LOCUS       Exported                9091 bp ds-DNA     circular SYN 10-OCT-2019
DEFINITION  synthetic circular DNA
ACCESSION   .
VERSION     .
KEYWORDS    .
SOURCE      synthetic DNA construct
  ORGANISM  synthetic DNA construct
REFERENCE   1  (bases 1 to 9091)
  AUTHORS   VJESTICA Aleksandar MARTIN Sophie MAREK Magdalena
  TITLE     Direct Submission
  JOURNAL   Exported Thursday, Oct 10, 2019 from SnapGene 4.3.7
            https://www.snapgene.com
FEATURES             Location/Qualifiers
     source          1..9091
                     /organism="synthetic DNA construct"
                     /note="/dnas_title=pAV0616 pAde6PmeI-ura4casette-hphMX"
     misc_feature    193..567
                     /label=3''region ade6
                     /note="3''region ade6"
     misc_feature    568..836
                     /label=5'region ade6
                     /note="5'region ade6"
     CDS             837..2495
                     /label=ORF ade6
                     /note="ORF ade6"
     misc_feature    2496..2641
                     /label=3'region ade6
                     /note="3'region ade6"
     misc_feature    2697..3152
                     /label=F1 ori
                     /note="F1 ori"
     primer_bind     3292..3309
                     /label=M13 forward
                     /note="M13 forward"
     primer_bind     3319..3338
                     /label=T7
                     /note="T7"
     misc_feature    3393..3915
                     /label=5'UTR ura4
                     /note="5'UTR ura4"
     CDS             3916..4710
                     /label=ORF ura4
                     /note="ORF ura4"
     misc_feature    4711..5140
                     /label=3'UTR ura4
                     /note="3'UTR ura4"
     misc_feature    5155..5537
                     /label=Ashbya gossypii TEF promoter
                     /note="Ashbya gossypii TEF promoter"
     CDS             5538..6566
                     /label=hph ORF
                     /note="hph ORF"
     misc_feature    6567..6799
                     /label=Ashbya gossypii TEF terminator
                     /note="Ashbya gossypii TEF terminator"
     primer_bind     complement(6829..6848)
                     /label=T3
                     /note="T3"
     primer_bind     complement(6866..6886)
                     /label=M13 reverse
                     /note="M13 reverse"
     protein_bind    complement(6892..6914)
                     /note="lacO"
     promoter        complement(6918..6948)
                     /note="lac promoter"
     rep_origin      complement(7254..7882)
                     /direction=LEFT
                     /label=ColE1 origin
                     /note="ColE1 origin"
     CDS             complement(8031..8891)
                     /label=AmpR
                     /note="AmpR"
     promoter        complement(8892..8996)
                     /note="AmpR promoter"
ORIGIN
        1 tcgcgcgttt cggtgatgac ggtgaaaacc tctgacacat gcagctcccg gagacggtca
       61 cagcttgtct gtaagcggat gccgggagca gacaagcccg tcagggcgcg tcagcgggtg
      121 ttggcgggtg tcggggctgg cttaactatg cggcatcaga gcagattgta ctgagagtgc
      181 accataaccg ggagaatcct gaataatgtg ctgtgaagca gttgaaagaa aattaaagaa
      241 cccaatataa tatgctataa agcaatcaaa aaataatagt aagaaaccca aataaaaccc
      301 cgttgaccat gttcccaatt aaattaacgc atattaatgc aaaaaatgca atattaagac
      361 tagttattaa accgataatt agtcttcaat tattaaaaga tgtagttgat ttgtattatc
      421 tttcaattgc taattctaaa tatattggag aattcaatga gtttatgcat tgaagtttaa
      481 gataacattg gcgctgattg cagcaaaagt aatcacgcat atagctgtag gaccaaaacg
      541 atcatcatat cggaccgcat tatgtttaaa cgttgcttta tatatggata acgacatata
      601 catttatttc ttgaaaaaat agcaaagcta tattgatttt agcgtatgct gctttaaagt
      661 tgcatttcac aatgcttgga aatgtaacga tgacagaatt aatacgatgc aaaactcaaa
      721 taataaactg cgcactaact cactacaata aacaactttg aaaaaaagat tcgttttttc
      781 aacatttacc atctcattaa gctgagctgc caaggtatat acatacttca tcgaatatga
      841 gcgaaaaaca ggttgtaggg atccttggag gtggtcaatt gggccgaatg atggtagagg
      901 cagcccatcg cttaaacatc aaatgcatca tcttggatgc agcaaattct cctgccaaac
      961 aaattgatgg aggacgtgag cacattgatg catcatttac tgaccccgat gcaattgttg
     1021 aactgtctaa gaagtgcacg ttattaacaa ctgaaattga gcatattaac actgatgcct
     1081 tggcagccgt tacgaaatct gttgctgttg aaccctctcc tgcaactctg cgatgcattc
     1141 aagacaaata tcttcaaaaa cagcatttac aggtttttaa gattgcactt cctgaatttt
     1201 gcgatgcacc tgaccaggaa agtgttgaaa aagcaggcca agagtttggt tatccttttg
     1261 tactgaaaag taaaacattg gcttacgacg gtcgtggaaa ttacgttgtt catcaaccat
     1321 ctgagattcc tactgccatc aaagcacttg gtgatcgtcc gctttatgtt gaaaagttcg
     1381 ttcctttctc catggaaatt gcagtgatgg tagtacgcag tttagacgga aaagtttatg
     1441 cttatcctac aactgagacc attcaaaagg ataatgtttg tcatttagta tatgcccctg
     1501 ctcgtcttcc cttctcaatt caacagcgtg ctcaaaccct tgccatggat gcggtgcgca
     1561 cttttgaagg cgctggtata tatggtgtag agatgtttgt tttgcaagat ggtgagacca
     1621 ttttactcaa cgaaattgct cctcggcctc acaattcagg tcactacacc attgaagctt
     1681 gcccaacttc tcagtttgaa gctcacttac gggccatatg tggtcttcct ttcagcgaaa
     1741 tcaacaccca actctcgact tccacaactc atgcgttgat ggtaaatatt ttaggtactg
     1801 atgatcctga ttatgtttca aagatcgcta aacgttctct gtccattccc ggtgcaactt
     1861 tgcatcttta tggtaaagct gaatctagaa agggtcgcaa gatgggacac gttaccatca
     1921 tttctgattc acctcaagaa tgtgaacgta ggtatcagat gcttcttgac gtcaaagatc
     1981 ctgtcgaatc acctgttgtt ggtattatca tgggttcgga ttctgattta agcaagatga
     2041 aagatgctgc cgtcatttta gatgaattca aggtgcctta cgaacttact attgtttcag
     2101 ctcaccgcac accagatcgc atggttactt atgctcgtac cgcagcttca agagggttgc
     2161 gtgtgattat tgctggtgct ggtggtgccg ctcatttgcc tggtatggtt gctgcaatga
     2221 cacctcttcc agtaatcggc gttcctgtaa aaggaagcac tcttgacgga gttgactctc
     2281 ttcactctat tgttcagatg cctcgaggtg tccctgtcgc cactgttgct atcaataata
     2341 gccaaaatgc cggtatttta gcctgtcgta tacttgctac atttcaaccc tcccttttgg
     2401 ctgctatgga gagctttatg gacaatatga aagagattgt tttagaaaag gctgataaat
     2461 tagaaaaagt tggttggaaa aattattctg cataggcgac catagacata actgttaaat
     2521 gattttgctt gctttttgtt ttaaataata ttttattttg aaattctaga ttgtaaaatg
     2581 tattctaaaa agtgattaaa aattaaaaat aaaaaccccc cgaataatgt gctgcgacgc
     2641 agctagggcg gtgtgaaata ccgcacagat gcgtaaggag aaaataccgc atcaggaaat
     2701 tgtaagcgtt aatattttgt taaaattcgc gttaaatttt tgttaaatca gctcattttt
     2761 taaccaatag gccgaaatcg gcaaaatccc ttataaatca aaagaataga ccgagatagg
     2821 gttgagtgtt gttccagttt ggaacaagag tccactatta aagaacgtgg actccaacgt
     2881 caaaggnnnn nnnnnnnnnn nnnnnnnnnn nnnnnnnnnn nnnnnnnnnn nnnnntnnnn
     2941 nnnnnnnnnn nnnnnnnnnn nnnnnnnnnn nnnnnnnnnn nnnnnnnnnn nnnnnnnnnn
     3001 nnnnnnnnnn nnnnnnnnnn nnnnnnngnn nnnnnnnnnn nnnnnnnnnn nnnnnnnnnn
     3061 nnnnnnnnnn nnnnnnnnnn nnnnnnnnnn nnnnnnnnnn nnnnnnnnnn nnnnnnnnnn
     3121 nnnnnnnnnn nnnnnnnnnn nnnnnnnnnn nnccattcgc cattcaggct gcgcaactgt
     3181 tgggaagggc gatcggtgcg ggcctcttcg ctattacgcc agctggcgaa agggggatgt
     3241 gctgcaaggc gattaagttg ggtaacgcca gggttttccc agtcacgacg ttgtaaaacg
     3301 acggccagtg agcgcgcgta atacgactca ctatagggcg aattgggtac cgggcccccc
     3361 ctcgaggtcg acggatcccc gggttaatta acacaaatcc cactggctat atgtatgcat
     3421 ttgtgttaaa aaagtttgta tagattattt aatctactca gcattctttc tctaaatagg
     3481 aatttgttac ttaatggaga aaaaaatgtt tcgatttacc tagtgtattt gtttgtatac
     3541 tcacgtttaa tttcaaacat ccattctatc ttgtgtaatt tttggcatgg tgaaaaagat
     3601 aatcagcctt ataatcttta caaaagtaag aaattctgta aataagcctt aatgcccttg
     3661 ctttaaatta aaatggttct ttttcatgat aatgtttgca ctttgtgaat atattttaga
     3721 tagttctgtg aggtataatt aagatgtttt agagacttat acaattttgt ctttataaat
     3781 tcttaattga ttttaccatc ccagtttaac tatgcttcgt cggcatctct gcacatgtcg
     3841 tgttttctta ccgtattgtc ctaccaagaa cctctttttt gcttggatcg aaattaaagg
     3901 tttaaaagca aagttatgga tgctagagta tttcaaagct attcagctag agctgagggg
     3961 atgaaaaatc ccattgccaa ggaattgttg gctttgatgg aagaaaagca aagcaacttg
     4021 tcagtcgcgg tcgatttgac gaagaaatcc gaaatcttag aattggtaga taaaattgga
     4081 ccctatgtct gtgttatcaa gacacatatt gacgttgtcg aggatttcga ccaggatatg
     4141 gtagaaaaac tggtggcctt aggtaaaaag catcgttttc ttatctttga ggatcgcaaa
     4201 ttcgcagaca ttggaaatac cgtcaagcta caatatgcat ctggtgtgta caaaattgct
     4261 tcttgggctc atatcacaaa ttgccataca gtgccaggcg agggtattat acaaggcctc
     4321 aaagaagttg gtttaccttt gggacgtggt ctcttgcttt tggctgaaat gtcttccaaa
     4381 ggctctttgg ctactggttc ctacacagag aaaaccttag aatggtttga gaagcatacc
     4441 gatttttgct ttggctttat agctggtcgt cgatttccta accttcaaag cgactacata
     4501 actatgtccc ctggtatcgg cttggatgtt aaaggagacg ggctgggaca gcaatatcgt
     4561 actcctgaag aagtgattgt aaactgcggt agcgatatca tcattgttgg tcgtggagtc
     4621 tatggagctg gtcgtaatcc tgttgtcgaa gccaagagat atagagaagc tggttggaag
     4681 gcatatcagc aaagactttc tcagcattaa aaaaagacta atgtaaaatt tttttggttg
     4741 gttattgaaa aagtcgatgc cttgtttgcg tttgttttcc taggcgtttt atgtcagaag
     4801 gcatttagaa ttagtataca agtactcttt ggtaaaattt tatgtagcga ctaaaatatt
     4861 aactattata gataaacacc ttgggaataa aaagtaattt gctatagtaa tttattaaac
     4921 atgctcctac aacattacca caatcttttc tcttggattg acattgaata agaaaagagt
     4981 gaattttttt agacttgtaa tgataactat gtacaaagcc aatgaaagat gtatgtagat
     5041 gaatgtaaaa taccatgtag acaaacaaga taaaacttgg ttataaacat tggtgttgga
     5101 acagaataaa ttagatgtca aaaagtttcg tcaatatcac gtttaaacga gctcgtttag
     5161 cttgcctcgt ccccgccggg tcacccggcc agcgacatgg aggcccagaa taccctcctt
     5221 gacagtcttg acgtgcgcag ctcaggggca tgatgtgact gtcgcccgta catttagccc
     5281 atacatcccc atgtataatc atttgcatcc atacattttg atggccgcac ggcgcgaagc
     5341 aaaaattacg gctcctcgct gcagacctgc gagcagggaa acgctcccct cacagacgcg
     5401 ttgaattgtc cccacgccgc gcccctgtag agaaatataa aaggttagga tttgccactg
     5461 aggttcttct ttcatatact tccttttaaa atcttgctag gatacagttc tcacatcaca
     5521 tccgaacata aacaaccatg ggtaaaaagc ctgaactcac cgcgacgtct gtcgagaagt
     5581 ttctgatcga aaagttcgac agcgtctccg acctgatgca gctctcggag ggcgaagaat
     5641 ctcgtgcttt cagcttcgat gtaggagggc gtggatatgt cctgcgggta aatagctgcg
     5701 ccgatggttt ctacaaagat cgttatgttt atcggcactt tgcatcggcc gcgctcccga
     5761 ttccggaagt gcttgacatt ggggaattca gcgagagcct gacctattgc atctcccgcc
     5821 gtgcacaggg tgtcacgttg caagacctgc ctgaaaccga actgcccgct gttctgcagc
     5881 cggtcgcgga ggccatggat gcgatcgctg cggccgatct tagccagacg agcgggttcg
     5941 gcccattcgg accgcaagga atcggtcaat acactacatg gcgtgatttc atatgcgcga
     6001 ttgctgatcc ccatgtgtat cactggcaaa ctgtgatgga cgacaccgtc agtgcgtccg
     6061 tcgcgcaggc tctcgatgag ctgatgcttt gggccgagga ctgccccgaa gtccggcacc
     6121 tcgtgcacgc ggatttcggc tccaacaatg tcctgacgga caatggccgc ataacagcgg
     6181 tcattgactg gagcgaggcg atgttcgggg attcccaata cgaggtcgcc aacatcttct
     6241 tctggaggcc gtggttggct tgtatggagc agcagacgcg ctacttcgag cggaggcatc
     6301 cggagcttgc aggatcgccg cggctccggg cgtatatgct ccgcattggt cttgaccaac
     6361 tctatcagag cttggttgac ggcaatttcg atgatgcagc ttgggcgcag ggtcgatgcg
     6421 acgcaatcgt ccgatccgga gccgggactg tcgggcgtac acaaatcgcc cgcagaagcg
     6481 cggccgtctg gaccgatggc tgtgtagaag tactcgccga tagtggaaac cgacgcccca
     6541 gcactcgtcc gagggcaaag gaataatcag tactgacaat aaaaagattc ttgttttcaa
     6601 gaacttgtca tttgtatagt ttttttatat tgtagttgtt ctattttaat caaatgttag
     6661 cgtgatttat attttttttc gcctcgacat catctgccca gatgcgaagt taagtgcgca
     6721 gaaagtaata tcatgcgtca atcgtatgtg aatgctggtc gctatactgc tgtcgattcg
     6781 atactaacgc cgccatccac ctgcaggtaa tcacgtgcca gcttttgttc cctttagtga
     6841 gggttaattg cgcgcttggc gtaatcatgg tcatagctgt ttcctgtgtg aaattgttat
     6901 ccgctcacaa ttccacacaa catacgagcc ggaagcataa agtgtaaagc ctggggtgcc
     6961 taatgagtga gctaactcac attaattgcg ttgcgctcac tgcccgcttt ccagtcggga
     7021 aacctgtcgt gccagctgca ttaatgaatc ggccaacgcg cggggagagg cggtttgcgt
     7081 attgggcgct cttccgcttc ctcgctcact gactcgctgc gctcggtcgt tcggctgcgg
     7141 cgagcggtat cagctcactc aaaggcggta atacggttat ccacagaatc aggggataac
     7201 gcaggaaaga acatgtgagc aaaaggccag caaaaggcca ggaaccgtaa aaaggccgcg
     7261 ttgctggcgt ttttccatag gctccgcccc cctgacgagc atcacaaaaa tcgacgctca
     7321 agtcagaggt ggcgaaaccc gacaggacta taaagatacc aggcgtttcc ccctggaagc
     7381 tccctcgtgc gctctcctgt tccgaccctg ccgcttaccg gatacctgtc cgcctttctc
     7441 ccttcgggaa gcgtggcgct ttctcatagc tcacgctgta ggtatctcag ttcggtgtag
     7501 gtcgttcgct ccaagctggg ctgtgtgcac gaaccccccg ttcagcccga ccgctgcgcc
     7561 ttatccggta actatcgtct tgagtccaac ccggtaagac acgacttatc gccactggca
     7621 gcagccactg gtaacaggat tagcagagcg aggtatgtag gcggtgctac agagttcttg
     7681 aagtggtggc ctaactacgg ctacactaga agaacagtat ttggtatctg cgctctgctg
     7741 aagccagtta ccttcggaaa aagagttggt agctcttgat ccggcaaaca aaccaccgct
     7801 ggtagcggtg gtttttttgt ttgcaagcag cagattacgc gcagaaaaaa aggatctcaa
     7861 gaagatcctt tgatcttttc tacggggtct gacgctcagt ggaacgaaaa ctcacgttaa
     7921 gggattttgg tcatgagatt atcaaaaagg atcttcacct agatcctttt aaattaaaaa
     7981 tgaagtttta aatcaatcta aagtatatat gagtaaactt ggtctgacag ttaccaatgc
     8041 ttaatcagtg aggcacctat ctcagcgatc tgtctatttc gttcatccat agttgcctga
     8101 ctccccgtcg tgtagataac tacgatacgg gagggcttac catctggccc cagtgctgca
     8161 atgataccgc gagacccacg ctcaccggct ccagatttat cagcaataaa ccagccagcc
     8221 ggaagggccg agcgcagaag tggtcctgca actttatccg cctccatcca gtctattaat
     8281 tgttgccggg aagctagagt aagtagttcg ccagttaata gtttgcgcaa cgttgttgcc
     8341 attgctacag gcatcgtggt gtcacgctcg tcgtttggta tggcttcatt cagctccggt
     8401 tcccaacgat caaggcgagt tacatgatcc cccatgttgt gcaaaaaagc ggttagctcc
     8461 ttcggtcctc cgatcgttgt cagaagtaag ttggccgcag tgttatcact catggttatg
     8521 gcagcactgc ataattctct tactgtcatg ccatccgtaa gatgcttttc tgtgactggt
     8581 gagtactcaa ccaagtcatt ctgagaatag tgtatgcggc gaccgagttg ctcttgcccg
     8641 gcgtcaatac gggataatac cgcgccacat agcagaactt taaaagtgct catcattgga
     8701 aaacgttctt cggggcgaaa actctcaagg atcttaccgc tgttgagatc cagttcgatg
     8761 taacccactc gtgcacccaa ctgatcttca gcatctttta ctttcaccag cgtttctggg
     8821 tgagcaaaaa caggaaggca aaatgccgca aaaaagggaa taagggcgac acggaaatgt
     8881 tgaatactca tactcttcct ttttcaatat tattgaagca tttatcaggg ttattgtctc
     8941 atgagcggat acatatttga atgtatttag aaaaataaac aaataggggt tccgcgcaca
     9001 tttccccgaa aagtgccacc tgacgtctaa gaaaccatta ttatcatgac attaacctat
     9061 aaaaataggc gtatcacgag gccctttcgt c
//
