# Supplementary material for: A toolbox of Stable Integration Vectors (SIV) in the fission yeast Schizosaccharomyces pombe
Source: bioRxiv preprint, doi:10.1101/808329, version 1 (2019-10-18)
Supplement: Supplemental sequences [file 808329_file05.zip › Supplemental Sequences/Plasmid maps named/pAV0612 pAde6PmeI-Ptdh1-3mTagBFP2-RitC-termScADH1-bsdMX.gb]

LOCUS       Exported               10273 bp ds-DNA     circular SYN 09-SEP-2019
DEFINITION  synthetic circular DNA
ACCESSION   .
VERSION     .
KEYWORDS    .
SOURCE      synthetic DNA construct
  ORGANISM  synthetic DNA construct
REFERENCE   1  (bases 1 to 10273)
  AUTHORS   VJESTICA Aleksandar MARTIN Sophie MAREK Magdalena
  TITLE     Direct Submission
  JOURNAL   Exported Monday, Sep 9, 2019 from SnapGene 4.3.7
            https://www.snapgene.com
FEATURES             Location/Qualifiers
     source          1..10273
                     /organism="synthetic DNA construct"
                     /mol_type="other DNA"
     misc_feature    193..567
                     /label=3''region ade6
                     /note="3''region ade6"
     misc_feature    568..836
                     /label=5'region ade6
                     /note="5'region ade6"
     CDS             837..2495
                     /label=ORF ade6
                     /note="ORF ade6"
     misc_feature    2496..2641
                     /label=3'region ade6
                     /note="3'region ade6"
     misc_feature    2697..3152
                     /label=F1 ori
                     /note="F1 ori"
     primer_bind     3298..3315
                     /label=M13 forward
                     /note="M13 forward"
     primer_bind     3325..3344
                     /label=T7
                     /note="T7"
     misc_feature    3352..3356
                     /label=MCS
                     /note="pBluescript multiple cloning site"
     misc_feature    3357..3376
                     /label=osm3815
                     /note="osm3815"
     misc_feature    3358..4357
                     /label=Tdh1 Promoter
                     /note="Tdh1 Promoter"
     misc_feature    complement(4334..4357)
                     /label=Untitled
     misc_feature    4364..5074
                     /label=mTagBFP2
                     /note="note=""direct strand 
                     translation""translation=""MVSKGEELIKENMHMKLYMEGTVDNHHFKCTS
                      
                     EGEGKPYEGTQTMRIKVVEGGPLPFAFDILATSFLYGSKTFINHTQGIPDFFKQSFPEG
                      
                     FTWERVTTYEDGGVLTATQDTSLQDGCLIYNVKIRGVNFTSNGPVMQKKTLGWEAFTET
                      
                     LYPADGGLEGRNDMALKLVGGSHLIANAKTTYRSKKPAKNLKMPGVYYVDYRLERIKEA
                      ""3807..4519 /note=""note=""Fragment extracted from 
                     Ligation #1 [713 nt] : (SpeI[3680] / NheI[4397])"
     misc_feature    5081..5791
                     /label=mTagBFP2
                     /note="note=""direct strand 
                     translation""translation=""MVSKGEELIKENMHMKLYMEGTVDNHHFKCTS
                      
                     EGEGKPYEGTQTMRIKVVEGGPLPFAFDILATSFLYGSKTFINHTQGIPDFFKQSFPEG
                      
                     FTWERVTTYEDGGVLTATQDTSLQDGCLIYNVKIRGVNFTSNGPVMQKKTLGWEAFTET
                      
                     LYPADGGLEGRNDMALKLVGGSHLIANAKTTYRSKKPAKNLKMPGVYYVDYRLERIKEA
                      ""4524..5236 /note=""note=""Fragment extracted from 
                     Ligation #1 [713 nt] : (SpeI[3680] / NheI[4397])"
     misc_feature    5798..6508
                     /label=mTagBFP2
                     /note="note=""direct strand 
                     translation""translation=""MVSKGEELIKENMHMKLYMEGTVDNHHFKCTS
                      
                     EGEGKPYEGTQTMRIKVVEGGPLPFAFDILATSFLYGSKTFINHTQGIPDFFKQSFPEG
                      
                     FTWERVTTYEDGGVLTATQDTSLQDGCLIYNVKIRGVNFTSNGPVMQKKTLGWEAFTET
                      
                     LYPADGGLEGRNDMALKLVGGSHLIANAKTTYRSKKPAKNLKMPGVYYVDYRLERIKEA
                     "
     misc_feature    6515..6724
                     /label=RitC
                     /note="note=""direct strand 
                     translation""translation=""VDHKKKSKCPFFETSAAYRYYIDDVFHALVRE
                      IRRKEKEAVLAMEKKSKPKNSVWKRLKSPFRKKKDSVT"
     misc_feature    6725..6727
                     /label=STOP
                     /note="note=""direct strand translation""translation=""*"
     misc_feature    6730..6735
                     /label=AscI site
                     /note="AscI site"
     misc_feature    6736..6964
                     /label=terminator ScADH1
                     /note="terminator ScADH1"
     misc_feature    7011..7212
                     /label=Ashbya gossypii TEF promoter
                     /note="Ashbya gossypii TEF promoter"
     misc_feature    7213..7353
                     /label=Ashbya gossypii TEF promoter
                     /note="Ashbya gossypii TEF promoter"
     CDS             7354..7746
                     /label=bsd ORF
                     /note="bsd ORF"
     misc_feature    7747..7979
                     /label=Ashbya gossypii TEF terminator
                     /note="Ashbya gossypii TEF terminator"
     misc_feature    complement(7954..7985)
                     /label=InFusion primer
                     /note="InFusion primer"
     misc_feature    complement(7986..8014)
                     /label=InFusion primer
                     /note="InFusion primer"
     misc_feature    7986..7999
                     /label=InFusion into SacI site
                     /note="InFusion into SacI site"
     primer_bind     complement(8011..8030)
                     /label=T3
                     /note="T3"
     primer_bind     complement(8048..8068)
                     /label=M13 reverse
                     /note="M13 reverse"
     protein_bind    complement(8074..8096)
                     /label=lacO
                     /note="lacO"
     promoter        complement(8100..8130)
                     /label=lac promoter
                     /note="lac promoter"
     rep_origin      complement(8436..9064)
                     /direction=LEFT
                     /label=ColE1 origin
                     /note="ColE1 origin"
     CDS             complement(9213..10073)
                     /label=AmpR
                     /note="AmpR"
     promoter        complement(10074..10178)
                     /label=AmpR promoter
                     /note="AmpR promoter"
ORIGIN
        1 tcgcgcgttt cggtgatgac ggtgaaaacc tctgacacat gcagctcccg gagacggtca
       61 cagcttgtct gtaagcggat gccgggagca gacaagcccg tcagggcgcg tcagcgggtg
      121 ttggcgggtg tcggggctgg cttaactatg cggcatcaga gcagattgta ctgagagtgc
      181 accataaccg ggagaatcct gaataatgtg ctgtgaagca gttgaaagaa aattaaagaa
      241 cccaatataa tatgctataa agcaatcaaa aaataatagt aagaaaccca aataaaaccc
      301 cgttgaccat gttcccaatt aaattaacgc atattaatgc aaaaaatgca atattaagac
      361 tagttattaa accgataatt agtcttcaat tattaaaaga tgtagttgat ttgtattatc
      421 tttcaattgc taattctaaa tatattggag aattcaatga gtttatgcat tgaagtttaa
      481 gataacattg gcgctgattg cagcaaaagt aatcacgcat atagctgtag gaccaaaacg
      541 atcatcatat cggaccgcat tatgtttaaa cgttgcttta tatatggata acgacatata
      601 catttatttc ttgaaaaaat agcaaagcta tattgatttt agcgtatgct gctttaaagt
      661 tgcatttcac aatgcttgga aatgtaacga tgacagaatt aatacgatgc aaaactcaaa
      721 taataaactg cgcactaact cactacaata aacaactttg aaaaaaagat tcgttttttc
      781 aacatttacc atctcattaa gctgagctgc caaggtatat acatacttca tcgaatatga
      841 gcgaaaaaca ggttgtaggg atccttggag gtggtcaatt gggccgaatg atggtagagg
      901 cagcccatcg cttaaacatc aaatgcatca tcttggatgc agcaaattct cctgccaaac
      961 aaattgatgg aggacgtgag cacattgatg catcatttac tgaccccgat gcaattgttg
     1021 aactgtctaa gaagtgcacg ttattaacaa ctgaaattga gcatattaac actgatgcct
     1081 tggcagccgt tacgaaatct gttgctgttg aaccctctcc tgcaactctg cgatgcattc
     1141 aagacaaata tcttcaaaaa cagcatttac aggtttttaa gattgcactt cctgaatttt
     1201 gcgatgcacc tgaccaggaa agtgttgaaa aagcaggcca agagtttggt tatccttttg
     1261 tactgaaaag taaaacattg gcttacgacg gtcgtggaaa ttacgttgtt catcaaccat
     1321 ctgagattcc tactgccatc aaagcacttg gtgatcgtcc gctttatgtt gaaaagttcg
     1381 ttcctttctc catggaaatt gcagtgatgg tagtacgcag tttagacgga aaagtttatg
     1441 cttatcctac aactgagacc attcaaaagg ataatgtttg tcatttagta tatgcccctg
     1501 ctcgtcttcc cttctcaatt caacagcgtg ctcaaaccct tgccatggat gcggtgcgca
     1561 cttttgaagg cgctggtata tatggtgtag agatgtttgt tttgcaagat ggtgagacca
     1621 ttttactcaa cgaaattgct cctcggcctc acaattcagg tcactacacc attgaagctt
     1681 gcccaacttc tcagtttgaa gctcacttac gggccatatg tggtcttcct ttcagcgaaa
     1741 tcaacaccca actctcgact tccacaactc atgcgttgat ggtaaatatt ttaggtactg
     1801 atgatcctga ttatgtttca aagatcgcta aacgttctct gtccattccc ggtgcaactt
     1861 tgcatcttta tggtaaagct gaatctagaa agggtcgcaa gatgggacac gttaccatca
     1921 tttctgattc acctcaagaa tgtgaacgta ggtatcagat gcttcttgac gtcaaagatc
     1981 ctgtcgaatc acctgttgtt ggtattatca tgggttcgga ttctgattta agcaagatga
     2041 aagatgctgc cgtcatttta gatgaattca aggtgcctta cgaacttact attgtttcag
     2101 ctcaccgcac accagatcgc atggttactt atgctcgtac cgcagcttca agagggttgc
     2161 gtgtgattat tgctggtgct ggtggtgccg ctcatttgcc tggtatggtt gctgcaatga
     2221 cacctcttcc agtaatcggc gttcctgtaa aaggaagcac tcttgacgga gttgactctc
     2281 ttcactctat tgttcagatg cctcgaggtg tccctgtcgc cactgttgct atcaataata
     2341 gccaaaatgc cggtatttta gcctgtcgta tacttgctac atttcaaccc tcccttttgg
     2401 ctgctatgga gagctttatg gacaatatga aagagattgt tttagaaaag gctgataaat
     2461 tagaaaaagt tggttggaaa aattattctg cataggcgac catagacata actgttaaat
     2521 gattttgctt gctttttgtt ttaaataata ttttattttg aaattctaga ttgtaaaatg
     2581 tattctaaaa agtgattaaa aattaaaaat aaaaaccccc cgaataatgt gctgcgacgc
     2641 agctagggcg gtgtgaaata ccgcacagat gcgtaaggag aaaataccgc atcaggaaat
     2701 tgtaaacgtt aatattttgt taaaattcgc gttaaatttt tgttaaatca gctcattttt
     2761 taaccaatag gccgaaatcg gcaaaatccc ttataaatca aaagaataga ccgagatagg
     2821 gttgagtgtt gttccagttt ggaacaagag tccactatta aagaacgtgg actccaacgt
     2881 caaaggnnnn nnnnnnnnnn nnnnnnnnnn nnnnnnnnnn nnnnnnnnnn nnnnntnnnn
     2941 nnnnnnnnnn nnnnnnnnnn nnnnnnnnnn nnnnnnnnnn nnnnnnnnnn nnnnnnnnnn
     3001 nnnnnnnnnn nnnnnnnnnn nnnnnnngnn nnnnnnnnnn nnnnnnnnnn nnnnnnnnnn
     3061 nnnnnnnnnn nnnnnnnnnn nnnnnnnnnn nnnnnnnnnn nnnnnnnnnn nnnnnnnnnn
     3121 nnnnnnnnnn nnnnnnnnnn nnnnnnnnnn nncgcgccat tcgccattca ggctgcgcaa
     3181 ctgttgggaa gggcgatcgc ggtgcgggcc tcttcgctat tacgccagct ggcgaaaggg
     3241 ggatgtgctg caaggcgatt aagttgggta acgccagggt tttcccagtc acgacgttgt
     3301 aaaacgacgg ccagtgagcg cgcgtaatac gactcactat agggcgaatt gggtacctaa
     3361 agtatggaaa atcaaaattc ctgaattttt gtaaactccc atacaaatac gattacacat
     3421 acatacaaaa atgcaaataa caaaatatac acgcacgcat gcacactaaa taaacaaact
     3481 gtgcgtccat tccttttatg cacaaacgtt gaagctcagg acatcgcacc aacaatcact
     3541 catctcttct ctctctaccc actttccacc cacacccaca gtctgcatct gtttgacgac
     3601 tgtagctcaa gcatcagtag cagccgctgt catcctcaac tgctgctgct gatgctgctt
     3661 gaatgtacgc atgatagcaa cgacgcaccg ctctaccact actaccgaag cgccatcatc
     3721 acctcctcac ctaccatcgc aatcgtcctc tcgaaactct tcgaccgctt tcacccggct
     3781 tcctgcaggt aacaatgcgc tcggcgcttg attaaaagag gccagaggcg ataaatgact
     3841 cagggtgcat ttggcctcgc tacgaaagga ccctgtcttg tgatttttcc gtagccaatg
     3901 gacaaccgcc ttgtcaacct tttgactttg gaatgtgcta gcaattcctc cttccccctg
     3961 acttcaggtg acaaggcttg catcacgctg aggtaggcgt cggaaaaact ttcctcacaa
     4021 ggctgacgtc atggaatgtg caatcaaagt caggagcggg aacgaggcag attaccaacg
     4081 aagcaacgac catctcggaa caacttgcaa agaaagtcaa ggaaagttgg caccacatca
     4141 cgatcgcgca ccttctccaa tcaccttgct ccttagttgt tccgaatcga gtgcgaggca
     4201 attgtggtaa agatagtcgg gggaaaccct taccccattc acaccacggc tgatggctgc
     4261 tgtgtgggat ggaaaggtat aaatagaggc aggcggtgcc tagcatcgct tctgtataga
     4321 tcattcatcc atagtattga tttacacttg attcaaacct agtatggtgt ctaagggcga
     4381 agagctgatt aaggagaaca tgcacatgaa gctgtacatg gagggcaccg tggacaacca
     4441 tcacttcaag tgcacatccg agggcgaagg caagccctac gagggcaccc agaccatgag
     4501 aatcaaggtg gtcgagggcg gccctctccc cttcgccttc gacatcctgg ctactagctt
     4561 cctctacggc agcaagacct tcatcaacca cacccagggc atccccgact tcttcaagca
     4621 gtccttccct gagggcttca catgggagag agtcaccaca tacgaagacg ggggcgtgct
     4681 gaccgctacc caggacacca gcctccagga cggctgcctc atctacaacg tcaagatcag
     4741 aggggtgaac ttcacatcca acggccctgt gatgcagaag aaaacactcg gctgggaggc
     4801 cttcaccgag acgctgtacc ccgctgacgg cggcctggaa ggcagaaacg acatggccct
     4861 gaagctcgtg ggcgggagcc atctgatcgc aaacgccaag accacatata gatccaagaa
     4921 acccgctaag aacctcaaga tgcctggcgt ctactatgtg gactacagac tggaaagaat
     4981 caaggaggcc aacaacgaga cctacgtcga gcagcacgag gtggcagtgg ccagatactg
     5041 cgacctccct agcaaactgg ggcacaagct taatgctagt atggtgtcta agggcgaaga
     5101 gctgattaag gagaacatgc acatgaagct gtacatggag ggcaccgtgg acaaccatca
     5161 cttcaagtgc acatccgagg gcgaaggcaa gccctacgag ggcacccaga ccatgagaat
     5221 caaggtggtc gagggcggcc ctctcccctt cgccttcgac atcctggcta ctagcttcct
     5281 ctacggcagc aagaccttca tcaaccacac ccagggcatc cccgacttct tcaagcagtc
     5341 cttccctgag ggcttcacat gggagagagt caccacatac gaagacgggg gcgtgctgac
     5401 cgctacccag gacaccagcc tccaggacgg ctgcctcatc tacaacgtca agatcagagg
     5461 ggtgaacttc acatccaacg gccctgtgat gcagaagaaa acactcggct gggaggcctt
     5521 caccgagacg ctgtaccccg ctgacggcgg cctggaaggc agaaacgaca tggccctgaa
     5581 gctcgtgggc gggagccatc tgatcgcaaa cgccaagacc acatatagat ccaagaaacc
     5641 cgctaagaac ctcaagatgc ctggcgtcta ctatgtggac tacagactgg aaagaatcaa
     5701 ggaggccaac aacgagacct acgtcgagca gcacgaggtg gcagtggcca gatactgcga
     5761 cctccctagc aaactggggc acaagcttaa tgctagtatg gtgtctaagg gcgaagagct
     5821 gattaaggag aacatgcaca tgaagctgta catggagggc accgtggaca accatcactt
     5881 caagtgcaca tccgagggcg aaggcaagcc ctacgagggc acccagacca tgagaatcaa
     5941 ggtggtcgag ggcggccctc tccccttcgc cttcgacatc ctggctacta gcttcctcta
     6001 cggcagcaag accttcatca accacaccca gggcatcccc gacttcttca agcagtcctt
     6061 ccctgagggc ttcacatggg agagagtcac cacatacgaa gacgggggcg tgctgaccgc
     6121 tacccaggac accagcctcc aggacggctg cctcatctac aacgtcaaga tcagaggggt
     6181 gaacttcaca tccaacggcc ctgtgatgca gaagaaaaca ctcggctggg aggccttcac
     6241 cgagacgctg taccccgctg acggcggcct ggaaggcaga aacgacatgg ccctgaagct
     6301 cgtgggcggg agccatctga tcgcaaacgc caagaccaca tatagatcca agaaacccgc
     6361 taagaacctc aagatgcctg gcgtctacta tgtggactac agactggaaa gaatcaagga
     6421 ggccaacaac gagacctacg tcgagcagca cgaggtggca gtggccagat actgcgacct
     6481 ccctagcaaa ctggggcaca agcttaatgc tagcgtcgac cacaagaaaa agtcaaagtg
     6541 tccctttttt gagacatctg ctgcataccg ctactatatt gatgatgttt tccatgccct
     6601 tgtacgggag atacgtagga aagaaaagga ggcagtactg gccatggaga aaaaatctaa
     6661 gcccaaaaac agtgtatgga agaggctaaa atcaccattc cggaagaaga aagattcagt
     6721 aacttgaggc gcgccacttc taaataagcg aatttcttat gatttatgat ttttattatt
     6781 aaataagtta taaaaaaaat aagtgtatac aaattttaaa gtgactctta ggttttaaaa
     6841 cgaaaattct tattcttgag taactctttc ctgtaggtca ggttgctttc tcaggtatag
     6901 tatgaggtcg ctcttattga ccacacctct accggcagat ccgctaggga taacagggta
     6961 atatagatct gtttagcttg cctcgtcccc gccgggtcac ccggccagcg acatggaggc
     7021 ccagaatacc ctccttgaca gtcttgacgt gcgcagctca ggggcatgat gtgactgtcg
     7081 cccgtacatt tagcccatac atccccatgt ataatcattt gcatccatac attttgatgg
     7141 ccgcacggcg cgaagcaaaa attacggctc ctcgctgcag acctgcgagc agggaaacgc
     7201 tcccctcaca gacgcgttga attgtcccca cgccgcgccc ctgtagagaa atataaaagg
     7261 ttaggatttg ccactgaggt tcttctttca tatacttcct tttaaaatct tgctaggata
     7321 cagttctcac atcacatccg aacataaaca accatgcctt tgtctcaaga agaatccacc
     7381 ctcattgaaa gagcaacggc tacaatcaac agcatcccca tctctgaaga ctacagcgtc
     7441 gccagcgcag ctctctctag cgacggccgc atcttcactg gtgtcaatgt atatcatttt
     7501 actgggggac cttgtgcaga actcgtggtg ctgggcactg ctgctgctgc ggcagctggc
     7561 aacctgactt gtatcgtcgc gatcggaaat gagaacaggg gcatcttgag cccctgcgga
     7621 cggtgtcgac aggtgcttct cgatctgcat cctgggatca aagcgatagt gaaggacagt
     7681 gatggacagc cgacggcagt tgggattcgt gaattgctgc cctctggtta tgtgtgggag
     7741 ggctaatcag tactgacaat aaaaagattc ttgttttcaa gaacttgtca tttgtatagt
     7801 ttttttatat tgtagttgtt ctattttaat caaatgttag cgtgatttat attttttttc
     7861 gcctcgacat catctgccca gatgcgaagt taagtgcgca gaaagtaata tcatgcgtca
     7921 atcgtatgtg aatgctggtc gctatactgc tgtcgattcg atactaacgc cgccatccac
     7981 ctgcaggtaa tcacacgtgc cagcttttgt tccctttagt gagggttaat tgcgcgcttg
     8041 gcgtaatcat ggtcatagct gtttcctgtg tgaaattgtt atccgctcac aattccacac
     8101 aacataggag ccggaagcat aaagtgtaaa gcctggggtg cctaatgagt gaggtaactc
     8161 acattaattg cgttgcgctc actgcccgct ttccagtcgg gaaacctgtc gtgccagctg
     8221 cattaatgaa tcggccaacg cgcggggaga ggcggtttgc gtattgggcg ctcttccgct
     8281 tcctcgctca ctgactcgct gcgctcggtc gttcggctgc ggcgagcggt atcagctcac
     8341 tcaaaggcgg taatacggtt atccacagaa tcaggggata acgcaggaaa gaacatgtga
     8401 gcaaaaggcc agcaaaaggc caggaaccgt aaaaaggccg cgttgctggc gtttttccat
     8461 aggctcggcc cccctgacga gcatcacaaa aatcgacgct caagtcagag gtggcgaaac
     8521 ccgacaggac tataaagata ccaggcgttc ccccctggaa gctccctcgt gcgctctcct
     8581 gttccgaccc tgccgcttac cggatacctg tccgcctttc tcccttcggg aagcgtggcg
     8641 ctttctcaat gctcacgctg taggtatctc agttcggtgt aggtcgttcg ctccaagctg
     8701 ggctgtgtgc acgaaccccc cgttcagccc gaccgctgcg ccttatccgg taactatcgt
     8761 cttgagtcca acccggtaag acacgactta tcgccactgg cagcagccac tggtaacagg
     8821 attagcagag cgaggtatgt aggcggtgct acagagttct tgaagtggtg gcctaactac
     8881 ggctacacta gaaggacagt atttggtatc tgcgctctgc tgaagccagt taccttcgga
     8941 aaaagagttg gtagctcttg atccggcaaa caaaccaccg ctggtagcgg tggttttttt
     9001 gtttgcaagc agcagattac gcgcagaaaa aaaggatctc aagaagatcc tttgatcttt
     9061 tctacggggt ctgacgctca gtggaacgaa aactcacgtt aagggatttt ggtcatgaga
     9121 ttatcaaaaa ggatcttcac ctagatcctt ttaaattaaa aatgaagttt taaatcaatc
     9181 taaagtatat atgagtaaac ttggtctgac agttaccaat gcttaatcag tgaggcacct
     9241 atctcagcga tctgtctatt tcgttcatcc atagttgcct gactgcccgt cgtgtagata
     9301 actacgatac gggagggctt accatctggc cccagtgctg caatgatacc gcgagaccca
     9361 cgctcaccgg ctccagattt atcagcaata aaccagccag ccggaagggc cgagcgcaga
     9421 agtggtcctg caactttatc cgcctccatc cagtctatta attgttgccg ggaagctaga
     9481 gtaagtagtt cgccagttaa tagtttgcgc aacgttgttg ccattgctac aggcatcgtg
     9541 gtgtcacgct cgtcgtttgg tatggcttca ttcagctccg gttcccaacg atcaaggcga
     9601 gttacatgat cccccatgtt gtgaaaaaaa gcggttagct ccttcggtcc tccgatcgtt
     9661 gtcagaagta agttggccgc agtgttatca ctcatggtta tggcagcact gcataattct
     9721 cttactgtca tgccatccgt aagatgcttt tctgtgactg gtgagtactc aaccaagtca
     9781 ttctgagaat agtgtatgcg gcgaccgagt tgctcttgcc cggcgtcaat acgggataat
     9841 accgcgccac atagcagaac tttaaaagtg ctcatcattg gaaaacgttc ttcggggcga
     9901 aaactctcaa ggatcttacc gctgttgaga tccagttcga tgtaacccac tcgtgcaccc
     9961 aactgatctt cagcatcttt tactttcacc agcgtttctg ggtgagcaaa aacaggaagg
    10021 caaaatgccg caaaaaaggg aataagggcg acacggaaat gttgaatact catactcttc
    10081 ctttttcaat attattgaag catttatcag ggttattgtc tcatgagcgg atacatattt
    10141 gaatgtattt agaaaaataa acaaataggg gttccgcgca catttccccg aaaagtgcca
    10201 cctgacgtct aagaaaccat tattatcatg acattaacct ataaaaatag gcgtatcacg
    10261 aggccctttc gtc
//
