# Supplementary material for: A toolbox of Stable Integration Vectors (SIV) in the fission yeast Schizosaccharomyces pombe
Source: bioRxiv preprint, doi:10.1101/808329, version 1 (2019-10-18)
Supplement: Supplemental sequences [file 808329_file05.zip › Supplemental Sequences/Plasmid maps named/pAV0663 pHis5StuI-pact1-sfGFP-termScCYC1.gb]

LOCUS       Exported                7060 bp ds-DNA     circular SYN 09-SEP-2019
DEFINITION  synthetic circular DNA.
ACCESSION   .
VERSION     .
KEYWORDS    .
SOURCE      synthetic DNA construct
  ORGANISM  synthetic DNA construct
REFERENCE   1  (bases 1 to 7060)
  AUTHORS   VJESTICA Aleksandar MARTIN Sophie MAREK Magdalena
  TITLE     Direct Submission
  JOURNAL   Exported Monday, Sep 9, 2019 from SnapGene 4.3.7
            https://www.snapgene.com
FEATURES             Location/Qualifiers
     source          1..7060
                     /organism="synthetic DNA construct"
                     /mol_type="other DNA"
     misc_feature    193..667
                     /label=3''region his5
                     /note="3''region his5"
     misc_feature    668..1177
                     /label=5'region his5
                     /note="5'region his5"
     CDS             1178..1828
                     /label=his5 ORF
                     /note="his5 ORF"
     misc_feature    1829..2206
                     /label=3'region his5
                     /note="3'region his5"
     misc_feature    2262..2717
                     /label=F1 ori
                     /note="F1 ori"
     primer_bind     2857..2874
                     /label=M13 forward
                     /note="M13 forward"
     primer_bind     2884..2903
                     /label=T7
                     /note="T7"
     misc_feature    2911..2916
                     /label=KpnI site
                     /note="KpnI site"
     misc_feature    2917..2922
                     /label=ApaI site
                     /note="ApaI site"
     misc_feature    2923..2930
                     /label=SwaI site
                     /note="SwaI site"
     promoter        2931..3752
                     /label=promoter_act1
     misc_feature    3753..3758
                     /label=XhoI site
                     /note="XhoI site"
     misc_feature    3759..3764
                     /label=SalI site
                     /note="SalI site"
     misc_feature    3765..3770
                     /label=EcoRI site
                     /note="EcoRI site"
     misc_feature    3771..3778
                     /label=PacI site
                     /note="PacI site"
     CDS             3780..3788
                     /codon_start=1
                     /label=START-Ala-Ser-
                     /note="START-Ala-Ser-"
                     /translation="MAS"
     CDS             3789..4499
                     /codon_start=1
                     /label=sfGFP
                     /label=superfolder GFP
                     /translation="SKGEELFTGVVPILVELDGDVNGHKFSVRGEGEGDATNGKLTLKF
                     ICTTGKLPVPWPTLVTTLTYGVQCFSRYPDHMKRHDFFKSAMPEGYVQERTISFKDDGT
                     YKTRAEVKFEGDTLVNRIELKGIDFKEDGNILGHKLEYNFNSHNVYITADKQKNGIKAN
                     FKIRHNVEDGSVQLADHYQQNTPIGDGPVLLPDNHYLSTQSRLSKDPNEKRDHMVLLEF
                     VTAAGITHGMDELYK"
     misc_feature    4500..4505
                     /label=XmaI/SmaI site
                     /note="XmaI/SmaI site"
     misc_feature    4506..4513
                     /label=NotI site
                     /note="NotI site"
     misc_feature    4515..4517
                     /label=STOP codon
                     /note="STOP codon"
     misc_feature    4518..4525
                     /label=AscI site
                     /note="AscI site"
     misc_feature    4526..4775
                     /label=terminator ScCYC1
                     /note="terminator ScCYC1"
     misc_feature    4776..4781
                     /label=BglII site
                     /note="BglII site"
     misc_feature    4782..4787
                     /label=SacI site
                     /note="SacI site"
     primer_bind     complement(4798..4817)
                     /label=T3
                     /note="T3"
     primer_bind     complement(4835..4855)
                     /label=M13 reverse
                     /note="M13 reverse"
     protein_bind    complement(4861..4883)
                     /label=lacO
                     /note="lacO"
     promoter        complement(4887..4917)
                     /label=lac promoter
                     /note="lac promoter"
     rep_origin      complement(5223..5851)
                     /direction=LEFT
                     /label=ColE1 origin
                     /note="ColE1 origin"
     CDS             complement(6000..6860)
                     /label=AmpR
                     /note="AmpR"
     promoter        complement(6861..6965)
                     /label=AmpR promoter
                     /note="AmpR promoter"
ORIGIN
        1 tcgcgcgttt cggtgatgac ggtgaaaacc tctgacacat gcagctcccg gagacggtca
       61 cagcttgtct gtaagcggat gccgggagca gacaagcccg tcagggcgcg tcagcgggtg
      121 ttggcgggtg tcggggctgg cttaactatg cggcatcaga gcagattgta ctgagagtgc
      181 accataaccg ggatggaacg attgaatact gtgctactct ttatgtaata taacgaattc
      241 aactgttcaa cgtatgtgac tgctctctgc ttctcggtat atatttactt gaaggaatta
      301 atttttcttt gccaatggtc tcttttacca attgcagtct ggcttaaagc aatgaggttg
      361 taattaaatg gcttgagacc tagaacaaac accttttaca atccttgttt actggttttg
      421 atagtaaatt cggttcgctt gtggtgtaca ttatattttt taggctagtc gtgatttttt
      481 gataatatca atattcttag atttgagaca ttcatgcttt ttaatttgat caatcgtttg
      541 tatcttcatt aattagtagg tggtttgata gaacatttag ttgcttgttt gactacaaat
      601 atctgcagaa tggattcggt taataaaaaa aatgtttgag gaattaattt tcgctttgga
      661 gtggaggcct caattcgatg ttgcagattt tacaagtttt taaaatgtat ttcattatta
      721 ctttttatat gcctaataaa aaagccatag tttaatctat agataacttt ttttccagtg
      781 cactaacgga cgttacattc ccatacaaaa ctgcgtagtt aaagctaagg aaaagttaat
      841 atcatgttaa ttaaatacgc tatttacaat aagacattga actcatttat atcgttgaat
      901 atgaataacc aatttcagcg aatttttaac aaacatcgtt cacctcgttt aaggatatct
      961 tgtgtatggg gtgttgactt gctttatcga ataattaccg tacctgtaat tggcttgctg
     1021 gatatagcgg tagtctaata tctagcaaaa atcttttggg tgaaaaggct tgcaatttca
     1081 cgacaccgaa ctatttgtca ttttttaata aggaagtttt ccataaattc ctgtaattct
     1141 cggttgatct aattgaaaag agtagttttg catcacgatg aggagggctt ttgtagaaag
     1201 aaatacgaac gaaacgaaaa tcagcgttgc catcgctttg gacaaagctc ccttacctga
     1261 agagtcgaat tttattgatg aacttataac ttccaagcat gcaaaccaaa agggagaaca
     1321 agtaatccaa gtagacacgg gaattggatt cttggatcac atgtatcatg cactggctaa
     1381 acatgcaggc tggagcttac gactttactc aagaggtgat ttaatcatcg atgatcatca
     1441 cactgcagaa gatactgcta ttgcacttgg tattgcattc aagcaggcta tgggtaactt
     1501 tgccggcgtt aaaagatttg gacatgctta ttgtccactt gacgaagctc tttctagaag
     1561 cgtagttgac ttgtcgggac ggccctatgc tgttatcgat ttgggattaa agcgtgaaaa
     1621 ggttggggaa ttgtcctgtg aaatgatccc tcacttacta tattcctttt cggtagcagc
     1681 tggaattact ttgcatgtta cctgcttata tggtagtaat gaccatcatc gtgctgaaag
     1741 cgcttttaaa tctctggctg ttgccatgcg cgcggctact agtcttactg gaagttctga
     1801 agtcccaagc acgaagggag tgttgtaaag atgaattgga ttatgtcagg aaaagaacga
     1861 caattttgca tccaaattgt ctaaatttta gagttgcttg aaaacaatag aaccttactt
     1921 gctttataat tacgttaatt agaagcgtta tctcgtgaag gaatatagta cgtagccgta
     1981 taaattgaat tgaatgttca gcttatagaa tagagacact ttgctgttca atgcgtcgtc
     2041 acttaccata ctcactttat tatacgactt taagtataaa ctccgcggtt atggtaaaat
     2101 taatgatgca caaacgtccg attccatatg ggtacactac aattaaatac ttttaagtaa
     2161 cgctgatttc ttatttttta tccttggtgt atttattgtt tataccgcta gggcggtgtg
     2221 aaataccgca cagatgcgta aggagaaaat accgcatcag gaaattgtaa gcgttaatat
     2281 tttgttaaaa ttcgcgttaa atttttgtta aatcagctca ttttttaacc aataggccga
     2341 aatcggcaaa atcccttata aatcaaaaga atagaccgag atagggttga gtgttgttcc
     2401 agtttggaac aagagtccac tattaaagaa cgtggactcc aacgtcaaag gnnnnnnnnn
     2461 nnnnnnnnnn nnnnnnnnnn nnnnnnnnnn nnnnnnnnnn tnnnnnnnnn nnnnnnnnnn
     2521 nnnnnnnnnn nnnnnnnnnn nnnnnnnnnn nnnnnnnnnn nnnnnnnnnn nnnnnnnnnn
     2581 nnnnnnnnnn nngnnnnnnn nnnnnnnnnn nnnnnnnnnn nnnnnnnnnn nnnnnnnnnn
     2641 nnnnnnnnnn nnnnnnnnnn nnnnnnnnnn nnnnnnnnnn nnnnnnnnnn nnnnnnnnnn
     2701 nnnnnnnnnn nnnnnnncca ttcgccattc aggctgcgca actgttggga agggcgatcg
     2761 gtgcgggcct cttcgctatt acgccagctg gcgaaagggg gatgtgctgc aaggcgatta
     2821 agttgggtaa cgccagggtt ttcccagtca cgacgttgta aaacgacggc cagtgagcgc
     2881 gcgtaatacg actcactata gggcgaattg ggtaccgggc ccatttaaat gatctacgat
     2941 aatgagacgg tgtttgggtt gtttttactg aatttttctt ttattttatg acatcttaat
     3001 ttttatgtta atgattattc ttatactttt atctatcttt gattaaaact aatattcatt
     3061 cttttgatca ctaattattt ttatagtata cgattcaacc caactataat acattgtatc
     3121 aagagaaatt tttaattaga tgtaatttaa tagccatttg ataaaaaaaa attacctttt
     3181 tttttgctag tgttaaatta ttgatcataa caatgtcgaa tgaatactaa taaaataggg
     3241 acacgcgagt tgcaaatact tgaaatacct ttgaagattt gtctgtgaat tttgataaga
     3301 tttttatgac catctctttt atattcgata tcgtgaactt tcattttctt ttgttttttg
     3361 cttttcaagt taaataacgc ggaaattata tttccttata tgtttataag agcttttaaa
     3421 ggatttgcta tatcgcttac agtactacaa ccggttgctc aatgttatcc gtttccgcgg
     3481 tcttcttccg tgcgcattct gccgtgaagt gctaacgctg tgtgtggctt tatcaaaaaa
     3541 gtggctcaaa tatagcaatt tcatacatat ttaaacaccc attatactta aatgtatatt
     3601 ttaaaatata taagagattt tcactgtata actgtgtatc ttatctatat gtaatcaacg
     3661 gcttcatacc acctcagcca gccgtgttat aacttaccgt ttaccaacta cattttttgt
     3721 aacgaaccaa aaaaccctca aaagacaaga ccctcgaggt cgacgaattc ttaattaaca
     3781 tggcaagctc caagggtgaa gagctattta ctggggttgt acccattttg gtagaactgg
     3841 acggagatgt aaacggacat aaattctctg ttagaggtga gggcgaaggc gatgccacca
     3901 atggtaaatt gactctgaag tttatatgca ctacgggtaa attacctgtt ccttggccaa
     3961 ccctagtaac aactttgaca tatggtgttc aatgtttctc aagataccca gaccatatga
     4021 aaaggcatga tttctttaaa agtgctatgc cagaaggcta cgtgcaagag agaactatct
     4081 cctttaagga tgacggtacg tataaaacac gagcagaagt gaaattcgaa ggggatacac
     4141 tagttaatcg catcgaatta aagggtatag actttaagga agatggtaat attctcggcc
     4201 ataaacttga gtataatttc aactcgcata atgtgtacat tacagctgac aaacaaaaga
     4261 acggaattaa agcgaatttt aaaatcaggc acaacgtcga agatgggtct gttcaacttg
     4321 ccgatcatta tcagcaaaac acccctattg gtgatggtcc agtcttgtta cccgataatc
     4381 actacttaag cacacagtct agattgtcaa aagatccgaa tgaaaagcgt gatcacatgg
     4441 ttttattgga atttgtcacc gctgcaggaa taactcacgg aatggacgag ctttataagc
     4501 ccggggcggc cgcttaaggc gcgcctcatg taattagtta tgtcacgctt acattcacgc
     4561 cctcctccca catccgctct aaccgaaaag gaaggagtta gacaacctga agtctaggtc
     4621 cctatttatt ttttttaata gttatgttag tattaagaac gttatttata tttcaaattt
     4681 ttcttttttt tctgtacaaa cgcgtgtacg catgtaacat tatactgaaa accttgcttg
     4741 agaaggtttt gggacgctcg aaggctttaa tttgcagatc tgagctccag cttttgttcc
     4801 ctttagtgag ggttaattgc gcgcttggcg taatcatggt catagctgtt tcctgtgtga
     4861 aattgttatc cgctcacaat tccacacaac atacgagccg gaagcataaa gtgtaaagcc
     4921 tggggtgcct aatgagtgag ctaactcaca ttaattgcgt tgcgctcact gcccgctttc
     4981 cagtcgggaa acctgtcgtg ccagctgcat taatgaatcg gccaacgcgc ggggagaggc
     5041 ggtttgcgta ttgggcgctc ttccgcttcc tcgctcactg actcgctgcg ctcggtcgtt
     5101 cggctgcggc gagcggtatc agctcactca aaggcggtaa tacggttatc cacagaatca
     5161 ggggataacg caggaaagaa catgtgagca aaaggccagc aaaaggccag gaaccgtaaa
     5221 aaggccgcgt tgctggcgtt tttccatagg ctccgccccc ctgacgagca tcacaaaaat
     5281 cgacgctcaa gtcagaggtg gcgaaacccg acaggactat aaagatacca ggcgtttccc
     5341 cctggaagct ccctcgtgcg ctctcctgtt ccgaccctgc cgcttaccgg atacctgtcc
     5401 gcctttctcc cttcgggaag cgtggcgctt tctcatagct cacgctgtag gtatctcagt
     5461 tcggtgtagg tcgttcgctc caagctgggc tgtgtgcacg aaccccccgt tcagcccgac
     5521 cgctgcgcct tatccggtaa ctatcgtctt gagtccaacc cggtaagaca cgacttatcg
     5581 ccactggcag cagccactgg taacaggatt agcagagcga ggtatgtagg cggtgctaca
     5641 gagttcttga agtggtggcc taactacggc tacactagaa gaacagtatt tggtatctgc
     5701 gctctgctga agccagttac cttcggaaaa agagttggta gctcttgatc cggcaaacaa
     5761 accaccgctg gtagcggtgg tttttttgtt tgcaagcagc agattacgcg cagaaaaaaa
     5821 ggatctcaag aagatccttt gatcttttct acggggtctg acgctcagtg gaacgaaaac
     5881 tcacgttaag ggattttggt catgagatta tcaaaaagga tcttcaccta gatcctttta
     5941 aattaaaaat gaagttttaa atcaatctaa agtatatatg agtaaacttg gtctgacagt
     6001 taccaatgct taatcagtga ggcacctatc tcagcgatct gtctatttcg ttcatccata
     6061 gttgcctgac tccccgtcgt gtagataact acgatacggg agggcttacc atctggcccc
     6121 agtgctgcaa tgataccgcg agacccacgc tcaccggctc cagatttatc agcaataaac
     6181 cagccagccg gaagggccga gcgcagaagt ggtcctgcaa ctttatccgc ctccatccag
     6241 tctattaatt gttgccggga agctagagta agtagttcgc cagttaatag tttgcgcaac
     6301 gttgttgcca ttgctacagg catcgtggtg tcacgctcgt cgtttggtat ggcttcattc
     6361 agctccggtt cccaacgatc aaggcgagtt acatgatccc ccatgttgtg caaaaaagcg
     6421 gttagctcct tcggtcctcc gatcgttgtc agaagtaagt tggccgcagt gttatcactc
     6481 atggttatgg cagcactgca taattctctt actgtcatgc catccgtaag atgcttttct
     6541 gtgactggtg agtactcaac caagtcattc tgagaatagt gtatgcggcg accgagttgc
     6601 tcttgcccgg cgtcaatacg ggataatacc gcgccacata gcagaacttt aaaagtgctc
     6661 atcattggaa aacgttcttc ggggcgaaaa ctctcaagga tcttaccgct gttgagatcc
     6721 agttcgatgt aacccactcg tgcacccaac tgatcttcag catcttttac tttcaccagc
     6781 gtttctgggt gagcaaaaac aggaaggcaa aatgccgcaa aaaagggaat aagggcgaca
     6841 cggaaatgtt gaatactcat actcttcctt tttcaatatt attgaagcat ttatcagggt
     6901 tattgtctca tgagcggata catatttgaa tgtatttaga aaaataaaca aataggggtt
     6961 ccgcgcacat ttccccgaaa agtgccacct gacgtctaag aaaccattat tatcatgaca
     7021 ttaacctata aaaataggcg tatcacgagg ccctttcgtc
//
