# Supplementary material for: A toolbox of Stable Integration Vectors (SIV) in the fission yeast Schizosaccharomyces pombe
Source: bioRxiv preprint, doi:10.1101/808329, version 1 (2019-10-18)
Supplement: Supplemental sequences [file 808329_file05.zip › Supplemental Sequences/Plasmid maps named/pAV0596 pAde6PmeI-ura4Cassette.gb]

LOCUS       Exported                7455 bp ds-DNA     circular SYN 10-OCT-2019
DEFINITION  synthetic circular DNA
ACCESSION   .
VERSION     .
KEYWORDS    .
SOURCE      synthetic DNA construct
  ORGANISM  synthetic DNA construct
REFERENCE   1  (bases 1 to 7455)
  AUTHORS   VJESTICA Aleksandar MARTIN Sophie MAREK Magdalena
  TITLE     Direct Submission
  JOURNAL   Exported Thursday, Oct 10, 2019 from SnapGene 4.3.7
            https://www.snapgene.com
FEATURES             Location/Qualifiers
     source          1..7455
                     /organism="synthetic DNA construct"
                     /note="/dnas_title=pAV0596 pAde6PmeI-ura4Cassette"
     misc_feature    193..567
                     /label=3''region ade6
                     /note="3''region ade6"
     misc_feature    568..836
                     /label=5'region ade6
                     /note="5'region ade6"
     CDS             837..2495
                     /label=ORF ade6
                     /note="ORF ade6"
     misc_feature    2496..2641
                     /label=3'region ade6
                     /note="3'region ade6"
     misc_feature    2697..3152
                     /label=F1 ori
                     /note="F1 ori"
     primer_bind     3292..3309
                     /label=M13 forward
                     /note="M13 forward"
     primer_bind     3319..3338
                     /label=T7
                     /note="T7"
     misc_feature    3421..3943
                     /label=5' region ura4
                     /note="5' region ura4"
     CDS             3944..4738
                     /label=ORF ura4
                     /note="ORF ura4"
     misc_feature    4739..5168
                     /label=3'region ura4
                     /note="3'region ura4"
     primer_bind     complement(5193..5212)
                     /label=T3
                     /note="T3"
     primer_bind     complement(5230..5250)
                     /label=M13 reverse
                     /note="M13 reverse"
     protein_bind    complement(5256..5278)
                     /note="lacO"
     rep_origin      complement(5618..6246)
                     /direction=LEFT
                     /label=ColE1 origin
                     /note="ColE1 origin"
     CDS             complement(6395..7255)
                     /label=AmpR
                     /note="AmpR"
     promoter        complement(7256..7360)
                     /note="AmpR promoter"
ORIGIN
        1 tcgcgcgttt cggtgatgac ggtgaaaacc tctgacacat gcagctcccg gagacggtca
       61 cagcttgtct gtaagcggat gccgggagca gacaagcccg tcagggcgcg tcagcgggtg
      121 ttggcgggtg tcggggctgg cttaactatg cggcatcaga gcagattgta ctgagagtgc
      181 accataaccg ggagaatcct gaataatgtg ctgtgaagca gttgaaagaa aattaaagaa
      241 cccaatataa tatgctataa agcaatcaaa aaataatagt aagaaaccca aataaaaccc
      301 cgttgaccat gttcccaatt aaattaacgc atattaatgc aaaaaatgca atattaagac
      361 tagttattaa accgataatt agtcttcaat tattaaaaga tgtagttgat ttgtattatc
      421 tttcaattgc taattctaaa tatattggag aattcaatga gtttatgcat tgaagtttaa
      481 gataacattg gcgctgattg cagcaaaagt aatcacgcat atagctgtag gaccaaaacg
      541 atcatcatat cggaccgcat tatgtttaaa cgttgcttta tatatggata acgacatata
      601 catttatttc ttgaaaaaat agcaaagcta tattgatttt agcgtatgct gctttaaagt
      661 tgcatttcac aatgcttgga aatgtaacga tgacagaatt aatacgatgc aaaactcaaa
      721 taataaactg cgcactaact cactacaata aacaactttg aaaaaaagat tcgttttttc
      781 aacatttacc atctcattaa gctgagctgc caaggtatat acatacttca tcgaatatga
      841 gcgaaaaaca ggttgtaggg atccttggag gtggtcaatt gggccgaatg atggtagagg
      901 cagcccatcg cttaaacatc aaatgcatca tcttggatgc agcaaattct cctgccaaac
      961 aaattgatgg aggacgtgag cacattgatg catcatttac tgaccccgat gcaattgttg
     1021 aactgtctaa gaagtgcacg ttattaacaa ctgaaattga gcatattaac actgatgcct
     1081 tggcagccgt tacgaaatct gttgctgttg aaccctctcc tgcaactctg cgatgcattc
     1141 aagacaaata tcttcaaaaa cagcatttac aggtttttaa gattgcactt cctgaatttt
     1201 gcgatgcacc tgaccaggaa agtgttgaaa aagcaggcca agagtttggt tatccttttg
     1261 tactgaaaag taaaacattg gcttacgacg gtcgtggaaa ttacgttgtt catcaaccat
     1321 ctgagattcc tactgccatc aaagcacttg gtgatcgtcc gctttatgtt gaaaagttcg
     1381 ttcctttctc catggaaatt gcagtgatgg tagtacgcag tttagacgga aaagtttatg
     1441 cttatcctac aactgagacc attcaaaagg ataatgtttg tcatttagta tatgcccctg
     1501 ctcgtcttcc cttctcaatt caacagcgtg ctcaaaccct tgccatggat gcggtgcgca
     1561 cttttgaagg cgctggtata tatggtgtag agatgtttgt tttgcaagat ggtgagacca
     1621 ttttactcaa cgaaattgct cctcggcctc acaattcagg tcactacacc attgaagctt
     1681 gcccaacttc tcagtttgaa gctcacttac gggccatatg tggtcttcct ttcagcgaaa
     1741 tcaacaccca actctcgact tccacaactc atgcgttgat ggtaaatatt ttaggtactg
     1801 atgatcctga ttatgtttca aagatcgcta aacgttctct gtccattccc ggtgcaactt
     1861 tgcatcttta tggtaaagct gaatctagaa agggtcgcaa gatgggacac gttaccatca
     1921 tttctgattc acctcaagaa tgtgaacgta ggtatcagat gcttcttgac gtcaaagatc
     1981 ctgtcgaatc acctgttgtt ggtattatca tgggttcgga ttctgattta agcaagatga
     2041 aagatgctgc cgtcatttta gatgaattca aggtgcctta cgaacttact attgtttcag
     2101 ctcaccgcac accagatcgc atggttactt atgctcgtac cgcagcttca agagggttgc
     2161 gtgtgattat tgctggtgct ggtggtgccg ctcatttgcc tggtatggtt gctgcaatga
     2221 cacctcttcc agtaatcggc gttcctgtaa aaggaagcac tcttgacgga gttgactctc
     2281 ttcactctat tgttcagatg cctcgaggtg tccctgtcgc cactgttgct atcaataata
     2341 gccaaaatgc cggtatttta gcctgtcgta tacttgctac atttcaaccc tcccttttgg
     2401 ctgctatgga gagctttatg gacaatatga aagagattgt tttagaaaag gctgataaat
     2461 tagaaaaagt tggttggaaa aattattctg cataggcgac catagacata actgttaaat
     2521 gattttgctt gctttttgtt ttaaataata ttttattttg aaattctaga ttgtaaaatg
     2581 tattctaaaa agtgattaaa aattaaaaat aaaaaccccc cgaataatgt gctgcgacgc
     2641 agctagggcg gtgtgaaata ccgcacagat gcgtaaggag aaaataccgc atcaggaaat
     2701 tgtaagcgtt aatattttgt taaaattcgc gttaaatttt tgttaaatca gctcattttt
     2761 taaccaatag gccgaaatcg gcaaaatccc ttataaatca aaagaataga ccgagatagg
     2821 gttgagtgtt gttccagttt ggaacaagag tccactatta aagaacgtgg actccaacgt
     2881 caaaggnnnn nnnnnnnnnn nnnnnnnnnn nnnnnnnnnn nnnnnnnnnn nnnnntnnnn
     2941 nnnnnnnnnn nnnnnnnnnn nnnnnnnnnn nnnnnnnnnn nnnnnnnnnn nnnnnnnnnn
     3001 nnnnnnnnnn nnnnnnnnnn nnnnnnngnn nnnnnnnnnn nnnnnnnnnn nnnnnnnnnn
     3061 nnnnnnnnnn nnnnnnnnnn nnnnnnnnnn nnnnnnnnnn nnnnnnnnnn nnnnnnnnnn
     3121 nnnnnnnnnn nnnnnnnnnn nnnnnnnnnn nnccattcgc cattcaggct gcgcaactgt
     3181 tgggaagggc gatcggtgcg ggcctcttcg ctattacgcc agctggcgaa agggggatgt
     3241 gctgcaaggc gattaagttg ggtaacgcca gggttttccc agtcacgacg ttgtaaaacg
     3301 acggccagtg agcgcgcgta atacgactca ctatagggcg aattgggtac cgggcccccc
     3361 ctcgaggtcg acggtatcga taagcttgat atcgaattcc tgcagcccgg gttaattaac
     3421 acaaatccca ctggctatat gtatgcattt gtgttaaaaa agtttgtata gattatttaa
     3481 tctactcagc attctttctc taaataggaa tttgttactt aatggagaaa aaaatgtttc
     3541 gatttaccta gtgtatttgt ttgtatactc acgtttaatt tcaaacatcc attctatctt
     3601 gtgtaatttt tggcatggtg aaaaagataa tcagccttat aatctttaca aaagtaagaa
     3661 attctgtaaa taagccttaa tgcccttgct ttaaattaaa atggttcttt ttcatgataa
     3721 tgtttgcact ttgtgaatat attttagata gttctgtgag gtataattaa gatgttttag
     3781 agacttatac aattttgtct ttataaattc ttaattgatt ttaccatccc agtttaacta
     3841 tgcttcgtcg gcatctctgc acatgtcgtg ttttcttacc gtattgtcct accaagaacc
     3901 tcttttttgc ttggatcgaa attaaaggtt taaaagcaaa gttatggatg ctagagtatt
     3961 tcaaagctat tcagctagag ctgaggggat gaaaaatccc attgccaagg aattgttggc
     4021 tttgatggaa gaaaagcaaa gcaacttgtc agtcgcggtc gatttgacga agaaatccga
     4081 aatcttagaa ttggtagata aaattggacc ctatgtctgt gttatcaaga cacatattga
     4141 cgttgtcgag gatttcgacc aggatatggt agaaaaactg gtggccttag gtaaaaagca
     4201 tcgttttctt atctttgagg atcgcaaatt cgcagacatt ggaaataccg tcaagctaca
     4261 atatgcatct ggtgtgtaca aaattgcttc ttgggctcat atcacaaatt gccatacagt
     4321 gccaggcgag ggtattatac aaggcctcaa agaagttggt ttacctttgg gacgtggtct
     4381 cttgcttttg gctgaaatgt cttccaaagg ctctttggct actggttcct acacagagaa
     4441 aaccttagaa tggtttgaga agcataccga tttttgcttt ggctttatag ctggtcgtcg
     4501 atttcctaac cttcaaagcg actacataac tatgtcccct ggtatcggct tggatgttaa
     4561 aggagacggg ctgggacagc aatatcgtac tcctgaagaa gtgattgtaa actgcggtag
     4621 cgatatcatc attgttggtc gtggagtcta tggagctggt cgtaatcctg ttgtcgaagc
     4681 caagagatat agagaagctg gttggaaggc atatcagcaa agactttctc agcattaaaa
     4741 aaagactaat gtaaaatttt tttggttggt tattgaaaaa gtcgatgcct tgtttgcgtt
     4801 tgttttccta ggcgttttat gtcagaaggc atttagaatt agtatacaag tactctttgg
     4861 taaaatttta tgtagcgact aaaatattaa ctattataga taaacacctt gggaataaaa
     4921 agtaatttgc tatagtaatt tattaaacat gctcctacaa cattaccaca atcttttctc
     4981 ttggattgac attgaataag aaaagagtga atttttttag acttgtaatg ataactatgt
     5041 acaaagccaa tgaaagatgt atgtagatga atgtaaaata ccatgtagac aaacaagata
     5101 aaacttggtt ataaacattg gtgttggaac agaataaatt agatgtcaaa aagtttcgtc
     5161 aatatcacgt ttaaacgagc tccagctttt gttcccttta gtgagggtta attgcgcgct
     5221 tggcgtaatc atggtcatag ctgtttcctg tgtgaaattg ttatccgctc acaattccac
     5281 acaacatacg agccggaagc ataaagtgta aagcctgggg tgcctaatga gtgagctaac
     5341 tcacattaat tgcgttgcgc tcactgcccg ctttccagtc gggaaacctg tcgtgccagc
     5401 tgcattaatg aatcggccaa cgcgcgggga gaggcggttt gcgtattggg cgctcttccg
     5461 cttcctcgct cactgactcg ctgcgctcgg tcgttcggct gcggcgagcg gtatcagctc
     5521 actcaaaggc ggtaatacgg ttatccacag aatcagggga taacgcagga aagaacatgt
     5581 gagcaaaagg ccagcaaaag gccaggaacc gtaaaaaggc cgcgttgctg gcgtttttcc
     5641 ataggctccg cccccctgac gagcatcaca aaaatcgacg ctcaagtcag aggtggcgaa
     5701 acccgacagg actataaaga taccaggcgt ttccccctgg aagctccctc gtgcgctctc
     5761 ctgttccgac cctgccgctt accggatacc tgtccgcctt tctcccttcg ggaagcgtgg
     5821 cgctttctca tagctcacgc tgtaggtatc tcagttcggt gtaggtcgtt cgctccaagc
     5881 tgggctgtgt gcacgaaccc cccgttcagc ccgaccgctg cgccttatcc ggtaactatc
     5941 gtcttgagtc caacccggta agacacgact tatcgccact ggcagcagcc actggtaaca
     6001 ggattagcag agcgaggtat gtaggcggtg ctacagagtt cttgaagtgg tggcctaact
     6061 acggctacac tagaagaaca gtatttggta tctgcgctct gctgaagcca gttaccttcg
     6121 gaaaaagagt tggtagctct tgatccggca aacaaaccac cgctggtagc ggtggttttt
     6181 ttgtttgcaa gcagcagatt acgcgcagaa aaaaaggatc tcaagaagat cctttgatct
     6241 tttctacggg gtctgacgct cagtggaacg aaaactcacg ttaagggatt ttggtcatga
     6301 gattatcaaa aaggatcttc acctagatcc ttttaaatta aaaatgaagt tttaaatcaa
     6361 tctaaagtat atatgagtaa acttggtctg acagttacca atgcttaatc agtgaggcac
     6421 ctatctcagc gatctgtcta tttcgttcat ccatagttgc ctgactcccc gtcgtgtaga
     6481 taactacgat acgggagggc ttaccatctg gccccagtgc tgcaatgata ccgcgagacc
     6541 cacgctcacc ggctccagat ttatcagcaa taaaccagcc agccggaagg gccgagcgca
     6601 gaagtggtcc tgcaacttta tccgcctcca tccagtctat taattgttgc cgggaagcta
     6661 gagtaagtag ttcgccagtt aatagtttgc gcaacgttgt tgccattgct acaggcatcg
     6721 tggtgtcacg ctcgtcgttt ggtatggctt cattcagctc cggttcccaa cgatcaaggc
     6781 gagttacatg atcccccatg ttgtgcaaaa aagcggttag ctccttcggt cctccgatcg
     6841 ttgtcagaag taagttggcc gcagtgttat cactcatggt tatggcagca ctgcataatt
     6901 ctcttactgt catgccatcc gtaagatgct tttctgtgac tggtgagtac tcaaccaagt
     6961 cattctgaga atagtgtatg cggcgaccga gttgctcttg cccggcgtca atacgggata
     7021 ataccgcgcc acatagcaga actttaaaag tgctcatcat tggaaaacgt tcttcggggc
     7081 gaaaactctc aaggatctta ccgctgttga gatccagttc gatgtaaccc actcgtgcac
     7141 ccaactgatc ttcagcatct tttactttca ccagcgtttc tgggtgagca aaaacaggaa
     7201 ggcaaaatgc cgcaaaaaag ggaataaggg cgacacggaa atgttgaata ctcatactct
     7261 tcctttttca atattattga agcatttatc agggttattg tctcatgagc ggatacatat
     7321 ttgaatgtat ttagaaaaat aaacaaatag gggttccgcg cacatttccc cgaaaagtgc
     7381 cacctgacgt ctaagaaacc attattatca tgacattaac ctataaaaat aggcgtatca
     7441 cgaggccctt tcgtc
//
