# Supplementary material for: A toolbox of Stable Integration Vectors (SIV) in the fission yeast Schizosaccharomyces pombe
Source: bioRxiv preprint, doi:10.1101/808329, version 1 (2019-10-18)
Supplement: Supplemental sequences [file 808329_file05.zip › Supplemental Sequences/Plasmid maps named/pAV0746 pUra4AfeI-prga3-sfGFP-termScCYC1.gb]

LOCUS       Exported                8105 bp ds-DNA     circular SYN 09-SEP-2019
DEFINITION  synthetic circular DNA.
ACCESSION   .
VERSION     .
KEYWORDS    .
SOURCE      synthetic DNA construct
  ORGANISM  synthetic DNA construct
REFERENCE   1  (bases 1 to 8105)
  AUTHORS   VJESTICA Aleksandar MARTIN Sophie MAREK Magdalena
  TITLE     Direct Submission
  JOURNAL   Exported Monday, Sep 9, 2019 from SnapGene 4.3.7
            https://www.snapgene.com
FEATURES             Location/Qualifiers
     source          1..8105
                     /organism="synthetic DNA construct"
                     /mol_type="other DNA"
     misc_feature    193..676
                     /label=3''region ura4
                     /note="3''region ura4"
     misc_feature    677..1640
                     /label=5'region ura4
                     /note="5'region ura4"
     CDS             1641..2435
                     /label=ORF ura4
                     /note="ORF ura4"
     misc_feature    2436..2870
                     /label=3'region ura4
                     /note="3'region ura4"
     misc_feature    2926..3381
                     /label=F1 ori
                     /note="F1 ori"
     primer_bind     3521..3538
                     /label=M13 forward
                     /note="M13 forward"
     primer_bind     3548..3567
                     /label=T7
                     /note="T7"
     misc_feature    3575..3580
                     /label=KpnI site
                     /note="KpnI site"
     misc_feature    3581..3586
                     /label=ApaI site
                     /note="ApaI site"
     misc_feature    3587..3594
                     /label=SwaI site
                     /note="SwaI site"
     promoter        3595..4797
                     /label=promoter rga3
     misc_feature    4798..4803
                     /label=XhoI site
                     /note="XhoI site"
     misc_feature    4804..4809
                     /label=SalI site
                     /note="SalI site"
     misc_feature    4810..4815
                     /label=EcoRI site
                     /note="EcoRI site"
     misc_feature    4816..4823
                     /label=PacI site
                     /note="PacI site"
     CDS             4825..4833
                     /codon_start=1
                     /label=START-Ala-Ser-
                     /note="START-Ala-Ser-"
                     /translation="MAS"
     CDS             4834..5544
                     /codon_start=1
                     /label=sfGFP
                     /translation="SKGEELFTGVVPILVELDGDVNGHKFSVRGEGEGDATNGKLTLKF
                     ICTTGKLPVPWPTLVTTLTYGVQCFSRYPDHMKRHDFFKSAMPEGYVQERTISFKDDGT
                     YKTRAEVKFEGDTLVNRIELKGIDFKEDGNILGHKLEYNFNSHNVYITADKQKNGIKAN
                     FKIRHNVEDGSVQLADHYQQNTPIGDGPVLLPDNHYLSTQSRLSKDPNEKRDHMVLLEF
                     VTAAGITHGMDELYK"
     misc_feature    5545..5550
                     /label=XmaI/SmaI site
                     /note="XmaI/SmaI site"
     misc_feature    5551..5558
                     /label=NotI site
                     /note="NotI site"
     misc_feature    5560..5562
                     /label=STOP codon
                     /note="STOP codon"
     misc_feature    5563..5570
                     /label=AscI site
                     /note="AscI site"
     misc_feature    5571..5820
                     /label=terminator ScCYC1
                     /note="terminator ScCYC1"
     misc_feature    5821..5826
                     /label=BglII site
                     /note="BglII site"
     misc_feature    5827..5832
                     /label=SacI site
                     /note="SacI site"
     primer_bind     complement(5843..5862)
                     /label=T3
                     /note="T3"
     primer_bind     complement(5880..5900)
                     /label=M13 reverse
                     /note="M13 reverse"
     protein_bind    complement(5906..5928)
                     /label=lacO
                     /note="lacO"
     promoter        complement(5932..5962)
                     /label=lac promoter
                     /note="lac promoter"
     rep_origin      complement(6268..6896)
                     /direction=LEFT
                     /label=ColE1 origin
                     /note="ColE1 origin"
     CDS             complement(7045..7905)
                     /label=AmpR
                     /note="AmpR"
     promoter        complement(7906..8010)
                     /label=AmpR promoter
                     /note="AmpR promoter"
ORIGIN
        1 tcgcgcgttt cggtgatgac ggtgaaaacc tctgacacat gcagctcccg gagacggtca
       61 cagcttgtct gtaagcggat gccgggagca gacaagcccg tcagggcgcg tcagcgggtg
      121 ttggcgggtg tcggggctgg cttaactatg cggcatcaga gcagattgta ctgagagtgc
      181 accataaccg ggtattagtc aaaactagta tactttttct cggagtataa tacacaatat
      241 cggtgcaaat aggttttaaa attgctccaa tcacatgttc ttaagaaaaa aacgtcaaaa
      301 gaaatctaag tattcccaaa ataattcctc ctgacatgag aagaataaaa aacactaaga
      361 tgcattgtca gtatgaaaca caagccaaag ttgctaacaa taggatcaat tcttacttac
      421 tggcaatgtt acgaggaatc ttggtaggag gatgtttggc aacataacgt tcttttgaat
      481 ttgtttttac acgacgagta atgttcttct gaaactgtgt gtttgcacga cgctgagagg
      541 gagtttgaac cgtctaaaag acatagttag gatccatgat gcacagattt ctaaagataa
      601 aactacttac aggcatgttg gtttattaaa aaagaaaaac aggaatgata agagggaaag
      661 aatacgtgta cagagcgctt acataatgag tgagtgtcat tattgaggaa tgccatgtca
      721 gatttgacac aactcagaac ttattaactt tttatgattg gaacttttgt tttgcccaag
      781 gaatttttaa tggaagaagt tgttttataa atgatattga atttatatcc actcttttta
      841 gcgcatttgc atctctactt taggttcttc tttgactaga ttctaggatg cgtattggat
      901 atactggtct ttgaatcatt gtcgaaaaaa aaattcatgg ttgtacccat gagcaaactg
      961 cttttgtggt tatccatgtg cttcttttgt tcagcatcta tcttcttaat cgcatggaag
     1021 atttgattta aaccaaaaga aatattgtta aactttgaca gaagctttaa attttgattc
     1081 catacattaa atggataaaa ctcctgaagc ttagctacaa atcccactgg ctatatgtat
     1141 gcatttgtgt taaaaaagtt tgtatagatt atttaatcta ctcagcattc tttctctaaa
     1201 taggaatttg ttacttaatg gagaaaaaaa tgtttcgatt tacctagtgt atttgtttgt
     1261 atactcacgt ttaatttcaa acatccattc tatcttgtgt aatttttggc atggtgaaaa
     1321 agataatcag ccttataatc tttacaaaag taagaaattc tgtaaataag ccttaatgcc
     1381 cttgctttaa attaaaatgg ttctttttca tgataatgtt tgcactttgt gaatatattt
     1441 tagatagttc tgtgaggtat aattaagatg ttttagagac ttatacaatt ttgtctttat
     1501 aaattcttaa ttgattttac catcccagtt taactatgct tcgtcggcat ctctgcacat
     1561 gtcgtgtttt cttaccgtat tgtcctacca agaacctctt ttttgcttgg atcgaaatta
     1621 aaggtttaaa agcaaagtta tggatgctag agtatttcaa agctattcag ctagagctga
     1681 ggggatgaaa aatcccattg ccaaggaatt gttggctttg atggaagaaa agcaaagcaa
     1741 cttgtcagtc gcggtcgatt tgacgaagaa atccgaaatc ttagaattgg tagataaaat
     1801 tggaccctat gtctgtgtta tcaagacaca tattgacgtt gtcgaggatt tcgaccagga
     1861 tatggtagaa aaactggtgg ccttaggtaa aaagcatcgt tttcttatct ttgaggatcg
     1921 caaattcgca gacattggaa ataccgtcaa gctacaatat gcatctggtg tgtacaaaat
     1981 tgcttcttgg gctcatatca caaattgcca tacagtgcca ggcgagggta ttatacaagg
     2041 cctcaaagaa gttggtttac ctttgggacg tggtctcttg cttttggctg aaatgtcttc
     2101 caaaggctct ttggctactg gttcctacac agagaaaacc ttagaatggt ttgagaagca
     2161 taccgatttt tgctttggct ttatagctgg tcgtcgattt cctaaccttc aaagcgacta
     2221 cataactatg tcccctggta tcggcttgga tgttaaagga gacgggctgg gacagcaata
     2281 tcgtactcct gaagaagtga ttgtaaactg cggtagcgat atcatcattg ttggtcgtgg
     2341 agtttatgga gctggtcgta atcctgttgt cgaagccaag agatatagag aagctggttg
     2401 gaaggcatat cagcaaagac tttctcagca ttaaaaaaag actaatgtaa aatttttttg
     2461 gttggttatt gaaaaagtcg atgccttgtt tgcgtttgtt ttcctaggcg ttttatgtca
     2521 gaaggcattt agaattagta tacaagtact ctttggtaaa attttatgta gcgactaaaa
     2581 tattaactat tatagataaa caccttggga ataaaaagta atttgctata gtaatttatt
     2641 aaacatgctc ctacaacatt accacaatct tttctcttgg attgacattg aataagaaaa
     2701 gagtgaattt ttttagactt gtaatgataa ctatgtacaa agccaatgaa agatgtatgt
     2761 agatgaatgt aaaataccat gtagacaaac aagataaaac ttggttataa acattggtgt
     2821 tggaacagaa taaattagat gtcaaaaagt ttcgtcaata tcacaagctt gctagggcgg
     2881 tgtgaaatac cgcacagatg cgtaaggaga aaataccgca tcaggaaatt gtaagcgtta
     2941 atattttgtt aaaattcgcg ttaaattttt gttaaatcag ctcatttttt aaccaatagg
     3001 ccgaaatcgg caaaatccct tataaatcaa aagaatagac cgagataggg ttgagtgttg
     3061 ttccagtttg gaacaagagt ccactattaa agaacgtgga ctccaacgtc aaaggnnnnn
     3121 nnnnnnnnnn nnnnnnnnnn nnnnnnnnnn nnnnnnnnnn nnnntnnnnn nnnnnnnnnn
     3181 nnnnnnnnnn nnnnnnnnnn nnnnnnnnnn nnnnnnnnnn nnnnnnnnnn nnnnnnnnnn
     3241 nnnnnnnnnn nnnnnngnnn nnnnnnnnnn nnnnnnnnnn nnnnnnnnnn nnnnnnnnnn
     3301 nnnnnnnnnn nnnnnnnnnn nnnnnnnnnn nnnnnnnnnn nnnnnnnnnn nnnnnnnnnn
     3361 nnnnnnnnnn nnnnnnnnnn nccattcgcc attcaggctg cgcaactgtt gggaagggcg
     3421 atcggtgcgg gcctcttcgc tattacgcca gctggcgaaa gggggatgtg ctgcaaggcg
     3481 attaagttgg gtaacgccag ggttttccca gtcacgacgt tgtaaaacga cggccagtga
     3541 gcgcgcgtaa tacgactcac tatagggcga attgggtacc gggcccattt aaatcgaact
     3601 acagtcttga agcctttaca aaaacataaa ttgtttttta gcgctgcctc tgtgttggat
     3661 agcaatcctt tctttttatc gtcattttct gccaagtttg ttttttccta gaaagaaaat
     3721 ttaatacttc ctctttatag caatcagtta ttgccattta taatgatgag tcccagtgtt
     3781 cacaatattc tgaaactttt tttgttaaaa actgattgct ttcttccgta taattgtccc
     3841 aatattcgca ccacaactat aaaaattttt tttaggagcc tttacttcct tcttaaaagc
     3901 aatagttact taatcaatta tagcgacccc gctatttgag atacacattt tataaattct
     3961 acactttttg gaaacgagca ttttctcttg tccctttatt tgacgatccg accgttcacg
     4021 ctacaaacgt ctacaaaatt tttttctcta gaaagcatct ctccttctgt ttactcctgt
     4081 tgctaccgaa attttttctt tttttttgtc ctctgtgttt tttgatcagg aatgtatata
     4141 tctttaacca ttttttagcg ggttttttct aaaggtaaag ctatttaagc cagaaaaaca
     4201 gttcattttc ctttttcctt ctaatttcgg caatttccct tttcacaaat atcaccattt
     4261 ttgagtggaa agaaaagcct agagagcgga aacgctgcca aacccattaa aattaattat
     4321 ctgtaatatt ataatcgtat ttaatagcta ttcataacac ccgtttcgtc taaactcccg
     4381 taataaacca tgtgactttt ggcaatttta cgcaccatat cgtagaacac ggcgataatt
     4441 tccatagtgt ttcgctaggc tagggcaagg caagccaaag accatagtgc catgtgtacg
     4501 acgcatgcaa attttaaggg attagagtga acgactcgct actgccgttc tcaccgctcc
     4561 actgggcaat gatgccaaca actgcagtaa taattattcc ttagccattt accaattgtt
     4621 tcgaacttca atcataaaat tgggaatatt ttcatttact tgatgggaag ctgaggaatg
     4681 aaaataggta cccaaaggaa tcgttgtgaa aataaaaatc aacaaagcca aattcatgac
     4741 gctagattga agttcataac gtttagcagg aaataagaag agcatatata cgataagctc
     4801 gaggtcgacg aattcttaat taacatggca agctccaagg gtgaagagct atttactggg
     4861 gttgtaccca ttttggtaga actggacgga gatgtaaacg gacataaatt ctctgttaga
     4921 ggtgagggcg aaggcgatgc caccaatggt aaattgactc tgaagtttat atgcactacg
     4981 ggtaaattac ctgttccttg gccaacccta gtaacaactt tgacatatgg tgttcaatgt
     5041 ttctcaagat acccagacca tatgaaaagg catgatttct ttaaaagtgc tatgccagaa
     5101 ggctacgtgc aagagagaac tatctccttt aaggatgacg gtacgtataa aacacgagca
     5161 gaagtgaaat tcgaagggga tacactagtt aatcgcatcg aattaaaggg tatagacttt
     5221 aaggaagatg gtaatattct cggccataaa cttgagtata atttcaactc gcataatgtg
     5281 tacattacag ctgacaaaca aaagaacgga attaaagcga attttaaaat caggcacaac
     5341 gtcgaagatg ggtctgttca acttgccgat cattatcagc aaaacacccc tattggtgat
     5401 ggtccagtct tgttacccga taatcactac ttaagcacac agtctagatt gtcaaaagat
     5461 ccgaatgaaa agcgtgatca catggtttta ttggaatttg tcaccgctgc aggaataact
     5521 cacggaatgg acgagcttta taagcccggg gcggccgctt aaggcgcgcc tcatgtaatt
     5581 agttatgtca cgcttacatt cacgccctcc tcccacatcc gctctaaccg aaaaggaagg
     5641 agttagacaa cctgaagtct aggtccctat ttattttttt taatagttat gttagtatta
     5701 agaacgttat ttatatttca aatttttctt ttttttctgt acaaacgcgt gtacgcatgt
     5761 aacattatac tgaaaacctt gcttgagaag gttttgggac gctcgaaggc tttaatttgc
     5821 agatctgagc tccagctttt gttcccttta gtgagggtta attgcgcgct tggcgtaatc
     5881 atggtcatag ctgtttcctg tgtgaaattg ttatccgctc acaattccac acaacatacg
     5941 agccggaagc ataaagtgta aagcctgggg tgcctaatga gtgagctaac tcacattaat
     6001 tgcgttgcgc tcactgcccg ctttccagtc gggaaacctg tcgtgccagc tgcattaatg
     6061 aatcggccaa cgcgcgggga gaggcggttt gcgtattggg cgctcttccg cttcctcgct
     6121 cactgactcg ctgcgctcgg tcgttcggct gcggcgagcg gtatcagctc actcaaaggc
     6181 ggtaatacgg ttatccacag aatcagggga taacgcagga aagaacatgt gagcaaaagg
     6241 ccagcaaaag gccaggaacc gtaaaaaggc cgcgttgctg gcgtttttcc ataggctccg
     6301 cccccctgac gagcatcaca aaaatcgacg ctcaagtcag aggtggcgaa acccgacagg
     6361 actataaaga taccaggcgt ttccccctgg aagctccctc gtgcgctctc ctgttccgac
     6421 cctgccgctt accggatacc tgtccgcctt tctcccttcg ggaagcgtgg cgctttctca
     6481 tagctcacgc tgtaggtatc tcagttcggt gtaggtcgtt cgctccaagc tgggctgtgt
     6541 gcacgaaccc cccgttcagc ccgaccgctg cgccttatcc ggtaactatc gtcttgagtc
     6601 caacccggta agacacgact tatcgccact ggcagcagcc actggtaaca ggattagcaa
     6661 agcgaggtat gtaggcggtg ctacagagtt cttgaagtgg tggcctaact acggctacac
     6721 tagaagaaca gtatttggta tctgcgctct gctgaagcca gttaccttcg gaaaaagagt
     6781 tggtagctct tgatccggca aacaaaccac cgctggtagc ggtggttttt ttgtttgcaa
     6841 gcagcagatt acgcgcagaa aaaaaggatc tcaagaagat cctttgatct tttctacggg
     6901 gtctgacgct cagtggaacg aaaactcacg ttaagggatt ttggtcatga gattatcaaa
     6961 aaggatcttc acctagatcc ttttaaatta aaaatgaagt tttaaatcaa tctaaagtat
     7021 atatgagtaa acttggtctg acagttacca atgcttaatc agtgaggcac ctatctcagc
     7081 gatctgtcta tttcgttcat ccatagttgc ctgactcccc gtcgtgtaga taactacgat
     7141 acgggagggc ttaccatctg gccccagtgc tgcaatgata ccgcgagacc cacgctcacc
     7201 ggctccagat ttatcagcaa taaaccagcc agccggaagg gccgagcgca gaagtggtcc
     7261 tgcaacttta tccgcctcca tccagtctat taattgttgc cgggaagcta gagtaagtag
     7321 ttcgccagtt aatagtttgc gcaacgttgt tgccattgct acaggcatcg tggtgtcacg
     7381 ctcgtcgttt ggtatggctt cattcagctc cggttcccaa cgatcaaggc gagttacatg
     7441 atcccccatg ttgtgcaaaa aagcggttag ctccttcggt cctccgatcg ttgtcagaag
     7501 taagttggcc gcagtgttat cactcatggt tatggcagca ctgcataatt ctcttactgt
     7561 catgccatcc gtaagatgct tttctgtgac tggtgagtac tcaaccaagt cattctgaga
     7621 atagtgtatg cggcgaccga gttgctcttg cccggcgtca atacgggata ataccgcgcc
     7681 acatagcaga actttaaaag tgctcatcat tggaaaacgt tcttcggggc gaaaactctc
     7741 aaggatctta ccgctgttga gatccagttc gatgtaaccc actcgtgcac ccaactgatc
     7801 ttcagcatct tttactttca ccagcgtttc tgggtgagca aaaacaggaa ggcaaaatgc
     7861 cgcaaaaaag ggaataaggg cgacacggaa atgttgaata ctcatactct tcctttttca
     7921 atattattga agcatttatc agggttattg tctcatgagc ggatacatat ttgaatgtat
     7981 ttagaaaaat aaacaaatag gggttccgcg cacatttccc cgaaaagtgc cacctgacgt
     8041 ctaagaaacc attattatca tgacattaac ctataaaaat aggcgtatca cgaggccctt
     8101 tcgtc
//
