# Supplementary material for: A toolbox of Stable Integration Vectors (SIV) in the fission yeast Schizosaccharomyces pombe
Source: bioRxiv preprint, doi:10.1101/808329, version 1 (2019-10-18)
Supplement: Supplemental sequences [file 808329_file05.zip › Supplemental Sequences/Plasmid maps named/pAV0328 pUra4AfeI-pact1-mCherry-terminatorTdh1.gb]

LOCUS       Exported                8168 bp ds-DNA     circular SYN 15-MAR-2019
DEFINITION  synthetic circular DNA
ACCESSION   .
VERSION     .
KEYWORDS    .
SOURCE      synthetic DNA construct
  ORGANISM  synthetic DNA construct
REFERENCE   1  (bases 1 to 8168)
  AUTHORS   VJESTICA Aleksandar MARTIN Sophie MAREK Magdalena
  TITLE     Direct Submission
  JOURNAL   Exported Mar 15, 2019 from SnapGene Viewer 4.1.2
            http://www.snapgene.com
FEATURES             Location/Qualifiers
     source          1..8168
                     /organism="synthetic DNA construct"
                     /note="/dnas_title=pAV0328 
                     pUra4AfeI-pact1-mCherry-terminatorTdh1"
     misc_feature    193..676
                     /label=3''region ura4
                     /note="3''region ura4"
     misc_feature    677..1640
                     /label=5'region ura4
                     /note="5'region ura4"
     CDS             1641..2435
                     /label=ORF ura4
                     /note="ORF ura4"
     misc_feature    2436..2870
                     /label=3'region ura4
                     /note="3'region ura4"
     rep_origin      2926..3381
                     /label=F1 ori
                     /note="F1 ori"
     primer_bind     3521..3538
                     /label=M13 forward
                     /note="M13 forward"
     primer_bind     3548..3567
                     /label=T7
                     /note="T7"
     promoter        3589..4410
                     /note="/type=promoter_act1"
     CDS             4417..5130
                     /label=mCherry
                     /note="mCherry"
     terminator      5181..5880
                     /label=terminator SpTdh1
                     /note="terminator SpTdh1"
     primer_bind     complement(5906..5925)
                     /label=T3
                     /note="T3"
     primer_bind     complement(5943..5963)
                     /label=M13 reverse
                     /note="M13 reverse"
     protein_bind    complement(5969..5991)
                     /note="lacO"
     promoter        complement(5995..6025)
                     /note="lac promoter"
     rep_origin      complement(6331..6959)
                     /direction=LEFT
                     /label=ColE1 origin
                     /note="ColE1 origin"
     CDS             complement(7108..7968)
                     /label=AmpR
                     /note="AmpR"
     promoter        complement(7969..8073)
                     /note="AmpR promoter"
ORIGIN
        1 tcgcgcgttt cggtgatgac ggtgaaaacc tctgacacat gcagctcccg gagacggtca
       61 cagcttgtct gtaagcggat gccgggagca gacaagcccg tcagggcgcg tcagcgggtg
      121 ttggcgggtg tcggggctgg cttaactatg cggcatcaga gcagattgta ctgagagtgc
      181 accataaccg ggtattagtc aaaactagta tactttttct cggagtataa tacacaatat
      241 cggtgcaaat aggttttaaa attgctccaa tcacatgttc ttaagaaaaa aacgtcaaaa
      301 gaaatctaag tattcccaaa ataattcctc ctgacatgag aagaataaaa aacactaaga
      361 tgcattgtca gtatgaaaca caagccaaag ttgctaacaa taggatcaat tcttacttac
      421 tggcaatgtt acgaggaatc ttggtaggag gatgtttggc aacataacgt tcttttgaat
      481 ttgtttttac acgacgagta atgttcttct gaaactgtgt gtttgcacga cgctgagagg
      541 gagtttgaac cgtctaaaag acatagttag gatccatgat gcacagattt ctaaagataa
      601 aactacttac aggcatgttg gtttattaaa aaagaaaaac aggaatgata agagggaaag
      661 aatacgtgta cagagcgctt acataatgag tgagtgtcat tattgaggaa tgccatgtca
      721 gatttgacac aactcagaac ttattaactt tttatgattg gaacttttgt tttgcccaag
      781 gaatttttaa tggaagaagt tgttttataa atgatattga atttatatcc actcttttta
      841 gcgcatttgc atctctactt taggttcttc tttgactaga ttctaggatg cgtattggat
      901 atactggtct ttgaatcatt gtcgaaaaaa aaattcatgg ttgtacccat gagcaaactg
      961 cttttgtggt tatccatgtg cttcttttgt tcagcatcta tcttcttaat cgcatggaag
     1021 atttgattta aaccaaaaga aatattgtta aactttgaca gaagctttaa attttgattc
     1081 catacattaa atggataaaa ctcctgaagc ttagctacaa atcccactgg ctatatgtat
     1141 gcatttgtgt taaaaaagtt tgtatagatt atttaatcta ctcagcattc tttctctaaa
     1201 taggaatttg ttacttaatg gagaaaaaaa tgtttcgatt tacctagtgt atttgtttgt
     1261 atactcacgt ttaatttcaa acatccattc tatcttgtgt aatttttggc atggtgaaaa
     1321 agataatcag ccttataatc tttacaaaag taagaaattc tgtaaataag ccttaatgcc
     1381 cttgctttaa attaaaatgg ttctttttca tgataatgtt tgcactttgt gaatatattt
     1441 tagatagttc tgtgaggtat aattaagatg ttttagagac ttatacaatt ttgtctttat
     1501 aaattcttaa ttgattttac catcccagtt taactatgct tcgtcggcat ctctgcacat
     1561 gtcgtgtttt cttaccgtat tgtcctacca agaacctctt ttttgcttgg atcgaaatta
     1621 aaggtttaaa agcaaagtta tggatgctag agtatttcaa agctattcag ctagagctga
     1681 ggggatgaaa aatcccattg ccaaggaatt gttggctttg atggaagaaa agcaaagcaa
     1741 cttgtcagtc gcggtcgatt tgacgaagaa atccgaaatc ttagaattgg tagataaaat
     1801 tggaccctat gtctgtgtta tcaagacaca tattgacgtt gtcgaggatt tcgaccagga
     1861 tatggtagaa aaactggtgg ccttaggtaa aaagcatcgt tttcttatct ttgaggatcg
     1921 caaattcgca gacattggaa ataccgtcaa gctacaatat gcatctggtg tgtacaaaat
     1981 tgcttcttgg gctcatatca caaattgcca tacagtgcca ggcgagggta ttatacaagg
     2041 cctcaaagaa gttggtttac ctttgggacg tggtctcttg cttttggctg aaatgtcttc
     2101 caaaggctct ttggctactg gttcctacac agagaaaacc ttagaatggt ttgagaagca
     2161 taccgatttt tgctttggct ttatagctgg tcgtcgattt cctaaccttc aaagcgacta
     2221 cataactatg tcccctggta tcggcttgga tgttaaagga gacgggctgg gacagcaata
     2281 tcgtactcct gaagaagtga ttgtaaactg cggtagcgat atcatcattg ttggtcgtgg
     2341 agtttatgga gctggtcgta atcctgttgt cgaagccaag agatatagag aagctggttg
     2401 gaaggcatat cagcaaagac tttctcagca ttaaaaaaag actaatgtaa aatttttttg
     2461 gttggttatt gaaaaagtcg atgccttgtt tgcgtttgtt ttcctaggcg ttttatgtca
     2521 gaaggcattt agaattagta tacaagtact ctttggtaaa attttatgta gcgactaaaa
     2581 tattaactat tatagataaa caccttggga ataaaaagta atttgctata gtaatttatt
     2641 aaacatgctc ctacaacatt accacaatct tttctcttgg attgacattg aataagaaaa
     2701 gagtgaattt ttttagactt gtaatgataa ctatgtacaa agccaatgaa agatgtatgt
     2761 agatgaatgt aaaataccat gtagacaaac aagataaaac ttggttataa acattggtgt
     2821 tggaacagaa taaattagat gtcaaaaagt ttcgtcaata tcacaagctt gctagggcgg
     2881 tgtgaaatac cgcacagatg cgtaaggaga aaataccgca tcaggaaatt gtaagcgtta
     2941 atattttgtt aaaattcgcg ttaaattttt gttaaatcag ctcatttttt aaccaatagg
     3001 ccgaaatcgg caaaatccct tataaatcaa aagaatagac cgagataggg ttgagtgttg
     3061 ttccagtttg gaacaagagt ccactattaa agaacgtgga ctccaacgtc aaaggnnnnn
     3121 nnnnnnnnnn nnnnnnnnnn nnnnnnnnnn nnnnnnnnnn nnnntnnnnn nnnnnnnnnn
     3181 nnnnnnnnnn nnnnnnnnnn nnnnnnnnnn nnnnnnnnnn nnnnnnnnnn nnnnnnnnnn
     3241 nnnnnnnnnn nnnnnngnnn nnnnnnnnnn nnnnnnnnnn nnnnnnnnnn nnnnnnnnnn
     3301 nnnnnnnnnn nnnnnnnnnn nnnnnnnnnn nnnnnnnnnn nnnnnnnnnn nnnnnnnnnn
     3361 nnnnnnnnnn nnnnnnnnnn nccattcgcc attcaggctg cgcaactgtt gggaagggcg
     3421 atcggtgcgg gcctcttcgc tattacgcca gctggcgaaa gggggatgtg ctgcaaggcg
     3481 attaagttgg gtaacgccag ggttttccca gtcacgacgt tgtaaaacga cggccagtga
     3541 gcgcgcgtaa tacgactcac tatagggcga attgggtacc gagcatgcga tctacgataa
     3601 tgagacggtg tttgggttgt ttttactgaa tttttctttt attttatgac atcttaattt
     3661 ttatgttaat gattattctt atacttttat ctatctttga ttaaaactaa tattcattct
     3721 tttgatcact aattattttt atagtatacg attcaaccca actataatac attgtatcaa
     3781 gagaaatttt taattagatg taatttaata gccatttgat aaaaaaaaat tacctttttt
     3841 tttgctagtg ttaaattatt gatcataaca atgtcgaatg aatactaata aaatagggac
     3901 acgcgagttg caaatacttg aaataccttt gaagatttgt ctgtgaattt tgataagatt
     3961 tttatgacca tctcttttat attcgatatc gtgaactttc attttctttt gttttttgct
     4021 tttcaagtta aataacgcgg aaattatatt tccttatatg tttataagag cttttaaagg
     4081 atttgctata tcgcttacag tactacaacc ggttgctcaa tgttatccgt ttccgcggtc
     4141 ttcttccgtg cgcattctgc cgtgaagtgc taacgctgtg tgtggcttta tcaaaaaagt
     4201 ggctcaaata tagcaatttc atacatattt aaacacccat tatacttaaa tgtatatttt
     4261 aaaatatata agagattttc actgtataac tgtgtatctt atctatatgt aatcaacggc
     4321 ttcataccac ctcagccagc cgtgttataa cttaccgttt accaactaca ttttttgtaa
     4381 cgaaccaaaa aaccctcaaa agacaagacc gaattcatgg caagcgtgag caagggcgag
     4441 gaggataaca tggccatcat caaggagttc atgcgcttca aggtgcacat ggagggctcc
     4501 gtgaacggcc acgagttcga gatcgagggc gagggcgagg gccgccccta cgagggcacc
     4561 cagaccgcca agctgaaggt gaccaagggt ggccccctgc ccttcgcctg ggacatcctg
     4621 tcccctcagt tcatgtacgg ctccaaggcc tacgtgaagc accccgccga catccccgac
     4681 tacttgaagc tgtccttccc cgagggcttc aagtgggagc gcgtgatgaa cttcgaggac
     4741 ggcggcgtgg tgaccgtgac ccaggactcc tccctgcagg acggcgagtt catctacaag
     4801 gtgaagctgc gcggcaccaa cttcccctcc gacggccccg taatgcagaa gaagaccatg
     4861 ggctgggagg cctcctccga gcggatgtac cccgaggacg gcgccctgaa gggcgagatc
     4921 aagcagaggc tgaagctgaa ggacggcggc cactacgacg ctgaggtcaa gaccacctac
     4981 aaggccaaga agcccgtgca gctgcccggc gcctacaacg tcaacatcaa gttggacatc
     5041 acctcccaca acgaggacta caccatcgtg gaacagtacg aacgcgccga gggccgccac
     5101 tccaccggcg gcatggacga gctgtacaag taaggcgcgc cataagcggc cgccaccgcg
     5161 gtggagctcg gctctagagc ttttatgatt ttgataaata ctttttttcg ttttggtttg
     5221 tgatacgtat agtttgcctg tctccttttg taaatgatct tcttttgtag tcttgtgtaa
     5281 tctctttttc atttggtcaa cttaagtgaa tttttttttg tcagtttcct tgtaggatat
     5341 tatgtcaaag tcttatttat actatatatt attgctttgg tggtgagtcg catttgtggg
     5401 gacggtgtta ctttactgat ggatttaggt aggaggcatc cactgtcccc catttcgcta
     5461 gcttaagttt aatatgaaga tgcacttaag catgaacgcc cgttttgatc tttttcactt
     5521 gtaccgcgaa gagcttgttt tactgttttt ccgtctgcat cccgagaact agttgatctc
     5581 ccaatgcaca ctttagactt tattcaaacc gaagtcggtt ttgtaattta aaaattttta
     5641 cccactgtaa agtacaaaca attcatcgct atgttagttg tgtacgctac tagcgcatca
     5701 catgattaca tgttaatcaa caaaaacgaa aatgtttatt gtcaatctaa aaatacatat
     5761 gtccgttaag acaaaagtat gaggctggat ggaatgagca atggtagcaa aaggtttccg
     5821 aaatggtcat atcatttttt caatttttgc tgatctcaaa tacctcaact tgttttattc
     5881 gtttaaaccg agctccagct tttgttccct ttagtgaggg ttaattgcgc gcttggcgta
     5941 atcatggtca tagctgtttc ctgtgtgaaa ttgttatccg ctcacaattc cacacaacat
     6001 acgagccgga agcataaagt gtaaagcctg gggtgcctaa tgagtgagct aactcacatt
     6061 aattgcgttg cgctcactgc ccgctttcca gtcgggaaac ctgtcgtgcc agctgcatta
     6121 atgaatcggc caacgcgcgg ggagaggcgg tttgcgtatt gggcgctctt ccgcttcctc
     6181 gctcactgac tcgctgcgct cggtcgttcg gctgcggcga gcggtatcag ctcactcaaa
     6241 ggcggtaata cggttatcca cagaatcagg ggataacgca ggaaagaaca tgtgagcaaa
     6301 aggccagcaa aaggccagga accgtaaaaa ggccgcgttg ctggcgtttt tccataggct
     6361 ccgcccccct gacgagcatc acaaaaatcg acgctcaagt cagaggtggc gaaacccgac
     6421 aggactataa agataccagg cgtttccccc tggaagctcc ctcgtgcgct ctcctgttcc
     6481 gaccctgccg cttaccggat acctgtccgc ctttctccct tcgggaagcg tggcgctttc
     6541 tcatagctca cgctgtaggt atctcagttc ggtgtaggtc gttcgctcca agctgggctg
     6601 tgtgcacgaa ccccccgttc agcccgaccg ctgcgcctta tccggtaact atcgtcttga
     6661 gtccaacccg gtaagacacg acttatcgcc actggcagca gccactggta acaggattag
     6721 caaagcgagg tatgtaggcg gtgctacaga gttcttgaag tggtggccta actacggcta
     6781 cactagaaga acagtatttg gtatctgcgc tctgctgaag ccagttacct tcggaaaaag
     6841 agttggtagc tcttgatccg gcaaacaaac caccgctggt agcggtggtt tttttgtttg
     6901 caagcagcag attacgcgca gaaaaaaagg atctcaagaa gatcctttga tcttttctac
     6961 ggggtctgac gctcagtgga acgaaaactc acgttaaggg attttggtca tgagattatc
     7021 aaaaaggatc ttcacctaga tccttttaaa ttaaaaatga agttttaaat caatctaaag
     7081 tatatatgag taaacttggt ctgacagtta ccaatgctta atcagtgagg cacctatctc
     7141 agcgatctgt ctatttcgtt catccatagt tgcctgactc cccgtcgtgt agataactac
     7201 gatacgggag ggcttaccat ctggccccag tgctgcaatg ataccgcgag acccacgctc
     7261 accggctcca gatttatcag caataaacca gccagccgga agggccgagc gcagaagtgg
     7321 tcctgcaact ttatccgcct ccatccagtc tattaattgt tgccgggaag ctagagtaag
     7381 tagttcgcca gttaatagtt tgcgcaacgt tgttgccatt gctacaggca tcgtggtgtc
     7441 acgctcgtcg tttggtatgg cttcattcag ctccggttcc caacgatcaa ggcgagttac
     7501 atgatccccc atgttgtgca aaaaagcggt tagctccttc ggtcctccga tcgttgtcag
     7561 aagtaagttg gccgcagtgt tatcactcat ggttatggca gcactgcata attctcttac
     7621 tgtcatgcca tccgtaagat gcttttctgt gactggtgag tactcaacca agtcattctg
     7681 agaatagtgt atgcggcgac cgagttgctc ttgcccggcg tcaatacggg ataataccgc
     7741 gccacatagc agaactttaa aagtgctcat cattggaaaa cgttcttcgg ggcgaaaact
     7801 ctcaaggatc ttaccgctgt tgagatccag ttcgatgtaa cccactcgtg cacccaactg
     7861 atcttcagca tcttttactt tcaccagcgt ttctgggtga gcaaaaacag gaaggcaaaa
     7921 tgccgcaaaa aagggaataa gggcgacacg gaaatgttga atactcatac tcttcctttt
     7981 tcaatattat tgaagcattt atcagggtta ttgtctcatg agcggataca tatttgaatg
     8041 tatttagaaa aataaacaaa taggggttcc gcgcacattt ccccgaaaag tgccacctga
     8101 cgtctaagaa accattatta tcatgacatt aacctataaa aataggcgta tcacgaggcc
     8161 ctttcgtc
//
