# Supplementary material for: A toolbox of Stable Integration Vectors (SIV) in the fission yeast Schizosaccharomyces pombe
Source: bioRxiv preprint, doi:10.1101/808329, version 1 (2019-10-18)
Supplement: Supplemental sequences [file 808329_file05.zip › Supplemental Sequences/Plasmid maps named/pAV0471 pUra4AfeI-ptdh1-mTagBFP2-terminatorTdh1.gb]

LOCUS       Exported                8244 bp ds-DNA     circular SYN 15-MAR-2019
DEFINITION  synthetic circular DNA
ACCESSION   .
VERSION     .
KEYWORDS    .
SOURCE      synthetic DNA construct
  ORGANISM  synthetic DNA construct
REFERENCE   1  (bases 1 to 8244)
  AUTHORS   VJESTICA Aleksandar MARTIN Sophie MAREK Magdalena
  TITLE     Direct Submission
  JOURNAL   Exported Mar 15, 2019 from SnapGene Viewer 4.1.2
            http://www.snapgene.com
FEATURES             Location/Qualifiers
     source          1..8244
                     /organism="synthetic DNA construct"
                     /note="/dnas_title=pAV0471 
                     pUra4AfeI-ptdh1-mTagBFP2-terminatorTdh1"
     misc_feature    193..676
                     /label=3''region ura4
                     /note="3''region ura4"
     misc_feature    677..1640
                     /label=5'region ura4
                     /note="5'region ura4"
     CDS             1641..2435
                     /label=ORF ura4
                     /note="ORF ura4"
     misc_feature    2436..2870
                     /label=3'region ura4
                     /note="3'region ura4"
     rep_origin      2926..3381
                     /label=F1 ori
                     /note="F1 ori"
     primer_bind     3521..3538
                     /label=M13 forward
                     /note="M13 forward"
     primer_bind     3548..3567
                     /label=T7
                     /note="T7"
     promoter        3588..4483
                     /note="tdh1* promoter 896bp"
     CDS             4490..5206
                     /label=mTagBFP2
                     /note="mTagBFP2"
     terminator      5257..5956
                     /note="terminator SpTdh1"
     primer_bind     complement(5982..6001)
                     /label=T3
                     /note="T3"
     primer_bind     complement(6019..6039)
                     /label=M13 reverse
                     /note="M13 reverse"
     promoter        complement(6071..6101)
                     /note="lac promoter"
     rep_origin      complement(6407..7035)
                     /direction=LEFT
                     /label=ColE1 origin
                     /note="ColE1 origin"
     CDS             complement(7184..8044)
                     /label=AmpR
                     /note="AmpR"
     promoter        complement(8045..8149)
                     /note="AmpR promoter"
ORIGIN
        1 tcgcgcgttt cggtgatgac ggtgaaaacc tctgacacat gcagctcccg gagacggtca
       61 cagcttgtct gtaagcggat gccgggagca gacaagcccg tcagggcgcg tcagcgggtg
      121 ttggcgggtg tcggggctgg cttaactatg cggcatcaga gcagattgta ctgagagtgc
      181 accataaccg ggtattagtc aaaactagta tactttttct cggagtataa tacacaatat
      241 cggtgcaaat aggttttaaa attgctccaa tcacatgttc ttaagaaaaa aacgtcaaaa
      301 gaaatctaag tattcccaaa ataattcctc ctgacatgag aagaataaaa aacactaaga
      361 tgcattgtca gtatgaaaca caagccaaag ttgctaacaa taggatcaat tcttacttac
      421 tggcaatgtt acgaggaatc ttggtaggag gatgtttggc aacataacgt tcttttgaat
      481 ttgtttttac acgacgagta atgttcttct gaaactgtgt gtttgcacga cgctgagagg
      541 gagtttgaac cgtctaaaag acatagttag gatccatgat gcacagattt ctaaagataa
      601 aactacttac aggcatgttg gtttattaaa aaagaaaaac aggaatgata agagggaaag
      661 aatacgtgta cagagcgctt acataatgag tgagtgtcat tattgaggaa tgccatgtca
      721 gatttgacac aactcagaac ttattaactt tttatgattg gaacttttgt tttgcccaag
      781 gaatttttaa tggaagaagt tgttttataa atgatattga atttatatcc actcttttta
      841 gcgcatttgc atctctactt taggttcttc tttgactaga ttctaggatg cgtattggat
      901 atactggtct ttgaatcatt gtcgaaaaaa aaattcatgg ttgtacccat gagcaaactg
      961 cttttgtggt tatccatgtg cttcttttgt tcagcatcta tcttcttaat cgcatggaag
     1021 atttgattta aaccaaaaga aatattgtta aactttgaca gaagctttaa attttgattc
     1081 catacattaa atggataaaa ctcctgaagc ttagctacaa atcccactgg ctatatgtat
     1141 gcatttgtgt taaaaaagtt tgtatagatt atttaatcta ctcagcattc tttctctaaa
     1201 taggaatttg ttacttaatg gagaaaaaaa tgtttcgatt tacctagtgt atttgtttgt
     1261 atactcacgt ttaatttcaa acatccattc tatcttgtgt aatttttggc atggtgaaaa
     1321 agataatcag ccttataatc tttacaaaag taagaaattc tgtaaataag ccttaatgcc
     1381 cttgctttaa attaaaatgg ttctttttca tgataatgtt tgcactttgt gaatatattt
     1441 tagatagttc tgtgaggtat aattaagatg ttttagagac ttatacaatt ttgtctttat
     1501 aaattcttaa ttgattttac catcccagtt taactatgct tcgtcggcat ctctgcacat
     1561 gtcgtgtttt cttaccgtat tgtcctacca agaacctctt ttttgcttgg atcgaaatta
     1621 aaggtttaaa agcaaagtta tggatgctag agtatttcaa agctattcag ctagagctga
     1681 ggggatgaaa aatcccattg ccaaggaatt gttggctttg atggaagaaa agcaaagcaa
     1741 cttgtcagtc gcggtcgatt tgacgaagaa atccgaaatc ttagaattgg tagataaaat
     1801 tggaccctat gtctgtgtta tcaagacaca tattgacgtt gtcgaggatt tcgaccagga
     1861 tatggtagaa aaactggtgg ccttaggtaa aaagcatcgt tttcttatct ttgaggatcg
     1921 caaattcgca gacattggaa ataccgtcaa gctacaatat gcatctggtg tgtacaaaat
     1981 tgcttcttgg gctcatatca caaattgcca tacagtgcca ggcgagggta ttatacaagg
     2041 cctcaaagaa gttggtttac ctttgggacg tggtctcttg cttttggctg aaatgtcttc
     2101 caaaggctct ttggctactg gttcctacac agagaaaacc ttagaatggt ttgagaagca
     2161 taccgatttt tgctttggct ttatagctgg tcgtcgattt cctaaccttc aaagcgacta
     2221 cataactatg tcccctggta tcggcttgga tgttaaagga gacgggctgg gacagcaata
     2281 tcgtactcct gaagaagtga ttgtaaactg cggtagcgat atcatcattg ttggtcgtgg
     2341 agtttatgga gctggtcgta atcctgttgt cgaagccaag agatatagag aagctggttg
     2401 gaaggcatat cagcaaagac tttctcagca ttaaaaaaag actaatgtaa aatttttttg
     2461 gttggttatt gaaaaagtcg atgccttgtt tgcgtttgtt ttcctaggcg ttttatgtca
     2521 gaaggcattt agaattagta tacaagtact ctttggtaaa attttatgta gcgactaaaa
     2581 tattaactat tatagataaa caccttggga ataaaaagta atttgctata gtaatttatt
     2641 aaacatgctc ctacaacatt accacaatct tttctcttgg attgacattg aataagaaaa
     2701 gagtgaattt ttttagactt gtaatgataa ctatgtacaa agccaatgaa agatgtatgt
     2761 agatgaatgt aaaataccat gtagacaaac aagataaaac ttggttataa acattggtgt
     2821 tggaacagaa taaattagat gtcaaaaagt ttcgtcaata tcacaagctt gctagggcgg
     2881 tgtgaaatac cgcacagatg cgtaaggaga aaataccgca tcaggaaatt gtaagcgtta
     2941 atattttgtt aaaattcgcg ttaaattttt gttaaatcag ctcatttttt aaccaatagg
     3001 ccgaaatcgg caaaatccct tataaatcaa aagaatagac cgagataggg ttgagtgttg
     3061 ttccagtttg gaacaagagt ccactattaa agaacgtgga ctccaacgtc aaaggnnnnn
     3121 nnnnnnnnnn nnnnnnnnnn nnnnnnnnnn nnnnnnnnnn nnnntnnnnn nnnnnnnnnn
     3181 nnnnnnnnnn nnnnnnnnnn nnnnnnnnnn nnnnnnnnnn nnnnnnnnnn nnnnnnnnnn
     3241 nnnnnnnnnn nnnnnngnnn nnnnnnnnnn nnnnnnnnnn nnnnnnnnnn nnnnnnnnnn
     3301 nnnnnnnnnn nnnnnnnnnn nnnnnnnnnn nnnnnnnnnn nnnnnnnnnn nnnnnnnnnn
     3361 nnnnnnnnnn nnnnnnnnnn nccattcgcc attcaggctg cgcaactgtt gggaagggcg
     3421 atcggtgcgg gcctcttcgc tattacgcca gctggcgaaa gggggatgtg ctgcaaggcg
     3481 attaagttgg gtaacgccag ggttttccca gtcacgacgt tgtaaaacga cggccagtga
     3541 gcgcgcgtaa tacgactcac tatagggcga attgggtacc gagcatgcac actaaataaa
     3601 caaactgtgc gtccattcct tttatgcaca aacgttgaag ctcaggacat cgcaccaaca
     3661 atcactcatc tcttctctct ctacccactt tccacccaca cccacagtct gcatctgttt
     3721 gacgactgta gctcaagcat cagtagcagc cgctgtcatc ctcaactgct gctgctgatg
     3781 ctgcttgaat gtacgcatga tagcaacgac gcaccgctct accactacta ccgaagcgcc
     3841 atcatcacct cctcacctac catcgcaatc gtcctctcga aactcttcga ccgctttcac
     3901 ccggcttcct gcaggtaaca atgcgctcgg cgcttgatta aaagaggcca gaggcgataa
     3961 atgactcagg gtgcatttgg cctcgctacg aaaggaccct gtcttgtgat ttttccgtag
     4021 ccaatggaca accgccttgt caaccttttg actttggaat gtgctagcaa ttcctccttc
     4081 cccctgactt caggtgacaa ggcttgcatc acgctgaggt aggcgtcgga aaaactttcc
     4141 tcacaaggct gacgtcatgg aatgtgcaat caaagtcagg agcgggaacg aggcagatta
     4201 ccaacgaagc aacgaccatc tcggaacaac ttgcaaagaa agtcaaggaa agttggcacc
     4261 acatcacgat cgcgcacctt ctccaatcac cttgctcctt agttgttccg aatcgagtgc
     4321 gaggcaattg tggtaaagat agtcggggga aacccttacc ccattcacac cacggctgat
     4381 ggctgctgtg tgggatggaa aggtataaat agaggcaggc ggtgcctagc atcgcttctg
     4441 tatagatcat tcatccatag tattgattta cacttgattc aaagaattca tggcaagcgt
     4501 gtctaagggc gaagagctga ttaaggagaa catgcacatg aagctgtaca tggagggcac
     4561 cgtggacaac catcacttca agtgcacatc cgagggcgaa ggcaagccct acgagggcac
     4621 ccagaccatg agaatcaagg tggtcgaggg cggccctctc cccttcgcct tcgacatcct
     4681 ggctactagc ttcctctacg gcagcaagac cttcatcaac cacacccagg gcatccccga
     4741 cttcttcaag cagtccttcc ctgagggctt cacatgggag agagtcacca catacgaaga
     4801 cgggggcgtg ctgaccgcta cccaggacac cagcctccag gacggctgcc tcatctacaa
     4861 cgtcaagatc agaggggtga acttcacatc caacggccct gtgatgcaga agaaaacact
     4921 cggctgggag gccttcaccg agacgctgta ccccgctgac ggcggcctgg aaggcagaaa
     4981 cgacatggcc ctgaagctcg tgggcgggag ccatctgatc gcaaacgcca agaccacata
     5041 tagatccaag aaacccgcta agaacctcaa gatgcctggc gtctactatg tggactacag
     5101 actggaaaga atcaaggagg ccaacaacga gacctacgtc gagcagcacg aggtggcagt
     5161 ggccagatac tgcgacctcc ctagcaaact ggggcacaag cttaattaag gcgcgccata
     5221 agcggccgcc accgcggtgg agctcggctc tagagctttt atgattttga taaatacttt
     5281 ttttcgtttt ggtttgtgat acgtatagtt tgcctgtctc cttttgtaaa tgatcttctt
     5341 ttgtagtctt gtgtaatctc tttttcattt ggtcaactta agtgaatttt tttttgtcag
     5401 tttccttgta ggatattatg tcaaagtctt atttatacta tatattattg ctttggtggt
     5461 gagtcgcatt tgtggggacg gtgttacttt actgatggat ttaggtagga ggcatccact
     5521 gtcccccatt tcgctagctt aagtttaata tgaagatgca cttaagcatg aacgcccgtt
     5581 ttgatctttt tcacttgtac cgcgaagagc ttgttttact gtttttccgt ctgcatcccg
     5641 agaactagtt gatctcccaa tgcacacttt agactttatt caaaccgaag tcggttttgt
     5701 aatttaaaaa tttttaccca ctgtaaagta caaacaattc atcgctatgt tagttgtgta
     5761 cgctactagc gcatcacatg attacatgtt aatcaacaaa aacgaaaatg tttattgtca
     5821 atctaaaaat acatatgtcc gttaagacaa aagtatgagg ctggatggaa tgagcaatgg
     5881 tagcaaaagg tttccgaaat ggtcatatca ttttttcaat ttttgctgat ctcaaatacc
     5941 tcaacttgtt ttattcgttt aaaccgagct ccagcttttg ttccctttag tgagggttaa
     6001 ttgcgcgctt ggcgtaatca tggtcatagc tgtttcctgt gtgaaattgt tatccgctca
     6061 caattccaca caacatacga gccggaagca taaagtgtaa agcctggggt gcctaatgag
     6121 tgagctaact cacattaatt gcgttgcgct cactgcccgc tttccagtcg ggaaacctgt
     6181 cgtgccagct gcattaatga atcggccaac gcgcggggag aggcggtttg cgtattgggc
     6241 gctcttccgc ttcctcgctc actgactcgc tgcgctcggt cgttcggctg cggcgagcgg
     6301 tatcagctca ctcaaaggcg gtaatacggt tatccacaga atcaggggat aacgcaggaa
     6361 agaacatgtg agcaaaaggc cagcaaaagg ccaggaaccg taaaaaggcc gcgttgctgg
     6421 cgtttttcca taggctccgc ccccctgacg agcatcacaa aaatcgacgc tcaagtcaga
     6481 ggtggcgaaa cccgacagga ctataaagat accaggcgtt tccccctgga agctccctcg
     6541 tgcgctctcc tgttccgacc ctgccgctta ccggatacct gtccgccttt ctcccttcgg
     6601 gaagcgtggc gctttctcat agctcacgct gtaggtatct cagttcggtg taggtcgttc
     6661 gctccaagct gggctgtgtg cacgaacccc ccgttcagcc cgaccgctgc gccttatccg
     6721 gtaactatcg tcttgagtcc aacccggtaa gacacgactt atcgccactg gcagcagcca
     6781 ctggtaacag gattagcaaa gcgaggtatg taggcggtgc tacagagttc ttgaagtggt
     6841 ggcctaacta cggctacact agaagaacag tatttggtat ctgcgctctg ctgaagccag
     6901 ttaccttcgg aaaaagagtt ggtagctctt gatccggcaa acaaaccacc gctggtagcg
     6961 gtggtttttt tgtttgcaag cagcagatta cgcgcagaaa aaaaggatct caagaagatc
     7021 ctttgatctt ttctacgggg tctgacgctc agtggaacga aaactcacgt taagggattt
     7081 tggtcatgag attatcaaaa aggatcttca cctagatcct tttaaattaa aaatgaagtt
     7141 ttaaatcaat ctaaagtata tatgagtaaa cttggtctga cagttaccaa tgcttaatca
     7201 gtgaggcacc tatctcagcg atctgtctat ttcgttcatc catagttgcc tgactccccg
     7261 tcgtgtagat aactacgata cgggagggct taccatctgg ccccagtgct gcaatgatac
     7321 cgcgagaccc acgctcaccg gctccagatt tatcagcaat aaaccagcca gccggaaggg
     7381 ccgagcgcag aagtggtcct gcaactttat ccgcctccat ccagtctatt aattgttgcc
     7441 gggaagctag agtaagtagt tcgccagtta atagtttgcg caacgttgtt gccattgcta
     7501 caggcatcgt ggtgtcacgc tcgtcgtttg gtatggcttc attcagctcc ggttcccaac
     7561 gatcaaggcg agttacatga tcccccatgt tgtgcaaaaa agcggttagc tccttcggtc
     7621 ctccgatcgt tgtcagaagt aagttggccg cagtgttatc actcatggtt atggcagcac
     7681 tgcataattc tcttactgtc atgccatccg taagatgctt ttctgtgact ggtgagtact
     7741 caaccaagtc attctgagaa tagtgtatgc ggcgaccgag ttgctcttgc ccggcgtcaa
     7801 tacgggataa taccgcgcca catagcagaa ctttaaaagt gctcatcatt ggaaaacgtt
     7861 cttcggggcg aaaactctca aggatcttac cgctgttgag atccagttcg atgtaaccca
     7921 ctcgtgcacc caactgatct tcagcatctt ttactttcac cagcgtttct gggtgagcaa
     7981 aaacaggaag gcaaaatgcc gcaaaaaagg gaataagggc gacacggaaa tgttgaatac
     8041 tcatactctt cctttttcaa tattattgaa gcatttatca gggttattgt ctcatgagcg
     8101 gatacatatt tgaatgtatt tagaaaaata aacaaatagg ggttccgcgc acatttcccc
     8161 gaaaagtgcc acctgacgtc taagaaacca ttattatcat gacattaacc tataaaaata
     8221 ggcgtatcac gaggcccttt cgtc
//
