# Supplementary material for: A toolbox of Stable Integration Vectors (SIV) in the fission yeast Schizosaccharomyces pombe
Source: bioRxiv preprint, doi:10.1101/808329, version 1 (2019-10-18)
Supplement: Supplemental sequences [file 808329_file05.zip › Supplemental Sequences/Plasmid maps named/pAV0765 pLys3BstZ17I-ptdh1-NLS-mCherry.gb]

LOCUS       Exported                8798 bp ds-DNA     circular SYN 09-SEP-2019
DEFINITION  synthetic circular DNA
ACCESSION   .
VERSION     .
KEYWORDS    .
SOURCE      synthetic DNA construct
  ORGANISM  synthetic DNA construct
REFERENCE   1  (bases 1 to 8798)
  AUTHORS   VJESTICA Aleksandar MARTIN Sophie MAREK Magdalena
  TITLE     Direct Submission
  JOURNAL   Exported Monday, Sep 9, 2019 from SnapGene 4.3.7
            https://www.snapgene.com
FEATURES             Location/Qualifiers
     source          1..8798
                     /organism="synthetic DNA construct"
                     /mol_type="other DNA"
     misc_feature    164..185
                     /label=oVector-B
                     /note="oVector-B"
     misc_feature    193..653
                     /label=3''region lys3
                     /note="3''region lys3"
     misc_feature    654..996
                     /label=5'region lys3
                     /note="5'region lys3"
     CDS             997..2103
                     /label=ORF lys3
                     /note="ORF lys3"
     misc_feature    2104..2470
                     /label=3'region lys3
                     /note="3'region lys3"
     misc_feature    complement(2477..2497)
                     /label=oVector-A
                     /note="oVector-A"
     misc_feature    2526..2981
                     /label=F1 ori
                     /note="F1 ori"
     primer_bind     3121..3138
                     /label=M13 forward
                     /note="M13 forward"
     primer_bind     3148..3167
                     /label=T7
                     /note="T7"
     misc_feature    3188..4083
                     /label=Tdh1 Promoter
                     /note="Tdh1 Promoter"
     misc_feature    4084..4842
                     /label=NLS-Linker-mCherry
                     /note="NLS-Linker-mCherry"
     misc_feature    4096..4113
                     /label=NLS
                     /note="NLS"
     misc_feature    4123..4130
                     /label=PacI
                     /note="PacI"
     gene            4135..4842
                     /label=mCherry
                     /note="mCherry"
     misc_feature    4135..4158
                     /label=osm1393
                     /note="osm1393"
     misc_feature    complement(4173..4192)
                     /label=osm1723
                     /note="osm1723"
     misc_feature    complement(4820..4839)
                     /label=osm947
                     /note="osm947"
     misc_feature    4843..4844
                     /label=AscI site
                     /note="AscI site"
     misc_feature    4863..5042
                     /label=terminator ScADH1
                     /note="terminator ScADH1"
     misc_feature    5126..5468
                     /label=Ashbya gossypii TEF promoter
                     /note="Ashbya gossypii TEF promoter"
     CDS             5469..6278
                     /codon_start=1
                     /label=kanMX ORF
                     /note="kanMX ORF"
                     /translation="MGKEKTHVSRPRLNSNMDADLYGYKWARDNVGQSGATIYRLYGKP
                     DAPELFLKHGKGSVANDVTDEMVRLNWLTEFMPLPTIKHFIRTPDDAWLLTTAIPGKTA
                     FQVLEEYPDSGENIVDALAVFLRRLHSIPVCNCPFNSDRVFRLAQAQSRMNNGLVDASD
                     FDDERNGWPVEQVWKEMHKLLPFSPDSVVTHGDFSLDNLIFDEGKLIGCIDVGRVGIAD
                     RYQDLAILWNCLGEFSPSLQKRLFQKYGIDNPDMNKLQFHLMLDEFF"
     misc_feature    6279..6481
                     /label=Ashbya gossypii TEF terminator
                     /note="Ashbya gossypii TEF terminator"
     primer_bind     complement(6512..6524)
                     /label=WACH reverse
                     /note="WACH reverse"
     primer_bind     complement(6536..6555)
                     /label=T3
                     /note="T3"
     primer_bind     complement(6573..6593)
                     /label=M13 reverse
                     /note="M13 reverse"
     protein_bind    complement(6599..6621)
                     /label=lacO
                     /note="lacO"
     promoter        complement(6625..6655)
                     /label=lac promoter
                     /note="lac promoter"
     rep_origin      complement(6961..7589)
                     /direction=LEFT
                     /label=ColE1 origin
                     /note="ColE1 origin"
     CDS             complement(7738..8598)
                     /label=AmpR
                     /note="AmpR"
     promoter        complement(8599..8703)
                     /label=AmpR promoter
                     /note="AmpR promoter"
ORIGIN
        1 tcgcgcgttt cggtgatgac ggtgaaaacc tctgacacat gcagctcccg gagacggtca
       61 cagcttgtct gtaagcggat gccgggagca gacaagcccg tcagggcgcg tcagcgggtg
      121 ttggcgggtg tcggggctgg cttaactatg cggcatcaga gcagattgta ctgagagtgc
      181 accataaccg gggccttacg aagttaaatt ataggcacag acatctttgg cattggaaag
      241 atttagtaac aatcataatg tagcacttct taaaaaatct aattttagaa caaaaaggct
      301 taaaaaagaa tggttccgct cttttaaaaa atagtaaaat gtacaatagc aaggttttcg
      361 taggtcgacg gacataacaa ggggaaagag aaataaagca tgtaaacgtc aataaaacat
      421 ctttgattct ggatcaatca tatgccaaat gaagaaaaat agcatttata acaacatgaa
      481 accatatttg agacctttta acgatgaaaa tttattaaat aaaagataaa aaagaaagaa
      541 accgttcaag ttcaatgaaa atttcgtcgt gaagtagaaa ccaagataat ggaaaggctt
      601 cgcaaagcca caaattttcc aatagtcatt ataactgaag attaaggaca gtatactagt
      661 aaaaatcaag tgaattgtgc ctaggatagg tagctaacgt gactgccact gaacctgtgt
      721 agcgtattag atccatcaag atcccttctg ctcatatcat tgctgatctg taaattgacc
      781 gcatcaaatt tgatctcatt tatatcgaga ttgatctata ttattttgcc aatttgcagt
      841 atataaactt atttgattaa gtttttggtc tccttcgcca cgtcttcatt ttgttagttt
      901 aaattttttt gactaactta gaaagggaag tttttaaaaa cgttgaaata ctttttcgat
      961 ttaaaaatat atatttaatt aattttctgt tccaaaatgg ttgctcctca tctttggtta
     1021 cgtgctgaaa ccaaaccttt agaagagcgc agtgctttga ctcctagaac tgccaagata
     1081 ctcgccgatg ctggatttca aattaccatt gagcgctctt cccaacgtgc tttcaaggac
     1141 aaagaatttg agcgccttgg tttccccatg gttcctgagg gctcatggcg acatgcacct
     1201 aaggacgcgt acattattgg tctcaaagag cttccggaaa atgataacag tcctttgaag
     1261 catactcata ttcaatttgc tcattgctac aaaaaccagg aaggttggcg tgaagtcttg
     1321 tcccgattcc ccgctggcaa tggtcttcta tatgatttgg aatttttgca agatgacaat
     1381 ggcagacgtg ttgccgcttt tggttaccac gctggttttg ctggatcagc tatctcatgt
     1441 ttagtttggg cacatcaatt attgcatcct aacaaacaat tccctgctat ccgtccgttc
     1501 cccaacgaaa aatctttggt tcgccatgtt gctcgtcaag tacgtttagc tttgaaaaag
     1561 aataacaacc agtatcctcg tattctggtt attggggctc ttggtcgttg tggtactgga
     1621 gcgtgcgatt tagcatcaaa gattggtatt cccttcgata acattcttcg ctgggacatt
     1681 aatgaaacta agaagggtgg tccctttacc gaaattacgg aatcagacat atttgttaac
     1741 tgcatttatc tgagcatgcc tattcccaaa ttctgtaccg tcgagtcgtt aaatgtacct
     1801 aaccgtaaat tgcgtgttgt ttgtgatgtt agctgtgaca ctaccaatcc taacaatcct
     1861 attccaattt ataatgtaaa cactacattt gatcatccta cagttgaggt taaaggtgtc
     1921 acaactcctc ctcctttaga ggtcatttct attgatcatc ttcctacttt attgccaagg
     1981 gaatcttccg aagcatttag tgaagctcta attcctagtc ttttggcttt gaaggacgtc
     2041 gacaatgctc ccgtttgggt cagagctaaa aaactttatg aaaccatggt tcaaaagctt
     2101 taaaataaat gttatttaat ttcaaagttc cgggtccttt atattgtttc accaaattat
     2161 tgaatattat tttctcaaaa attaacttta gaatacaatt tagacggcat tttcgatgct
     2221 ctggacattt tttccacgta cttgttaaat tgtagcggtg ttgcataata ctaccttttg
     2281 atttgttatt cacgttacaa tatatatttg actaatttaa atatgataat atacacattt
     2341 ctctgcaaac ctcctttata cttttcgccg gtcattgatt aataattaag aaacaggatt
     2401 tcatcctgca tttgccactt acctatatgg taaatataaa tcttgaaact ttccccaata
     2461 tttattgctt gctagggcgg tgtgaaatac cgcacagatg cgtaaggaga aaataccgca
     2521 tcaggaaatt gtaagcgtta atattttgtt aaaattcgcg ttaaattttt gttaaatcag
     2581 ctcatttttt aaccaatagg ccgaaatcgg caaaatccct tataaatcaa aagaatagac
     2641 cgagataggg ttgagtgttg ttccagtttg gaacaagagt ccactattaa agaacgtgga
     2701 ctccaacgtc aaaggnnnnn nnnnnnnnnn nnnnnnnnnn nnnnnnnnnn nnnnnnnnnn
     2761 nnnntnnnnn nnnnnnnnnn nnnnnnnnnn nnnnnnnnnn nnnnnnnnnn nnnnnnnnnn
     2821 nnnnnnnnnn nnnnnnnnnn nnnnnnnnnn nnnnnngnnn nnnnnnnnnn nnnnnnnnnn
     2881 nnnnnnnnnn nnnnnnnnnn nnnnnnnnnn nnnnnnnnnn nnnnnnnnnn nnnnnnnnnn
     2941 nnnnnnnnnn nnnnnnnnnn nnnnnnnnnn nnnnnnnnnn nccattcgcc attcaggctg
     3001 cgcaactgtt gggaagggcg atcggtgcgg gcctcttcgc tattacgcca gctggcgaaa
     3061 gggggatgtg ctgcaaggcg attaagttgg gtaacgccag ggttttccca gtcacgacgt
     3121 tgtaaaacga cggccagtga gcgcgcgtaa tacgactcac tatagggcga attgggtacc
     3181 gagcatgcac actaaataaa caaactgtgc gtccattcct tttatgcaca aacgttgaag
     3241 ctcaggacat cgcaccaaca atcactcatc tcttctctct ctacccactt tccacccaca
     3301 cccacagtct gcatctgttt gacgactgta gctcaagcat cagtagcagc cgctgtcatc
     3361 ctcaactgct gctgctgatg ctgcttgaat gtacgcatga tagcaacgac gcaccgctct
     3421 accactacta ccgaagcgcc atcatcacct cctcacctac catcgcaatc gtcctctcga
     3481 aactcttcga ccgctttcac ccggcttcct gcaggtaaca atgcgctcgg cgcttgatta
     3541 aaagaggcca gaggcgataa atgactcagg gtgcatttgg cctcgctacg aaaggaccct
     3601 gtcttgtgat ttttccgtag ccaatggaca accgccttgt caaccttttg actttggaat
     3661 gtgctagcaa ttcctccttc cccctgactt caggtgacaa ggcttgcatc acgctgaggt
     3721 aggcgtcgga aaaactttcc tcacaaggct gacgtcatgg aatgtgcaat caaagtcagg
     3781 agcgggaacg aggcagatta ccaacgaagc aacgaccatc tcggaacaac ttgcaaagaa
     3841 agtcaaggaa agttggcacc acatcacgat cgcgcacctt ctccaatcac cttgctcctt
     3901 agttgttccg aatcgagtgc gaggcaattg tggtaaagat agtcggggga aacccttacc
     3961 ccattcacac cacggctgat ggctgctgtg tgggatggaa aggtataaat agaggcaggc
     4021 ggtgcctagc atcgcttctg tatagatcat tcatccatag tattgattta cacttgattc
     4081 aaaatgggtt cccctaagaa gaagcgtaag gtttcccccg ggttaattaa aatggtgagc
     4141 aagggcgagg aggataacat ggccatcatc aaggagttca tgcgcttcaa ggtgcacatg
     4201 gagggctccg tgaacggcca cgagttcgag atcgagggcg agggcgaggg ccgcccctac
     4261 gagggcaccc agaccgccaa gctgaaggtg accaagggtg gccccctgcc cttcgcctgg
     4321 gacatcctgt cccctcagtt catgtacggc tccaaggcct acgtgaagca ccccgccgac
     4381 atccccgact acttgaagct gtccttcccc gagggcttca agtgggagcg cgtgatgaac
     4441 ttcgaggacg gcggcgtggt gaccgtgacc caggactcct ccctgcagga cggcgagttc
     4501 atctacaagg tgaagctgcg cggcaccaac ttcccctccg acggccccgt aatgcagaag
     4561 aagaccatgg gctgggaggc ctcctccgag cggatgtacc ccgaggacgg cgccctgaag
     4621 ggcgagatca agcagaggct gaagctgaag gacggcggcc actacgacgc tgaggtcaag
     4681 accacctaca aggccaagaa gcccgtgcag ctgcccggcg cctacaacgt caacatcaag
     4741 ttggacatca cctcccacaa cgaggactac accatcgtgg aacagtacga acgcgccgag
     4801 ggccgccact ccaccggcgg catggacgag ctgtacaagt aaggcgcgcc acttctaaat
     4861 aagcgaattt cttatgattt atgattttta ttattaaata agttataaaa aaaataagtg
     4921 tatacaaatt ttaaagtgac tcttaggttt taaaacgaaa attcttattc ttgagtaact
     4981 ctttcctgta ggtcaggttg ctttctcagg tatagtatga ggtcgctctt attgaccaca
     5041 cctctaccgg cagatccgct agggataaca gggtaatata gatctgttta gcttgcctcg
     5101 tccccgccgg gtcacccggc cagcgacatg gaggcccaga ataccctcct tgacagtctt
     5161 gacgtgcgca gctcaggggc atgatgtgac tgtcgcccgt acatttagcc catacatccc
     5221 catgtataat catttgcatc catacatttt gatggccgca cggcgcgaag caaaaattac
     5281 ggctcctcgc tgcagacctg cgagcaggga aacgctcccc tcacagacgc gttgaattgt
     5341 ccccacgccg cgcccctgta gagaaatata aaaggttagg atttgccact gaggttcttc
     5401 tttcatatac ttccttttaa aatcttgcta ggatacagtt ctcacatcac atccgaacat
     5461 aaacaaccat gggtaaggaa aagactcacg tttcgaggcc gcgattaaat tccaacatgg
     5521 atgctgattt atatgggtat aaatgggctc gcgataatgt cgggcaatca ggtgcgacaa
     5581 tctatcgatt gtatgggaag cccgatgcgc cagagttgtt tctgaaacat ggcaaaggta
     5641 gcgttgccaa tgatgttaca gatgagatgg tcagactaaa ctggctgacg gaatttatgc
     5701 ctcttccgac catcaagcat tttatccgta ctcctgatga tgcatggtta ctcaccactg
     5761 cgatccccgg caaaacagca ttccaggtat tagaagaata tcctgattca ggtgaaaata
     5821 ttgttgatgc gctggcagtg ttcctgcgcc ggttgcattc gattcctgtt tgtaattgtc
     5881 cttttaacag cgatcgcgta tttcgtctcg ctcaggcgca atcacgaatg aataacggtt
     5941 tggttgatgc gagtgatttt gatgacgagc gtaatggctg gcctgttgaa caagtctgga
     6001 aagaaatgca taagcttttg ccattctcac cggattcagt cgtcactcat ggtgatttct
     6061 cacttgataa ccttattttt gacgagggga aattaatagg ttgtattgat gttggacgag
     6121 tcggaatcgc agaccgatac caggatcttg ccatcctatg gaactgcctc ggtgagtttt
     6181 ctccttcatt acagaaacgg ctttttcaaa aatatggtat tgataatcct gatatgaata
     6241 aattgcagtt tcatttgatg ctcgatgagt ttttctaatc agtactgaca ataaaaagat
     6301 tcttgttttc aagaacttgt catttgtata gtttttttat attgtagttg ttctatttta
     6361 atcaaatgtt agcgtgattt atattttttt tcgcctcgac atcatctgcc cagatgcgaa
     6421 gttaagtgcg cagaaagtaa tatcatgcgt caatcgtatg tgaatgctgg tcgctatact
     6481 gctgtcgatt cgatactaac gccgccatcc agtttaaacg agctccagct tttgttccct
     6541 ttagtgaggg ttaattgcgc gcttggcgta atcatggtca tagctgtttc ctgtgtgaaa
     6601 ttgttatccg ctcacaattc cacacaacat acgagccgga agcataaagt gtaaagcctg
     6661 gggtgcctaa tgagtgagct aactcacatt aattgcgttg cgctcactgc ccgctttcca
     6721 gtcgggaaac ctgtcgtgcc agctgcatta atgaatcggc caacgcgcgg ggagaggcgg
     6781 tttgcgtatt gggcgctctt ccgcttcctc gctcactgac tcgctgcgct cggtcgttcg
     6841 gctgcggcga gcggtatcag ctcactcaaa ggcggtaata cggttatcca cagaatcagg
     6901 ggataacgca ggaaagaaca tgtgagcaaa aggccagcaa aaggccagga accgtaaaaa
     6961 ggccgcgttg ctggcgtttt tccataggct ccgcccccct gacgagcatc acaaaaatcg
     7021 acgctcaagt cagaggtggc gaaacccgac aggactataa agataccagg cgtttccccc
     7081 tggaagctcc ctcgtgcgct ctcctgttcc gaccctgccg cttaccggat acctgtccgc
     7141 ctttctccct tcgggaagcg tggcgctttc tcatagctca cgctgtaggt atctcagttc
     7201 ggtgtaggtc gttcgctcca agctgggctg tgtgcacgaa ccccccgttc agcccgaccg
     7261 ctgcgcctta tccggtaact atcgtcttga gtccaacccg gtaagacacg acttatcgcc
     7321 actggcagca gccactggta acaggattag cagagcgagg tatgtaggcg gtgctacaga
     7381 gttcttgaag tggtggccta actacggcta cactagaaga acagtatttg gtatctgcgc
     7441 tctgctgaag ccagttacct tcggaaaaag agttggtagc tcttgatccg gcaaacaaac
     7501 caccgctggt agcggtggtt tttttgtttg caagcagcag attacgcgca gaaaaaaagg
     7561 atctcaagaa gatcctttga tcttttctac ggggtctgac gctcagtgga acgaaaactc
     7621 acgttaaggg attttggtca tgagattatc aaaaaggatc ttcacctaga tccttttaaa
     7681 ttaaaaatga agttttaaat caatctaaag tatatatgag taaacttggt ctgacagtta
     7741 ccaatgctta atcagtgagg cacctatctc agcgatctgt ctatttcgtt catccatagt
     7801 tgcctgactc cccgtcgtgt agataactac gatacgggag ggcttaccat ctggccccag
     7861 tgctgcaatg ataccgcgag acccacgctc accggctcca gatttatcag caataaacca
     7921 gccagccgga agggccgagc gcagaagtgg tcctgcaact ttatccgcct ccatccagtc
     7981 tattaattgt tgccgggaag ctagagtaag tagttcgcca gttaatagtt tgcgcaacgt
     8041 tgttgccatt gctacaggca tcgtggtgtc acgctcgtcg tttggtatgg cttcattcag
     8101 ctccggttcc caacgatcaa ggcgagttac atgatccccc atgttgtgca aaaaagcggt
     8161 tagctccttc ggtcctccga tcgttgtcag aagtaagttg gccgcagtgt tatcactcat
     8221 ggttatggca gcactgcata attctcttac tgtcatgcca tccgtaagat gcttttctgt
     8281 gactggtgag tactcaacca agtcattctg agaatagtgt atgcggcgac cgagttgctc
     8341 ttgcccggcg tcaatacggg ataataccgc gccacatagc agaactttaa aagtgctcat
     8401 cattggaaaa cgttcttcgg ggcgaaaact ctcaaggatc ttaccgctgt tgagatccag
     8461 ttcgatgtaa cccactcgtg cacccaactg atcttcagca tcttttactt tcaccagcgt
     8521 ttctgggtga gcaaaaacag gaaggcaaaa tgccgcaaaa aagggaataa gggcgacacg
     8581 gaaatgttga atactcatac tcttcctttt tcaatattat tgaagcattt atcagggtta
     8641 ttgtctcatg agcggataca tatttgaatg tatttagaaa aataaacaaa taggggttcc
     8701 gcgcacattt ccccgaaaag tgccacctga cgtctaagaa accattatta tcatgacatt
     8761 aacctataaa aataggcgta tcacgaggcc ctttcgtc
//
