# Supplementary material for: A toolbox of Stable Integration Vectors (SIV) in the fission yeast Schizosaccharomyces pombe
Source: bioRxiv preprint, doi:10.1101/808329, version 1 (2019-10-18)
Supplement: Supplemental sequences [file 808329_file05.zip › Supplemental Sequences/Plasmid maps named/pAV0607 pAde6PmeI-Pact1-mCherry-RitC-termScAdh1.gb]

LOCUS       Exported                7659 bp ds-DNA     circular SYN 09-SEP-2019
DEFINITION  synthetic circular DNA
ACCESSION   .
VERSION     .
KEYWORDS    .
SOURCE      synthetic DNA construct
  ORGANISM  synthetic DNA construct
REFERENCE   1  (bases 1 to 7659)
  AUTHORS   VJESTICA Aleksandar MARTIN Sophie MAREK Magdalena
  TITLE     Direct Submission
  JOURNAL   Exported Monday, Sep 9, 2019 from SnapGene 4.3.7
            https://www.snapgene.com
FEATURES             Location/Qualifiers
     source          1..7659
                     /organism="synthetic DNA construct"
                     /mol_type="other DNA"
     misc_feature    193..567
                     /label=3''region ade6
                     /note="3''region ade6"
     misc_feature    568..836
                     /label=5'region ade6
                     /note="5'region ade6"
     CDS             837..2495
                     /label=ORF ade6
                     /note="ORF ade6"
     misc_feature    2496..2641
                     /label=3'region ade6
                     /note="3'region ade6"
     misc_feature    2697..3152
                     /label=F1 ori
                     /note="F1 ori"
     misc_feature    3025..3152
                     /label=F1 ori
                     /note="F1 ori"
     primer_bind     3292..3309
                     /label=M13 forward
                     /note="M13 forward"
     primer_bind     3319..3338
                     /label=T7
                     /note="T7"
     promoter        3368..4189
                     /label=promoter_act1
     CDS             4220..4921
                     /codon_start=1
                     /label=mCherry [*]
                     /translation="SKGEEDNMAIIKEFMRFKVHMEGSVNGHEFEIEGEGEGRPYEGTQ
                     TAKLKVTKGGPLPFAWDILSPQFMYGSKAYVKHPADIPDYLKLSFPEGFKWERVMNFED
                     GGVVTVTQDSSLQDGEFIYKVKLRGTNFPSDGPVMQKKTMGWEASSERMYPEDGALKGE
                     IKQRLKLKDGGHYDAEVKTTYKAKKPVQLPGAYNVNIKLDITSHNEDYTIVEQYERAEG
                     RHSTGGMDELYK"
     gene            4923..5134
                     /label=RitC
                     /note="RitC"
     misc_feature    4923..4949
                     /label=osm2893
                     /note="osm2893"
     misc_feature    complement(5113..5134)
                     /label=osm2894
                     /note="osm2894"
     misc_feature    5135..5142
                     /label=NotI site
                     /note="NotI site"
     misc_feature    5143..5371
                     /label=terminator ScADH1
                     /note="terminator ScADH1"
     misc_feature    5372..5380
          terminator ScADH1           /label=SphI
                     /note="SphI"
     misc_feature    5381..5385
                     /label=SacI
                     /note="SacI"
     misc_feature    5386
                     /label=MCS
                     /note="pBluescript multiple cloning site"
     primer_bind     complement(5397..5416)
                     /label=T3
                     /note="T3"
     primer_bind     complement(5434..5454)
                     /label=M13 reverse
                     /note="M13 reverse"
     protein_bind    complement(5460..5482)
                     /label=lacO
                     /note="lacO"
     rep_origin      complement(5822..6450)
                     /direction=LEFT
                     /label=ColE1 origin
                     /note="ColE1 origin"
     CDS             complement(6599..7459)
                     /label=AmpR
                     /note="AmpR"
     promoter        complement(7460..7564)
                     /label=AmpR promoter
                     /note="AmpR promoter"
ORIGIN
        1 tcgcgcgttt cggtgatgac ggtgaaaacc tctgacacat gcagctcccg gagacggtca
       61 cagcttgtct gtaagcggat gccgggagca gacaagcccg tcagggcgcg tcagcgggtg
      121 ttggcgggtg tcggggctgg cttaactatg cggcatcaga gcagattgta ctgagagtgc
      181 accataaccg ggagaatcct gaataatgtg ctgtgaagca gttgaaagaa aattaaagaa
      241 cccaatataa tatgctataa agcaatcaaa aaataatagt aagaaaccca aataaaaccc
      301 cgttgaccat gttcccaatt aaattaacgc atattaatgc aaaaaatgca atattaagac
      361 tagttattaa accgataatt agtcttcaat tattaaaaga tgtagttgat ttgtattatc
      421 tttcaattgc taattctaaa tatattggag aattcaatga gtttatgcat tgaagtttaa
      481 gataacattg gcgctgattg cagcaaaagt aatcacgcat atagctgtag gaccaaaacg
      541 atcatcatat cggaccgcat tatgtttaaa cgttgcttta tatatggata acgacatata
      601 catttatttc ttgaaaaaat agcaaagcta tattgatttt agcgtatgct gctttaaagt
      661 tgcatttcac aatgcttgga aatgtaacga tgacagaatt aatacgatgc aaaactcaaa
      721 taataaactg cgcactaact cactacaata aacaactttg aaaaaaagat tcgttttttc
      781 aacatttacc atctcattaa gctgagctgc caaggtatat acatacttca tcgaatatga
      841 gcgaaaaaca ggttgtaggg atccttggag gtggtcaatt gggccgaatg atggtagagg
      901 cagcccatcg cttaaacatc aaatgcatca tcttggatgc agcaaattct cctgccaaac
      961 aaattgatgg aggacgtgag cacattgatg catcatttac tgaccccgat gcaattgttg
     1021 aactgtctaa gaagtgcacg ttattaacaa ctgaaattga gcatattaac actgatgcct
     1081 tggcagccgt tacgaaatct gttgctgttg aaccctctcc tgcaactctg cgatgcattc
     1141 aagacaaata tcttcaaaaa cagcatttac aggtttttaa gattgcactt cctgaatttt
     1201 gcgatgcacc tgaccaggaa agtgttgaaa aagcaggcca agagtttggt tatccttttg
     1261 tactgaaaag taaaacattg gcttacgacg gtcgtggaaa ttacgttgtt catcaaccat
     1321 ctgagattcc tactgccatc aaagcacttg gtgatcgtcc gctttatgtt gaaaagttcg
     1381 ttcctttctc catggaaatt gcagtgatgg tagtacgcag tttagacgga aaagtttatg
     1441 cttatcctac aactgagacc attcaaaagg ataatgtttg tcatttagta tatgcccctg
     1501 ctcgtcttcc cttctcaatt caacagcgtg ctcaaaccct tgccatggat gcggtgcgca
     1561 cttttgaagg cgctggtata tatggtgtag agatgtttgt tttgcaagat ggtgagacca
     1621 ttttactcaa cgaaattgct cctcggcctc acaattcagg tcactacacc attgaagctt
     1681 gcccaacttc tcagtttgaa gctcacttac gggccatatg tggtcttcct ttcagcgaaa
     1741 tcaacaccca actctcgact tccacaactc atgcgttgat ggtaaatatt ttaggtactg
     1801 atgatcctga ttatgtttca aagatcgcta aacgttctct gtccattccc ggtgcaactt
     1861 tgcatcttta tggtaaagct gaatctagaa agggtcgcaa gatgggacac gttaccatca
     1921 tttctgattc acctcaagaa tgtgaacgta ggtatcagat gcttcttgac gtcaaagatc
     1981 ctgtcgaatc acctgttgtt ggtattatca tgggttcgga ttctgattta agcaagatga
     2041 aagatgctgc cgtcatttta gatgaattca aggtgcctta cgaacttact attgtttcag
     2101 ctcaccgcac accagatcgc atggttactt atgctcgtac cgcagcttca agagggttgc
     2161 gtgtgattat tgctggtgct ggtggtgccg ctcatttgcc tggtatggtt gctgcaatga
     2221 cacctcttcc agtaatcggc gttcctgtaa aaggaagcac tcttgacgga gttgactctc
     2281 ttcactctat tgttcagatg cctcgaggtg tccctgtcgc cactgttgct atcaataata
     2341 gccaaaatgc cggtatttta gcctgtcgta tacttgctac atttcaaccc tcccttttgg
     2401 ctgctatgga gagctttatg gacaatatga aagagattgt tttagaaaag gctgataaat
     2461 tagaaaaagt tggttggaaa aattattctg cataggcgac catagacata actgttaaat
     2521 gattttgctt gctttttgtt ttaaataata ttttattttg aaattctaga ttgtaaaatg
     2581 tattctaaaa agtgattaaa aattaaaaat aaaaaccccc cgaataatgt gctgcgacgc
     2641 agctagggcg gtgtgaaata ccgcacagat gcgtaaggag aaaataccgc atcaggaaat
     2701 tgtaagcgtt aatattttgt taaaattcgc gttaaatttt tgttaaatca gctcattttt
     2761 taaccaatag gccgaaatcg gcaaaatccc ttataaatca aaagaataga ccgagatagg
     2821 gttgagtgtt gttccagttt ggaacaagag tccactatta aagaacgtgg actccaacgt
     2881 caaaggnnnn nnnnnnnnnn nnnnnnnnnn nnnnnnnnnn nnnnnnnnnn nnnnntnnnn
     2941 nnnnnnnnnn nnnnnnnnnn nnnnnnnnnn nnnnnnnnnn nnnnnnnnnn nnnnnnnnnn
     3001 nnnnnnnnnn nnnnnnnnnn nnnnnnngnn nnnnnnnnnn nnnnnnnnnn nnnnnnnnnn
     3061 nnnnnnnnnn nnnnnnnnnn nnnnnnnnnn nnnnnnnnnn nnnnnnnnnn nnnnnnnnnn
     3121 nnnnnnnnnn nnnnnnnnnn nnnnnnnnnn nnccattcgc cattcaggct gcgcaactgt
     3181 tgggaagggc gatcggtgcg ggcctcttcg ctattacgcc agctggcgaa agggggatgt
     3241 gctgcaaggc gattaagttg ggtaacgcca gggttttccc agtcacgacg ttgtaaaacg
     3301 acggccagtg agcgcgcgta atacgactca ctatagggcg aattgggtac cgggcccgct
     3361 agcatgcgat ctacgataat gagacggtgt ttgggttgtt tttactgaat ttttctttta
     3421 ttttatgaca tcttaatttt tatgttaatg attattctta tacttttatc tatctttgat
     3481 taaaactaat attcattctt ttgatcacta attattttta tagtatacga ttcaacccaa
     3541 ctataataca ttgtatcaag agaaattttt aattagatgt aatttaatag ccatttgata
     3601 aaaaaaaatt accttttttt ttgctagtgt taaattattg atcataacaa tgtcgaatga
     3661 atactaataa aatagggaca cgcgagttgc aaatacttga aatacctttg aagatttgtc
     3721 tgtgaatttt gataagattt ttatgaccat ctcttttata ttcgatatcg tgaactttca
     3781 ttttcttttg ttttttgctt ttcaagttaa ataacgcgga aattatattt ccttatatgt
     3841 ttataagagc ttttaaagga tttgctatat cgcttacagt actacaaccg gttgctcaat
     3901 gttatccgtt tccgcggtct tcttccgtgc gcattctgcc gtgaagtgct aacgctgtgt
     3961 gtggctttat caaaaaagtg gctcaaatat agcaatttca tacatattta aacacccatt
     4021 atacttaaat gtatatttta aaatatataa gagattttca ctgtataact gtgtatctta
     4081 tctatatgta atcaacggct tcataccacc tcagccagcc gtgttataac ttaccgttta
     4141 ccaactacat tttttgtaac gaaccaaaaa accctcaaaa gacaagaccg aattcgatat
     4201 caagcttatg agatctgcta gcaagggcga ggaggataac atggccatca tcaaggagtt
     4261 catgcgcttc aaggtgcaca tggagggctc cgtgaacggc cacgagttcg agatcgaggg
     4321 cgagggcgag ggccgcccct acgagggcac ccagaccgcc aagctgaagg tgaccaaggg
     4381 tggccccctg cccttcgcct gggacatcct gtcccctcag ttcatgtacg gctccaaggc
     4441 ctacgtgaag caccccgccg acatccccga ctacttgaag ctgtccttcc ccgagggctt
     4501 caagtgggag cgcgtgatga acttcgagga cggcggcgtg gtgaccgtga cccaggactc
     4561 ctccctgcag gacggcgagt tcatctacaa ggtgaagctg cgcggcacca acttcccctc
     4621 cgacggcccc gtaatgcaga agaagaccat gggctgggag gcctcctccg agcggatgta
     4681 ccccgaggac ggcgccctga agggcgagat caagcagagg ctgaagctga aggacggcgg
     4741 ccactacgac gctgaggtca agaccaccta caaggccaag aagcccgtgc agctgcccgg
     4801 cgcctacaac gtcaacatca agttggacat cacctcccac aacgaggact acaccatcgt
     4861 ggaacagtac gaacgcgccg agggccgcca ctccaccggc ggcatggacg agctgtacaa
     4921 ggtcgaccac aagaaaaagt caaagtgtcc cttttttgag acatctgctg cataccgcta
     4981 ctatattgat gatgttttcc atgcccttgt acgggagata cgtaggaaag aaaaggaggc
     5041 agtactggcc atggagaaaa aatctaagcc caaaaacagt gtatggaaga ggctaaaatc
     5101 accattccgg aagaagaaag attcagtaac ttgagcggcc gcacttctaa ataagcgaat
     5161 ttcttatgat ttatgatttt tattattaaa taagttataa aaaaaataag tgtatacaaa
     5221 ttttaaagtg actcttaggt tttaaaacga aaattcttat tcttgagtaa ctctttcctg
     5281 taggtcaggt tgctttctca ggtatagtat gaggtcgctc ttattgacca cacctctacc
     5341 ggcagatccg ctagggataa cagggtaata tgcatgcaga gagctccagc ttttgttccc
     5401 tttagtgagg gttaattgcg cgcttggcgt aatcatggtc atagctgttt cctgtgtgaa
     5461 attgttatcc gctcacaatt ccacacaaca tacgagccgg aagcataaag tgtaaagcct
     5521 ggggtgccta atgagtgagc taactcacat taattgcgtt gcgctcactg cccgctttcc
     5581 agtcgggaaa cctgtcgtgc cagctgcatt aatgaatcgg ccaacgcgcg gggagaggcg
     5641 gtttgcgtat tgggcgctct tccgcttcct cgctcactga ctcgctgcgc tcggtcgttc
     5701 ggctgcggcg agcggtatca gctcactcaa aggcggtaat acggttatcc acagaatcag
     5761 gggataacgc aggaaagaac atgtgagcaa aaggccagca aaaggccagg aaccgtaaaa
     5821 aggccgcgtt gctggcgttt ttccataggc tccgcccccc tgacgagcat cacaaaaatc
     5881 gacgctcaag tcagaggtgg cgaaacccga caggactata aagataccag gcgtttcccc
     5941 ctggaagctc cctcgtgcgc tctcctgttc cgaccctgcc gcttaccgga tacctgtccg
     6001 cctttctccc ttcgggaagc gtggcgcttt ctcatagctc acgctgtagg tatctcagtt
     6061 cggtgtaggt cgttcgctcc aagctgggct gtgtgcacga accccccgtt cagcccgacc
     6121 gctgcgcctt atccggtaac tatcgtcttg agtccaaccc ggtaagacac gacttatcgc
     6181 cactggcagc agccactggt aacaggatta gcagagcgag gtatgtaggc ggtgctacag
     6241 agttcttgaa gtggtggcct aactacggct acactagaag aacagtattt ggtatctgcg
     6301 ctctgctgaa gccagttacc ttcggaaaaa gagttggtag ctcttgatcc ggcaaacaaa
     6361 ccaccgctgg tagcggtggt ttttttgttt gcaagcagca gattacgcgc agaaaaaaag
     6421 gatctcaaga agatcctttg atcttttcta cggggtctga cgctcagtgg aacgaaaact
     6481 cacgttaagg gattttggtc atgagattat caaaaaggat cttcacctag atccttttaa
     6541 attaaaaatg aagttttaaa tcaatctaaa gtatatatga gtaaacttgg tctgacagtt
     6601 accaatgctt aatcagtgag gcacctatct cagcgatctg tctatttcgt tcatccatag
     6661 ttgcctgact ccccgtcgtg tagataacta cgatacggga gggcttacca tctggcccca
     6721 gtgctgcaat gataccgcga gacccacgct caccggctcc agatttatca gcaataaacc
     6781 agccagccgg aagggccgag cgcagaagtg gtcctgcaac tttatccgcc tccatccagt
     6841 ctattaattg ttgccgggaa gctagagtaa gtagttcgcc agttaatagt ttgcgcaacg
     6901 ttgttgccat tgctacaggc atcgtggtgt cacgctcgtc gtttggtatg gcttcattca
     6961 gctccggttc ccaacgatca aggcgagtta catgatcccc catgttgtgc aaaaaagcgg
     7021 ttagctcctt cggtcctccg atcgttgtca gaagtaagtt ggccgcagtg ttatcactca
     7081 tggttatggc agcactgcat aattctctta ctgtcatgcc atccgtaaga tgcttttctg
     7141 tgactggtga gtactcaacc aagtcattct gagaatagtg tatgcggcga ccgagttgct
     7201 cttgcccggc gtcaatacgg gataataccg cgccacatag cagaacttta aaagtgctca
     7261 tcattggaaa acgttcttcg gggcgaaaac tctcaaggat cttaccgctg ttgagatcca
     7321 gttcgatgta acccactcgt gcacccaact gatcttcagc atcttttact ttcaccagcg
     7381 tttctgggtg agcaaaaaca ggaaggcaaa atgccgcaaa aaagggaata agggcgacac
     7441 ggaaatgttg aatactcata ctcttccttt ttcaatatta ttgaagcatt tatcagggtt
     7501 attgtctcat gagcggatac atatttgaat gtatttagaa aaataaacaa ataggggttc
     7561 cgcgcacatt tccccgaaaa gtgccacctg acgtctaaga aaccattatt atcatgacat
     7621 taacctataa aaataggcgt atcacgaggc cctttcgtc
//
