# Supplementary material for: A toolbox of Stable Integration Vectors (SIV) in the fission yeast Schizosaccharomyces pombe
Source: bioRxiv preprint, doi:10.1101/808329, version 1 (2019-10-18)
Supplement: Supplemental sequences [file 808329_file05.zip › Supplemental Sequences/Plasmid maps named/pAV0517 pHis5StuI-Pmap3-GFP-termNmt pHis5StuI.gb]

LOCUS       Exported                9041 bp ds-DNA     circular SYN 09-SEP-2019
DEFINITION  synthetic circular DNA
ACCESSION   .
VERSION     .
KEYWORDS    .
SOURCE      synthetic DNA construct
  ORGANISM  synthetic DNA construct
REFERENCE   1  (bases 1 to 9041)
  AUTHORS   VJESTICA Aleksandar MARTIN Sophie MAREK Magdalena
  TITLE     Direct Submission
  JOURNAL   Exported Monday, Sep 9, 2019 from SnapGene 4.3.7
            https://www.snapgene.com
FEATURES             Location/Qualifiers
     source          1..9041
                     /organism="synthetic DNA construct"
                     /mol_type="other DNA"
     misc_feature    193..667
                     /label=3''region his5
                     /note="3''region his5"
     misc_feature    668..1177
                     /label=5'region his5
                     /note="5'region his5"
     CDS             1178..1828
                     /label=his5 ORF
                     /note="his5 ORF"
     misc_feature    1829..2206
                     /label=3'region his5
                     /note="3'region his5"
     misc_feature    2262..2717
                     /label=F1 ori
                     /note="F1 ori"
     primer_bind     2857..2874
                     /label=M13 forward
                     /note="M13 forward"
     primer_bind     2884..2903
                     /label=T7
                     /note="T7"
     misc_feature    2911..2915
                     /label=MCS
                     /note="pBluescript multiple cloning site"
     promoter        2970..5033
                     /label=map3 promoter
                     /note="map3 promoter"
     CDS             5051..5770
                     /label=GFP
                     /note="GFP"
     terminator      5856..6767
                     /label=nmt terminator
                     /note="nmt terminator"
     misc_feature    6768
                     /label=MCS
                     /note="pBluescript multiple cloning site"
     primer_bind     complement(6779..6798)
                     /label=T3
                     /note="T3"
     primer_bind     complement(6816..6836)
                     /label=M13 reverse
                     /note="M13 reverse"
     protein_bind    complement(6842..6864)
                     /label=lacO
                     /note="lacO"
     promoter        complement(6868..6898)
                     /label=lac promoter
                     /note="lac promoter"
     rep_origin      complement(7204..7832)
                     /direction=LEFT
                     /label=ColE1 origin
                     /note="ColE1 origin"
     CDS             complement(7981..8841)
                     /label=AmpR
                     /note="AmpR"
     promoter        complement(8842..8946)
                     /label=AmpR promoter
                     /note="AmpR promoter"
ORIGIN
        1 tcgcgcgttt cggtgatgac ggtgaaaacc tctgacacat gcagctcccg gagacggtca
       61 cagcttgtct gtaagcggat gccgggagca gacaagcccg tcagggcgcg tcagcgggtg
      121 ttggcgggtg tcggggctgg cttaactatg cggcatcaga gcagattgta ctgagagtgc
      181 accataaccg ggatggaacg attgaatact gtgctactct ttatgtaata taacgaattc
      241 aactgttcaa cgtatgtgac tgctctctgc ttctcggtat atatttactt gaaggaatta
      301 atttttcttt gccaatggtc tcttttacca attgcagtct ggcttaaagc aatgaggttg
      361 taattaaatg gcttgagacc tagaacaaac accttttaca atccttgttt actggttttg
      421 atagtaaatt cggttcgctt gtggtgtaca ttatattttt taggctagtc gtgatttttt
      481 gataatatca atattcttag atttgagaca ttcatgcttt ttaatttgat caatcgtttg
      541 tatcttcatt aattagtagg tggtttgata gaacatttag ttgcttgttt gactacaaat
      601 atctgcagaa tggattcggt taataaaaaa aatgtttgag gaattaattt tcgctttgga
      661 gtggaggcct caattcgatg ttgcagattt tacaagtttt taaaatgtat ttcattatta
      721 ctttttatat gcctaataaa aaagccatag tttaatctat agataacttt ttttccagtg
      781 cactaacgga cgttacattc ccatacaaaa ctgcgtagtt aaagctaagg aaaagttaat
      841 atcatgttaa ttaaatacgc tatttacaat aagacattga actcatttat atcgttgaat
      901 atgaataacc aatttcagcg aatttttaac aaacatcgtt cacctcgttt aaggatatct
      961 tgtgtatggg gtgttgactt gctttatcga ataattaccg tacctgtaat tggcttgctg
     1021 gatatagcgg tagtctaata tctagcaaaa atcttttggg tgaaaaggct tgcaatttca
     1081 cgacaccgaa ctatttgtca ttttttaata aggaagtttt ccataaattc ctgtaattct
     1141 cggttgatct aattgaaaag agtagttttg catcacgatg aggagggctt ttgtagaaag
     1201 aaatacgaac gaaacgaaaa tcagcgttgc catcgctttg gacaaagctc ccttacctga
     1261 agagtcgaat tttattgatg aacttataac ttccaagcat gcaaaccaaa agggagaaca
     1321 agtaatccaa gtagacacgg gaattggatt cttggatcac atgtatcatg cactggctaa
     1381 acatgcaggc tggagcttac gactttactc aagaggtgat ttaatcatcg atgatcatca
     1441 cactgcagaa gatactgcta ttgcacttgg tattgcattc aagcaggcta tgggtaactt
     1501 tgccggcgtt aaaagatttg gacatgctta ttgtccactt gacgaagctc tttctagaag
     1561 cgtagttgac ttgtcgggac ggccctatgc tgttatcgat ttgggattaa agcgtgaaaa
     1621 ggttggggaa ttgtcctgtg aaatgatccc tcacttacta tattcctttt cggtagcagc
     1681 tggaattact ttgcatgtta cctgcttata tggtagtaat gaccatcatc gtgctgaaag
     1741 cgcttttaaa tctctggctg ttgccatgcg cgcggctact agtcttactg gaagttctga
     1801 agtcccaagc acgaagggag tgttgtaaag atgaattgga ttatgtcagg aaaagaacga
     1861 caattttgca tccaaattgt ctaaatttta gagttgcttg aaaacaatag aaccttactt
     1921 gctttataat tacgttaatt agaagcgtta tctcgtgaag gaatatagta cgtagccgta
     1981 taaattgaat tgaatgttca gcttatagaa tagagacact ttgctgttca atgcgtcgtc
     2041 acttaccata ctcactttat tatacgactt taagtataaa ctccgcggtt atggtaaaat
     2101 taatgatgca caaacgtccg attccatatg ggtacactac aattaaatac ttttaagtaa
     2161 cgctgatttc ttatttttta tccttggtgt atttattgtt tataccgcta gggcggtgtg
     2221 aaataccgca cagatgcgta aggagaaaat accgcatcag gaaattgtaa gcgttaatat
     2281 tttgttaaaa ttcgcgttaa atttttgtta aatcagctca ttttttaacc aataggccga
     2341 aatcggcaaa atcccttata aatcaaaaga atagaccgag atagggttga gtgttgttcc
     2401 agtttggaac aagagtccac tattaaagaa cgtggactcc aacgtcaaag gnnnnnnnnn
     2461 nnnnnnnnnn nnnnnnnnnn nnnnnnnnnn nnnnnnnnnn tnnnnnnnnn nnnnnnnnnn
     2521 nnnnnnnnnn nnnnnnnnnn nnnnnnnnnn nnnnnnnnnn nnnnnnnnnn nnnnnnnnnn
     2581 nnnnnnnnnn nngnnnnnnn nnnnnnnnnn nnnnnnnnnn nnnnnnnnnn nnnnnnnnnn
     2641 nnnnnnnnnn nnnnnnnnnn nnnnnnnnnn nnnnnnnnnn nnnnnnnnnn nnnnnnnnnn
     2701 nnnnnnnnnn nnnnnnncca ttcgccattc aggctgcgca actgttggga agggcgatcg
     2761 gtgcgggcct cttcgctatt acgccagctg gcgaaagggg gatgtgctgc aaggcgatta
     2821 agttgggtaa cgccagggtt ttcccagtca cgacgttgta aaacgacggc cagtgagcgc
     2881 gcgtaatacg actcactata gggcgaattg ggtaccgggc cccccctcga ggtcgacggt
     2941 atcgataagc ttgatatcga attcctgcag aagcatgcac gctgctcact tacaagataa
     3001 ccttttgttg aaaaggaaga tttattaact atatatgatt gaagattttt tcttttcaaa
     3061 ggatatataa gttctgcaaa gtttcctaaa aaaatctttc ttttttgttt cttacacctt
     3121 ttgacattta tattggagcc taacgttttg ccgctttgat atcatttatc cgttgatttt
     3181 agaaaaaaaa gttaggaaga gttgttaccg attttttcct tctttttatg ccaatattca
     3241 cttcatcaga tttaatttgg ctactttttt tttcgtaacc tactatagtt atctcattat
     3301 agaatgaaat gaaactctat tattatgtag ttaaaatcaa tgataagcac tgtattaaag
     3361 tttaagagaa aatcgcgaat tccttttgat gtccttttct caaaggatac aaacacgatt
     3421 tataacacct ttgcttcaga cgtttgattg atatgcctat tgtgatatac gaaacatcag
     3481 catcaggtta tagccgtgca acattttctg ataaatgatg aggaaaacag atgctattgt
     3541 cttgctcatg ttggttctct gggttgagat aatgaacata ttggtatata aaacttgcac
     3601 acggatcaac gagaattgct tacttttatt gctcttacat tttattgctt ttattttata
     3661 taacattgat tgctctcttc ttttcttgta ctaaaagaaa tacaaacata caaatatggc
     3721 ttacatgttt tacttcgcag aattataatt aattaaatac ccaagttatt cgttagcatg
     3781 gttgagtata ttgtttaata atagcgctat ttaagtcgta actttatagg ataagtatta
     3841 ccagtactaa tacgtgtaag aagttaccta gtgctattgt taacaaaata taagctcgtt
     3901 aatgtgagta acttgtttta ttttctactt gaaattttta acaaacaaac cagttaaaaa
     3961 aaattgatct ggatcaatac tccagctatt tggaaagaat tgacttacgc gtaaatgtgt
     4021 acgcgttaat gtttactgat ttcgttttcg ggtttagaga agtaaaggat ggaattagat
     4081 tacaggaaag agtattttta taaattatat ataaaggaag atatgactaa cggctagtgt
     4141 accaattcca taatataccg agtgcaattc aaaccaaact ctcgtatata ggctgcgatt
     4201 tataaagtaa aacttcagcg catcagcaca attgttcacg agtacaaaat ctaaaaagaa
     4261 attttctttg caatgcgctc atcaattaat ataaacgacc gcgatatatg aagtcaaaca
     4321 gtcgttaaac accaaaattt ctttacgtat ttacttcgca gattacccat caaaaagata
     4381 ttctatggat ttattaaaga taaagaattc gcttttgatg cctcaaattg gaatactatg
     4441 ctttagataa tcaaatgggc tgaactcttt gaccgaccga aaatggatct ctatgctgag
     4501 gcttctcacg gtaggtatat aaagagccta ctgcccttct tcaatatgcc aaataaatac
     4561 aaacaaggtt ctatactcaa cagtaatttt tcttactcat ttaattacga accgtgctct
     4621 gttttcgcaa gttgttttca agttttcaag cttcgcgcgg gatatctggc gagcgatcaa
     4681 aggtgtttcc aatagcttta accttttcgt ttcctgtcct gtatttttaa ataatacatt
     4741 ttccgtgtct attactttta ttttggaaca atattgaagt tcaaattgta cacgactttg
     4801 gcaatcttag gaaaatcttg gcatatacaa ttccaatttt tgctctatcc aaatatcaag
     4861 actaccatca tcactgaatt tatactcttt tgtttgcgca tcgtctttcg gctttctttt
     4921 tcaccttctt taatattttg aaattctata taggtctttg tgtaccattt aatttttgta
     4981 tcttactttc ttttatatca tatttattag ttacttatac gttgagttta ccgtcgactc
     5041 tagaggatcc atgagtaaag gagaagaact tttcactgga gttgtcccaa ttcttgttga
     5101 attagatggt gatgttaatg ggcacaaatt ttctgtcagt ggagagggtg aaggtgatgc
     5161 aacatacgga aaacttaccc ttaaatttat ttgcactact ggaaaactac ctgttccatg
     5221 gccaacactt gtcactactt tcacttatgg tgttcaatgc ttttcaagat acccagatca
     5281 tatgaaacgg catgactttt tcaagagtgc catgcccgaa ggttatgtac aggaaagaac
     5341 tatatttttc aaagatgacg ggaactacaa gacacgtgct gaagtcaagt ttgaaggtga
     5401 tacccttgtt aatagaatcg agttaaaagg tattgatttt aaagaagatg gaaacattct
     5461 tggacacaaa ttggaataca actataactc acacaatgta tacatcatgg cagacaaaca
     5521 aaagaatgga atcaaagtta acttcaaaat tagacacaac attgaagatg gaagcgttca
     5581 actagcagac cattatcaac aaaatactcc aattggcgat ggccctgtcc ttttaccaga
     5641 caaccattac ctgtccacac aatctgccct ttcgaaagat cccaacgaaa agagagacca
     5701 catggtcctt cttgagtttg taacagctgc tgggattaca catggcatgg atgaactata
     5761 caaacccggg taaaaggaat gtctcccttg ccagtactgc tagggttttt ctttcaaact
     5821 atggaagccc attcaagctg catattacga ttttgttttt cgcttttaga aagtggttta
     5881 gatgagataa tagaaaaatt cttgatctcc gacaacgagt acttttattt tttttgctaa
     5941 tcactttact caatattagc tcgaaatcgt agaaacgtag acgggtgcgg gataccgagt
     6001 ggtgtagtta agaattttta taaaccacgt ggcccaaaaa tatgaaccca aaacgtttat
     6061 acatgagtat actttaagaa ggctataccc cttcgtgtta gatgtagttt tagctaccca
     6121 acccgagtct atgagcttga cttcagatgt agaaggcatt aaatcgtttt gaatattaat
     6181 taaaaaacga tgaaaattaa atatttaaaa gcaatcatac gctgaaaatt tagtgctgtg
     6241 gctaatcctt caacatggaa atgccataaa agtgactttg acaaaaaaaa aagtatatac
     6301 aggtagtaaa ctcatctact tcattgactt tgtttacagc atgtggaagg aggaatattt
     6361 attgctaaat cgtagtttaa cattcaataa gtaatactat tgaaattcga caagattggc
     6421 cgcatggatg aaaaagaggc attttgcttt gggagaatta gttcaaatta gaactgaaaa
     6481 aaaaaacttt acgaggcaaa aatgtcggat tgagatcgta aaagttcgct cgtcgtcttt
     6541 tgctttgtga ttgttttcat ggatacatct tgctggatat ttaaatttta gtactatgta
     6601 taagatattc tataaatgtt ttatcaccca aacctgttag cgccttctta attctattca
     6661 atctggcttt tgctctgaga ctacttcttg gactttcact acttgttagt tatacggaat
     6721 ttgtgtaatt agaagtgaaa taatcctttc tattagtaat gcgagctcca gcttttgttc
     6781 cctttagtga gggttaattg cgcgcttggc gtaatcatgg tcatagctgt ttcctgtgtg
     6841 aaattgttat ccgctcacaa ttccacacaa catacgagcc ggaagcataa agtgtaaagc
     6901 ctggggtgcc taatgagtga gctaactcac attaattgcg ttgcgctcac tgcccgcttt
     6961 ccagtcggga aacctgtcgt gccagctgca ttaatgaatc ggccaacgcg cggggagagg
     7021 cggtttgcgt attgggcgct cttccgcttc ctcgctcact gactcgctgc gctcggtcgt
     7081 tcggctgcgg cgagcggtat cagctcactc aaaggcggta atacggttat ccacagaatc
     7141 aggggataac gcaggaaaga acatgtgagc aaaaggccag caaaaggcca ggaaccgtaa
     7201 aaaggccgcg ttgctggcgt ttttccatag gctccgcccc cctgacgagc atcacaaaaa
     7261 tcgacgctca agtcagaggt ggcgaaaccc gacaggacta taaagatacc aggcgtttcc
     7321 ccctggaagc tccctcgtgc gctctcctgt tccgaccctg ccgcttaccg gatacctgtc
     7381 cgcctttctc ccttcgggaa gcgtggcgct ttctcatagc tcacgctgta ggtatctcag
     7441 ttcggtgtag gtcgttcgct ccaagctggg ctgtgtgcac gaaccccccg ttcagcccga
     7501 ccgctgcgcc ttatccggta actatcgtct tgagtccaac ccggtaagac acgacttatc
     7561 gccactggca gcagccactg gtaacaggat tagcagagcg aggtatgtag gcggtgctac
     7621 agagttcttg aagtggtggc ctaactacgg ctacactaga agaacagtat ttggtatctg
     7681 cgctctgctg aagccagtta ccttcggaaa aagagttggt agctcttgat ccggcaaaca
     7741 aaccaccgct ggtagcggtg gtttttttgt ttgcaagcag cagattacgc gcagaaaaaa
     7801 aggatctcaa gaagatcctt tgatcttttc tacggggtct gacgctcagt ggaacgaaaa
     7861 ctcacgttaa gggattttgg tcatgagatt atcaaaaagg atcttcacct agatcctttt
     7921 aaattaaaaa tgaagtttta aatcaatcta aagtatatat gagtaaactt ggtctgacag
     7981 ttaccaatgc ttaatcagtg aggcacctat ctcagcgatc tgtctatttc gttcatccat
     8041 agttgcctga ctccccgtcg tgtagataac tacgatacgg gagggcttac catctggccc
     8101 cagtgctgca atgataccgc gagacccacg ctcaccggct ccagatttat cagcaataaa
     8161 ccagccagcc ggaagggccg agcgcagaag tggtcctgca actttatccg cctccatcca
     8221 gtctattaat tgttgccggg aagctagagt aagtagttcg ccagttaata gtttgcgcaa
     8281 cgttgttgcc attgctacag gcatcgtggt gtcacgctcg tcgtttggta tggcttcatt
     8341 cagctccggt tcccaacgat caaggcgagt tacatgatcc cccatgttgt gcaaaaaagc
     8401 ggttagctcc ttcggtcctc cgatcgttgt cagaagtaag ttggccgcag tgttatcact
     8461 catggttatg gcagcactgc ataattctct tactgtcatg ccatccgtaa gatgcttttc
     8521 tgtgactggt gagtactcaa ccaagtcatt ctgagaatag tgtatgcggc gaccgagttg
     8581 ctcttgcccg gcgtcaatac gggataatac cgcgccacat agcagaactt taaaagtgct
     8641 catcattgga aaacgttctt cggggcgaaa actctcaagg atcttaccgc tgttgagatc
     8701 cagttcgatg taacccactc gtgcacccaa ctgatcttca gcatctttta ctttcaccag
     8761 cgtttctggg tgagcaaaaa caggaaggca aaatgccgca aaaaagggaa taagggcgac
     8821 acggaaatgt tgaatactca tactcttcct ttttcaatat tattgaagca tttatcaggg
     8881 ttattgtctc atgagcggat acatatttga atgtatttag aaaaataaac aaataggggt
     8941 tccgcgcaca tttccccgaa aagtgccacc tgacgtctaa gaaaccatta ttatcatgac
     9001 attaacctat aaaaataggc gtatcacgag gccctttcgt c
//
