# Supplementary material for: A toolbox of Stable Integration Vectors (SIV) in the fission yeast Schizosaccharomyces pombe
Source: bioRxiv preprint, doi:10.1101/808329, version 1 (2019-10-18)
Supplement: Supplemental sequences [file 808329_file05.zip › Supplemental Sequences/Plasmid maps named/pAV0605 pUra4AfeI-pact1-sfGFP-RitC-terminatorTdh1.gb]

LOCUS       Exported                8380 bp ds-DNA     circular SYN 09-SEP-2019
DEFINITION  synthetic circular DNA
ACCESSION   .
VERSION     .
KEYWORDS    .
SOURCE      synthetic DNA construct
  ORGANISM  synthetic DNA construct
REFERENCE   1  (bases 1 to 8380)
  AUTHORS   VJESTICA Aleksandar MARTIN Sophie MAREK Magdalena
  TITLE     Direct Submission
  JOURNAL   Exported Monday, Sep 9, 2019 from SnapGene 4.3.7
            https://www.snapgene.com
FEATURES             Location/Qualifiers
     source          1..8380
                     /organism="synthetic DNA construct"
                     /mol_type="other DNA"
     misc_feature    193..676
                     /label=3''region ura4
                     /note="3''region ura4"
     misc_feature    677..1640
                     /label=5'region ura4
                     /note="5'region ura4"
     CDS             1641..2435
                     /label=ORF ura4
                     /note="ORF ura4"
     misc_feature    2436..2870
                     /label=3'region ura4
                     /note="3'region ura4"
     misc_feature    2926..3381
                     /label=F1 ori
                     /note="F1 ori"
     primer_bind     3521..3538
                     /label=M13 forward
                     /note="M13 forward"
     primer_bind     3548..3567
                     /label=T7
                     /note="T7"
     promoter        3597..4418
                     /label=promoter_act1
     misc_feature    4425..4433
                     /label=START-Ala-Ser-
                     /note="START-Ala-Ser-"
     misc_feature    4434..5336
                     /label=sfGFP-RitC
                     /note="sfGFP-RitC"
     misc_feature    4434..5144
                     /label=superfolder GFP
     misc_feature    5148..5150
                     /label=NruI
                     /note="NruI"
     misc_feature    5148..5150
                     /label=linkerII
                     /note="linkerII"
     misc_feature    5151..5336
                     /label=RitC
                     /note="RitC-4"
     misc_feature    5337..5342
                     /label=XhoI
                     /note="XhoI"
     misc_feature    5343..5345
                     /label=STOP
                     /note="STOP"
     misc_feature    5348..5353
                     /label=AscI site
                     /note="AscI site"
     misc_feature    5393..6092
                     /label=terminator SpTdh1
                     /note="terminator SpTdh1"
     primer_bind     complement(6118..6137)
                     /label=T3
                     /note="T3"
     primer_bind     complement(6155..6175)
                     /label=M13 reverse
                     /note="M13 reverse"
     protein_bind    complement(6181..6203)
                     /label=lacO
                     /note="lacO"
     promoter        complement(6207..6237)
                     /label=lac promoter
                     /note="lac promoter"
     rep_origin      complement(6543..7171)
                     /direction=LEFT
                     /label=ColE1 origin
                     /note="ColE1 origin"
     CDS             complement(7320..8180)
                     /label=AmpR
                     /note="AmpR"
     promoter        complement(8181..8285)
                     /label=AmpR promoter
                     /note="AmpR promoter"
ORIGIN
        1 tcgcgcgttt cggtgatgac ggtgaaaacc tctgacacat gcagctcccg gagacggtca
       61 cagcttgtct gtaagcggat gccgggagca gacaagcccg tcagggcgcg tcagcgggtg
      121 ttggcgggtg tcggggctgg cttaactatg cggcatcaga gcagattgta ctgagagtgc
      181 accataaccg ggtattagtc aaaactagta tactttttct cggagtataa tacacaatat
      241 cggtgcaaat aggttttaaa attgctccaa tcacatgttc ttaagaaaaa aacgtcaaaa
      301 gaaatctaag tattcccaaa ataattcctc ctgacatgag aagaataaaa aacactaaga
      361 tgcattgtca gtatgaaaca caagccaaag ttgctaacaa taggatcaat tcttacttac
      421 tggcaatgtt acgaggaatc ttggtaggag gatgtttggc aacataacgt tcttttgaat
      481 ttgtttttac acgacgagta atgttcttct gaaactgtgt gtttgcacga cgctgagagg
      541 gagtttgaac cgtctaaaag acatagttag gatccatgat gcacagattt ctaaagataa
      601 aactacttac aggcatgttg gtttattaaa aaagaaaaac aggaatgata agagggaaag
      661 aatacgtgta cagagcgctt acataatgag tgagtgtcat tattgaggaa tgccatgtca
      721 gatttgacac aactcagaac ttattaactt tttatgattg gaacttttgt tttgcccaag
      781 gaatttttaa tggaagaagt tgttttataa atgatattga atttatatcc actcttttta
      841 gcgcatttgc atctctactt taggttcttc tttgactaga ttctaggatg cgtattggat
      901 atactggtct ttgaatcatt gtcgaaaaaa aaattcatgg ttgtacccat gagcaaactg
      961 cttttgtggt tatccatgtg cttcttttgt tcagcatcta tcttcttaat cgcatggaag
     1021 atttgattta aaccaaaaga aatattgtta aactttgaca gaagctttaa attttgattc
     1081 catacattaa atggataaaa ctcctgaagc ttagctacaa atcccactgg ctatatgtat
     1141 gcatttgtgt taaaaaagtt tgtatagatt atttaatcta ctcagcattc tttctctaaa
     1201 taggaatttg ttacttaatg gagaaaaaaa tgtttcgatt tacctagtgt atttgtttgt
     1261 atactcacgt ttaatttcaa acatccattc tatcttgtgt aatttttggc atggtgaaaa
     1321 agataatcag ccttataatc tttacaaaag taagaaattc tgtaaataag ccttaatgcc
     1381 cttgctttaa attaaaatgg ttctttttca tgataatgtt tgcactttgt gaatatattt
     1441 tagatagttc tgtgaggtat aattaagatg ttttagagac ttatacaatt ttgtctttat
     1501 aaattcttaa ttgattttac catcccagtt taactatgct tcgtcggcat ctctgcacat
     1561 gtcgtgtttt cttaccgtat tgtcctacca agaacctctt ttttgcttgg atcgaaatta
     1621 aaggtttaaa agcaaagtta tggatgctag agtatttcaa agctattcag ctagagctga
     1681 ggggatgaaa aatcccattg ccaaggaatt gttggctttg atggaagaaa agcaaagcaa
     1741 cttgtcagtc gcggtcgatt tgacgaagaa atccgaaatc ttagaattgg tagataaaat
     1801 tggaccctat gtctgtgtta tcaagacaca tattgacgtt gtcgaggatt tcgaccagga
     1861 tatggtagaa aaactggtgg ccttaggtaa aaagcatcgt tttcttatct ttgaggatcg
     1921 caaattcgca gacattggaa ataccgtcaa gctacaatat gcatctggtg tgtacaaaat
     1981 tgcttcttgg gctcatatca caaattgcca tacagtgcca ggcgagggta ttatacaagg
     2041 cctcaaagaa gttggtttac ctttgggacg tggtctcttg cttttggctg aaatgtcttc
     2101 caaaggctct ttggctactg gttcctacac agagaaaacc ttagaatggt ttgagaagca
     2161 taccgatttt tgctttggct ttatagctgg tcgtcgattt cctaaccttc aaagcgacta
     2221 cataactatg tcccctggta tcggcttgga tgttaaagga gacgggctgg gacagcaata
     2281 tcgtactcct gaagaagtga ttgtaaactg cggtagcgat atcatcattg ttggtcgtgg
     2341 agtttatgga gctggtcgta atcctgttgt cgaagccaag agatatagag aagctggttg
     2401 gaaggcatat cagcaaagac tttctcagca ttaaaaaaag actaatgtaa aatttttttg
     2461 gttggttatt gaaaaagtcg atgccttgtt tgcgtttgtt ttcctaggcg ttttatgtca
     2521 gaaggcattt agaattagta tacaagtact ctttggtaaa attttatgta gcgactaaaa
     2581 tattaactat tatagataaa caccttggga ataaaaagta atttgctata gtaatttatt
     2641 aaacatgctc ctacaacatt accacaatct tttctcttgg attgacattg aataagaaaa
     2701 gagtgaattt ttttagactt gtaatgataa ctatgtacaa agccaatgaa agatgtatgt
     2761 agatgaatgt aaaataccat gtagacaaac aagataaaac ttggttataa acattggtgt
     2821 tggaacagaa taaattagat gtcaaaaagt ttcgtcaata tcacaagctt gctagggcgg
     2881 tgtgaaatac cgcacagatg cgtaaggaga aaataccgca tcaggaaatt gtaagcgtta
     2941 atattttgtt aaaattcgcg ttaaattttt gttaaatcag ctcatttttt aaccaatagg
     3001 ccgaaatcgg caaaatccct tataaatcaa aagaatagac cgagataggg ttgagtgttg
     3061 ttccagtttg gaacaagagt ccactattaa agaacgtgga ctccaacgtc aaaggnnnnn
     3121 nnnnnnnnnn nnnnnnnnnn nnnnnnnnnn nnnnnnnnnn nnnntnnnnn nnnnnnnnnn
     3181 nnnnnnnnnn nnnnnnnnnn nnnnnnnnnn nnnnnnnnnn nnnnnnnnnn nnnnnnnnnn
     3241 nnnnnnnnnn nnnnnngnnn nnnnnnnnnn nnnnnnnnnn nnnnnnnnnn nnnnnnnnnn
     3301 nnnnnnnnnn nnnnnnnnnn nnnnnnnnnn nnnnnnnnnn nnnnnnnnnn nnnnnnnnnn
     3361 nnnnnnnnnn nnnnnnnnnn nccattcgcc attcaggctg cgcaactgtt gggaagggcg
     3421 atcggtgcgg gcctcttcgc tattacgcca gctggcgaaa gggggatgtg ctgcaaggcg
     3481 attaagttgg gtaacgccag ggttttccca gtcacgacgt tgtaaaacga cggccagtga
     3541 gcgcgcgtaa tacgactcac tatagggcga attgggtacc gggcccgcta gcatgcgatc
     3601 tacgataatg agacggtgtt tgggttgttt ttactgaatt tttcttttat tttatgacat
     3661 cttaattttt atgttaatga ttattcttat acttttatct atctttgatt aaaactaata
     3721 ttcattcttt tgatcactaa ttatttttat agtatacgat tcaacccaac tataatacat
     3781 tgtatcaaga gaaattttta attagatgta atttaatagc catttgataa aaaaaaatta
     3841 cctttttttt tgctagtgtt aaattattga tcataacaat gtcgaatgaa tactaataaa
     3901 atagggacac gcgagttgca aatacttgaa atacctttga agatttgtct gtgaattttg
     3961 ataagatttt tatgaccatc tcttttatat tcgatatcgt gaactttcat tttcttttgt
     4021 tttttgcttt tcaagttaaa taacgcggaa attatatttc cttatatgtt tataagagct
     4081 tttaaaggat ttgctatatc gcttacagta ctacaaccgg ttgctcaatg ttatccgttt
     4141 ccgcggtctt cttccgtgcg cattctgccg tgaagtgcta acgctgtgtg tggctttatc
     4201 aaaaaagtgg ctcaaatata gcaatttcat acatatttaa acacccatta tacttaaatg
     4261 tatattttaa aatatataag agattttcac tgtataactg tgtatcttat ctatatgtaa
     4321 tcaacggctt cataccacct cagccagccg tgttataact taccgtttac caactacatt
     4381 ttttgtaacg aaccaaaaaa ccctcaaaag acaagaccga attcatggca agctccaagg
     4441 gtgaagagct atttactggg gttgtaccca ttttggtaga actggacgga gatgtaaacg
     4501 gacataaatt ctctgttaga ggtgagggcg aaggcgatgc caccaatggt aaattgactc
     4561 tgaagtttat atgcactacg ggtaaattac ctgttccttg gccaacccta gtaacaactt
     4621 tgacatatgg tgttcaatgt ttctcaagat acccagacca tatgaaaagg catgatttct
     4681 ttaaaagtgc tatgccagaa ggctacgtgc aagagagaac tatctccttt aaggatgacg
     4741 gtacgtataa aacacgagca gaagtgaaat tcgaagggga tacactagtt aatcgcatcg
     4801 aattaaaggg tatagacttt aaggaagatg gtaatattct cggccataaa cttgagtata
     4861 atttcaactc gcataatgtg tacattacag ctgacaaaca aaagaacgga attaaagcga
     4921 attttaaaat caggcacaac gtcgaagatg ggtctgttca acttgccgat cattatcagc
     4981 aaaacacccc tattggtgat ggtccagtct tgttacccga taatcactac ttaagcacac
     5041 agtctagatt gtcaaaagat ccgaatgaaa agcgtgatca catggtttta ttggaatttg
     5101 tcaccgctgc aggaataact cacggaatgg acgagcttta taagccccga tgccctttct
     5161 tcgagacgtc cgcagcttac agatattata tagatgacgt attccatgcc cttgtacgcg
     5221 agatacgtcg aaaggaaaag gaagcagttc ttgctatgga aaaaaaatct aaacccaaga
     5281 actcagtgtg gaagagattg aagagtcctt tccgaaaaaa aaaggacagt gtaactctcg
     5341 agtgaggcgc gccataagcg gccgccaccg cggtggagct cggctctaga gcttttatga
     5401 ttttgataaa tacttttttt cgttttggtt tgtgatacgt atagtttgcc tgtctccttt
     5461 tgtaaatgat cttcttttgt agtcttgtgt aatctctttt tcatttggtc aacttaagtg
     5521 aatttttttt tgtcagtttc cttgtaggat attatgtcaa agtcttattt atactatata
     5581 ttattgcttt ggtggtgagt cgcatttgtg gggacggtgt tactttactg atggatttag
     5641 gtaggaggca tccactgtcc cccatttcgc tagcttaagt ttaatatgaa gatgcactta
     5701 agcatgaacg cccgttttga tctttttcac ttgtaccgcg aagagcttgt tttactgttt
     5761 ttccgtctgc atcccgagaa ctagttgatc tcccaatgca cactttagac tttattcaaa
     5821 ccgaagtcgg ttttgtaatt taaaaatttt tacccactgt aaagtacaaa caattcatcg
     5881 ctatgttagt tgtgtacgct actagcgcat cacatgatta catgttaatc aacaaaaacg
     5941 aaaatgttta ttgtcaatct aaaaatacat atgtccgtta agacaaaagt atgaggctgg
     6001 atggaatgag caatggtagc aaaaggtttc cgaaatggtc atatcatttt ttcaattttt
     6061 gctgatctca aatacctcaa cttgttttat tcgtttaaac cgagctccag cttttgttcc
     6121 ctttagtgag ggttaattgc gcgcttggcg taatcatggt catagctgtt tcctgtgtga
     6181 aattgttatc cgctcacaat tccacacaac atacgagccg gaagcataaa gtgtaaagcc
     6241 tggggtgcct aatgagtgag ctaactcaca ttaattgcgt tgcgctcact gcccgctttc
     6301 cagtcgggaa acctgtcgtg ccagctgcat taatgaatcg gccaacgcgc ggggagaggc
     6361 ggtttgcgta ttgggcgctc ttccgcttcc tcgctcactg actcgctgcg ctcggtcgtt
     6421 cggctgcggc gagcggtatc agctcactca aaggcggtaa tacggttatc cacagaatca
     6481 ggggataacg caggaaagaa catgtgagca aaaggccagc aaaaggccag gaaccgtaaa
     6541 aaggccgcgt tgctggcgtt tttccatagg ctccgccccc ctgacgagca tcacaaaaat
     6601 cgacgctcaa gtcagaggtg gcgaaacccg acaggactat aaagatacca ggcgtttccc
     6661 cctggaagct ccctcgtgcg ctctcctgtt ccgaccctgc cgcttaccgg atacctgtcc
     6721 gcctttctcc cttcgggaag cgtggcgctt tctcatagct cacgctgtag gtatctcagt
     6781 tcggtgtagg tcgttcgctc caagctgggc tgtgtgcacg aaccccccgt tcagcccgac
     6841 cgctgcgcct tatccggtaa ctatcgtctt gagtccaacc cggtaagaca cgacttatcg
     6901 ccactggcag cagccactgg taacaggatt agcaaagcga ggtatgtagg cggtgctaca
     6961 gagttcttga agtggtggcc taactacggc tacactagaa gaacagtatt tggtatctgc
     7021 gctctgctga agccagttac cttcggaaaa agagttggta gctcttgatc cggcaaacaa
     7081 accaccgctg gtagcggtgg tttttttgtt tgcaagcagc agattacgcg cagaaaaaaa
     7141 ggatctcaag aagatccttt gatcttttct acggggtctg acgctcagtg gaacgaaaac
     7201 tcacgttaag ggattttggt catgagatta tcaaaaagga tcttcaccta gatcctttta
     7261 aattaaaaat gaagttttaa atcaatctaa agtatatatg agtaaacttg gtctgacagt
     7321 taccaatgct taatcagtga ggcacctatc tcagcgatct gtctatttcg ttcatccata
     7381 gttgcctgac tccccgtcgt gtagataact acgatacggg agggcttacc atctggcccc
     7441 agtgctgcaa tgataccgcg agacccacgc tcaccggctc cagatttatc agcaataaac
     7501 cagccagccg gaagggccga gcgcagaagt ggtcctgcaa ctttatccgc ctccatccag
     7561 tctattaatt gttgccggga agctagagta agtagttcgc cagttaatag tttgcgcaac
     7621 gttgttgcca ttgctacagg catcgtggtg tcacgctcgt cgtttggtat ggcttcattc
     7681 agctccggtt cccaacgatc aaggcgagtt acatgatccc ccatgttgtg caaaaaagcg
     7741 gttagctcct tcggtcctcc gatcgttgtc agaagtaagt tggccgcagt gttatcactc
     7801 atggttatgg cagcactgca taattctctt actgtcatgc catccgtaag atgcttttct
     7861 gtgactggtg agtactcaac caagtcattc tgagaatagt gtatgcggcg accgagttgc
     7921 tcttgcccgg cgtcaatacg ggataatacc gcgccacata gcagaacttt aaaagtgctc
     7981 atcattggaa aacgttcttc ggggcgaaaa ctctcaagga tcttaccgct gttgagatcc
     8041 agttcgatgt aacccactcg tgcacccaac tgatcttcag catcttttac tttcaccagc
     8101 gtttctgggt gagcaaaaac aggaaggcaa aatgccgcaa aaaagggaat aagggcgaca
     8161 cggaaatgtt gaatactcat actcttcctt tttcaatatt attgaagcat ttatcagggt
     8221 tattgtctca tgagcggata catatttgaa tgtatttaga aaaataaaca aataggggtt
     8281 ccgcgcacat ttccccgaaa agtgccacct gacgtctaag aaaccattat tatcatgaca
     8341 ttaacctata aaaataggcg tatcacgagg ccctttcgtc
//
