# Supplementary material for: A toolbox of Stable Integration Vectors (SIV) in the fission yeast Schizosaccharomyces pombe
Source: bioRxiv preprint, doi:10.1101/808329, version 1 (2019-10-18)
Supplement: Supplemental sequences [file 808329_file05.zip › Supplemental Sequences/Plasmid maps named/pAV0763 pAde6PmeI-Pmam1-mTagBFP2-termScADH-kanMX.gb]

LOCUS       Exported                9800 bp ds-DNA     circular SYN 09-SEP-2019
DEFINITION  synthetic circular DNA.
ACCESSION   .
VERSION     .
KEYWORDS    .
SOURCE      synthetic DNA construct
  ORGANISM  synthetic DNA construct
REFERENCE   1  (bases 1 to 9800)
  AUTHORS   VJESTICA Aleksandar MARTIN Sophie MAREK Magdalena
  TITLE     Direct Submission
  JOURNAL   Exported Monday, Sep 9, 2019 from SnapGene 4.3.7
            https://www.snapgene.com
FEATURES             Location/Qualifiers
     source          1..9800
                     /organism="synthetic DNA construct"
                     /mol_type="other DNA"
     misc_feature    193..567
                     /label=3''region ade6
                     /note="3''region ade6"
     misc_feature    568..836
                     /label=5'region ade6
                     /note="5'region ade6"
     CDS             837..2495
                     /label=ORF ade6
                     /note="ORF ade6"
     misc_feature    2496..2641
                     /label=3'region ade6
                     /note="3'region ade6"
     misc_feature    2697..3152
                     /label=F1 ori
                     /note="F1 ori"
     misc_feature    3025..3152
                     /label=F1 ori
                     /note="F1 ori"
     primer_bind     3292..3309
                     /label=M13 forward
                     /note="M13 forward"
     primer_bind     3319..3338
                     /label=T7
                     /note="T7"
     misc_feature    3368..5118
                     /label=pmam1* promoter
                     /note="pmam1* promoter (SphI site mutated)"
     misc_feature    4787
                     /label=point mutation to remove the SphI site
                     /note="point mutation to remove the SphI site"
     misc_feature    5125..5133
                     /label=START-Ala-Ser-
                     /note="START-Ala-Ser-"
     CDS             5134..5841
                     /codon_start=1
                     /label=mTagBFP2
                     /note="mTagBFP2 (from pAddGene54572 mTagBFP2-pBAD)"
                     /translation="VSKGEELIKENMHMKLYMEGTVDNHHFKCTSEGEGKPYEGTQTMR
                     IKVVEGGPLPFAFDILATSFLYGSKTFINHTQGIPDFFKQSFPEGFTWERVTTYEDGGV
                     LTATQDTSLQDGCLIYNVKIRGVNFTSNGPVMQKKTLGWEAFTETLYPADGGLEGRNDM
                     ALKLVGGSHLIANAKTTYRSKKPAKNLKMPGVYYVDYRLERIKEANNETYVEQHEVAVA
                     RYCDLPSKLGHKLN"
     misc_feature    5853..6081
                     /label=terminator ScADH1
                     /note="terminator ScADH1"
     misc_feature    6128..6470
                     /label=Ashbya gossypii TEF promoter
                     /note="Ashbya gossypii TEF promoter"
     CDS             6471..7280
                     /codon_start=1
                     /label=kanMX ORF
                     /note="kanMX ORF"
                     /translation="MGKEKTHVSRPRLNSNMDADLYGYKWARDNVGQSGATIYRLYGKP
                     DAPELFLKHGKGSVANDVTDEMVRLNWLTEFMPLPTIKHFIRTPDDAWLLTTAIPGKTA
                     FQVLEEYPDSGENIVDALAVFLRRLHSIPVCNCPFNSDRVFRLAQAQSRMNNGLVDASD
                     FDDERNGWPVEQVWKEMHKLLPFSPDSVVTHGDFSLDNLIFDEGKLIGCIDVGRVGIAD
                     RYQDLAILWNCLGEFSPSLQKRLFQKYGIDNPDMNKLQFHLMLDEFF"
     misc_feature    7281..7483
                     /label=Ashbya gossypii TEF terminator
                     /note="Ashbya gossypii TEF terminator"
     primer_bind     complement(7538..7557)
                     /label=T3
                     /note="T3"
     primer_bind     complement(7575..7595)
                     /label=M13 reverse
                     /note="M13 reverse"
     protein_bind    complement(7601..7623)
                     /label=lacO
                     /note="lacO"
     rep_origin      complement(7963..8591)
                     /direction=LEFT
                     /label=ColE1 origin
                     /note="ColE1 origin"
     CDS             complement(8740..9600)
                     /label=AmpR
                     /note="AmpR"
     promoter        complement(9601..9705)
                     /label=AmpR promoter
                     /note="AmpR promoter"
ORIGIN
        1 tcgcgcgttt cggtgatgac ggtgaaaacc tctgacacat gcagctcccg gagacggtca
       61 cagcttgtct gtaagcggat gccgggagca gacaagcccg tcagggcgcg tcagcgggtg
      121 ttggcgggtg tcggggctgg cttaactatg cggcatcaga gcagattgta ctgagagtgc
      181 accataaccg ggagaatcct gaataatgtg ctgtgaagca gttgaaagaa aattaaagaa
      241 cccaatataa tatgctataa agcaatcaaa aaataatagt aagaaaccca aataaaaccc
      301 cgttgaccat gttcccaatt aaattaacgc atattaatgc aaaaaatgca atattaagac
      361 tagttattaa accgataatt agtcttcaat tattaaaaga tgtagttgat ttgtattatc
      421 tttcaattgc taattctaaa tatattggag aattcaatga gtttatgcat tgaagtttaa
      481 gataacattg gcgctgattg cagcaaaagt aatcacgcat atagctgtag gaccaaaacg
      541 atcatcatat cggaccgcat tatgtttaaa cgttgcttta tatatggata acgacatata
      601 catttatttc ttgaaaaaat agcaaagcta tattgatttt agcgtatgct gctttaaagt
      661 tgcatttcac aatgcttgga aatgtaacga tgacagaatt aatacgatgc aaaactcaaa
      721 taataaactg cgcactaact cactacaata aacaactttg aaaaaaagat tcgttttttc
      781 aacatttacc atctcattaa gctgagctgc caaggtatat acatacttca tcgaatatga
      841 gcgaaaaaca ggttgtaggg atccttggag gtggtcaatt gggccgaatg atggtagagg
      901 cagcccatcg cttaaacatc aaatgcatca tcttggatgc agcaaattct cctgccaaac
      961 aaattgatgg aggacgtgag cacattgatg catcatttac tgaccccgat gcaattgttg
     1021 aactgtctaa gaagtgcacg ttattaacaa ctgaaattga gcatattaac actgatgcct
     1081 tggcagccgt tacgaaatct gttgctgttg aaccctctcc tgcaactctg cgatgcattc
     1141 aagacaaata tcttcaaaaa cagcatttac aggtttttaa gattgcactt cctgaatttt
     1201 gcgatgcacc tgaccaggaa agtgttgaaa aagcaggcca agagtttggt tatccttttg
     1261 tactgaaaag taaaacattg gcttacgacg gtcgtggaaa ttacgttgtt catcaaccat
     1321 ctgagattcc tactgccatc aaagcacttg gtgatcgtcc gctttatgtt gaaaagttcg
     1381 ttcctttctc catggaaatt gcagtgatgg tagtacgcag tttagacgga aaagtttatg
     1441 cttatcctac aactgagacc attcaaaagg ataatgtttg tcatttagta tatgcccctg
     1501 ctcgtcttcc cttctcaatt caacagcgtg ctcaaaccct tgccatggat gcggtgcgca
     1561 cttttgaagg cgctggtata tatggtgtag agatgtttgt tttgcaagat ggtgagacca
     1621 ttttactcaa cgaaattgct cctcggcctc acaattcagg tcactacacc attgaagctt
     1681 gcccaacttc tcagtttgaa gctcacttac gggccatatg tggtcttcct ttcagcgaaa
     1741 tcaacaccca actctcgact tccacaactc atgcgttgat ggtaaatatt ttaggtactg
     1801 atgatcctga ttatgtttca aagatcgcta aacgttctct gtccattccc ggtgcaactt
     1861 tgcatcttta tggtaaagct gaatctagaa agggtcgcaa gatgggacac gttaccatca
     1921 tttctgattc acctcaagaa tgtgaacgta ggtatcagat gcttcttgac gtcaaagatc
     1981 ctgtcgaatc acctgttgtt ggtattatca tgggttcgga ttctgattta agcaagatga
     2041 aagatgctgc cgtcatttta gatgaattca aggtgcctta cgaacttact attgtttcag
     2101 ctcaccgcac accagatcgc atggttactt atgctcgtac cgcagcttca agagggttgc
     2161 gtgtgattat tgctggtgct ggtggtgccg ctcatttgcc tggtatggtt gctgcaatga
     2221 cacctcttcc agtaatcggc gttcctgtaa aaggaagcac tcttgacgga gttgactctc
     2281 ttcactctat tgttcagatg cctcgaggtg tccctgtcgc cactgttgct atcaataata
     2341 gccaaaatgc cggtatttta gcctgtcgta tacttgctac atttcaaccc tcccttttgg
     2401 ctgctatgga gagctttatg gacaatatga aagagattgt tttagaaaag gctgataaat
     2461 tagaaaaagt tggttggaaa aattattctg cataggcgac catagacata actgttaaat
     2521 gattttgctt gctttttgtt ttaaataata ttttattttg aaattctaga ttgtaaaatg
     2581 tattctaaaa agtgattaaa aattaaaaat aaaaaccccc cgaataatgt gctgcgacgc
     2641 agctagggcg gtgtgaaata ccgcacagat gcgtaaggag aaaataccgc atcaggaaat
     2701 tgtaagcgtt aatattttgt taaaattcgc gttaaatttt tgttaaatca gctcattttt
     2761 taaccaatag gccgaaatcg gcaaaatccc ttataaatca aaagaataga ccgagatagg
     2821 gttgagtgtt gttccagttt ggaacaagag tccactatta aagaacgtgg actccaacgt
     2881 caaaggnnnn nnnnnnnnnn nnnnnnnnnn nnnnnnnnnn nnnnnnnnnn nnnnntnnnn
     2941 nnnnnnnnnn nnnnnnnnnn nnnnnnnnnn nnnnnnnnnn nnnnnnnnnn nnnnnnnnnn
     3001 nnnnnnnnnn nnnnnnnnnn nnnnnnngnn nnnnnnnnnn nnnnnnnnnn nnnnnnnnnn
     3061 nnnnnnnnnn nnnnnnnnnn nnnnnnnnnn nnnnnnnnnn nnnnnnnnnn nnnnnnnnnn
     3121 nnnnnnnnnn nnnnnnnnnn nnnnnnnnnn nnccattcgc cattcaggct gcgcaactgt
     3181 tgggaagggc gatcggtgcg ggcctcttcg ctattacgcc agctggcgaa agggggatgt
     3241 gctgcaaggc gattaagttg ggtaacgcca gggttttccc agtcacgacg ttgtaaaacg
     3301 acggccagtg agcgcgcgta atacgactca ctatagggcg aattgggtac cgggcccgct
     3361 agcatgcgag ctttgcgtaa ttatgtacgg cgtcctggga tagtcgctgt ttgttaaaaa
     3421 aaaggtgatt cgcaactgat gtatgcagat ggcgatgaga aagtagagag aggtagtgaa
     3481 aaaagataat gaaatataga gaactacgta acgctccaca atagaacaaa taccgtgcac
     3541 taaagtttca agaaatttcc gcttcaatag gaaagaataa acaaattaga atggtttgtt
     3601 ggtacgggag aaagccgatt acgaacagtc aaggcaatga ttttgattga tatgatcaac
     3661 caattttgat tttactaatt caaaatgaaa tcctattaat ttcaatcgat agctcgcccc
     3721 ttttacttac aattttttga aagatgttgt tgggggatga aaagaggaga aatcgaaagc
     3781 aaacaactgg cacaatatag ccgcgaaaaa aaattttttt aatgtaaata taccgcgtta
     3841 cttgaccttc ctttataagt aaatttttag tcctgtgatc ttccgaggca gcatgtgccg
     3901 tttgcataat ttatgaccaa atccgttacc cacatatatc atttgtttgc cttgagcacc
     3961 ccggataaaa ggttgaagag ttggtttccc gatatatggt ccttacacta aagtaaagga
     4021 tgctcagtaa gcttctcccg tctagactgg aaatagcgca aaaatcattt ggtatgtata
     4081 atcaaatatt acggaacgga gtacgactta aattaattct attaacaaat tgaaagcgca
     4141 tagctctttc agatatgaaa gtgaagcaga aggtgagcat tattcgcact tagcaacaga
     4201 aaatttgtaa ctgacgacct tgcaaaggct tgtaaggtga gctaagttcc gcttccgtct
     4261 acggttctta ccgttcttct cctcgtttcc gtgcgatgcg gtaccgtgta aaggcatacc
     4321 ccgtcttttt ctataactat tttaacgaaa cttgttgaag cttaatcctc acgagttttc
     4381 cgtttgggta tttcgtgtgg tttcggatgt ttcaaaagtt tggggtaatc gacatttgtc
     4441 cgttccccag atttctgaag ataatgttaa ggcttaccga atcaataacc tgacgtgttc
     4501 attcgtacat gtgccattgt tgttgacaaa gaattaaccc catttacaag tatggtgcgg
     4561 acaaccaatt actatatttt taccaaggtg gtcctccaac aaacgaatcc gttcaacgac
     4621 ttgggtcacc ttatataggt tgatttgcaa gaagttttgc ttattccatc tttggacggt
     4681 tgtagcacat aagatgtcca tgttagtacc caaataaagt attttgtttt agtttagata
     4741 attatataaa attaaaacta acttatccaa cttaagcgtg tcagcaatgc aatcaagaac
     4801 tgctattatt tatttacacc ttgacgagta caccacttgt cattcatttt cgtaactttc
     4861 gggagctact ttgaggttgt tcctttcatt cttttttttt tataaattta gttcctttgt
     4921 tatattttat tttattgtaa tctaacttct gcatcttcta tcaaagggat atttcccatt
     4981 gtgctgagta cacaatgggc ctttgttagg tactctccat tgttgtccac catacaaaat
     5041 gaagggcttg tcctctcttc agacaccatt cggtgcggtt tctttggcaa agaatcactc
     5101 tttggatttt gttttttaga attcatggca agcgtgtcta agggcgaaga gctgattaag
     5161 gagaacatgc acatgaagct gtacatggag ggcaccgtgg acaaccatca cttcaagtgc
     5221 acatccgagg gcgaaggcaa gccctacgag ggcacccaga ccatgagaat caaggtggtc
     5281 gagggcggcc ctctcccctt cgccttcgac atcctggcta ctagcttcct ctacggcagc
     5341 aagaccttca tcaaccacac ccagggcatc cccgacttct tcaagcagtc cttccctgag
     5401 ggcttcacat gggagagagt caccacatac gaagacgggg gcgtgctgac cgctacccag
     5461 gacaccagcc tccaggacgg ctgcctcatc tacaacgtca agatcagagg ggtgaacttc
     5521 acatccaacg gccctgtgat gcagaagaaa acactcggct gggaggcctt caccgagacg
     5581 ctgtaccccg ctgacggcgg cctggaaggc agaaacgaca tggccctgaa gctcgtgggc
     5641 gggagccatc tgatcgcaaa cgccaagacc acatatagat ccaagaaacc cgctaagaac
     5701 ctcaagatgc ctggcgtcta ctatgtggac tacagactgg aaagaatcaa ggaggccaac
     5761 aacgagacct acgtcgagca gcacgaggtg gcagtggcca gatactgcga cctccctagc
     5821 aaactggggc acaagcttaa ttaaggcgcg ccacttctaa ataagcgaat ttcttatgat
     5881 ttatgatttt tattattaaa taagttataa aaaaaataag tgtatacaaa ttttaaagtg
     5941 actcttaggt tttaaaacga aaattcttat tcttgagtaa ctctttcctg taggtcaggt
     6001 tgctttctca ggtatagtat gaggtcgctc ttattgacca cacctctacc ggcagatccg
     6061 ctagggataa cagggtaata tagatctgtt tagcttgcct cgtccccgcc gggtcacccg
     6121 gccagcgaca tggaggccca gaataccctc cttgacagtc ttgacgtgcg cagctcaggg
     6181 gcatgatgtg actgtcgccc gtacatttag cccatacatc cccatgtata atcatttgca
     6241 tccatacatt ttgatggccg cacggcgcga agcaaaaatt acggctcctc gctgcagacc
     6301 tgcgagcagg gaaacgctcc cctcacagac gcgttgaatt gtccccacgc cgcgcccctg
     6361 tagagaaata taaaaggtta ggatttgcca ctgaggttct tctttcatat acttcctttt
     6421 aaaatcttgc taggatacag ttctcacatc acatccgaac ataaacaacc atgggtaagg
     6481 aaaagactca cgtttcgagg ccgcgattaa attccaacat ggatgctgat ttatatgggt
     6541 ataaatgggc tcgcgataat gtcgggcaat caggtgcgac aatctatcga ttgtatggga
     6601 agcccgatgc gccagagttg tttctgaaac atggcaaagg tagcgttgcc aatgatgtta
     6661 cagatgagat ggtcagacta aactggctga cggaatttat gcctcttccg accatcaagc
     6721 attttatccg tactcctgat gatgcatggt tactcaccac tgcgatcccc ggcaaaacag
     6781 cattccaggt attagaagaa tatcctgatt caggtgaaaa tattgttgat gcgctggcag
     6841 tgttcctgcg ccggttgcat tcgattcctg tttgtaattg tccttttaac agcgatcgcg
     6901 tatttcgtct cgctcaggcg caatcacgaa tgaataacgg tttggttgat gcgagtgatt
     6961 ttgatgacga gcgtaatggc tggcctgttg aacaagtctg gaaagaaatg cataagcttt
     7021 tgccattctc accggattca gtcgtcactc atggtgattt ctcacttgat aaccttattt
     7081 ttgacgaggg gaaattaata ggttgtattg atgttggacg agtcggaatc gcagaccgat
     7141 accaggatct tgccatccta tggaactgcc tcggtgagtt ttctccttca ttacagaaac
     7201 ggctttttca aaaatatggt attgataatc ctgatatgaa taaattgcag tttcatttga
     7261 tgctcgatga gtttttctaa tcagtactga caataaaaag attcttgttt tcaagaactt
     7321 gtcatttgta tagttttttt atattgtagt tgttctattt taatcaaatg ttagcgtgat
     7381 ttatattttt tttcgcctcg acatcatctg cccagatgcg aagttaagtg cgcagaaagt
     7441 aatatcatgc gtcaatcgta tgtgaatgct ggtcgctata ctgctgtcga ttcgatacta
     7501 acgccgccat ccagtttaaa cgagctccag cttttgttcc ctttagtgag ggttaattgc
     7561 gcgcttggcg taatcatggt catagctgtt tcctgtgtga aattgttatc cgctcacaat
     7621 tccacacaac atacgagccg gaagcataaa gtgtaaagcc tggggtgcct aatgagtgag
     7681 ctaactcaca ttaattgcgt tgcgctcact gcccgctttc cagtcgggaa acctgtcgtg
     7741 ccagctgcat taatgaatcg gccaacgcgc ggggagaggc ggtttgcgta ttgggcgctc
     7801 ttccgcttcc tcgctcactg actcgctgcg ctcggtcgtt cggctgcggc gagcggtatc
     7861 agctcactca aaggcggtaa tacggttatc cacagaatca ggggataacg caggaaagaa
     7921 catgtgagca aaaggccagc aaaaggccag gaaccgtaaa aaggccgcgt tgctggcgtt
     7981 tttccatagg ctccgccccc ctgacgagca tcacaaaaat cgacgctcaa gtcagaggtg
     8041 gcgaaacccg acaggactat aaagatacca ggcgtttccc cctggaagct ccctcgtgcg
     8101 ctctcctgtt ccgaccctgc cgcttaccgg atacctgtcc gcctttctcc cttcgggaag
     8161 cgtggcgctt tctcatagct cacgctgtag gtatctcagt tcggtgtagg tcgttcgctc
     8221 caagctgggc tgtgtgcacg aaccccccgt tcagcccgac cgctgcgcct tatccggtaa
     8281 ctatcgtctt gagtccaacc cggtaagaca cgacttatcg ccactggcag cagccactgg
     8341 taacaggatt agcagagcga ggtatgtagg cggtgctaca gagttcttga agtggtggcc
     8401 taactacggc tacactagaa gaacagtatt tggtatctgc gctctgctga agccagttac
     8461 cttcggaaaa agagttggta gctcttgatc cggcaaacaa accaccgctg gtagcggtgg
     8521 tttttttgtt tgcaagcagc agattacgcg cagaaaaaaa ggatctcaag aagatccttt
     8581 gatcttttct acggggtctg acgctcagtg gaacgaaaac tcacgttaag ggattttggt
     8641 catgagatta tcaaaaagga tcttcaccta gatcctttta aattaaaaat gaagttttaa
     8701 atcaatctaa agtatatatg agtaaacttg gtctgacagt taccaatgct taatcagtga
     8761 ggcacctatc tcagcgatct gtctatttcg ttcatccata gttgcctgac tccccgtcgt
     8821 gtagataact acgatacggg agggcttacc atctggcccc agtgctgcaa tgataccgcg
     8881 agacccacgc tcaccggctc cagatttatc agcaataaac cagccagccg gaagggccga
     8941 gcgcagaagt ggtcctgcaa ctttatccgc ctccatccag tctattaatt gttgccggga
     9001 agctagagta agtagttcgc cagttaatag tttgcgcaac gttgttgcca ttgctacagg
     9061 catcgtggtg tcacgctcgt cgtttggtat ggcttcattc agctccggtt cccaacgatc
     9121 aaggcgagtt acatgatccc ccatgttgtg caaaaaagcg gttagctcct tcggtcctcc
     9181 gatcgttgtc agaagtaagt tggccgcagt gttatcactc atggttatgg cagcactgca
     9241 taattctctt actgtcatgc catccgtaag atgcttttct gtgactggtg agtactcaac
     9301 caagtcattc tgagaatagt gtatgcggcg accgagttgc tcttgcccgg cgtcaatacg
     9361 ggataatacc gcgccacata gcagaacttt aaaagtgctc atcattggaa aacgttcttc
     9421 ggggcgaaaa ctctcaagga tcttaccgct gttgagatcc agttcgatgt aacccactcg
     9481 tgcacccaac tgatcttcag catcttttac tttcaccagc gtttctgggt gagcaaaaac
     9541 aggaaggcaa aatgccgcaa aaaagggaat aagggcgaca cggaaatgtt gaatactcat
     9601 actcttcctt tttcaatatt attgaagcat ttatcagggt tattgtctca tgagcggata
     9661 catatttgaa tgtatttaga aaaataaaca aataggggtt ccgcgcacat ttccccgaaa
     9721 agtgccacct gacgtctaag aaaccattat tatcatgaca ttaacctata aaaataggcg
     9781 tatcacgagg ccctttcgtc
//
