# Supplementary material for: A toolbox of Stable Integration Vectors (SIV) in the fission yeast Schizosaccharomyces pombe
Source: bioRxiv preprint, doi:10.1101/808329, version 1 (2019-10-18)
Supplement: Supplemental sequences [file 808329_file05.zip › Supplemental Sequences/Plasmid maps named/pAV0757 pHis5StuI-ppak1-CRIB(gic2aa1-181)-3GFP-KanMX.gb]

LOCUS       Exported               10286 bp ds-DNA     circular SYN 09-SEP-2019
DEFINITION  synthetic circular DNA
ACCESSION   .
VERSION     .
KEYWORDS    .
SOURCE      synthetic DNA construct
  ORGANISM  synthetic DNA construct
REFERENCE   1  (bases 1 to 10286)
  AUTHORS   VJESTICA Aleksandar MARTIN Sophie MAREK Magdalena
  TITLE     Direct Submission
  JOURNAL   Exported Monday, Sep 9, 2019 from SnapGene 4.3.7
            https://www.snapgene.com
FEATURES             Location/Qualifiers
     source          1..10286
                     /organism="synthetic DNA construct"
                     /mol_type="other DNA"
     misc_feature    193..667
                     /label=3''region his5
                     /note="3''region his5"
     misc_feature    668..1177
                     /label=5'region his5
                     /note="5'region his5"
     CDS             1178..1828
                     /label=his5 ORF
                     /note="his5 ORF"
     misc_feature    1829..2206
                     /label=3'region his5
                     /note="3'region his5"
     misc_feature    2262..2717
                     /label=F1 ori
                     /note="F1 ori"
     primer_bind     2857..2874
                     /label=M13 forward
                     /note="M13 forward"
     primer_bind     2884..2903
                     /label=T7
                     /note="T7"
     promoter        2938..3576
                     /label=pak1 promoter
                     /note="pak1 promoter + START + Gly + Gly"
     CDS             3568..6309
                     /codon_start=1
                     /label=CRIB-3GFP
                     /translation="MGGPGTSASITNTGNETMNLPQMRSIWLDEDEEAEKLYGLQAQQF
                     MGSDDEENLGITFINSDKPVLSNKKNIELPPLSPNSHPSCHHRRSNSNSAKSKESSSSS
                     SSANKTNHKKVFLKLNLLKKKLLGAQPDIRGKGISTPFDFQHISHADTRNGFQDEQLQE
                     PSSLSTEIKDDYTSSSSKRDSKLINGTKAGGSMSKGEELFTGVVPILVELDGDVNGHKF
                     SVSGEGEGDATYGKLTLKFICTTGKLPVPWPTLVTTFGYGVQCFARYPDHMKQHDFFKS
                     AMPEGYVQERTIFFKDDGNYKTRAEVKFEGDTLVNRIELKGIDFKEDGNILGHKLEYNY
                     NSHNVYIMADKQKNGIKVNFKIRHNIEDGSVQLADHYQQNTPIGDGPVLLPDNHYLSTQ
                     SALSKDPNEKRDHMVLLEFVTAAGITHGMDELYKRSMSKGEELFTGVVPILVELDGDVN
                     GHKFSVSGEGEGDATYGKLTLKFICTTGKLPVPWPTLVTTFGYGVQCFARYPDHMKQHD
                     FFKSAMPEGYVQERTIFFKDDGNYKTRAEVKFEGDTLVNRIELKGIDFKEDGNILGHKL
                     EYNYNSHNVYIMADKQKNGIKVNFKIRHNIEDGSVQLADHYQQNTPIGDGPVLLPDNHY
                     LSTQSALSKDPNEKRDHMVLLEFVTAAGITHGMDELYKRSMSKGEELFTGVVPILVELD
                     GDVNGHKFSVSGEGEGDATYGKLTLKFICTTGKLPVPWPTLVTTFGYGVQCFARYPDHM
                     KQHDFFKSAMPEGYVQERTIFFKDDGNYKTRAEVKFEGDTLVNRIELKGIDFKEDGNIL
                     GHKLEYNYNSHNVYIMADKQKNGIKVNFKIRHNIEDGSVQLADHYQQNTPIGDGPVLLP
                     DNHYLSTQSALSKDPNEKRDHMVLLEFVTAAGITHGMDELYK"
     CDS             3583..4122
                     /codon_start=1
                     /label=gic2 aa2-181
                     /translation="TSASITNTGNETMNLPQMRSIWLDEDEEAEKLYGLQAQQFMGSDD
                     EENLGITFINSDKPVLSNKKNIELPPLSPNSHPSCHHRRSNSNSAKSKESSSSSSSANK
                     TNHKKVFLKLNLLKKKLLGAQPDIRGKGISTPFDFQHISHADTRNGFQDEQLQEPSSLS
                     TEIKDDYTSSSSKRDSK"
     misc_feature    3979..4077
                     /label=CRIB gic2
                     /note="CRIB gic2"
     CDS             4153..4866
                     /codon_start=1
                     /label=GFP A
                     /note="GFP A"
                     /translation="MSKGEELFTGVVPILVELDGDVNGHKFSVSGEGEGDATYGKLTLK
                     FICTTGKLPVPWPTLVTTFGYGVQCFARYPDHMKQHDFFKSAMPEGYVQERTIFFKDDG
                     NYKTRAEVKFEGDTLVNRIELKGIDFKEDGNILGHKLEYNYNSHNVYIMADKQKNGIKV
                     NFKIRHNIEDGSVQLADHYQQNTPIGDGPVLLPDNHYLSTQSALSKDPNEKRDHMVLLE
                     FVTAAGITHGMDELYK"
     CDS             4873..5586
                     /codon_start=1
                     /label=GFP B
                     /note="GFP B"
                     /translation="MSKGEELFTGVVPILVELDGDVNGHKFSVSGEGEGDATYGKLTLK
                     FICTTGKLPVPWPTLVTTFGYGVQCFARYPDHMKQHDFFKSAMPEGYVQERTIFFKDDG
                     NYKTRAEVKFEGDTLVNRIELKGIDFKEDGNILGHKLEYNYNSHNVYIMADKQKNGIKV
                     NFKIRHNIEDGSVQLADHYQQNTPIGDGPVLLPDNHYLSTQSALSKDPNEKRDHMVLLE
                     FVTAAGITHGMDELYK"
     CDS             5593..6309
                     /codon_start=1
                     /label=GFP C
                     /note="GFP C"
                     /translation="MSKGEELFTGVVPILVELDGDVNGHKFSVSGEGEGDATYGKLTLK
                     FICTTGKLPVPWPTLVTTFGYGVQCFARYPDHMKQHDFFKSAMPEGYVQERTIFFKDDG
                     NYKTRAEVKFEGDTLVNRIELKGIDFKEDGNILGHKLEYNYNSHNVYIMADKQKNGIKV
                     NFKIRHNIEDGSVQLADHYQQNTPIGDGPVLLPDNHYLSTQSALSKDPNEKRDHMVLLE
                     FVTAAGITHGMDELYK"
     misc_feature    6339..6567
                     /label=terminator ScADH1
                     /note="terminator ScADH1"
     misc_feature    6614..6956
                     /label=Ashbya gossypii TEF promoter
                     /note="Ashbya gossypii TEF promoter"
     CDS             6957..7766
                     /codon_start=1
                     /label=kanMX ORF
                     /note="kanMX ORF"
                     /translation="MGKEKTHVSRPRLNSNMDADLYGYKWARDNVGQSGATIYRLYGKP
                     DAPELFLKHGKGSVANDVTDEMVRLNWLTEFMPLPTIKHFIRTPDDAWLLTTAIPGKTA
                     FQVLEEYPDSGENIVDALAVFLRRLHSIPVCNCPFNSDRVFRLAQAQSRMNNGLVDASD
                     FDDERNGWPVEQVWKEMHKLLPFSPDSVVTHGDFSLDNLIFDEGKLIGCIDVGRVGIAD
                     RYQDLAILWNCLGEFSPSLQKRLFQKYGIDNPDMNKLQFHLMLDEFF"
     misc_feature    7767..7969
                     /label=Ashbya gossypii TEF terminator
                     /note="Ashbya gossypii TEF terminator"
     primer_bind     complement(8024..8043)
                     /label=T3
                     /note="T3"
     primer_bind     complement(8061..8081)
                     /label=M13 reverse
                     /note="M13 reverse"
     protein_bind    complement(8087..8109)
                     /label=lacO
                     /note="lacO"
     promoter        complement(8113..8143)
                     /label=lac promoter
                     /note="lac promoter"
     rep_origin      complement(8449..9077)
                     /direction=LEFT
                     /label=ColE1 origin
                     /note="ColE1 origin"
     CDS             complement(9226..10086)
                     /label=AmpR
                     /note="AmpR"
     promoter        complement(10087..10191)
                     /label=AmpR promoter
                     /note="AmpR promoter"
ORIGIN
        1 tcgcgcgttt cggtgatgac ggtgaaaacc tctgacacat gcagctcccg gagacggtca
       61 cagcttgtct gtaagcggat gccgggagca gacaagcccg tcagggcgcg tcagcgggtg
      121 ttggcgggtg tcggggctgg cttaactatg cggcatcaga gcagattgta ctgagagtgc
      181 accataaccg ggatggaacg attgaatact gtgctactct ttatgtaata taacgaattc
      241 aactgttcaa cgtatgtgac tgctctctgc ttctcggtat atatttactt gaaggaatta
      301 atttttcttt gccaatggtc tcttttacca attgcagtct ggcttaaagc aatgaggttg
      361 taattaaatg gcttgagacc tagaacaaac accttttaca atccttgttt actggttttg
      421 atagtaaatt cggttcgctt gtggtgtaca ttatattttt taggctagtc gtgatttttt
      481 gataatatca atattcttag atttgagaca ttcatgcttt ttaatttgat caatcgtttg
      541 tatcttcatt aattagtagg tggtttgata gaacatttag ttgcttgttt gactacaaat
      601 atctgcagaa tggattcggt taataaaaaa aatgtttgag gaattaattt tcgctttgga
      661 gtggaggcct caattcgatg ttgcagattt tacaagtttt taaaatgtat ttcattatta
      721 ctttttatat gcctaataaa aaagccatag tttaatctat agataacttt ttttccagtg
      781 cactaacgga cgttacattc ccatacaaaa ctgcgtagtt aaagctaagg aaaagttaat
      841 atcatgttaa ttaaatacgc tatttacaat aagacattga actcatttat atcgttgaat
      901 atgaataacc aatttcagcg aatttttaac aaacatcgtt cacctcgttt aaggatatct
      961 tgtgtatggg gtgttgactt gctttatcga ataattaccg tacctgtaat tggcttgctg
     1021 gatatagcgg tagtctaata tctagcaaaa atcttttggg tgaaaaggct tgcaatttca
     1081 cgacaccgaa ctatttgtca ttttttaata aggaagtttt ccataaattc ctgtaattct
     1141 cggttgatct aattgaaaag agtagttttg catcacgatg aggagggctt ttgtagaaag
     1201 aaatacgaac gaaacgaaaa tcagcgttgc catcgctttg gacaaagctc ccttacctga
     1261 agagtcgaat tttattgatg aacttataac ttccaagcat gcaaaccaaa agggagaaca
     1321 agtaatccaa gtagacacgg gaattggatt cttggatcac atgtatcatg cactggctaa
     1381 acatgcaggc tggagcttac gactttactc aagaggtgat ttaatcatcg atgatcatca
     1441 cactgcagaa gatactgcta ttgcacttgg tattgcattc aagcaggcta tgggtaactt
     1501 tgccggcgtt aaaagatttg gacatgctta ttgtccactt gacgaagctc tttctagaag
     1561 cgtagttgac ttgtcgggac ggccctatgc tgttatcgat ttgggattaa agcgtgaaaa
     1621 ggttggggaa ttgtcctgtg aaatgatccc tcacttacta tattcctttt cggtagcagc
     1681 tggaattact ttgcatgtta cctgcttata tggtagtaat gaccatcatc gtgctgaaag
     1741 cgcttttaaa tctctggctg ttgccatgcg cgcggctact agtcttactg gaagttctga
     1801 agtcccaagc acgaagggag tgttgtaaag atgaattgga ttatgtcagg aaaagaacga
     1861 caattttgca tccaaattgt ctaaatttta gagttgcttg aaaacaatag aaccttactt
     1921 gctttataat tacgttaatt agaagcgtta tctcgtgaag gaatatagta cgtagccgta
     1981 taaattgaat tgaatgttca gcttatagaa tagagacact ttgctgttca atgcgtcgtc
     2041 acttaccata ctcactttat tatacgactt taagtataaa ctccgcggtt atggtaaaat
     2101 taatgatgca caaacgtccg attccatatg ggtacactac aattaaatac ttttaagtaa
     2161 cgctgatttc ttatttttta tccttggtgt atttattgtt tataccgcta gggcggtgtg
     2221 aaataccgca cagatgcgta aggagaaaat accgcatcag gaaattgtaa gcgttaatat
     2281 tttgttaaaa ttcgcgttaa atttttgtta aatcagctca ttttttaacc aataggccga
     2341 aatcggcaaa atcccttata aatcaaaaga atagaccgag atagggttga gtgttgttcc
     2401 agtttggaac aagagtccac tattaaagaa cgtggactcc aacgtcaaag gnnnnnnnnn
     2461 nnnnnnnnnn nnnnnnnnnn nnnnnnnnnn nnnnnnnnnn tnnnnnnnnn nnnnnnnnnn
     2521 nnnnnnnnnn nnnnnnnnnn nnnnnnnnnn nnnnnnnnnn nnnnnnnnnn nnnnnnnnnn
     2581 nnnnnnnnnn nngnnnnnnn nnnnnnnnnn nnnnnnnnnn nnnnnnnnnn nnnnnnnnnn
     2641 nnnnnnnnnn nnnnnnnnnn nnnnnnnnnn nnnnnnnnnn nnnnnnnnnn nnnnnnnnnn
     2701 nnnnnnnnnn nnnnnnncca ttcgccattc aggctgcgca actgttggga agggcgatcg
     2761 gtgcgggcct cttcgctatt acgccagctg gcgaaagggg gatgtgctgc aaggcgatta
     2821 agttgggtaa cgccagggtt ttcccagtca cgacgttgta aaacgacggc cagtgagcgc
     2881 gcgtaatacg actcactata gggcgaattg ggtaccgggc cccccctcga ggtcgactca
     2941 aattcactga tttaagactt tataacaaaa agatcttttt tataaatcct aactgattag
     3001 tgaaattaat ataagataat atgcttgctg gtgaatattg aatcaaaact tgctactgaa
     3061 gtgatagtag cattcaaccc tacgcttaga acttgatctt caccaacaac ccagtaacct
     3121 actttatact tctttatgcg ccagcgagta taccaccgaa gtcttataag ttttgtttaa
     3181 tttagaacta tacattaaac tatcaagaaa attatccaag taaacagtgc tgacgcgacc
     3241 ttcgtgttct agtttatcat ttatagagat ttagtcaatt gagtagattc tttgatattc
     3301 ttttcttttt gaaaaggatc tatttcaaaa gtttcctttt cggttgttaa tctgtacaac
     3361 tgattcctca taaaagtggc agcggcacaa gttactgtgc cctttgcgcc tcttactagg
     3421 agaaaaatcc ttttcaactt aagtgctcta ttcttgtctt tttgtttttt ttttgcatac
     3481 tgaaacttat tccttcgttc tgcaacacat ttgccatagt cctatttctg tttttcttta
     3541 cccttttcgt taataaattt atttactatg ggaggtcccg ggactagtgc aagtattacc
     3601 aatactggaa acgaaaccat gaaccttcca cagatgcggt cgatttggct ggatgaagat
     3661 gaagaagctg aaaaactcta cggtctgcag gcccagcaat tcatgggatc tgatgatgaa
     3721 gaaaacctag gcattacttt catcaacagc gataaacctg tgctgagtaa caagaaaaac
     3781 attgagttgc ctccactttc accaaattca catccgtctt gccaccacag gagaagtaat
     3841 tctaactctg caaagtctaa agaatcatcg tcatcatcgt ccagcgccaa caagacaaat
     3901 cacaaaaagg ttttccttaa gcttaatttg ttgaagaaaa agttgcttgg tgcccaaccg
     3961 gacataagag gtaaaggtat ctccacacca tttgattttc aacatatttc acatgctgac
     4021 actagaaatg gattccaaga tgagcaattg caggaacctt catcgctgtc cacagagatt
     4081 aaggacgact atacctcctc ctcaagcaag cgggattcga aattaattaa cggaacaaaa
     4141 gctggaggat ccatgtctaa aggtgaagaa ttattcactg gtgttgtccc aattttggtt
     4201 gaattagatg gtgatgttaa tggtcacaaa ttttctgtct ccggtgaagg tgaaggtgat
     4261 gctacttacg gtaaattgac cttaaaattt atttgtacta ctggtaaatt gccagttcca
     4321 tggccaacct tagtcactac tttcggttat ggtgttcaat gttttgcgag atacccagat
     4381 catatgaaac aacatgactt tttcaagtct gccatgccag aaggttatgt tcaagaaaga
     4441 actatttttt tcaaagatga cggtaactac aagaccagag ctgaagtcaa gtttgaaggt
     4501 gataccttag ttaatagaat cgaattaaaa ggtattgatt ttaaagaaga tggtaacatt
     4561 ttaggtcaca aattggaata caactataac tctcacaatg tttacatcat ggctgacaaa
     4621 caaaagaatg gtatcaaagt taacttcaaa attagacaca acattgaaga tggttctgtt
     4681 caattagctg accattatca acaaaatact ccaattggtg atggtccagt cttgttacca
     4741 gacaaccatt acttatccac tcaatctgcc ttatccaaag atccaaacga aaagagagac
     4801 cacatggtct tgttagaatt tgttactgct gctggtatta cccatggtat ggatgaattg
     4861 tacaaaagat ccatgtctaa aggtgaagaa ttattcactg gtgttgtccc aattttggtt
     4921 gaattagatg gtgatgttaa tggtcacaaa ttttctgtct ccggtgaagg tgaaggtgat
     4981 gctacttacg gtaaattgac cttaaaattt atttgtacta ctggtaaatt gccagttcca
     5041 tggccaacct tagtcactac tttcggttat ggtgttcaat gttttgcgag atacccagat
     5101 catatgaaac aacatgactt tttcaagtct gccatgccag aaggttatgt tcaagaaaga
     5161 actatttttt tcaaagatga cggtaactac aagaccagag ctgaagtcaa gtttgaaggt
     5221 gataccttag ttaatagaat cgaattaaaa ggtattgatt ttaaagaaga tggtaacatt
     5281 ttaggtcaca aattggaata caactataac tctcacaatg tttacatcat ggctgacaaa
     5341 caaaagaatg gtatcaaagt taacttcaaa attagacaca acattgaaga tggttctgtt
     5401 caattagctg accattatca acaaaatact ccaattggtg atggtccagt cttgttacca
     5461 gacaaccatt acttatccac tcaatctgcc ttatccaaag atccaaacga aaagagagac
     5521 cacatggtct tgttagaatt tgttactgct gctggtatta cccatggtat ggatgaattg
     5581 tacaaaagat ccatgtctaa aggtgaagaa ttattcactg gtgttgtccc aattttggtt
     5641 gaattagatg gtgatgttaa tggtcacaaa ttttctgtct ccggtgaagg tgaaggtgat
     5701 gctacttacg gtaaattgac cttaaaattt atttgtacta ctggtaaatt gccagttcca
     5761 tggccaacct tagtcactac tttcggttat ggtgttcaat gttttgcgag atacccagat
     5821 catatgaaac aacatgactt tttcaagtct gccatgccag aaggttatgt tcaagaaaga
     5881 actatttttt tcaaagatga cggtaactac aagaccagag ctgaagtcaa gtttgaaggt
     5941 gataccttag ttaatagaat cgaattaaaa ggtattgatt ttaaagaaga tggtaacatt
     6001 ttaggtcaca aattggaata caactataac tctcacaatg tttacatcat ggctgacaaa
     6061 caaaagaatg gtatcaaagt taacttcaaa attagacaca acattgaaga tggttctgtt
     6121 caattagctg accattatca acaaaatact ccaattggtg atggtccagt cttgttacca
     6181 gacaaccatt acttatccac tcaatctgcc ttatccaaag atccaaacga aaagagagac
     6241 cacatggtct tgttagaatt tgttactgct gctggtatta cccatggtat ggatgaattg
     6301 tacaaataaa gatctgtatt ctttaatatc ggcgcgccac ttctaaataa gcgaatttct
     6361 tatgatttat gatttttatt attaaataag ttataaaaaa aataagtgta tacaaatttt
     6421 aaagtgactc ttaggtttta aaacgaaaat tcttattctt gagtaactct ttcctgtagg
     6481 tcaggttgct ttctcaggta tagtatgagg tcgctcttat tgaccacacc tctaccggca
     6541 gatccgctag ggataacagg gtaatataga tctgtttagc ttgcctcgtc cccgccgggt
     6601 cacccggcca gcgacatgga ggcccagaat accctccttg acagtcttga cgtgcgcagc
     6661 tcaggggcat gatgtgactg tcgcccgtac atttagccca tacatcccca tgtataatca
     6721 tttgcatcca tacattttga tggccgcacg gcgcgaagca aaaattacgg ctcctcgctg
     6781 cagacctgcg agcagggaaa cgctcccctc acagacgcgt tgaattgtcc ccacgccgcg
     6841 cccctgtaga gaaatataaa aggttaggat ttgccactga ggttcttctt tcatatactt
     6901 ccttttaaaa tcttgctagg atacagttct cacatcacat ccgaacataa acaaccatgg
     6961 gtaaggaaaa gactcacgtt tcgaggccgc gattaaattc caacatggat gctgatttat
     7021 atgggtataa atgggctcgc gataatgtcg ggcaatcagg tgcgacaatc tatcgattgt
     7081 atgggaagcc cgatgcgcca gagttgtttc tgaaacatgg caaaggtagc gttgccaatg
     7141 atgttacaga tgagatggtc agactaaact ggctgacgga atttatgcct cttccgacca
     7201 tcaagcattt tatccgtact cctgatgatg catggttact caccactgcg atccccggca
     7261 aaacagcatt ccaggtatta gaagaatatc ctgattcagg tgaaaatatt gttgatgcgc
     7321 tggcagtgtt cctgcgccgg ttgcattcga ttcctgtttg taattgtcct tttaacagcg
     7381 atcgcgtatt tcgtctcgct caggcgcaat cacgaatgaa taacggtttg gttgatgcga
     7441 gtgattttga tgacgagcgt aatggctggc ctgttgaaca agtctggaaa gaaatgcata
     7501 agcttttgcc attctcaccg gattcagtcg tcactcatgg tgatttctca cttgataacc
     7561 ttatttttga cgaggggaaa ttaataggtt gtattgatgt tggacgagtc ggaatcgcag
     7621 accgatacca ggatcttgcc atcctatgga actgcctcgg tgagttttct ccttcattac
     7681 agaaacggct ttttcaaaaa tatggtattg ataatcctga tatgaataaa ttgcagtttc
     7741 atttgatgct cgatgagttt ttctaatcag tactgacaat aaaaagattc ttgttttcaa
     7801 gaacttgtca tttgtatagt ttttttatat tgtagttgtt ctattttaat caaatgttag
     7861 cgtgatttat attttttttc gcctcgacat catctgccca gatgcgaagt taagtgcgca
     7921 gaaagtaata tcatgcgtca atcgtatgtg aatgctggtc gctatactgc tgtcgattcg
     7981 atactaacgc cgccatccag tttaaacgag ctccagcttt tgttcccttt agtgagggtt
     8041 aattgcgcgc ttggcgtaat catggtcata gctgtttcct gtgtgaaatt gttatccgct
     8101 cacaattcca cacaacatac gagccggaag cataaagtgt aaagcctggg gtgcctaatg
     8161 agtgagctaa ctcacattaa ttgcgttgcg ctcactgccc gctttccagt cgggaaacct
     8221 gtcgtgccag ctgcattaat gaatcggcca acgcgcgggg agaggcggtt tgcgtattgg
     8281 gcgctcttcc gcttcctcgc tcactgactc gctgcgctcg gtcgttcggc tgcggcgagc
     8341 ggtatcagct cactcaaagg cggtaatacg gttatccaca gaatcagggg ataacgcagg
     8401 aaagaacatg tgagcaaaag gccagcaaaa ggccaggaac cgtaaaaagg ccgcgttgct
     8461 ggcgtttttc cataggctcc gcccccctga cgagcatcac aaaaatcgac gctcaagtca
     8521 gaggtggcga aacccgacag gactataaag ataccaggcg tttccccctg gaagctccct
     8581 cgtgcgctct cctgttccga ccctgccgct taccggatac ctgtccgcct ttctcccttc
     8641 gggaagcgtg gcgctttctc atagctcacg ctgtaggtat ctcagttcgg tgtaggtcgt
     8701 tcgctccaag ctgggctgtg tgcacgaacc ccccgttcag cccgaccgct gcgccttatc
     8761 cggtaactat cgtcttgagt ccaacccggt aagacacgac ttatcgccac tggcagcagc
     8821 cactggtaac aggattagca gagcgaggta tgtaggcggt gctacagagt tcttgaagtg
     8881 gtggcctaac tacggctaca ctagaagaac agtatttggt atctgcgctc tgctgaagcc
     8941 agttaccttc ggaaaaagag ttggtagctc ttgatccggc aaacaaacca ccgctggtag
     9001 cggtggtttt tttgtttgca agcagcagat tacgcgcaga aaaaaaggat ctcaagaaga
     9061 tcctttgatc ttttctacgg ggtctgacgc tcagtggaac gaaaactcac gttaagggat
     9121 tttggtcatg agattatcaa aaaggatctt cacctagatc cttttaaatt aaaaatgaag
     9181 ttttaaatca atctaaagta tatatgagta aacttggtct gacagttacc aatgcttaat
     9241 cagtgaggca cctatctcag cgatctgtct atttcgttca tccatagttg cctgactccc
     9301 cgtcgtgtag ataactacga tacgggaggg cttaccatct ggccccagtg ctgcaatgat
     9361 accgcgagac ccacgctcac cggctccaga tttatcagca ataaaccagc cagccggaag
     9421 ggccgagcgc agaagtggtc ctgcaacttt atccgcctcc atccagtcta ttaattgttg
     9481 ccgggaagct agagtaagta gttcgccagt taatagtttg cgcaacgttg ttgccattgc
     9541 tacaggcatc gtggtgtcac gctcgtcgtt tggtatggct tcattcagct ccggttccca
     9601 acgatcaagg cgagttacat gatcccccat gttgtgcaaa aaagcggtta gctccttcgg
     9661 tcctccgatc gttgtcagaa gtaagttggc cgcagtgtta tcactcatgg ttatggcagc
     9721 actgcataat tctcttactg tcatgccatc cgtaagatgc ttttctgtga ctggtgagta
     9781 ctcaaccaag tcattctgag aatagtgtat gcggcgaccg agttgctctt gcccggcgtc
     9841 aatacgggat aataccgcgc cacatagcag aactttaaaa gtgctcatca ttggaaaacg
     9901 ttcttcgggg cgaaaactct caaggatctt accgctgttg agatccagtt cgatgtaacc
     9961 cactcgtgca cccaactgat cttcagcatc ttttactttc accagcgttt ctgggtgagc
    10021 aaaaacagga aggcaaaatg ccgcaaaaaa gggaataagg gcgacacgga aatgttgaat
    10081 actcatactc ttcctttttc aatattattg aagcatttat cagggttatt gtctcatgag
    10141 cggatacata tttgaatgta tttagaaaaa taaacaaata ggggttccgc gcacatttcc
    10201 ccgaaaagtg ccacctgacg tctaagaaac cattattatc atgacattaa cctataaaaa
    10261 taggcgtatc acgaggccct ttcgtc
//
