# Supplementary material for: A toolbox of Stable Integration Vectors (SIV) in the fission yeast Schizosaccharomyces pombe
Source: bioRxiv preprint, doi:10.1101/808329, version 1 (2019-10-18)
Supplement: Supplemental sequences [file 808329_file05.zip › Supplemental Sequences/Plasmid maps named/pAV0523 pAde6PmeI-Pmam1-sfGFP-termScADH-kanMX.gb]

LOCUS       Exported                9803 bp ds-DNA     circular SYN 09-SEP-2019
DEFINITION  synthetic circular DNA
ACCESSION   .
VERSION     .
KEYWORDS    .
SOURCE      synthetic DNA construct
  ORGANISM  synthetic DNA construct
REFERENCE   1  (bases 1 to 9803)
  AUTHORS   VJESTICA Aleksandar MARTIN Sophie MAREK Magdalena
  TITLE     Direct Submission
  JOURNAL   Exported Monday, Sep 9, 2019 from SnapGene 4.3.7
            https://www.snapgene.com
FEATURES             Location/Qualifiers
     source          1..9803
                     /organism="synthetic DNA construct"
                     /mol_type="other DNA"
     misc_feature    193..567
                     /label=3''region ade6
                     /note="3''region ade6"
     misc_feature    568..836
                     /label=5'region ade6
                     /note="5'region ade6"
     CDS             837..2495
                     /label=ORF ade6
                     /note="ORF ade6"
     misc_feature    2496..2641
                     /label=3'region ade6
                     /note="3'region ade6"
     misc_feature    2697..3152
                     /label=F1 ori
                     /note="F1 ori"
     misc_feature    3025..3152
                     /label=F1 ori
                     /note="F1 ori"
     primer_bind     3292..3309
                     /label=M13 forward
                     /note="M13 forward"
     primer_bind     3319..3338
                     /label=T7
                     /note="T7"
     misc_feature    3368..5118
                     /label=pmam1* promoter
                     /note="pmam1* promoter (SphI site mutated)"
     misc_feature    4787
                     /label=point mutation to remove the SphI site
                     /note="point mutation to remove the SphI site"
     misc_feature    5125..5844
                     /label=superfolder GFP
     misc_feature    5856..6084
                     /label=terminator ScADH1
                     /note="terminator ScADH1"
     misc_feature    6131..6473
                     /label=Ashbya gossypii TEF promoter
                     /note="Ashbya gossypii TEF promoter"
     CDS             6474..7283
                     /codon_start=1
                     /label=kanMX ORF
                     /note="kanMX ORF"
                     /translation="MGKEKTHVSRPRLNSNMDADLYGYKWARDNVGQSGATIYRLYGKP
                     DAPELFLKHGKGSVANDVTDEMVRLNWLTEFMPLPTIKHFIRTPDDAWLLTTAIPGKTA
                     FQVLEEYPDSGENIVDALAVFLRRLHSIPVCNCPFNSDRVFRLAQAQSRMNNGLVDASD
                     FDDERNGWPVEQVWKEMHKLLPFSPDSVVTHGDFSLDNLIFDEGKLIGCIDVGRVGIAD
                     RYQDLAILWNCLGEFSPSLQKRLFQKYGIDNPDMNKLQFHLMLDEFF"
     misc_feature    7284..7486
                     /label=Ashbya gossypii TEF terminator
                     /note="Ashbya gossypii TEF terminator"
     primer_bind     complement(7541..7560)
                     /label=T3
                     /note="T3"
     primer_bind     complement(7578..7598)
                     /label=M13 reverse
                     /note="M13 reverse"
     protein_bind    complement(7604..7626)
                     /label=lacO
                     /note="lacO"
     rep_origin      complement(7966..8594)
                     /direction=LEFT
                     /label=ColE1 origin
                     /note="ColE1 origin"
     CDS             complement(8743..9603)
                     /label=AmpR
                     /note="AmpR"
     promoter        complement(9604..9708)
                     /label=AmpR promoter
                     /note="AmpR promoter"
ORIGIN
        1 tcgcgcgttt cggtgatgac ggtgaaaacc tctgacacat gcagctcccg gagacggtca
       61 cagcttgtct gtaagcggat gccgggagca gacaagcccg tcagggcgcg tcagcgggtg
      121 ttggcgggtg tcggggctgg cttaactatg cggcatcaga gcagattgta ctgagagtgc
      181 accataaccg ggagaatcct gaataatgtg ctgtgaagca gttgaaagaa aattaaagaa
      241 cccaatataa tatgctataa agcaatcaaa aaataatagt aagaaaccca aataaaaccc
      301 cgttgaccat gttcccaatt aaattaacgc atattaatgc aaaaaatgca atattaagac
      361 tagttattaa accgataatt agtcttcaat tattaaaaga tgtagttgat ttgtattatc
      421 tttcaattgc taattctaaa tatattggag aattcaatga gtttatgcat tgaagtttaa
      481 gataacattg gcgctgattg cagcaaaagt aatcacgcat atagctgtag gaccaaaacg
      541 atcatcatat cggaccgcat tatgtttaaa cgttgcttta tatatggata acgacatata
      601 catttatttc ttgaaaaaat agcaaagcta tattgatttt agcgtatgct gctttaaagt
      661 tgcatttcac aatgcttgga aatgtaacga tgacagaatt aatacgatgc aaaactcaaa
      721 taataaactg cgcactaact cactacaata aacaactttg aaaaaaagat tcgttttttc
      781 aacatttacc atctcattaa gctgagctgc caaggtatat acatacttca tcgaatatga
      841 gcgaaaaaca ggttgtaggg atccttggag gtggtcaatt gggccgaatg atggtagagg
      901 cagcccatcg cttaaacatc aaatgcatca tcttggatgc agcaaattct cctgccaaac
      961 aaattgatgg aggacgtgag cacattgatg catcatttac tgaccccgat gcaattgttg
     1021 aactgtctaa gaagtgcacg ttattaacaa ctgaaattga gcatattaac actgatgcct
     1081 tggcagccgt tacgaaatct gttgctgttg aaccctctcc tgcaactctg cgatgcattc
     1141 aagacaaata tcttcaaaaa cagcatttac aggtttttaa gattgcactt cctgaatttt
     1201 gcgatgcacc tgaccaggaa agtgttgaaa aagcaggcca agagtttggt tatccttttg
     1261 tactgaaaag taaaacattg gcttacgacg gtcgtggaaa ttacgttgtt catcaaccat
     1321 ctgagattcc tactgccatc aaagcacttg gtgatcgtcc gctttatgtt gaaaagttcg
     1381 ttcctttctc catggaaatt gcagtgatgg tagtacgcag tttagacgga aaagtttatg
     1441 cttatcctac aactgagacc attcaaaagg ataatgtttg tcatttagta tatgcccctg
     1501 ctcgtcttcc cttctcaatt caacagcgtg ctcaaaccct tgccatggat gcggtgcgca
     1561 cttttgaagg cgctggtata tatggtgtag agatgtttgt tttgcaagat ggtgagacca
     1621 ttttactcaa cgaaattgct cctcggcctc acaattcagg tcactacacc attgaagctt
     1681 gcccaacttc tcagtttgaa gctcacttac gggccatatg tggtcttcct ttcagcgaaa
     1741 tcaacaccca actctcgact tccacaactc atgcgttgat ggtaaatatt ttaggtactg
     1801 atgatcctga ttatgtttca aagatcgcta aacgttctct gtccattccc ggtgcaactt
     1861 tgcatcttta tggtaaagct gaatctagaa agggtcgcaa gatgggacac gttaccatca
     1921 tttctgattc acctcaagaa tgtgaacgta ggtatcagat gcttcttgac gtcaaagatc
     1981 ctgtcgaatc acctgttgtt ggtattatca tgggttcgga ttctgattta agcaagatga
     2041 aagatgctgc cgtcatttta gatgaattca aggtgcctta cgaacttact attgtttcag
     2101 ctcaccgcac accagatcgc atggttactt atgctcgtac cgcagcttca agagggttgc
     2161 gtgtgattat tgctggtgct ggtggtgccg ctcatttgcc tggtatggtt gctgcaatga
     2221 cacctcttcc agtaatcggc gttcctgtaa aaggaagcac tcttgacgga gttgactctc
     2281 ttcactctat tgttcagatg cctcgaggtg tccctgtcgc cactgttgct atcaataata
     2341 gccaaaatgc cggtatttta gcctgtcgta tacttgctac atttcaaccc tcccttttgg
     2401 ctgctatgga gagctttatg gacaatatga aagagattgt tttagaaaag gctgataaat
     2461 tagaaaaagt tggttggaaa aattattctg cataggcgac catagacata actgttaaat
     2521 gattttgctt gctttttgtt ttaaataata ttttattttg aaattctaga ttgtaaaatg
     2581 tattctaaaa agtgattaaa aattaaaaat aaaaaccccc cgaataatgt gctgcgacgc
     2641 agctagggcg gtgtgaaata ccgcacagat gcgtaaggag aaaataccgc atcaggaaat
     2701 tgtaagcgtt aatattttgt taaaattcgc gttaaatttt tgttaaatca gctcattttt
     2761 taaccaatag gccgaaatcg gcaaaatccc ttataaatca aaagaataga ccgagatagg
     2821 gttgagtgtt gttccagttt ggaacaagag tccactatta aagaacgtgg actccaacgt
     2881 caaaggnnnn nnnnnnnnnn nnnnnnnnnn nnnnnnnnnn nnnnnnnnnn nnnnntnnnn
     2941 nnnnnnnnnn nnnnnnnnnn nnnnnnnnnn nnnnnnnnnn nnnnnnnnnn nnnnnnnnnn
     3001 nnnnnnnnnn nnnnnnnnnn nnnnnnngnn nnnnnnnnnn nnnnnnnnnn nnnnnnnnnn
     3061 nnnnnnnnnn nnnnnnnnnn nnnnnnnnnn nnnnnnnnnn nnnnnnnnnn nnnnnnnnnn
     3121 nnnnnnnnnn nnnnnnnnnn nnnnnnnnnn nnccattcgc cattcaggct gcgcaactgt
     3181 tgggaagggc gatcggtgcg ggcctcttcg ctattacgcc agctggcgaa agggggatgt
     3241 gctgcaaggc gattaagttg ggtaacgcca gggttttccc agtcacgacg ttgtaaaacg
     3301 acggccagtg agcgcgcgta atacgactca ctatagggcg aattgggtac cgggcccgct
     3361 agcatgcgag ctttgcgtaa ttatgtacgg cgtcctggga tagtcgctgt ttgttaaaaa
     3421 aaaggtgatt cgcaactgat gtatgcagat ggcgatgaga aagtagagag aggtagtgaa
     3481 aaaagataat gaaatataga gaactacgta acgctccaca atagaacaaa taccgtgcac
     3541 taaagtttca agaaatttcc gcttcaatag gaaagaataa acaaattaga atggtttgtt
     3601 ggtacgggag aaagccgatt acgaacagtc aaggcaatga ttttgattga tatgatcaac
     3661 caattttgat tttactaatt caaaatgaaa tcctattaat ttcaatcgat agctcgcccc
     3721 ttttacttac aattttttga aagatgttgt tgggggatga aaagaggaga aatcgaaagc
     3781 aaacaactgg cacaatatag ccgcgaaaaa aaattttttt aatgtaaata taccgcgtta
     3841 cttgaccttc ctttataagt aaatttttag tcctgtgatc ttccgaggca gcatgtgccg
     3901 tttgcataat ttatgaccaa atccgttacc cacatatatc atttgtttgc cttgagcacc
     3961 ccggataaaa ggttgaagag ttggtttccc gatatatggt ccttacacta aagtaaagga
     4021 tgctcagtaa gcttctcccg tctagactgg aaatagcgca aaaatcattt ggtatgtata
     4081 atcaaatatt acggaacgga gtacgactta aattaattct attaacaaat tgaaagcgca
     4141 tagctctttc agatatgaaa gtgaagcaga aggtgagcat tattcgcact tagcaacaga
     4201 aaatttgtaa ctgacgacct tgcaaaggct tgtaaggtga gctaagttcc gcttccgtct
     4261 acggttctta ccgttcttct cctcgtttcc gtgcgatgcg gtaccgtgta aaggcatacc
     4321 ccgtcttttt ctataactat tttaacgaaa cttgttgaag cttaatcctc acgagttttc
     4381 cgtttgggta tttcgtgtgg tttcggatgt ttcaaaagtt tggggtaatc gacatttgtc
     4441 cgttccccag atttctgaag ataatgttaa ggcttaccga atcaataacc tgacgtgttc
     4501 attcgtacat gtgccattgt tgttgacaaa gaattaaccc catttacaag tatggtgcgg
     4561 acaaccaatt actatatttt taccaaggtg gtcctccaac aaacgaatcc gttcaacgac
     4621 ttgggtcacc ttatataggt tgatttgcaa gaagttttgc ttattccatc tttggacggt
     4681 tgtagcacat aagatgtcca tgttagtacc caaataaagt attttgtttt agtttagata
     4741 attatataaa attaaaacta acttatccaa cttaagcgtg tcagcaatgc aatcaagaac
     4801 tgctattatt tatttacacc ttgacgagta caccacttgt cattcatttt cgtaactttc
     4861 gggagctact ttgaggttgt tcctttcatt cttttttttt tataaattta gttcctttgt
     4921 tatattttat tttattgtaa tctaacttct gcatcttcta tcaaagggat atttcccatt
     4981 gtgctgagta cacaatgggc ctttgttagg tactctccat tgttgtccac catacaaaat
     5041 gaagggcttg tcctctcttc agacaccatt cggtgcggtt tctttggcaa agaatcactc
     5101 tttggatttt gttttttaga attcatggca agctccaagg gtgaagagct atttactggg
     5161 gttgtaccca ttttggtaga actggacgga gatgtaaacg gacataaatt ctctgttaga
     5221 ggtgagggcg aaggcgatgc caccaatggt aaattgactc tgaagtttat atgcactacg
     5281 ggtaaattac ctgttccttg gccaacccta gtaacaactt tgacatatgg tgttcaatgt
     5341 ttctcaagat acccagacca tatgaaaagg catgatttct ttaaaagtgc tatgccagaa
     5401 ggctacgtgc aagagagaac tatctccttt aaggatgacg gtacgtataa aacacgagca
     5461 gaagtgaaat tcgaagggga tacactagtt aatcgcatcg aattaaaggg tatagacttt
     5521 aaggaagatg gtaatattct cggccataaa cttgagtata atttcaactc gcataatgtg
     5581 tacattacag ctgacaaaca aaagaacgga attaaagcga attttaaaat caggcacaac
     5641 gtcgaagatg ggtctgttca acttgccgat cattatcagc aaaacacccc tattggtgat
     5701 ggtccagtct tgttacccga taatcactac ttaagcacac agtctagatt gtcaaaagat
     5761 ccgaatgaaa agcgtgatca catggtttta ttggaatttg tcaccgctgc aggaataact
     5821 cacggaatgg acgagcttta taagtaaggc gcgccacttc taaataagcg aatttcttat
     5881 gatttatgat ttttattatt aaataagtta taaaaaaaat aagtgtatac aaattttaaa
     5941 gtgactctta ggttttaaaa cgaaaattct tattcttgag taactctttc ctgtaggtca
     6001 ggttgctttc tcaggtatag tatgaggtcg ctcttattga ccacacctct accggcagat
     6061 ccgctaggga taacagggta atatagatct gtttagcttg cctcgtcccc gccgggtcac
     6121 ccggccagcg acatggaggc ccagaatacc ctccttgaca gtcttgacgt gcgcagctca
     6181 ggggcatgat gtgactgtcg cccgtacatt tagcccatac atccccatgt ataatcattt
     6241 gcatccatac attttgatgg ccgcacggcg cgaagcaaaa attacggctc ctcgctgcag
     6301 acctgcgagc agggaaacgc tcccctcaca gacgcgttga attgtcccca cgccgcgccc
     6361 ctgtagagaa atataaaagg ttaggatttg ccactgaggt tcttctttca tatacttcct
     6421 tttaaaatct tgctaggata cagttctcac atcacatccg aacataaaca accatgggta
     6481 aggaaaagac tcacgtttcg aggccgcgat taaattccaa catggatgct gatttatatg
     6541 ggtataaatg ggctcgcgat aatgtcgggc aatcaggtgc gacaatctat cgattgtatg
     6601 ggaagcccga tgcgccagag ttgtttctga aacatggcaa aggtagcgtt gccaatgatg
     6661 ttacagatga gatggtcaga ctaaactggc tgacggaatt tatgcctctt ccgaccatca
     6721 agcattttat ccgtactcct gatgatgcat ggttactcac cactgcgatc cccggcaaaa
     6781 cagcattcca ggtattagaa gaatatcctg attcaggtga aaatattgtt gatgcgctgg
     6841 cagtgttcct gcgccggttg cattcgattc ctgtttgtaa ttgtcctttt aacagcgatc
     6901 gcgtatttcg tctcgctcag gcgcaatcac gaatgaataa cggtttggtt gatgcgagtg
     6961 attttgatga cgagcgtaat ggctggcctg ttgaacaagt ctggaaagaa atgcataagc
     7021 ttttgccatt ctcaccggat tcagtcgtca ctcatggtga tttctcactt gataacctta
     7081 tttttgacga ggggaaatta ataggttgta ttgatgttgg acgagtcgga atcgcagacc
     7141 gataccagga tcttgccatc ctatggaact gcctcggtga gttttctcct tcattacaga
     7201 aacggctttt tcaaaaatat ggtattgata atcctgatat gaataaattg cagtttcatt
     7261 tgatgctcga tgagtttttc taatcagtac tgacaataaa aagattcttg ttttcaagaa
     7321 cttgtcattt gtatagtttt tttatattgt agttgttcta ttttaatcaa atgttagcgt
     7381 gatttatatt ttttttcgcc tcgacatcat ctgcccagat gcgaagttaa gtgcgcagaa
     7441 agtaatatca tgcgtcaatc gtatgtgaat gctggtcgct atactgctgt cgattcgata
     7501 ctaacgccgc catccagttt aaacgagctc cagcttttgt tccctttagt gagggttaat
     7561 tgcgcgcttg gcgtaatcat ggtcatagct gtttcctgtg tgaaattgtt atccgctcac
     7621 aattccacac aacatacgag ccggaagcat aaagtgtaaa gcctggggtg cctaatgagt
     7681 gagctaactc acattaattg cgttgcgctc actgcccgct ttccagtcgg gaaacctgtc
     7741 gtgccagctg cattaatgaa tcggccaacg cgcggggaga ggcggtttgc gtattgggcg
     7801 ctcttccgct tcctcgctca ctgactcgct gcgctcggtc gttcggctgc ggcgagcggt
     7861 atcagctcac tcaaaggcgg taatacggtt atccacagaa tcaggggata acgcaggaaa
     7921 gaacatgtga gcaaaaggcc agcaaaaggc caggaaccgt aaaaaggccg cgttgctggc
     7981 gtttttccat aggctccgcc cccctgacga gcatcacaaa aatcgacgct caagtcagag
     8041 gtggcgaaac ccgacaggac tataaagata ccaggcgttt ccccctggaa gctccctcgt
     8101 gcgctctcct gttccgaccc tgccgcttac cggatacctg tccgcctttc tcccttcggg
     8161 aagcgtggcg ctttctcata gctcacgctg taggtatctc agttcggtgt aggtcgttcg
     8221 ctccaagctg ggctgtgtgc acgaaccccc cgttcagccc gaccgctgcg ccttatccgg
     8281 taactatcgt cttgagtcca acccggtaag acacgactta tcgccactgg cagcagccac
     8341 tggtaacagg attagcagag cgaggtatgt aggcggtgct acagagttct tgaagtggtg
     8401 gcctaactac ggctacacta gaagaacagt atttggtatc tgcgctctgc tgaagccagt
     8461 taccttcgga aaaagagttg gtagctcttg atccggcaaa caaaccaccg ctggtagcgg
     8521 tggttttttt gtttgcaagc agcagattac gcgcagaaaa aaaggatctc aagaagatcc
     8581 tttgatcttt tctacggggt ctgacgctca gtggaacgaa aactcacgtt aagggatttt
     8641 ggtcatgaga ttatcaaaaa ggatcttcac ctagatcctt ttaaattaaa aatgaagttt
     8701 taaatcaatc taaagtatat atgagtaaac ttggtctgac agttaccaat gcttaatcag
     8761 tgaggcacct atctcagcga tctgtctatt tcgttcatcc atagttgcct gactccccgt
     8821 cgtgtagata actacgatac gggagggctt accatctggc cccagtgctg caatgatacc
     8881 gcgagaccca cgctcaccgg ctccagattt atcagcaata aaccagccag ccggaagggc
     8941 cgagcgcaga agtggtcctg caactttatc cgcctccatc cagtctatta attgttgccg
     9001 ggaagctaga gtaagtagtt cgccagttaa tagtttgcgc aacgttgttg ccattgctac
     9061 aggcatcgtg gtgtcacgct cgtcgtttgg tatggcttca ttcagctccg gttcccaacg
     9121 atcaaggcga gttacatgat cccccatgtt gtgcaaaaaa gcggttagct ccttcggtcc
     9181 tccgatcgtt gtcagaagta agttggccgc agtgttatca ctcatggtta tggcagcact
     9241 gcataattct cttactgtca tgccatccgt aagatgcttt tctgtgactg gtgagtactc
     9301 aaccaagtca ttctgagaat agtgtatgcg gcgaccgagt tgctcttgcc cggcgtcaat
     9361 acgggataat accgcgccac atagcagaac tttaaaagtg ctcatcattg gaaaacgttc
     9421 ttcggggcga aaactctcaa ggatcttacc gctgttgaga tccagttcga tgtaacccac
     9481 tcgtgcaccc aactgatctt cagcatcttt tactttcacc agcgtttctg ggtgagcaaa
     9541 aacaggaagg caaaatgccg caaaaaaggg aataagggcg acacggaaat gttgaatact
     9601 catactcttc ctttttcaat attattgaag catttatcag ggttattgtc tcatgagcgg
     9661 atacatattt gaatgtattt agaaaaataa acaaataggg gttccgcgca catttccccg
     9721 aaaagtgcca cctgacgtct aagaaaccat tattatcatg acattaacct ataaaaatag
     9781 gcgtatcacg aggccctttc gtc
//
