# Supplementary material for: A toolbox of Stable Integration Vectors (SIV) in the fission yeast Schizosaccharomyces pombe
Source: bioRxiv preprint, doi:10.1101/808329, version 1 (2019-10-18)
Supplement: Supplemental sequences [file 808329_file05.zip › Supplemental Sequences/Plasmid maps named/pAV0773 pLys3BstZ17I-pBiP-SS-sfGFP-ADEL-bsdMX.gb]

LOCUS       Exported                8309 bp ds-DNA     circular SYN 09-SEP-2019
DEFINITION  synthetic circular DNA
ACCESSION   .
VERSION     .
KEYWORDS    .
SOURCE      synthetic DNA construct
  ORGANISM  synthetic DNA construct
REFERENCE   1  (bases 1 to 8309)
  AUTHORS   VJESTICA Aleksandar MARTIN Sophie MAREK Magdalena
  TITLE     Direct Submission
  JOURNAL   Exported Monday, Sep 9, 2019 from SnapGene 4.3.7
            https://www.snapgene.com
FEATURES             Location/Qualifiers
     source          1..8309
                     /organism="synthetic DNA construct"
                     /mol_type="other DNA"
     misc_feature    193..653
                     /label=3''region lys3
                     /note="3''region lys3"
     misc_feature    654..996
                     /label=5'region lys3
                     /note="5'region lys3"
     CDS             997..2103
                     /label=ORF lys3
                     /note="ORF lys3"
     misc_feature    2104..2470
                     /label=3'region lys3
                     /note="3'region lys3"
     misc_feature    2526..2981
                     /label=F1 ori
                     /note="F1 ori"
     primer_bind     3127..3144
                     /label=M13 forward
                     /note="M13 forward"
     primer_bind     3154..3173
                     /label=T7
                     /note="T7"
     misc_feature    3181..3185
                     /label=MCS
                     /note="pBluescript multiple cloning site"
     promoter        3187..4174
                     /label=BiP promoter
                     /note="BiP promoter"
     CDS             4175..4249
                     /codon_start=1
                     /label=BiP Signal Sequence
                     /note="BiP Signal Sequence"
                     /translation="MKKFQLFSILSYFVALFLLPMAFAS"
     CDS             4274..4984
                     /codon_start=1
                     /label=superfolder GFP
                     /translation="SKGEELFTGVVPILVELDGDVNGHKFSVRGEGEGDATNGKLTLKF
                     ICTTGKLPVPWPTLVTTLTYGVQCFSRYPDHMKRHDFFKSAMPEGYVQERTISFKDDGT
                     YKTRAEVKFEGDTLVNRIELKGIDFKEDGNILGHKLEYNFNSHNVYITADKQKNGIKAN
                     FKIRHNVEDGSVQLADHYQQNTPIGDGPVLLPDNHYLSTQSRLSKDPNEKRDHMVLLEF
                     VTAAGITHGMDELYK"
     CDS             4985..4999
                     /codon_start=1
                     /label=ADEL ER-retention signal
                     /translation="EADEL"
     misc_feature    5009..5391
                     /label=Ashbya gossypii TEF promoter
                     /note="Ashbya gossypii TEF promoter"
     CDS             5392..5784
                     /label=bsd ORF
                     /note="bsd ORF"
     misc_feature    5785..6017
                     /label=Ashbya gossypii TEF terminator
                     /note="Ashbya gossypii TEF terminator"
     primer_bind     complement(6047..6066)
                     /label=T3
                     /note="T3"
     primer_bind     complement(6084..6104)
                     /label=M13 reverse
                     /note="M13 reverse"
     protein_bind    complement(6110..6132)
                     /label=lacO
                     /note="lacO"
     promoter        complement(6136..6166)
                     /label=lac promoter
                     /note="lac promoter"
     rep_origin      complement(6472..7100)
                     /direction=LEFT
                     /label=ColE1 origin
                     /note="ColE1 origin"
     CDS             complement(7249..8109)
                     /label=AmpR
                     /note="AmpR"
     promoter        complement(8110..8214)
                     /label=AmpR promoter
                     /note="AmpR promoter"
ORIGIN
        1 tcgcgcgttt cggtgatgac ggtgaaaacc tctgacacat gcagctcccg gagacggtca
       61 cagcttgtct gtaagcggat gccgggagca gacaagcccg tcagggcgcg tcagcgggtg
      121 ttggcgggtg tcggggctgg cttaactatg cggcatcaga gcagattgta ctgagagtgc
      181 accataaccg gggccttacg aagttaaatt ataggcacag acatctttgg cattggaaag
      241 atttagtaac aatcataatg tagcacttct taaaaaatct aattttagaa caaaaaggct
      301 taaaaaagaa tggttccgct cttttaaaaa atagtaaaat gtacaatagc aaggttttcg
      361 taggtcgacg gacataacaa ggggaaagag aaataaagca tgtaaacgtc aataaaacat
      421 ctttgattct ggatcaatca tatgccaaat gaagaaaaat agcatttata acaacatgaa
      481 accatatttg agacctttta acgatgaaaa tttattaaat aaaagataaa aaagaaagaa
      541 accgttcaag ttcaatgaaa atttcgtcgt gaagtagaaa ccaagataat ggaaaggctt
      601 cgcaaagcca caaattttcc aatagtcatt ataactgaag attaaggaca gtatactagt
      661 aaaaatcaag tgaattgtgc ctaggatagg tagctaacgt gactgccact gaacctgtgt
      721 agcgtattag atccatcaag atcccttctg ctcatatcat tgctgatctg taaattgacc
      781 gcatcaaatt tgatctcatt tatatcgaga ttgatctata ttattttgcc aatttgcagt
      841 atataaactt atttgattaa gtttttggtc tccttcgcca cgtcttcatt ttgttagttt
      901 aaattttttt gactaactta gaaagggaag tttttaaaaa cgttgaaata ctttttcgat
      961 ttaaaaatat atatttaatt aattttctgt tccaaaatgg ttgctcctca tctttggtta
     1021 cgtgctgaaa ccaaaccttt agaagagcgc agtgctttga ctcctagaac tgccaagata
     1081 ctcgccgatg ctggatttca aattaccatt gagcgctctt cccaacgtgc tttcaaggac
     1141 aaagaatttg agcgccttgg tttccccatg gttcctgagg gctcatggcg acatgcacct
     1201 aaggacgcgt acattattgg tctcaaagag cttccggaaa atgataacag tcctttgaag
     1261 catactcata ttcaatttgc tcattgctac aaaaaccagg aaggttggcg tgaagtcttg
     1321 tcccgattcc ccgctggcaa tggtcttcta tatgatttgg aatttttgca agatgacaat
     1381 ggcagacgtg ttgccgcttt tggttaccac gctggttttg ctggatcagc tatctcatgt
     1441 ttagtttggg cacatcaatt attgcatcct aacaaacaat tccctgctat ccgtccgttc
     1501 cccaacgaaa aatctttggt tcgccatgtt gctcgtcaag tacgtttagc tttgaaaaag
     1561 aataacaacc agtatcctcg tattctggtt attggggctc ttggtcgttg tggtactgga
     1621 gcgtgcgatt tagcatcaaa gattggtatt cccttcgata acattcttcg ctgggacatt
     1681 aatgaaacta agaagggtgg tccctttacc gaaattacgg aatcagacat atttgttaac
     1741 tgcatttatc tgagcatgcc tattcccaaa ttctgtaccg tcgagtcgtt aaatgtacct
     1801 aaccgtaaat tgcgtgttgt ttgtgatgtt agctgtgaca ctaccaatcc taacaatcct
     1861 attccaattt ataatgtaaa cactacattt gatcatccta cagttgaggt taaaggtgtc
     1921 acaactcctc ctcctttaga ggtcatttct attgatcatc ttcctacttt attgccaagg
     1981 gaatcttccg aagcatttag tgaagctcta attcctagtc ttttggcttt gaaggacgtc
     2041 gacaatgctc ccgtttgggt cagagctaaa aaactttatg aaaccatggt tcaaaagctt
     2101 taaaataaat gttatttaat ttcaaagttc cgggtccttt atattgtttc accaaattat
     2161 tgaatattat tttctcaaaa attaacttta gaatacaatt tagacggcat tttcgatgct
     2221 ctggacattt tttccacgta cttgttaaat tgtagcggtg ttgcataata ctaccttttg
     2281 atttgttatt cacgttacaa tatatatttg actaatttaa atatgataat atacacattt
     2341 ctctgcaaac ctcctttata cttttcgccg gtcattgatt aataattaag aaacaggatt
     2401 tcatcctgca tttgccactt acctatatgg taaatataaa tcttgaaact ttccccaata
     2461 tttattgctt gctagggcgg tgtgaaatac cgcacagatg cgtaaggaga aaataccgca
     2521 tcaggaaatt gtaaacgtta atattttgtt aaaattcgcg ttaaattttt gttaaatcag
     2581 ctcatttttt aaccaatagg ccgaaatcgg caaaatccct tataaatcaa aagaatagac
     2641 cgagataggg ttgagtgttg ttccagtttg gaacaagagt ccactattaa agaacgtgga
     2701 ctccaacgtc aaaggnnnnn nnnnnnnnnn nnnnnnnnnn nnnnnnnnnn nnnnnnnnnn
     2761 nnnntnnnnn nnnnnnnnnn nnnnnnnnnn nnnnnnnnnn nnnnnnnnnn nnnnnnnnnn
     2821 nnnnnnnnnn nnnnnnnnnn nnnnnnnnnn nnnnnngnnn nnnnnnnnnn nnnnnnnnnn
     2881 nnnnnnnnnn nnnnnnnnnn nnnnnnnnnn nnnnnnnnnn nnnnnnnnnn nnnnnnnnnn
     2941 nnnnnnnnnn nnnnnnnnnn nnnnnnnnnn nnnnnnnnnn ncgcgccatt cgccattcag
     3001 gctgcgcaac tgttgggaag ggcgatcgcg gtgcgggcct cttcgctatt acgccagctg
     3061 gcgaaagggg gatgtgctgc aaggcgatta agttgggtaa cgccagggtt ttcccagtca
     3121 cgacgttgta aaacgacggc cagtgagcgc gcgtaatacg actcactata gggcgaattg
     3181 ggtaccgtgc caagggaagg gtaggtgtcg ttaaggtctg aggtttggtg tcagtgggag
     3241 atctaaaata ttatggcaaa attttcggcg tcgcaacaat aatagtaaac agatgtaagg
     3301 actataccat tttgagatgt taaaatggtg agcaatgata caagtgatga tctatcatct
     3361 tttgctgatt gataaaaaaa gacaaaccct ttaattattt ttagctacat aattttctct
     3421 taatggatta atttggaaag tgaacgcaaa atattattta gtctaaacat gatcgtattt
     3481 gagatgatgc cttttgcaag tatgttatac tttatttaac catgactttt acaattcaac
     3541 caatgcgaca ctatcggaca gttgaagcca attttaatta ttagctatat attttagcgt
     3601 ttttccatta tatttgtagt taaaacagct atttataggc cattatcaaa tatatatata
     3661 attttttttt tttttttttt ctctttcatt tgggaatata gtgaaataac tctatataac
     3721 acaatatcaa aataaagatt tcccaccttc actgcttttg ttcttttcac aattattcat
     3781 ttcagaattt accaatttcg attttcattg tttacattca ttgctatgaa aacgtaaggt
     3841 ggtggcgcaa taggacttat cgaaatgtac agaactcact atagaattgt tgtgttgatg
     3901 agcttcaact gcattcttct ggaaagtact agtattaacg acgtgactgc tcctctcgtt
     3961 acttagctga tttctggtac gctattaaac tcatccaaaa ccaactattc tagtttggta
     4021 aatcttaatc aaaaactatt aaaacccgtt tactatttac ttaacaggtt gttttcaata
     4081 attgggaatt ggcttgtgcc tacgatctct tgtaattgaa ctacacatat aagcatttat
     4141 aagttggtaa tcttcaaatt cttgtttatt gaaaatgaag aagttccagc tatttagcat
     4201 tttaagctac tttgtagctt tattcctcct acctatggct tttgctagtg gatccggtgg
     4261 tcccggtggt atgtccaagg gtgaagagct atttactggg gttgtaccca ttttggtaga
     4321 actggacgga gatgtaaacg gacataaatt ctctgttaga ggtgagggcg aaggcgatgc
     4381 caccaatggt aaattgactc tgaagtttat atgcactacg ggtaaattac ctgttccttg
     4441 gccaacccta gtaacaactt tgacatatgg tgttcaatgt ttctcaagat acccagacca
     4501 tatgaaaagg catgatttct ttaaaagtgc tatgccagaa ggctacgtgc aagagagaac
     4561 tatctccttt aaggatgacg gtacgtataa aacacgagca gaagtgaaat tcgaagggga
     4621 tacactagtt aatcgcatcg aattaaaggg tatagacttt aaggaagatg gtaatattct
     4681 cggccataaa cttgagtata atttcaactc gcataatgtg tacattacag ctgacaaaca
     4741 aaagaacgga attaaagcga attttaaaat caggcacaac gtcgaagatg ggtctgttca
     4801 acttgccgat cattatcagc aaaacacccc tattggtgat ggtccagtct tgttacccga
     4861 taatcactac ttaagcacac agtctagatt gtcaaaagat ccgaatgaaa agcgtgatca
     4921 catggtttta ttggaatttg tcaccgctgc aggaataact cacggaatgg acgagcttta
     4981 taaggaggcc gatgaacttt aagagctcgt ttagcttgcc tcgtccccgc cgggtcaccc
     5041 ggccagcgac atggaggccc agaataccct ccttgacagt cttgacgtgc gcagctcagg
     5101 ggcatgatgt gactgtcgcc cgtacattta gcccatacat ccccatgtat aatcatttgc
     5161 atccatacat tttgatggcc gcacggcgcg aagcaaaaat tacggctcct cgctgcagac
     5221 ctgcgagcag ggaaacgctc ccctcacaga cgcgttgaat tgtccccacg ccgcgcccct
     5281 gtagagaaat ataaaaggtt aggatttgcc actgaggttc ttctttcata tacttccttt
     5341 taaaatcttg ctaggataca gttctcacat cacatccgaa cataaacaac catgcctttg
     5401 tctcaagaag aatccaccct cattgaaaga gcaacggcta caatcaacag catccccatc
     5461 tctgaagact acagcgtcgc cagcgcagct ctctctagcg acggccgcat cttcactggt
     5521 gtcaatgtat atcattttac tgggggacct tgtgcagaac tcgtggtgct gggcactgct
     5581 gctgctgcgg cagctggcaa cctgacttgt atcgtcgcga tcggaaatga gaacaggggc
     5641 atcttgagcc cctgcggacg gtgtcgacag gtgcttctcg atctgcatcc tgggatcaaa
     5701 gcgatagtga aggacagtga tggacagccg acggcagttg ggattcgtga attgctgccc
     5761 tctggttatg tgtgggaggg ctaatcagta ctgacaataa aaagattctt gttttcaaga
     5821 acttgtcatt tgtatagttt ttttatattg tagttgttct attttaatca aatgttagcg
     5881 tgatttatat tttttttcgc ctcgacatca tctgcccaga tgcgaagtta agtgcgcaga
     5941 aagtaatatc atgcgtcaat cgtatgtgaa tgctggtcgc tatactgctg tcgattcgat
     6001 actaacgccg ccatccacct gcaggtaatc acgtgccagc ttttgttccc tttagtgagg
     6061 gttaattgcg cgcttggcgt aatcatggtc atagctgttt cctgtgtgaa attgttatcc
     6121 gctcacaatt ccacacaaca taggagccgg aagcataaag tgtaaagcct ggggtgccta
     6181 atgagtgagg taactcacat taattgcgtt gcgctcactg cccgctttcc agtcgggaaa
     6241 cctgtcgtgc cagctgcatt aatgaatcgg ccaacgcgcg gggagaggcg gtttgcgtat
     6301 tgggcgctct tccgcttcct cgctcactga ctcgctgcgc tcggtcgttc ggctgcggcg
     6361 agcggtatca gctcactcaa aggcggtaat acggttatcc acagaatcag gggataacgc
     6421 aggaaagaac atgtgagcaa aaggccagca aaaggccagg aaccgtaaaa aggccgcgtt
     6481 gctggcgttt ttccataggc tcggcccccc tgacgagcat cacaaaaatc gacgctcaag
     6541 tcagaggtgg cgaaacccga caggactata aagataccag gcgttccccc ctggaagctc
     6601 cctcgtgcgc tctcctgttc cgaccctgcc gcttaccgga tacctgtccg cctttctccc
     6661 ttcgggaagc gtggcgcttt ctcaatgctc acgctgtagg tatctcagtt cggtgtaggt
     6721 cgttcgctcc aagctgggct gtgtgcacga accccccgtt cagcccgacc gctgcgcctt
     6781 atccggtaac tatcgtcttg agtccaaccc ggtaagacac gacttatcgc cactggcagc
     6841 agccactggt aacaggatta gcagagcgag gtatgtaggc ggtgctacag agttcttgaa
     6901 gtggtggcct aactacggct acactagaag gacagtattt ggtatctgcg ctctgctgaa
     6961 gccagttacc ttcggaaaaa gagttggtag ctcttgatcc ggcaaacaaa ccaccgctgg
     7021 tagcggtggt ttttttgttt gcaagcagca gattacgcgc agaaaaaaag gatctcaaga
     7081 agatcctttg atcttttcta cggggtctga cgctcagtgg aacgaaaact cacgttaagg
     7141 gattttggtc atgagattat caaaaaggat cttcacctag atccttttaa attaaaaatg
     7201 aagttttaaa tcaatctaaa gtatatatga gtaaacttgg tctgacagtt accaatgctt
     7261 aatcagtgag gcacctatct cagcgatctg tctatttcgt tcatccatag ttgcctgact
     7321 gcccgtcgtg tagataacta cgatacggga gggcttacca tctggcccca gtgctgcaat
     7381 gataccgcga gacccacgct caccggctcc agatttatca gcaataaacc agccagccgg
     7441 aagggccgag cgcagaagtg gtcctgcaac tttatccgcc tccatccagt ctattaattg
     7501 ttgccgggaa gctagagtaa gtagttcgcc agttaatagt ttgcgcaacg ttgttgccat
     7561 tgctacaggc atcgtggtgt cacgctcgtc gtttggtatg gcttcattca gctccggttc
     7621 ccaacgatca aggcgagtta catgatcccc catgttgtga aaaaaagcgg ttagctcctt
     7681 cggtcctccg atcgttgtca gaagtaagtt ggccgcagtg ttatcactca tggttatggc
     7741 agcactgcat aattctctta ctgtcatgcc atccgtaaga tgcttttctg tgactggtga
     7801 gtactcaacc aagtcattct gagaatagtg tatgcggcga ccgagttgct cttgcccggc
     7861 gtcaatacgg gataataccg cgccacatag cagaacttta aaagtgctca tcattggaaa
     7921 acgttcttcg gggcgaaaac tctcaaggat cttaccgctg ttgagatcca gttcgatgta
     7981 acccactcgt gcacccaact gatcttcagc atcttttact ttcaccagcg tttctgggtg
     8041 agcaaaaaca ggaaggcaaa atgccgcaaa aaagggaata agggcgacac ggaaatgttg
     8101 aatactcata ctcttccttt ttcaatatta ttgaagcatt tatcagggtt attgtctcat
     8161 gagcggatac atatttgaat gtatttagaa aaataaacaa ataggggttc cgcgcacatt
     8221 tccccgaaaa gtgccacctg acgtctaaga aaccattatt atcatgacat taacctataa
     8281 aaataggcgt atcacgaggc cctttcgtc
//
