# Supplementary material for: A toolbox of Stable Integration Vectors (SIV) in the fission yeast Schizosaccharomyces pombe
Source: bioRxiv preprint, doi:10.1101/808329, version 1 (2019-10-18)
Supplement: Supplemental sequences [file 808329_file05.zip › Supplemental Sequences/Plasmid maps named/pAV0526 pHis5StuI-Ptdh1-sfGFP-NLS-natMX.gb]

LOCUS       Exported                8206 bp ds-DNA     circular SYN 15-MAR-2019
DEFINITION  synthetic circular DNA
ACCESSION   .
VERSION     .
KEYWORDS    .
SOURCE      synthetic DNA construct
  ORGANISM  synthetic DNA construct
REFERENCE   1  (bases 1 to 8206)
  AUTHORS   VJESTICA Aleksandar MARTIN Sophie MAREK Magdalena
  TITLE     Direct Submission
  JOURNAL   Exported Mar 15, 2019 from SnapGene Viewer 4.1.2
            http://www.snapgene.com
FEATURES             Location/Qualifiers
     source          1..8206
                     /organism="synthetic DNA construct"
                     /note="/dnas_title=pAV0526 pHis5StuI-Ptdh1-sfGFP-NLS-natMX"
     misc_feature    193..667
                     /label=3''region his5
                     /note="3''region his5"
     misc_feature    668..1177
                     /label=5'region his5
                     /note="5'region his5"
     CDS             1178..1828
                     /label=his5 ORF
                     /note="his5 ORF"
     misc_feature    1829..2206
                     /label=3'region his5
                     /note="3'region his5"
     misc_feature    2262..2717
                     /label=F1 ori
                     /note="F1 ori"
     primer_bind     2857..2874
                     /label=M13 forward
                     /note="M13 forward"
     primer_bind     2884..2903
                     /label=T7
                     /note="T7"
     promoter        2917..3916
                     /note="tdh1 promoter"
     misc_feature    3936..4706
                     /label=sfGFP-NLS
                     /note="sfGFP-NLS"
     CDS             3936..4652
                     /label=sfGFP
     misc_feature    4656..4676
                     /label=NLS
                     /note="NLS"
     misc_feature    4677..4706
                     /label=linker
                     /note="linker"
     promoter        4768..5110
                     /note="Ashbya gossypii TEF promoter"
     CDS             5111..5686
                     /label=NatMX ORF
                     /note="NatMX ORF"
     terminator      5687..5889
                     /note="Ashbya gossypii TEF terminator"
     primer_bind     complement(5944..5963)
                     /label=T3
                     /note="T3"
     primer_bind     complement(5981..6001)
                     /label=M13 reverse
                     /note="M13 reverse"
     protein_bind    complement(6007..6029)
                     /note="lacO"
     promoter        complement(6033..6063)
                     /note="lac promoter"
     rep_origin      complement(6369..6997)
                     /direction=LEFT
                     /label=ColE1 origin
                     /note="ColE1 origin"
     CDS             complement(7146..8006)
                     /label=AmpR
                     /note="AmpR"
     promoter        complement(8007..8111)
                     /note="AmpR promoter"
ORIGIN
        1 tcgcgcgttt cggtgatgac ggtgaaaacc tctgacacat gcagctcccg gagacggtca
       61 cagcttgtct gtaagcggat gccgggagca gacaagcccg tcagggcgcg tcagcgggtg
      121 ttggcgggtg tcggggctgg cttaactatg cggcatcaga gcagattgta ctgagagtgc
      181 accataaccg ggatggaacg attgaatact gtgctactct ttatgtaata taacgaattc
      241 aactgttcaa cgtatgtgac tgctctctgc ttctcggtat atatttactt gaaggaatta
      301 atttttcttt gccaatggtc tcttttacca attgcagtct ggcttaaagc aatgaggttg
      361 taattaaatg gcttgagacc tagaacaaac accttttaca atccttgttt actggttttg
      421 atagtaaatt cggttcgctt gtggtgtaca ttatattttt taggctagtc gtgatttttt
      481 gataatatca atattcttag atttgagaca ttcatgcttt ttaatttgat caatcgtttg
      541 tatcttcatt aattagtagg tggtttgata gaacatttag ttgcttgttt gactacaaat
      601 atctgcagaa tggattcggt taataaaaaa aatgtttgag gaattaattt tcgctttgga
      661 gtggaggcct caattcgatg ttgcagattt tacaagtttt taaaatgtat ttcattatta
      721 ctttttatat gcctaataaa aaagccatag tttaatctat agataacttt ttttccagtg
      781 cactaacgga cgttacattc ccatacaaaa ctgcgtagtt aaagctaagg aaaagttaat
      841 atcatgttaa ttaaatacgc tatttacaat aagacattga actcatttat atcgttgaat
      901 atgaataacc aatttcagcg aatttttaac aaacatcgtt cacctcgttt aaggatatct
      961 tgtgtatggg gtgttgactt gctttatcga ataattaccg tacctgtaat tggcttgctg
     1021 gatatagcgg tagtctaata tctagcaaaa atcttttggg tgaaaaggct tgcaatttca
     1081 cgacaccgaa ctatttgtca ttttttaata aggaagtttt ccataaattc ctgtaattct
     1141 cggttgatct aattgaaaag agtagttttg catcacgatg aggagggctt ttgtagaaag
     1201 aaatacgaac gaaacgaaaa tcagcgttgc catcgctttg gacaaagctc ccttacctga
     1261 agagtcgaat tttattgatg aacttataac ttccaagcat gcaaaccaaa agggagaaca
     1321 agtaatccaa gtagacacgg gaattggatt cttggatcac atgtatcatg cactggctaa
     1381 acatgcaggc tggagcttac gactttactc aagaggtgat ttaatcatcg atgatcatca
     1441 cactgcagaa gatactgcta ttgcacttgg tattgcattc aagcaggcta tgggtaactt
     1501 tgccggcgtt aaaagatttg gacatgctta ttgtccactt gacgaagctc tttctagaag
     1561 cgtagttgac ttgtcgggac ggccctatgc tgttatcgat ttgggattaa agcgtgaaaa
     1621 ggttggggaa ttgtcctgtg aaatgatccc tcacttacta tattcctttt cggtagcagc
     1681 tggaattact ttgcatgtta cctgcttata tggtagtaat gaccatcatc gtgctgaaag
     1741 cgcttttaaa tctctggctg ttgccatgcg cgcggctact agtcttactg gaagttctga
     1801 agtcccaagc acgaagggag tgttgtaaag atgaattgga ttatgtcagg aaaagaacga
     1861 caattttgca tccaaattgt ctaaatttta gagttgcttg aaaacaatag aaccttactt
     1921 gctttataat tacgttaatt agaagcgtta tctcgtgaag gaatatagta cgtagccgta
     1981 taaattgaat tgaatgttca gcttatagaa tagagacact ttgctgttca atgcgtcgtc
     2041 acttaccata ctcactttat tatacgactt taagtataaa ctccgcggtt atggtaaaat
     2101 taatgatgca caaacgtccg attccatatg ggtacactac aattaaatac ttttaagtaa
     2161 cgctgatttc ttatttttta tccttggtgt atttattgtt tataccgcta gggcggtgtg
     2221 aaataccgca cagatgcgta aggagaaaat accgcatcag gaaattgtaa gcgttaatat
     2281 tttgttaaaa ttcgcgttaa atttttgtta aatcagctca ttttttaacc aataggccga
     2341 aatcggcaaa atcccttata aatcaaaaga atagaccgag atagggttga gtgttgttcc
     2401 agtttggaac aagagtccac tattaaagaa cgtggactcc aacgtcaaag gnnnnnnnnn
     2461 nnnnnnnnnn nnnnnnnnnn nnnnnnnnnn nnnnnnnnnn tnnnnnnnnn nnnnnnnnnn
     2521 nnnnnnnnnn nnnnnnnnnn nnnnnnnnnn nnnnnnnnnn nnnnnnnnnn nnnnnnnnnn
     2581 nnnnnnnnnn nngnnnnnnn nnnnnnnnnn nnnnnnnnnn nnnnnnnnnn nnnnnnnnnn
     2641 nnnnnnnnnn nnnnnnnnnn nnnnnnnnnn nnnnnnnnnn nnnnnnnnnn nnnnnnnnnn
     2701 nnnnnnnnnn nnnnnnncca ttcgccattc aggctgcgca actgttggga agggcgatcg
     2761 gtgcgggcct cttcgctatt acgccagctg gcgaaagggg gatgtgctgc aaggcgatta
     2821 agttgggtaa cgccagggtt ttcccagtca cgacgttgta aaacgacggc cagtgagcgc
     2881 gcgtaatacg actcactata gggcgaattg ggtacctaaa gtatggaaaa tcaaaattcc
     2941 tgaatttttg taaactccca tacaaatacg attacacata catacaaaaa tgcaaataac
     3001 aaaatataca cgcacgcatg cacactaaat aaacaaactg tgcgtccatt ccttttatgc
     3061 acaaacgttg aagctcagga catcgcacca acaatcactc atctcttctc tctctaccca
     3121 ctttccaccc acacccacag tctgcatctg tttgacgact gtagctcaag catcagtagc
     3181 agccgctgtc atcctcaact gctgctgctg atgctgcttg aatgtacgca tgatagcaac
     3241 gacgcaccgc tctaccacta ctaccgaagc gccatcatca cctcctcacc taccatcgca
     3301 atcgtcctct cgaaactctt cgaccgcttt cacccggctt cctgcaggta acaatgcgct
     3361 cggcgcttga ttaaaagagg ccagaggcga taaatgactc agggtgcatt tggcctcgct
     3421 acgaaaggac cctgtcttgt gatttttccg tagccaatgg acaaccgcct tgtcaacctt
     3481 ttgactttgg aatgtgctag caattcctcc ttccccctga cttcaggtga caaggcttgc
     3541 atcacgctga ggtaggcgtc ggaaaaactt tcctcacaag gctgacgtca tggaatgtgc
     3601 aatcaaagtc aggagcggga acgaggcaga ttaccaacga agcaacgacc atctcggaac
     3661 aacttgcaaa gaaagtcaag gaaagttggc accacatcac gatcgcgcac cttctccaat
     3721 caccttgctc cttagttgtt ccgaatcgag tgcgaggcaa ttgtggtaaa gatagtcggg
     3781 ggaaaccctt accccattca caccacggct gatggctgct gtgtgggatg gaaaggtata
     3841 aatagaggca ggcggtgcct agcatcgctt ctgtatagat cattcatcca tagtattgat
     3901 ttacacttga ttcaaaccta ggccgcggaa gggggatggg ttccaagggt gaagagctat
     3961 ttactggggt tgtacccatt ttggtagaac tggacggaga tgtaaacgga cataaattct
     4021 ctgttagagg tgagggcgaa ggcgatgcca ccaatggtaa attgactctg aagtttatat
     4081 gcactacggg taaattacct gttccttggc caaccctagt aacaactttg acatatggtg
     4141 ttcaatgttt ctcaagatac ccagaccata tgaaaaggca tgatttcttt aaaagtgcta
     4201 tgccagaagg ctacgtgcaa gagagaacta tctcctttaa ggatgacggt acgtataaaa
     4261 cacgagcaga agtgaaattc gaaggggata cactagttaa tcgcatcgaa ttaaagggta
     4321 tagactttaa ggaagatggt aatattctcg gccataaact tgagtataat ttcaactcgc
     4381 ataatgtgta cattacagct gacaaacaaa agaacggaat taaagcgaat tttaaaatca
     4441 ggcacaacgt cgaagatggg tctgttcaac ttgccgatca ttatcagcaa aacaccccta
     4501 ttggtgatgg tccagtcttg ttacccgata atcactactt aagcacacag tctagattgt
     4561 caaaagatcc gaatgaaaag cgtgatcaca tggttttatt ggaatttgtc accgctgcag
     4621 gaataactca cggaatggac gagctttata aggggcctaa gaagaagcgt aaggttggtg
     4681 gtcccggtgg tcatggatcc ccgggttaat taaggcgcgc cagatctgtt tagcttgcct
     4741 cgtccccgcc gggtcacccg gccagcgaca tggaggccca gaataccctc cttgacagtc
     4801 ttgacgtgcg cagctcaggg gcatgatgtg actgtcgccc gtacatttag cccatacatc
     4861 cccatgtata atcatttgca tccatacatt ttgatggccg cacggcgcga agcaaaaatt
     4921 acggctcctc gctgcagacc tgcgagcagg gaaacgctcc cctcacagac gcgttgaatt
     4981 gtccccacgc cgcgcccctg tagagaaata taaaaggtta ggatttgcca ctgaggttct
     5041 tctttcatat acttcctttt aaaatcttgc taggatacag ttctcacatc acatccgaac
     5101 ataaacaacc atgggtacca ctcttgacga cacggcttac cggtaccgca ccagtgtccc
     5161 gggggacgcc gaggccatcg aggcactgga tgggtccttc accaccgaca ccgtcttccg
     5221 cgtcaccgcc accggggacg gcttcaccct gcgggaggtg ccggtggacc cgcccctgac
     5281 caaggtgttc cccgacgacg aatcggacga cgaatcggac gacggggagg acggcgaccc
     5341 ggactcccgg acgttcgtcg cgtacgggga cgacggcgac ctggcgggct tcgtggtcat
     5401 ctcgtactcg gcgtggaacc gccggctgac cgtcgaggac atcgaggtcg ccccggagca
     5461 ccgggggcac ggggtcgggc gcgcgttgat ggggctcgcg acggagttcg ccggcgagcg
     5521 gggcgccggg cacctctggc tggaggtcac caacgtcaac gcaccggcga tccacgcgta
     5581 ccggcggatg gggttcaccc tctgcggcct ggacaccgcc ctgtacgacg gcaccgcctc
     5641 ggacggcgag cggcaggcgc tctacatgag catgccctgc ccctaatcag tactgacaat
     5701 aaaaagattc ttgttttcaa gaacttgtca tttgtatagt ttttttatat tgtagttgtt
     5761 ctattttaat caaatgttag cgtgatttat attttttttc gcctcgacat catctgccca
     5821 gatgcgaagt taagtgcgca gaaagtaata tcatgcgtca atcgtatgtg aatgctggtc
     5881 gctatactgc tgtcgattcg atactaacgc cgccatccag tttaaacgag ctccagcttt
     5941 tgttcccttt agtgagggtt aattgcgcgc ttggcgtaat catggtcata gctgtttcct
     6001 gtgtgaaatt gttatccgct cacaattcca cacaacatac gagccggaag cataaagtgt
     6061 aaagcctggg gtgcctaatg agtgagctaa ctcacattaa ttgcgttgcg ctcactgccc
     6121 gctttccagt cgggaaacct gtcgtgccag ctgcattaat gaatcggcca acgcgcgggg
     6181 agaggcggtt tgcgtattgg gcgctcttcc gcttcctcgc tcactgactc gctgcgctcg
     6241 gtcgttcggc tgcggcgagc ggtatcagct cactcaaagg cggtaatacg gttatccaca
     6301 gaatcagggg ataacgcagg aaagaacatg tgagcaaaag gccagcaaaa ggccaggaac
     6361 cgtaaaaagg ccgcgttgct ggcgtttttc cataggctcc gcccccctga cgagcatcac
     6421 aaaaatcgac gctcaagtca gaggtggcga aacccgacag gactataaag ataccaggcg
     6481 tttccccctg gaagctccct cgtgcgctct cctgttccga ccctgccgct taccggatac
     6541 ctgtccgcct ttctcccttc gggaagcgtg gcgctttctc atagctcacg ctgtaggtat
     6601 ctcagttcgg tgtaggtcgt tcgctccaag ctgggctgtg tgcacgaacc ccccgttcag
     6661 cccgaccgct gcgccttatc cggtaactat cgtcttgagt ccaacccggt aagacacgac
     6721 ttatcgccac tggcagcagc cactggtaac aggattagca gagcgaggta tgtaggcggt
     6781 gctacagagt tcttgaagtg gtggcctaac tacggctaca ctagaagaac agtatttggt
     6841 atctgcgctc tgctgaagcc agttaccttc ggaaaaagag ttggtagctc ttgatccggc
     6901 aaacaaacca ccgctggtag cggtggtttt tttgtttgca agcagcagat tacgcgcaga
     6961 aaaaaaggat ctcaagaaga tcctttgatc ttttctacgg ggtctgacgc tcagtggaac
     7021 gaaaactcac gttaagggat tttggtcatg agattatcaa aaaggatctt cacctagatc
     7081 cttttaaatt aaaaatgaag ttttaaatca atctaaagta tatatgagta aacttggtct
     7141 gacagttacc aatgcttaat cagtgaggca cctatctcag cgatctgtct atttcgttca
     7201 tccatagttg cctgactccc cgtcgtgtag ataactacga tacgggaggg cttaccatct
     7261 ggccccagtg ctgcaatgat accgcgagac ccacgctcac cggctccaga tttatcagca
     7321 ataaaccagc cagccggaag ggccgagcgc agaagtggtc ctgcaacttt atccgcctcc
     7381 atccagtcta ttaattgttg ccgggaagct agagtaagta gttcgccagt taatagtttg
     7441 cgcaacgttg ttgccattgc tacaggcatc gtggtgtcac gctcgtcgtt tggtatggct
     7501 tcattcagct ccggttccca acgatcaagg cgagttacat gatcccccat gttgtgcaaa
     7561 aaagcggtta gctccttcgg tcctccgatc gttgtcagaa gtaagttggc cgcagtgtta
     7621 tcactcatgg ttatggcagc actgcataat tctcttactg tcatgccatc cgtaagatgc
     7681 ttttctgtga ctggtgagta ctcaaccaag tcattctgag aatagtgtat gcggcgaccg
     7741 agttgctctt gcccggcgtc aatacgggat aataccgcgc cacatagcag aactttaaaa
     7801 gtgctcatca ttggaaaacg ttcttcgggg cgaaaactct caaggatctt accgctgttg
     7861 agatccagtt cgatgtaacc cactcgtgca cccaactgat cttcagcatc ttttactttc
     7921 accagcgttt ctgggtgagc aaaaacagga aggcaaaatg ccgcaaaaaa gggaataagg
     7981 gcgacacgga aatgttgaat actcatactc ttcctttttc aatattattg aagcatttat
     8041 cagggttatt gtctcatgag cggatacata tttgaatgta tttagaaaaa taaacaaata
     8101 ggggttccgc gcacatttcc ccgaaaagtg ccacctgacg tctaagaaac cattattatc
     8161 atgacattaa cctataaaaa taggcgtatc acgaggccct ttcgtc
//
