# Supplementary material for: A toolbox of Stable Integration Vectors (SIV) in the fission yeast Schizosaccharomyces pombe
Source: bioRxiv preprint, doi:10.1101/808329, version 1 (2019-10-18)
Supplement: Supplemental sequences [file 808329_file05.zip › Supplemental Sequences/Plasmid maps named/pAV0753 pUra4AfeI-pnmt81-sfGFP-termScCYC1.gb]

LOCUS       Exported                8072 bp ds-DNA     circular SYN 09-SEP-2019
DEFINITION  synthetic circular DNA
ACCESSION   .
VERSION     .
KEYWORDS    .
SOURCE      synthetic DNA construct
  ORGANISM  synthetic DNA construct
REFERENCE   1  (bases 1 to 8072)
  AUTHORS   VJESTICA Aleksandar MARTIN Sophie MAREK Magdalena
  TITLE     Direct Submission
  JOURNAL   Exported Monday, Sep 9, 2019 from SnapGene 4.3.7
            https://www.snapgene.com
FEATURES             Location/Qualifiers
     source          1..8072
                     /organism="synthetic DNA construct"
                     /mol_type="other DNA"
     misc_feature    193..676
                     /label=3''region ura4
                     /note="3''region ura4"
     misc_feature    677..1640
                     /label=5'region ura4
                     /note="5'region ura4"
     CDS             1641..2435
                     /label=ORF ura4
                     /note="ORF ura4"
     misc_feature    2436..2870
                     /label=3'region ura4
                     /note="3'region ura4"
     misc_feature    2926..3381
                     /label=F1 ori
                     /note="F1 ori"
     primer_bind     3521..3538
                     /label=M13 forward
                     /note="M13 forward"
     primer_bind     3548..3567
                     /label=T7
                     /note="T7"
     misc_feature    3575..3580
                     /label=KpnI site
                     /note="KpnI site"
     misc_feature    3581..3586
                     /label=ApaI site
                     /note="ApaI site"
     misc_feature    3587..3594
                     /label=SwaI site
                     /note="SwaI site"
     promoter        3595..4764
                     /label=promoter nmt81
                     /note="pnmt81 promoter"
     misc_feature    4765..4770
                     /label=XhoI site
                     /note="XhoI site"
     misc_feature    4771..4776
                     /label=SalI site
                     /note="SalI site"
     misc_feature    4777..4782
                     /label=EcoRI site
                     /note="EcoRI site"
     misc_feature    4783..4790
                     /label=PacI site
                     /note="PacI site"
     CDS             4792..4800
                     /codon_start=1
                     /label=START-Ala-Ser-
                     /note="START-Ala-Ser-"
                     /translation="MAS"
     CDS             4801..5511
                     /codon_start=1
                     /label=superfolder GFP
                     /translation="SKGEELFTGVVPILVELDGDVNGHKFSVRGEGEGDATNGKLTLKF
                     ICTTGKLPVPWPTLVTTLTYGVQCFSRYPDHMKRHDFFKSAMPEGYVQERTISFKDDGT
                     YKTRAEVKFEGDTLVNRIELKGIDFKEDGNILGHKLEYNFNSHNVYITADKQKNGIKAN
                     FKIRHNVEDGSVQLADHYQQNTPIGDGPVLLPDNHYLSTQSRLSKDPNEKRDHMVLLEF
                     VTAAGITHGMDELYK"
     misc_feature    5512..5517
                     /label=XmaI/SmaI site
                     /note="XmaI/SmaI site"
     misc_feature    5518..5525
                     /label=NotI site
                     /note="NotI site"
     misc_feature    5527..5529
                     /label=STOP codon
                     /note="STOP codon"
     misc_feature    5530..5537
                     /label=AscI site
                     /note="AscI site"
     misc_feature    5538..5787
                     /label=terminator ScCYC1
                     /note="terminator ScCYC1"
     misc_feature    5788..5793
                     /label=BglII site
                     /note="BglII site"
     misc_feature    5794..5799
                     /label=SacI site
                     /note="SacI site"
     primer_bind     complement(5810..5829)
                     /label=T3
                     /note="T3"
     primer_bind     complement(5847..5867)
                     /label=M13 reverse
                     /note="M13 reverse"
     protein_bind    complement(5873..5895)
                     /label=lacO
                     /note="lacO"
     promoter        complement(5899..5929)
                     /label=lac promoter
                     /note="lac promoter"
     rep_origin      complement(6235..6863)
                     /direction=LEFT
                     /label=ColE1 origin
                     /note="ColE1 origin"
     CDS             complement(7012..7872)
                     /label=AmpR
                     /note="AmpR"
     promoter        complement(7873..7977)
                     /label=AmpR promoter
                     /note="AmpR promoter"
ORIGIN
        1 tcgcgcgttt cggtgatgac ggtgaaaacc tctgacacat gcagctcccg gagacggtca
       61 cagcttgtct gtaagcggat gccgggagca gacaagcccg tcagggcgcg tcagcgggtg
      121 ttggcgggtg tcggggctgg cttaactatg cggcatcaga gcagattgta ctgagagtgc
      181 accataaccg ggtattagtc aaaactagta tactttttct cggagtataa tacacaatat
      241 cggtgcaaat aggttttaaa attgctccaa tcacatgttc ttaagaaaaa aacgtcaaaa
      301 gaaatctaag tattcccaaa ataattcctc ctgacatgag aagaataaaa aacactaaga
      361 tgcattgtca gtatgaaaca caagccaaag ttgctaacaa taggatcaat tcttacttac
      421 tggcaatgtt acgaggaatc ttggtaggag gatgtttggc aacataacgt tcttttgaat
      481 ttgtttttac acgacgagta atgttcttct gaaactgtgt gtttgcacga cgctgagagg
      541 gagtttgaac cgtctaaaag acatagttag gatccatgat gcacagattt ctaaagataa
      601 aactacttac aggcatgttg gtttattaaa aaagaaaaac aggaatgata agagggaaag
      661 aatacgtgta cagagcgctt acataatgag tgagtgtcat tattgaggaa tgccatgtca
      721 gatttgacac aactcagaac ttattaactt tttatgattg gaacttttgt tttgcccaag
      781 gaatttttaa tggaagaagt tgttttataa atgatattga atttatatcc actcttttta
      841 gcgcatttgc atctctactt taggttcttc tttgactaga ttctaggatg cgtattggat
      901 atactggtct ttgaatcatt gtcgaaaaaa aaattcatgg ttgtacccat gagcaaactg
      961 cttttgtggt tatccatgtg cttcttttgt tcagcatcta tcttcttaat cgcatggaag
     1021 atttgattta aaccaaaaga aatattgtta aactttgaca gaagctttaa attttgattc
     1081 catacattaa atggataaaa ctcctgaagc ttagctacaa atcccactgg ctatatgtat
     1141 gcatttgtgt taaaaaagtt tgtatagatt atttaatcta ctcagcattc tttctctaaa
     1201 taggaatttg ttacttaatg gagaaaaaaa tgtttcgatt tacctagtgt atttgtttgt
     1261 atactcacgt ttaatttcaa acatccattc tatcttgtgt aatttttggc atggtgaaaa
     1321 agataatcag ccttataatc tttacaaaag taagaaattc tgtaaataag ccttaatgcc
     1381 cttgctttaa attaaaatgg ttctttttca tgataatgtt tgcactttgt gaatatattt
     1441 tagatagttc tgtgaggtat aattaagatg ttttagagac ttatacaatt ttgtctttat
     1501 aaattcttaa ttgattttac catcccagtt taactatgct tcgtcggcat ctctgcacat
     1561 gtcgtgtttt cttaccgtat tgtcctacca agaacctctt ttttgcttgg atcgaaatta
     1621 aaggtttaaa agcaaagtta tggatgctag agtatttcaa agctattcag ctagagctga
     1681 ggggatgaaa aatcccattg ccaaggaatt gttggctttg atggaagaaa agcaaagcaa
     1741 cttgtcagtc gcggtcgatt tgacgaagaa atccgaaatc ttagaattgg tagataaaat
     1801 tggaccctat gtctgtgtta tcaagacaca tattgacgtt gtcgaggatt tcgaccagga
     1861 tatggtagaa aaactggtgg ccttaggtaa aaagcatcgt tttcttatct ttgaggatcg
     1921 caaattcgca gacattggaa ataccgtcaa gctacaatat gcatctggtg tgtacaaaat
     1981 tgcttcttgg gctcatatca caaattgcca tacagtgcca ggcgagggta ttatacaagg
     2041 cctcaaagaa gttggtttac ctttgggacg tggtctcttg cttttggctg aaatgtcttc
     2101 caaaggctct ttggctactg gttcctacac agagaaaacc ttagaatggt ttgagaagca
     2161 taccgatttt tgctttggct ttatagctgg tcgtcgattt cctaaccttc aaagcgacta
     2221 cataactatg tcccctggta tcggcttgga tgttaaagga gacgggctgg gacagcaata
     2281 tcgtactcct gaagaagtga ttgtaaactg cggtagcgat atcatcattg ttggtcgtgg
     2341 agtttatgga gctggtcgta atcctgttgt cgaagccaag agatatagag aagctggttg
     2401 gaaggcatat cagcaaagac tttctcagca ttaaaaaaag actaatgtaa aatttttttg
     2461 gttggttatt gaaaaagtcg atgccttgtt tgcgtttgtt ttcctaggcg ttttatgtca
     2521 gaaggcattt agaattagta tacaagtact ctttggtaaa attttatgta gcgactaaaa
     2581 tattaactat tatagataaa caccttggga ataaaaagta atttgctata gtaatttatt
     2641 aaacatgctc ctacaacatt accacaatct tttctcttgg attgacattg aataagaaaa
     2701 gagtgaattt ttttagactt gtaatgataa ctatgtacaa agccaatgaa agatgtatgt
     2761 agatgaatgt aaaataccat gtagacaaac aagataaaac ttggttataa acattggtgt
     2821 tggaacagaa taaattagat gtcaaaaagt ttcgtcaata tcacaagctt gctagggcgg
     2881 tgtgaaatac cgcacagatg cgtaaggaga aaataccgca tcaggaaatt gtaagcgtta
     2941 atattttgtt aaaattcgcg ttaaattttt gttaaatcag ctcatttttt aaccaatagg
     3001 ccgaaatcgg caaaatccct tataaatcaa aagaatagac cgagataggg ttgagtgttg
     3061 ttccagtttg gaacaagagt ccactattaa agaacgtgga ctccaacgtc aaaggnnnnn
     3121 nnnnnnnnnn nnnnnnnnnn nnnnnnnnnn nnnnnnnnnn nnnntnnnnn nnnnnnnnnn
     3181 nnnnnnnnnn nnnnnnnnnn nnnnnnnnnn nnnnnnnnnn nnnnnnnnnn nnnnnnnnnn
     3241 nnnnnnnnnn nnnnnngnnn nnnnnnnnnn nnnnnnnnnn nnnnnnnnnn nnnnnnnnnn
     3301 nnnnnnnnnn nnnnnnnnnn nnnnnnnnnn nnnnnnnnnn nnnnnnnnnn nnnnnnnnnn
     3361 nnnnnnnnnn nnnnnnnnnn nccattcgcc attcaggctg cgcaactgtt gggaagggcg
     3421 atcggtgcgg gcctcttcgc tattacgcca gctggcgaaa gggggatgtg ctgcaaggcg
     3481 attaagttgg gtaacgccag ggttttccca gtcacgacgt tgtaaaacga cggccagtga
     3541 gcgcgcgtaa tacgactcac tatagggcga attgggtacc gggcccattt aaatgatcag
     3601 aaaattatcg ccataaaaga cagaataagt catcagcggt tgtttcattt cctatatttt
     3661 ttttttattt ttttattttt taataaggga aaatttaacg tctaaggata cagaagattg
     3721 ttagcacatt aaagtaataa aggcttaagt agtaagtgcc ttagcatgtt attgtatttc
     3781 aaaggacata atctaaaata ataacaatat catttctcac aagttattca attttctttt
     3841 ttttttctaa taatatcaag aatgtattat ttgtttgaca taagtcaact aatttattta
     3901 atatgctgga ttaatcttgc agacatgtaa attaacaagt tttagtcaaa taacgttgaa
     3961 gtttcaatga actcaaataa tttctctttt tttttatata accatatgtc taatctgatt
     4021 tatattttcc gcagggatca actgaagtta tgacatttgg attggatcac ttataacctt
     4081 ggtcgccaaa taatacaaaa atcagcgtta taaaacaaag aaggtttttg ttaagaaatt
     4141 aatcctcttt cttgataaga aagttgaacc gaaattgcag atactgatat atgaaaataa
     4201 tacccacaat tttgggaata gcgcaagcct caatttaaac aataggtgag gacacatgat
     4261 aatgacctca atgattgtta gaagaaaaga gcctcattac aaaatcgaaa aatgaatggt
     4321 tgggtacaag tttccaaaac atggtaaagt ggactttgcg tatgagacgt aaatagaaaa
     4381 aaacacttgt tatatgtttt ctagaattat tgttgtctct ttatggttgg atgatgcaaa
     4441 atagtaattt cggttagttg ctgtaaaaca ccacgagaca aatagatatg gatatttatt
     4501 aaatcaggaa aaacgtaact ctcggctact ggatggttca gtcacccaac gattactggg
     4561 gagagaaaac agggcaaaag caaagcttaa aggaatccga ttgtcattcg gcaatgtgca
     4621 gcgaaactaa aaaccggata atggacctgt taatcgaaac attgaagatg gaagaggaat
     4681 cctggcatat catcaattga ataagttgaa ttaattattt caatctcatt ctcactttct
     4741 gacttatagt cgctttgtta aatcctcgag gtcgacgaat tcttaattaa catggcaagc
     4801 tccaagggtg aagagctatt tactggggtt gtacccattt tggtagaact ggacggagat
     4861 gtaaacggac ataaattctc tgttagaggt gagggcgaag gcgatgccac caatggtaaa
     4921 ttgactctga agtttatatg cactacgggt aaattacctg ttccttggcc aaccctagta
     4981 acaactttga catatggtgt tcaatgtttc tcaagatacc cagaccatat gaaaaggcat
     5041 gatttcttta aaagtgctat gccagaaggc tacgtgcaag agagaactat ctcctttaag
     5101 gatgacggta cgtataaaac acgagcagaa gtgaaattcg aaggggatac actagttaat
     5161 cgcatcgaat taaagggtat agactttaag gaagatggta atattctcgg ccataaactt
     5221 gagtataatt tcaactcgca taatgtgtac attacagctg acaaacaaaa gaacggaatt
     5281 aaagcgaatt ttaaaatcag gcacaacgtc gaagatgggt ctgttcaact tgccgatcat
     5341 tatcagcaaa acacccctat tggtgatggt ccagtcttgt tacccgataa tcactactta
     5401 agcacacagt ctagattgtc aaaagatccg aatgaaaagc gtgatcacat ggttttattg
     5461 gaatttgtca ccgctgcagg aataactcac ggaatggacg agctttataa gcccggggcg
     5521 gccgcttaag gcgcgcctca tgtaattagt tatgtcacgc ttacattcac gccctcctcc
     5581 cacatccgct ctaaccgaaa aggaaggagt tagacaacct gaagtctagg tccctattta
     5641 ttttttttaa tagttatgtt agtattaaga acgttattta tatttcaaat ttttcttttt
     5701 tttctgtaca aacgcgtgta cgcatgtaac attatactga aaaccttgct tgagaaggtt
     5761 ttgggacgct cgaaggcttt aatttgcaga tctgagctcc agcttttgtt ccctttagtg
     5821 agggttaatt gcgcgcttgg cgtaatcatg gtcatagctg tttcctgtgt gaaattgtta
     5881 tccgctcaca attccacaca acatacgagc cggaagcata aagtgtaaag cctggggtgc
     5941 ctaatgagtg agctaactca cattaattgc gttgcgctca ctgcccgctt tccagtcggg
     6001 aaacctgtcg tgccagctgc attaatgaat cggccaacgc gcggggagag gcggtttgcg
     6061 tattgggcgc tcttccgctt cctcgctcac tgactcgctg cgctcggtcg ttcggctgcg
     6121 gcgagcggta tcagctcact caaaggcggt aatacggtta tccacagaat caggggataa
     6181 cgcaggaaag aacatgtgag caaaaggcca gcaaaaggcc aggaaccgta aaaaggccgc
     6241 gttgctggcg tttttccata ggctccgccc ccctgacgag catcacaaaa atcgacgctc
     6301 aagtcagagg tggcgaaacc cgacaggact ataaagatac caggcgtttc cccctggaag
     6361 ctccctcgtg cgctctcctg ttccgaccct gccgcttacc ggatacctgt ccgcctttct
     6421 cccttcggga agcgtggcgc tttctcatag ctcacgctgt aggtatctca gttcggtgta
     6481 ggtcgttcgc tccaagctgg gctgtgtgca cgaacccccc gttcagcccg accgctgcgc
     6541 cttatccggt aactatcgtc ttgagtccaa cccggtaaga cacgacttat cgccactggc
     6601 agcagccact ggtaacagga ttagcaaagc gaggtatgta ggcggtgcta cagagttctt
     6661 gaagtggtgg cctaactacg gctacactag aagaacagta tttggtatct gcgctctgct
     6721 gaagccagtt accttcggaa aaagagttgg tagctcttga tccggcaaac aaaccaccgc
     6781 tggtagcggt ggtttttttg tttgcaagca gcagattacg cgcagaaaaa aaggatctca
     6841 agaagatcct ttgatctttt ctacggggtc tgacgctcag tggaacgaaa actcacgtta
     6901 agggattttg gtcatgagat tatcaaaaag gatcttcacc tagatccttt taaattaaaa
     6961 atgaagtttt aaatcaatct aaagtatata tgagtaaact tggtctgaca gttaccaatg
     7021 cttaatcagt gaggcaccta tctcagcgat ctgtctattt cgttcatcca tagttgcctg
     7081 actccccgtc gtgtagataa ctacgatacg ggagggctta ccatctggcc ccagtgctgc
     7141 aatgataccg cgagacccac gctcaccggc tccagattta tcagcaataa accagccagc
     7201 cggaagggcc gagcgcagaa gtggtcctgc aactttatcc gcctccatcc agtctattaa
     7261 ttgttgccgg gaagctagag taagtagttc gccagttaat agtttgcgca acgttgttgc
     7321 cattgctaca ggcatcgtgg tgtcacgctc gtcgtttggt atggcttcat tcagctccgg
     7381 ttcccaacga tcaaggcgag ttacatgatc ccccatgttg tgcaaaaaag cggttagctc
     7441 cttcggtcct ccgatcgttg tcagaagtaa gttggccgca gtgttatcac tcatggttat
     7501 ggcagcactg cataattctc ttactgtcat gccatccgta agatgctttt ctgtgactgg
     7561 tgagtactca accaagtcat tctgagaata gtgtatgcgg cgaccgagtt gctcttgccc
     7621 ggcgtcaata cgggataata ccgcgccaca tagcagaact ttaaaagtgc tcatcattgg
     7681 aaaacgttct tcggggcgaa aactctcaag gatcttaccg ctgttgagat ccagttcgat
     7741 gtaacccact cgtgcaccca actgatcttc agcatctttt actttcacca gcgtttctgg
     7801 gtgagcaaaa acaggaaggc aaaatgccgc aaaaaaggga ataagggcga cacggaaatg
     7861 ttgaatactc atactcttcc tttttcaata ttattgaagc atttatcagg gttattgtct
     7921 catgagcgga tacatatttg aatgtattta gaaaaataaa caaatagggg ttccgcgcac
     7981 atttccccga aaagtgccac ctgacgtcta agaaaccatt attatcatga cattaaccta
     8041 taaaaatagg cgtatcacga ggccctttcg tc
//
