# Supplementary material for: A toolbox of Stable Integration Vectors (SIV) in the fission yeast Schizosaccharomyces pombe
Source: bioRxiv preprint, doi:10.1101/808329, version 1 (2019-10-18)
Supplement: Supplemental sequences [file 808329_file05.zip › Supplemental Sequences/Plasmid maps named/pAV0751 pUra4AfeI-pnmt1-sfGFP-termScCYC1.gb]

LOCUS       Exported                8079 bp ds-DNA     circular SYN 09-SEP-2019
DEFINITION  synthetic circular DNA
ACCESSION   .
VERSION     .
KEYWORDS    .
SOURCE      synthetic DNA construct
  ORGANISM  synthetic DNA construct
REFERENCE   1  (bases 1 to 8079)
  AUTHORS   VJESTICA Aleksandar MARTIN Sophie MAREK Magdalena
  TITLE     Direct Submission
  JOURNAL   Exported Monday, Sep 9, 2019 from SnapGene 4.3.7
            https://www.snapgene.com
FEATURES             Location/Qualifiers
     source          1..8079
                     /organism="synthetic DNA construct"
                     /mol_type="other DNA"
     misc_feature    193..676
                     /label=3''region ura4
                     /note="3''region ura4"
     misc_feature    677..1640
                     /label=5'region ura4
                     /note="5'region ura4"
     CDS             1641..2435
                     /label=ORF ura4
                     /note="ORF ura4"
     misc_feature    2436..2870
                     /label=3'region ura4
                     /note="3'region ura4"
     misc_feature    2926..3381
                     /label=F1 ori
                     /note="F1 ori"
     primer_bind     3521..3538
                     /label=M13 forward
                     /note="M13 forward"
     primer_bind     3548..3567
                     /label=T7
                     /note="T7"
     misc_feature    3575..3580
                     /label=KpnI site
                     /note="KpnI site"
     misc_feature    3581..3586
                     /label=ApaI site
                     /note="ApaI site"
     misc_feature    3587..3594
                     /label=SwaI site
                     /note="SwaI site"
     promoter        3595..4771
                     /label=promoter nmt1
                     /note="pnmt1 promoters"
     misc_feature    4772..4777
                     /label=XhoI site
                     /note="XhoI site"
     misc_feature    4778..4783
                     /label=SalI site
                     /note="SalI site"
     misc_feature    4784..4789
                     /label=EcoRI site
                     /note="EcoRI site"
     misc_feature    4790..4797
                     /label=PacI site
                     /note="PacI site"
     CDS             4799..4807
                     /codon_start=1
                     /label=START-Ala-Ser-
                     /note="START-Ala-Ser-"
                     /translation="MAS"
     CDS             4808..5518
                     /codon_start=1
                     /label=superfolder GFP
                     /translation="SKGEELFTGVVPILVELDGDVNGHKFSVRGEGEGDATNGKLTLKF
                     ICTTGKLPVPWPTLVTTLTYGVQCFSRYPDHMKRHDFFKSAMPEGYVQERTISFKDDGT
                     YKTRAEVKFEGDTLVNRIELKGIDFKEDGNILGHKLEYNFNSHNVYITADKQKNGIKAN
                     FKIRHNVEDGSVQLADHYQQNTPIGDGPVLLPDNHYLSTQSRLSKDPNEKRDHMVLLEF
                     VTAAGITHGMDELYK"
     misc_feature    5519..5524
                     /label=XmaI/SmaI site
                     /note="XmaI/SmaI site"
     misc_feature    5525..5532
                     /label=NotI site
                     /note="NotI site"
     misc_feature    5534..5536
                     /label=STOP codon
                     /note="STOP codon"
     misc_feature    5537..5544
                     /label=AscI site
                     /note="AscI site"
     misc_feature    5545..5794
                     /label=terminator ScCYC1
                     /note="terminator ScCYC1"
     misc_feature    5795..5800
                     /label=BglII site
                     /note="BglII site"
     misc_feature    5801..5806
                     /label=SacI site
                     /note="SacI site"
     primer_bind     complement(5817..5836)
                     /label=T3
                     /note="T3"
     primer_bind     complement(5854..5874)
                     /label=M13 reverse
                     /note="M13 reverse"
     protein_bind    complement(5880..5902)
                     /label=lacO
                     /note="lacO"
     promoter        complement(5906..5936)
                     /label=lac promoter
                     /note="lac promoter"
     rep_origin      complement(6242..6870)
                     /direction=LEFT
                     /label=ColE1 origin
                     /note="ColE1 origin"
     CDS             complement(7019..7879)
                     /label=AmpR
                     /note="AmpR"
     promoter        complement(7880..7984)
                     /label=AmpR promoter
                     /note="AmpR promoter"
ORIGIN
        1 tcgcgcgttt cggtgatgac ggtgaaaacc tctgacacat gcagctcccg gagacggtca
       61 cagcttgtct gtaagcggat gccgggagca gacaagcccg tcagggcgcg tcagcgggtg
      121 ttggcgggtg tcggggctgg cttaactatg cggcatcaga gcagattgta ctgagagtgc
      181 accataaccg ggtattagtc aaaactagta tactttttct cggagtataa tacacaatat
      241 cggtgcaaat aggttttaaa attgctccaa tcacatgttc ttaagaaaaa aacgtcaaaa
      301 gaaatctaag tattcccaaa ataattcctc ctgacatgag aagaataaaa aacactaaga
      361 tgcattgtca gtatgaaaca caagccaaag ttgctaacaa taggatcaat tcttacttac
      421 tggcaatgtt acgaggaatc ttggtaggag gatgtttggc aacataacgt tcttttgaat
      481 ttgtttttac acgacgagta atgttcttct gaaactgtgt gtttgcacga cgctgagagg
      541 gagtttgaac cgtctaaaag acatagttag gatccatgat gcacagattt ctaaagataa
      601 aactacttac aggcatgttg gtttattaaa aaagaaaaac aggaatgata agagggaaag
      661 aatacgtgta cagagcgctt acataatgag tgagtgtcat tattgaggaa tgccatgtca
      721 gatttgacac aactcagaac ttattaactt tttatgattg gaacttttgt tttgcccaag
      781 gaatttttaa tggaagaagt tgttttataa atgatattga atttatatcc actcttttta
      841 gcgcatttgc atctctactt taggttcttc tttgactaga ttctaggatg cgtattggat
      901 atactggtct ttgaatcatt gtcgaaaaaa aaattcatgg ttgtacccat gagcaaactg
      961 cttttgtggt tatccatgtg cttcttttgt tcagcatcta tcttcttaat cgcatggaag
     1021 atttgattta aaccaaaaga aatattgtta aactttgaca gaagctttaa attttgattc
     1081 catacattaa atggataaaa ctcctgaagc ttagctacaa atcccactgg ctatatgtat
     1141 gcatttgtgt taaaaaagtt tgtatagatt atttaatcta ctcagcattc tttctctaaa
     1201 taggaatttg ttacttaatg gagaaaaaaa tgtttcgatt tacctagtgt atttgtttgt
     1261 atactcacgt ttaatttcaa acatccattc tatcttgtgt aatttttggc atggtgaaaa
     1321 agataatcag ccttataatc tttacaaaag taagaaattc tgtaaataag ccttaatgcc
     1381 cttgctttaa attaaaatgg ttctttttca tgataatgtt tgcactttgt gaatatattt
     1441 tagatagttc tgtgaggtat aattaagatg ttttagagac ttatacaatt ttgtctttat
     1501 aaattcttaa ttgattttac catcccagtt taactatgct tcgtcggcat ctctgcacat
     1561 gtcgtgtttt cttaccgtat tgtcctacca agaacctctt ttttgcttgg atcgaaatta
     1621 aaggtttaaa agcaaagtta tggatgctag agtatttcaa agctattcag ctagagctga
     1681 ggggatgaaa aatcccattg ccaaggaatt gttggctttg atggaagaaa agcaaagcaa
     1741 cttgtcagtc gcggtcgatt tgacgaagaa atccgaaatc ttagaattgg tagataaaat
     1801 tggaccctat gtctgtgtta tcaagacaca tattgacgtt gtcgaggatt tcgaccagga
     1861 tatggtagaa aaactggtgg ccttaggtaa aaagcatcgt tttcttatct ttgaggatcg
     1921 caaattcgca gacattggaa ataccgtcaa gctacaatat gcatctggtg tgtacaaaat
     1981 tgcttcttgg gctcatatca caaattgcca tacagtgcca ggcgagggta ttatacaagg
     2041 cctcaaagaa gttggtttac ctttgggacg tggtctcttg cttttggctg aaatgtcttc
     2101 caaaggctct ttggctactg gttcctacac agagaaaacc ttagaatggt ttgagaagca
     2161 taccgatttt tgctttggct ttatagctgg tcgtcgattt cctaaccttc aaagcgacta
     2221 cataactatg tcccctggta tcggcttgga tgttaaagga gacgggctgg gacagcaata
     2281 tcgtactcct gaagaagtga ttgtaaactg cggtagcgat atcatcattg ttggtcgtgg
     2341 agtttatgga gctggtcgta atcctgttgt cgaagccaag agatatagag aagctggttg
     2401 gaaggcatat cagcaaagac tttctcagca ttaaaaaaag actaatgtaa aatttttttg
     2461 gttggttatt gaaaaagtcg atgccttgtt tgcgtttgtt ttcctaggcg ttttatgtca
     2521 gaaggcattt agaattagta tacaagtact ctttggtaaa attttatgta gcgactaaaa
     2581 tattaactat tatagataaa caccttggga ataaaaagta atttgctata gtaatttatt
     2641 aaacatgctc ctacaacatt accacaatct tttctcttgg attgacattg aataagaaaa
     2701 gagtgaattt ttttagactt gtaatgataa ctatgtacaa agccaatgaa agatgtatgt
     2761 agatgaatgt aaaataccat gtagacaaac aagataaaac ttggttataa acattggtgt
     2821 tggaacagaa taaattagat gtcaaaaagt ttcgtcaata tcacaagctt gctagggcgg
     2881 tgtgaaatac cgcacagatg cgtaaggaga aaataccgca tcaggaaatt gtaagcgtta
     2941 atattttgtt aaaattcgcg ttaaattttt gttaaatcag ctcatttttt aaccaatagg
     3001 ccgaaatcgg caaaatccct tataaatcaa aagaatagac cgagataggg ttgagtgttg
     3061 ttccagtttg gaacaagagt ccactattaa agaacgtgga ctccaacgtc aaaggnnnnn
     3121 nnnnnnnnnn nnnnnnnnnn nnnnnnnnnn nnnnnnnnnn nnnntnnnnn nnnnnnnnnn
     3181 nnnnnnnnnn nnnnnnnnnn nnnnnnnnnn nnnnnnnnnn nnnnnnnnnn nnnnnnnnnn
     3241 nnnnnnnnnn nnnnnngnnn nnnnnnnnnn nnnnnnnnnn nnnnnnnnnn nnnnnnnnnn
     3301 nnnnnnnnnn nnnnnnnnnn nnnnnnnnnn nnnnnnnnnn nnnnnnnnnn nnnnnnnnnn
     3361 nnnnnnnnnn nnnnnnnnnn nccattcgcc attcaggctg cgcaactgtt gggaagggcg
     3421 atcggtgcgg gcctcttcgc tattacgcca gctggcgaaa gggggatgtg ctgcaaggcg
     3481 attaagttgg gtaacgccag ggttttccca gtcacgacgt tgtaaaacga cggccagtga
     3541 gcgcgcgtaa tacgactcac tatagggcga attgggtacc gggcccattt aaatgatcag
     3601 aaaattatcg ccataaaaga cagaataagt catcagcggt tgtttcattt cctatatttt
     3661 ttttttattt ttttattttt taataaggga aaatttaacg tctaaggata cagaagattg
     3721 ttagcacatt aaagtaataa aggcttaagt agtaagtgcc ttagcatgtt attgtatttc
     3781 aaaggacata atctaaaata ataacaatat catttctcac aagttattca attttctttt
     3841 ttttttctaa taatatcaag aatgtattat ttgtttgaca taagtcaact aatttattta
     3901 atatgctgga ttaatcttgc agacatgtaa attaacaagt tttagtcaaa taacgttgaa
     3961 gtttcaatga actcaaataa tttctctttt tttttatata accatatgtc taatctgatt
     4021 tatattttcc gcagggatca actgaagtta tgacatttgg attggatcac ttataacctt
     4081 ggtcgccaaa taatacaaaa atcagcgtta taaaacaaag aaggtttttg ttaagaaatt
     4141 aatcctcttt cttgataaga aagttgaacc gaaattgcag atactgatat atgaaaataa
     4201 tacccacaat tttgggaata gcgcaagcct caatttaaac aataggtgag gacacatgat
     4261 aatgacctca atgattgtta gaagaaaaga gcctcattac aaaatcgaaa aatgaatggt
     4321 tgggtacaag tttccaaaac atggtaaagt ggactttgcg tatgagacgt aaatagaaaa
     4381 aaacacttgt tatatgtttt ctagaattat tgttgtctct ttatggttgg atgatgcaaa
     4441 atagtaattt cggttagttg ctgtaaaaca ccacgagaca aatagatatg gatatttatt
     4501 aaatcaggaa aaacgtaact ctcggctact ggatggttca gtcacccaac gattactggg
     4561 gagagaaaac agggcaaaag caaagcttaa aggaatccga ttgtcattcg gcaatgtgca
     4621 gcgaaactaa aaaccggata atggacctgt taatcgaaac attgaagata tataaaggaa
     4681 gaggaatcct ggcatatcat caattgaata agttgaatta attatttcaa tctcattctc
     4741 actttctgac ttatagtcgc tttgttaaat cctcgaggtc gacgaattct taattaacat
     4801 ggcaagctcc aagggtgaag agctatttac tggggttgta cccattttgg tagaactgga
     4861 cggagatgta aacggacata aattctctgt tagaggtgag ggcgaaggcg atgccaccaa
     4921 tggtaaattg actctgaagt ttatatgcac tacgggtaaa ttacctgttc cttggccaac
     4981 cctagtaaca actttgacat atggtgttca atgtttctca agatacccag accatatgaa
     5041 aaggcatgat ttctttaaaa gtgctatgcc agaaggctac gtgcaagaga gaactatctc
     5101 ctttaaggat gacggtacgt ataaaacacg agcagaagtg aaattcgaag gggatacact
     5161 agttaatcgc atcgaattaa agggtataga ctttaaggaa gatggtaata ttctcggcca
     5221 taaacttgag tataatttca actcgcataa tgtgtacatt acagctgaca aacaaaagaa
     5281 cggaattaaa gcgaatttta aaatcaggca caacgtcgaa gatgggtctg ttcaacttgc
     5341 cgatcattat cagcaaaaca cccctattgg tgatggtcca gtcttgttac ccgataatca
     5401 ctacttaagc acacagtcta gattgtcaaa agatccgaat gaaaagcgtg atcacatggt
     5461 tttattggaa tttgtcaccg ctgcaggaat aactcacgga atggacgagc tttataagcc
     5521 cggggcggcc gcttaaggcg cgcctcatgt aattagttat gtcacgctta cattcacgcc
     5581 ctcctcccac atccgctcta accgaaaagg aaggagttag acaacctgaa gtctaggtcc
     5641 ctatttattt tttttaatag ttatgttagt attaagaacg ttatttatat ttcaaatttt
     5701 tctttttttt ctgtacaaac gcgtgtacgc atgtaacatt atactgaaaa ccttgcttga
     5761 gaaggttttg ggacgctcga aggctttaat ttgcagatct gagctccagc ttttgttccc
     5821 tttagtgagg gttaattgcg cgcttggcgt aatcatggtc atagctgttt cctgtgtgaa
     5881 attgttatcc gctcacaatt ccacacaaca tacgagccgg aagcataaag tgtaaagcct
     5941 ggggtgccta atgagtgagc taactcacat taattgcgtt gcgctcactg cccgctttcc
     6001 agtcgggaaa cctgtcgtgc cagctgcatt aatgaatcgg ccaacgcgcg gggagaggcg
     6061 gtttgcgtat tgggcgctct tccgcttcct cgctcactga ctcgctgcgc tcggtcgttc
     6121 ggctgcggcg agcggtatca gctcactcaa aggcggtaat acggttatcc acagaatcag
     6181 gggataacgc aggaaagaac atgtgagcaa aaggccagca aaaggccagg aaccgtaaaa
     6241 aggccgcgtt gctggcgttt ttccataggc tccgcccccc tgacgagcat cacaaaaatc
     6301 gacgctcaag tcagaggtgg cgaaacccga caggactata aagataccag gcgtttcccc
     6361 ctggaagctc cctcgtgcgc tctcctgttc cgaccctgcc gcttaccgga tacctgtccg
     6421 cctttctccc ttcgggaagc gtggcgcttt ctcatagctc acgctgtagg tatctcagtt
     6481 cggtgtaggt cgttcgctcc aagctgggct gtgtgcacga accccccgtt cagcccgacc
     6541 gctgcgcctt atccggtaac tatcgtcttg agtccaaccc ggtaagacac gacttatcgc
     6601 cactggcagc agccactggt aacaggatta gcaaagcgag gtatgtaggc ggtgctacag
     6661 agttcttgaa gtggtggcct aactacggct acactagaag aacagtattt ggtatctgcg
     6721 ctctgctgaa gccagttacc ttcggaaaaa gagttggtag ctcttgatcc ggcaaacaaa
     6781 ccaccgctgg tagcggtggt ttttttgttt gcaagcagca gattacgcgc agaaaaaaag
     6841 gatctcaaga agatcctttg atcttttcta cggggtctga cgctcagtgg aacgaaaact
     6901 cacgttaagg gattttggtc atgagattat caaaaaggat cttcacctag atccttttaa
     6961 attaaaaatg aagttttaaa tcaatctaaa gtatatatga gtaaacttgg tctgacagtt
     7021 accaatgctt aatcagtgag gcacctatct cagcgatctg tctatttcgt tcatccatag
     7081 ttgcctgact ccccgtcgtg tagataacta cgatacggga gggcttacca tctggcccca
     7141 gtgctgcaat gataccgcga gacccacgct caccggctcc agatttatca gcaataaacc
     7201 agccagccgg aagggccgag cgcagaagtg gtcctgcaac tttatccgcc tccatccagt
     7261 ctattaattg ttgccgggaa gctagagtaa gtagttcgcc agttaatagt ttgcgcaacg
     7321 ttgttgccat tgctacaggc atcgtggtgt cacgctcgtc gtttggtatg gcttcattca
     7381 gctccggttc ccaacgatca aggcgagtta catgatcccc catgttgtgc aaaaaagcgg
     7441 ttagctcctt cggtcctccg atcgttgtca gaagtaagtt ggccgcagtg ttatcactca
     7501 tggttatggc agcactgcat aattctctta ctgtcatgcc atccgtaaga tgcttttctg
     7561 tgactggtga gtactcaacc aagtcattct gagaatagtg tatgcggcga ccgagttgct
     7621 cttgcccggc gtcaatacgg gataataccg cgccacatag cagaacttta aaagtgctca
     7681 tcattggaaa acgttcttcg gggcgaaaac tctcaaggat cttaccgctg ttgagatcca
     7741 gttcgatgta acccactcgt gcacccaact gatcttcagc atcttttact ttcaccagcg
     7801 tttctgggtg agcaaaaaca ggaaggcaaa atgccgcaaa aaagggaata agggcgacac
     7861 ggaaatgttg aatactcata ctcttccttt ttcaatatta ttgaagcatt tatcagggtt
     7921 attgtctcat gagcggatac atatttgaat gtatttagaa aaataaacaa ataggggttc
     7981 cgcgcacatt tccccgaaaa gtgccacctg acgtctaaga aaccattatt atcatgacat
     8041 taacctataa aaataggcgt atcacgaggc cctttcgtc
//
