# Supplementary material for: A toolbox of Stable Integration Vectors (SIV) in the fission yeast Schizosaccharomyces pombe
Source: bioRxiv preprint, doi:10.1101/808329, version 1 (2019-10-18)
Supplement: Supplemental sequences [file 808329_file05.zip › Supplemental Sequences/Plasmid maps named/pAV0618 pHis5StuI-ura4casette-bleMX.gb]

LOCUS       Exported                8002 bp ds-DNA     circular SYN 10-OCT-2019
DEFINITION  synthetic circular DNA
ACCESSION   .
VERSION     .
KEYWORDS    .
SOURCE      synthetic DNA construct
  ORGANISM  synthetic DNA construct
REFERENCE   1  (bases 1 to 8002)
  AUTHORS   VJESTICA Aleksandar MARTIN Sophie MAREK Magdalena
  TITLE     Direct Submission
  JOURNAL   Exported Thursday, Oct 10, 2019 from SnapGene 4.3.7
            https://www.snapgene.com
FEATURES             Location/Qualifiers
     source          1..8002
                     /organism="synthetic DNA construct"
                     /note="/dnas_title=pAV0618 pHis5StuI-ura4casette-bleMX"
     misc_feature    193..667
                     /label=3''region his5
                     /note="3''region his5"
     misc_feature    668..1177
                     /label=5'region his5
                     /note="5'region his5"
     CDS             1178..1828
                     /label=his5 ORF
                     /note="his5 ORF"
     misc_feature    1829..2206
                     /label=3'region his5
                     /note="3'region his5"
     misc_feature    2262..2717
                     /label=F1 ori
                     /note="F1 ori"
     primer_bind     2857..2874
                     /label=M13 forward
                     /note="M13 forward"
     primer_bind     2884..2903
                     /label=T7
                     /note="T7"
     misc_feature    2958..3480
                     /label=5'UTR ura4
                     /note="5'UTR ura4"
     CDS             3481..4275
                     /label=ORF ura4
                     /note="ORF ura4"
     misc_feature    4276..4705
                     /label=3'UTR ura4
                     /note="3'UTR ura4"
     misc_feature    4720..5102
                     /label=Ashbya gossypii TEF promoter
                     /note="Ashbya gossypii TEF promoter"
     CDS             5103..5477
                     /label=ble ORF
                     /note="ble ORF"
     misc_feature    5478..5710
                     /label=Ashbya gossypii TEF terminator
                     /note="Ashbya gossypii TEF terminator"
     primer_bind     complement(5740..5759)
                     /label=T3
                     /note="T3"
     primer_bind     complement(5777..5797)
                     /label=M13 reverse
                     /note="M13 reverse"
     protein_bind    complement(5803..5825)
                     /note="lacO"
     promoter        complement(5829..5859)
                     /note="lac promoter"
     rep_origin      complement(6165..6793)
                     /direction=LEFT
                     /label=ColE1 origin
                     /note="ColE1 origin"
     CDS             complement(6942..7802)
                     /label=AmpR
                     /note="AmpR"
     promoter        complement(7803..7907)
                     /note="AmpR promoter"
ORIGIN
        1 tcgcgcgttt cggtgatgac ggtgaaaacc tctgacacat gcagctcccg gagacggtca
       61 cagcttgtct gtaagcggat gccgggagca gacaagcccg tcagggcgcg tcagcgggtg
      121 ttggcgggtg tcggggctgg cttaactatg cggcatcaga gcagattgta ctgagagtgc
      181 accataaccg ggatggaacg attgaatact gtgctactct ttatgtaata taacgaattc
      241 aactgttcaa cgtatgtgac tgctctctgc ttctcggtat atatttactt gaaggaatta
      301 atttttcttt gccaatggtc tcttttacca attgcagtct ggcttaaagc aatgaggttg
      361 taattaaatg gcttgagacc tagaacaaac accttttaca atccttgttt actggttttg
      421 atagtaaatt cggttcgctt gtggtgtaca ttatattttt taggctagtc gtgatttttt
      481 gataatatca atattcttag atttgagaca ttcatgcttt ttaatttgat caatcgtttg
      541 tatcttcatt aattagtagg tggtttgata gaacatttag ttgcttgttt gactacaaat
      601 atctgcagaa tggattcggt taataaaaaa aatgtttgag gaattaattt tcgctttgga
      661 gtggaggcct caattcgatg ttgcagattt tacaagtttt taaaatgtat ttcattatta
      721 ctttttatat gcctaataaa aaagccatag tttaatctat agataacttt ttttccagtg
      781 cactaacgga cgttacattc ccatacaaaa ctgcgtagtt aaagctaagg aaaagttaat
      841 atcatgttaa ttaaatacgc tatttacaat aagacattga actcatttat atcgttgaat
      901 atgaataacc aatttcagcg aatttttaac aaacatcgtt cacctcgttt aaggatatct
      961 tgtgtatggg gtgttgactt gctttatcga ataattaccg tacctgtaat tggcttgctg
     1021 gatatagcgg tagtctaata tctagcaaaa atcttttggg tgaaaaggct tgcaatttca
     1081 cgacaccgaa ctatttgtca ttttttaata aggaagtttt ccataaattc ctgtaattct
     1141 cggttgatct aattgaaaag agtagttttg catcacgatg aggagggctt ttgtagaaag
     1201 aaatacgaac gaaacgaaaa tcagcgttgc catcgctttg gacaaagctc ccttacctga
     1261 agagtcgaat tttattgatg aacttataac ttccaagcat gcaaaccaaa agggagaaca
     1321 agtaatccaa gtagacacgg gaattggatt cttggatcac atgtatcatg cactggctaa
     1381 acatgcaggc tggagcttac gactttactc aagaggtgat ttaatcatcg atgatcatca
     1441 cactgcagaa gatactgcta ttgcacttgg tattgcattc aagcaggcta tgggtaactt
     1501 tgccggcgtt aaaagatttg gacatgctta ttgtccactt gacgaagctc tttctagaag
     1561 cgtagttgac ttgtcgggac ggccctatgc tgttatcgat ttgggattaa agcgtgaaaa
     1621 ggttggggaa ttgtcctgtg aaatgatccc tcacttacta tattcctttt cggtagcagc
     1681 tggaattact ttgcatgtta cctgcttata tggtagtaat gaccatcatc gtgctgaaag
     1741 cgcttttaaa tctctggctg ttgccatgcg cgcggctact agtcttactg gaagttctga
     1801 agtcccaagc acgaagggag tgttgtaaag atgaattgga ttatgtcagg aaaagaacga
     1861 caattttgca tccaaattgt ctaaatttta gagttgcttg aaaacaatag aaccttactt
     1921 gctttataat tacgttaatt agaagcgtta tctcgtgaag gaatatagta cgtagccgta
     1981 taaattgaat tgaatgttca gcttatagaa tagagacact ttgctgttca atgcgtcgtc
     2041 acttaccata ctcactttat tatacgactt taagtataaa ctccgcggtt atggtaaaat
     2101 taatgatgca caaacgtccg attccatatg ggtacactac aattaaatac ttttaagtaa
     2161 cgctgatttc ttatttttta tccttggtgt atttattgtt tataccgcta gggcggtgtg
     2221 aaataccgca cagatgcgta aggagaaaat accgcatcag gaaattgtaa gcgttaatat
     2281 tttgttaaaa ttcgcgttaa atttttgtta aatcagctca ttttttaacc aataggccga
     2341 aatcggcaaa atcccttata aatcaaaaga atagaccgag atagggttga gtgttgttcc
     2401 agtttggaac aagagtccac tattaaagaa cgtggactcc aacgtcaaag gnnnnnnnnn
     2461 nnnnnnnnnn nnnnnnnnnn nnnnnnnnnn nnnnnnnnnn tnnnnnnnnn nnnnnnnnnn
     2521 nnnnnnnnnn nnnnnnnnnn nnnnnnnnnn nnnnnnnnnn nnnnnnnnnn nnnnnnnnnn
     2581 nnnnnnnnnn nngnnnnnnn nnnnnnnnnn nnnnnnnnnn nnnnnnnnnn nnnnnnnnnn
     2641 nnnnnnnnnn nnnnnnnnnn nnnnnnnnnn nnnnnnnnnn nnnnnnnnnn nnnnnnnnnn
     2701 nnnnnnnnnn nnnnnnncca ttcgccattc aggctgcgca actgttggga agggcgatcg
     2761 gtgcgggcct cttcgctatt acgccagctg gcgaaagggg gatgtgctgc aaggcgatta
     2821 agttgggtaa cgccagggtt ttcccagtca cgacgttgta aaacgacggc cagtgagcgc
     2881 gcgtaatacg actcactata gggcgaattg ggtaccgggc cccccctcga ggtcgacgga
     2941 tccccgggtt aattaacaca aatcccactg gctatatgta tgcatttgtg ttaaaaaagt
     3001 ttgtatagat tatttaatct actcagcatt ctttctctaa ataggaattt gttacttaat
     3061 ggagaaaaaa atgtttcgat ttacctagtg tatttgtttg tatactcacg tttaatttca
     3121 aacatccatt ctatcttgtg taatttttgg catggtgaaa aagataatca gccttataat
     3181 ctttacaaaa gtaagaaatt ctgtaaataa gccttaatgc ccttgcttta aattaaaatg
     3241 gttctttttc atgataatgt ttgcactttg tgaatatatt ttagatagtt ctgtgaggta
     3301 taattaagat gttttagaga cttatacaat tttgtcttta taaattctta attgatttta
     3361 ccatcccagt ttaactatgc ttcgtcggca tctctgcaca tgtcgtgttt tcttaccgta
     3421 ttgtcctacc aagaacctct tttttgcttg gatcgaaatt aaaggtttaa aagcaaagtt
     3481 atggatgcta gagtatttca aagctattca gctagagctg aggggatgaa aaatcccatt
     3541 gccaaggaat tgttggcttt gatggaagaa aagcaaagca acttgtcagt cgcggtcgat
     3601 ttgacgaaga aatccgaaat cttagaattg gtagataaaa ttggacccta tgtctgtgtt
     3661 atcaagacac atattgacgt tgtcgaggat ttcgaccagg atatggtaga aaaactggtg
     3721 gccttaggta aaaagcatcg ttttcttatc tttgaggatc gcaaattcgc agacattgga
     3781 aataccgtca agctacaata tgcatctggt gtgtacaaaa ttgcttcttg ggctcatatc
     3841 acaaattgcc atacagtgcc aggcgagggt attatacaag gcctcaaaga agttggttta
     3901 cctttgggac gtggtctctt gcttttggct gaaatgtctt ccaaaggctc tttggctact
     3961 ggttcctaca cagagaaaac cttagaatgg tttgagaagc ataccgattt ttgctttggc
     4021 tttatagctg gtcgtcgatt tcctaacctt caaagcgact acataactat gtcccctggt
     4081 atcggcttgg atgttaaagg agacgggctg ggacagcaat atcgtactcc tgaagaagtg
     4141 attgtaaact gcggtagcga tatcatcatt gttggtcgtg gagtctatgg agctggtcgt
     4201 aatcctgttg tcgaagccaa gagatataga gaagctggtt ggaaggcata tcagcaaaga
     4261 ctttctcagc attaaaaaaa gactaatgta aaattttttt ggttggttat tgaaaaagtc
     4321 gatgccttgt ttgcgtttgt tttcctaggc gttttatgtc agaaggcatt tagaattagt
     4381 atacaagtac tctttggtaa aattttatgt agcgactaaa atattaacta ttatagataa
     4441 acaccttggg aataaaaagt aatttgctat agtaatttat taaacatgct cctacaacat
     4501 taccacaatc ttttctcttg gattgacatt gaataagaaa agagtgaatt tttttagact
     4561 tgtaatgata actatgtaca aagccaatga aagatgtatg tagatgaatg taaaatacca
     4621 tgtagacaaa caagataaaa cttggttata aacattggtg ttggaacaga ataaattaga
     4681 tgtcaaaaag tttcgtcaat atcacgttta aacgagctcg tttagcttgc ctcgtccccg
     4741 ccgggtcacc cggccagcga catggaggcc cagaataccc tccttgacag tcttgacgtg
     4801 cgcagctcag gggcatgatg tgactgtcgc ccgtacattt agcccataca tccccatgta
     4861 taatcatttg catccataca ttttgatggc cgcacggcgc gaagcaaaaa ttacggctcc
     4921 tcgctgcaga cctgcgagca gggaaacgct cccctcacag acgcgttgaa ttgtccccac
     4981 gccgcgcccc tgtagagaaa tataaaaggt taggatttgc cactgaggtt cttctttcat
     5041 atacttcctt ttaaaatctt gctaggatac agttctcaca tcacatccga acataaacaa
     5101 ccatggccaa gttgaccagt gccgttccgg tgctcaccgc gcgcgacgtc gccggagcgg
     5161 tcgagttctg gaccgaccgg ctcgggttct cccgggactt cgtggaggac gacttcgccg
     5221 gtgtggtccg ggacgacgtg accctgttca tcagcgcggt ccaggaccag gtggtgccgg
     5281 acaacaccct ggcctgggtg tgggtgcgcg gcctggacga gctgtacgcc gagtggtcgg
     5341 aggtcgtgtc cacgaacttc cgggacgcct ccgggccggc catgaccgag atcggcgagc
     5401 agccgtgggg gcgggagttc gccctgcgcg acccggccgg caactgcgtg cacttcgtgg
     5461 ccgaggagca ggactgatca gtactgacaa taaaaagatt cttgttttca agaacttgtc
     5521 atttgtatag tttttttata ttgtagttgt tctattttaa tcaaatgtta gcgtgattta
     5581 tatttttttt cgcctcgaca tcatctgccc agatgcgaag ttaagtgcgc agaaagtaat
     5641 atcatgcgtc aatcgtatgt gaatgctggt cgctatactg ctgtcgattc gatactaacg
     5701 ccgccatcca cctgcaggta atcacgtgcc agcttttgtt ccctttagtg agggttaatt
     5761 gcgcgcttgg cgtaatcatg gtcatagctg tttcctgtgt gaaattgtta tccgctcaca
     5821 attccacaca acatacgagc cggaagcata aagtgtaaag cctggggtgc ctaatgagtg
     5881 agctaactca cattaattgc gttgcgctca ctgcccgctt tccagtcggg aaacctgtcg
     5941 tgccagctgc attaatgaat cggccaacgc gcggggagag gcggtttgcg tattgggcgc
     6001 tcttccgctt cctcgctcac tgactcgctg cgctcggtcg ttcggctgcg gcgagcggta
     6061 tcagctcact caaaggcggt aatacggtta tccacagaat caggggataa cgcaggaaag
     6121 aacatgtgag caaaaggcca gcaaaaggcc aggaaccgta aaaaggccgc gttgctggcg
     6181 tttttccata ggctccgccc ccctgacgag catcacaaaa atcgacgctc aagtcagagg
     6241 tggcgaaacc cgacaggact ataaagatac caggcgtttc cccctggaag ctccctcgtg
     6301 cgctctcctg ttccgaccct gccgcttacc ggatacctgt ccgcctttct cccttcggga
     6361 agcgtggcgc tttctcatag ctcacgctgt aggtatctca gttcggtgta ggtcgttcgc
     6421 tccaagctgg gctgtgtgca cgaacccccc gttcagcccg accgctgcgc cttatccggt
     6481 aactatcgtc ttgagtccaa cccggtaaga cacgacttat cgccactggc agcagccact
     6541 ggtaacagga ttagcagagc gaggtatgta ggcggtgcta cagagttctt gaagtggtgg
     6601 cctaactacg gctacactag aagaacagta tttggtatct gcgctctgct gaagccagtt
     6661 accttcggaa aaagagttgg tagctcttga tccggcaaac aaaccaccgc tggtagcggt
     6721 ggtttttttg tttgcaagca gcagattacg cgcagaaaaa aaggatctca agaagatcct
     6781 ttgatctttt ctacggggtc tgacgctcag tggaacgaaa actcacgtta agggattttg
     6841 gtcatgagat tatcaaaaag gatcttcacc tagatccttt taaattaaaa atgaagtttt
     6901 aaatcaatct aaagtatata tgagtaaact tggtctgaca gttaccaatg cttaatcagt
     6961 gaggcaccta tctcagcgat ctgtctattt cgttcatcca tagttgcctg actccccgtc
     7021 gtgtagataa ctacgatacg ggagggctta ccatctggcc ccagtgctgc aatgataccg
     7081 cgagacccac gctcaccggc tccagattta tcagcaataa accagccagc cggaagggcc
     7141 gagcgcagaa gtggtcctgc aactttatcc gcctccatcc agtctattaa ttgttgccgg
     7201 gaagctagag taagtagttc gccagttaat agtttgcgca acgttgttgc cattgctaca
     7261 ggcatcgtgg tgtcacgctc gtcgtttggt atggcttcat tcagctccgg ttcccaacga
     7321 tcaaggcgag ttacatgatc ccccatgttg tgcaaaaaag cggttagctc cttcggtcct
     7381 ccgatcgttg tcagaagtaa gttggccgca gtgttatcac tcatggttat ggcagcactg
     7441 cataattctc ttactgtcat gccatccgta agatgctttt ctgtgactgg tgagtactca
     7501 accaagtcat tctgagaata gtgtatgcgg cgaccgagtt gctcttgccc ggcgtcaata
     7561 cgggataata ccgcgccaca tagcagaact ttaaaagtgc tcatcattgg aaaacgttct
     7621 tcggggcgaa aactctcaag gatcttaccg ctgttgagat ccagttcgat gtaacccact
     7681 cgtgcaccca actgatcttc agcatctttt actttcacca gcgtttctgg gtgagcaaaa
     7741 acaggaaggc aaaatgccgc aaaaaaggga ataagggcga cacggaaatg ttgaatactc
     7801 atactcttcc tttttcaata ttattgaagc atttatcagg gttattgtct catgagcgga
     7861 tacatatttg aatgtattta gaaaaataaa caaatagggg ttccgcgcac atttccccga
     7921 aaagtgccac ctgacgtcta agaaaccatt attatcatga cattaaccta taaaaatagg
     7981 cgtatcacga ggccctttcg tc
//
