# Supplementary material for: A toolbox of Stable Integration Vectors (SIV) in the fission yeast Schizosaccharomyces pombe
Source: bioRxiv preprint, doi:10.1101/808329, version 1 (2019-10-18)
Supplement: Supplemental sequences [file 808329_file05.zip › Supplemental Sequences/Plasmid maps named/pAV0784 pHis5StuI-bsdMX.gb]

LOCUS       Exported                6342 bp ds-DNA     circular SYN 10-OCT-2019
DEFINITION  synthetic circular DNA
ACCESSION   .
VERSION     .
KEYWORDS    .
SOURCE      synthetic DNA construct
  ORGANISM  synthetic DNA construct
REFERENCE   1  (bases 1 to 6342)
  AUTHORS   VJESTICA Aleksandar MARTIN Sophie MAREK Magdalena
  TITLE     Direct Submission
  JOURNAL   Exported Thursday, Oct 10, 2019 from SnapGene 4.3.7
            https://www.snapgene.com
FEATURES             Location/Qualifiers
     source          1..6342
                     /organism="synthetic DNA construct"
                     /note="/dnas_title=pAV0784 pHis5StuI-bsdMX (pSM2143)"
     misc_feature    193..667
                     /label=3''region his5
                     /note="3''region his5"
     misc_feature    668..1177
                     /label=5'region his5
                     /note="5'region his5"
     CDS             1178..1828
                     /label=his5 ORF
                     /note="his5 ORF"
     misc_feature    1829..2206
                     /label=3'region his5
                     /note="3'region his5"
     misc_feature    2262..2717
                     /label=F1 ori
                     /note="F1 ori"
     primer_bind     2857..2874
                     /label=M13 forward
                     /note="M13 forward"
     primer_bind     2884..2903
                     /label=T7
                     /note="T7"
     misc_feature    2911..3041
                     /label=MCS
                     /note="MCS"
                     /note="pBluescript multiple cloning site"
     misc_feature    3042..3424
                     /label=Ashbya gossypii TEF promoter
                     /note="Ashbya gossypii TEF promoter"
     misc_feature    complement(3310..3332)
                     /label=osm273
                     /note="osm273"
     CDS             3425..3817
                     /label=bsd ORF
                     /note="bsd ORF"
     misc_feature    3818..4050
                     /label=Ashbya gossypii TEF terminator
                     /note="Ashbya gossypii TEF terminator"
     misc_feature    3933..3950
                     /label=osm780
                     /note="osm780"
     misc_feature    complement(4025..4065)
                     /label=InFusion primer
                     /note="InFusion primer"
     primer_bind     complement(4080..4099)
                     /label=T3
                     /note="T3"
     primer_bind     complement(4117..4137)
                     /label=M13 reverse
                     /note="M13 reverse"
     protein_bind    complement(4143..4165)
                     /note="lacO"
     promoter        complement(4169..4199)
                     /note="lac promoter"
     rep_origin      complement(4505..5133)
                     /direction=LEFT
                     /label=ColE1 origin
                     /note="ColE1 origin"
     CDS             complement(5282..6142)
                     /label=AmpR
                     /note="AmpR"
     promoter        complement(6143..6247)
                     /note="AmpR promoter"
ORIGIN
        1 tcgcgcgttt cggtgatgac ggtgaaaacc tctgacacat gcagctcccg gagacggtca
       61 cagcttgtct gtaagcggat gccgggagca gacaagcccg tcagggcgcg tcagcgggtg
      121 ttggcgggtg tcggggctgg cttaactatg cggcatcaga gcagattgta ctgagagtgc
      181 accataaccg ggatggaacg attgaatact gtgctactct ttatgtaata taacgaattc
      241 aactgttcaa cgtatgtgac tgctctctgc ttctcggtat atatttactt gaaggaatta
      301 atttttcttt gccaatggtc tcttttacca attgcagtct ggcttaaagc aatgaggttg
      361 taattaaatg gcttgagacc tagaacaaac accttttaca atccttgttt actggttttg
      421 atagtaaatt cggttcgctt gtggtgtaca ttatattttt taggctagtc gtgatttttt
      481 gataatatca atattcttag atttgagaca ttcatgcttt ttaatttgat caatcgtttg
      541 tatcttcatt aattagtagg tggtttgata gaacatttag ttgcttgttt gactacaaat
      601 atctgcagaa tggattcggt taataaaaaa aatgtttgag gaattaattt tcgctttgga
      661 gtggaggcct caattcgatg ttgcagattt tacaagtttt taaaatgtat ttcattatta
      721 ctttttatat gcctaataaa aaagccatag tttaatctat agataacttt ttttccagtg
      781 cactaacgga cgttacattc ccatacaaaa ctgcgtagtt aaagctaagg aaaagttaat
      841 atcatgttaa ttaaatacgc tatttacaat aagacattga actcatttat atcgttgaat
      901 atgaataacc aatttcagcg aatttttaac aaacatcgtt cacctcgttt aaggatatct
      961 tgtgtatggg gtgttgactt gctttatcga ataattaccg tacctgtaat tggcttgctg
     1021 gatatagcgg tagtctaata tctagcaaaa atcttttggg tgaaaaggct tgcaatttca
     1081 cgacaccgaa ctatttgtca ttttttaata aggaagtttt ccataaattc ctgtaattct
     1141 cggttgatct aattgaaaag agtagttttg catcacgatg aggagggctt ttgtagaaag
     1201 aaatacgaac gaaacgaaaa tcagcgttgc catcgctttg gacaaagctc ccttacctga
     1261 agagtcgaat tttattgatg aacttataac ttccaagcat gcaaaccaaa agggagaaca
     1321 agtaatccaa gtagacacgg gaattggatt cttggatcac atgtatcatg cactggctaa
     1381 acatgcaggc tggagcttac gactttactc aagaggtgat ttaatcatcg atgatcatca
     1441 cactgcagaa gatactgcta ttgcacttgg tattgcattc aagcaggcta tgggtaactt
     1501 tgccggcgtt aaaagatttg gacatgctta ttgtccactt gacgaagctc tttctagaag
     1561 cgtagttgac ttgtcgggac ggccctatgc tgttatcgat ttgggattaa agcgtgaaaa
     1621 ggttggggaa ttgtcctgtg aaatgatccc tcacttacta tattcctttt cggtagcagc
     1681 tggaattact ttgcatgtta cctgcttata tggtagtaat gaccatcatc gtgctgaaag
     1741 cgcttttaaa tctctggctg ttgccatgcg cgcggctact agtcttactg gaagttctga
     1801 agtcccaagc acgaagggag tgttgtaaag atgaattgga ttatgtcagg aaaagaacga
     1861 caattttgca tccaaattgt ctaaatttta gagttgcttg aaaacaatag aaccttactt
     1921 gctttataat tacgttaatt agaagcgtta tctcgtgaag gaatatagta cgtagccgta
     1981 taaattgaat tgaatgttca gcttatagaa tagagacact ttgctgttca atgcgtcgtc
     2041 acttaccata ctcactttat tatacgactt taagtataaa ctccgcggtt atggtaaaat
     2101 taatgatgca caaacgtccg attccatatg ggtacactac aattaaatac ttttaagtaa
     2161 cgctgatttc ttatttttta tccttggtgt atttattgtt tataccgcta gggcggtgtg
     2221 aaataccgca cagatgcgta aggagaaaat accgcatcag gaaattgtaa gcgttaatat
     2281 tttgttaaaa ttcgcgttaa atttttgtta aatcagctca ttttttaacc aataggccga
     2341 aatcggcaaa atcccttata aatcaaaaga atagaccgag atagggttga gtgttgttcc
     2401 agtttggaac aagagtccac tattaaagaa cgtggactcc aacgtcaaag gnnnnnnnnn
     2461 nnnnnnnnnn nnnnnnnnnn nnnnnnnnnn nnnnnnnnnn tnnnnnnnnn nnnnnnnnnn
     2521 nnnnnnnnnn nnnnnnnnnn nnnnnnnnnn nnnnnnnnnn nnnnnnnnnn nnnnnnnnnn
     2581 nnnnnnnnnn nngnnnnnnn nnnnnnnnnn nnnnnnnnnn nnnnnnnnnn nnnnnnnnnn
     2641 nnnnnnnnnn nnnnnnnnnn nnnnnnnnnn nnnnnnnnnn nnnnnnnnnn nnnnnnnnnn
     2701 nnnnnnnnnn nnnnnnncca ttcgccattc aggctgcgca actgttggga agggcgatcg
     2761 gtgcgggcct cttcgctatt acgccagctg gcgaaagggg gatgtgctgc aaggcgatta
     2821 agttgggtaa cgccagggtt ttcccagtca cgacgttgta aaacgacggc cagtgagcgc
     2881 gcgtaatacg actcactata gggcgaattg ggtaccgggc cccccctcga ggtcgacggt
     2941 atcgataagc ttgatatcga attcctgcag cccgggggat ccactagttc tagagcggcc
     3001 gccaccgcgg tggttaatta aggcgcgcca gatctgagct cgtttagctt gcctcgtccc
     3061 cgccgggtca cccggccagc gacatggagg cccagaatac cctccttgac agtcttgacg
     3121 tgcgcagctc aggggcatga tgtgactgtc gcccgtacat ttagcccata catccccatg
     3181 tataatcatt tgcatccata cattttgatg gccgcacggc gcgaagcaaa aattacggct
     3241 cctcgctgca gacctgcgag cagggaaacg ctcccctcac agacgcgttg aattgtcccc
     3301 acgccgcgcc cctgtagaga aatataaaag gttaggattt gccactgagg ttcttctttc
     3361 atatacttcc ttttaaaatc ttgctaggat acagttctca catcacatcc gaacataaac
     3421 aaccatgcct ttgtctcaag aagaatccac cctcattgaa agagcaacgg ctacaatcaa
     3481 cagcatcccc atctctgaag actacagcgt cgccagcgca gctctctcta gcgacggccg
     3541 catcttcact ggtgtcaatg tatatcattt tactggggga ccttgtgcag aactcgtggt
     3601 gctgggcact gctgctgctg cggcagctgg caacctgact tgtatcgtcg cgatcggaaa
     3661 tgagaacagg ggcatcttga gcccctgcgg acggtgtcga caggtgcttc tcgatctgca
     3721 tcctgggatc aaagcgatag tgaaggacag tgatggacag ccgacggcag ttgggattcg
     3781 tgaattgctg ccctctggtt atgtgtggga gggctaatca gtactgacaa taaaaagatt
     3841 cttgttttca agaacttgtc atttgtatag tttttttata ttgtagttgt tctattttaa
     3901 tcaaatgtta gcgtgattta tatttttttt cgcctcgaca tcatctgccc agatgcgaag
     3961 ttaagtgcgc agaaagtaat atcatgcgtc aatcgtatgt gaatgctggt cgctatactg
     4021 ctgtcgattc gatactaacg ccgccatcca cctgcaggta atcacgtgcc agcttttgtt
     4081 ccctttagtg agggttaatt gcgcgcttgg cgtaatcatg gtcatagctg tttcctgtgt
     4141 gaaattgtta tccgctcaca attccacaca acatacgagc cggaagcata aagtgtaaag
     4201 cctggggtgc ctaatgagtg agctaactca cattaattgc gttgcgctca ctgcccgctt
     4261 tccagtcggg aaacctgtcg tgccagctgc attaatgaat cggccaacgc gcggggagag
     4321 gcggtttgcg tattgggcgc tcttccgctt cctcgctcac tgactcgctg cgctcggtcg
     4381 ttcggctgcg gcgagcggta tcagctcact caaaggcggt aatacggtta tccacagaat
     4441 caggggataa cgcaggaaag aacatgtgag caaaaggcca gcaaaaggcc aggaaccgta
     4501 aaaaggccgc gttgctggcg tttttccata ggctccgccc ccctgacgag catcacaaaa
     4561 atcgacgctc aagtcagagg tggcgaaacc cgacaggact ataaagatac caggcgtttc
     4621 cccctggaag ctccctcgtg cgctctcctg ttccgaccct gccgcttacc ggatacctgt
     4681 ccgcctttct cccttcggga agcgtggcgc tttctcatag ctcacgctgt aggtatctca
     4741 gttcggtgta ggtcgttcgc tccaagctgg gctgtgtgca cgaacccccc gttcagcccg
     4801 accgctgcgc cttatccggt aactatcgtc ttgagtccaa cccggtaaga cacgacttat
     4861 cgccactggc agcagccact ggtaacagga ttagcagagc gaggtatgta ggcggtgcta
     4921 cagagttctt gaagtggtgg cctaactacg gctacactag aagaacagta tttggtatct
     4981 gcgctctgct gaagccagtt accttcggaa aaagagttgg tagctcttga tccggcaaac
     5041 aaaccaccgc tggtagcggt ggtttttttg tttgcaagca gcagattacg cgcagaaaaa
     5101 aaggatctca agaagatcct ttgatctttt ctacggggtc tgacgctcag tggaacgaaa
     5161 actcacgtta agggattttg gtcatgagat tatcaaaaag gatcttcacc tagatccttt
     5221 taaattaaaa atgaagtttt aaatcaatct aaagtatata tgagtaaact tggtctgaca
     5281 gttaccaatg cttaatcagt gaggcaccta tctcagcgat ctgtctattt cgttcatcca
     5341 tagttgcctg actccccgtc gtgtagataa ctacgatacg ggagggctta ccatctggcc
     5401 ccagtgctgc aatgataccg cgagacccac gctcaccggc tccagattta tcagcaataa
     5461 accagccagc cggaagggcc gagcgcagaa gtggtcctgc aactttatcc gcctccatcc
     5521 agtctattaa ttgttgccgg gaagctagag taagtagttc gccagttaat agtttgcgca
     5581 acgttgttgc cattgctaca ggcatcgtgg tgtcacgctc gtcgtttggt atggcttcat
     5641 tcagctccgg ttcccaacga tcaaggcgag ttacatgatc ccccatgttg tgcaaaaaag
     5701 cggttagctc cttcggtcct ccgatcgttg tcagaagtaa gttggccgca gtgttatcac
     5761 tcatggttat ggcagcactg cataattctc ttactgtcat gccatccgta agatgctttt
     5821 ctgtgactgg tgagtactca accaagtcat tctgagaata gtgtatgcgg cgaccgagtt
     5881 gctcttgccc ggcgtcaata cgggataata ccgcgccaca tagcagaact ttaaaagtgc
     5941 tcatcattgg aaaacgttct tcggggcgaa aactctcaag gatcttaccg ctgttgagat
     6001 ccagttcgat gtaacccact cgtgcaccca actgatcttc agcatctttt actttcacca
     6061 gcgtttctgg gtgagcaaaa acaggaaggc aaaatgccgc aaaaaaggga ataagggcga
     6121 cacggaaatg ttgaatactc atactcttcc tttttcaata ttattgaagc atttatcagg
     6181 gttattgtct catgagcgga tacatatttg aatgtattta gaaaaataaa caaatagggg
     6241 ttccgcgcac atttccccga aaagtgccac ctgacgtcta agaaaccatt attatcatga
     6301 cattaaccta taaaaatagg cgtatcacga ggccctttcg tc
//
