# Supplementary material for: A toolbox of Stable Integration Vectors (SIV) in the fission yeast Schizosaccharomyces pombe
Source: bioRxiv preprint, doi:10.1101/808329, version 1 (2019-10-18)
Supplement: Supplemental sequences [file 808329_file05.zip › Supplemental Sequences/Plasmid maps named/pAV0569 pUra4AfeI-ptdh1*-sfGFP-terminatorTdh1.gb]

LOCUS       Exported                8281 bp ds-DNA     circular SYN 10-OCT-2019
DEFINITION  synthetic circular DNA
ACCESSION   .
VERSION     .
KEYWORDS    .
SOURCE      synthetic DNA construct
  ORGANISM  synthetic DNA construct
REFERENCE   1  (bases 1 to 8281)
  AUTHORS   VJESTICA Aleksandar MARTIN Sophie MAREK Magdalena
  TITLE     Direct Submission
  JOURNAL   Exported Thursday, Oct 10, 2019 from SnapGene 4.3.7
            https://www.snapgene.com
FEATURES             Location/Qualifiers
     source          1..8281
                     /organism="synthetic DNA construct"
                     /note="/dnas_title=pAV0569 pUra4AfeI-"
     misc_feature    193..676
                     /label=3''region ura4
                     /note="3''region ura4"
     misc_feature    677..1640
                     /label=5'region ura4
                     /note="5'region ura4"
     CDS             1641..2435
                     /label=ORF ura4
                     /note="ORF ura4"
     misc_feature    2436..2870
                     /label=3'region ura4
                     /note="3'region ura4"
     misc_feature    2926..3381
                     /label=F1 ori
                     /note="F1 ori"
     primer_bind     3521..3538
                     /label=M13 forward
                     /note="M13 forward"
     primer_bind     3548..3567
                     /label=T7
                     /note="T7"
     promoter        3588..4483
                     /note="Tdh1* Promoter 896bp"
     CDS             4490..5209
                     /label=superfolder GFP
                     /note="/ApEinfo_fwdcolor=#80ff80"
                     /note="/ApEinfo_revcolor=#80ff80"
     terminator      5260..5959
                     /note="terminator SpTdh1"
     primer_bind     complement(6019..6038)
                     /label=T3
                     /note="T3"
     primer_bind     complement(6056..6076)
                     /label=M13 reverse
                     /note="M13 reverse"
     protein_bind    complement(6082..6104)
                     /note="lacO"
     promoter        complement(6108..6138)
                     /note="lac promoter"
     rep_origin      complement(6444..7072)
                     /direction=LEFT
                     /label=ColE1 origin
                     /note="ColE1 origin"
     CDS             complement(7221..8081)
                     /label=AmpR
                     /note="AmpR"
     promoter        complement(8082..8186)
                     /note="AmpR promoter"
ORIGIN
        1 tcgcgcgttt cggtgatgac ggtgaaaacc tctgacacat gcagctcccg gagacggtca
       61 cagcttgtct gtaagcggat gccgggagca gacaagcccg tcagggcgcg tcagcgggtg
      121 ttggcgggtg tcggggctgg cttaactatg cggcatcaga gcagattgta ctgagagtgc
      181 accataaccg ggtattagtc aaaactagta tactttttct cggagtataa tacacaatat
      241 cggtgcaaat aggttttaaa attgctccaa tcacatgttc ttaagaaaaa aacgtcaaaa
      301 gaaatctaag tattcccaaa ataattcctc ctgacatgag aagaataaaa aacactaaga
      361 tgcattgtca gtatgaaaca caagccaaag ttgctaacaa taggatcaat tcttacttac
      421 tggcaatgtt acgaggaatc ttggtaggag gatgtttggc aacataacgt tcttttgaat
      481 ttgtttttac acgacgagta atgttcttct gaaactgtgt gtttgcacga cgctgagagg
      541 gagtttgaac cgtctaaaag acatagttag gatccatgat gcacagattt ctaaagataa
      601 aactacttac aggcatgttg gtttattaaa aaagaaaaac aggaatgata agagggaaag
      661 aatacgtgta cagagcgctt acataatgag tgagtgtcat tattgaggaa tgccatgtca
      721 gatttgacac aactcagaac ttattaactt tttatgattg gaacttttgt tttgcccaag
      781 gaatttttaa tggaagaagt tgttttataa atgatattga atttatatcc actcttttta
      841 gcgcatttgc atctctactt taggttcttc tttgactaga ttctaggatg cgtattggat
      901 atactggtct ttgaatcatt gtcgaaaaaa aaattcatgg ttgtacccat gagcaaactg
      961 cttttgtggt tatccatgtg cttcttttgt tcagcatcta tcttcttaat cgcatggaag
     1021 atttgattta aaccaaaaga aatattgtta aactttgaca gaagctttaa attttgattc
     1081 catacattaa atggataaaa ctcctgaagc ttagctacaa atcccactgg ctatatgtat
     1141 gcatttgtgt taaaaaagtt tgtatagatt atttaatcta ctcagcattc tttctctaaa
     1201 taggaatttg ttacttaatg gagaaaaaaa tgtttcgatt tacctagtgt atttgtttgt
     1261 atactcacgt ttaatttcaa acatccattc tatcttgtgt aatttttggc atggtgaaaa
     1321 agataatcag ccttataatc tttacaaaag taagaaattc tgtaaataag ccttaatgcc
     1381 cttgctttaa attaaaatgg ttctttttca tgataatgtt tgcactttgt gaatatattt
     1441 tagatagttc tgtgaggtat aattaagatg ttttagagac ttatacaatt ttgtctttat
     1501 aaattcttaa ttgattttac catcccagtt taactatgct tcgtcggcat ctctgcacat
     1561 gtcgtgtttt cttaccgtat tgtcctacca agaacctctt ttttgcttgg atcgaaatta
     1621 aaggtttaaa agcaaagtta tggatgctag agtatttcaa agctattcag ctagagctga
     1681 ggggatgaaa aatcccattg ccaaggaatt gttggctttg atggaagaaa agcaaagcaa
     1741 cttgtcagtc gcggtcgatt tgacgaagaa atccgaaatc ttagaattgg tagataaaat
     1801 tggaccctat gtctgtgtta tcaagacaca tattgacgtt gtcgaggatt tcgaccagga
     1861 tatggtagaa aaactggtgg ccttaggtaa aaagcatcgt tttcttatct ttgaggatcg
     1921 caaattcgca gacattggaa ataccgtcaa gctacaatat gcatctggtg tgtacaaaat
     1981 tgcttcttgg gctcatatca caaattgcca tacagtgcca ggcgagggta ttatacaagg
     2041 cctcaaagaa gttggtttac ctttgggacg tggtctcttg cttttggctg aaatgtcttc
     2101 caaaggctct ttggctactg gttcctacac agagaaaacc ttagaatggt ttgagaagca
     2161 taccgatttt tgctttggct ttatagctgg tcgtcgattt cctaaccttc aaagcgacta
     2221 cataactatg tcccctggta tcggcttgga tgttaaagga gacgggctgg gacagcaata
     2281 tcgtactcct gaagaagtga ttgtaaactg cggtagcgat atcatcattg ttggtcgtgg
     2341 agtttatgga gctggtcgta atcctgttgt cgaagccaag agatatagag aagctggttg
     2401 gaaggcatat cagcaaagac tttctcagca ttaaaaaaag actaatgtaa aatttttttg
     2461 gttggttatt gaaaaagtcg atgccttgtt tgcgtttgtt ttcctaggcg ttttatgtca
     2521 gaaggcattt agaattagta tacaagtact ctttggtaaa attttatgta gcgactaaaa
     2581 tattaactat tatagataaa caccttggga ataaaaagta atttgctata gtaatttatt
     2641 aaacatgctc ctacaacatt accacaatct tttctcttgg attgacattg aataagaaaa
     2701 gagtgaattt ttttagactt gtaatgataa ctatgtacaa agccaatgaa agatgtatgt
     2761 agatgaatgt aaaataccat gtagacaaac aagataaaac ttggttataa acattggtgt
     2821 tggaacagaa taaattagat gtcaaaaagt ttcgtcaata tcacaagctt gctagggcgg
     2881 tgtgaaatac cgcacagatg cgtaaggaga aaataccgca tcaggaaatt gtaagcgtta
     2941 atattttgtt aaaattcgcg ttaaattttt gttaaatcag ctcatttttt aaccaatagg
     3001 ccgaaatcgg caaaatccct tataaatcaa aagaatagac cgagataggg ttgagtgttg
     3061 ttccagtttg gaacaagagt ccactattaa agaacgtgga ctccaacgtc aaaggnnnnn
     3121 nnnnnnnnnn nnnnnnnnnn nnnnnnnnnn nnnnnnnnnn nnnntnnnnn nnnnnnnnnn
     3181 nnnnnnnnnn nnnnnnnnnn nnnnnnnnnn nnnnnnnnnn nnnnnnnnnn nnnnnnnnnn
     3241 nnnnnnnnnn nnnnnngnnn nnnnnnnnnn nnnnnnnnnn nnnnnnnnnn nnnnnnnnnn
     3301 nnnnnnnnnn nnnnnnnnnn nnnnnnnnnn nnnnnnnnnn nnnnnnnnnn nnnnnnnnnn
     3361 nnnnnnnnnn nnnnnnnnnn nccattcgcc attcaggctg cgcaactgtt gggaagggcg
     3421 atcggtgcgg gcctcttcgc tattacgcca gctggcgaaa gggggatgtg ctgcaaggcg
     3481 attaagttgg gtaacgccag ggttttccca gtcacgacgt tgtaaaacga cggccagtga
     3541 gcgcgcgtaa tacgactcac tatagggcga attgggtacc gagcatgcac actaaataaa
     3601 caaactgtgc gtccattcct tttatgcaca aacgttgaag ctcaggacat cgcaccaaca
     3661 atcactcatc tcttctctct ctacccactt tccacccaca cccacagtct gcatctgttt
     3721 gacgactgta gctcaagcat cagtagcagc cgctgtcatc ctcaactgct gctgctgatg
     3781 ctgcttgaat gtacgcatga tagcaacgac gcaccgctct accactacta ccgaagcgcc
     3841 atcatcacct cctcacctac catcgcaatc gtcctctcga aactcttcga ccgctttcac
     3901 ccggcttcct gcaggtaaca atgcgctcgg cgcttgatta aaagaggcca gaggcgataa
     3961 atgactcagg gtgcatttgg cctcgctacg aaaggaccct gtcttgtgat ttttccgtag
     4021 ccaatggaca accgccttgt caaccttttg actttggaat gtgctagcaa ttcctccttc
     4081 cccctgactt caggtgacaa ggcttgcatc acgctgaggt aggcgtcgga aaaactttcc
     4141 tcacaaggct gacgtcatgg aatgtgcaat caaagtcagg agcgggaacg aggcagatta
     4201 ccaacgaagc aacgaccatc tcggaacaac ttgcaaagaa agtcaaggaa agttggcacc
     4261 acatcacgat cgcgcacctt ctccaatcac cttgctcctt agttgttccg aatcgagtgc
     4321 gaggcaattg tggtaaagat agtcggggga aacccttacc ccattcacac cacggctgat
     4381 ggctgctgtg tgggatggaa aggtataaat agaggcaggc ggtgcctagc atcgcttctg
     4441 tatagatcat tcatccatag tattgattta cacttgattc aaagaattca tggcaagctc
     4501 caagggtgaa gagctattta ctggggttgt acccattttg gtagaactgg acggagatgt
     4561 aaacggacat aaattctctg ttagaggtga gggcgaaggc gatgccacca atggtaaatt
     4621 gactctgaag tttatatgca ctacgggtaa attacctgtt ccttggccaa ccctagtaac
     4681 aactttgaca tatggtgttc aatgtttctc aagataccca gaccatatga aaaggcatga
     4741 tttctttaaa agtgctatgc cagaaggcta cgtgcaagag agaactatct cctttaagga
     4801 tgacggtacg tataaaacac gagcagaagt gaaattcgaa ggggatacac tagttaatcg
     4861 catcgaatta aagggtatag actttaagga agatggtaat attctcggcc ataaacttga
     4921 gtataatttc aactcgcata atgtgtacat tacagctgac aaacaaaaga acggaattaa
     4981 agcgaatttt aaaatcaggc acaacgtcga agatgggtct gttcaacttg ccgatcatta
     5041 tcagcaaaac acccctattg gtgatggtcc agtcttgtta cccgataatc actacttaag
     5101 cacacagtct agattgtcaa aagatccgaa tgaaaagcgt gatcacatgg ttttattgga
     5161 atttgtcacc gctgcaggaa taactcacgg aatggacgag ctttataagt aaggcgcgcc
     5221 ataagcggcc gccaccgcgg tggagctcgg ctctagagct tttatgattt tgataaatac
     5281 tttttttcgt tttggtttgt gatacgtata gtttgcctgt ctccttttgt aaatgatctt
     5341 cttttgtagt cttgtgtaat ctctttttca tttggtcaac ttaagtgaat ttttttttgt
     5401 cagtttcctt gtaggatatt atgtcaaagt cttatttata ctatatatta ttgctttggt
     5461 ggtgagtcgc atttgtgggg acggtgttac tttactgatg gatttaggta ggaggcatcc
     5521 actgtccccc atttcgctag cttaagttta atatgaagat gcacttaagc atgaacgccc
     5581 gttttgatct ttttcacttg taccgcgaag agcttgtttt actgtttttc cgtctgcatc
     5641 ccgagaacta gttgatctcc caatgcacac tttagacttt attcaaaccg aagtcggttt
     5701 tgtaatttaa aaatttttac ccactgtaaa gtacaaacaa ttcatcgcta tgttagttgt
     5761 gtacgctact agcgcatcac atgattacat gttaatcaac aaaaacgaaa atgtttattg
     5821 tcaatctaaa aatacatatg tccgttaaga caaaagtatg aggctggatg gaatgagcaa
     5881 tggtagcaaa aggtttccga aatggtcata tcattttttc aatttttgct gatctcaaat
     5941 acctcaactt gttttattcg tttgggggat ccactagttc tagagcggcc gccaccgcgg
     6001 tggagctcca gcttttgttc cctttagtga gggttaattg cgcgcttggc gtaatcatgg
     6061 tcatagctgt ttcctgtgtg aaattgttat ccgctcacaa ttccacacaa catacgagcc
     6121 ggaagcataa agtgtaaagc ctggggtgcc taatgagtga gctaactcac attaattgcg
     6181 ttgcgctcac tgcccgcttt ccagtcggga aacctgtcgt gccagctgca ttaatgaatc
     6241 ggccaacgcg cggggagagg cggtttgcgt attgggcgct cttccgcttc ctcgctcact
     6301 gactcgctgc gctcggtcgt tcggctgcgg cgagcggtat cagctcactc aaaggcggta
     6361 atacggttat ccacagaatc aggggataac gcaggaaaga acatgtgagc aaaaggccag
     6421 caaaaggcca ggaaccgtaa aaaggccgcg ttgctggcgt ttttccatag gctccgcccc
     6481 cctgacgagc atcacaaaaa tcgacgctca agtcagaggt ggcgaaaccc gacaggacta
     6541 taaagatacc aggcgtttcc ccctggaagc tccctcgtgc gctctcctgt tccgaccctg
     6601 ccgcttaccg gatacctgtc cgcctttctc ccttcgggaa gcgtggcgct ttctcatagc
     6661 tcacgctgta ggtatctcag ttcggtgtag gtcgttcgct ccaagctggg ctgtgtgcac
     6721 gaaccccccg ttcagcccga ccgctgcgcc ttatccggta actatcgtct tgagtccaac
     6781 ccggtaagac acgacttatc gccactggca gcagccactg gtaacaggat tagcaaagcg
     6841 aggtatgtag gcggtgctac agagttcttg aagtggtggc ctaactacgg ctacactaga
     6901 agaacagtat ttggtatctg cgctctgctg aagccagtta ccttcggaaa aagagttggt
     6961 agctcttgat ccggcaaaca aaccaccgct ggtagcggtg gtttttttgt ttgcaagcag
     7021 cagattacgc gcagaaaaaa aggatctcaa gaagatcctt tgatcttttc tacggggtct
     7081 gacgctcagt ggaacgaaaa ctcacgttaa gggattttgg tcatgagatt atcaaaaagg
     7141 atcttcacct agatcctttt aaattaaaaa tgaagtttta aatcaatcta aagtatatat
     7201 gagtaaactt ggtctgacag ttaccaatgc ttaatcagtg aggcacctat ctcagcgatc
     7261 tgtctatttc gttcatccat agttgcctga ctccccgtcg tgtagataac tacgatacgg
     7321 gagggcttac catctggccc cagtgctgca atgataccgc gagacccacg ctcaccggct
     7381 ccagatttat cagcaataaa ccagccagcc ggaagggccg agcgcagaag tggtcctgca
     7441 actttatccg cctccatcca gtctattaat tgttgccggg aagctagagt aagtagttcg
     7501 ccagttaata gtttgcgcaa cgttgttgcc attgctacag gcatcgtggt gtcacgctcg
     7561 tcgtttggta tggcttcatt cagctccggt tcccaacgat caaggcgagt tacatgatcc
     7621 cccatgttgt gcaaaaaagc ggttagctcc ttcggtcctc cgatcgttgt cagaagtaag
     7681 ttggccgcag tgttatcact catggttatg gcagcactgc ataattctct tactgtcatg
     7741 ccatccgtaa gatgcttttc tgtgactggt gagtactcaa ccaagtcatt ctgagaatag
     7801 tgtatgcggc gaccgagttg ctcttgcccg gcgtcaatac gggataatac cgcgccacat
     7861 agcagaactt taaaagtgct catcattgga aaacgttctt cggggcgaaa actctcaagg
     7921 atcttaccgc tgttgagatc cagttcgatg taacccactc gtgcacccaa ctgatcttca
     7981 gcatctttta ctttcaccag cgtttctggg tgagcaaaaa caggaaggca aaatgccgca
     8041 aaaaagggaa taagggcgac acggaaatgt tgaatactca tactcttcct ttttcaatat
     8101 tattgaagca tttatcaggg ttattgtctc atgagcggat acatatttga atgtatttag
     8161 aaaaataaac aaataggggt tccgcgcaca tttccccgaa aagtgccacc tgacgtctaa
     8221 gaaaccatta ttatcatgac attaacctat aaaaataggc gtatcacgag gccctttcgt
     8281 c
//
