# Supplementary material for: A toolbox of Stable Integration Vectors (SIV) in the fission yeast Schizosaccharomyces pombe
Source: bioRxiv preprint, doi:10.1101/808329, version 1 (2019-10-18)
Supplement: Supplemental sequences [file 808329_file05.zip › Supplemental Sequences/Plasmid maps named/pAV0624 pUra4AfeI-ptdh1-3mTagBFP2-tdh1term.gb]

LOCUS       Exported                9735 bp ds-DNA     circular SYN 09-SEP-2019
DEFINITION  synthetic circular DNA
ACCESSION   .
VERSION     .
KEYWORDS    .
SOURCE      synthetic DNA construct
  ORGANISM  synthetic DNA construct
REFERENCE   1  (bases 1 to 9735)
  AUTHORS   VJESTICA Aleksandar MARTIN Sophie MAREK Magdalena
  TITLE     Direct Submission
  JOURNAL   Exported Monday, Sep 9, 2019 from SnapGene 4.3.7
            https://www.snapgene.com
FEATURES             Location/Qualifiers
     source          1..9735
                     /organism="synthetic DNA construct"
                     /mol_type="other DNA"
     misc_feature    193..676
                     /label=3''region ura4
                     /note="3''region ura4"
     misc_feature    677..1640
                     /label=5'region ura4
                     /note="5'region ura4"
     CDS             1641..2435
                     /label=ORF ura4
                     /note="ORF ura4"
     misc_feature    2436..2870
                     /label=3'region ura4
                     /note="3'region ura4"
     misc_feature    2926..3381
                     /label=F1 ori
                     /note="F1 ori"
     primer_bind     3521..3538
                     /label=M13 forward
                     /note="M13 forward"
     primer_bind     3548..3567
                     /label=T7
                     /note="T7"
     misc_feature    3589..4588
                     /label=Tdh1 Promoter
                     /note="Tdh1 Promoter"
     misc_feature    4595..5305
                     /label=mTagBFP2
                     /note="note=""direct strand 
                     translation""translation=""MVSKGEELIKENMHMKLYMEGTVDNHHFKCTS
                      
                     EGEGKPYEGTQTMRIKVVEGGPLPFAFDILATSFLYGSKTFINHTQGIPDFFKQSFPEG
                      
                     FTWERVTTYEDGGVLTATQDTSLQDGCLIYNVKIRGVNFTSNGPVMQKKTLGWEAFTET
                      
                     LYPADGGLEGRNDMALKLVGGSHLIANAKTTYRSKKPAKNLKMPGVYYVDYRLERIKEA
                      ""3807..4519 /note=""note=""Fragment extracted from 
                     Ligation #1 [713 nt] : (SpeI[3680] / NheI[4397])"
     misc_feature    5312..6022
                     /label=mTagBFP2
                     /note="note=""direct strand 
                     translation""translation=""MVSKGEELIKENMHMKLYMEGTVDNHHFKCTS
                      
                     EGEGKPYEGTQTMRIKVVEGGPLPFAFDILATSFLYGSKTFINHTQGIPDFFKQSFPEG
                      
                     FTWERVTTYEDGGVLTATQDTSLQDGCLIYNVKIRGVNFTSNGPVMQKKTLGWEAFTET
                      
                     LYPADGGLEGRNDMALKLVGGSHLIANAKTTYRSKKPAKNLKMPGVYYVDYRLERIKEA
                      ""3807..4519 /note=""note=""Fragment extracted from 
                     Ligation #1 [713 nt] : (SpeI[3680] / NheI[4397])"
     misc_feature    6029..6739
                     /label=mTagBFP2
                     /note="note=""direct strand 
                     translation""translation=""MVSKGEELIKENMHMKLYMEGTVDNHHFKCTS
                      
                     EGEGKPYEGTQTMRIKVVEGGPLPFAFDILATSFLYGSKTFINHTQGIPDFFKQSFPEG
                      
                     FTWERVTTYEDGGVLTATQDTSLQDGCLIYNVKIRGVNFTSNGPVMQKKTLGWEAFTET
                      
                     LYPADGGLEGRNDMALKLVGGSHLIANAKTTYRSKKPAKNLKMPGVYYVDYRLERIKEA
                      ""3807..4519 /note=""note=""Fragment extracted from 
                     Ligation #1 [713 nt] : (SpeI[3680] / NheI[4397])"
     misc_feature    6748..7447
                     /label=terminator SpTdh1
                     /note="terminator SpTdh1"
     primer_bind     complement(7473..7492)
                     /label=T3
                     /note="T3"
     primer_bind     complement(7510..7530)
                     /label=M13 reverse
                     /note="M13 reverse"
     protein_bind    complement(7536..7558)
                     /label=lacO
                     /note="lacO"
     promoter        complement(7562..7592)
                     /label=lac promoter
                     /note="lac promoter"
     rep_origin      complement(7898..8526)
                     /direction=LEFT
                     /label=ColE1 origin
                     /note="ColE1 origin"
     CDS             complement(8675..9535)
                     /label=AmpR
                     /note="AmpR"
     promoter        complement(9536..9640)
                     /label=AmpR promoter
                     /note="AmpR promoter"
ORIGIN
        1 tcgcgcgttt cggtgatgac ggtgaaaacc tctgacacat gcagctcccg gagacggtca
       61 cagcttgtct gtaagcggat gccgggagca gacaagcccg tcagggcgcg tcagcgggtg
      121 ttggcgggtg tcggggctgg cttaactatg cggcatcaga gcagattgta ctgagagtgc
      181 accataaccg ggtattagtc aaaactagta tactttttct cggagtataa tacacaatat
      241 cggtgcaaat aggttttaaa attgctccaa tcacatgttc ttaagaaaaa aacgtcaaaa
      301 gaaatctaag tattcccaaa ataattcctc ctgacatgag aagaataaaa aacactaaga
      361 tgcattgtca gtatgaaaca caagccaaag ttgctaacaa taggatcaat tcttacttac
      421 tggcaatgtt acgaggaatc ttggtaggag gatgtttggc aacataacgt tcttttgaat
      481 ttgtttttac acgacgagta atgttcttct gaaactgtgt gtttgcacga cgctgagagg
      541 gagtttgaac cgtctaaaag acatagttag gatccatgat gcacagattt ctaaagataa
      601 aactacttac aggcatgttg gtttattaaa aaagaaaaac aggaatgata agagggaaag
      661 aatacgtgta cagagcgctt acataatgag tgagtgtcat tattgaggaa tgccatgtca
      721 gatttgacac aactcagaac ttattaactt tttatgattg gaacttttgt tttgcccaag
      781 gaatttttaa tggaagaagt tgttttataa atgatattga atttatatcc actcttttta
      841 gcgcatttgc atctctactt taggttcttc tttgactaga ttctaggatg cgtattggat
      901 atactggtct ttgaatcatt gtcgaaaaaa aaattcatgg ttgtacccat gagcaaactg
      961 cttttgtggt tatccatgtg cttcttttgt tcagcatcta tcttcttaat cgcatggaag
     1021 atttgattta aaccaaaaga aatattgtta aactttgaca gaagctttaa attttgattc
     1081 catacattaa atggataaaa ctcctgaagc ttagctacaa atcccactgg ctatatgtat
     1141 gcatttgtgt taaaaaagtt tgtatagatt atttaatcta ctcagcattc tttctctaaa
     1201 taggaatttg ttacttaatg gagaaaaaaa tgtttcgatt tacctagtgt atttgtttgt
     1261 atactcacgt ttaatttcaa acatccattc tatcttgtgt aatttttggc atggtgaaaa
     1321 agataatcag ccttataatc tttacaaaag taagaaattc tgtaaataag ccttaatgcc
     1381 cttgctttaa attaaaatgg ttctttttca tgataatgtt tgcactttgt gaatatattt
     1441 tagatagttc tgtgaggtat aattaagatg ttttagagac ttatacaatt ttgtctttat
     1501 aaattcttaa ttgattttac catcccagtt taactatgct tcgtcggcat ctctgcacat
     1561 gtcgtgtttt cttaccgtat tgtcctacca agaacctctt ttttgcttgg atcgaaatta
     1621 aaggtttaaa agcaaagtta tggatgctag agtatttcaa agctattcag ctagagctga
     1681 ggggatgaaa aatcccattg ccaaggaatt gttggctttg atggaagaaa agcaaagcaa
     1741 cttgtcagtc gcggtcgatt tgacgaagaa atccgaaatc ttagaattgg tagataaaat
     1801 tggaccctat gtctgtgtta tcaagacaca tattgacgtt gtcgaggatt tcgaccagga
     1861 tatggtagaa aaactggtgg ccttaggtaa aaagcatcgt tttcttatct ttgaggatcg
     1921 caaattcgca gacattggaa ataccgtcaa gctacaatat gcatctggtg tgtacaaaat
     1981 tgcttcttgg gctcatatca caaattgcca tacagtgcca ggcgagggta ttatacaagg
     2041 cctcaaagaa gttggtttac ctttgggacg tggtctcttg cttttggctg aaatgtcttc
     2101 caaaggctct ttggctactg gttcctacac agagaaaacc ttagaatggt ttgagaagca
     2161 taccgatttt tgctttggct ttatagctgg tcgtcgattt cctaaccttc aaagcgacta
     2221 cataactatg tcccctggta tcggcttgga tgttaaagga gacgggctgg gacagcaata
     2281 tcgtactcct gaagaagtga ttgtaaactg cggtagcgat atcatcattg ttggtcgtgg
     2341 agtttatgga gctggtcgta atcctgttgt cgaagccaag agatatagag aagctggttg
     2401 gaaggcatat cagcaaagac tttctcagca ttaaaaaaag actaatgtaa aatttttttg
     2461 gttggttatt gaaaaagtcg atgccttgtt tgcgtttgtt ttcctaggcg ttttatgtca
     2521 gaaggcattt agaattagta tacaagtact ctttggtaaa attttatgta gcgactaaaa
     2581 tattaactat tatagataaa caccttggga ataaaaagta atttgctata gtaatttatt
     2641 aaacatgctc ctacaacatt accacaatct tttctcttgg attgacattg aataagaaaa
     2701 gagtgaattt ttttagactt gtaatgataa ctatgtacaa agccaatgaa agatgtatgt
     2761 agatgaatgt aaaataccat gtagacaaac aagataaaac ttggttataa acattggtgt
     2821 tggaacagaa taaattagat gtcaaaaagt ttcgtcaata tcacaagctt gctagggcgg
     2881 tgtgaaatac cgcacagatg cgtaaggaga aaataccgca tcaggaaatt gtaagcgtta
     2941 atattttgtt aaaattcgcg ttaaattttt gttaaatcag ctcatttttt aaccaatagg
     3001 ccgaaatcgg caaaatccct tataaatcaa aagaatagac cgagataggg ttgagtgttg
     3061 ttccagtttg gaacaagagt ccactattaa agaacgtgga ctccaacgtc aaaggnnnnn
     3121 nnnnnnnnnn nnnnnnnnnn nnnnnnnnnn nnnnnnnnnn nnnntnnnnn nnnnnnnnnn
     3181 nnnnnnnnnn nnnnnnnnnn nnnnnnnnnn nnnnnnnnnn nnnnnnnnnn nnnnnnnnnn
     3241 nnnnnnnnnn nnnnnngnnn nnnnnnnnnn nnnnnnnnnn nnnnnnnnnn nnnnnnnnnn
     3301 nnnnnnnnnn nnnnnnnnnn nnnnnnnnnn nnnnnnnnnn nnnnnnnnnn nnnnnnnnnn
     3361 nnnnnnnnnn nnnnnnnnnn nccattcgcc attcaggctg cgcaactgtt gggaagggcg
     3421 atcggtgcgg gcctcttcgc tattacgcca gctggcgaaa gggggatgtg ctgcaaggcg
     3481 attaagttgg gtaacgccag ggttttccca gtcacgacgt tgtaaaacga cggccagtga
     3541 gcgcgcgtaa tacgactcac tatagggcga attgggtacc gagcatgcta aagtatggaa
     3601 aatcaaaatt cctgaatttt tgtaaactcc catacaaata cgattacaca tacatacaaa
     3661 aatgcaaata acaaaatata cacgcacgca tgcacactaa ataaacaaac tgtgcgtcca
     3721 ttccttttat gcacaaacgt tgaagctcag gacatcgcac caacaatcac tcatctcttc
     3781 tctctctacc cactttccac ccacacccac agtctgcatc tgtttgacga ctgtagctca
     3841 agcatcagta gcagccgctg tcatcctcaa ctgctgctgc tgatgctgct tgaatgtacg
     3901 catgatagca acgacgcacc gctctaccac tactaccgaa gcgccatcat cacctcctca
     3961 cctaccatcg caatcgtcct ctcgaaactc ttcgaccgct ttcacccggc ttcctgcagg
     4021 taacaatgcg ctcggcgctt gattaaaaga ggccagaggc gataaatgac tcagggtgca
     4081 tttggcctcg ctacgaaagg accctgtctt gtgatttttc cgtagccaat ggacaaccgc
     4141 cttgtcaacc ttttgacttt ggaatgtgct agcaattcct ccttccccct gacttcaggt
     4201 gacaaggctt gcatcacgct gaggtaggcg tcggaaaaac tttcctcaca aggctgacgt
     4261 catggaatgt gcaatcaaag tcaggagcgg gaacgaggca gattaccaac gaagcaacga
     4321 ccatctcgga acaacttgca aagaaagtca aggaaagttg gcaccacatc acgatcgcgc
     4381 accttctcca atcaccttgc tccttagttg ttccgaatcg agtgcgaggc aattgtggta
     4441 aagatagtcg ggggaaaccc ttaccccatt cacaccacgg ctgatggctg ctgtgtggga
     4501 tggaaaggta taaatagagg caggcggtgc ctagcatcgc ttctgtatag atcattcatc
     4561 catagtattg atttacactt gattcaaacc tagtatggtg tctaagggcg aagagctgat
     4621 taaggagaac atgcacatga agctgtacat ggagggcacc gtggacaacc atcacttcaa
     4681 gtgcacatcc gagggcgaag gcaagcccta cgagggcacc cagaccatga gaatcaaggt
     4741 ggtcgagggc ggccctctcc ccttcgcctt cgacatcctg gctactagct tcctctacgg
     4801 cagcaagacc ttcatcaacc acacccaggg catccccgac ttcttcaagc agtccttccc
     4861 tgagggcttc acatgggaga gagtcaccac atacgaagac gggggcgtgc tgaccgctac
     4921 ccaggacacc agcctccagg acggctgcct catctacaac gtcaagatca gaggggtgaa
     4981 cttcacatcc aacggccctg tgatgcagaa gaaaacactc ggctgggagg ccttcaccga
     5041 gacgctgtac cccgctgacg gcggcctgga aggcagaaac gacatggccc tgaagctcgt
     5101 gggcgggagc catctgatcg caaacgccaa gaccacatat agatccaaga aacccgctaa
     5161 gaacctcaag atgcctggcg tctactatgt ggactacaga ctggaaagaa tcaaggaggc
     5221 caacaacgag acctacgtcg agcagcacga ggtggcagtg gccagatact gcgacctccc
     5281 tagcaaactg gggcacaagc ttaatgctag tatggtgtct aagggcgaag agctgattaa
     5341 ggagaacatg cacatgaagc tgtacatgga gggcaccgtg gacaaccatc acttcaagtg
     5401 cacatccgag ggcgaaggca agccctacga gggcacccag accatgagaa tcaaggtggt
     5461 cgagggcggc cctctcccct tcgccttcga catcctggct actagcttcc tctacggcag
     5521 caagaccttc atcaaccaca cccagggcat ccccgacttc ttcaagcagt ccttccctga
     5581 gggcttcaca tgggagagag tcaccacata cgaagacggg ggcgtgctga ccgctaccca
     5641 ggacaccagc ctccaggacg gctgcctcat ctacaacgtc aagatcagag gggtgaactt
     5701 cacatccaac ggccctgtga tgcagaagaa aacactcggc tgggaggcct tcaccgagac
     5761 gctgtacccc gctgacggcg gcctggaagg cagaaacgac atggccctga agctcgtggg
     5821 cgggagccat ctgatcgcaa acgccaagac cacatataga tccaagaaac ccgctaagaa
     5881 cctcaagatg cctggcgtct actatgtgga ctacagactg gaaagaatca aggaggccaa
     5941 caacgagacc tacgtcgagc agcacgaggt ggcagtggcc agatactgcg acctccctag
     6001 caaactgggg cacaagctta atgctagtat ggtgtctaag ggcgaagagc tgattaagga
     6061 gaacatgcac atgaagctgt acatggaggg caccgtggac aaccatcact tcaagtgcac
     6121 atccgagggc gaaggcaagc cctacgaggg cacccagacc atgagaatca aggtggtcga
     6181 gggcggccct ctccccttcg ccttcgacat cctggctact agcttcctct acggcagcaa
     6241 gaccttcatc aaccacaccc agggcatccc cgacttcttc aagcagtcct tccctgaggg
     6301 cttcacatgg gagagagtca ccacatacga agacgggggc gtgctgaccg ctacccagga
     6361 caccagcctc caggacggct gcctcatcta caacgtcaag atcagagggg tgaacttcac
     6421 atccaacggc cctgtgatgc agaagaaaac actcggctgg gaggccttca ccgagacgct
     6481 gtaccccgct gacggcggcc tggaaggcag aaacgacatg gccctgaagc tcgtgggcgg
     6541 gagccatctg atcgcaaacg ccaagaccac atatagatcc aagaaacccg ctaagaacct
     6601 caagatgcct ggcgtctact atgtggacta cagactggaa agaatcaagg aggccaacaa
     6661 cgagacctac gtcgagcagc acgaggtggc agtggccaga tactgcgacc tccctagcaa
     6721 actggggcac aagcttaatg ctagagcttt tatgattttg ataaatactt tttttcgttt
     6781 tggtttgtga tacgtatagt ttgcctgtct ccttttgtaa atgatcttct tttgtagtct
     6841 tgtgtaatct ctttttcatt tggtcaactt aagtgaattt ttttttgtca gtttccttgt
     6901 aggatattat gtcaaagtct tatttatact atatattatt gctttggtgg tgagtcgcat
     6961 ttgtggggac ggtgttactt tactgatgga tttaggtagg aggcatccac tgtcccccat
     7021 ttcgctagct taagtttaat atgaagatgc acttaagcat gaacgcccgt tttgatcttt
     7081 ttcacttgta ccgcgaagag cttgttttac tgtttttccg tctgcatccc gagaactagt
     7141 tgatctccca atgcacactt tagactttat tcaaaccgaa gtcggttttg taatttaaaa
     7201 atttttaccc actgtaaagt acaaacaatt catcgctatg ttagttgtgt acgctactag
     7261 cgcatcacat gattacatgt taatcaacaa aaacgaaaat gtttattgtc aatctaaaaa
     7321 tacatatgtc cgttaagaca aaagtatgag gctggatgga atgagcaatg gtagcaaaag
     7381 gtttccgaaa tggtcatatc attttttcaa tttttgctga tctcaaatac ctcaacttgt
     7441 tttattcgtt taaaccgagc tccagctttt gttcccttta gtgagggtta attgcgcgct
     7501 tggcgtaatc atggtcatag ctgtttcctg tgtgaaattg ttatccgctc acaattccac
     7561 acaacatacg agccggaagc ataaagtgta aagcctgggg tgcctaatga gtgagctaac
     7621 tcacattaat tgcgttgcgc tcactgcccg ctttccagtc gggaaacctg tcgtgccagc
     7681 tgcattaatg aatcggccaa cgcgcgggga gaggcggttt gcgtattggg cgctcttccg
     7741 cttcctcgct cactgactcg ctgcgctcgg tcgttcggct gcggcgagcg gtatcagctc
     7801 actcaaaggc ggtaatacgg ttatccacag aatcagggga taacgcagga aagaacatgt
     7861 gagcaaaagg ccagcaaaag gccaggaacc gtaaaaaggc cgcgttgctg gcgtttttcc
     7921 ataggctccg cccccctgac gagcatcaca aaaatcgacg ctcaagtcag aggtggcgaa
     7981 acccgacagg actataaaga taccaggcgt ttccccctgg aagctccctc gtgcgctctc
     8041 ctgttccgac cctgccgctt accggatacc tgtccgcctt tctcccttcg ggaagcgtgg
     8101 cgctttctca tagctcacgc tgtaggtatc tcagttcggt gtaggtcgtt cgctccaagc
     8161 tgggctgtgt gcacgaaccc cccgttcagc ccgaccgctg cgccttatcc ggtaactatc
     8221 gtcttgagtc caacccggta agacacgact tatcgccact ggcagcagcc actggtaaca
     8281 ggattagcaa agcgaggtat gtaggcggtg ctacagagtt cttgaagtgg tggcctaact
     8341 acggctacac tagaagaaca gtatttggta tctgcgctct gctgaagcca gttaccttcg
     8401 gaaaaagagt tggtagctct tgatccggca aacaaaccac cgctggtagc ggtggttttt
     8461 ttgtttgcaa gcagcagatt acgcgcagaa aaaaaggatc tcaagaagat cctttgatct
     8521 tttctacggg gtctgacgct cagtggaacg aaaactcacg ttaagggatt ttggtcatga
     8581 gattatcaaa aaggatcttc acctagatcc ttttaaatta aaaatgaagt tttaaatcaa
     8641 tctaaagtat atatgagtaa acttggtctg acagttacca atgcttaatc agtgaggcac
     8701 ctatctcagc gatctgtcta tttcgttcat ccatagttgc ctgactcccc gtcgtgtaga
     8761 taactacgat acgggagggc ttaccatctg gccccagtgc tgcaatgata ccgcgagacc
     8821 cacgctcacc ggctccagat ttatcagcaa taaaccagcc agccggaagg gccgagcgca
     8881 gaagtggtcc tgcaacttta tccgcctcca tccagtctat taattgttgc cgggaagcta
     8941 gagtaagtag ttcgccagtt aatagtttgc gcaacgttgt tgccattgct acaggcatcg
     9001 tggtgtcacg ctcgtcgttt ggtatggctt cattcagctc cggttcccaa cgatcaaggc
     9061 gagttacatg atcccccatg ttgtgcaaaa aagcggttag ctccttcggt cctccgatcg
     9121 ttgtcagaag taagttggcc gcagtgttat cactcatggt tatggcagca ctgcataatt
     9181 ctcttactgt catgccatcc gtaagatgct tttctgtgac tggtgagtac tcaaccaagt
     9241 cattctgaga atagtgtatg cggcgaccga gttgctcttg cccggcgtca atacgggata
     9301 ataccgcgcc acatagcaga actttaaaag tgctcatcat tggaaaacgt tcttcggggc
     9361 gaaaactctc aaggatctta ccgctgttga gatccagttc gatgtaaccc actcgtgcac
     9421 ccaactgatc ttcagcatct tttactttca ccagcgtttc tgggtgagca aaaacaggaa
     9481 ggcaaaatgc cgcaaaaaag ggaataaggg cgacacggaa atgttgaata ctcatactct
     9541 tcctttttca atattattga agcatttatc agggttattg tctcatgagc ggatacatat
     9601 ttgaatgtat ttagaaaaat aaacaaatag gggttccgcg cacatttccc cgaaaagtgc
     9661 cacctgacgt ctaagaaacc attattatca tgacattaac ctataaaaat aggcgtatca
     9721 cgaggccctt tcgtc
//
