# Supplementary material for: A toolbox of Stable Integration Vectors (SIV) in the fission yeast Schizosaccharomyces pombe
Source: bioRxiv preprint, doi:10.1101/808329, version 1 (2019-10-18)
Supplement: Supplemental sequences [file 808329_file05.zip › Supplemental Sequences/Plasmid maps named/pAV0748 pUra4AfeI-ppak1-sfGFP-termScCYC1.gb]

LOCUS       Exported                7532 bp ds-DNA     circular SYN 09-SEP-2019
DEFINITION  synthetic circular DNA
ACCESSION   .
VERSION     .
KEYWORDS    .
SOURCE      synthetic DNA construct
  ORGANISM  synthetic DNA construct
REFERENCE   1  (bases 1 to 7532)
  AUTHORS   VJESTICA Aleksandar MARTIN Sophie MAREK Magdalena
  TITLE     Direct Submission
  JOURNAL   Exported Monday, Sep 9, 2019 from SnapGene 4.3.7
            https://www.snapgene.com
FEATURES             Location/Qualifiers
     source          1..7532
                     /organism="synthetic DNA construct"
                     /mol_type="other DNA"
     misc_feature    193..676
                     /label=3''region ura4
                     /note="3''region ura4"
     misc_feature    677..1640
                     /label=5'region ura4
                     /note="5'region ura4"
     CDS             1641..2435
                     /label=ORF ura4
                     /note="ORF ura4"
     misc_feature    2436..2870
                     /label=3'region ura4
                     /note="3'region ura4"
     misc_feature    2926..3381
                     /label=F1 ori
                     /note="F1 ori"
     primer_bind     3521..3538
                     /label=M13 forward
                     /note="M13 forward"
     primer_bind     3548..3567
                     /label=T7
                     /note="T7"
     misc_feature    3575..3580
                     /label=KpnI site
                     /note="KpnI site"
     misc_feature    3581..3586
                     /label=ApaI site
                     /note="ApaI site"
     misc_feature    3587..3594
                     /label=SwaI site
                     /note="SwaI site"
     promoter        3595..4224
                     /label=promoter pak1
                     /note="promoter pak1"
     misc_feature    4225..4230
                     /label=XhoI site
                     /note="XhoI site"
     misc_feature    4231..4236
                     /label=SalI site
                     /note="SalI site"
     misc_feature    4237..4242
                     /label=EcoRI site
                     /note="EcoRI site"
     misc_feature    4243..4250
                     /label=PacI site
                     /note="PacI site"
     CDS             4252..4260
                     /codon_start=1
                     /label=START-Ala-Ser-
                     /note="START-Ala-Ser-"
                     /translation="MAS"
     CDS             4261..4971
                     /codon_start=1
                     /label=sfGFP
                     /translation="SKGEELFTGVVPILVELDGDVNGHKFSVRGEGEGDATNGKLTLKF
                     ICTTGKLPVPWPTLVTTLTYGVQCFSRYPDHMKRHDFFKSAMPEGYVQERTISFKDDGT
                     YKTRAEVKFEGDTLVNRIELKGIDFKEDGNILGHKLEYNFNSHNVYITADKQKNGIKAN
                     FKIRHNVEDGSVQLADHYQQNTPIGDGPVLLPDNHYLSTQSRLSKDPNEKRDHMVLLEF
                     VTAAGITHGMDELYK"
     misc_feature    4972..4977
                     /label=XmaI/SmaI site
                     /note="XmaI/SmaI site"
     misc_feature    4978..4985
                     /label=NotI site
                     /note="NotI site"
     misc_feature    4987..4989
                     /label=STOP codon
                     /note="STOP codon"
     misc_feature    4990..4997
                     /label=AscI site
                     /note="AscI site"
     misc_feature    4998..5247
                     /label=terminator ScCYC1
                     /note="terminator ScCYC1"
     misc_feature    5248..5253
                     /label=BglII site
                     /note="BglII site"
     misc_feature    5254..5259
                     /label=SacI
                     /note="SacI"
     primer_bind     complement(5270..5289)
                     /label=T3
                     /note="T3"
     primer_bind     complement(5307..5327)
                     /label=M13 reverse
                     /note="M13 reverse"
     protein_bind    complement(5333..5355)
                     /label=lacO
                     /note="lacO"
     promoter        complement(5359..5389)
                     /label=lac promoter
                     /note="lac promoter"
     rep_origin      complement(5695..6323)
                     /direction=LEFT
                     /label=ColE1 origin
                     /note="ColE1 origin"
     CDS             complement(6472..7332)
                     /label=AmpR
                     /note="AmpR"
     promoter        complement(7333..7437)
                     /label=AmpR promoter
                     /note="AmpR promoter"
ORIGIN
        1 tcgcgcgttt cggtgatgac ggtgaaaacc tctgacacat gcagctcccg gagacggtca
       61 cagcttgtct gtaagcggat gccgggagca gacaagcccg tcagggcgcg tcagcgggtg
      121 ttggcgggtg tcggggctgg cttaactatg cggcatcaga gcagattgta ctgagagtgc
      181 accataaccg ggtattagtc aaaactagta tactttttct cggagtataa tacacaatat
      241 cggtgcaaat aggttttaaa attgctccaa tcacatgttc ttaagaaaaa aacgtcaaaa
      301 gaaatctaag tattcccaaa ataattcctc ctgacatgag aagaataaaa aacactaaga
      361 tgcattgtca gtatgaaaca caagccaaag ttgctaacaa taggatcaat tcttacttac
      421 tggcaatgtt acgaggaatc ttggtaggag gatgtttggc aacataacgt tcttttgaat
      481 ttgtttttac acgacgagta atgttcttct gaaactgtgt gtttgcacga cgctgagagg
      541 gagtttgaac cgtctaaaag acatagttag gatccatgat gcacagattt ctaaagataa
      601 aactacttac aggcatgttg gtttattaaa aaagaaaaac aggaatgata agagggaaag
      661 aatacgtgta cagagcgctt acataatgag tgagtgtcat tattgaggaa tgccatgtca
      721 gatttgacac aactcagaac ttattaactt tttatgattg gaacttttgt tttgcccaag
      781 gaatttttaa tggaagaagt tgttttataa atgatattga atttatatcc actcttttta
      841 gcgcatttgc atctctactt taggttcttc tttgactaga ttctaggatg cgtattggat
      901 atactggtct ttgaatcatt gtcgaaaaaa aaattcatgg ttgtacccat gagcaaactg
      961 cttttgtggt tatccatgtg cttcttttgt tcagcatcta tcttcttaat cgcatggaag
     1021 atttgattta aaccaaaaga aatattgtta aactttgaca gaagctttaa attttgattc
     1081 catacattaa atggataaaa ctcctgaagc ttagctacaa atcccactgg ctatatgtat
     1141 gcatttgtgt taaaaaagtt tgtatagatt atttaatcta ctcagcattc tttctctaaa
     1201 taggaatttg ttacttaatg gagaaaaaaa tgtttcgatt tacctagtgt atttgtttgt
     1261 atactcacgt ttaatttcaa acatccattc tatcttgtgt aatttttggc atggtgaaaa
     1321 agataatcag ccttataatc tttacaaaag taagaaattc tgtaaataag ccttaatgcc
     1381 cttgctttaa attaaaatgg ttctttttca tgataatgtt tgcactttgt gaatatattt
     1441 tagatagttc tgtgaggtat aattaagatg ttttagagac ttatacaatt ttgtctttat
     1501 aaattcttaa ttgattttac catcccagtt taactatgct tcgtcggcat ctctgcacat
     1561 gtcgtgtttt cttaccgtat tgtcctacca agaacctctt ttttgcttgg atcgaaatta
     1621 aaggtttaaa agcaaagtta tggatgctag agtatttcaa agctattcag ctagagctga
     1681 ggggatgaaa aatcccattg ccaaggaatt gttggctttg atggaagaaa agcaaagcaa
     1741 cttgtcagtc gcggtcgatt tgacgaagaa atccgaaatc ttagaattgg tagataaaat
     1801 tggaccctat gtctgtgtta tcaagacaca tattgacgtt gtcgaggatt tcgaccagga
     1861 tatggtagaa aaactggtgg ccttaggtaa aaagcatcgt tttcttatct ttgaggatcg
     1921 caaattcgca gacattggaa ataccgtcaa gctacaatat gcatctggtg tgtacaaaat
     1981 tgcttcttgg gctcatatca caaattgcca tacagtgcca ggcgagggta ttatacaagg
     2041 cctcaaagaa gttggtttac ctttgggacg tggtctcttg cttttggctg aaatgtcttc
     2101 caaaggctct ttggctactg gttcctacac agagaaaacc ttagaatggt ttgagaagca
     2161 taccgatttt tgctttggct ttatagctgg tcgtcgattt cctaaccttc aaagcgacta
     2221 cataactatg tcccctggta tcggcttgga tgttaaagga gacgggctgg gacagcaata
     2281 tcgtactcct gaagaagtga ttgtaaactg cggtagcgat atcatcattg ttggtcgtgg
     2341 agtttatgga gctggtcgta atcctgttgt cgaagccaag agatatagag aagctggttg
     2401 gaaggcatat cagcaaagac tttctcagca ttaaaaaaag actaatgtaa aatttttttg
     2461 gttggttatt gaaaaagtcg atgccttgtt tgcgtttgtt ttcctaggcg ttttatgtca
     2521 gaaggcattt agaattagta tacaagtact ctttggtaaa attttatgta gcgactaaaa
     2581 tattaactat tatagataaa caccttggga ataaaaagta atttgctata gtaatttatt
     2641 aaacatgctc ctacaacatt accacaatct tttctcttgg attgacattg aataagaaaa
     2701 gagtgaattt ttttagactt gtaatgataa ctatgtacaa agccaatgaa agatgtatgt
     2761 agatgaatgt aaaataccat gtagacaaac aagataaaac ttggttataa acattggtgt
     2821 tggaacagaa taaattagat gtcaaaaagt ttcgtcaata tcacaagctt gctagggcgg
     2881 tgtgaaatac cgcacagatg cgtaaggaga aaataccgca tcaggaaatt gtaagcgtta
     2941 atattttgtt aaaattcgcg ttaaattttt gttaaatcag ctcatttttt aaccaatagg
     3001 ccgaaatcgg caaaatccct tataaatcaa aagaatagac cgagataggg ttgagtgttg
     3061 ttccagtttg gaacaagagt ccactattaa agaacgtgga ctccaacgtc aaaggnnnnn
     3121 nnnnnnnnnn nnnnnnnnnn nnnnnnnnnn nnnnnnnnnn nnnntnnnnn nnnnnnnnnn
     3181 nnnnnnnnnn nnnnnnnnnn nnnnnnnnnn nnnnnnnnnn nnnnnnnnnn nnnnnnnnnn
     3241 nnnnnnnnnn nnnnnngnnn nnnnnnnnnn nnnnnnnnnn nnnnnnnnnn nnnnnnnnnn
     3301 nnnnnnnnnn nnnnnnnnnn nnnnnnnnnn nnnnnnnnnn nnnnnnnnnn nnnnnnnnnn
     3361 nnnnnnnnnn nnnnnnnnnn nccattcgcc attcaggctg cgcaactgtt gggaagggcg
     3421 atcggtgcgg gcctcttcgc tattacgcca gctggcgaaa gggggatgtg ctgcaaggcg
     3481 attaagttgg gtaacgccag ggttttccca gtcacgacgt tgtaaaacga cggccagtga
     3541 gcgcgcgtaa tacgactcac tatagggcga attgggtacc gggcccattt aaattcaaat
     3601 tcactgattt aagactttat aacaaaaaga tcttttttat aaatcctaac tgattagtga
     3661 aattaatata agataatatg cttgctggtg aatattgaat caaaacttgc tactgaagtg
     3721 atagtagcat tcaaccctac gcttagaact tgatcttcac caacaaccca gtaacctact
     3781 ttatacttct ttatgcgcca gcgagtatac caccgaagtc ttataagttt tgtttaattt
     3841 agaactatac attaaactat caagaaaatt atccaagtaa acagtgctga cgcgaccttc
     3901 gtgttctagt ttatcattta tagagattta gtcaattgag tagattcttt gatattcttt
     3961 tctttttgaa aaggatctat ttcaaaagtt tccttttcgg ttgttaatct gtacaactga
     4021 ttcctcataa aagtggcagc ggcacaagtt actgtgccct ttgcgcctct tactaggaga
     4081 aaaatccttt tcaacttaag tgctctattc ttgtcttttt gttttttttt tgcatactga
     4141 aacttattcc ttcgttctgc aacacatttg ccatagtcct atttctgttt ttctttaccc
     4201 ttttcgttaa taaatttatt tactctcgag gtcgacgaat tcttaattaa catggcaagc
     4261 tccaagggtg aagagctatt tactggggtt gtacccattt tggtagaact ggacggagat
     4321 gtaaacggac ataaattctc tgttagaggt gagggcgaag gcgatgccac caatggtaaa
     4381 ttgactctga agtttatatg cactacgggt aaattacctg ttccttggcc aaccctagta
     4441 acaactttga catatggtgt tcaatgtttc tcaagatacc cagaccatat gaaaaggcat
     4501 gatttcttta aaagtgctat gccagaaggc tacgtgcaag agagaactat ctcctttaag
     4561 gatgacggta cgtataaaac acgagcagaa gtgaaattcg aaggggatac actagttaat
     4621 cgcatcgaat taaagggtat agactttaag gaagatggta atattctcgg ccataaactt
     4681 gagtataatt tcaactcgca taatgtgtac attacagctg acaaacaaaa gaacggaatt
     4741 aaagcgaatt ttaaaatcag gcacaacgtc gaagatgggt ctgttcaact tgccgatcat
     4801 tatcagcaaa acacccctat tggtgatggt ccagtcttgt tacccgataa tcactactta
     4861 agcacacagt ctagattgtc aaaagatccg aatgaaaagc gtgatcacat ggttttattg
     4921 gaatttgtca ccgctgcagg aataactcac ggaatggacg agctttataa gcccggggcg
     4981 gccgcttaag gcgcgcctca tgtaattagt tatgtcacgc ttacattcac gccctcctcc
     5041 cacatccgct ctaaccgaaa aggaaggagt tagacaacct gaagtctagg tccctattta
     5101 ttttttttaa tagttatgtt agtattaaga acgttattta tatttcaaat ttttcttttt
     5161 tttctgtaca aacgcgtgta cgcatgtaac attatactga aaaccttgct tgagaaggtt
     5221 ttgggacgct cgaaggcttt aatttgcaga tctgagctcc agcttttgtt ccctttagtg
     5281 agggttaatt gcgcgcttgg cgtaatcatg gtcatagctg tttcctgtgt gaaattgtta
     5341 tccgctcaca attccacaca acatacgagc cggaagcata aagtgtaaag cctggggtgc
     5401 ctaatgagtg agctaactca cattaattgc gttgcgctca ctgcccgctt tccagtcggg
     5461 aaacctgtcg tgccagctgc attaatgaat cggccaacgc gcggggagag gcggtttgcg
     5521 tattgggcgc tcttccgctt cctcgctcac tgactcgctg cgctcggtcg ttcggctgcg
     5581 gcgagcggta tcagctcact caaaggcggt aatacggtta tccacagaat caggggataa
     5641 cgcaggaaag aacatgtgag caaaaggcca gcaaaaggcc aggaaccgta aaaaggccgc
     5701 gttgctggcg tttttccata ggctccgccc ccctgacgag catcacaaaa atcgacgctc
     5761 aagtcagagg tggcgaaacc cgacaggact ataaagatac caggcgtttc cccctggaag
     5821 ctccctcgtg cgctctcctg ttccgaccct gccgcttacc ggatacctgt ccgcctttct
     5881 cccttcggga agcgtggcgc tttctcatag ctcacgctgt aggtatctca gttcggtgta
     5941 ggtcgttcgc tccaagctgg gctgtgtgca cgaacccccc gttcagcccg accgctgcgc
     6001 cttatccggt aactatcgtc ttgagtccaa cccggtaaga cacgacttat cgccactggc
     6061 agcagccact ggtaacagga ttagcaaagc gaggtatgta ggcggtgcta cagagttctt
     6121 gaagtggtgg cctaactacg gctacactag aagaacagta tttggtatct gcgctctgct
     6181 gaagccagtt accttcggaa aaagagttgg tagctcttga tccggcaaac aaaccaccgc
     6241 tggtagcggt ggtttttttg tttgcaagca gcagattacg cgcagaaaaa aaggatctca
     6301 agaagatcct ttgatctttt ctacggggtc tgacgctcag tggaacgaaa actcacgtta
     6361 agggattttg gtcatgagat tatcaaaaag gatcttcacc tagatccttt taaattaaaa
     6421 atgaagtttt aaatcaatct aaagtatata tgagtaaact tggtctgaca gttaccaatg
     6481 cttaatcagt gaggcaccta tctcagcgat ctgtctattt cgttcatcca tagttgcctg
     6541 actccccgtc gtgtagataa ctacgatacg ggagggctta ccatctggcc ccagtgctgc
     6601 aatgataccg cgagacccac gctcaccggc tccagattta tcagcaataa accagccagc
     6661 cggaagggcc gagcgcagaa gtggtcctgc aactttatcc gcctccatcc agtctattaa
     6721 ttgttgccgg gaagctagag taagtagttc gccagttaat agtttgcgca acgttgttgc
     6781 cattgctaca ggcatcgtgg tgtcacgctc gtcgtttggt atggcttcat tcagctccgg
     6841 ttcccaacga tcaaggcgag ttacatgatc ccccatgttg tgcaaaaaag cggttagctc
     6901 cttcggtcct ccgatcgttg tcagaagtaa gttggccgca gtgttatcac tcatggttat
     6961 ggcagcactg cataattctc ttactgtcat gccatccgta agatgctttt ctgtgactgg
     7021 tgagtactca accaagtcat tctgagaata gtgtatgcgg cgaccgagtt gctcttgccc
     7081 ggcgtcaata cgggataata ccgcgccaca tagcagaact ttaaaagtgc tcatcattgg
     7141 aaaacgttct tcggggcgaa aactctcaag gatcttaccg ctgttgagat ccagttcgat
     7201 gtaacccact cgtgcaccca actgatcttc agcatctttt actttcacca gcgtttctgg
     7261 gtgagcaaaa acaggaaggc aaaatgccgc aaaaaaggga ataagggcga cacggaaatg
     7321 ttgaatactc atactcttcc tttttcaata ttattgaagc atttatcagg gttattgtct
     7381 catgagcgga tacatatttg aatgtattta gaaaaataaa caaatagggg ttccgcgcac
     7441 atttccccga aaagtgccac ctgacgtcta agaaaccatt attatcatga cattaaccta
     7501 taaaaatagg cgtatcacga ggccctttcg tc
//
