# Supplementary material for: A toolbox of Stable Integration Vectors (SIV) in the fission yeast Schizosaccharomyces pombe
Source: bioRxiv preprint, doi:10.1101/808329, version 1 (2019-10-18)
Supplement: Supplemental sequences [file 808329_file05.zip › Supplemental Sequences/Plasmid maps named/pAV0543 pLys3BstZ17I-Pmap3-mCherry-termScADH-natMX.gb]

LOCUS       Exported                9761 bp ds-DNA     circular SYN 09-SEP-2019
DEFINITION  synthetic circular DNA.
ACCESSION   .
VERSION     .
KEYWORDS    .
SOURCE      synthetic DNA construct
  ORGANISM  synthetic DNA construct
REFERENCE   1  (bases 1 to 9761)
  AUTHORS   VJESTICA Aleksandar MARTIN Sophie MAREK Magdalena
  TITLE     Direct Submission
  JOURNAL   Exported Monday, Sep 9, 2019 from SnapGene 4.3.7
            https://www.snapgene.com
FEATURES             Location/Qualifiers
     source          1..9761
                     /organism="synthetic DNA construct"
                     /mol_type="other DNA"
     misc_feature    193..653
                     /label=3''region lys3
                     /note="3''region lys3"
     misc_feature    654..996
                     /label=5'region lys3
                     /note="5'region lys3"
     CDS             997..2103
                     /label=ORF lys3
                     /note="ORF lys3"
     misc_feature    2104..2470
                     /label=3'region lys3
                     /note="3'region lys3"
     misc_feature    2526..2981
                     /label=F1 ori
                     /note="F1 ori"
     primer_bind     3121..3138
                     /label=M13 forward
                     /note="M13 forward"
     primer_bind     3148..3167
                     /label=T7
                     /note="T7"
     promoter        3235..5297
                     /label=map3 promoter
                     /note="map3 promoter"
     gene            5329..6039
                     /label=mCherry
                     /note="mCherry"
     misc_feature    6048..6276
                     /label=terminator S. cerevisiae ADH1
                     /note="terminator S. cerevisiae ADH1"
     promoter        6323..6665
                     /label=Ashbya gossypii TEF promoter
                     /note="Ashbya gossypii TEF promoter"
     CDS             6666..7241
                     /label=NatMX ORF
                     /note="NatMX ORF"
     terminator      7242..7444
                     /label=Ashbya gossypii TEF terminator
                     /note="Ashbya gossypii TEF terminator"
     primer_bind     complement(7499..7518)
                     /label=T3
                     /note="T3"
     primer_bind     complement(7536..7556)
                     /label=M13 reverse
                     /note="M13 reverse"
     protein_bind    complement(7562..7584)
                     /label=lacO
                     /note="lacO"
     promoter        complement(7588..7618)
                     /label=lac promoter
                     /note="lac promoter"
     rep_origin      complement(7924..8552)
                     /direction=LEFT
                     /label=ColE1 origin
                     /note="ColE1 origin"
     CDS             complement(8701..9561)
                     /label=AmpR
                     /note="AmpR"
     promoter        complement(9562..9666)
                     /label=AmpR promoter
                     /note="AmpR promoter"
ORIGIN
        1 tcgcgcgttt cggtgatgac ggtgaaaacc tctgacacat gcagctcccg gagacggtca
       61 cagcttgtct gtaagcggat gccgggagca gacaagcccg tcagggcgcg tcagcgggtg
      121 ttggcgggtg tcggggctgg cttaactatg cggcatcaga gcagattgta ctgagagtgc
      181 accataaccg gggccttacg aagttaaatt ataggcacag acatctttgg cattggaaag
      241 atttagtaac aatcataatg tagcacttct taaaaaatct aattttagaa caaaaaggct
      301 taaaaaagaa tggttccgct cttttaaaaa atagtaaaat gtacaatagc aaggttttcg
      361 taggtcgacg gacataacaa ggggaaagag aaataaagca tgtaaacgtc aataaaacat
      421 ctttgattct ggatcaatca tatgccaaat gaagaaaaat agcatttata acaacatgaa
      481 accatatttg agacctttta acgatgaaaa tttattaaat aaaagataaa aaagaaagaa
      541 accgttcaag ttcaatgaaa atttcgtcgt gaagtagaaa ccaagataat ggaaaggctt
      601 cgcaaagcca caaattttcc aatagtcatt ataactgaag attaaggaca gtatactagt
      661 aaaaatcaag tgaattgtgc ctaggatagg tagctaacgt gactgccact gaacctgtgt
      721 agcgtattag atccatcaag atcccttctg ctcatatcat tgctgatctg taaattgacc
      781 gcatcaaatt tgatctcatt tatatcgaga ttgatctata ttattttgcc aatttgcagt
      841 atataaactt atttgattaa gtttttggtc tccttcgcca cgtcttcatt ttgttagttt
      901 aaattttttt gactaactta gaaagggaag tttttaaaaa cgttgaaata ctttttcgat
      961 ttaaaaatat atatttaatt aattttctgt tccaaaatgg ttgctcctca tctttggtta
     1021 cgtgctgaaa ccaaaccttt agaagagcgc agtgctttga ctcctagaac tgccaagata
     1081 ctcgccgatg ctggatttca aattaccatt gagcgctctt cccaacgtgc tttcaaggac
     1141 aaagaatttg agcgccttgg tttccccatg gttcctgagg gctcatggcg acatgcacct
     1201 aaggacgcgt acattattgg tctcaaagag cttccggaaa atgataacag tcctttgaag
     1261 catactcata ttcaatttgc tcattgctac aaaaaccagg aaggttggcg tgaagtcttg
     1321 tcccgattcc ccgctggcaa tggtcttcta tatgatttgg aatttttgca agatgacaat
     1381 ggcagacgtg ttgccgcttt tggttaccac gctggttttg ctggatcagc tatctcatgt
     1441 ttagtttggg cacatcaatt attgcatcct aacaaacaat tccctgctat ccgtccgttc
     1501 cccaacgaaa aatctttggt tcgccatgtt gctcgtcaag tacgtttagc tttgaaaaag
     1561 aataacaacc agtatcctcg tattctggtt attggggctc ttggtcgttg tggtactgga
     1621 gcgtgcgatt tagcatcaaa gattggtatt cccttcgata acattcttcg ctgggacatt
     1681 aatgaaacta agaagggtgg tccctttacc gaaattacgg aatcagacat atttgttaac
     1741 tgcatttatc tgagcatgcc tattcccaaa ttctgtaccg tcgagtcgtt aaatgtacct
     1801 aaccgtaaat tgcgtgttgt ttgtgatgtt agctgtgaca ctaccaatcc taacaatcct
     1861 attccaattt ataatgtaaa cactacattt gatcatccta cagttgaggt taaaggtgtc
     1921 acaactcctc ctcctttaga ggtcatttct attgatcatc ttcctacttt attgccaagg
     1981 gaatcttccg aagcatttag tgaagctcta attcctagtc ttttggcttt gaaggacgtc
     2041 gacaatgctc ccgtttgggt cagagctaaa aaactttatg aaaccatggt tcaaaagctt
     2101 taaaataaat gttatttaat ttcaaagttc cgggtccttt atattgtttc accaaattat
     2161 tgaatattat tttctcaaaa attaacttta gaatacaatt tagacggcat tttcgatgct
     2221 ctggacattt tttccacgta cttgttaaat tgtagcggtg ttgcataata ctaccttttg
     2281 atttgttatt cacgttacaa tatatatttg actaatttaa atatgataat atacacattt
     2341 ctctgcaaac ctcctttata cttttcgccg gtcattgatt aataattaag aaacaggatt
     2401 tcatcctgca tttgccactt acctatatgg taaatataaa tcttgaaact ttccccaata
     2461 tttattgctt gctagggcgg tgtgaaatac cgcacagatg cgtaaggaga aaataccgca
     2521 tcaggaaatt gtaagcgtta atattttgtt aaaattcgcg ttaaattttt gttaaatcag
     2581 ctcatttttt aaccaatagg ccgaaatcgg caaaatccct tataaatcaa aagaatagac
     2641 cgagataggg ttgagtgttg ttccagtttg gaacaagagt ccactattaa agaacgtgga
     2701 ctccaacgtc aaaggnnnnn nnnnnnnnnn nnnnnnnnnn nnnnnnnnnn nnnnnnnnnn
     2761 nnnntnnnnn nnnnnnnnnn nnnnnnnnnn nnnnnnnnnn nnnnnnnnnn nnnnnnnnnn
     2821 nnnnnnnnnn nnnnnnnnnn nnnnnnnnnn nnnnnngnnn nnnnnnnnnn nnnnnnnnnn
     2881 nnnnnnnnnn nnnnnnnnnn nnnnnnnnnn nnnnnnnnnn nnnnnnnnnn nnnnnnnnnn
     2941 nnnnnnnnnn nnnnnnnnnn nnnnnnnnnn nnnnnnnnnn nccattcgcc attcaggctg
     3001 cgcaactgtt gggaagggcg atcggtgcgg gcctcttcgc tattacgcca gctggcgaaa
     3061 gggggatgtg ctgcaaggcg attaagttgg gtaacgccag ggttttccca gtcacgacgt
     3121 tgtaaaacga cggccagtga gcgcgcgtaa tacgactcac tatagggcga attgggtacc
     3181 gggccccccc tcgaggtcga cggtatcgat aagcttgata tcgaattcct gcagaagcat
     3241 gcacgctgct cacttacaag ataacctttt gttgaaaagg aagatttatt aactatatat
     3301 gattgaagat tttttctttt caaaggatat ataagttctg caaagtttcc taaaaaaatc
     3361 tttctttttt gtttcttaca ccttttgaca tttatattgg agcctaacgt tttgccgctt
     3421 tgatatcatt tatccgttga ttttagaaaa aaaagttagg aagagttgtt accgattttt
     3481 tccttctttt tatgccaata ttcacttcat cagatttaat ttggctactt tttttttcgt
     3541 aacctactat agttatctca ttatagaatg aaatgaaact ctattattat gtagttaaaa
     3601 tcaatgataa gcactgtatt aaagtttaag agaaaatcgc gaattccttt tgatgtcctt
     3661 ttctcaaagg atacaaacac gatttataac acctttgctt cagacgtttg attgatatgc
     3721 ctattgtgat atacgaaaca tcagcatcag gttatagccg tgcaacattt tctgataaat
     3781 gatgaggaaa acagatgcta ttgtcttgct catgttggtt ctctgggttg agataatgaa
     3841 catattggta tataaaactt gcacacggat caacgagaat tgcttacttt tattgctctt
     3901 acattttatt gcttttattt tatataacat tgattgctct cttcttttct tgtactaaaa
     3961 gaaatacaaa catacaaata tggcttacat gttttacttc gcagaattat aattaattaa
     4021 atacccaagt tattcgttag catggttgag tatattgttt aataatagcg ctatttaagt
     4081 cgtaacttta taggataagt attaccagta ctaatacgtg taagaagtta cctagtgcta
     4141 ttgttaacaa aatataagct cgttaatgtg agtaacttgt tttattttct acttgaaatt
     4201 tttaacaaac aaaccagtta aaaaaaattg atctggatca atactccagc tatttggaaa
     4261 gaattgactt acgcgtaaat gtgtacgcgt taatgtttac tgatttcgtt ttcgggttta
     4321 gagaagtaaa ggatggaatt agattacagg aaagagtatt tttataaatt atatataaag
     4381 gaagatatga ctaacggcta gtgtaccaat tccataatat accgagtgca attcaaacca
     4441 aactctcgta tataggctgc gatttataaa gtaaaacttc agcgcatcag cacaattgtt
     4501 cacgagtaca aaatctaaaa agaaattttc tttgcaatgc gctcatcaat taatataaac
     4561 gaccgcgata tatgaagtca aacagtcgtt aaacaccaaa atttctttac gtatttactt
     4621 cgcagattac ccatcaaaaa gatattctat ggatttatta aagataaaga attcgctttt
     4681 gatgcctcaa attggaatac tatgctttag ataatcaaat gggctgaact ctttgaccga
     4741 ccgaaaatgg atctctatgc tgaggcttct cacggtaggt atataaagag cctactgccc
     4801 ttcttcaata tgccaaataa atacaaacaa ggttctatac tcaacagtaa tttttcttac
     4861 tcatttaatt acgaaccgtg ctctgttttc gcaagttgtt ttcaagtttt caagcttcgc
     4921 gcgggatatc tggcgagcga tcaaaggtgt ttccaatagc tttaaccttt tcgtttcctg
     4981 tcctgtattt ttaaataata cattttccgt gtctattact tttattttgg aacaatattg
     5041 aagttcaaat tgtacacgac tttggcaatc ttaggaaaat cttggcatat acaattccaa
     5101 tttttgctct atccaaatat caagactacc atcatcactg aatttatact cttttgtttg
     5161 cgcatcgtct ttcggctttc tttttcacct tctttaatat tttgaaattc tatataggtc
     5221 tttgtgtacc atttaatttt tgtatcttac tttcttttat atcatattta ttagttactt
     5281 atacgttgag tttaccgtcg actctagagg atccccgggt taattaaaat ggtgagcaag
     5341 ggcgaggagg ataacatggc catcatcaag gagttcatgc gcttcaaggt gcacatggag
     5401 ggctccgtga acggccacga gttcgagatc gagggcgagg gcgagggccg cccctacgag
     5461 ggcacccaga ccgccaagct gaaggtgacc aagggtggcc ccctgccctt cgcctgggac
     5521 atcctgtccc ctcagttcat gtacggctcc aaggcctacg tgaagcaccc cgccgacatc
     5581 cccgactact tgaagctgtc cttccccgag ggcttcaagt gggagcgcgt gatgaacttc
     5641 gaggacggcg gcgtggtgac cgtgacccag gactcctccc tgcaggacgg cgagttcatc
     5701 tacaaggtga agctgcgcgg caccaacttc ccctccgacg gccccgtaat gcagaagaag
     5761 accatgggct gggaggcctc ctccgagcgg atgtaccccg aggacggcgc cctgaagggc
     5821 gagatcaagc agaggctgaa gctgaaggac ggcggccact acgacgctga ggtcaagacc
     5881 acctacaagg ccaagaagcc cgtgcagctg cccggcgcct acaacgtcaa catcaagttg
     5941 gacatcacct cccacaacga ggactacacc atcgtggaac agtacgaacg cgccgagggc
     6001 cgccactcca ccggcggcat ggacgagctg tacaagtaag gcgcgccact tctaaataag
     6061 cgaatttctt atgatttatg atttttatta ttaaataagt tataaaaaaa ataagtgtat
     6121 acaaatttta aagtgactct taggttttaa aacgaaaatt cttattcttg agtaactctt
     6181 tcctgtaggt caggttgctt tctcaggtat agtatgaggt cgctcttatt gaccacacct
     6241 ctaccggcag atccgctagg gataacaggg taatatagat ctgtttagct tgcctcgtcc
     6301 ccgccgggtc acccggccag cgacatggag gcccagaata ccctccttga cagtcttgac
     6361 gtgcgcagct caggggcatg atgtgactgt cgcccgtaca tttagcccat acatccccat
     6421 gtataatcat ttgcatccat acattttgat ggccgcacgg cgcgaagcaa aaattacggc
     6481 tcctcgctgc agacctgcga gcagggaaac gctcccctca cagacgcgtt gaattgtccc
     6541 cacgccgcgc ccctgtagag aaatataaaa ggttaggatt tgccactgag gttcttcttt
     6601 catatacttc cttttaaaat cttgctagga tacagttctc acatcacatc cgaacataaa
     6661 caaccatggg taccactctt gacgacacgg cttaccggta ccgcaccagt gtcccggggg
     6721 acgccgaggc catcgaggca ctggatgggt ccttcaccac cgacaccgtc ttccgcgtca
     6781 ccgccaccgg ggacggcttc accctgcggg aggtgccggt ggacccgccc ctgaccaagg
     6841 tgttccccga cgacgaatcg gacgacgaat cggacgacgg ggaggacggc gacccggact
     6901 cccggacgtt cgtcgcgtac ggggacgacg gcgacctggc gggcttcgtg gtcatctcgt
     6961 actcggcgtg gaaccgccgg ctgaccgtcg aggacatcga ggtcgccccg gagcaccggg
     7021 ggcacggggt cgggcgcgcg ttgatggggc tcgcgacgga gttcgccggc gagcggggcg
     7081 ccgggcacct ctggctggag gtcaccaacg tcaacgcacc ggcgatccac gcgtaccggc
     7141 ggatggggtt caccctctgc ggcctggaca ccgccctgta cgacggcacc gcctcggacg
     7201 gcgagcggca ggcgctctac atgagcatgc cctgccccta atcagtactg acaataaaaa
     7261 gattcttgtt ttcaagaact tgtcatttgt atagtttttt tatattgtag ttgttctatt
     7321 ttaatcaaat gttagcgtga tttatatttt ttttcgcctc gacatcatct gcccagatgc
     7381 gaagttaagt gcgcagaaag taatatcatg cgtcaatcgt atgtgaatgc tggtcgctat
     7441 actgctgtcg attcgatact aacgccgcca tccagtttaa acgagctcca gcttttgttc
     7501 cctttagtga gggttaattg cgcgcttggc gtaatcatgg tcatagctgt ttcctgtgtg
     7561 aaattgttat ccgctcacaa ttccacacaa catacgagcc ggaagcataa agtgtaaagc
     7621 ctggggtgcc taatgagtga gctaactcac attaattgcg ttgcgctcac tgcccgcttt
     7681 ccagtcggga aacctgtcgt gccagctgca ttaatgaatc ggccaacgcg cggggagagg
     7741 cggtttgcgt attgggcgct cttccgcttc ctcgctcact gactcgctgc gctcggtcgt
     7801 tcggctgcgg cgagcggtat cagctcactc aaaggcggta atacggttat ccacagaatc
     7861 aggggataac gcaggaaaga acatgtgagc aaaaggccag caaaaggcca ggaaccgtaa
     7921 aaaggccgcg ttgctggcgt ttttccatag gctccgcccc cctgacgagc atcacaaaaa
     7981 tcgacgctca agtcagaggt ggcgaaaccc gacaggacta taaagatacc aggcgtttcc
     8041 ccctggaagc tccctcgtgc gctctcctgt tccgaccctg ccgcttaccg gatacctgtc
     8101 cgcctttctc ccttcgggaa gcgtggcgct ttctcatagc tcacgctgta ggtatctcag
     8161 ttcggtgtag gtcgttcgct ccaagctggg ctgtgtgcac gaaccccccg ttcagcccga
     8221 ccgctgcgcc ttatccggta actatcgtct tgagtccaac ccggtaagac acgacttatc
     8281 gccactggca gcagccactg gtaacaggat tagcagagcg aggtatgtag gcggtgctac
     8341 agagttcttg aagtggtggc ctaactacgg ctacactaga agaacagtat ttggtatctg
     8401 cgctctgctg aagccagtta ccttcggaaa aagagttggt agctcttgat ccggcaaaca
     8461 aaccaccgct ggtagcggtg gtttttttgt ttgcaagcag cagattacgc gcagaaaaaa
     8521 aggatctcaa gaagatcctt tgatcttttc tacggggtct gacgctcagt ggaacgaaaa
     8581 ctcacgttaa gggattttgg tcatgagatt atcaaaaagg atcttcacct agatcctttt
     8641 aaattaaaaa tgaagtttta aatcaatcta aagtatatat gagtaaactt ggtctgacag
     8701 ttaccaatgc ttaatcagtg aggcacctat ctcagcgatc tgtctatttc gttcatccat
     8761 agttgcctga ctccccgtcg tgtagataac tacgatacgg gagggcttac catctggccc
     8821 cagtgctgca atgataccgc gagacccacg ctcaccggct ccagatttat cagcaataaa
     8881 ccagccagcc ggaagggccg agcgcagaag tggtcctgca actttatccg cctccatcca
     8941 gtctattaat tgttgccggg aagctagagt aagtagttcg ccagttaata gtttgcgcaa
     9001 cgttgttgcc attgctacag gcatcgtggt gtcacgctcg tcgtttggta tggcttcatt
     9061 cagctccggt tcccaacgat caaggcgagt tacatgatcc cccatgttgt gcaaaaaagc
     9121 ggttagctcc ttcggtcctc cgatcgttgt cagaagtaag ttggccgcag tgttatcact
     9181 catggttatg gcagcactgc ataattctct tactgtcatg ccatccgtaa gatgcttttc
     9241 tgtgactggt gagtactcaa ccaagtcatt ctgagaatag tgtatgcggc gaccgagttg
     9301 ctcttgcccg gcgtcaatac gggataatac cgcgccacat agcagaactt taaaagtgct
     9361 catcattgga aaacgttctt cggggcgaaa actctcaagg atcttaccgc tgttgagatc
     9421 cagttcgatg taacccactc gtgcacccaa ctgatcttca gcatctttta ctttcaccag
     9481 cgtttctggg tgagcaaaaa caggaaggca aaatgccgca aaaaagggaa taagggcgac
     9541 acggaaatgt tgaatactca tactcttcct ttttcaatat tattgaagca tttatcaggg
     9601 ttattgtctc atgagcggat acatatttga atgtatttag aaaaataaac aaataggggt
     9661 tccgcgcaca tttccccgaa aagtgccacc tgacgtctaa gaaaccatta ttatcatgac
     9721 attaacctat aaaaataggc gtatcacgag gccctttcgt c
//
