# Supplementary material for: A toolbox of Stable Integration Vectors (SIV) in the fission yeast Schizosaccharomyces pombe
Source: bioRxiv preprint, doi:10.1101/808329, version 1 (2019-10-18)
Supplement: Supplemental sequences [file 808329_file05.zip › Supplemental Sequences/Plasmid maps named/pAV0761 pLys3BstZ17I-Pmap3-mTagBFP2-bleMX.gb]

LOCUS       Exported                9563 bp ds-DNA     circular SYN 09-SEP-2019
DEFINITION  synthetic circular DNA
ACCESSION   .
VERSION     .
KEYWORDS    .
SOURCE      synthetic DNA construct
  ORGANISM  synthetic DNA construct
REFERENCE   1  (bases 1 to 9563)
  AUTHORS   VJESTICA Aleksandar MARTIN Sophie MAREK Magdalena
  TITLE     Direct Submission
  JOURNAL   Exported Monday, Sep 9, 2019 from SnapGene 4.3.7
            https://www.snapgene.com
FEATURES             Location/Qualifiers
     source          1..9563
                     /organism="synthetic DNA construct"
                     /mol_type="other DNA"
     misc_feature    193..653
                     /label=3''region lys3
                     /note="3''region lys3"
     misc_feature    654..996
                     /label=5'region lys3
                     /note="5'region lys3"
     CDS             997..2103
                     /label=ORF lys3
                     /note="ORF lys3"
     misc_feature    2104..2470
                     /label=3'region lys3
                     /note="3'region lys3"
     misc_feature    2526..2981
                     /label=F1 ori
                     /note="F1 ori"
     primer_bind     3121..3138
                     /label=M13 forward
                     /note="M13 forward"
     primer_bind     3148..3167
                     /label=T7
                     /note="T7"
     promoter        3235..5297
                     /label=map3 promoter
                     /note="map3 promoter"
     misc_feature    5329..6042
                     /label=mTagBFP2
                     /note="mTagBFP2"
     misc_feature    6045..6280
                     /label=Untitled
     misc_feature    6051..6279
                     /label=terminator ScADH1
                     /note="terminator ScADH1"
     misc_feature    6326..6668
                     /label=Ashbya gossypii TEF promoter
                     /note="Ashbya gossypii TEF promoter"
     misc_feature    6669..7043
                     /label=BleMX6 ORF
                     /note="BleMX6 ORF"
     misc_feature    7044..7246
                     /label=Ashbya gossypii TEF terminator
                     /note="Ashbya gossypii TEF terminator"
     primer_bind     complement(7301..7320)
                     /label=T3
                     /note="T3"
     primer_bind     complement(7338..7358)
                     /label=M13 reverse
                     /note="M13 reverse"
     protein_bind    complement(7364..7386)
                     /label=lacO
                     /note="lacO"
     promoter        complement(7390..7420)
                     /label=lac promoter
                     /note="lac promoter"
     rep_origin      complement(7726..8354)
                     /direction=LEFT
                     /label=ColE1 origin
                     /note="ColE1 origin"
     CDS             complement(8503..9363)
                     /label=AmpR
                     /note="AmpR"
     promoter        complement(9364..9468)
                     /label=AmpR promoter
                     /note="AmpR promoter"
ORIGIN
        1 tcgcgcgttt cggtgatgac ggtgaaaacc tctgacacat gcagctcccg gagacggtca
       61 cagcttgtct gtaagcggat gccgggagca gacaagcccg tcagggcgcg tcagcgggtg
      121 ttggcgggtg tcggggctgg cttaactatg cggcatcaga gcagattgta ctgagagtgc
      181 accataaccg gggccttacg aagttaaatt ataggcacag acatctttgg cattggaaag
      241 atttagtaac aatcataatg tagcacttct taaaaaatct aattttagaa caaaaaggct
      301 taaaaaagaa tggttccgct cttttaaaaa atagtaaaat gtacaatagc aaggttttcg
      361 taggtcgacg gacataacaa ggggaaagag aaataaagca tgtaaacgtc aataaaacat
      421 ctttgattct ggatcaatca tatgccaaat gaagaaaaat agcatttata acaacatgaa
      481 accatatttg agacctttta acgatgaaaa tttattaaat aaaagataaa aaagaaagaa
      541 accgttcaag ttcaatgaaa atttcgtcgt gaagtagaaa ccaagataat ggaaaggctt
      601 cgcaaagcca caaattttcc aatagtcatt ataactgaag attaaggaca gtatactagt
      661 aaaaatcaag tgaattgtgc ctaggatagg tagctaacgt gactgccact gaacctgtgt
      721 agcgtattag atccatcaag atcccttctg ctcatatcat tgctgatctg taaattgacc
      781 gcatcaaatt tgatctcatt tatatcgaga ttgatctata ttattttgcc aatttgcagt
      841 atataaactt atttgattaa gtttttggtc tccttcgcca cgtcttcatt ttgttagttt
      901 aaattttttt gactaactta gaaagggaag tttttaaaaa cgttgaaata ctttttcgat
      961 ttaaaaatat atatttaatt aattttctgt tccaaaatgg ttgctcctca tctttggtta
     1021 cgtgctgaaa ccaaaccttt agaagagcgc agtgctttga ctcctagaac tgccaagata
     1081 ctcgccgatg ctggatttca aattaccatt gagcgctctt cccaacgtgc tttcaaggac
     1141 aaagaatttg agcgccttgg tttccccatg gttcctgagg gctcatggcg acatgcacct
     1201 aaggacgcgt acattattgg tctcaaagag cttccggaaa atgataacag tcctttgaag
     1261 catactcata ttcaatttgc tcattgctac aaaaaccagg aaggttggcg tgaagtcttg
     1321 tcccgattcc ccgctggcaa tggtcttcta tatgatttgg aatttttgca agatgacaat
     1381 ggcagacgtg ttgccgcttt tggttaccac gctggttttg ctggatcagc tatctcatgt
     1441 ttagtttggg cacatcaatt attgcatcct aacaaacaat tccctgctat ccgtccgttc
     1501 cccaacgaaa aatctttggt tcgccatgtt gctcgtcaag tacgtttagc tttgaaaaag
     1561 aataacaacc agtatcctcg tattctggtt attggggctc ttggtcgttg tggtactgga
     1621 gcgtgcgatt tagcatcaaa gattggtatt cccttcgata acattcttcg ctgggacatt
     1681 aatgaaacta agaagggtgg tccctttacc gaaattacgg aatcagacat atttgttaac
     1741 tgcatttatc tgagcatgcc tattcccaaa ttctgtaccg tcgagtcgtt aaatgtacct
     1801 aaccgtaaat tgcgtgttgt ttgtgatgtt agctgtgaca ctaccaatcc taacaatcct
     1861 attccaattt ataatgtaaa cactacattt gatcatccta cagttgaggt taaaggtgtc
     1921 acaactcctc ctcctttaga ggtcatttct attgatcatc ttcctacttt attgccaagg
     1981 gaatcttccg aagcatttag tgaagctcta attcctagtc ttttggcttt gaaggacgtc
     2041 gacaatgctc ccgtttgggt cagagctaaa aaactttatg aaaccatggt tcaaaagctt
     2101 taaaataaat gttatttaat ttcaaagttc cgggtccttt atattgtttc accaaattat
     2161 tgaatattat tttctcaaaa attaacttta gaatacaatt tagacggcat tttcgatgct
     2221 ctggacattt tttccacgta cttgttaaat tgtagcggtg ttgcataata ctaccttttg
     2281 atttgttatt cacgttacaa tatatatttg actaatttaa atatgataat atacacattt
     2341 ctctgcaaac ctcctttata cttttcgccg gtcattgatt aataattaag aaacaggatt
     2401 tcatcctgca tttgccactt acctatatgg taaatataaa tcttgaaact ttccccaata
     2461 tttattgctt gctagggcgg tgtgaaatac cgcacagatg cgtaaggaga aaataccgca
     2521 tcaggaaatt gtaagcgtta atattttgtt aaaattcgcg ttaaattttt gttaaatcag
     2581 ctcatttttt aaccaatagg ccgaaatcgg caaaatccct tataaatcaa aagaatagac
     2641 cgagataggg ttgagtgttg ttccagtttg gaacaagagt ccactattaa agaacgtgga
     2701 ctccaacgtc aaaggnnnnn nnnnnnnnnn nnnnnnnnnn nnnnnnnnnn nnnnnnnnnn
     2761 nnnntnnnnn nnnnnnnnnn nnnnnnnnnn nnnnnnnnnn nnnnnnnnnn nnnnnnnnnn
     2821 nnnnnnnnnn nnnnnnnnnn nnnnnnnnnn nnnnnngnnn nnnnnnnnnn nnnnnnnnnn
     2881 nnnnnnnnnn nnnnnnnnnn nnnnnnnnnn nnnnnnnnnn nnnnnnnnnn nnnnnnnnnn
     2941 nnnnnnnnnn nnnnnnnnnn nnnnnnnnnn nnnnnnnnnn nccattcgcc attcaggctg
     3001 cgcaactgtt gggaagggcg atcggtgcgg gcctcttcgc tattacgcca gctggcgaaa
     3061 gggggatgtg ctgcaaggcg attaagttgg gtaacgccag ggttttccca gtcacgacgt
     3121 tgtaaaacga cggccagtga gcgcgcgtaa tacgactcac tatagggcga attgggtacc
     3181 gggccccccc tcgaggtcga cggtatcgat aagcttgata tcgaattcct gcagaagcat
     3241 gcacgctgct cacttacaag ataacctttt gttgaaaagg aagatttatt aactatatat
     3301 gattgaagat tttttctttt caaaggatat ataagttctg caaagtttcc taaaaaaatc
     3361 tttctttttt gtttcttaca ccttttgaca tttatattgg agcctaacgt tttgccgctt
     3421 tgatatcatt tatccgttga ttttagaaaa aaaagttagg aagagttgtt accgattttt
     3481 tccttctttt tatgccaata ttcacttcat cagatttaat ttggctactt tttttttcgt
     3541 aacctactat agttatctca ttatagaatg aaatgaaact ctattattat gtagttaaaa
     3601 tcaatgataa gcactgtatt aaagtttaag agaaaatcgc gaattccttt tgatgtcctt
     3661 ttctcaaagg atacaaacac gatttataac acctttgctt cagacgtttg attgatatgc
     3721 ctattgtgat atacgaaaca tcagcatcag gttatagccg tgcaacattt tctgataaat
     3781 gatgaggaaa acagatgcta ttgtcttgct catgttggtt ctctgggttg agataatgaa
     3841 catattggta tataaaactt gcacacggat caacgagaat tgcttacttt tattgctctt
     3901 acattttatt gcttttattt tatataacat tgattgctct cttcttttct tgtactaaaa
     3961 gaaatacaaa catacaaata tggcttacat gttttacttc gcagaattat aattaattaa
     4021 atacccaagt tattcgttag catggttgag tatattgttt aataatagcg ctatttaagt
     4081 cgtaacttta taggataagt attaccagta ctaatacgtg taagaagtta cctagtgcta
     4141 ttgttaacaa aatataagct cgttaatgtg agtaacttgt tttattttct acttgaaatt
     4201 tttaacaaac aaaccagtta aaaaaaattg atctggatca atactccagc tatttggaaa
     4261 gaattgactt acgcgtaaat gtgtacgcgt taatgtttac tgatttcgtt ttcgggttta
     4321 gagaagtaaa ggatggaatt agattacagg aaagagtatt tttataaatt atatataaag
     4381 gaagatatga ctaacggcta gtgtaccaat tccataatat accgagtgca attcaaacca
     4441 aactctcgta tataggctgc gatttataaa gtaaaacttc agcgcatcag cacaattgtt
     4501 cacgagtaca aaatctaaaa agaaattttc tttgcaatgc gctcatcaat taatataaac
     4561 gaccgcgata tatgaagtca aacagtcgtt aaacaccaaa atttctttac gtatttactt
     4621 cgcagattac ccatcaaaaa gatattctat ggatttatta aagataaaga attcgctttt
     4681 gatgcctcaa attggaatac tatgctttag ataatcaaat gggctgaact ctttgaccga
     4741 ccgaaaatgg atctctatgc tgaggcttct cacggtaggt atataaagag cctactgccc
     4801 ttcttcaata tgccaaataa atacaaacaa ggttctatac tcaacagtaa tttttcttac
     4861 tcatttaatt acgaaccgtg ctctgttttc gcaagttgtt ttcaagtttt caagcttcgc
     4921 gcgggatatc tggcgagcga tcaaaggtgt ttccaatagc tttaaccttt tcgtttcctg
     4981 tcctgtattt ttaaataata cattttccgt gtctattact tttattttgg aacaatattg
     5041 aagttcaaat tgtacacgac tttggcaatc ttaggaaaat cttggcatat acaattccaa
     5101 tttttgctct atccaaatat caagactacc atcatcactg aatttatact cttttgtttg
     5161 cgcatcgtct ttcggctttc tttttcacct tctttaatat tttgaaattc tatataggtc
     5221 tttgtgtacc atttaatttt tgtatcttac tttcttttat atcatattta ttagttactt
     5281 atacgttgag tttaccgtcg actctagagg atccccgggt taattaacat ggtgtctaag
     5341 ggcgaagagc tgattaagga gaacatgcac atgaagctgt acatggaggg caccgtggac
     5401 aaccatcact tcaagtgcac atccgagggc gaaggcaagc cctacgaggg cacccagacc
     5461 atgagaatca aggtggtcga gggcggccct ctccccttcg ccttcgacat cctggctact
     5521 agcttcctct acggcagcaa gaccttcatc aaccacaccc agggcatccc cgacttcttc
     5581 aagcagtcct tccctgaggg cttcacatgg gagagagtca ccacatacga agacgggggc
     5641 gtgctgaccg ctacccagga caccagcctc caggacggct gcctcatcta caacgtcaag
     5701 atcagagggg tgaacttcac atccaacggc cctgtgatgc agaagaaaac actcggctgg
     5761 gaggccttca ccgagacgct gtaccccgct gacggcggcc tggaaggcag aaacgacatg
     5821 gccctgaagc tcgtgggcgg gagccatctg atcgcaaacg ccaagaccac atatagatcc
     5881 aagaaacccg ctaagaacct caagatgcct ggcgtctact atgtggacta cagactggaa
     5941 agaatcaagg aggccaacaa cgagacctac gtcgagcagc acgaggtggc agtggccaga
     6001 tactgcgacc tccctagcaa actggggcac aagcttaatt aaggcgcgcc acttctaaat
     6061 aagcgaattt cttatgattt atgattttta ttattaaata agttataaaa aaaataagtg
     6121 tatacaaatt ttaaagtgac tcttaggttt taaaacgaaa attcttattc ttgagtaact
     6181 ctttcctgta ggtcaggttg ctttctcagg tatagtatga ggtcgctctt attgaccaca
     6241 cctctaccgg cagatccgct agggataaca gggtaatata gatctgttta gcttgcctcg
     6301 tccccgccgg gtcacccggc cagcgacatg gaggcccaga ataccctcct tgacagtctt
     6361 gacgtgcgca gctcaggggc atgatgtgac tgtcgcccgt acatttagcc catacatccc
     6421 catgtataat catttgcatc catacatttt gatggccgca cggcgcgaag caaaaattac
     6481 ggctcctcgc tgcagacctg cgagcaggga aacgctcccc tcacagacgc gttgaattgt
     6541 ccccacgccg cgcccctgta gagaaatata aaaggttagg atttgccact gaggttcttc
     6601 tttcatatac ttccttttaa aatcttgcta ggatacagtt ctcacatcac atccgaacat
     6661 aaacaaccat ggccaagttg accagtgccg ttccggtgct caccgcgcgc gacgtcgccg
     6721 gagcggtcga gttctggacc gaccggctcg ggttctcccg ggacttcgtg gaggacgact
     6781 tcgccggtgt ggtccgggac gacgtgaccc tgttcatcag cgcggtccag gaccaggtgg
     6841 tgccggacaa caccctggcc tgggtgtggg tgcgcggcct ggacgagctg tacgccgagt
     6901 ggtcggaggt cgtgtccacg aacttccggg acgcctccgg gccggccatg accgagatcg
     6961 gcgagcagcc gtgggggcgg gagttcgccc tgcgcgaccc ggccggcaac tgcgtgcact
     7021 tcgtggccga ggagcaggac tgatcagtac tgacaataaa aagattcttg ttttcaagaa
     7081 cttgtcattt gtatagtttt tttatattgt agttgttcta ttttaatcaa atgttagcgt
     7141 gatttatatt ttttttcgcc tcgacatcat ctgcccagat gcgaagttaa gtgcgcagaa
     7201 agtaatatca tgcgtcaatc gtatgtgaat gctggtcgct atactgctgt cgattcgata
     7261 ctaacgccgc catccagttt aaacgagctc cagcttttgt tccctttagt gagggttaat
     7321 tgcgcgcttg gcgtaatcat ggtcatagct gtttcctgtg tgaaattgtt atccgctcac
     7381 aattccacac aacatacgag ccggaagcat aaagtgtaaa gcctggggtg cctaatgagt
     7441 gagctaactc acattaattg cgttgcgctc actgcccgct ttccagtcgg gaaacctgtc
     7501 gtgccagctg cattaatgaa tcggccaacg cgcggggaga ggcggtttgc gtattgggcg
     7561 ctcttccgct tcctcgctca ctgactcgct gcgctcggtc gttcggctgc ggcgagcggt
     7621 atcagctcac tcaaaggcgg taatacggtt atccacagaa tcaggggata acgcaggaaa
     7681 gaacatgtga gcaaaaggcc agcaaaaggc caggaaccgt aaaaaggccg cgttgctggc
     7741 gtttttccat aggctccgcc cccctgacga gcatcacaaa aatcgacgct caagtcagag
     7801 gtggcgaaac ccgacaggac tataaagata ccaggcgttt ccccctggaa gctccctcgt
     7861 gcgctctcct gttccgaccc tgccgcttac cggatacctg tccgcctttc tcccttcggg
     7921 aagcgtggcg ctttctcata gctcacgctg taggtatctc agttcggtgt aggtcgttcg
     7981 ctccaagctg ggctgtgtgc acgaaccccc cgttcagccc gaccgctgcg ccttatccgg
     8041 taactatcgt cttgagtcca acccggtaag acacgactta tcgccactgg cagcagccac
     8101 tggtaacagg attagcagag cgaggtatgt aggcggtgct acagagttct tgaagtggtg
     8161 gcctaactac ggctacacta gaagaacagt atttggtatc tgcgctctgc tgaagccagt
     8221 taccttcgga aaaagagttg gtagctcttg atccggcaaa caaaccaccg ctggtagcgg
     8281 tggttttttt gtttgcaagc agcagattac gcgcagaaaa aaaggatctc aagaagatcc
     8341 tttgatcttt tctacggggt ctgacgctca gtggaacgaa aactcacgtt aagggatttt
     8401 ggtcatgaga ttatcaaaaa ggatcttcac ctagatcctt ttaaattaaa aatgaagttt
     8461 taaatcaatc taaagtatat atgagtaaac ttggtctgac agttaccaat gcttaatcag
     8521 tgaggcacct atctcagcga tctgtctatt tcgttcatcc atagttgcct gactccccgt
     8581 cgtgtagata actacgatac gggagggctt accatctggc cccagtgctg caatgatacc
     8641 gcgagaccca cgctcaccgg ctccagattt atcagcaata aaccagccag ccggaagggc
     8701 cgagcgcaga agtggtcctg caactttatc cgcctccatc cagtctatta attgttgccg
     8761 ggaagctaga gtaagtagtt cgccagttaa tagtttgcgc aacgttgttg ccattgctac
     8821 aggcatcgtg gtgtcacgct cgtcgtttgg tatggcttca ttcagctccg gttcccaacg
     8881 atcaaggcga gttacatgat cccccatgtt gtgcaaaaaa gcggttagct ccttcggtcc
     8941 tccgatcgtt gtcagaagta agttggccgc agtgttatca ctcatggtta tggcagcact
     9001 gcataattct cttactgtca tgccatccgt aagatgcttt tctgtgactg gtgagtactc
     9061 aaccaagtca ttctgagaat agtgtatgcg gcgaccgagt tgctcttgcc cggcgtcaat
     9121 acgggataat accgcgccac atagcagaac tttaaaagtg ctcatcattg gaaaacgttc
     9181 ttcggggcga aaactctcaa ggatcttacc gctgttgaga tccagttcga tgtaacccac
     9241 tcgtgcaccc aactgatctt cagcatcttt tactttcacc agcgtttctg ggtgagcaaa
     9301 aacaggaagg caaaatgccg caaaaaaggg aataagggcg acacggaaat gttgaatact
     9361 catactcttc ctttttcaat attattgaag catttatcag ggttattgtc tcatgagcgg
     9421 atacatattt gaatgtattt agaaaaataa acaaataggg gttccgcgca catttccccg
     9481 aaaagtgcca cctgacgtct aagaaaccat tattatcatg acattaacct ataaaaatag
     9541 gcgtatcacg aggccctttc gtc
//
