# Supplementary material for: A toolbox of Stable Integration Vectors (SIV) in the fission yeast Schizosaccharomyces pombe
Source: bioRxiv preprint, doi:10.1101/808329, version 1 (2019-10-18)
Supplement: Supplemental sequences [file 808329_file05.zip › Supplemental Sequences/Plasmid maps named/pAV0771 pAde6PmeI-pact1-3mTagBFP2-CHD-termScCYC1.gbk]

LOCUS       Exported                9493 bp ds-DNA     circular SYN 09-SEP-2019
DEFINITION  .
ACCESSION   .
VERSION     .
KEYWORDS    .
SOURCE      synthetic DNA construct
  ORGANISM  synthetic DNA construct
REFERENCE   1  (bases 1 to 9493)
  AUTHORS   VJESTICA Aleksandar MARTIN Sophie MAREK Magdalena
  TITLE     Direct Submission
  JOURNAL   Exported Monday, Sep 9, 2019 from SnapGene 4.3.7
            https://www.snapgene.com
FEATURES             Location/Qualifiers
     source          1..9493
                     /organism="synthetic DNA construct"
                     /mol_type="other DNA"
     misc_feature    193..567
                     /label=3''region ade6
                     /note="3''region ade6"
                     /note="color: #cc66ff"
     misc_feature    568..836
                     /label=5'region ade6
                     /note="5'region ade6"
                     /note="color: #8000ff"
     CDS             837..2495
                     /label=ORF ade6
                     /note="ORF ade6"
                     /note="color: #cc66ff; direction: RIGHT"
     misc_feature    2496..2641
                     /label=3'region ade6
                     /note="3'region ade6"
                     /note="color: #8000ff"
     misc_feature    2697..3152
                     /label=F1 ori
                     /note="F1 ori"
                     /note="color: #cccccc; direction: RIGHT"
     primer_bind     3292..3309
                     /label=M13 forward
                     /note="M13 forward"
                     /note="color: #cccccc; direction: RIGHT"
     primer_bind     3319..3338
                     /label=T7
                     /note="T7"
                     /note="color: #cccccc; direction: RIGHT"
     promoter        3366..4187
                     /label=promoter_act1
                     /note="color: #666666"
     CDS             4230..6950
                     /codon_start=1
                     /label=3mTagBFP2-CHD
                     /note="color: #a6acb3"
                     /translation="MVSKGEELIKENMHMKLYMEGTVDNHHFKCTSEGEGKPYEGTQTM
                     RIKVVEGGPLPFAFDILATSFLYGSKTFINHTQGIPDFFKQSFPEGFTWERVTTYEDGG
                     VLTATQDTSLQDGCLIYNVKIRGVNFTSNGPVMQKKTLGWEAFTETLYPADGGLEGRND
                     MALKLVGGSHLIANAKTTYRSKKPAKNLKMPGVYYVDYRLERIKEANNETYVEQHEVAV
                     ARYCDLPSKLGHKLNASMVSKGEELIKENMHMKLYMEGTVDNHHFKCTSEGEGKPYEGT
                     QTMRIKVVEGGPLPFAFDILATSFLYGSKTFINHTQGIPDFFKQSFPEGFTWERVTTYE
                     DGGVLTATQDTSLQDGCLIYNVKIRGVNFTSNGPVMQKKTLGWEAFTETLYPADGGLEG
                     RNDMALKLVGGSHLIANAKTTYRSKKPAKNLKMPGVYYVDYRLERIKEANNETYVEQHE
                     VAVARYCDLPSKLGHKLNASMVSKGEELIKENMHMKLYMEGTVDNHHFKCTSEGEGKPY
                     EGTQTMRIKVVEGGPLPFAFDILATSFLYGSKTFINHTQGIPDFFKQSFPEGFTWERVT
                     TYEDGGVLTATQDTSLQDGCLIYNVKIRGVNFTSNGPVMQKKTLGWEAFTETLYPADGG
                     LEGRNDMALKLVGGSHLIANAKTTYRSKKPAKNLKMPGVYYVDYRLERIKEANNETYVE
                     QHEVAVARYCDLPSKLGHKLNASMDVNVGLSRLQSQAGAPVGTKGSNTRLAAKQRETLQ
                     AYDYLCRVDEAKKWIEECLGTDLGPTSTFEQSLRNGVVLALLVQKFQPDKLIKIFYSNE
                     LQFRHSDNINKFLDFIHGIGLPEIFHFELTDIYEGKNLPKVIYCIHALSYFLSMQDLAP
                     PLIKSDENLSFTDEDVSIIVRRLRQSNVILPNFKA"
     CDS             4230..4940
                     /codon_start=1
                     /label=mTagBFP2
                     /note="note=""direct strand 
                     translation""translation=""MVSKGEELIKENMHMKLYMEGTVDNHHFKCTS
                      
                     EGEGKPYEGTQTMRIKVVEGGPLPFAFDILATSFLYGSKTFINHTQGIPDFFKQSFPEG
                      
                     FTWERVTTYEDGGVLTATQDTSLQDGCLIYNVKIRGVNFTSNGPVMQKKTLGWEAFTET
                      
                     LYPADGGLEGRNDMALKLVGGSHLIANAKTTYRSKKPAKNLKMPGVYYVDYRLERIKEA
                      ""3807..4519 /note=""note=""Fragment extracted from 
                     Ligation #1 [713 nt] : (SpeI[3680] / NheI[4397])"
                     /note="color: #0080ff"
                     /translation="MVSKGEELIKENMHMKLYMEGTVDNHHFKCTSEGEGKPYEGTQTM
                     RIKVVEGGPLPFAFDILATSFLYGSKTFINHTQGIPDFFKQSFPEGFTWERVTTYEDGG
                     VLTATQDTSLQDGCLIYNVKIRGVNFTSNGPVMQKKTLGWEAFTETLYPADGGLEGRND
                     MALKLVGGSHLIANAKTTYRSKKPAKNLKMPGVYYVDYRLERIKEANNETYVEQHEVAV
                     ARYCDLPSKLGHKLN"
     CDS             4947..5657
                     /codon_start=1
                     /label=mTagBFP2
                     /note="note=""direct strand 
                     translation""translation=""MVSKGEELIKENMHMKLYMEGTVDNHHFKCTS
                      
                     EGEGKPYEGTQTMRIKVVEGGPLPFAFDILATSFLYGSKTFINHTQGIPDFFKQSFPEG
                      
                     FTWERVTTYEDGGVLTATQDTSLQDGCLIYNVKIRGVNFTSNGPVMQKKTLGWEAFTET
                      
                     LYPADGGLEGRNDMALKLVGGSHLIANAKTTYRSKKPAKNLKMPGVYYVDYRLERIKEA
                      ""3807..4519 /note=""note=""Fragment extracted from 
                     Ligation #1 [713 nt] : (SpeI[3680] / NheI[4397])"
                     /note="color: #0080ff"
                     /translation="MVSKGEELIKENMHMKLYMEGTVDNHHFKCTSEGEGKPYEGTQTM
                     RIKVVEGGPLPFAFDILATSFLYGSKTFINHTQGIPDFFKQSFPEGFTWERVTTYEDGG
                     VLTATQDTSLQDGCLIYNVKIRGVNFTSNGPVMQKKTLGWEAFTETLYPADGGLEGRND
                     MALKLVGGSHLIANAKTTYRSKKPAKNLKMPGVYYVDYRLERIKEANNETYVEQHEVAV
                     ARYCDLPSKLGHKLN"
     CDS             5664..6374
                     /codon_start=1
                     /label=mTagBFP2
                     /note="note=""direct strand 
                     translation""translation=""MVSKGEELIKENMHMKLYMEGTVDNHHFKCTS
                      
                     EGEGKPYEGTQTMRIKVVEGGPLPFAFDILATSFLYGSKTFINHTQGIPDFFKQSFPEG
                      
                     FTWERVTTYEDGGVLTATQDTSLQDGCLIYNVKIRGVNFTSNGPVMQKKTLGWEAFTET
                      
                     LYPADGGLEGRNDMALKLVGGSHLIANAKTTYRSKKPAKNLKMPGVYYVDYRLERIKEA
                      ""3807..4519 /note=""note=""Fragment extracted from 
                     Ligation #1 [713 nt] : (SpeI[3680] / NheI[4397])"
                     /note="color: #0080ff"
                     /translation="MVSKGEELIKENMHMKLYMEGTVDNHHFKCTSEGEGKPYEGTQTM
                     RIKVVEGGPLPFAFDILATSFLYGSKTFINHTQGIPDFFKQSFPEGFTWERVTTYEDGG
                     VLTATQDTSLQDGCLIYNVKIRGVNFTSNGPVMQKKTLGWEAFTETLYPADGGLEGRND
                     MALKLVGGSHLIANAKTTYRSKKPAKNLKMPGVYYVDYRLERIKEANNETYVEQHEVAV
                     ARYCDLPSKLGHKLN"
     CDS             6381..6947
                     /codon_start=1
                     /label=CHD domain from Rng2
                     /note="CHD domain in Rng2"
                     /note="color: #ffcc66"
                     /translation="MDVNVGLSRLQSQAGAPVGTKGSNTRLAAKQRETLQAYDYLCRVD
                     EAKKWIEECLGTDLGPTSTFEQSLRNGVVLALLVQKFQPDKLIKIFYSNELQFRHSDNI
                     NKFLDFIHGIGLPEIFHFELTDIYEGKNLPKVIYCIHALSYFLSMQDLAPPLIKSDENL
                     SFTDEDVSIIVRRLRQSNVILPNFKA"
     terminator      6959..7208
                     /label=terminator ScCYC1
                     /note="terminator ScCYC1"
                     /note="color: #4c4c4c; direction: RIGHT"
     primer_bind     complement(7231..7250)
                     /label=T3
                     /note="T3"
                     /note="color: #cccccc; direction: LEFT"
     primer_bind     complement(7268..7288)
                     /label=M13 reverse
                     /note="M13 reverse"
                     /note="color: #cccccc; direction: LEFT"
     protein_bind    complement(7294..7316)
                     /label=lacO
                     /note="lacO"
                     /note="color: #cccccc; direction: LEFT"
     rep_origin      complement(7656..8284)
                     /direction=LEFT
                     /label=ColE1 origin
                     /note="ColE1 origin"
                     /note="color: #cccccc"
     CDS             complement(8433..9293)
                     /label=AmpR
                     /note="AmpR"
                     /note="color: #4c4c4c; direction: LEFT"
     promoter        complement(9294..9398)
                     /label=AmpR promoter
                     /note="AmpR promoter"
                     /note="color: #4c4c4c; direction: LEFT"
ORIGIN
        1 tcgcgcgttt cggtgatgac ggtgaaaacc tctgacacat gcagctcccg gagacggtca
       61 cagcttgtct gtaagcggat gccgggagca gacaagcccg tcagggcgcg tcagcgggtg
      121 ttggcgggtg tcggggctgg cttaactatg cggcatcaga gcagattgta ctgagagtgc
      181 accataaccg ggagaatcct gaataatgtg ctgtgaagca gttgaaagaa aattaaagaa
      241 cccaatataa tatgctataa agcaatcaaa aaataatagt aagaaaccca aataaaaccc
      301 cgttgaccat gttcccaatt aaattaacgc atattaatgc aaaaaatgca atattaagac
      361 tagttattaa accgataatt agtcttcaat tattaaaaga tgtagttgat ttgtattatc
      421 tttcaattgc taattctaaa tatattggag aattcaatga gtttatgcat tgaagtttaa
      481 gataacattg gcgctgattg cagcaaaagt aatcacgcat atagctgtag gaccaaaacg
      541 atcatcatat cggaccgcat tatgtttaaa cgttgcttta tatatggata acgacatata
      601 catttatttc ttgaaaaaat agcaaagcta tattgatttt agcgtatgct gctttaaagt
      661 tgcatttcac aatgcttgga aatgtaacga tgacagaatt aatacgatgc aaaactcaaa
      721 taataaactg cgcactaact cactacaata aacaactttg aaaaaaagat tcgttttttc
      781 aacatttacc atctcattaa gctgagctgc caaggtatat acatacttca tcgaatatga
      841 gcgaaaaaca ggttgtaggg atccttggag gtggtcaatt gggccgaatg atggtagagg
      901 cagcccatcg cttaaacatc aaatgcatca tcttggatgc agcaaattct cctgccaaac
      961 aaattgatgg aggacgtgag cacattgatg catcatttac tgaccccgat gcaattgttg
     1021 aactgtctaa gaagtgcacg ttattaacaa ctgaaattga gcatattaac actgatgcct
     1081 tggcagccgt tacgaaatct gttgctgttg aaccctctcc tgcaactctg cgatgcattc
     1141 aagacaaata tcttcaaaaa cagcatttac aggtttttaa gattgcactt cctgaatttt
     1201 gcgatgcacc tgaccaggaa agtgttgaaa aagcaggcca agagtttggt tatccttttg
     1261 tactgaaaag taaaacattg gcttacgacg gtcgtggaaa ttacgttgtt catcaaccat
     1321 ctgagattcc tactgccatc aaagcacttg gtgatcgtcc gctttatgtt gaaaagttcg
     1381 ttcctttctc catggaaatt gcagtgatgg tagtacgcag tttagacgga aaagtttatg
     1441 cttatcctac aactgagacc attcaaaagg ataatgtttg tcatttagta tatgcccctg
     1501 ctcgtcttcc cttctcaatt caacagcgtg ctcaaaccct tgccatggat gcggtgcgca
     1561 cttttgaagg cgctggtata tatggtgtag agatgtttgt tttgcaagat ggtgagacca
     1621 ttttactcaa cgaaattgct cctcggcctc acaattcagg tcactacacc attgaagctt
     1681 gcccaacttc tcagtttgaa gctcacttac gggccatatg tggtcttcct ttcagcgaaa
     1741 tcaacaccca actctcgact tccacaactc atgcgttgat ggtaaatatt ttaggtactg
     1801 atgatcctga ttatgtttca aagatcgcta aacgttctct gtccattccc ggtgcaactt
     1861 tgcatcttta tggtaaagct gaatctagaa agggtcgcaa gatgggacac gttaccatca
     1921 tttctgattc acctcaagaa tgtgaacgta ggtatcagat gcttcttgac gtcaaagatc
     1981 ctgtcgaatc acctgttgtt ggtattatca tgggttcgga ttctgattta agcaagatga
     2041 aagatgctgc cgtcatttta gatgaattca aggtgcctta cgaacttact attgtttcag
     2101 ctcaccgcac accagatcgc atggttactt atgctcgtac cgcagcttca agagggttgc
     2161 gtgtgattat tgctggtgct ggtggtgccg ctcatttgcc tggtatggtt gctgcaatga
     2221 cacctcttcc agtaatcggc gttcctgtaa aaggaagcac tcttgacgga gttgactctc
     2281 ttcactctat tgttcagatg cctcgaggtg tccctgtcgc cactgttgct atcaataata
     2341 gccaaaatgc cggtatttta gcctgtcgta tacttgctac atttcaaccc tcccttttgg
     2401 ctgctatgga gagctttatg gacaatatga aagagattgt tttagaaaag gctgataaat
     2461 tagaaaaagt tggttggaaa aattattctg cataggcgac catagacata actgttaaat
     2521 gattttgctt gctttttgtt ttaaataata ttttattttg aaattctaga ttgtaaaatg
     2581 tattctaaaa agtgattaaa aattaaaaat aaaaaccccc cgaataatgt gctgcgacgc
     2641 agctagggcg gtgtgaaata ccgcacagat gcgtaaggag aaaataccgc atcaggaaat
     2701 tgtaagcgtt aatattttgt taaaattcgc gttaaatttt tgttaaatca gctcattttt
     2761 taaccaatag gccgaaatcg gcaaaatccc ttataaatca aaagaataga ccgagatagg
     2821 gttgagtgtt gttccagttt ggaacaagag tccactatta aagaacgtgg actccaacgt
     2881 caaaggnnnn nnnnnnnnnn nnnnnnnnnn nnnnnnnnnn nnnnnnnnnn nnnnntnnnn
     2941 nnnnnnnnnn nnnnnnnnnn nnnnnnnnnn nnnnnnnnnn nnnnnnnnnn nnnnnnnnnn
     3001 nnnnnnnnnn nnnnnnnnnn nnnnnnngnn nnnnnnnnnn nnnnnnnnnn nnnnnnnnnn
     3061 nnnnnnnnnn nnnnnnnnnn nnnnnnnnnn nnnnnnnnnn nnnnnnnnnn nnnnnnnnnn
     3121 nnnnnnnnnn nnnnnnnnnn nnnnnnnnnn nnccattcgc cattcaggct gcgcaactgt
     3181 tgggaagggc gatcggtgcg ggcctcttcg ctattacgcc agctggcgaa agggggatgt
     3241 gctgcaaggc gattaagttg ggtaacgcca gggttttccc agtcacgacg ttgtaaaacg
     3301 acggccagtg agcgcgcgta atacgactca ctatagggcg aattgggtac cgggcccatt
     3361 taaatgatct acgataatga gacggtgttt gggttgtttt tactgaattt ttcttttatt
     3421 ttatgacatc ttaattttta tgttaatgat tattcttata cttttatcta tctttgatta
     3481 aaactaatat tcattctttt gatcactaat tatttttata gtatacgatt caacccaact
     3541 ataatacatt gtatcaagag aaatttttaa ttagatgtaa tttaatagcc atttgataaa
     3601 aaaaaattac cttttttttt gctagtgtta aattattgat cataacaatg tcgaatgaat
     3661 actaataaaa tagggacacg cgagttgcaa atacttgaaa tacctttgaa gatttgtctg
     3721 tgaattttga taagattttt atgaccatct cttttatatt cgatatcgtg aactttcatt
     3781 ttcttttgtt ttttgctttt caagttaaat aacgcggaaa ttatatttcc ttatatgttt
     3841 ataagagctt ttaaaggatt tgctatatcg cttacagtac tacaaccggt tgctcaatgt
     3901 tatccgtttc cgcggtcttc ttccgtgcgc attctgccgt gaagtgctaa cgctgtgtgt
     3961 ggctttatca aaaaagtggc tcaaatatag caatttcata catatttaaa cacccattat
     4021 acttaaatgt atattttaaa atatataaga gattttcact gtataactgt gtatcttatc
     4081 tatatgtaat caacggcttc ataccacctc agccagccgt gttataactt accgtttacc
     4141 aactacattt tttgtaacga accaaaaaac cctcaaaaga caagaccctc gaggtcgacg
     4201 aattcttaat taacaattct agaactagta tggtgtctaa gggcgaagag ctgattaagg
     4261 agaacatgca catgaagctg tacatggagg gcaccgtgga caaccatcac ttcaagtgca
     4321 catccgaggg cgaaggcaag ccctacgagg gcacccagac catgagaatc aaggtggtcg
     4381 agggcggccc tctccccttc gccttcgaca tcctggctac tagcttcctc tacggcagca
     4441 agaccttcat caaccacacc cagggcatcc ccgacttctt caagcagtcc ttccctgagg
     4501 gcttcacatg ggagagagtc accacatacg aagacggggg cgtgctgacc gctacccagg
     4561 acaccagcct ccaggacggc tgcctcatct acaacgtcaa gatcagaggg gtgaacttca
     4621 catccaacgg ccctgtgatg cagaagaaaa cactcggctg ggaggccttc accgagacgc
     4681 tgtaccccgc tgacggcggc ctggaaggca gaaacgacat ggccctgaag ctcgtgggcg
     4741 ggagccatct gatcgcaaac gccaagacca catatagatc caagaaaccc gctaagaacc
     4801 tcaagatgcc tggcgtctac tatgtggact acagactgga aagaatcaag gaggccaaca
     4861 acgagaccta cgtcgagcag cacgaggtgg cagtggccag atactgcgac ctccctagca
     4921 aactggggca caagcttaat gctagtatgg tgtctaaggg cgaagagctg attaaggaga
     4981 acatgcacat gaagctgtac atggagggca ccgtggacaa ccatcacttc aagtgcacat
     5041 ccgagggcga aggcaagccc tacgagggca cccagaccat gagaatcaag gtggtcgagg
     5101 gcggccctct ccccttcgcc ttcgacatcc tggctactag cttcctctac ggcagcaaga
     5161 ccttcatcaa ccacacccag ggcatccccg acttcttcaa gcagtccttc cctgagggct
     5221 tcacatggga gagagtcacc acatacgaag acgggggcgt gctgaccgct acccaggaca
     5281 ccagcctcca ggacggctgc ctcatctaca acgtcaagat cagaggggtg aacttcacat
     5341 ccaacggccc tgtgatgcag aagaaaacac tcggctggga ggccttcacc gagacgctgt
     5401 accccgctga cggcggcctg gaaggcagaa acgacatggc cctgaagctc gtgggcggga
     5461 gccatctgat cgcaaacgcc aagaccacat atagatccaa gaaacccgct aagaacctca
     5521 agatgcctgg cgtctactat gtggactaca gactggaaag aatcaaggag gccaacaacg
     5581 agacctacgt cgagcagcac gaggtggcag tggccagata ctgcgacctc cctagcaaac
     5641 tggggcacaa gcttaatgct agtatggtgt ctaagggcga agagctgatt aaggagaaca
     5701 tgcacatgaa gctgtacatg gagggcaccg tggacaacca tcacttcaag tgcacatccg
     5761 agggcgaagg caagccctac gagggcaccc agaccatgag aatcaaggtg gtcgagggcg
     5821 gccctctccc cttcgccttc gacatcctgg ctactagctt cctctacggc agcaagacct
     5881 tcatcaacca cacccagggc atccccgact tcttcaagca gtccttccct gagggcttca
     5941 catgggagag agtcaccaca tacgaagacg ggggcgtgct gaccgctacc caggacacca
     6001 gcctccagga cggctgcctc atctacaacg tcaagatcag aggggtgaac ttcacatcca
     6061 acggccctgt gatgcagaag aaaacactcg gctgggaggc cttcaccgag acgctgtacc
     6121 ccgctgacgg cggcctggaa ggcagaaacg acatggccct gaagctcgtg ggcgggagcc
     6181 atctgatcgc aaacgccaag accacatata gatccaagaa acccgctaag aacctcaaga
     6241 tgcctggcgt ctactatgtg gactacagac tggaaagaat caaggaggcc aacaacgaga
     6301 cctacgtcga gcagcacgag gtggcagtgg ccagatactg cgacctccct agcaaactgg
     6361 ggcacaagct taatgctagc atggacgtaa atgtgggatt atctagactt caatctcaag
     6421 ctggggcacc tgttggcacg aaagggtcga acactcgttt agcagccaaa caaagagaaa
     6481 cccttcaagc atatgattat ttgtgtaggg ttgatgaagc aaaaaaatgg atagaagaat
     6541 gcctcggcac agatctagga ccaacgtcta catttgagca gtcgctgcga aacggagttg
     6601 tcttggctct cttggttcag aaatttcaac ccgataaact aatcaagata ttctattcta
     6661 atgaactcca gtttcgccat tcagataaca ttaataagtt tcttgacttt atccatggca
     6721 ttgggcttcc cgaaattttt catttcgaac tgactgacat ttacgaaggg aaaaatttac
     6781 ccaaagttat ctattgtatt catgcccttt cttatttcct ttctatgcag gacttggcac
     6841 cccctttaat caagagtgat gaaaatctat cttttactga tgaagacgtt tcaataatag
     6901 tccgtagact ccgacaatct aatgtaatcc ttcctaactt caaagcttga ggcgcgcctc
     6961 atgtaattag ttatgtcacg cttacattca cgccctcctc ccacatccgc tctaaccgaa
     7021 aaggaaggag ttagacaacc tgaagtctag gtccctattt atttttttta atagttatgt
     7081 tagtattaag aacgttattt atatttcaaa tttttctttt ttttctgtac aaacgcgtgt
     7141 acgcatgtaa cattatactg aaaaccttgc ttgagaaggt tttgggacgc tcgaaggctt
     7201 taatttgcag atctgagctc cagcttttgt tccctttagt gagggttaat tgcgcgcttg
     7261 gcgtaatcat ggtcatagct gtttcctgtg tgaaattgtt atccgctcac aattccacac
     7321 aacatacgag ccggaagcat aaagtgtaaa gcctggggtg cctaatgagt gagctaactc
     7381 acattaattg cgttgcgctc actgcccgct ttccagtcgg gaaacctgtc gtgccagctg
     7441 cattaatgaa tcggccaacg cgcggggaga ggcggtttgc gtattgggcg ctcttccgct
     7501 tcctcgctca ctgactcgct gcgctcggtc gttcggctgc ggcgagcggt atcagctcac
     7561 tcaaaggcgg taatacggtt atccacagaa tcaggggata acgcaggaaa gaacatgtga
     7621 gcaaaaggcc agcaaaaggc caggaaccgt aaaaaggccg cgttgctggc gtttttccat
     7681 aggctccgcc cccctgacga gcatcacaaa aatcgacgct caagtcagag gtggcgaaac
     7741 ccgacaggac tataaagata ccaggcgttt ccccctggaa gctccctcgt gcgctctcct
     7801 gttccgaccc tgccgcttac cggatacctg tccgcctttc tcccttcggg aagcgtggcg
     7861 ctttctcata gctcacgctg taggtatctc agttcggtgt aggtcgttcg ctccaagctg
     7921 ggctgtgtgc acgaaccccc cgttcagccc gaccgctgcg ccttatccgg taactatcgt
     7981 cttgagtcca acccggtaag acacgactta tcgccactgg cagcagccac tggtaacagg
     8041 attagcagag cgaggtatgt aggcggtgct acagagttct tgaagtggtg gcctaactac
     8101 ggctacacta gaagaacagt atttggtatc tgcgctctgc tgaagccagt taccttcgga
     8161 aaaagagttg gtagctcttg atccggcaaa caaaccaccg ctggtagcgg tggttttttt
     8221 gtttgcaagc agcagattac gcgcagaaaa aaaggatctc aagaagatcc tttgatcttt
     8281 tctacggggt ctgacgctca gtggaacgaa aactcacgtt aagggatttt ggtcatgaga
     8341 ttatcaaaaa ggatcttcac ctagatcctt ttaaattaaa aatgaagttt taaatcaatc
     8401 taaagtatat atgagtaaac ttggtctgac agttaccaat gcttaatcag tgaggcacct
     8461 atctcagcga tctgtctatt tcgttcatcc atagttgcct gactccccgt cgtgtagata
     8521 actacgatac gggagggctt accatctggc cccagtgctg caatgatacc gcgagaccca
     8581 cgctcaccgg ctccagattt atcagcaata aaccagccag ccggaagggc cgagcgcaga
     8641 agtggtcctg caactttatc cgcctccatc cagtctatta attgttgccg ggaagctaga
     8701 gtaagtagtt cgccagttaa tagtttgcgc aacgttgttg ccattgctac aggcatcgtg
     8761 gtgtcacgct cgtcgtttgg tatggcttca ttcagctccg gttcccaacg atcaaggcga
     8821 gttacatgat cccccatgtt gtgcaaaaaa gcggttagct ccttcggtcc tccgatcgtt
     8881 gtcagaagta agttggccgc agtgttatca ctcatggtta tggcagcact gcataattct
     8941 cttactgtca tgccatccgt aagatgcttt tctgtgactg gtgagtactc aaccaagtca
     9001 ttctgagaat agtgtatgcg gcgaccgagt tgctcttgcc cggcgtcaat acgggataat
     9061 accgcgccac atagcagaac tttaaaagtg ctcatcattg gaaaacgttc ttcggggcga
     9121 aaactctcaa ggatcttacc gctgttgaga tccagttcga tgtaacccac tcgtgcaccc
     9181 aactgatctt cagcatcttt tactttcacc agcgtttctg ggtgagcaaa aacaggaagg
     9241 caaaatgccg caaaaaaggg aataagggcg acacggaaat gttgaatact catactcttc
     9301 ctttttcaat attattgaag catttatcag ggttattgtc tcatgagcgg atacatattt
     9361 gaatgtattt agaaaaataa acaaataggg gttccgcgca catttccccg aaaagtgcca
     9421 cctgacgtct aagaaaccat tattatcatg acattaacct ataaaaatag gcgtatcacg
     9481 aggccctttc gtc
//
