# Supplementary material for: A toolbox of Stable Integration Vectors (SIV) in the fission yeast Schizosaccharomyces pombe
Source: bioRxiv preprint, doi:10.1101/808329, version 1 (2019-10-18)
Supplement: Supplemental sequences [file 808329_file05.zip › Supplemental Sequences/Plasmid maps named/pAV0661 pAde6PmeI-pact1-sfGFP-termScCYC1.gb]

LOCUS       Exported                7495 bp ds-DNA     circular SYN 09-SEP-2019
DEFINITION  synthetic circular DNA.
ACCESSION   .
VERSION     .
KEYWORDS    .
SOURCE      synthetic DNA construct
  ORGANISM  synthetic DNA construct
REFERENCE   1  (bases 1 to 7495)
  AUTHORS   VJESTICA Aleksandar MARTIN Sophie MAREK Magdalena
  TITLE     Direct Submission
  JOURNAL   Exported Monday, Sep 9, 2019 from SnapGene 4.3.7
            https://www.snapgene.com
FEATURES             Location/Qualifiers
     source          1..7495
                     /organism="synthetic DNA construct"
                     /mol_type="other DNA"
     misc_feature    193..567
                     /label=3''region ade6
                     /note="3''region ade6"
     misc_feature    568..836
                     /label=5'region ade6
                     /note="5'region ade6"
     CDS             837..2495
                     /label=ORF ade6
                     /note="ORF ade6"
     misc_feature    2496..2641
                     /label=3'region ade6
                     /note="3'region ade6"
     misc_feature    2697..3152
                     /label=F1 ori
                     /note="F1 ori"
     primer_bind     3292..3309
                     /label=M13 forward
                     /note="M13 forward"
     primer_bind     3319..3338
                     /label=T7
                     /note="T7"
     misc_feature    3346..3351
                     /label=KpnI site
                     /note="KpnI site"
     misc_feature    3352..3357
                     /label=ApaI site
                     /note="ApaI site"
     misc_feature    3358..3365
                     /label=SwaI site
                     /note="SwaI site"
     promoter        3366..4187
                     /label=promoter_act1
     misc_feature    4188..4193
                     /label=XhoI site
                     /note="XhoI site"
     misc_feature    4194..4199
                     /label=SalI site
                     /note="SalI site"
     misc_feature    4200..4205
                     /label=EcoRI site
                     /note="EcoRI site"
     misc_feature    4206..4213
                     /label=PacI site
                     /note="PacI site"
     CDS             4215..4223
                     /codon_start=1
                     /label=START-Ala-Ser-
                     /note="START-Ala-Ser-"
                     /translation="MAS"
     CDS             4224..4934
                     /codon_start=1
                     /label=sfGFP
                     /label=superfolder GFP
                     /translation="SKGEELFTGVVPILVELDGDVNGHKFSVRGEGEGDATNGKLTLKF
                     ICTTGKLPVPWPTLVTTLTYGVQCFSRYPDHMKRHDFFKSAMPEGYVQERTISFKDDGT
                     YKTRAEVKFEGDTLVNRIELKGIDFKEDGNILGHKLEYNFNSHNVYITADKQKNGIKAN
                     FKIRHNVEDGSVQLADHYQQNTPIGDGPVLLPDNHYLSTQSRLSKDPNEKRDHMVLLEF
                     VTAAGITHGMDELYK"
     misc_feature    4935..4940
                     /label=XmaI/SmaI site
                     /note="XmaI/SmaI site"
     misc_feature    4941..4948
                     /label=NotI site
                     /note="NotI site"
     misc_feature    4950..4952
                     /label=STOP codon
                     /note="STOP codon"
     misc_feature    4953..4960
                     /label=AscI site
                     /note="AscI site"
     misc_feature    4961..5210
                     /label=terminator ScCYC1
                     /note="terminator ScCYC1"
     misc_feature    5211..5216
                     /label=BglII site
                     /note="BglII site"
     misc_feature    5217..5222
                     /label=SacI site
                     /note="SacI site"
     primer_bind     complement(5233..5252)
                     /label=T3
                     /note="T3"
     primer_bind     complement(5270..5290)
                     /label=M13 reverse
                     /note="M13 reverse"
     protein_bind    complement(5296..5318)
                     /label=lacO
                     /note="lacO"
     rep_origin      complement(5658..6286)
                     /direction=LEFT
                     /label=ColE1 origin
                     /note="ColE1 origin"
     CDS             complement(6435..7295)
                     /label=AmpR
                     /note="AmpR"
     promoter        complement(7296..7400)
                     /label=AmpR promoter
                     /note="AmpR promoter"
ORIGIN
        1 tcgcgcgttt cggtgatgac ggtgaaaacc tctgacacat gcagctcccg gagacggtca
       61 cagcttgtct gtaagcggat gccgggagca gacaagcccg tcagggcgcg tcagcgggtg
      121 ttggcgggtg tcggggctgg cttaactatg cggcatcaga gcagattgta ctgagagtgc
      181 accataaccg ggagaatcct gaataatgtg ctgtgaagca gttgaaagaa aattaaagaa
      241 cccaatataa tatgctataa agcaatcaaa aaataatagt aagaaaccca aataaaaccc
      301 cgttgaccat gttcccaatt aaattaacgc atattaatgc aaaaaatgca atattaagac
      361 tagttattaa accgataatt agtcttcaat tattaaaaga tgtagttgat ttgtattatc
      421 tttcaattgc taattctaaa tatattggag aattcaatga gtttatgcat tgaagtttaa
      481 gataacattg gcgctgattg cagcaaaagt aatcacgcat atagctgtag gaccaaaacg
      541 atcatcatat cggaccgcat tatgtttaaa cgttgcttta tatatggata acgacatata
      601 catttatttc ttgaaaaaat agcaaagcta tattgatttt agcgtatgct gctttaaagt
      661 tgcatttcac aatgcttgga aatgtaacga tgacagaatt aatacgatgc aaaactcaaa
      721 taataaactg cgcactaact cactacaata aacaactttg aaaaaaagat tcgttttttc
      781 aacatttacc atctcattaa gctgagctgc caaggtatat acatacttca tcgaatatga
      841 gcgaaaaaca ggttgtaggg atccttggag gtggtcaatt gggccgaatg atggtagagg
      901 cagcccatcg cttaaacatc aaatgcatca tcttggatgc agcaaattct cctgccaaac
      961 aaattgatgg aggacgtgag cacattgatg catcatttac tgaccccgat gcaattgttg
     1021 aactgtctaa gaagtgcacg ttattaacaa ctgaaattga gcatattaac actgatgcct
     1081 tggcagccgt tacgaaatct gttgctgttg aaccctctcc tgcaactctg cgatgcattc
     1141 aagacaaata tcttcaaaaa cagcatttac aggtttttaa gattgcactt cctgaatttt
     1201 gcgatgcacc tgaccaggaa agtgttgaaa aagcaggcca agagtttggt tatccttttg
     1261 tactgaaaag taaaacattg gcttacgacg gtcgtggaaa ttacgttgtt catcaaccat
     1321 ctgagattcc tactgccatc aaagcacttg gtgatcgtcc gctttatgtt gaaaagttcg
     1381 ttcctttctc catggaaatt gcagtgatgg tagtacgcag tttagacgga aaagtttatg
     1441 cttatcctac aactgagacc attcaaaagg ataatgtttg tcatttagta tatgcccctg
     1501 ctcgtcttcc cttctcaatt caacagcgtg ctcaaaccct tgccatggat gcggtgcgca
     1561 cttttgaagg cgctggtata tatggtgtag agatgtttgt tttgcaagat ggtgagacca
     1621 ttttactcaa cgaaattgct cctcggcctc acaattcagg tcactacacc attgaagctt
     1681 gcccaacttc tcagtttgaa gctcacttac gggccatatg tggtcttcct ttcagcgaaa
     1741 tcaacaccca actctcgact tccacaactc atgcgttgat ggtaaatatt ttaggtactg
     1801 atgatcctga ttatgtttca aagatcgcta aacgttctct gtccattccc ggtgcaactt
     1861 tgcatcttta tggtaaagct gaatctagaa agggtcgcaa gatgggacac gttaccatca
     1921 tttctgattc acctcaagaa tgtgaacgta ggtatcagat gcttcttgac gtcaaagatc
     1981 ctgtcgaatc acctgttgtt ggtattatca tgggttcgga ttctgattta agcaagatga
     2041 aagatgctgc cgtcatttta gatgaattca aggtgcctta cgaacttact attgtttcag
     2101 ctcaccgcac accagatcgc atggttactt atgctcgtac cgcagcttca agagggttgc
     2161 gtgtgattat tgctggtgct ggtggtgccg ctcatttgcc tggtatggtt gctgcaatga
     2221 cacctcttcc agtaatcggc gttcctgtaa aaggaagcac tcttgacgga gttgactctc
     2281 ttcactctat tgttcagatg cctcgaggtg tccctgtcgc cactgttgct atcaataata
     2341 gccaaaatgc cggtatttta gcctgtcgta tacttgctac atttcaaccc tcccttttgg
     2401 ctgctatgga gagctttatg gacaatatga aagagattgt tttagaaaag gctgataaat
     2461 tagaaaaagt tggttggaaa aattattctg cataggcgac catagacata actgttaaat
     2521 gattttgctt gctttttgtt ttaaataata ttttattttg aaattctaga ttgtaaaatg
     2581 tattctaaaa agtgattaaa aattaaaaat aaaaaccccc cgaataatgt gctgcgacgc
     2641 agctagggcg gtgtgaaata ccgcacagat gcgtaaggag aaaataccgc atcaggaaat
     2701 tgtaagcgtt aatattttgt taaaattcgc gttaaatttt tgttaaatca gctcattttt
     2761 taaccaatag gccgaaatcg gcaaaatccc ttataaatca aaagaataga ccgagatagg
     2821 gttgagtgtt gttccagttt ggaacaagag tccactatta aagaacgtgg actccaacgt
     2881 caaaggnnnn nnnnnnnnnn nnnnnnnnnn nnnnnnnnnn nnnnnnnnnn nnnnntnnnn
     2941 nnnnnnnnnn nnnnnnnnnn nnnnnnnnnn nnnnnnnnnn nnnnnnnnnn nnnnnnnnnn
     3001 nnnnnnnnnn nnnnnnnnnn nnnnnnngnn nnnnnnnnnn nnnnnnnnnn nnnnnnnnnn
     3061 nnnnnnnnnn nnnnnnnnnn nnnnnnnnnn nnnnnnnnnn nnnnnnnnnn nnnnnnnnnn
     3121 nnnnnnnnnn nnnnnnnnnn nnnnnnnnnn nnccattcgc cattcaggct gcgcaactgt
     3181 tgggaagggc gatcggtgcg ggcctcttcg ctattacgcc agctggcgaa agggggatgt
     3241 gctgcaaggc gattaagttg ggtaacgcca gggttttccc agtcacgacg ttgtaaaacg
     3301 acggccagtg agcgcgcgta atacgactca ctatagggcg aattgggtac cgggcccatt
     3361 taaatgatct acgataatga gacggtgttt gggttgtttt tactgaattt ttcttttatt
     3421 ttatgacatc ttaattttta tgttaatgat tattcttata cttttatcta tctttgatta
     3481 aaactaatat tcattctttt gatcactaat tatttttata gtatacgatt caacccaact
     3541 ataatacatt gtatcaagag aaatttttaa ttagatgtaa tttaatagcc atttgataaa
     3601 aaaaaattac cttttttttt gctagtgtta aattattgat cataacaatg tcgaatgaat
     3661 actaataaaa tagggacacg cgagttgcaa atacttgaaa tacctttgaa gatttgtctg
     3721 tgaattttga taagattttt atgaccatct cttttatatt cgatatcgtg aactttcatt
     3781 ttcttttgtt ttttgctttt caagttaaat aacgcggaaa ttatatttcc ttatatgttt
     3841 ataagagctt ttaaaggatt tgctatatcg cttacagtac tacaaccggt tgctcaatgt
     3901 tatccgtttc cgcggtcttc ttccgtgcgc attctgccgt gaagtgctaa cgctgtgtgt
     3961 ggctttatca aaaaagtggc tcaaatatag caatttcata catatttaaa cacccattat
     4021 acttaaatgt atattttaaa atatataaga gattttcact gtataactgt gtatcttatc
     4081 tatatgtaat caacggcttc ataccacctc agccagccgt gttataactt accgtttacc
     4141 aactacattt tttgtaacga accaaaaaac cctcaaaaga caagaccctc gaggtcgacg
     4201 aattcttaat taacatggca agctccaagg gtgaagagct atttactggg gttgtaccca
     4261 ttttggtaga actggacgga gatgtaaacg gacataaatt ctctgttaga ggtgagggcg
     4321 aaggcgatgc caccaatggt aaattgactc tgaagtttat atgcactacg ggtaaattac
     4381 ctgttccttg gccaacccta gtaacaactt tgacatatgg tgttcaatgt ttctcaagat
     4441 acccagacca tatgaaaagg catgatttct ttaaaagtgc tatgccagaa ggctacgtgc
     4501 aagagagaac tatctccttt aaggatgacg gtacgtataa aacacgagca gaagtgaaat
     4561 tcgaagggga tacactagtt aatcgcatcg aattaaaggg tatagacttt aaggaagatg
     4621 gtaatattct cggccataaa cttgagtata atttcaactc gcataatgtg tacattacag
     4681 ctgacaaaca aaagaacgga attaaagcga attttaaaat caggcacaac gtcgaagatg
     4741 ggtctgttca acttgccgat cattatcagc aaaacacccc tattggtgat ggtccagtct
     4801 tgttacccga taatcactac ttaagcacac agtctagatt gtcaaaagat ccgaatgaaa
     4861 agcgtgatca catggtttta ttggaatttg tcaccgctgc aggaataact cacggaatgg
     4921 acgagcttta taagcccggg gcggccgctt aaggcgcgcc tcatgtaatt agttatgtca
     4981 cgcttacatt cacgccctcc tcccacatcc gctctaaccg aaaaggaagg agttagacaa
     5041 cctgaagtct aggtccctat ttattttttt taatagttat gttagtatta agaacgttat
     5101 ttatatttca aatttttctt ttttttctgt acaaacgcgt gtacgcatgt aacattatac
     5161 tgaaaacctt gcttgagaag gttttgggac gctcgaaggc tttaatttgc agatctgagc
     5221 tccagctttt gttcccttta gtgagggtta attgcgcgct tggcgtaatc atggtcatag
     5281 ctgtttcctg tgtgaaattg ttatccgctc acaattccac acaacatacg agccggaagc
     5341 ataaagtgta aagcctgggg tgcctaatga gtgagctaac tcacattaat tgcgttgcgc
     5401 tcactgcccg ctttccagtc gggaaacctg tcgtgccagc tgcattaatg aatcggccaa
     5461 cgcgcgggga gaggcggttt gcgtattggg cgctcttccg cttcctcgct cactgactcg
     5521 ctgcgctcgg tcgttcggct gcggcgagcg gtatcagctc actcaaaggc ggtaatacgg
     5581 ttatccacag aatcagggga taacgcagga aagaacatgt gagcaaaagg ccagcaaaag
     5641 gccaggaacc gtaaaaaggc cgcgttgctg gcgtttttcc ataggctccg cccccctgac
     5701 gagcatcaca aaaatcgacg ctcaagtcag aggtggcgaa acccgacagg actataaaga
     5761 taccaggcgt ttccccctgg aagctccctc gtgcgctctc ctgttccgac cctgccgctt
     5821 accggatacc tgtccgcctt tctcccttcg ggaagcgtgg cgctttctca tagctcacgc
     5881 tgtaggtatc tcagttcggt gtaggtcgtt cgctccaagc tgggctgtgt gcacgaaccc
     5941 cccgttcagc ccgaccgctg cgccttatcc ggtaactatc gtcttgagtc caacccggta
     6001 agacacgact tatcgccact ggcagcagcc actggtaaca ggattagcag agcgaggtat
     6061 gtaggcggtg ctacagagtt cttgaagtgg tggcctaact acggctacac tagaagaaca
     6121 gtatttggta tctgcgctct gctgaagcca gttaccttcg gaaaaagagt tggtagctct
     6181 tgatccggca aacaaaccac cgctggtagc ggtggttttt ttgtttgcaa gcagcagatt
     6241 acgcgcagaa aaaaaggatc tcaagaagat cctttgatct tttctacggg gtctgacgct
     6301 cagtggaacg aaaactcacg ttaagggatt ttggtcatga gattatcaaa aaggatcttc
     6361 acctagatcc ttttaaatta aaaatgaagt tttaaatcaa tctaaagtat atatgagtaa
     6421 acttggtctg acagttacca atgcttaatc agtgaggcac ctatctcagc gatctgtcta
     6481 tttcgttcat ccatagttgc ctgactcccc gtcgtgtaga taactacgat acgggagggc
     6541 ttaccatctg gccccagtgc tgcaatgata ccgcgagacc cacgctcacc ggctccagat
     6601 ttatcagcaa taaaccagcc agccggaagg gccgagcgca gaagtggtcc tgcaacttta
     6661 tccgcctcca tccagtctat taattgttgc cgggaagcta gagtaagtag ttcgccagtt
     6721 aatagtttgc gcaacgttgt tgccattgct acaggcatcg tggtgtcacg ctcgtcgttt
     6781 ggtatggctt cattcagctc cggttcccaa cgatcaaggc gagttacatg atcccccatg
     6841 ttgtgcaaaa aagcggttag ctccttcggt cctccgatcg ttgtcagaag taagttggcc
     6901 gcagtgttat cactcatggt tatggcagca ctgcataatt ctcttactgt catgccatcc
     6961 gtaagatgct tttctgtgac tggtgagtac tcaaccaagt cattctgaga atagtgtatg
     7021 cggcgaccga gttgctcttg cccggcgtca atacgggata ataccgcgcc acatagcaga
     7081 actttaaaag tgctcatcat tggaaaacgt tcttcggggc gaaaactctc aaggatctta
     7141 ccgctgttga gatccagttc gatgtaaccc actcgtgcac ccaactgatc ttcagcatct
     7201 tttactttca ccagcgtttc tgggtgagca aaaacaggaa ggcaaaatgc cgcaaaaaag
     7261 ggaataaggg cgacacggaa atgttgaata ctcatactct tcctttttca atattattga
     7321 agcatttatc agggttattg tctcatgagc ggatacatat ttgaatgtat ttagaaaaat
     7381 aaacaaatag gggttccgcg cacatttccc cgaaaagtgc cacctgacgt ctaagaaacc
     7441 attattatca tgacattaac ctataaaaat aggcgtatca cgaggccctt tcgtc
//
