# Supplementary material for: A toolbox of Stable Integration Vectors (SIV) in the fission yeast Schizosaccharomyces pombe
Source: bioRxiv preprint, doi:10.1101/808329, version 1 (2019-10-18)
Supplement: Supplemental sequences [file 808329_file05.zip › Supplemental Sequences/Plasmid maps named/pAV0816 pAde6PmeI-pact1-CRIB-mTagBFP2-termScADH1-bsdMX.gb]

LOCUS       Exported                9005 bp ds-DNA     circular SYN 09-SEP-2019
DEFINITION  synthetic circular DNA
ACCESSION   .
VERSION     .
KEYWORDS    .
SOURCE      synthetic DNA construct
  ORGANISM  synthetic DNA construct
REFERENCE   1  (bases 1 to 9005)
  AUTHORS   VJESTICA Aleksandar MARTIN Sophie MAREK Magdalena
  TITLE     Direct Submission
  JOURNAL   Exported Monday, Sep 9, 2019 from SnapGene 4.3.7
            https://www.snapgene.com
FEATURES             Location/Qualifiers
     source          1..9005
                     /organism="synthetic DNA construct"
                     /mol_type="other DNA"
     misc_feature    193..567
                     /label=3''region ade6
                     /note="3''region ade6"
     misc_feature    568..836
                     /label=5'region ade6
                     /note="5'region ade6"
     CDS             837..2495
                     /label=ORF ade6
                     /note="ORF ade6"
     misc_feature    2496..2641
                     /label=3'region ade6
                     /note="3'region ade6"
     misc_feature    2697..3152
                     /label=F1 ori
                     /note="F1 ori"
     primer_bind     3292..3309
                     /label=M13 forward
                     /note="M13 forward"
     primer_bind     3319..3338
                     /label=T7
                     /note="T7"
     promoter        3367..4188
                     /label=act1 promoter
                     /note="act1 promoter"
     CDS             4189..5466
                     /codon_start=1
                     /label=CRIB-mTagBFP2
                     /note="CRIB-mTagBFP2"
                     /translation="MGGPGTSASITNTGNETMNLPQMRSIWLDEDEEAEKLYGLQAQQF
                     MGSDDEENLGITFINSDKPVLSNKKNIELPPLSPNSHPSCHHRRSNSNSAKSKESSSSS
                     SSANKTNHKKVFLKLNLLKKKLLGAQPDIRGKGISTPFDFQHISHADTRNGFQDEQLQE
                     PSSLSTEIKDDYTSSSSKRDSKLINMVSKGEELIKENMHMKLYMEGTVDNHHFKCTSEG
                     EGKPYEGTQTMRIKVVEGGPLPFAFDILATSFLYGSKTFINHTQGIPDFFKQSFPEGFT
                     WERVTTYEDGGVLTATQDTSLQDGCLIYNVKIRGVNFTSNGPVMQKKTLGWEAFTETLY
                     PADGGLEGRNDMALKLVGGSHLIANAKTTYRSKKPAKNLKMPGVYYVDYRLERIKEANN
                     ETYVEQHEVAVARYCDLPSKLGHKLN"
     CDS             4204..4743
                     /codon_start=1
                     /label=gic2 aa2-181
                     /translation="TSASITNTGNETMNLPQMRSIWLDEDEEAEKLYGLQAQQFMGSDD
                     EENLGITFINSDKPVLSNKKNIELPPLSPNSHPSCHHRRSNSNSAKSKESSSSSSSANK
                     TNHKKVFLKLNLLKKKLLGAQPDIRGKGISTPFDFQHISHADTRNGFQDEQLQEPSSLS
                     TEIKDDYTSSSSKRDSK"
     CDS             4753..5466
                     /codon_start=1
                     /label=mTag-BFP
                     /note="mTag-BFP"
                     /translation="MVSKGEELIKENMHMKLYMEGTVDNHHFKCTSEGEGKPYEGTQTM
                     RIKVVEGGPLPFAFDILATSFLYGSKTFINHTQGIPDFFKQSFPEGFTWERVTTYEDGG
                     VLTATQDTSLQDGCLIYNVKIRGVNFTSNGPVMQKKTLGWEAFTETLYPADGGLEGRND
                     MALKLVGGSHLIANAKTTYRSKKPAKNLKMPGVYYVDYRLERIKEANNETYVEQHEVAV
                     ARYCDLPSKLGHKLN"
     misc_feature    5475..5703
                     /label=terminator ScADH1
                     /note="terminator ScADH1"
     misc_feature    5750..6092
                     /label=Ashbya gossypii TEF promoter
                     /note="Ashbya gossypii TEF promoter"
     CDS             6093..6485
                     /label=Bsd ORF
     misc_feature    6486..6688
                     /label=Ashbya gossypii TEF terminator
                     /note="Ashbya gossypii TEF terminator"
     primer_bind     complement(6743..6762)
                     /label=T3
                     /note="T3"
     primer_bind     complement(6780..6800)
                     /label=M13 reverse
                     /note="M13 reverse"
     protein_bind    complement(6806..6828)
                     /label=lacO
                     /note="lacO"
     rep_origin      complement(7168..7796)
                     /direction=LEFT
                     /label=ColE1 origin
                     /note="ColE1 origin"
     CDS             complement(7945..8805)
                     /label=AmpR
                     /note="AmpR"
     promoter        complement(8806..8910)
                     /label=AmpR promoter
                     /note="AmpR promoter"
ORIGIN
        1 tcgcgcgttt cggtgatgac ggtgaaaacc tctgacacat gcagctcccg gagacggtca
       61 cagcttgtct gtaagcggat gccgggagca gacaagcccg tcagggcgcg tcagcgggtg
      121 ttggcgggtg tcggggctgg cttaactatg cggcatcaga gcagattgta ctgagagtgc
      181 accataaccg ggagaatcct gaataatgtg ctgtgaagca gttgaaagaa aattaaagaa
      241 cccaatataa tatgctataa agcaatcaaa aaataatagt aagaaaccca aataaaaccc
      301 cgttgaccat gttcccaatt aaattaacgc atattaatgc aaaaaatgca atattaagac
      361 tagttattaa accgataatt agtcttcaat tattaaaaga tgtagttgat ttgtattatc
      421 tttcaattgc taattctaaa tatattggag aattcaatga gtttatgcat tgaagtttaa
      481 gataacattg gcgctgattg cagcaaaagt aatcacgcat atagctgtag gaccaaaacg
      541 atcatcatat cggaccgcat tatgtttaaa cgttgcttta tatatggata acgacatata
      601 catttatttc ttgaaaaaat agcaaagcta tattgatttt agcgtatgct gctttaaagt
      661 tgcatttcac aatgcttgga aatgtaacga tgacagaatt aatacgatgc aaaactcaaa
      721 taataaactg cgcactaact cactacaata aacaactttg aaaaaaagat tcgttttttc
      781 aacatttacc atctcattaa gctgagctgc caaggtatat acatacttca tcgaatatga
      841 gcgaaaaaca ggttgtaggg atccttggag gtggtcaatt gggccgaatg atggtagagg
      901 cagcccatcg cttaaacatc aaatgcatca tcttggatgc agcaaattct cctgccaaac
      961 aaattgatgg aggacgtgag cacattgatg catcatttac tgaccccgat gcaattgttg
     1021 aactgtctaa gaagtgcacg ttattaacaa ctgaaattga gcatattaac actgatgcct
     1081 tggcagccgt tacgaaatct gttgctgttg aaccctctcc tgcaactctg cgatgcattc
     1141 aagacaaata tcttcaaaaa cagcatttac aggtttttaa gattgcactt cctgaatttt
     1201 gcgatgcacc tgaccaggaa agtgttgaaa aagcaggcca agagtttggt tatccttttg
     1261 tactgaaaag taaaacattg gcttacgacg gtcgtggaaa ttacgttgtt catcaaccat
     1321 ctgagattcc tactgccatc aaagcacttg gtgatcgtcc gctttatgtt gaaaagttcg
     1381 ttcctttctc catggaaatt gcagtgatgg tagtacgcag tttagacgga aaagtttatg
     1441 cttatcctac aactgagacc attcaaaagg ataatgtttg tcatttagta tatgcccctg
     1501 ctcgtcttcc cttctcaatt caacagcgtg ctcaaaccct tgccatggat gcggtgcgca
     1561 cttttgaagg cgctggtata tatggtgtag agatgtttgt tttgcaagat ggtgagacca
     1621 ttttactcaa cgaaattgct cctcggcctc acaattcagg tcactacacc attgaagctt
     1681 gcccaacttc tcagtttgaa gctcacttac gggccatatg tggtcttcct ttcagcgaaa
     1741 tcaacaccca actctcgact tccacaactc atgcgttgat ggtaaatatt ttaggtactg
     1801 atgatcctga ttatgtttca aagatcgcta aacgttctct gtccattccc ggtgcaactt
     1861 tgcatcttta tggtaaagct gaatctagaa agggtcgcaa gatgggacac gttaccatca
     1921 tttctgattc acctcaagaa tgtgaacgta ggtatcagat gcttcttgac gtcaaagatc
     1981 ctgtcgaatc acctgttgtt ggtattatca tgggttcgga ttctgattta agcaagatga
     2041 aagatgctgc cgtcatttta gatgaattca aggtgcctta cgaacttact attgtttcag
     2101 ctcaccgcac accagatcgc atggttactt atgctcgtac cgcagcttca agagggttgc
     2161 gtgtgattat tgctggtgct ggtggtgccg ctcatttgcc tggtatggtt gctgcaatga
     2221 cacctcttcc agtaatcggc gttcctgtaa aaggaagcac tcttgacgga gttgactctc
     2281 ttcactctat tgttcagatg cctcgaggtg tccctgtcgc cactgttgct atcaataata
     2341 gccaaaatgc cggtatttta gcctgtcgta tacttgctac atttcaaccc tcccttttgg
     2401 ctgctatgga gagctttatg gacaatatga aagagattgt tttagaaaag gctgataaat
     2461 tagaaaaagt tggttggaaa aattattctg cataggcgac catagacata actgttaaat
     2521 gattttgctt gctttttgtt ttaaataata ttttattttg aaattctaga ttgtaaaatg
     2581 tattctaaaa agtgattaaa aattaaaaat aaaaaccccc cgaataatgt gctgcgacgc
     2641 agctagggcg gtgtgaaata ccgcacagat gcgtaaggag aaaataccgc atcaggaaat
     2701 tgtaagcgtt aatattttgt taaaattcgc gttaaatttt tgttaaatca gctcattttt
     2761 taaccaatag gccgaaatcg gcaaaatccc ttataaatca aaagaataga ccgagatagg
     2821 gttgagtgtt gttccagttt ggaacaagag tccactatta aagaacgtgg actccaacgt
     2881 caaaggnnnn nnnnnnnnnn nnnnnnnnnn nnnnnnnnnn nnnnnnnnnn nnnnntnnnn
     2941 nnnnnnnnnn nnnnnnnnnn nnnnnnnnnn nnnnnnnnnn nnnnnnnnnn nnnnnnnnnn
     3001 nnnnnnnnnn nnnnnnnnnn nnnnnnngnn nnnnnnnnnn nnnnnnnnnn nnnnnnnnnn
     3061 nnnnnnnnnn nnnnnnnnnn nnnnnnnnnn nnnnnnnnnn nnnnnnnnnn nnnnnnnnnn
     3121 nnnnnnnnnn nnnnnnnnnn nnnnnnnnnn nnccattcgc cattcaggct gcgcaactgt
     3181 tgggaagggc gatcggtgcg ggcctcttcg ctattacgcc agctggcgaa agggggatgt
     3241 gctgcaaggc gattaagttg ggtaacgcca gggttttccc agtcacgacg ttgtaaaacg
     3301 acggccagtg agcgcgcgta atacgactca ctatagggcg aattgggtac cgggcccccc
     3361 ctcgaggatc tacgataatg agacggtgtt tgggttgttt ttactgaatt tttcttttat
     3421 tttatgacat cttaattttt atgttaatga ttattcttat acttttatct atctttgatt
     3481 aaaactaata ttcattcttt tgatcactaa ttatttttat agtatacgat tcaacccaac
     3541 tataatacat tgtatcaaga gaaattttta attagatgta atttaatagc catttgataa
     3601 aaaaaaatta cctttttttt tgctagtgtt aaattattga tcataacaat gtcgaatgaa
     3661 tactaataaa atagggacac gcgagttgca aatacttgaa atacctttga agatttgtct
     3721 gtgaattttg ataagatttt tatgaccatc tcttttatat tcgatatcgt gaactttcat
     3781 tttcttttgt tttttgcttt tcaagttaaa taacgcggaa attatatttc cttatatgtt
     3841 tataagagct tttaaaggat ttgctatatc gcttacagta ctacaaccgg ttgctcaatg
     3901 ttatccgttt ccgcggtctt cttccgtgcg cattctgccg tgaagtgcta acgctgtgtg
     3961 tggctttatc aaaaaagtgg ctcaaatata gcaatttcat acatatttaa acacccatta
     4021 tacttaaatg tatattttaa aatatataag agattttcac tgtataactg tgtatcttat
     4081 ctatatgtaa tcaacggctt cataccacct cagccagccg tgttataact taccgtttac
     4141 caactacatt ttttgtaacg aaccaaaaaa ccctcaaaag acaagaccat gggaggtccc
     4201 gggactagtg caagtattac caatactgga aacgaaacca tgaaccttcc acagatgcgg
     4261 tcgatttggc tggatgaaga tgaagaagct gaaaaactct acggtctgca ggcccagcaa
     4321 ttcatgggat ctgatgatga agaaaaccta ggcattactt tcatcaacag cgataaacct
     4381 gtgctgagta acaagaaaaa cattgagttg cctccacttt caccaaattc acatccgtct
     4441 tgccaccaca ggagaagtaa ttctaactct gcaaagtcta aagaatcatc gtcatcatcg
     4501 tccagcgcca acaagacaaa tcacaaaaag gttttcctta agcttaattt gttgaagaaa
     4561 aagttgcttg gtgcccaacc ggacataaga ggtaaaggta tctccacacc atttgatttt
     4621 caacatattt cacatgctga cactagaaat ggattccaag atgagcaatt gcaggaacct
     4681 tcatcgctgt ccacagagat taaggacgac tatacctcct cctcaagcaa gcgggattcg
     4741 aaattaatta acatggtgtc taagggcgaa gagctgatta aggagaacat gcacatgaag
     4801 ctgtacatgg agggcaccgt ggacaaccat cacttcaagt gcacatccga gggcgaaggc
     4861 aagccctacg agggcaccca gaccatgaga atcaaggtgg tcgagggcgg ccctctcccc
     4921 ttcgccttcg acatcctggc tactagcttc ctctacggca gcaagacctt catcaaccac
     4981 acccagggca tccccgactt cttcaagcag tccttccctg agggcttcac atgggagaga
     5041 gtcaccacat acgaagacgg gggcgtgctg accgctaccc aggacaccag cctccaggac
     5101 ggctgcctca tctacaacgt caagatcaga ggggtgaact tcacatccaa cggccctgtg
     5161 atgcagaaga aaacactcgg ctgggaggcc ttcaccgaga cgctgtaccc cgctgacggc
     5221 ggcctggaag gcagaaacga catggccctg aagctcgtgg gcgggagcca tctgatcgca
     5281 aacgccaaga ccacatatag atccaagaaa cccgctaaga acctcaagat gcctggcgtc
     5341 tactatgtgg actacagact ggaaagaatc aaggaggcca acaacgagac ctacgtcgag
     5401 cagcacgagg tggcagtggc cagatactgc gacctcccta gcaaactggg gcacaagctt
     5461 aactaaggcg cgccacttct aaataagcga atttcttatg atttatgatt tttattatta
     5521 aataagttat aaaaaaaata agtgtataca aattttaaag tgactcttag gttttaaaac
     5581 gaaaattctt attcttgagt aactctttcc tgtaggtcag gttgctttct caggtatagt
     5641 atgaggtcgc tcttattgac cacacctcta ccggcagatc cgctagggat aacagggtaa
     5701 tatagatctg tttagcttgc ctcgtccccg ccgggtcacc cggccagcga catggaggcc
     5761 cagaataccc tccttgacag tcttgacgtg cgcagctcag gggcatgatg tgactgtcgc
     5821 ccgtacattt agcccataca tccccatgta taatcatttg catccataca ttttgatggc
     5881 cgcacggcgc gaagcaaaaa ttacggctcc tcgctgcaga cctgcgagca gggaaacgct
     5941 cccctcacag acgcgttgaa ttgtccccac gccgcgcccc tgtagagaaa tataaaaggt
     6001 taggatttgc cactgaggtt cttctttcat atacttcctt ttaaaatctt gctaggatac
     6061 agttctcaca tcacatccga acataaacaa ccatgccttt gtctcaagaa gaatccaccc
     6121 tcattgaaag agcaacggct acaatcaaca gcatccccat ctctgaagac tacagcgtcg
     6181 ccagcgcagc tctctctagc gacggccgca tcttcactgg tgtcaatgta tatcatttta
     6241 ctgggggacc ttgtgcagaa ctcgtggtgc tgggcactgc tgctgctgcg gcagctggca
     6301 acctgacttg tatcgtcgcg atcggaaatg agaacagggg catcttgagc ccctgcggac
     6361 ggtgtcgaca ggtgcttctc gatctgcatc ctgggatcaa agcgatagtg aaggacagtg
     6421 atggacagcc gacggcagtt gggattcgtg aattgctgcc ctctggttat gtgtgggagg
     6481 gctaatcagt actgacaata aaaagattct tgttttcaag aacttgtcat ttgtatagtt
     6541 tttttatatt gtagttgttc tattttaatc aaatgttagc gtgatttata ttttttttcg
     6601 cctcgacatc atctgcccag atgcgaagtt aagtgcgcag aaagtaatat catgcgtcaa
     6661 tcgtatgtga atgctggtcg ctatactgct gtcgattcga tactaacgcc gccatccagt
     6721 ttaaacgagc tccagctttt gttcccttta gtgagggtta attgcgcgct tggcgtaatc
     6781 atggtcatag ctgtttcctg tgtgaaattg ttatccgctc acaattccac acaacatacg
     6841 agccggaagc ataaagtgta aagcctgggg tgcctaatga gtgagctaac tcacattaat
     6901 tgcgttgcgc tcactgcccg ctttccagtc gggaaacctg tcgtgccagc tgcattaatg
     6961 aatcggccaa cgcgcgggga gaggcggttt gcgtattggg cgctcttccg cttcctcgct
     7021 cactgactcg ctgcgctcgg tcgttcggct gcggcgagcg gtatcagctc actcaaaggc
     7081 ggtaatacgg ttatccacag aatcagggga taacgcagga aagaacatgt gagcaaaagg
     7141 ccagcaaaag gccaggaacc gtaaaaaggc cgcgttgctg gcgtttttcc ataggctccg
     7201 cccccctgac gagcatcaca aaaatcgacg ctcaagtcag aggtggcgaa acccgacagg
     7261 actataaaga taccaggcgt ttccccctgg aagctccctc gtgcgctctc ctgttccgac
     7321 cctgccgctt accggatacc tgtccgcctt tctcccttcg ggaagcgtgg cgctttctca
     7381 tagctcacgc tgtaggtatc tcagttcggt gtaggtcgtt cgctccaagc tgggctgtgt
     7441 gcacgaaccc cccgttcagc ccgaccgctg cgccttatcc ggtaactatc gtcttgagtc
     7501 caacccggta agacacgact tatcgccact ggcagcagcc actggtaaca ggattagcag
     7561 agcgaggtat gtaggcggtg ctacagagtt cttgaagtgg tggcctaact acggctacac
     7621 tagaagaaca gtatttggta tctgcgctct gctgaagcca gttaccttcg gaaaaagagt
     7681 tggtagctct tgatccggca aacaaaccac cgctggtagc ggtggttttt ttgtttgcaa
     7741 gcagcagatt acgcgcagaa aaaaaggatc tcaagaagat cctttgatct tttctacggg
     7801 gtctgacgct cagtggaacg aaaactcacg ttaagggatt ttggtcatga gattatcaaa
     7861 aaggatcttc acctagatcc ttttaaatta aaaatgaagt tttaaatcaa tctaaagtat
     7921 atatgagtaa acttggtctg acagttacca atgcttaatc agtgaggcac ctatctcagc
     7981 gatctgtcta tttcgttcat ccatagttgc ctgactcccc gtcgtgtaga taactacgat
     8041 acgggagggc ttaccatctg gccccagtgc tgcaatgata ccgcgagacc cacgctcacc
     8101 ggctccagat ttatcagcaa taaaccagcc agccggaagg gccgagcgca gaagtggtcc
     8161 tgcaacttta tccgcctcca tccagtctat taattgttgc cgggaagcta gagtaagtag
     8221 ttcgccagtt aatagtttgc gcaacgttgt tgccattgct acaggcatcg tggtgtcacg
     8281 ctcgtcgttt ggtatggctt cattcagctc cggttcccaa cgatcaaggc gagttacatg
     8341 atcccccatg ttgtgcaaaa aagcggttag ctccttcggt cctccgatcg ttgtcagaag
     8401 taagttggcc gcagtgttat cactcatggt tatggcagca ctgcataatt ctcttactgt
     8461 catgccatcc gtaagatgct tttctgtgac tggtgagtac tcaaccaagt cattctgaga
     8521 atagtgtatg cggcgaccga gttgctcttg cccggcgtca atacgggata ataccgcgcc
     8581 acatagcaga actttaaaag tgctcatcat tggaaaacgt tcttcggggc gaaaactctc
     8641 aaggatctta ccgctgttga gatccagttc gatgtaaccc actcgtgcac ccaactgatc
     8701 ttcagcatct tttactttca ccagcgtttc tgggtgagca aaaacaggaa ggcaaaatgc
     8761 cgcaaaaaag ggaataaggg cgacacggaa atgttgaata ctcatactct tcctttttca
     8821 atattattga agcatttatc agggttattg tctcatgagc ggatacatat ttgaatgtat
     8881 ttagaaaaat aaacaaatag gggttccgcg cacatttccc cgaaaagtgc cacctgacgt
     8941 ctaagaaacc attattatca tgacattaac ctataaaaat aggcgtatca cgaggccctt
     9001 tcgtc
//
