# Supplementary material for: A toolbox of Stable Integration Vectors (SIV) in the fission yeast Schizosaccharomyces pombe
Source: bioRxiv preprint, doi:10.1101/808329, version 1 (2019-10-18)
Supplement: Supplemental sequences [file 808329_file05.zip › Supplemental Sequences/Plasmid maps named/pAV0752 pUra4AfeI-pnmt41-sfGFP-termScCYC1.gb]

LOCUS       Exported                8075 bp ds-DNA     circular SYN 09-SEP-2019
DEFINITION  synthetic circular DNA
ACCESSION   .
VERSION     .
KEYWORDS    .
SOURCE      synthetic DNA construct
  ORGANISM  synthetic DNA construct
REFERENCE   1  (bases 1 to 8075)
  AUTHORS   VJESTICA Aleksandar MARTIN Sophie MAREK Magdalena
  TITLE     Direct Submission
  JOURNAL   Exported Monday, Sep 9, 2019 from SnapGene 4.3.7
            https://www.snapgene.com
FEATURES             Location/Qualifiers
     source          1..8075
                     /organism="synthetic DNA construct"
                     /mol_type="other DNA"
     misc_feature    193..676
                     /label=3''region ura4
                     /note="3''region ura4"
     misc_feature    677..1640
                     /label=5'region ura4
                     /note="5'region ura4"
     CDS             1641..2435
                     /label=ORF ura4
                     /note="ORF ura4"
     misc_feature    2436..2870
                     /label=3'region ura4
                     /note="3'region ura4"
     misc_feature    2926..3381
                     /label=F1 ori
                     /note="F1 ori"
     primer_bind     3521..3538
                     /label=M13 forward
                     /note="M13 forward"
     primer_bind     3548..3567
                     /label=T7
                     /note="T7"
     misc_feature    3575..3580
                     /label=KpnI site
                     /note="KpnI site"
     misc_feature    3581..3586
                     /label=ApaI site
                     /note="ApaI site"
     misc_feature    3587..3594
                     /label=SwaI site
                     /note="SwaI site"
     misc_feature    3595..4767
                     /label=Untitled
     promoter        3595..4767
                     /label=promoter nmt41
                     /note="pnmt41 promoter"
     misc_feature    4768..4773
                     /label=XhoI site
                     /note="XhoI site"
     misc_feature    4774..4779
                     /label=SalI site
                     /note="SalI site"
     misc_feature    4780..4785
                     /label=EcoRI site
                     /note="EcoRI site"
     misc_feature    4786..4793
                     /label=PacI site
                     /note="PacI site"
     CDS             4795..4803
                     /codon_start=1
                     /label=START-Ala-Ser-
                     /note="START-Ala-Ser-"
                     /translation="MAS"
     CDS             4804..5514
                     /codon_start=1
                     /label=superfolder GFP
                     /translation="SKGEELFTGVVPILVELDGDVNGHKFSVRGEGEGDATNGKLTLKF
                     ICTTGKLPVPWPTLVTTLTYGVQCFSRYPDHMKRHDFFKSAMPEGYVQERTISFKDDGT
                     YKTRAEVKFEGDTLVNRIELKGIDFKEDGNILGHKLEYNFNSHNVYITADKQKNGIKAN
                     FKIRHNVEDGSVQLADHYQQNTPIGDGPVLLPDNHYLSTQSRLSKDPNEKRDHMVLLEF
                     VTAAGITHGMDELYK"
     misc_feature    5515..5520
                     /label=XmaI/SmaI site
                     /note="XmaI/SmaI site"
     misc_feature    5521..5528
                     /label=NotI site
                     /note="NotI site"
     misc_feature    5530..5532
                     /label=STOP codon
                     /note="STOP codon"
     misc_feature    5533..5540
                     /label=AscI site
                     /note="AscI site"
     misc_feature    5541..5790
                     /label=terminator ScCYC1
                     /note="terminator ScCYC1"
     misc_feature    5791..5796
                     /label=BglII site
                     /note="BglII site"
     misc_feature    5797..5802
                     /label=SacI site
                     /note="SacI site"
     primer_bind     complement(5813..5832)
                     /label=T3
                     /note="T3"
     primer_bind     complement(5850..5870)
                     /label=M13 reverse
                     /note="M13 reverse"
     protein_bind    complement(5876..5898)
                     /label=lacO
                     /note="lacO"
     promoter        complement(5902..5932)
                     /label=lac promoter
                     /note="lac promoter"
     rep_origin      complement(6238..6866)
                     /direction=LEFT
                     /label=ColE1 origin
                     /note="ColE1 origin"
     CDS             complement(7015..7875)
                     /label=AmpR
                     /note="AmpR"
     promoter        complement(7876..7980)
                     /label=AmpR promoter
                     /note="AmpR promoter"
ORIGIN
        1 tcgcgcgttt cggtgatgac ggtgaaaacc tctgacacat gcagctcccg gagacggtca
       61 cagcttgtct gtaagcggat gccgggagca gacaagcccg tcagggcgcg tcagcgggtg
      121 ttggcgggtg tcggggctgg cttaactatg cggcatcaga gcagattgta ctgagagtgc
      181 accataaccg ggtattagtc aaaactagta tactttttct cggagtataa tacacaatat
      241 cggtgcaaat aggttttaaa attgctccaa tcacatgttc ttaagaaaaa aacgtcaaaa
      301 gaaatctaag tattcccaaa ataattcctc ctgacatgag aagaataaaa aacactaaga
      361 tgcattgtca gtatgaaaca caagccaaag ttgctaacaa taggatcaat tcttacttac
      421 tggcaatgtt acgaggaatc ttggtaggag gatgtttggc aacataacgt tcttttgaat
      481 ttgtttttac acgacgagta atgttcttct gaaactgtgt gtttgcacga cgctgagagg
      541 gagtttgaac cgtctaaaag acatagttag gatccatgat gcacagattt ctaaagataa
      601 aactacttac aggcatgttg gtttattaaa aaagaaaaac aggaatgata agagggaaag
      661 aatacgtgta cagagcgctt acataatgag tgagtgtcat tattgaggaa tgccatgtca
      721 gatttgacac aactcagaac ttattaactt tttatgattg gaacttttgt tttgcccaag
      781 gaatttttaa tggaagaagt tgttttataa atgatattga atttatatcc actcttttta
      841 gcgcatttgc atctctactt taggttcttc tttgactaga ttctaggatg cgtattggat
      901 atactggtct ttgaatcatt gtcgaaaaaa aaattcatgg ttgtacccat gagcaaactg
      961 cttttgtggt tatccatgtg cttcttttgt tcagcatcta tcttcttaat cgcatggaag
     1021 atttgattta aaccaaaaga aatattgtta aactttgaca gaagctttaa attttgattc
     1081 catacattaa atggataaaa ctcctgaagc ttagctacaa atcccactgg ctatatgtat
     1141 gcatttgtgt taaaaaagtt tgtatagatt atttaatcta ctcagcattc tttctctaaa
     1201 taggaatttg ttacttaatg gagaaaaaaa tgtttcgatt tacctagtgt atttgtttgt
     1261 atactcacgt ttaatttcaa acatccattc tatcttgtgt aatttttggc atggtgaaaa
     1321 agataatcag ccttataatc tttacaaaag taagaaattc tgtaaataag ccttaatgcc
     1381 cttgctttaa attaaaatgg ttctttttca tgataatgtt tgcactttgt gaatatattt
     1441 tagatagttc tgtgaggtat aattaagatg ttttagagac ttatacaatt ttgtctttat
     1501 aaattcttaa ttgattttac catcccagtt taactatgct tcgtcggcat ctctgcacat
     1561 gtcgtgtttt cttaccgtat tgtcctacca agaacctctt ttttgcttgg atcgaaatta
     1621 aaggtttaaa agcaaagtta tggatgctag agtatttcaa agctattcag ctagagctga
     1681 ggggatgaaa aatcccattg ccaaggaatt gttggctttg atggaagaaa agcaaagcaa
     1741 cttgtcagtc gcggtcgatt tgacgaagaa atccgaaatc ttagaattgg tagataaaat
     1801 tggaccctat gtctgtgtta tcaagacaca tattgacgtt gtcgaggatt tcgaccagga
     1861 tatggtagaa aaactggtgg ccttaggtaa aaagcatcgt tttcttatct ttgaggatcg
     1921 caaattcgca gacattggaa ataccgtcaa gctacaatat gcatctggtg tgtacaaaat
     1981 tgcttcttgg gctcatatca caaattgcca tacagtgcca ggcgagggta ttatacaagg
     2041 cctcaaagaa gttggtttac ctttgggacg tggtctcttg cttttggctg aaatgtcttc
     2101 caaaggctct ttggctactg gttcctacac agagaaaacc ttagaatggt ttgagaagca
     2161 taccgatttt tgctttggct ttatagctgg tcgtcgattt cctaaccttc aaagcgacta
     2221 cataactatg tcccctggta tcggcttgga tgttaaagga gacgggctgg gacagcaata
     2281 tcgtactcct gaagaagtga ttgtaaactg cggtagcgat atcatcattg ttggtcgtgg
     2341 agtttatgga gctggtcgta atcctgttgt cgaagccaag agatatagag aagctggttg
     2401 gaaggcatat cagcaaagac tttctcagca ttaaaaaaag actaatgtaa aatttttttg
     2461 gttggttatt gaaaaagtcg atgccttgtt tgcgtttgtt ttcctaggcg ttttatgtca
     2521 gaaggcattt agaattagta tacaagtact ctttggtaaa attttatgta gcgactaaaa
     2581 tattaactat tatagataaa caccttggga ataaaaagta atttgctata gtaatttatt
     2641 aaacatgctc ctacaacatt accacaatct tttctcttgg attgacattg aataagaaaa
     2701 gagtgaattt ttttagactt gtaatgataa ctatgtacaa agccaatgaa agatgtatgt
     2761 agatgaatgt aaaataccat gtagacaaac aagataaaac ttggttataa acattggtgt
     2821 tggaacagaa taaattagat gtcaaaaagt ttcgtcaata tcacaagctt gctagggcgg
     2881 tgtgaaatac cgcacagatg cgtaaggaga aaataccgca tcaggaaatt gtaagcgtta
     2941 atattttgtt aaaattcgcg ttaaattttt gttaaatcag ctcatttttt aaccaatagg
     3001 ccgaaatcgg caaaatccct tataaatcaa aagaatagac cgagataggg ttgagtgttg
     3061 ttccagtttg gaacaagagt ccactattaa agaacgtgga ctccaacgtc aaaggnnnnn
     3121 nnnnnnnnnn nnnnnnnnnn nnnnnnnnnn nnnnnnnnnn nnnntnnnnn nnnnnnnnnn
     3181 nnnnnnnnnn nnnnnnnnnn nnnnnnnnnn nnnnnnnnnn nnnnnnnnnn nnnnnnnnnn
     3241 nnnnnnnnnn nnnnnngnnn nnnnnnnnnn nnnnnnnnnn nnnnnnnnnn nnnnnnnnnn
     3301 nnnnnnnnnn nnnnnnnnnn nnnnnnnnnn nnnnnnnnnn nnnnnnnnnn nnnnnnnnnn
     3361 nnnnnnnnnn nnnnnnnnnn nccattcgcc attcaggctg cgcaactgtt gggaagggcg
     3421 atcggtgcgg gcctcttcgc tattacgcca gctggcgaaa gggggatgtg ctgcaaggcg
     3481 attaagttgg gtaacgccag ggttttccca gtcacgacgt tgtaaaacga cggccagtga
     3541 gcgcgcgtaa tacgactcac tatagggcga attgggtacc gggcccattt aaatgatcag
     3601 aaaattatcg ccataaaaga cagaataagt catcagcggt tgtttcattt cctatatttt
     3661 ttttttattt ttttattttt taataaggga aaatttaacg tctaaggata cagaagattg
     3721 ttagcacatt aaagtaataa aggcttaagt agtaagtgcc ttagcatgtt attgtatttc
     3781 aaaggacata atctaaaata ataacaatat catttctcac aagttattca attttctttt
     3841 ttttttctaa taatatcaag aatgtattat ttgtttgaca taagtcaact aatttattta
     3901 atatgctgga ttaatcttgc agacatgtaa attaacaagt tttagtcaaa taacgttgaa
     3961 gtttcaatga actcaaataa tttctctttt tttttatata accatatgtc taatctgatt
     4021 tatattttcc gcagggatca actgaagtta tgacatttgg attggatcac ttataacctt
     4081 ggtcgccaaa taatacaaaa atcagcgtta taaaacaaag aaggtttttg ttaagaaatt
     4141 aatcctcttt cttgataaga aagttgaacc gaaattgcag atactgatat atgaaaataa
     4201 tacccacaat tttgggaata gcgcaagcct caatttaaac aataggtgag gacacatgat
     4261 aatgacctca atgattgtta gaagaaaaga gcctcattac aaaatcgaaa aatgaatggt
     4321 tgggtacaag tttccaaaac atggtaaagt ggactttgcg tatgagacgt aaatagaaaa
     4381 aaacacttgt tatatgtttt ctagaattat tgttgtctct ttatggttgg atgatgcaaa
     4441 atagtaattt cggttagttg ctgtaaaaca ccacgagaca aatagatatg gatatttatt
     4501 aaatcaggaa aaacgtaact ctcggctact ggatggttca gtcacccaac gattactggg
     4561 gagagaaaac agggcaaaag caaagcttaa aggaatccga ttgtcattcg gcaatgtgca
     4621 gcgaaactaa aaaccggata atggacctgt taatcgaaac attgaagata aaggaagagg
     4681 aatcctggca tatcatcaat tgaataagtt gaattaatta tttcaatctc attctcactt
     4741 tctgacttat agtcgctttg ttaaatcctc gaggtcgacg aattcttaat taacatggca
     4801 agctccaagg gtgaagagct atttactggg gttgtaccca ttttggtaga actggacgga
     4861 gatgtaaacg gacataaatt ctctgttaga ggtgagggcg aaggcgatgc caccaatggt
     4921 aaattgactc tgaagtttat atgcactacg ggtaaattac ctgttccttg gccaacccta
     4981 gtaacaactt tgacatatgg tgttcaatgt ttctcaagat acccagacca tatgaaaagg
     5041 catgatttct ttaaaagtgc tatgccagaa ggctacgtgc aagagagaac tatctccttt
     5101 aaggatgacg gtacgtataa aacacgagca gaagtgaaat tcgaagggga tacactagtt
     5161 aatcgcatcg aattaaaggg tatagacttt aaggaagatg gtaatattct cggccataaa
     5221 cttgagtata atttcaactc gcataatgtg tacattacag ctgacaaaca aaagaacgga
     5281 attaaagcga attttaaaat caggcacaac gtcgaagatg ggtctgttca acttgccgat
     5341 cattatcagc aaaacacccc tattggtgat ggtccagtct tgttacccga taatcactac
     5401 ttaagcacac agtctagatt gtcaaaagat ccgaatgaaa agcgtgatca catggtttta
     5461 ttggaatttg tcaccgctgc aggaataact cacggaatgg acgagcttta taagcccggg
     5521 gcggccgctt aaggcgcgcc tcatgtaatt agttatgtca cgcttacatt cacgccctcc
     5581 tcccacatcc gctctaaccg aaaaggaagg agttagacaa cctgaagtct aggtccctat
     5641 ttattttttt taatagttat gttagtatta agaacgttat ttatatttca aatttttctt
     5701 ttttttctgt acaaacgcgt gtacgcatgt aacattatac tgaaaacctt gcttgagaag
     5761 gttttgggac gctcgaaggc tttaatttgc agatctgagc tccagctttt gttcccttta
     5821 gtgagggtta attgcgcgct tggcgtaatc atggtcatag ctgtttcctg tgtgaaattg
     5881 ttatccgctc acaattccac acaacatacg agccggaagc ataaagtgta aagcctgggg
     5941 tgcctaatga gtgagctaac tcacattaat tgcgttgcgc tcactgcccg ctttccagtc
     6001 gggaaacctg tcgtgccagc tgcattaatg aatcggccaa cgcgcgggga gaggcggttt
     6061 gcgtattggg cgctcttccg cttcctcgct cactgactcg ctgcgctcgg tcgttcggct
     6121 gcggcgagcg gtatcagctc actcaaaggc ggtaatacgg ttatccacag aatcagggga
     6181 taacgcagga aagaacatgt gagcaaaagg ccagcaaaag gccaggaacc gtaaaaaggc
     6241 cgcgttgctg gcgtttttcc ataggctccg cccccctgac gagcatcaca aaaatcgacg
     6301 ctcaagtcag aggtggcgaa acccgacagg actataaaga taccaggcgt ttccccctgg
     6361 aagctccctc gtgcgctctc ctgttccgac cctgccgctt accggatacc tgtccgcctt
     6421 tctcccttcg ggaagcgtgg cgctttctca tagctcacgc tgtaggtatc tcagttcggt
     6481 gtaggtcgtt cgctccaagc tgggctgtgt gcacgaaccc cccgttcagc ccgaccgctg
     6541 cgccttatcc ggtaactatc gtcttgagtc caacccggta agacacgact tatcgccact
     6601 ggcagcagcc actggtaaca ggattagcaa agcgaggtat gtaggcggtg ctacagagtt
     6661 cttgaagtgg tggcctaact acggctacac tagaagaaca gtatttggta tctgcgctct
     6721 gctgaagcca gttaccttcg gaaaaagagt tggtagctct tgatccggca aacaaaccac
     6781 cgctggtagc ggtggttttt ttgtttgcaa gcagcagatt acgcgcagaa aaaaaggatc
     6841 tcaagaagat cctttgatct tttctacggg gtctgacgct cagtggaacg aaaactcacg
     6901 ttaagggatt ttggtcatga gattatcaaa aaggatcttc acctagatcc ttttaaatta
     6961 aaaatgaagt tttaaatcaa tctaaagtat atatgagtaa acttggtctg acagttacca
     7021 atgcttaatc agtgaggcac ctatctcagc gatctgtcta tttcgttcat ccatagttgc
     7081 ctgactcccc gtcgtgtaga taactacgat acgggagggc ttaccatctg gccccagtgc
     7141 tgcaatgata ccgcgagacc cacgctcacc ggctccagat ttatcagcaa taaaccagcc
     7201 agccggaagg gccgagcgca gaagtggtcc tgcaacttta tccgcctcca tccagtctat
     7261 taattgttgc cgggaagcta gagtaagtag ttcgccagtt aatagtttgc gcaacgttgt
     7321 tgccattgct acaggcatcg tggtgtcacg ctcgtcgttt ggtatggctt cattcagctc
     7381 cggttcccaa cgatcaaggc gagttacatg atcccccatg ttgtgcaaaa aagcggttag
     7441 ctccttcggt cctccgatcg ttgtcagaag taagttggcc gcagtgttat cactcatggt
     7501 tatggcagca ctgcataatt ctcttactgt catgccatcc gtaagatgct tttctgtgac
     7561 tggtgagtac tcaaccaagt cattctgaga atagtgtatg cggcgaccga gttgctcttg
     7621 cccggcgtca atacgggata ataccgcgcc acatagcaga actttaaaag tgctcatcat
     7681 tggaaaacgt tcttcggggc gaaaactctc aaggatctta ccgctgttga gatccagttc
     7741 gatgtaaccc actcgtgcac ccaactgatc ttcagcatct tttactttca ccagcgtttc
     7801 tgggtgagca aaaacaggaa ggcaaaatgc cgcaaaaaag ggaataaggg cgacacggaa
     7861 atgttgaata ctcatactct tcctttttca atattattga agcatttatc agggttattg
     7921 tctcatgagc ggatacatat ttgaatgtat ttagaaaaat aaacaaatag gggttccgcg
     7981 cacatttccc cgaaaagtgc cacctgacgt ctaagaaacc attattatca tgacattaac
     8041 ctataaaaat aggcgtatca cgaggccctt tcgtc
//
