# Supplementary material for: A toolbox of Stable Integration Vectors (SIV) in the fission yeast Schizosaccharomyces pombe
Source: bioRxiv preprint, doi:10.1101/808329, version 1 (2019-10-18)
Supplement: Supplemental sequences [file 808329_file05.zip › Supplemental Sequences/Plasmid maps named/pAV0413 pHis5StuI.gb]

LOCUS       Exported                5291 bp ds-DNA     circular SYN 09-SEP-2019
DEFINITION  synthetic circular DNA
ACCESSION   .
VERSION     .
KEYWORDS    .
SOURCE      synthetic DNA construct
  ORGANISM  synthetic DNA construct
REFERENCE   1  (bases 1 to 5291)
  AUTHORS   VJESTICA Aleksandar MARTIN Sophie MAREK Magdalena
  TITLE     Direct Submission
  JOURNAL   Exported Monday, Sep 9, 2019 from SnapGene 4.3.7
            https://www.snapgene.com
FEATURES             Location/Qualifiers
     source          1..5291
                     /organism="synthetic DNA construct"
                     /mol_type="other DNA"
     misc_feature    193..667
                     /label=3''region his5
                     /note="3''region his5"
     misc_feature    668..1177
                     /label=5'region his5
                     /note="5'region his5"
     CDS             1178..1828
                     /label=his5 ORF
                     /note="his5 ORF"
     misc_feature    1829..2206
                     /label=3'region his5
                     /note="3'region his5"
     misc_feature    2262..2717
                     /label=F1 ori
                     /note="F1 ori"
     primer_bind     2857..2874
                     /label=M13 forward
                     /note="M13 forward"
     primer_bind     2884..2903
                     /label=T7
                     /note="T7"
     misc_feature    2911..3018
                     /label=MCS
                     /note="pBluescript multiple cloning site"
     primer_bind     complement(3029..3048)
                     /label=T3
                     /note="T3"
     primer_bind     complement(3066..3086)
                     /label=M13 reverse
                     /note="M13 reverse"
     protein_bind    complement(3092..3114)
                     /label=lacO
                     /note="lacO"
     promoter        complement(3118..3148)
                     /label=lac promoter
                     /note="lac promoter"
     rep_origin      complement(3454..4082)
                     /direction=LEFT
                     /label=ColE1 origin
                     /note="ColE1 origin"
     CDS             complement(4231..5091)
                     /label=AmpR
                     /note="AmpR"
     promoter        complement(5092..5196)
                     /label=AmpR promoter
                     /note="AmpR promoter"
ORIGIN
        1 tcgcgcgttt cggtgatgac ggtgaaaacc tctgacacat gcagctcccg gagacggtca
       61 cagcttgtct gtaagcggat gccgggagca gacaagcccg tcagggcgcg tcagcgggtg
      121 ttggcgggtg tcggggctgg cttaactatg cggcatcaga gcagattgta ctgagagtgc
      181 accataaccg ggatggaacg attgaatact gtgctactct ttatgtaata taacgaattc
      241 aactgttcaa cgtatgtgac tgctctctgc ttctcggtat atatttactt gaaggaatta
      301 atttttcttt gccaatggtc tcttttacca attgcagtct ggcttaaagc aatgaggttg
      361 taattaaatg gcttgagacc tagaacaaac accttttaca atccttgttt actggttttg
      421 atagtaaatt cggttcgctt gtggtgtaca ttatattttt taggctagtc gtgatttttt
      481 gataatatca atattcttag atttgagaca ttcatgcttt ttaatttgat caatcgtttg
      541 tatcttcatt aattagtagg tggtttgata gaacatttag ttgcttgttt gactacaaat
      601 atctgcagaa tggattcggt taataaaaaa aatgtttgag gaattaattt tcgctttgga
      661 gtggaggcct caattcgatg ttgcagattt tacaagtttt taaaatgtat ttcattatta
      721 ctttttatat gcctaataaa aaagccatag tttaatctat agataacttt ttttccagtg
      781 cactaacgga cgttacattc ccatacaaaa ctgcgtagtt aaagctaagg aaaagttaat
      841 atcatgttaa ttaaatacgc tatttacaat aagacattga actcatttat atcgttgaat
      901 atgaataacc aatttcagcg aatttttaac aaacatcgtt cacctcgttt aaggatatct
      961 tgtgtatggg gtgttgactt gctttatcga ataattaccg tacctgtaat tggcttgctg
     1021 gatatagcgg tagtctaata tctagcaaaa atcttttggg tgaaaaggct tgcaatttca
     1081 cgacaccgaa ctatttgtca ttttttaata aggaagtttt ccataaattc ctgtaattct
     1141 cggttgatct aattgaaaag agtagttttg catcacgatg aggagggctt ttgtagaaag
     1201 aaatacgaac gaaacgaaaa tcagcgttgc catcgctttg gacaaagctc ccttacctga
     1261 agagtcgaat tttattgatg aacttataac ttccaagcat gcaaaccaaa agggagaaca
     1321 agtaatccaa gtagacacgg gaattggatt cttggatcac atgtatcatg cactggctaa
     1381 acatgcaggc tggagcttac gactttactc aagaggtgat ttaatcatcg atgatcatca
     1441 cactgcagaa gatactgcta ttgcacttgg tattgcattc aagcaggcta tgggtaactt
     1501 tgccggcgtt aaaagatttg gacatgctta ttgtccactt gacgaagctc tttctagaag
     1561 cgtagttgac ttgtcgggac ggccctatgc tgttatcgat ttgggattaa agcgtgaaaa
     1621 ggttggggaa ttgtcctgtg aaatgatccc tcacttacta tattcctttt cggtagcagc
     1681 tggaattact ttgcatgtta cctgcttata tggtagtaat gaccatcatc gtgctgaaag
     1741 cgcttttaaa tctctggctg ttgccatgcg cgcggctact agtcttactg gaagttctga
     1801 agtcccaagc acgaagggag tgttgtaaag atgaattgga ttatgtcagg aaaagaacga
     1861 caattttgca tccaaattgt ctaaatttta gagttgcttg aaaacaatag aaccttactt
     1921 gctttataat tacgttaatt agaagcgtta tctcgtgaag gaatatagta cgtagccgta
     1981 taaattgaat tgaatgttca gcttatagaa tagagacact ttgctgttca atgcgtcgtc
     2041 acttaccata ctcactttat tatacgactt taagtataaa ctccgcggtt atggtaaaat
     2101 taatgatgca caaacgtccg attccatatg ggtacactac aattaaatac ttttaagtaa
     2161 cgctgatttc ttatttttta tccttggtgt atttattgtt tataccgcta gggcggtgtg
     2221 aaataccgca cagatgcgta aggagaaaat accgcatcag gaaattgtaa gcgttaatat
     2281 tttgttaaaa ttcgcgttaa atttttgtta aatcagctca ttttttaacc aataggccga
     2341 aatcggcaaa atcccttata aatcaaaaga atagaccgag atagggttga gtgttgttcc
     2401 agtttggaac aagagtccac tattaaagaa cgtggactcc aacgtcaaag gnnnnnnnnn
     2461 nnnnnnnnnn nnnnnnnnnn nnnnnnnnnn nnnnnnnnnn tnnnnnnnnn nnnnnnnnnn
     2521 nnnnnnnnnn nnnnnnnnnn nnnnnnnnnn nnnnnnnnnn nnnnnnnnnn nnnnnnnnnn
     2581 nnnnnnnnnn nngnnnnnnn nnnnnnnnnn nnnnnnnnnn nnnnnnnnnn nnnnnnnnnn
     2641 nnnnnnnnnn nnnnnnnnnn nnnnnnnnnn nnnnnnnnnn nnnnnnnnnn nnnnnnnnnn
     2701 nnnnnnnnnn nnnnnnncca ttcgccattc aggctgcgca actgttggga agggcgatcg
     2761 gtgcgggcct cttcgctatt acgccagctg gcgaaagggg gatgtgctgc aaggcgatta
     2821 agttgggtaa cgccagggtt ttcccagtca cgacgttgta aaacgacggc cagtgagcgc
     2881 gcgtaatacg actcactata gggcgaattg ggtaccgggc cccccctcga ggtcgacggt
     2941 atcgataagc ttgatatcga attcctgcag cccgggggat ccactagttc tagagcggcc
     3001 gccaccgcgg tggagctcca gcttttgttc cctttagtga gggttaattg cgcgcttggc
     3061 gtaatcatgg tcatagctgt ttcctgtgtg aaattgttat ccgctcacaa ttccacacaa
     3121 catacgagcc ggaagcataa agtgtaaagc ctggggtgcc taatgagtga gctaactcac
     3181 attaattgcg ttgcgctcac tgcccgcttt ccagtcggga aacctgtcgt gccagctgca
     3241 ttaatgaatc ggccaacgcg cggggagagg cggtttgcgt attgggcgct cttccgcttc
     3301 ctcgctcact gactcgctgc gctcggtcgt tcggctgcgg cgagcggtat cagctcactc
     3361 aaaggcggta atacggttat ccacagaatc aggggataac gcaggaaaga acatgtgagc
     3421 aaaaggccag caaaaggcca ggaaccgtaa aaaggccgcg ttgctggcgt ttttccatag
     3481 gctccgcccc cctgacgagc atcacaaaaa tcgacgctca agtcagaggt ggcgaaaccc
     3541 gacaggacta taaagatacc aggcgtttcc ccctggaagc tccctcgtgc gctctcctgt
     3601 tccgaccctg ccgcttaccg gatacctgtc cgcctttctc ccttcgggaa gcgtggcgct
     3661 ttctcatagc tcacgctgta ggtatctcag ttcggtgtag gtcgttcgct ccaagctggg
     3721 ctgtgtgcac gaaccccccg ttcagcccga ccgctgcgcc ttatccggta actatcgtct
     3781 tgagtccaac ccggtaagac acgacttatc gccactggca gcagccactg gtaacaggat
     3841 tagcagagcg aggtatgtag gcggtgctac agagttcttg aagtggtggc ctaactacgg
     3901 ctacactaga agaacagtat ttggtatctg cgctctgctg aagccagtta ccttcggaaa
     3961 aagagttggt agctcttgat ccggcaaaca aaccaccgct ggtagcggtg gtttttttgt
     4021 ttgcaagcag cagattacgc gcagaaaaaa aggatctcaa gaagatcctt tgatcttttc
     4081 tacggggtct gacgctcagt ggaacgaaaa ctcacgttaa gggattttgg tcatgagatt
     4141 atcaaaaagg atcttcacct agatcctttt aaattaaaaa tgaagtttta aatcaatcta
     4201 aagtatatat gagtaaactt ggtctgacag ttaccaatgc ttaatcagtg aggcacctat
     4261 ctcagcgatc tgtctatttc gttcatccat agttgcctga ctccccgtcg tgtagataac
     4321 tacgatacgg gagggcttac catctggccc cagtgctgca atgataccgc gagacccacg
     4381 ctcaccggct ccagatttat cagcaataaa ccagccagcc ggaagggccg agcgcagaag
     4441 tggtcctgca actttatccg cctccatcca gtctattaat tgttgccggg aagctagagt
     4501 aagtagttcg ccagttaata gtttgcgcaa cgttgttgcc attgctacag gcatcgtggt
     4561 gtcacgctcg tcgtttggta tggcttcatt cagctccggt tcccaacgat caaggcgagt
     4621 tacatgatcc cccatgttgt gcaaaaaagc ggttagctcc ttcggtcctc cgatcgttgt
     4681 cagaagtaag ttggccgcag tgttatcact catggttatg gcagcactgc ataattctct
     4741 tactgtcatg ccatccgtaa gatgcttttc tgtgactggt gagtactcaa ccaagtcatt
     4801 ctgagaatag tgtatgcggc gaccgagttg ctcttgcccg gcgtcaatac gggataatac
     4861 cgcgccacat agcagaactt taaaagtgct catcattgga aaacgttctt cggggcgaaa
     4921 actctcaagg atcttaccgc tgttgagatc cagttcgatg taacccactc gtgcacccaa
     4981 ctgatcttca gcatctttta ctttcaccag cgtttctggg tgagcaaaaa caggaaggca
     5041 aaatgccgca aaaaagggaa taagggcgac acggaaatgt tgaatactca tactcttcct
     5101 ttttcaatat tattgaagca tttatcaggg ttattgtctc atgagcggat acatatttga
     5161 atgtatttag aaaaataaac aaataggggt tccgcgcaca tttccccgaa aagtgccacc
     5221 tgacgtctaa gaaaccatta ttatcatgac attaacctat aaaaataggc gtatcacgag
     5281 gccctttcgt c
//
