# Supplementary material for: A toolbox of Stable Integration Vectors (SIV) in the fission yeast Schizosaccharomyces pombe
Source: bioRxiv preprint, doi:10.1101/808329, version 1 (2019-10-18)
Supplement: Supplemental sequences [file 808329_file05.zip › Supplemental Sequences/Plasmid maps named/pAV0758 pLys3BstZ17I-Ppak1-RasAct(3xbyr2RBD)-3GFP-kanMX.gb]

LOCUS       Exported               11066 bp ds-DNA     circular SYN 09-SEP-2019
DEFINITION  synthetic circular DNA
ACCESSION   .
VERSION     .
KEYWORDS    .
SOURCE      synthetic DNA construct
  ORGANISM  synthetic DNA construct
REFERENCE   1  (bases 1 to 11066)
  AUTHORS   VJESTICA Aleksandar MARTIN Sophie MAREK Magdalena
  TITLE     Direct Submission
  JOURNAL   Exported Monday, Sep 9, 2019 from SnapGene 4.3.7
            https://www.snapgene.com
FEATURES             Location/Qualifiers
     source          1..11066
                     /organism="synthetic DNA construct"
                     /mol_type="other DNA"
     misc_feature    193..653
                     /label=3''region lys3
                     /note="3''region lys3"
     misc_feature    654..996
                     /label=5'region lys3
                     /note="5'region lys3"
     CDS             997..2103
                     /label=ORF lys3
                     /note="ORF lys3"
     misc_feature    2104..2470
                     /label=3'region lys3
                     /note="3'region lys3"
     misc_feature    2526..2981
                     /label=F1 ori
                     /note="F1 ori"
     primer_bind     3121..3138
                     /label=M13 forward
                     /note="M13 forward"
     primer_bind     3148..3167
                     /label=T7
                     /note="T7"
     promoter        3202..3831
                     /label=promoter pak1
                     /note="promoter pak1"
     CDS             3832..7089
                     /codon_start=1
                     /label=RasAct-3GFP
                     /note="RasAct-3GFP"
                     /translation="MGGPGREFPRPCILRFIACNGQTRAVQSRGDYQKTLAIALKKFSL
                     EDASKFIVCVSQSSRIKLITEEEFKQICFNSSSPERDRLIIVPKEKPCPSFEDLRRSWE
                     IELAQPAALSSQSSLSPGSREFPRPCILRFIACNGQTRAVQSRGDYQKTLAIALKKFSL
                     EDASKFIVCVSQSSRIKLITEEEFKQICFNSSSPERDRLIIVPKEKPCPSFEDLRRSWE
                     IELAQPAALSSQSSLSPSRREFPRPCILRFIACNGQTRAVQSRGDYQKTLAIALKKFSL
                     EDASKFIVCVSQSSRIKLITEEEFKQICFNSSSPERDRLIIVPKEKPCPSFEDLRRSWE
                     IELAQPAALSSQSSLSPLINGTKAGGSMSKGEELFTGVVPILVELDGDVNGHKFSVSGE
                     GEGDATYGKLTLKFICTTGKLPVPWPTLVTTFGYGVQCFARYPDHMKQHDFFKSAMPEG
                     YVQERTIFFKDDGNYKTRAEVKFEGDTLVNRIELKGIDFKEDGNILGHKLEYNYNSHNV
                     YIMADKQKNGIKVNFKIRHNIEDGSVQLADHYQQNTPIGDGPVLLPDNHYLSTQSALSK
                     DPNEKRDHMVLLEFVTAAGITHGMDELYKRSMSKGEELFTGVVPILVELDGDVNGHKFS
                     VSGEGEGDATYGKLTLKFICTTGKLPVPWPTLVTTFGYGVQCFARYPDHMKQHDFFKSA
                     MPEGYVQERTIFFKDDGNYKTRAEVKFEGDTLVNRIELKGIDFKEDGNILGHKLEYNYN
                     SHNVYIMADKQKNGIKVNFKIRHNIEDGSVQLADHYQQNTPIGDGPVLLPDNHYLSTQS
                     ALSKDPNEKRDHMVLLEFVTAAGITHGMDELYKRSMSKGEELFTGVVPILVELDGDVNG
                     HKFSVSGEGEGDATYGKLTLKFICTTGKLPVPWPTLVTTFGYGVQCFARYPDHMKQHDF
                     FKSAMPEGYVQERTIFFKDDGNYKTRAEVKFEGDTLVNRIELKGIDFKEDGNILGHKLE
                     YNYNSHNVYIMADKQKNGIKVNFKIRHNIEDGSVQLADHYQQNTPIGDGPVLLPDNHYL
                     STQSALSKDPNEKRDHMVLLEFVTAAGITHGMDELYK"
     CDS             3832..4548
                     /codon_start=1
                     /label=RasAct
                     /note="START + linker"
                     /translation="MGGPGREFPRPCILRFIACNGQTRAVQSRGDYQKTLAIALKKFSL
                     EDASKFIVCVSQSSRIKLITEEEFKQICFNSSSPERDRLIIVPKEKPCPSFEDLRRSWE
                     IELAQPAALSSQSSLSPGSREFPRPCILRFIACNGQTRAVQSRGDYQKTLAIALKKFSL
                     EDASKFIVCVSQSSRIKLITEEEFKQICFNSSSPERDRLIIVPKEKPCPSFEDLRRSWE
                     IELAQPAALSSQSSLSP"
     CDS             3847..4194
                     /codon_start=1
                     /label=byr2 RBD
                     /translation="REFPRPCILRFIACNGQTRAVQSRGDYQKTLAIALKKFSLEDASK
                     FIVCVSQSSRIKLITEEEFKQICFNSSSPERDRLIIVPKEKPCPSFEDLRRSWEIELAQ
                     PAALSSQSSLSP"
     CDS             4201..4548
                     /codon_start=1
                     /label=byr2 RBD
                     /translation="REFPRPCILRFIACNGQTRAVQSRGDYQKTLAIALKKFSLEDASK
                     FIVCVSQSSRIKLITEEEFKQICFNSSSPERDRLIIVPKEKPCPSFEDLRRSWEIELAQ
                     PAALSSQSSLSP"
     CDS             4555..4902
                     /codon_start=1
                     /label=byr2 RBD
                     /translation="REFPRPCILRFIACNGQTRAVQSRGDYQKTLAIALKKFSLEDASK
                     FIVCVSQSSRIKLITEEEFKQICFNSSSPERDRLIIVPKEKPCPSFEDLRRSWEIELAQ
                     PAALSSQSSLSP"
     CDS             4933..5646
                     /codon_start=1
                     /label=GFP A
                     /note="GFP A"
                     /translation="MSKGEELFTGVVPILVELDGDVNGHKFSVSGEGEGDATYGKLTLK
                     FICTTGKLPVPWPTLVTTFGYGVQCFARYPDHMKQHDFFKSAMPEGYVQERTIFFKDDG
                     NYKTRAEVKFEGDTLVNRIELKGIDFKEDGNILGHKLEYNYNSHNVYIMADKQKNGIKV
                     NFKIRHNIEDGSVQLADHYQQNTPIGDGPVLLPDNHYLSTQSALSKDPNEKRDHMVLLE
                     FVTAAGITHGMDELYK"
     misc_feature    5647..5652
                     /label=BamHI/BglII
                     /note="BamHI/BglII"
     CDS             5653..6366
                     /codon_start=1
                     /label=GFP B
                     /note="GFP B"
                     /translation="MSKGEELFTGVVPILVELDGDVNGHKFSVSGEGEGDATYGKLTLK
                     FICTTGKLPVPWPTLVTTFGYGVQCFARYPDHMKQHDFFKSAMPEGYVQERTIFFKDDG
                     NYKTRAEVKFEGDTLVNRIELKGIDFKEDGNILGHKLEYNYNSHNVYIMADKQKNGIKV
                     NFKIRHNIEDGSVQLADHYQQNTPIGDGPVLLPDNHYLSTQSALSKDPNEKRDHMVLLE
                     FVTAAGITHGMDELYK"
     misc_feature    6367..6372
                     /label=BamHI/BglII
                     /note="BamHI/BglII"
     CDS             6373..7089
                     /codon_start=1
                     /label=GFP C
                     /note="GFP C"
                     /translation="MSKGEELFTGVVPILVELDGDVNGHKFSVSGEGEGDATYGKLTLK
                     FICTTGKLPVPWPTLVTTFGYGVQCFARYPDHMKQHDFFKSAMPEGYVQERTIFFKDDG
                     NYKTRAEVKFEGDTLVNRIELKGIDFKEDGNILGHKLEYNYNSHNVYIMADKQKNGIKV
                     NFKIRHNIEDGSVQLADHYQQNTPIGDGPVLLPDNHYLSTQSALSKDPNEKRDHMVLLE
                     FVTAAGITHGMDELYK"
     misc_feature    7119..7347
                     /label=terminator ScADH1
                     /note="terminator ScADH1"
     misc_feature    7394..7736
                     /label=Ashbya gossypii TEF promoter
                     /note="Ashbya gossypii TEF promoter"
     CDS             7737..8546
                     /codon_start=1
                     /label=kanMX ORF
                     /note="kanMX ORF"
                     /translation="MGKEKTHVSRPRLNSNMDADLYGYKWARDNVGQSGATIYRLYGKP
                     DAPELFLKHGKGSVANDVTDEMVRLNWLTEFMPLPTIKHFIRTPDDAWLLTTAIPGKTA
                     FQVLEEYPDSGENIVDALAVFLRRLHSIPVCNCPFNSDRVFRLAQAQSRMNNGLVDASD
                     FDDERNGWPVEQVWKEMHKLLPFSPDSVVTHGDFSLDNLIFDEGKLIGCIDVGRVGIAD
                     RYQDLAILWNCLGEFSPSLQKRLFQKYGIDNPDMNKLQFHLMLDEFF"
     misc_feature    8547..8749
                     /label=Ashbya gossypii TEF terminator
                     /note="Ashbya gossypii TEF terminator"
     primer_bind     complement(8804..8823)
                     /label=T3
                     /note="T3"
     primer_bind     complement(8841..8861)
                     /label=M13 reverse
                     /note="M13 reverse"
     protein_bind    complement(8867..8889)
                     /label=lacO
                     /note="lacO"
     promoter        complement(8893..8923)
                     /label=lac promoter
                     /note="lac promoter"
     rep_origin      complement(9229..9857)
                     /direction=LEFT
                     /label=ColE1 origin
                     /note="ColE1 origin"
     CDS             complement(10006..10866)
                     /label=AmpR
                     /note="AmpR"
     promoter        complement(10867..10971)
                     /label=AmpR promoter
                     /note="AmpR promoter"
ORIGIN
        1 tcgcgcgttt cggtgatgac ggtgaaaacc tctgacacat gcagctcccg gagacggtca
       61 cagcttgtct gtaagcggat gccgggagca gacaagcccg tcagggcgcg tcagcgggtg
      121 ttggcgggtg tcggggctgg cttaactatg cggcatcaga gcagattgta ctgagagtgc
      181 accataaccg gggccttacg aagttaaatt ataggcacag acatctttgg cattggaaag
      241 atttagtaac aatcataatg tagcacttct taaaaaatct aattttagaa caaaaaggct
      301 taaaaaagaa tggttccgct cttttaaaaa atagtaaaat gtacaatagc aaggttttcg
      361 taggtcgacg gacataacaa ggggaaagag aaataaagca tgtaaacgtc aataaaacat
      421 ctttgattct ggatcaatca tatgccaaat gaagaaaaat agcatttata acaacatgaa
      481 accatatttg agacctttta acgatgaaaa tttattaaat aaaagataaa aaagaaagaa
      541 accgttcaag ttcaatgaaa atttcgtcgt gaagtagaaa ccaagataat ggaaaggctt
      601 cgcaaagcca caaattttcc aatagtcatt ataactgaag attaaggaca gtatactagt
      661 aaaaatcaag tgaattgtgc ctaggatagg tagctaacgt gactgccact gaacctgtgt
      721 agcgtattag atccatcaag atcccttctg ctcatatcat tgctgatctg taaattgacc
      781 gcatcaaatt tgatctcatt tatatcgaga ttgatctata ttattttgcc aatttgcagt
      841 atataaactt atttgattaa gtttttggtc tccttcgcca cgtcttcatt ttgttagttt
      901 aaattttttt gactaactta gaaagggaag tttttaaaaa cgttgaaata ctttttcgat
      961 ttaaaaatat atatttaatt aattttctgt tccaaaatgg ttgctcctca tctttggtta
     1021 cgtgctgaaa ccaaaccttt agaagagcgc agtgctttga ctcctagaac tgccaagata
     1081 ctcgccgatg ctggatttca aattaccatt gagcgctctt cccaacgtgc tttcaaggac
     1141 aaagaatttg agcgccttgg tttccccatg gttcctgagg gctcatggcg acatgcacct
     1201 aaggacgcgt acattattgg tctcaaagag cttccggaaa atgataacag tcctttgaag
     1261 catactcata ttcaatttgc tcattgctac aaaaaccagg aaggttggcg tgaagtcttg
     1321 tcccgattcc ccgctggcaa tggtcttcta tatgatttgg aatttttgca agatgacaat
     1381 ggcagacgtg ttgccgcttt tggttaccac gctggttttg ctggatcagc tatctcatgt
     1441 ttagtttggg cacatcaatt attgcatcct aacaaacaat tccctgctat ccgtccgttc
     1501 cccaacgaaa aatctttggt tcgccatgtt gctcgtcaag tacgtttagc tttgaaaaag
     1561 aataacaacc agtatcctcg tattctggtt attggggctc ttggtcgttg tggtactgga
     1621 gcgtgcgatt tagcatcaaa gattggtatt cccttcgata acattcttcg ctgggacatt
     1681 aatgaaacta agaagggtgg tccctttacc gaaattacgg aatcagacat atttgttaac
     1741 tgcatttatc tgagcatgcc tattcccaaa ttctgtaccg tcgagtcgtt aaatgtacct
     1801 aaccgtaaat tgcgtgttgt ttgtgatgtt agctgtgaca ctaccaatcc taacaatcct
     1861 attccaattt ataatgtaaa cactacattt gatcatccta cagttgaggt taaaggtgtc
     1921 acaactcctc ctcctttaga ggtcatttct attgatcatc ttcctacttt attgccaagg
     1981 gaatcttccg aagcatttag tgaagctcta attcctagtc ttttggcttt gaaggacgtc
     2041 gacaatgctc ccgtttgggt cagagctaaa aaactttatg aaaccatggt tcaaaagctt
     2101 taaaataaat gttatttaat ttcaaagttc cgggtccttt atattgtttc accaaattat
     2161 tgaatattat tttctcaaaa attaacttta gaatacaatt tagacggcat tttcgatgct
     2221 ctggacattt tttccacgta cttgttaaat tgtagcggtg ttgcataata ctaccttttg
     2281 atttgttatt cacgttacaa tatatatttg actaatttaa atatgataat atacacattt
     2341 ctctgcaaac ctcctttata cttttcgccg gtcattgatt aataattaag aaacaggatt
     2401 tcatcctgca tttgccactt acctatatgg taaatataaa tcttgaaact ttccccaata
     2461 tttattgctt gctagggcgg tgtgaaatac cgcacagatg cgtaaggaga aaataccgca
     2521 tcaggaaatt gtaagcgtta atattttgtt aaaattcgcg ttaaattttt gttaaatcag
     2581 ctcatttttt aaccaatagg ccgaaatcgg caaaatccct tataaatcaa aagaatagac
     2641 cgagataggg ttgagtgttg ttccagtttg gaacaagagt ccactattaa agaacgtgga
     2701 ctccaacgtc aaaggnnnnn nnnnnnnnnn nnnnnnnnnn nnnnnnnnnn nnnnnnnnnn
     2761 nnnntnnnnn nnnnnnnnnn nnnnnnnnnn nnnnnnnnnn nnnnnnnnnn nnnnnnnnnn
     2821 nnnnnnnnnn nnnnnnnnnn nnnnnnnnnn nnnnnngnnn nnnnnnnnnn nnnnnnnnnn
     2881 nnnnnnnnnn nnnnnnnnnn nnnnnnnnnn nnnnnnnnnn nnnnnnnnnn nnnnnnnnnn
     2941 nnnnnnnnnn nnnnnnnnnn nnnnnnnnnn nnnnnnnnnn nccattcgcc attcaggctg
     3001 cgcaactgtt gggaagggcg atcggtgcgg gcctcttcgc tattacgcca gctggcgaaa
     3061 gggggatgtg ctgcaaggcg attaagttgg gtaacgccag ggttttccca gtcacgacgt
     3121 tgtaaaacga cggccagtga gcgcgcgtaa tacgactcac tatagggcga attgggtacc
     3181 gggccccccc tcgaggtcga ctcaaattca ctgatttaag actttataac aaaaagatct
     3241 tttttataaa tcctaactga ttagtgaaat taatataaga taatatgctt gctggtgaat
     3301 attgaatcaa aacttgctac tgaagtgata gtagcattca accctacgct tagaacttga
     3361 tcttcaccaa caacccagta acctacttta tacttcttta tgcgccagcg agtataccac
     3421 cgaagtctta taagttttgt ttaatttaga actatacatt aaactatcaa gaaaattatc
     3481 caagtaaaca gtgctgacgc gaccttcgtg ttctagttta tcatttatag agatttagtc
     3541 aattgagtag attctttgat attcttttct ttttgaaaag gatctatttc aaaagtttcc
     3601 ttttcggttg ttaatctgta caactgattc ctcataaaag tggcagcggc acaagttact
     3661 gtgccctttg cgcctcttac taggagaaaa atccttttca acttaagtgc tctattcttg
     3721 tctttttgtt ttttttttgc atactgaaac ttattccttc gttctgcaac acatttgcca
     3781 tagtcctatt tctgtttttc tttacccttt tcgttaataa atttatttac tatgggaggt
     3841 cccgggcgag agtttccacg tccatgtata ctgaggttta ttgcctgtaa cgggcaaact
     3901 cgagcagttc aatcacgagg agattaccag aaaacactcg ctattgcttt gaaaaagttt
     3961 agccttgaag atgcttcaaa attcattgta tgcgtttcac agagtagtcg aattaagctg
     4021 attactgaag aagaatttaa acaaatttgt tttaattcat cttcaccgga acgcgacagg
     4081 ttaattattg tgccaaaaga aaagccttgt ccatcgtttg aagacctccg ccgttcttgg
     4141 gagattgaat tggctcaacc ggcagcatta tcatcacagt cctccctttc tcctggatcc
     4201 cgagagtttc cacgtccatg tatactgagg tttattgcct gtaacgggca aactcgagca
     4261 gttcaatcac gaggagatta ccagaaaaca ctcgctattg ctttgaaaaa gtttagcctt
     4321 gaagatgctt caaaattcat tgtatgcgtt tcacagagta gtcgaattaa gctgattact
     4381 gaagaagaat ttaaacaaat ttgttttaat tcatcttcac cggaacgcga caggttaatt
     4441 attgtgccaa aagaaaagcc ttgtccatcg tttgaagacc tccgccgttc ttgggagatt
     4501 gaattggctc aaccggcagc attatcatca cagtcctccc tttctccttc tagacgagag
     4561 tttccacgtc catgtatact gaggtttatt gcctgtaacg ggcaaactcg agcagttcaa
     4621 tcacgaggag attaccagaa aacactcgct attgctttga aaaagtttag ccttgaagat
     4681 gcttcaaaat tcattgtatg cgtttcacag agtagtcgaa ttaagctgat tactgaagaa
     4741 gaatttaaac aaatttgttt taattcatct tcaccggaac gcgacaggtt aattattgtg
     4801 ccaaaagaaa agccttgtcc atcgtttgaa gacctccgcc gttcttggga gattgaattg
     4861 gctcaaccgg cagcattatc atcacagtcc tccctttctc ctttaattaa cggaacaaaa
     4921 gctggaggat ccatgtctaa aggtgaagaa ttattcactg gtgttgtccc aattttggtt
     4981 gaattagatg gtgatgttaa tggtcacaaa ttttctgtct ccggtgaagg tgaaggtgat
     5041 gctacttacg gtaaattgac cttaaaattt atttgtacta ctggtaaatt gccagttcca
     5101 tggccaacct tagtcactac tttcggttat ggtgttcaat gttttgcgag atacccagat
     5161 catatgaaac aacatgactt tttcaagtct gccatgccag aaggttatgt tcaagaaaga
     5221 actatttttt tcaaagatga cggtaactac aagaccagag ctgaagtcaa gtttgaaggt
     5281 gataccttag ttaatagaat cgaattaaaa ggtattgatt ttaaagaaga tggtaacatt
     5341 ttaggtcaca aattggaata caactataac tctcacaatg tttacatcat ggctgacaaa
     5401 caaaagaatg gtatcaaagt taacttcaaa attagacaca acattgaaga tggttctgtt
     5461 caattagctg accattatca acaaaatact ccaattggtg atggtccagt cttgttacca
     5521 gacaaccatt acttatccac tcaatctgcc ttatccaaag atccaaacga aaagagagac
     5581 cacatggtct tgttagaatt tgttactgct gctggtatta cccatggtat ggatgaattg
     5641 tacaaaagat ccatgtctaa aggtgaagaa ttattcactg gtgttgtccc aattttggtt
     5701 gaattagatg gtgatgttaa tggtcacaaa ttttctgtct ccggtgaagg tgaaggtgat
     5761 gctacttacg gtaaattgac cttaaaattt atttgtacta ctggtaaatt gccagttcca
     5821 tggccaacct tagtcactac tttcggttat ggtgttcaat gttttgcgag atacccagat
     5881 catatgaaac aacatgactt tttcaagtct gccatgccag aaggttatgt tcaagaaaga
     5941 actatttttt tcaaagatga cggtaactac aagaccagag ctgaagtcaa gtttgaaggt
     6001 gataccttag ttaatagaat cgaattaaaa ggtattgatt ttaaagaaga tggtaacatt
     6061 ttaggtcaca aattggaata caactataac tctcacaatg tttacatcat ggctgacaaa
     6121 caaaagaatg gtatcaaagt taacttcaaa attagacaca acattgaaga tggttctgtt
     6181 caattagctg accattatca acaaaatact ccaattggtg atggtccagt cttgttacca
     6241 gacaaccatt acttatccac tcaatctgcc ttatccaaag atccaaacga aaagagagac
     6301 cacatggtct tgttagaatt tgttactgct gctggtatta cccatggtat ggatgaattg
     6361 tacaaaagat ccatgtctaa aggtgaagaa ttattcactg gtgttgtccc aattttggtt
     6421 gaattagatg gtgatgttaa tggtcacaaa ttttctgtct ccggtgaagg tgaaggtgat
     6481 gctacttacg gtaaattgac cttaaaattt atttgtacta ctggtaaatt gccagttcca
     6541 tggccaacct tagtcactac tttcggttat ggtgttcaat gttttgcgag atacccagat
     6601 catatgaaac aacatgactt tttcaagtct gccatgccag aaggttatgt tcaagaaaga
     6661 actatttttt tcaaagatga cggtaactac aagaccagag ctgaagtcaa gtttgaaggt
     6721 gataccttag ttaatagaat cgaattaaaa ggtattgatt ttaaagaaga tggtaacatt
     6781 ttaggtcaca aattggaata caactataac tctcacaatg tttacatcat ggctgacaaa
     6841 caaaagaatg gtatcaaagt taacttcaaa attagacaca acattgaaga tggttctgtt
     6901 caattagctg accattatca acaaaatact ccaattggtg atggtccagt cttgttacca
     6961 gacaaccatt acttatccac tcaatctgcc ttatccaaag atccaaacga aaagagagac
     7021 cacatggtct tgttagaatt tgttactgct gctggtatta cccatggtat ggatgaattg
     7081 tacaaataaa gatctgtatt ctttaatatc ggcgcgccac ttctaaataa gcgaatttct
     7141 tatgatttat gatttttatt attaaataag ttataaaaaa aataagtgta tacaaatttt
     7201 aaagtgactc ttaggtttta aaacgaaaat tcttattctt gagtaactct ttcctgtagg
     7261 tcaggttgct ttctcaggta tagtatgagg tcgctcttat tgaccacacc tctaccggca
     7321 gatccgctag ggataacagg gtaatataga tctgtttagc ttgcctcgtc cccgccgggt
     7381 cacccggcca gcgacatgga ggcccagaat accctccttg acagtcttga cgtgcgcagc
     7441 tcaggggcat gatgtgactg tcgcccgtac atttagccca tacatcccca tgtataatca
     7501 tttgcatcca tacattttga tggccgcacg gcgcgaagca aaaattacgg ctcctcgctg
     7561 cagacctgcg agcagggaaa cgctcccctc acagacgcgt tgaattgtcc ccacgccgcg
     7621 cccctgtaga gaaatataaa aggttaggat ttgccactga ggttcttctt tcatatactt
     7681 ccttttaaaa tcttgctagg atacagttct cacatcacat ccgaacataa acaaccatgg
     7741 gtaaggaaaa gactcacgtt tcgaggccgc gattaaattc caacatggat gctgatttat
     7801 atgggtataa atgggctcgc gataatgtcg ggcaatcagg tgcgacaatc tatcgattgt
     7861 atgggaagcc cgatgcgcca gagttgtttc tgaaacatgg caaaggtagc gttgccaatg
     7921 atgttacaga tgagatggtc agactaaact ggctgacgga atttatgcct cttccgacca
     7981 tcaagcattt tatccgtact cctgatgatg catggttact caccactgcg atccccggca
     8041 aaacagcatt ccaggtatta gaagaatatc ctgattcagg tgaaaatatt gttgatgcgc
     8101 tggcagtgtt cctgcgccgg ttgcattcga ttcctgtttg taattgtcct tttaacagcg
     8161 atcgcgtatt tcgtctcgct caggcgcaat cacgaatgaa taacggtttg gttgatgcga
     8221 gtgattttga tgacgagcgt aatggctggc ctgttgaaca agtctggaaa gaaatgcata
     8281 agcttttgcc attctcaccg gattcagtcg tcactcatgg tgatttctca cttgataacc
     8341 ttatttttga cgaggggaaa ttaataggtt gtattgatgt tggacgagtc ggaatcgcag
     8401 accgatacca ggatcttgcc atcctatgga actgcctcgg tgagttttct ccttcattac
     8461 agaaacggct ttttcaaaaa tatggtattg ataatcctga tatgaataaa ttgcagtttc
     8521 atttgatgct cgatgagttt ttctaatcag tactgacaat aaaaagattc ttgttttcaa
     8581 gaacttgtca tttgtatagt ttttttatat tgtagttgtt ctattttaat caaatgttag
     8641 cgtgatttat attttttttc gcctcgacat catctgccca gatgcgaagt taagtgcgca
     8701 gaaagtaata tcatgcgtca atcgtatgtg aatgctggtc gctatactgc tgtcgattcg
     8761 atactaacgc cgccatccag tttaaacgag ctccagcttt tgttcccttt agtgagggtt
     8821 aattgcgcgc ttggcgtaat catggtcata gctgtttcct gtgtgaaatt gttatccgct
     8881 cacaattcca cacaacatac gagccggaag cataaagtgt aaagcctggg gtgcctaatg
     8941 agtgagctaa ctcacattaa ttgcgttgcg ctcactgccc gctttccagt cgggaaacct
     9001 gtcgtgccag ctgcattaat gaatcggcca acgcgcgggg agaggcggtt tgcgtattgg
     9061 gcgctcttcc gcttcctcgc tcactgactc gctgcgctcg gtcgttcggc tgcggcgagc
     9121 ggtatcagct cactcaaagg cggtaatacg gttatccaca gaatcagggg ataacgcagg
     9181 aaagaacatg tgagcaaaag gccagcaaaa ggccaggaac cgtaaaaagg ccgcgttgct
     9241 ggcgtttttc cataggctcc gcccccctga cgagcatcac aaaaatcgac gctcaagtca
     9301 gaggtggcga aacccgacag gactataaag ataccaggcg tttccccctg gaagctccct
     9361 cgtgcgctct cctgttccga ccctgccgct taccggatac ctgtccgcct ttctcccttc
     9421 gggaagcgtg gcgctttctc atagctcacg ctgtaggtat ctcagttcgg tgtaggtcgt
     9481 tcgctccaag ctgggctgtg tgcacgaacc ccccgttcag cccgaccgct gcgccttatc
     9541 cggtaactat cgtcttgagt ccaacccggt aagacacgac ttatcgccac tggcagcagc
     9601 cactggtaac aggattagca gagcgaggta tgtaggcggt gctacagagt tcttgaagtg
     9661 gtggcctaac tacggctaca ctagaagaac agtatttggt atctgcgctc tgctgaagcc
     9721 agttaccttc ggaaaaagag ttggtagctc ttgatccggc aaacaaacca ccgctggtag
     9781 cggtggtttt tttgtttgca agcagcagat tacgcgcaga aaaaaaggat ctcaagaaga
     9841 tcctttgatc ttttctacgg ggtctgacgc tcagtggaac gaaaactcac gttaagggat
     9901 tttggtcatg agattatcaa aaaggatctt cacctagatc cttttaaatt aaaaatgaag
     9961 ttttaaatca atctaaagta tatatgagta aacttggtct gacagttacc aatgcttaat
    10021 cagtgaggca cctatctcag cgatctgtct atttcgttca tccatagttg cctgactccc
    10081 cgtcgtgtag ataactacga tacgggaggg cttaccatct ggccccagtg ctgcaatgat
    10141 accgcgagac ccacgctcac cggctccaga tttatcagca ataaaccagc cagccggaag
    10201 ggccgagcgc agaagtggtc ctgcaacttt atccgcctcc atccagtcta ttaattgttg
    10261 ccgggaagct agagtaagta gttcgccagt taatagtttg cgcaacgttg ttgccattgc
    10321 tacaggcatc gtggtgtcac gctcgtcgtt tggtatggct tcattcagct ccggttccca
    10381 acgatcaagg cgagttacat gatcccccat gttgtgcaaa aaagcggtta gctccttcgg
    10441 tcctccgatc gttgtcagaa gtaagttggc cgcagtgtta tcactcatgg ttatggcagc
    10501 actgcataat tctcttactg tcatgccatc cgtaagatgc ttttctgtga ctggtgagta
    10561 ctcaaccaag tcattctgag aatagtgtat gcggcgaccg agttgctctt gcccggcgtc
    10621 aatacgggat aataccgcgc cacatagcag aactttaaaa gtgctcatca ttggaaaacg
    10681 ttcttcgggg cgaaaactct caaggatctt accgctgttg agatccagtt cgatgtaacc
    10741 cactcgtgca cccaactgat cttcagcatc ttttactttc accagcgttt ctgggtgagc
    10801 aaaaacagga aggcaaaatg ccgcaaaaaa gggaataagg gcgacacgga aatgttgaat
    10861 actcatactc ttcctttttc aatattattg aagcatttat cagggttatt gtctcatgag
    10921 cggatacata tttgaatgta tttagaaaaa taaacaaata ggggttccgc gcacatttcc
    10981 ccgaaaagtg ccacctgacg tctaagaaac cattattatc atgacattaa cctataaaaa
    11041 taggcgtatc acgaggccct ttcgtc
//
