# Supplementary material for: A toolbox of Stable Integration Vectors (SIV) in the fission yeast Schizosaccharomyces pombe
Source: bioRxiv preprint, doi:10.1101/808329, version 1 (2019-10-18)
Supplement: Supplemental sequences [file 808329_file05.zip › Supplemental Sequences/Plasmid maps named/pAV0532 pLys3BstZ17I-ptdh1-NLS-mTagBFP2-termScADH1-kanMX.gb]

LOCUS       Exported                8801 bp ds-DNA     circular SYN 15-MAR-2019
DEFINITION  synthetic circular DNA.
ACCESSION   .
VERSION     .
KEYWORDS    .
SOURCE      synthetic DNA construct
  ORGANISM  synthetic DNA construct
REFERENCE   1  (bases 1 to 8801)
  AUTHORS   VJESTICA Aleksandar MARTIN Sophie MAREK Magdalena
  TITLE     Direct Submission
  JOURNAL   Exported Mar 15, 2019 from SnapGene Viewer 4.1.2
            http://www.snapgene.com
FEATURES             Location/Qualifiers
     source          1..8801
                     /organism="synthetic DNA construct"
                     /note="/dnas_title=pAV0532 pLys3BstZ17I-ptdh1-NLS-mTagBFP2"
     misc_feature    193..653
                     /label=3''region lys3
                     /note="3''region lys3"
     misc_feature    654..996
                     /label=5'region lys3
                     /note="5'region lys3"
     CDS             997..2103
                     /label=ORF lys3
                     /note="ORF lys3"
     misc_feature    2104..2470
                     /label=3'region lys3
                     /note="3'region lys3"
     misc_feature    2526..2981
                     /label=F1 ori
                     /note="F1 ori"
     primer_bind     3121..3138
                     /label=M13 forward
                     /note="M13 forward"
     primer_bind     3148..3167
                     /label=T7
                     /note="T7"
     promoter        3188..4083
                     /note="tdh1 promoter"
     CDS             4084..4845
                     /label=NLS-Linker-mTagBFP2
                     /note="NLS-Linker-mTagBFP2"
     misc_feature    4096..4113
                     /label=NLS
                     /note="NLS"
     CDS             4132..4845
                     /label=mTagBFP2
                     /note="mTagBFP2"
     terminator      4866..5045
                     /label=terminator ScADH1
                     /note="terminator ScADH1"
     promoter        5129..5471
                     /note="Ashbya gossypii TEF promoter"
     CDS             5472..6281
                     /codon_start=1
                     /label=kanMX ORF
                     /note="kanMX ORF"
                     /translation="MGKEKTHVSRPRLNSNMDADLYGYKWARDNVGQSGATIYRLYGKP
                     DAPELFLKHGKGSVANDVTDEMVRLNWLTEFMPLPTIKHFIRTPDDAWLLTTAIPGKTA
                     FQVLEEYPDSGENIVDALAVFLRRLHSIPVCNCPFNSDRVFRLAQAQSRMNNGLVDASD
                     FDDERNGWPVEQVWKEMHKLLPFSPDSVVTHGDFSLDNLIFDEGKLIGCIDVGRVGIAD
                     RYQDLAILWNCLGEFSPSLQKRLFQKYGIDNPDMNKLQFHLMLDEFF"
     terminator      6282..6484
                     /note="Ashbya gossypii TEF terminator"
     primer_bind     complement(6539..6558)
                     /label=T3
                     /note="T3"
     primer_bind     complement(6576..6596)
                     /label=M13 reverse
                     /note="M13 reverse"
     protein_bind    complement(6602..6624)
                     /note="lacO"
     promoter        complement(6628..6658)
                     /note="lac promoter"
     rep_origin      complement(6964..7592)
                     /direction=LEFT
                     /label=ColE1 origin
                     /note="ColE1 origin"
     CDS             complement(7741..8601)
                     /label=AmpR
                     /note="AmpR"
     promoter        complement(8602..8706)
                     /note="AmpR promoter"
ORIGIN
        1 tcgcgcgttt cggtgatgac ggtgaaaacc tctgacacat gcagctcccg gagacggtca
       61 cagcttgtct gtaagcggat gccgggagca gacaagcccg tcagggcgcg tcagcgggtg
      121 ttggcgggtg tcggggctgg cttaactatg cggcatcaga gcagattgta ctgagagtgc
      181 accataaccg gggccttacg aagttaaatt ataggcacag acatctttgg cattggaaag
      241 atttagtaac aatcataatg tagcacttct taaaaaatct aattttagaa caaaaaggct
      301 taaaaaagaa tggttccgct cttttaaaaa atagtaaaat gtacaatagc aaggttttcg
      361 taggtcgacg gacataacaa ggggaaagag aaataaagca tgtaaacgtc aataaaacat
      421 ctttgattct ggatcaatca tatgccaaat gaagaaaaat agcatttata acaacatgaa
      481 accatatttg agacctttta acgatgaaaa tttattaaat aaaagataaa aaagaaagaa
      541 accgttcaag ttcaatgaaa atttcgtcgt gaagtagaaa ccaagataat ggaaaggctt
      601 cgcaaagcca caaattttcc aatagtcatt ataactgaag attaaggaca gtatactagt
      661 aaaaatcaag tgaattgtgc ctaggatagg tagctaacgt gactgccact gaacctgtgt
      721 agcgtattag atccatcaag atcccttctg ctcatatcat tgctgatctg taaattgacc
      781 gcatcaaatt tgatctcatt tatatcgaga ttgatctata ttattttgcc aatttgcagt
      841 atataaactt atttgattaa gtttttggtc tccttcgcca cgtcttcatt ttgttagttt
      901 aaattttttt gactaactta gaaagggaag tttttaaaaa cgttgaaata ctttttcgat
      961 ttaaaaatat atatttaatt aattttctgt tccaaaatgg ttgctcctca tctttggtta
     1021 cgtgctgaaa ccaaaccttt agaagagcgc agtgctttga ctcctagaac tgccaagata
     1081 ctcgccgatg ctggatttca aattaccatt gagcgctctt cccaacgtgc tttcaaggac
     1141 aaagaatttg agcgccttgg tttccccatg gttcctgagg gctcatggcg acatgcacct
     1201 aaggacgcgt acattattgg tctcaaagag cttccggaaa atgataacag tcctttgaag
     1261 catactcata ttcaatttgc tcattgctac aaaaaccagg aaggttggcg tgaagtcttg
     1321 tcccgattcc ccgctggcaa tggtcttcta tatgatttgg aatttttgca agatgacaat
     1381 ggcagacgtg ttgccgcttt tggttaccac gctggttttg ctggatcagc tatctcatgt
     1441 ttagtttggg cacatcaatt attgcatcct aacaaacaat tccctgctat ccgtccgttc
     1501 cccaacgaaa aatctttggt tcgccatgtt gctcgtcaag tacgtttagc tttgaaaaag
     1561 aataacaacc agtatcctcg tattctggtt attggggctc ttggtcgttg tggtactgga
     1621 gcgtgcgatt tagcatcaaa gattggtatt cccttcgata acattcttcg ctgggacatt
     1681 aatgaaacta agaagggtgg tccctttacc gaaattacgg aatcagacat atttgttaac
     1741 tgcatttatc tgagcatgcc tattcccaaa ttctgtaccg tcgagtcgtt aaatgtacct
     1801 aaccgtaaat tgcgtgttgt ttgtgatgtt agctgtgaca ctaccaatcc taacaatcct
     1861 attccaattt ataatgtaaa cactacattt gatcatccta cagttgaggt taaaggtgtc
     1921 acaactcctc ctcctttaga ggtcatttct attgatcatc ttcctacttt attgccaagg
     1981 gaatcttccg aagcatttag tgaagctcta attcctagtc ttttggcttt gaaggacgtc
     2041 gacaatgctc ccgtttgggt cagagctaaa aaactttatg aaaccatggt tcaaaagctt
     2101 taaaataaat gttatttaat ttcaaagttc cgggtccttt atattgtttc accaaattat
     2161 tgaatattat tttctcaaaa attaacttta gaatacaatt tagacggcat tttcgatgct
     2221 ctggacattt tttccacgta cttgttaaat tgtagcggtg ttgcataata ctaccttttg
     2281 atttgttatt cacgttacaa tatatatttg actaatttaa atatgataat atacacattt
     2341 ctctgcaaac ctcctttata cttttcgccg gtcattgatt aataattaag aaacaggatt
     2401 tcatcctgca tttgccactt acctatatgg taaatataaa tcttgaaact ttccccaata
     2461 tttattgctt gctagggcgg tgtgaaatac cgcacagatg cgtaaggaga aaataccgca
     2521 tcaggaaatt gtaagcgtta atattttgtt aaaattcgcg ttaaattttt gttaaatcag
     2581 ctcatttttt aaccaatagg ccgaaatcgg caaaatccct tataaatcaa aagaatagac
     2641 cgagataggg ttgagtgttg ttccagtttg gaacaagagt ccactattaa agaacgtgga
     2701 ctccaacgtc aaaggnnnnn nnnnnnnnnn nnnnnnnnnn nnnnnnnnnn nnnnnnnnnn
     2761 nnnntnnnnn nnnnnnnnnn nnnnnnnnnn nnnnnnnnnn nnnnnnnnnn nnnnnnnnnn
     2821 nnnnnnnnnn nnnnnnnnnn nnnnnnnnnn nnnnnngnnn nnnnnnnnnn nnnnnnnnnn
     2881 nnnnnnnnnn nnnnnnnnnn nnnnnnnnnn nnnnnnnnnn nnnnnnnnnn nnnnnnnnnn
     2941 nnnnnnnnnn nnnnnnnnnn nnnnnnnnnn nnnnnnnnnn nccattcgcc attcaggctg
     3001 cgcaactgtt gggaagggcg atcggtgcgg gcctcttcgc tattacgcca gctggcgaaa
     3061 gggggatgtg ctgcaaggcg attaagttgg gtaacgccag ggttttccca gtcacgacgt
     3121 tgtaaaacga cggccagtga gcgcgcgtaa tacgactcac tatagggcga attgggtacc
     3181 gagcatgcac actaaataaa caaactgtgc gtccattcct tttatgcaca aacgttgaag
     3241 ctcaggacat cgcaccaaca atcactcatc tcttctctct ctacccactt tccacccaca
     3301 cccacagtct gcatctgttt gacgactgta gctcaagcat cagtagcagc cgctgtcatc
     3361 ctcaactgct gctgctgatg ctgcttgaat gtacgcatga tagcaacgac gcaccgctct
     3421 accactacta ccgaagcgcc atcatcacct cctcacctac catcgcaatc gtcctctcga
     3481 aactcttcga ccgctttcac ccggcttcct gcaggtaaca atgcgctcgg cgcttgatta
     3541 aaagaggcca gaggcgataa atgactcagg gtgcatttgg cctcgctacg aaaggaccct
     3601 gtcttgtgat ttttccgtag ccaatggaca accgccttgt caaccttttg actttggaat
     3661 gtgctagcaa ttcctccttc cccctgactt caggtgacaa ggcttgcatc acgctgaggt
     3721 aggcgtcgga aaaactttcc tcacaaggct gacgtcatgg aatgtgcaat caaagtcagg
     3781 agcgggaacg aggcagatta ccaacgaagc aacgaccatc tcggaacaac ttgcaaagaa
     3841 agtcaaggaa agttggcacc acatcacgat cgcgcacctt ctccaatcac cttgctcctt
     3901 agttgttccg aatcgagtgc gaggcaattg tggtaaagat agtcggggga aacccttacc
     3961 ccattcacac cacggctgat ggctgctgtg tgggatggaa aggtataaat agaggcaggc
     4021 ggtgcctagc atcgcttctg tatagatcat tcatccatag tattgattta cacttgattc
     4081 aaaatgggtt cccctaagaa gaagcgtaag gtttcccccg ggttaattaa catggtgtct
     4141 aagggcgaag agctgattaa ggagaacatg cacatgaagc tgtacatgga gggcaccgtg
     4201 gacaaccatc acttcaagtg cacatccgag ggcgaaggca agccctacga gggcacccag
     4261 accatgagaa tcaaggtggt cgagggcggc cctctcccct tcgccttcga catcctggct
     4321 actagcttcc tctacggcag caagaccttc atcaaccaca cccagggcat ccccgacttc
     4381 ttcaagcagt ccttccctga gggcttcaca tgggagagag tcaccacata cgaagacggg
     4441 ggcgtgctga ccgctaccca ggacaccagc ctccaggacg gctgcctcat ctacaacgtc
     4501 aagatcagag gggtgaactt cacatccaac ggccctgtga tgcagaagaa aacactcggc
     4561 tgggaggcct tcaccgagac gctgtacccc gctgacggcg gcctggaagg cagaaacgac
     4621 atggccctga agctcgtggg cgggagccat ctgatcgcaa acgccaagac cacatataga
     4681 tccaagaaac ccgctaagaa cctcaagatg cctggcgtct actatgtgga ctacagactg
     4741 gaaagaatca aggaggccaa caacgagacc tacgtcgagc agcacgaggt ggcagtggcc
     4801 agatactgcg acctccctag caaactgggg cacaagctta attaaggcgc gccacttcta
     4861 aataagcgaa tttcttatga tttatgattt ttattattaa ataagttata aaaaaaataa
     4921 gtgtatacaa attttaaagt gactcttagg ttttaaaacg aaaattctta ttcttgagta
     4981 actctttcct gtaggtcagg ttgctttctc aggtatagta tgaggtcgct cttattgacc
     5041 acacctctac cggcagatcc gctagggata acagggtaat atagatctgt ttagcttgcc
     5101 tcgtccccgc cgggtcaccc ggccagcgac atggaggccc agaataccct ccttgacagt
     5161 cttgacgtgc gcagctcagg ggcatgatgt gactgtcgcc cgtacattta gcccatacat
     5221 ccccatgtat aatcatttgc atccatacat tttgatggcc gcacggcgcg aagcaaaaat
     5281 tacggctcct cgctgcagac ctgcgagcag ggaaacgctc ccctcacaga cgcgttgaat
     5341 tgtccccacg ccgcgcccct gtagagaaat ataaaaggtt aggatttgcc actgaggttc
     5401 ttctttcata tacttccttt taaaatcttg ctaggataca gttctcacat cacatccgaa
     5461 cataaacaac catgggtaag gaaaagactc acgtttcgag gccgcgatta aattccaaca
     5521 tggatgctga tttatatggg tataaatggg ctcgcgataa tgtcgggcaa tcaggtgcga
     5581 caatctatcg attgtatggg aagcccgatg cgccagagtt gtttctgaaa catggcaaag
     5641 gtagcgttgc caatgatgtt acagatgaga tggtcagact aaactggctg acggaattta
     5701 tgcctcttcc gaccatcaag cattttatcc gtactcctga tgatgcatgg ttactcacca
     5761 ctgcgatccc cggcaaaaca gcattccagg tattagaaga atatcctgat tcaggtgaaa
     5821 atattgttga tgcgctggca gtgttcctgc gccggttgca ttcgattcct gtttgtaatt
     5881 gtccttttaa cagcgatcgc gtatttcgtc tcgctcaggc gcaatcacga atgaataacg
     5941 gtttggttga tgcgagtgat tttgatgacg agcgtaatgg ctggcctgtt gaacaagtct
     6001 ggaaagaaat gcataagctt ttgccattct caccggattc agtcgtcact catggtgatt
     6061 tctcacttga taaccttatt tttgacgagg ggaaattaat aggttgtatt gatgttggac
     6121 gagtcggaat cgcagaccga taccaggatc ttgccatcct atggaactgc ctcggtgagt
     6181 tttctccttc attacagaaa cggctttttc aaaaatatgg tattgataat cctgatatga
     6241 ataaattgca gtttcatttg atgctcgatg agtttttcta atcagtactg acaataaaaa
     6301 gattcttgtt ttcaagaact tgtcatttgt atagtttttt tatattgtag ttgttctatt
     6361 ttaatcaaat gttagcgtga tttatatttt ttttcgcctc gacatcatct gcccagatgc
     6421 gaagttaagt gcgcagaaag taatatcatg cgtcaatcgt atgtgaatgc tggtcgctat
     6481 actgctgtcg attcgatact aacgccgcca tccagtttaa acgagctcca gcttttgttc
     6541 cctttagtga gggttaattg cgcgcttggc gtaatcatgg tcatagctgt ttcctgtgtg
     6601 aaattgttat ccgctcacaa ttccacacaa catacgagcc ggaagcataa agtgtaaagc
     6661 ctggggtgcc taatgagtga gctaactcac attaattgcg ttgcgctcac tgcccgcttt
     6721 ccagtcggga aacctgtcgt gccagctgca ttaatgaatc ggccaacgcg cggggagagg
     6781 cggtttgcgt attgggcgct cttccgcttc ctcgctcact gactcgctgc gctcggtcgt
     6841 tcggctgcgg cgagcggtat cagctcactc aaaggcggta atacggttat ccacagaatc
     6901 aggggataac gcaggaaaga acatgtgagc aaaaggccag caaaaggcca ggaaccgtaa
     6961 aaaggccgcg ttgctggcgt ttttccatag gctccgcccc cctgacgagc atcacaaaaa
     7021 tcgacgctca agtcagaggt ggcgaaaccc gacaggacta taaagatacc aggcgtttcc
     7081 ccctggaagc tccctcgtgc gctctcctgt tccgaccctg ccgcttaccg gatacctgtc
     7141 cgcctttctc ccttcgggaa gcgtggcgct ttctcatagc tcacgctgta ggtatctcag
     7201 ttcggtgtag gtcgttcgct ccaagctggg ctgtgtgcac gaaccccccg ttcagcccga
     7261 ccgctgcgcc ttatccggta actatcgtct tgagtccaac ccggtaagac acgacttatc
     7321 gccactggca gcagccactg gtaacaggat tagcagagcg aggtatgtag gcggtgctac
     7381 agagttcttg aagtggtggc ctaactacgg ctacactaga agaacagtat ttggtatctg
     7441 cgctctgctg aagccagtta ccttcggaaa aagagttggt agctcttgat ccggcaaaca
     7501 aaccaccgct ggtagcggtg gtttttttgt ttgcaagcag cagattacgc gcagaaaaaa
     7561 aggatctcaa gaagatcctt tgatcttttc tacggggtct gacgctcagt ggaacgaaaa
     7621 ctcacgttaa gggattttgg tcatgagatt atcaaaaagg atcttcacct agatcctttt
     7681 aaattaaaaa tgaagtttta aatcaatcta aagtatatat gagtaaactt ggtctgacag
     7741 ttaccaatgc ttaatcagtg aggcacctat ctcagcgatc tgtctatttc gttcatccat
     7801 agttgcctga ctccccgtcg tgtagataac tacgatacgg gagggcttac catctggccc
     7861 cagtgctgca atgataccgc gagacccacg ctcaccggct ccagatttat cagcaataaa
     7921 ccagccagcc ggaagggccg agcgcagaag tggtcctgca actttatccg cctccatcca
     7981 gtctattaat tgttgccggg aagctagagt aagtagttcg ccagttaata gtttgcgcaa
     8041 cgttgttgcc attgctacag gcatcgtggt gtcacgctcg tcgtttggta tggcttcatt
     8101 cagctccggt tcccaacgat caaggcgagt tacatgatcc cccatgttgt gcaaaaaagc
     8161 ggttagctcc ttcggtcctc cgatcgttgt cagaagtaag ttggccgcag tgttatcact
     8221 catggttatg gcagcactgc ataattctct tactgtcatg ccatccgtaa gatgcttttc
     8281 tgtgactggt gagtactcaa ccaagtcatt ctgagaatag tgtatgcggc gaccgagttg
     8341 ctcttgcccg gcgtcaatac gggataatac cgcgccacat agcagaactt taaaagtgct
     8401 catcattgga aaacgttctt cggggcgaaa actctcaagg atcttaccgc tgttgagatc
     8461 cagttcgatg taacccactc gtgcacccaa ctgatcttca gcatctttta ctttcaccag
     8521 cgtttctggg tgagcaaaaa caggaaggca aaatgccgca aaaaagggaa taagggcgac
     8581 acggaaatgt tgaatactca tactcttcct ttttcaatat tattgaagca tttatcaggg
     8641 ttattgtctc atgagcggat acatatttga atgtatttag aaaaataaac aaataggggt
     8701 tccgcgcaca tttccccgaa aagtgccacc tgacgtctaa gaaaccatta ttatcatgac
     8761 attaacctat aaaaataggc gtatcacgag gccctttcgt c
//
