# Supplementary material for: A toolbox of Stable Integration Vectors (SIV) in the fission yeast Schizosaccharomyces pombe
Source: bioRxiv preprint, doi:10.1101/808329, version 1 (2019-10-18)
Supplement: Supplemental sequences [file 808329_file05.zip › Supplemental Sequences/Plasmid maps named/pAV0570 pAde6PmeI-ptdh1*-sfGFP-terminatorTdh1.gb]

LOCUS       Exported                8052 bp ds-DNA     circular SYN 10-OCT-2019
DEFINITION  synthetic circular DNA
ACCESSION   .
VERSION     .
KEYWORDS    .
SOURCE      synthetic DNA construct
  ORGANISM  synthetic DNA construct
REFERENCE   1  (bases 1 to 8052)
  AUTHORS   VJESTICA Aleksandar MARTIN Sophie MAREK Magdalena
  TITLE     Direct Submission
  JOURNAL   Exported Thursday, Oct 10, 2019 from SnapGene 4.3.7
            https://www.snapgene.com
FEATURES             Location/Qualifiers
     source          1..8052
                     /organism="synthetic DNA construct"
                     /note="/dnas_title=pAV0570 
                     pAde6PmeI-ptdh1*-sfGFP-terminatorTdh1"
     misc_feature    193..567
                     /label=3''region ade6
                     /note="3''region ade6"
     misc_feature    568..836
                     /label=5'region ade6
                     /note="5'region ade6"
     CDS             837..2495
                     /label=ORF ade6
                     /note="ORF ade6"
     misc_feature    2496..2641
                     /label=3'region ade6
                     /note="3'region ade6"
     misc_feature    2697..3152
                     /label=F1 ori
                     /note="F1 ori"
     primer_bind     3292..3309
                     /label=M13 forward
                     /note="M13 forward"
     primer_bind     3319..3338
                     /label=T7
                     /note="T7"
     promoter        3359..4254
                     /note="Tdh1* Promoter 896bp"
     CDS             4261..4980
                     /label=superfolder GFP
                     /note="/ApEinfo_fwdcolor=#80ff80"
                     /note="/ApEinfo_revcolor=#80ff80"
     terminator      5031..5730
                     /note="terminator SpTdh1"
     primer_bind     complement(5790..5809)
                     /label=T3
                     /note="T3"
     primer_bind     complement(5827..5847)
                     /label=M13 reverse
                     /note="M13 reverse"
     protein_bind    complement(5853..5875)
                     /note="lacO"
     rep_origin      complement(6215..6843)
                     /direction=LEFT
                     /label=ColE1 origin
                     /note="ColE1 origin"
     CDS             complement(6992..7852)
                     /label=AmpR
                     /note="AmpR"
     promoter        complement(7853..7957)
                     /note="AmpR promoter"
ORIGIN
        1 tcgcgcgttt cggtgatgac ggtgaaaacc tctgacacat gcagctcccg gagacggtca
       61 cagcttgtct gtaagcggat gccgggagca gacaagcccg tcagggcgcg tcagcgggtg
      121 ttggcgggtg tcggggctgg cttaactatg cggcatcaga gcagattgta ctgagagtgc
      181 accataaccg ggagaatcct gaataatgtg ctgtgaagca gttgaaagaa aattaaagaa
      241 cccaatataa tatgctataa agcaatcaaa aaataatagt aagaaaccca aataaaaccc
      301 cgttgaccat gttcccaatt aaattaacgc atattaatgc aaaaaatgca atattaagac
      361 tagttattaa accgataatt agtcttcaat tattaaaaga tgtagttgat ttgtattatc
      421 tttcaattgc taattctaaa tatattggag aattcaatga gtttatgcat tgaagtttaa
      481 gataacattg gcgctgattg cagcaaaagt aatcacgcat atagctgtag gaccaaaacg
      541 atcatcatat cggaccgcat tatgtttaaa cgttgcttta tatatggata acgacatata
      601 catttatttc ttgaaaaaat agcaaagcta tattgatttt agcgtatgct gctttaaagt
      661 tgcatttcac aatgcttgga aatgtaacga tgacagaatt aatacgatgc aaaactcaaa
      721 taataaactg cgcactaact cactacaata aacaactttg aaaaaaagat tcgttttttc
      781 aacatttacc atctcattaa gctgagctgc caaggtatat acatacttca tcgaatatga
      841 gcgaaaaaca ggttgtaggg atccttggag gtggtcaatt gggccgaatg atggtagagg
      901 cagcccatcg cttaaacatc aaatgcatca tcttggatgc agcaaattct cctgccaaac
      961 aaattgatgg aggacgtgag cacattgatg catcatttac tgaccccgat gcaattgttg
     1021 aactgtctaa gaagtgcacg ttattaacaa ctgaaattga gcatattaac actgatgcct
     1081 tggcagccgt tacgaaatct gttgctgttg aaccctctcc tgcaactctg cgatgcattc
     1141 aagacaaata tcttcaaaaa cagcatttac aggtttttaa gattgcactt cctgaatttt
     1201 gcgatgcacc tgaccaggaa agtgttgaaa aagcaggcca agagtttggt tatccttttg
     1261 tactgaaaag taaaacattg gcttacgacg gtcgtggaaa ttacgttgtt catcaaccat
     1321 ctgagattcc tactgccatc aaagcacttg gtgatcgtcc gctttatgtt gaaaagttcg
     1381 ttcctttctc catggaaatt gcagtgatgg tagtacgcag tttagacgga aaagtttatg
     1441 cttatcctac aactgagacc attcaaaagg ataatgtttg tcatttagta tatgcccctg
     1501 ctcgtcttcc cttctcaatt caacagcgtg ctcaaaccct tgccatggat gcggtgcgca
     1561 cttttgaagg cgctggtata tatggtgtag agatgtttgt tttgcaagat ggtgagacca
     1621 ttttactcaa cgaaattgct cctcggcctc acaattcagg tcactacacc attgaagctt
     1681 gcccaacttc tcagtttgaa gctcacttac gggccatatg tggtcttcct ttcagcgaaa
     1741 tcaacaccca actctcgact tccacaactc atgcgttgat ggtaaatatt ttaggtactg
     1801 atgatcctga ttatgtttca aagatcgcta aacgttctct gtccattccc ggtgcaactt
     1861 tgcatcttta tggtaaagct gaatctagaa agggtcgcaa gatgggacac gttaccatca
     1921 tttctgattc acctcaagaa tgtgaacgta ggtatcagat gcttcttgac gtcaaagatc
     1981 ctgtcgaatc acctgttgtt ggtattatca tgggttcgga ttctgattta agcaagatga
     2041 aagatgctgc cgtcatttta gatgaattca aggtgcctta cgaacttact attgtttcag
     2101 ctcaccgcac accagatcgc atggttactt atgctcgtac cgcagcttca agagggttgc
     2161 gtgtgattat tgctggtgct ggtggtgccg ctcatttgcc tggtatggtt gctgcaatga
     2221 cacctcttcc agtaatcggc gttcctgtaa aaggaagcac tcttgacgga gttgactctc
     2281 ttcactctat tgttcagatg cctcgaggtg tccctgtcgc cactgttgct atcaataata
     2341 gccaaaatgc cggtatttta gcctgtcgta tacttgctac atttcaaccc tcccttttgg
     2401 ctgctatgga gagctttatg gacaatatga aagagattgt tttagaaaag gctgataaat
     2461 tagaaaaagt tggttggaaa aattattctg cataggcgac catagacata actgttaaat
     2521 gattttgctt gctttttgtt ttaaataata ttttattttg aaattctaga ttgtaaaatg
     2581 tattctaaaa agtgattaaa aattaaaaat aaaaaccccc cgaataatgt gctgcgacgc
     2641 agctagggcg gtgtgaaata ccgcacagat gcgtaaggag aaaataccgc atcaggaaat
     2701 tgtaagcgtt aatattttgt taaaattcgc gttaaatttt tgttaaatca gctcattttt
     2761 taaccaatag gccgaaatcg gcaaaatccc ttataaatca aaagaataga ccgagatagg
     2821 gttgagtgtt gttccagttt ggaacaagag tccactatta aagaacgtgg actccaacgt
     2881 caaaggnnnn nnnnnnnnnn nnnnnnnnnn nnnnnnnnnn nnnnnnnnnn nnnnntnnnn
     2941 nnnnnnnnnn nnnnnnnnnn nnnnnnnnnn nnnnnnnnnn nnnnnnnnnn nnnnnnnnnn
     3001 nnnnnnnnnn nnnnnnnnnn nnnnnnngnn nnnnnnnnnn nnnnnnnnnn nnnnnnnnnn
     3061 nnnnnnnnnn nnnnnnnnnn nnnnnnnnnn nnnnnnnnnn nnnnnnnnnn nnnnnnnnnn
     3121 nnnnnnnnnn nnnnnnnnnn nnnnnnnnnn nnccattcgc cattcaggct gcgcaactgt
     3181 tgggaagggc gatcggtgcg ggcctcttcg ctattacgcc agctggcgaa agggggatgt
     3241 gctgcaaggc gattaagttg ggtaacgcca gggttttccc agtcacgacg ttgtaaaacg
     3301 acggccagtg agcgcgcgta atacgactca ctatagggcg aattgggtac cgagcatgca
     3361 cactaaataa acaaactgtg cgtccattcc ttttatgcac aaacgttgaa gctcaggaca
     3421 tcgcaccaac aatcactcat ctcttctctc tctacccact ttccacccac acccacagtc
     3481 tgcatctgtt tgacgactgt agctcaagca tcagtagcag ccgctgtcat cctcaactgc
     3541 tgctgctgat gctgcttgaa tgtacgcatg atagcaacga cgcaccgctc taccactact
     3601 accgaagcgc catcatcacc tcctcaccta ccatcgcaat cgtcctctcg aaactcttcg
     3661 accgctttca cccggcttcc tgcaggtaac aatgcgctcg gcgcttgatt aaaagaggcc
     3721 agaggcgata aatgactcag ggtgcatttg gcctcgctac gaaaggaccc tgtcttgtga
     3781 tttttccgta gccaatggac aaccgccttg tcaacctttt gactttggaa tgtgctagca
     3841 attcctcctt ccccctgact tcaggtgaca aggcttgcat cacgctgagg taggcgtcgg
     3901 aaaaactttc ctcacaaggc tgacgtcatg gaatgtgcaa tcaaagtcag gagcgggaac
     3961 gaggcagatt accaacgaag caacgaccat ctcggaacaa cttgcaaaga aagtcaagga
     4021 aagttggcac cacatcacga tcgcgcacct tctccaatca ccttgctcct tagttgttcc
     4081 gaatcgagtg cgaggcaatt gtggtaaaga tagtcggggg aaacccttac cccattcaca
     4141 ccacggctga tggctgctgt gtgggatgga aaggtataaa tagaggcagg cggtgcctag
     4201 catcgcttct gtatagatca ttcatccata gtattgattt acacttgatt caaagaattc
     4261 atggcaagct ccaagggtga agagctattt actggggttg tacccatttt ggtagaactg
     4321 gacggagatg taaacggaca taaattctct gttagaggtg agggcgaagg cgatgccacc
     4381 aatggtaaat tgactctgaa gtttatatgc actacgggta aattacctgt tccttggcca
     4441 accctagtaa caactttgac atatggtgtt caatgtttct caagataccc agaccatatg
     4501 aaaaggcatg atttctttaa aagtgctatg ccagaaggct acgtgcaaga gagaactatc
     4561 tcctttaagg atgacggtac gtataaaaca cgagcagaag tgaaattcga aggggataca
     4621 ctagttaatc gcatcgaatt aaagggtata gactttaagg aagatggtaa tattctcggc
     4681 cataaacttg agtataattt caactcgcat aatgtgtaca ttacagctga caaacaaaag
     4741 aacggaatta aagcgaattt taaaatcagg cacaacgtcg aagatgggtc tgttcaactt
     4801 gccgatcatt atcagcaaaa cacccctatt ggtgatggtc cagtcttgtt acccgataat
     4861 cactacttaa gcacacagtc tagattgtca aaagatccga atgaaaagcg tgatcacatg
     4921 gttttattgg aatttgtcac cgctgcagga ataactcacg gaatggacga gctttataag
     4981 taaggcgcgc cataagcggc cgccaccgcg gtggagctcg gctctagagc ttttatgatt
     5041 ttgataaata ctttttttcg ttttggtttg tgatacgtat agtttgcctg tctccttttg
     5101 taaatgatct tcttttgtag tcttgtgtaa tctctttttc atttggtcaa cttaagtgaa
     5161 tttttttttg tcagtttcct tgtaggatat tatgtcaaag tcttatttat actatatatt
     5221 attgctttgg tggtgagtcg catttgtggg gacggtgtta ctttactgat ggatttaggt
     5281 aggaggcatc cactgtcccc catttcgcta gcttaagttt aatatgaaga tgcacttaag
     5341 catgaacgcc cgttttgatc tttttcactt gtaccgcgaa gagcttgttt tactgttttt
     5401 ccgtctgcat cccgagaact agttgatctc ccaatgcaca ctttagactt tattcaaacc
     5461 gaagtcggtt ttgtaattta aaaattttta cccactgtaa agtacaaaca attcatcgct
     5521 atgttagttg tgtacgctac tagcgcatca catgattaca tgttaatcaa caaaaacgaa
     5581 aatgtttatt gtcaatctaa aaatacatat gtccgttaag acaaaagtat gaggctggat
     5641 ggaatgagca atggtagcaa aaggtttccg aaatggtcat atcatttttt caatttttgc
     5701 tgatctcaaa tacctcaact tgttttattc gtttggggga tccactagtt ctagagcggc
     5761 cgccaccgcg gtggagctcc agcttttgtt ccctttagtg agggttaatt gcgcgcttgg
     5821 cgtaatcatg gtcatagctg tttcctgtgt gaaattgtta tccgctcaca attccacaca
     5881 acatacgagc cggaagcata aagtgtaaag cctggggtgc ctaatgagtg agctaactca
     5941 cattaattgc gttgcgctca ctgcccgctt tccagtcggg aaacctgtcg tgccagctgc
     6001 attaatgaat cggccaacgc gcggggagag gcggtttgcg tattgggcgc tcttccgctt
     6061 cctcgctcac tgactcgctg cgctcggtcg ttcggctgcg gcgagcggta tcagctcact
     6121 caaaggcggt aatacggtta tccacagaat caggggataa cgcaggaaag aacatgtgag
     6181 caaaaggcca gcaaaaggcc aggaaccgta aaaaggccgc gttgctggcg tttttccata
     6241 ggctccgccc ccctgacgag catcacaaaa atcgacgctc aagtcagagg tggcgaaacc
     6301 cgacaggact ataaagatac caggcgtttc cccctggaag ctccctcgtg cgctctcctg
     6361 ttccgaccct gccgcttacc ggatacctgt ccgcctttct cccttcggga agcgtggcgc
     6421 tttctcatag ctcacgctgt aggtatctca gttcggtgta ggtcgttcgc tccaagctgg
     6481 gctgtgtgca cgaacccccc gttcagcccg accgctgcgc cttatccggt aactatcgtc
     6541 ttgagtccaa cccggtaaga cacgacttat cgccactggc agcagccact ggtaacagga
     6601 ttagcagagc gaggtatgta ggcggtgcta cagagttctt gaagtggtgg cctaactacg
     6661 gctacactag aagaacagta tttggtatct gcgctctgct gaagccagtt accttcggaa
     6721 aaagagttgg tagctcttga tccggcaaac aaaccaccgc tggtagcggt ggtttttttg
     6781 tttgcaagca gcagattacg cgcagaaaaa aaggatctca agaagatcct ttgatctttt
     6841 ctacggggtc tgacgctcag tggaacgaaa actcacgtta agggattttg gtcatgagat
     6901 tatcaaaaag gatcttcacc tagatccttt taaattaaaa atgaagtttt aaatcaatct
     6961 aaagtatata tgagtaaact tggtctgaca gttaccaatg cttaatcagt gaggcaccta
     7021 tctcagcgat ctgtctattt cgttcatcca tagttgcctg actccccgtc gtgtagataa
     7081 ctacgatacg ggagggctta ccatctggcc ccagtgctgc aatgataccg cgagacccac
     7141 gctcaccggc tccagattta tcagcaataa accagccagc cggaagggcc gagcgcagaa
     7201 gtggtcctgc aactttatcc gcctccatcc agtctattaa ttgttgccgg gaagctagag
     7261 taagtagttc gccagttaat agtttgcgca acgttgttgc cattgctaca ggcatcgtgg
     7321 tgtcacgctc gtcgtttggt atggcttcat tcagctccgg ttcccaacga tcaaggcgag
     7381 ttacatgatc ccccatgttg tgcaaaaaag cggttagctc cttcggtcct ccgatcgttg
     7441 tcagaagtaa gttggccgca gtgttatcac tcatggttat ggcagcactg cataattctc
     7501 ttactgtcat gccatccgta agatgctttt ctgtgactgg tgagtactca accaagtcat
     7561 tctgagaata gtgtatgcgg cgaccgagtt gctcttgccc ggcgtcaata cgggataata
     7621 ccgcgccaca tagcagaact ttaaaagtgc tcatcattgg aaaacgttct tcggggcgaa
     7681 aactctcaag gatcttaccg ctgttgagat ccagttcgat gtaacccact cgtgcaccca
     7741 actgatcttc agcatctttt actttcacca gcgtttctgg gtgagcaaaa acaggaaggc
     7801 aaaatgccgc aaaaaaggga ataagggcga cacggaaatg ttgaatactc atactcttcc
     7861 tttttcaata ttattgaagc atttatcagg gttattgtct catgagcgga tacatatttg
     7921 aatgtattta gaaaaataaa caaatagggg ttccgcgcac atttccccga aaagtgccac
     7981 ctgacgtcta agaaaccatt attatcatga cattaaccta taaaaatagg cgtatcacga
     8041 ggccctttcg tc
//
