# Supplementary material for: A toolbox of Stable Integration Vectors (SIV) in the fission yeast Schizosaccharomyces pombe
Source: bioRxiv preprint, doi:10.1101/808329, version 1 (2019-10-18)
Supplement: Supplemental sequences [file 808329_file05.zip › Supplemental Sequences/Plasmid maps named/pAV0133 pUra4AfeI.gb]

LOCUS       Exported                5955 bp ds-DNA     circular SYN 09-SEP-2019
DEFINITION  synthetic circular DNA
ACCESSION   .
VERSION     .
KEYWORDS    .
SOURCE      synthetic DNA construct
  ORGANISM  synthetic DNA construct
REFERENCE   1  (bases 1 to 5955)
  AUTHORS   VJESTICA Aleksandar MARTIN Sophie MAREK Magdalena
  TITLE     Direct Submission
  JOURNAL   Exported Monday, Sep 9, 2019 from SnapGene 4.3.7
            https://www.snapgene.com

FEATURES             Location/Qualifiers
     source          1..5955
                     /organism="synthetic DNA construct"
                     /mol_type="other DNA"
     misc_feature    193..676
                     /label=3''region ura4
                     /note="3''region ura4"
     misc_feature    677..1640
                     /label=5'region ura4
                     /note="5'region ura4"
     CDS             1641..2435
                     /label=ORF ura4
                     /note="ORF ura4"
     misc_feature    2436..2870
                     /label=3'region ura4
                     /note="3'region ura4"
     misc_feature    2926..3381
                     /label=F1 ori
                     /note="F1 ori"
     primer_bind     3521..3538
                     /label=M13 forward
                     /note="M13 forward"
     primer_bind     3548..3567
                     /label=T7
                     /note="T7"
     misc_feature    3575..3682
                     /label=MCS
                     /note="pBluescript multiple cloning site"
     primer_bind     complement(3693..3712)
                     /label=T3
                     /note="T3"
     primer_bind     complement(3730..3750)
                     /label=M13 reverse
                     /note="M13 reverse"
     protein_bind    complement(3756..3778)
                     /label=lacO
                     /note="lacO"
     promoter        complement(3782..3812)
                     /label=lac promoter
                     /note="lac promoter"
     rep_origin      complement(4118..4746)
                     /direction=LEFT
                     /label=ColE1 origin
                     /note="ColE1 origin"
     CDS             complement(4895..5755)
                     /label=AmpR
                     /note="AmpR"
     promoter        complement(5756..5860)
                     /label=AmpR promoter
                     /note="AmpR promoter"
ORIGIN
        1 tcgcgcgttt cggtgatgac ggtgaaaacc tctgacacat gcagctcccg gagacggtca
       61 cagcttgtct gtaagcggat gccgggagca gacaagcccg tcagggcgcg tcagcgggtg
      121 ttggcgggtg tcggggctgg cttaactatg cggcatcaga gcagattgta ctgagagtgc
      181 accataaccg ggtattagtc aaaactagta tactttttct cggagtataa tacacaatat
      241 cggtgcaaat aggttttaaa attgctccaa tcacatgttc ttaagaaaaa aacgtcaaaa
      301 gaaatctaag tattcccaaa ataattcctc ctgacatgag aagaataaaa aacactaaga
      361 tgcattgtca gtatgaaaca caagccaaag ttgctaacaa taggatcaat tcttacttac
      421 tggcaatgtt acgaggaatc ttggtaggag gatgtttggc aacataacgt tcttttgaat
      481 ttgtttttac acgacgagta atgttcttct gaaactgtgt gtttgcacga cgctgagagg
      541 gagtttgaac cgtctaaaag acatagttag gatccatgat gcacagattt ctaaagataa
      601 aactacttac aggcatgttg gtttattaaa aaagaaaaac aggaatgata agagggaaag
      661 aatacgtgta cagagcgctt acataatgag tgagtgtcat tattgaggaa tgccatgtca
      721 gatttgacac aactcagaac ttattaactt tttatgattg gaacttttgt tttgcccaag
      781 gaatttttaa tggaagaagt tgttttataa atgatattga atttatatcc actcttttta
      841 gcgcatttgc atctctactt taggttcttc tttgactaga ttctaggatg cgtattggat
      901 atactggtct ttgaatcatt gtcgaaaaaa aaattcatgg ttgtacccat gagcaaactg
      961 cttttgtggt tatccatgtg cttcttttgt tcagcatcta tcttcttaat cgcatggaag
     1021 atttgattta aaccaaaaga aatattgtta aactttgaca gaagctttaa attttgattc
     1081 catacattaa atggataaaa ctcctgaagc ttagctacaa atcccactgg ctatatgtat
     1141 gcatttgtgt taaaaaagtt tgtatagatt atttaatcta ctcagcattc tttctctaaa
     1201 taggaatttg ttacttaatg gagaaaaaaa tgtttcgatt tacctagtgt atttgtttgt
     1261 atactcacgt ttaatttcaa acatccattc tatcttgtgt aatttttggc atggtgaaaa
     1321 agataatcag ccttataatc tttacaaaag taagaaattc tgtaaataag ccttaatgcc
     1381 cttgctttaa attaaaatgg ttctttttca tgataatgtt tgcactttgt gaatatattt
     1441 tagatagttc tgtgaggtat aattaagatg ttttagagac ttatacaatt ttgtctttat
     1501 aaattcttaa ttgattttac catcccagtt taactatgct tcgtcggcat ctctgcacat
     1561 gtcgtgtttt cttaccgtat tgtcctacca agaacctctt ttttgcttgg atcgaaatta
     1621 aaggtttaaa agcaaagtta tggatgctag agtatttcaa agctattcag ctagagctga
     1681 ggggatgaaa aatcccattg ccaaggaatt gttggctttg atggaagaaa agcaaagcaa
     1741 cttgtcagtc gcggtcgatt tgacgaagaa atccgaaatc ttagaattgg tagataaaat
     1801 tggaccctat gtctgtgtta tcaagacaca tattgacgtt gtcgaggatt tcgaccagga
     1861 tatggtagaa aaactggtgg ccttaggtaa aaagcatcgt tttcttatct ttgaggatcg
     1921 caaattcgca gacattggaa ataccgtcaa gctacaatat gcatctggtg tgtacaaaat
     1981 tgcttcttgg gctcatatca caaattgcca tacagtgcca ggcgagggta ttatacaagg
     2041 cctcaaagaa gttggtttac ctttgggacg tggtctcttg cttttggctg aaatgtcttc
     2101 caaaggctct ttggctactg gttcctacac agagaaaacc ttagaatggt ttgagaagca
     2161 taccgatttt tgctttggct ttatagctgg tcgtcgattt cctaaccttc aaagcgacta
     2221 cataactatg tcccctggta tcggcttgga tgttaaagga gacgggctgg gacagcaata
     2281 tcgtactcct gaagaagtga ttgtaaactg cggtagcgat atcatcattg ttggtcgtgg
     2341 agtttatgga gctggtcgta atcctgttgt cgaagccaag agatatagag aagctggttg
     2401 gaaggcatat cagcaaagac tttctcagca ttaaaaaaag actaatgtaa aatttttttg
     2461 gttggttatt gaaaaagtcg atgccttgtt tgcgtttgtt ttcctaggcg ttttatgtca
     2521 gaaggcattt agaattagta tacaagtact ctttggtaaa attttatgta gcgactaaaa
     2581 tattaactat tatagataaa caccttggga ataaaaagta atttgctata gtaatttatt
     2641 aaacatgctc ctacaacatt accacaatct tttctcttgg attgacattg aataagaaaa
     2701 gagtgaattt ttttagactt gtaatgataa ctatgtacaa agccaatgaa agatgtatgt
     2761 agatgaatgt aaaataccat gtagacaaac aagataaaac ttggttataa acattggtgt
     2821 tggaacagaa taaattagat gtcaaaaagt ttcgtcaata tcacaagctt gctagggcgg
     2881 tgtgaaatac cgcacagatg cgtaaggaga aaataccgca tcaggaaatt gtaagcgtta
     2941 atattttgtt aaaattcgcg ttaaattttt gttaaatcag ctcatttttt aaccaatagg
     3001 ccgaaatcgg caaaatccct tataaatcaa aagaatagac cgagataggg ttgagtgttg
     3061 ttccagtttg gaacaagagt ccactattaa agaacgtgga ctccaacgtc aaaggnnnnn
     3121 nnnnnnnnnn nnnnnnnnnn nnnnnnnnnn nnnnnnnnnn nnnntnnnnn nnnnnnnnnn
     3181 nnnnnnnnnn nnnnnnnnnn nnnnnnnnnn nnnnnnnnnn nnnnnnnnnn nnnnnnnnnn
     3241 nnnnnnnnnn nnnnnngnnn nnnnnnnnnn nnnnnnnnnn nnnnnnnnnn nnnnnnnnnn
     3301 nnnnnnnnnn nnnnnnnnnn nnnnnnnnnn nnnnnnnnnn nnnnnnnnnn nnnnnnnnnn
     3361 nnnnnnnnnn nnnnnnnnnn nccattcgcc attcaggctg cgcaactgtt gggaagggcg
     3421 atcggtgcgg gcctcttcgc tattacgcca gctggcgaaa gggggatgtg ctgcaaggcg
     3481 attaagttgg gtaacgccag ggttttccca gtcacgacgt tgtaaaacga cggccagtga
     3541 gcgcgcgtaa tacgactcac tatagggcga attgggtacc gggccccccc tcgaggtcga
     3601 cggtatcgat aagcttgata tcgaattcct gcagcccggg ggatccacta gttctagagc
     3661 ggccgccacc gcggtggagc tccagctttt gttcccttta gtgagggtta attgcgcgct
     3721 tggcgtaatc atggtcatag ctgtttcctg tgtgaaattg ttatccgctc acaattccac
     3781 acaacatacg agccggaagc ataaagtgta aagcctgggg tgcctaatga gtgagctaac
     3841 tcacattaat tgcgttgcgc tcactgcccg ctttccagtc gggaaacctg tcgtgccagc
     3901 tgcattaatg aatcggccaa cgcgcgggga gaggcggttt gcgtattggg cgctcttccg
     3961 cttcctcgct cactgactcg ctgcgctcgg tcgttcggct gcggcgagcg gtatcagctc
     4021 actcaaaggc ggtaatacgg ttatccacag aatcagggga taacgcagga aagaacatgt
     4081 gagcaaaagg ccagcaaaag gccaggaacc gtaaaaaggc cgcgttgctg gcgtttttcc
     4141 ataggctccg cccccctgac gagcatcaca aaaatcgacg ctcaagtcag aggtggcgaa
     4201 acccgacagg actataaaga taccaggcgt ttccccctgg aagctccctc gtgcgctctc
     4261 ctgttccgac cctgccgctt accggatacc tgtccgcctt tctcccttcg ggaagcgtgg
     4321 cgctttctca tagctcacgc tgtaggtatc tcagttcggt gtaggtcgtt cgctccaagc
     4381 tgggctgtgt gcacgaaccc cccgttcagc ccgaccgctg cgccttatcc ggtaactatc
     4441 gtcttgagtc caacccggta agacacgact tatcgccact ggcagcagcc actggtaaca
     4501 ggattagcaa agcgaggtat gtaggcggtg ctacagagtt cttgaagtgg tggcctaact
     4561 acggctacac tagaagaaca gtatttggta tctgcgctct gctgaagcca gttaccttcg
     4621 gaaaaagagt tggtagctct tgatccggca aacaaaccac cgctggtagc ggtggttttt
     4681 ttgtttgcaa gcagcagatt acgcgcagaa aaaaaggatc tcaagaagat cctttgatct
     4741 tttctacggg gtctgacgct cagtggaacg aaaactcacg ttaagggatt ttggtcatga
     4801 gattatcaaa aaggatcttc acctagatcc ttttaaatta aaaatgaagt tttaaatcaa
     4861 tctaaagtat atatgagtaa acttggtctg acagttacca atgcttaatc agtgaggcac
     4921 ctatctcagc gatctgtcta tttcgttcat ccatagttgc ctgactcccc gtcgtgtaga
     4981 taactacgat acgggagggc ttaccatctg gccccagtgc tgcaatgata ccgcgagacc
     5041 cacgctcacc ggctccagat ttatcagcaa taaaccagcc agccggaagg gccgagcgca
     5101 gaagtggtcc tgcaacttta tccgcctcca tccagtctat taattgttgc cgggaagcta
     5161 gagtaagtag ttcgccagtt aatagtttgc gcaacgttgt tgccattgct acaggcatcg
     5221 tggtgtcacg ctcgtcgttt ggtatggctt cattcagctc cggttcccaa cgatcaaggc
     5281 gagttacatg atcccccatg ttgtgcaaaa aagcggttag ctccttcggt cctccgatcg
     5341 ttgtcagaag taagttggcc gcagtgttat cactcatggt tatggcagca ctgcataatt
     5401 ctcttactgt catgccatcc gtaagatgct tttctgtgac tggtgagtac tcaaccaagt
     5461 cattctgaga atagtgtatg cggcgaccga gttgctcttg cccggcgtca atacgggata
     5521 ataccgcgcc acatagcaga actttaaaag tgctcatcat tggaaaacgt tcttcggggc
     5581 gaaaactctc aaggatctta ccgctgttga gatccagttc gatgtaaccc actcgtgcac
     5641 ccaactgatc ttcagcatct tttactttca ccagcgtttc tgggtgagca aaaacaggaa
     5701 ggcaaaatgc cgcaaaaaag ggaataaggg cgacacggaa atgttgaata ctcatactct
     5761 tcctttttca atattattga agcatttatc agggttattg tctcatgagc ggatacatat
     5821 ttgaatgtat ttagaaaaat aaacaaatag gggttccgcg cacatttccc cgaaaagtgc
     5881 cacctgacgt ctaagaaacc attattatca tgacattaac ctataaaaat aggcgtatca
     5941 cgaggccctt tcgtc
//
