# Supplementary material for: A toolbox of Stable Integration Vectors (SIV) in the fission yeast Schizosaccharomyces pombe
Source: bioRxiv preprint, doi:10.1101/808329, version 1 (2019-10-18)
Supplement: Supplemental sequences [file 808329_file05.zip › Supplemental Sequences/Plasmid maps named/pAV0617 pLys3BstZ17I-ura4casette-bsdMX.gb]

LOCUS       Exported                8278 bp ds-DNA     circular SYN 10-OCT-2019
DEFINITION  synthetic circular DNA
ACCESSION   .
VERSION     .
KEYWORDS    .
SOURCE      synthetic DNA construct
  ORGANISM  synthetic DNA construct
REFERENCE   1  (bases 1 to 8278)
  AUTHORS   VJESTICA Aleksandar MARTIN Sophie MAREK Magdalena
  TITLE     Direct Submission
  JOURNAL   Exported Thursday, Oct 10, 2019 from SnapGene 4.3.7
            https://www.snapgene.com
FEATURES             Location/Qualifiers
     source          1..8278
                     /organism="synthetic DNA construct"
                     /note="/dnas_title=pAV0617 pLys3BstZ17I-ura4casette-bsdMX"
     misc_feature    193..653
                     /label=3''region lys3
                     /note="3''region lys3"
     misc_feature    654..996
                     /label=5'region lys3
                     /note="5'region lys3"
     CDS             997..2103
                     /label=ORF lys3
                     /note="ORF lys3"
     misc_feature    2104..2470
                     /label=3'region lys3
                     /note="3'region lys3"
     misc_feature    2526..2981
                     /label=F1 ori
                     /note="F1 ori"
     primer_bind     3121..3138
                     /label=M13 forward
                     /note="M13 forward"
     primer_bind     3148..3167
                     /label=T7
                     /note="T7"
     misc_feature    3216..3738
                     /label=5'UTR ura4
                     /note="5'UTR ura4"
     misc_feature    3739..4533
                     /label=ORF ura4
                     /note="ORF ura4"
     misc_feature    4534..4963
                     /label=3'UTR ura4
                     /note="3'UTR ura4"
     misc_feature    4978..5360
                     /label=Ashbya gossypii TEF promoter
                     /note="Ashbya gossypii TEF promoter"
     CDS             5361..5753
                     /label=bsd ORF
                     /note="bsd ORF"
     misc_feature    5754..5986
                     /label=Ashbya gossypii TEF terminator
                     /note="Ashbya gossypii TEF terminator"
     primer_bind     complement(6016..6035)
                     /label=T3
                     /note="T3"
     primer_bind     complement(6053..6073)
                     /label=M13 reverse
                     /note="M13 reverse"
     protein_bind    complement(6079..6101)
                     /note="lacO"
     promoter        complement(6105..6135)
                     /note="lac promoter"
     rep_origin      complement(6441..7069)
                     /direction=LEFT
                     /label=ColE1 origin
                     /note="ColE1 origin"
     CDS             complement(7218..8078)
                     /label=AmpR
                     /note="AmpR"
     promoter        complement(8079..8183)
                     /note="AmpR promoter"
ORIGIN
        1 tcgcgcgttt cggtgatgac ggtgaaaacc tctgacacat gcagctcccg gagacggtca
       61 cagcttgtct gtaagcggat gccgggagca gacaagcccg tcagggcgcg tcagcgggtg
      121 ttggcgggtg tcggggctgg cttaactatg cggcatcaga gcagattgta ctgagagtgc
      181 accataaccg gggccttacg aagttaaatt ataggcacag acatctttgg cattggaaag
      241 atttagtaac aatcataatg tagcacttct taaaaaatct aattttagaa caaaaaggct
      301 taaaaaagaa tggttccgct cttttaaaaa atagtaaaat gtacaatagc aaggttttcg
      361 taggtcgacg gacataacaa ggggaaagag aaataaagca tgtaaacgtc aataaaacat
      421 ctttgattct ggatcaatca tatgccaaat gaagaaaaat agcatttata acaacatgaa
      481 accatatttg agacctttta acgatgaaaa tttattaaat aaaagataaa aaagaaagaa
      541 accgttcaag ttcaatgaaa atttcgtcgt gaagtagaaa ccaagataat ggaaaggctt
      601 cgcaaagcca caaattttcc aatagtcatt ataactgaag attaaggaca gtatactagt
      661 aaaaatcaag tgaattgtgc ctaggatagg tagctaacgt gactgccact gaacctgtgt
      721 agcgtattag atccatcaag atcccttctg ctcatatcat tgctgatctg taaattgacc
      781 gcatcaaatt tgatctcatt tatatcgaga ttgatctata ttattttgcc aatttgcagt
      841 atataaactt atttgattaa gtttttggtc tccttcgcca cgtcttcatt ttgttagttt
      901 aaattttttt gactaactta gaaagggaag tttttaaaaa cgttgaaata ctttttcgat
      961 ttaaaaatat atatttaatt aattttctgt tccaaaatgg ttgctcctca tctttggtta
     1021 cgtgctgaaa ccaaaccttt agaagagcgc agtgctttga ctcctagaac tgccaagata
     1081 ctcgccgatg ctggatttca aattaccatt gagcgctctt cccaacgtgc tttcaaggac
     1141 aaagaatttg agcgccttgg tttccccatg gttcctgagg gctcatggcg acatgcacct
     1201 aaggacgcgt acattattgg tctcaaagag cttccggaaa atgataacag tcctttgaag
     1261 catactcata ttcaatttgc tcattgctac aaaaaccagg aaggttggcg tgaagtcttg
     1321 tcccgattcc ccgctggcaa tggtcttcta tatgatttgg aatttttgca agatgacaat
     1381 ggcagacgtg ttgccgcttt tggttaccac gctggttttg ctggatcagc tatctcatgt
     1441 ttagtttggg cacatcaatt attgcatcct aacaaacaat tccctgctat ccgtccgttc
     1501 cccaacgaaa aatctttggt tcgccatgtt gctcgtcaag tacgtttagc tttgaaaaag
     1561 aataacaacc agtatcctcg tattctggtt attggggctc ttggtcgttg tggtactgga
     1621 gcgtgcgatt tagcatcaaa gattggtatt cccttcgata acattcttcg ctgggacatt
     1681 aatgaaacta agaagggtgg tccctttacc gaaattacgg aatcagacat atttgttaac
     1741 tgcatttatc tgagcatgcc tattcccaaa ttctgtaccg tcgagtcgtt aaatgtacct
     1801 aaccgtaaat tgcgtgttgt ttgtgatgtt agctgtgaca ctaccaatcc taacaatcct
     1861 attccaattt ataatgtaaa cactacattt gatcatccta cagttgaggt taaaggtgtc
     1921 acaactcctc ctcctttaga ggtcatttct attgatcatc ttcctacttt attgccaagg
     1981 gaatcttccg aagcatttag tgaagctcta attcctagtc ttttggcttt gaaggacgtc
     2041 gacaatgctc ccgtttgggt cagagctaaa aaactttatg aaaccatggt tcaaaagctt
     2101 taaaataaat gttatttaat ttcaaagttc cgggtccttt atattgtttc accaaattat
     2161 tgaatattat tttctcaaaa attaacttta gaatacaatt tagacggcat tttcgatgct
     2221 ctggacattt tttccacgta cttgttaaat tgtagcggtg ttgcataata ctaccttttg
     2281 atttgttatt cacgttacaa tatatatttg actaatttaa atatgataat atacacattt
     2341 ctctgcaaac ctcctttata cttttcgccg gtcattgatt aataattaag aaacaggatt
     2401 tcatcctgca tttgccactt acctatatgg taaatataaa tcttgaaact ttccccaata
     2461 tttattgctt gctagggcgg tgtgaaatac cgcacagatg cgtaaggaga aaataccgca
     2521 tcaggaaatt gtaagcgtta atattttgtt aaaattcgcg ttaaattttt gttaaatcag
     2581 ctcatttttt aaccaatagg ccgaaatcgg caaaatccct tataaatcaa aagaatagac
     2641 cgagataggg ttgagtgttg ttccagtttg gaacaagagt ccactattaa agaacgtgga
     2701 ctccaacgtc aaaggnnnnn nnnnnnnnnn nnnnnnnnnn nnnnnnnnnn nnnnnnnnnn
     2761 nnnntnnnnn nnnnnnnnnn nnnnnnnnnn nnnnnnnnnn nnnnnnnnnn nnnnnnnnnn
     2821 nnnnnnnnnn nnnnnnnnnn nnnnnnnnnn nnnnnngnnn nnnnnnnnnn nnnnnnnnnn
     2881 nnnnnnnnnn nnnnnnnnnn nnnnnnnnnn nnnnnnnnnn nnnnnnnnnn nnnnnnnnnn
     2941 nnnnnnnnnn nnnnnnnnnn nnnnnnnnnn nnnnnnnnnn nccattcgcc attcaggctg
     3001 cgcaactgtt gggaagggcg atcggtgcgg gcctcttcgc tattacgcca gctggcgaaa
     3061 gggggatgtg ctgcaaggcg attaagttgg gtaacgccag ggttttccca gtcacgacgt
     3121 tgtaaaacga cggccagtga gcgcgcgtaa tacgactcac tatagggcga attgggtacc
     3181 gggccccccc tcgacggatc cccgggttaa ttaacacaaa tcccactggc tatatgtatg
     3241 catttgtgtt aaaaaagttt gtatagatta tttaatctac tcagcattct ttctctaaat
     3301 aggaatttgt tacttaatgg agaaaaaaat gtttcgattt acctagtgta tttgtttgta
     3361 tactcacgtt taatttcaaa catccattct atcttgtgta atttttggca tggtgaaaaa
     3421 gataatcagc cttataatct ttacaaaagt aagaaattct gtaaataagc cttaatgccc
     3481 ttgctttaaa ttaaaatggt tctttttcat gataatgttt gcactttgtg aatatatttt
     3541 agatagttct gtgaggtata attaagatgt tttagagact tatacaattt tgtctttata
     3601 aattcttaat tgattttacc atcccagttt aactatgctt cgtcggcatc tctgcacatg
     3661 tcgtgttttc ttaccgtatt gtcctaccaa gaacctcttt tttgcttgga tcgaaattaa
     3721 aggtttaaaa gcaaagttat ggatgctaga gtatttcaaa gctattcagc tagagctgag
     3781 gggatgaaaa atcccattgc caaggaattg ttggctttga tggaagaaaa gcaaagcaac
     3841 ttgtcagtcg cggtcgattt gacgaagaaa tccgaaatct tagaattggt agataaaatt
     3901 ggaccctatg tctgtgttat caagacacat attgacgttg tcgaggattt cgaccaggat
     3961 atggtagaaa aactggtggc cttaggtaaa aagcatcgtt ttcttatctt tgaggatcgc
     4021 aaattcgcag acattggaaa taccgtcaag ctacaatatg catctggtgt gtacaaaatt
     4081 gcttcttggg ctcatatcac aaattgccat acagtgccag gcgagggtat tatacaaggc
     4141 ctcaaagaag ttggtttacc tttgggacgt ggtctcttgc ttttggctga aatgtcttcc
     4201 aaaggctctt tggctactgg ttcctacaca gagaaaacct tagaatggtt tgagaagcat
     4261 accgattttt gctttggctt tatagctggt cgtcgatttc ctaaccttca aagcgactac
     4321 ataactatgt cccctggtat cggcttggat gttaaaggag acgggctggg acagcaatat
     4381 cgtactcctg aagaagtgat tgtaaactgc ggtagcgata tcatcattgt tggtcgtgga
     4441 gtctatggag ctggtcgtaa tcctgttgtc gaagccaaga gatatagaga agctggttgg
     4501 aaggcatatc agcaaagact ttctcagcat taaaaaaaga ctaatgtaaa atttttttgg
     4561 ttggttattg aaaaagtcga tgccttgttt gcgtttgttt tcctaggcgt tttatgtcag
     4621 aaggcattta gaattagtat acaagtactc tttggtaaaa ttttatgtag cgactaaaat
     4681 attaactatt atagataaac accttgggaa taaaaagtaa tttgctatag taatttatta
     4741 aacatgctcc tacaacatta ccacaatctt ttctcttgga ttgacattga ataagaaaag
     4801 agtgaatttt tttagacttg taatgataac tatgtacaaa gccaatgaaa gatgtatgta
     4861 gatgaatgta aaataccatg tagacaaaca agataaaact tggttataaa cattggtgtt
     4921 ggaacagaat aaattagatg tcaaaaagtt tcgtcaatat cacgtttaaa cgagctcgtt
     4981 tagcttgcct cgtccccgcc gggtcacccg gccagcgaca tggaggccca gaataccctc
     5041 cttgacagtc ttgacgtgcg cagctcaggg gcatgatgtg actgtcgccc gtacatttag
     5101 cccatacatc cccatgtata atcatttgca tccatacatt ttgatggccg cacggcgcga
     5161 agcaaaaatt acggctcctc gctgcagacc tgcgagcagg gaaacgctcc cctcacagac
     5221 gcgttgaatt gtccccacgc cgcgcccctg tagagaaata taaaaggtta ggatttgcca
     5281 ctgaggttct tctttcatat acttcctttt aaaatcttgc taggatacag ttctcacatc
     5341 acatccgaac ataaacaacc atgcctttgt ctcaagaaga atccaccctc attgaaagag
     5401 caacggctac aatcaacagc atccccatct ctgaagacta cagcgtcgcc agcgcagctc
     5461 tctctagcga cggccgcatc ttcactggtg tcaatgtata tcattttact gggggacctt
     5521 gtgcagaact cgtggtgctg ggcactgctg ctgctgcggc agctggcaac ctgacttgta
     5581 tcgtcgcgat cggaaatgag aacaggggca tcttgagccc ctgcggacgg tgtcgacagg
     5641 tgcttctcga tctgcatcct gggatcaaag cgatagtgaa ggacagtgat ggacagccga
     5701 cggcagttgg gattcgtgaa ttgctgccct ctggttatgt gtgggagggc taatcagtac
     5761 tgacaataaa aagattcttg ttttcaagaa cttgtcattt gtatagtttt tttatattgt
     5821 agttgttcta ttttaatcaa atgttagcgt gatttatatt ttttttcgcc tcgacatcat
     5881 ctgcccagat gcgaagttaa gtgcgcagaa agtaatatca tgcgtcaatc gtatgtgaat
     5941 gctggtcgct atactgctgt cgattcgata ctaacgccgc catccacctg caggtaatca
     6001 cgtgccagct tttgttccct ttagtgaggg ttaattgcgc gcttggcgta atcatggtca
     6061 tagctgtttc ctgtgtgaaa ttgttatccg ctcacaattc cacacaacat acgagccgga
     6121 agcataaagt gtaaagcctg gggtgcctaa tgagtgagct aactcacatt aattgcgttg
     6181 cgctcactgc ccgctttcca gtcgggaaac ctgtcgtgcc agctgcatta atgaatcggc
     6241 caacgcgcgg ggagaggcgg tttgcgtatt gggcgctctt ccgcttcctc gctcactgac
     6301 tcgctgcgct cggtcgttcg gctgcggcga gcggtatcag ctcactcaaa ggcggtaata
     6361 cggttatcca cagaatcagg ggataacgca ggaaagaaca tgtgagcaaa aggccagcaa
     6421 aaggccagga accgtaaaaa ggccgcgttg ctggcgtttt tccataggct ccgcccccct
     6481 gacgagcatc acaaaaatcg acgctcaagt cagaggtggc gaaacccgac aggactataa
     6541 agataccagg cgtttccccc tggaagctcc ctcgtgcgct ctcctgttcc gaccctgccg
     6601 cttaccggat acctgtccgc ctttctccct tcgggaagcg tggcgctttc tcatagctca
     6661 cgctgtaggt atctcagttc ggtgtaggtc gttcgctcca agctgggctg tgtgcacgaa
     6721 ccccccgttc agcccgaccg ctgcgcctta tccggtaact atcgtcttga gtccaacccg
     6781 gtaagacacg acttatcgcc actggcagca gccactggta acaggattag cagagcgagg
     6841 tatgtaggcg gtgctacaga gttcttgaag tggtggccta actacggcta cactagaaga
     6901 acagtatttg gtatctgcgc tctgctgaag ccagttacct tcggaaaaag agttggtagc
     6961 tcttgatccg gcaaacaaac caccgctggt agcggtggtt tttttgtttg caagcagcag
     7021 attacgcgca gaaaaaaagg atctcaagaa gatcctttga tcttttctac ggggtctgac
     7081 gctcagtgga acgaaaactc acgttaaggg attttggtca tgagattatc aaaaaggatc
     7141 ttcacctaga tccttttaaa ttaaaaatga agttttaaat caatctaaag tatatatgag
     7201 taaacttggt ctgacagtta ccaatgctta atcagtgagg cacctatctc agcgatctgt
     7261 ctatttcgtt catccatagt tgcctgactc cccgtcgtgt agataactac gatacgggag
     7321 ggcttaccat ctggccccag tgctgcaatg ataccgcgag acccacgctc accggctcca
     7381 gatttatcag caataaacca gccagccgga agggccgagc gcagaagtgg tcctgcaact
     7441 ttatccgcct ccatccagtc tattaattgt tgccgggaag ctagagtaag tagttcgcca
     7501 gttaatagtt tgcgcaacgt tgttgccatt gctacaggca tcgtggtgtc acgctcgtcg
     7561 tttggtatgg cttcattcag ctccggttcc caacgatcaa ggcgagttac atgatccccc
     7621 atgttgtgca aaaaagcggt tagctccttc ggtcctccga tcgttgtcag aagtaagttg
     7681 gccgcagtgt tatcactcat ggttatggca gcactgcata attctcttac tgtcatgcca
     7741 tccgtaagat gcttttctgt gactggtgag tactcaacca agtcattctg agaatagtgt
     7801 atgcggcgac cgagttgctc ttgcccggcg tcaatacggg ataataccgc gccacatagc
     7861 agaactttaa aagtgctcat cattggaaaa cgttcttcgg ggcgaaaact ctcaaggatc
     7921 ttaccgctgt tgagatccag ttcgatgtaa cccactcgtg cacccaactg atcttcagca
     7981 tcttttactt tcaccagcgt ttctgggtga gcaaaaacag gaaggcaaaa tgccgcaaaa
     8041 aagggaataa gggcgacacg gaaatgttga atactcatac tcttcctttt tcaatattat
     8101 tgaagcattt atcagggtta ttgtctcatg agcggataca tatttgaatg tatttagaaa
     8161 aataaacaaa taggggttcc gcgcacattt ccccgaaaag tgccacctga cgtctaagaa
     8221 accattatta tcatgacatt aacctataaa aataggcgta tcacgaggcc ctttcgtc
//
