# Supplementary material for: A toolbox of Stable Integration Vectors (SIV) in the fission yeast Schizosaccharomyces pombe
Source: bioRxiv preprint, doi:10.1101/808329, version 1 (2019-10-18)
Supplement: Supplemental sequences [file 808329_file05.zip › Supplemental Sequences/Plasmid maps named/pAV0571 pLys3BstZ17I-ptdh1*-sfGFP-terminatorTdh1.gb]

LOCUS       Exported                7881 bp ds-DNA     circular SYN 10-OCT-2019
DEFINITION  synthetic circular DNA
ACCESSION   .
VERSION     .
KEYWORDS    .
SOURCE      synthetic DNA construct
  ORGANISM  synthetic DNA construct
REFERENCE   1  (bases 1 to 7881)
  AUTHORS   VJESTICA Aleksandar MARTIN Sophie MAREK Magdalena
  TITLE     Direct Submission
  JOURNAL   Exported Thursday, Oct 10, 2019 from SnapGene 4.3.7
            https://www.snapgene.com
FEATURES             Location/Qualifiers
     source          1..7881
                     /organism="synthetic DNA construct"
                     /note="/dnas_title=pAV0571 
                     pLys3BstZ17I-ptdh1*-sfGFP-terminatorTdh1"
     misc_feature    193..653
                     /label=3''region lys3
                     /note="3''region lys3"
     misc_feature    654..996
                     /label=5'region lys3
                     /note="5'region lys3"
     CDS             997..2103
                     /label=ORF lys3
                     /note="ORF lys3"
     misc_feature    2104..2470
                     /label=3'region lys3
                     /note="3'region lys3"
     misc_feature    2526..2981
                     /label=F1 ori
                     /note="F1 ori"
     primer_bind     3121..3138
                     /label=M13 forward
                     /note="M13 forward"
     primer_bind     3148..3167
                     /label=T7
                     /note="T7"
     promoter        3188..4083
                     /note="Tdh1* Promoter 896bp"
     CDS             4090..4809
                     /label=superfolder GFP
                     /note="/ApEinfo_fwdcolor=#80ff80"
                     /note="/ApEinfo_revcolor=#80ff80"
     terminator      4860..5559
                     /note="terminator SpTdh1"
     primer_bind     complement(5619..5638)
                     /label=T3
                     /note="T3"
     primer_bind     complement(5656..5676)
                     /label=M13 reverse
                     /note="M13 reverse"
     protein_bind    complement(5682..5704)
                     /note="lacO"
     promoter        complement(5708..5738)
                     /note="lac promoter"
     rep_origin      complement(6044..6672)
                     /direction=LEFT
                     /label=ColE1 origin
                     /note="ColE1 origin"
     CDS             complement(6821..7681)
                     /label=AmpR
                     /note="AmpR"
     promoter        complement(7682..7786)
                     /note="AmpR promoter"
ORIGIN
        1 tcgcgcgttt cggtgatgac ggtgaaaacc tctgacacat gcagctcccg gagacggtca
       61 cagcttgtct gtaagcggat gccgggagca gacaagcccg tcagggcgcg tcagcgggtg
      121 ttggcgggtg tcggggctgg cttaactatg cggcatcaga gcagattgta ctgagagtgc
      181 accataaccg gggccttacg aagttaaatt ataggcacag acatctttgg cattggaaag
      241 atttagtaac aatcataatg tagcacttct taaaaaatct aattttagaa caaaaaggct
      301 taaaaaagaa tggttccgct cttttaaaaa atagtaaaat gtacaatagc aaggttttcg
      361 taggtcgacg gacataacaa ggggaaagag aaataaagca tgtaaacgtc aataaaacat
      421 ctttgattct ggatcaatca tatgccaaat gaagaaaaat agcatttata acaacatgaa
      481 accatatttg agacctttta acgatgaaaa tttattaaat aaaagataaa aaagaaagaa
      541 accgttcaag ttcaatgaaa atttcgtcgt gaagtagaaa ccaagataat ggaaaggctt
      601 cgcaaagcca caaattttcc aatagtcatt ataactgaag attaaggaca gtatactagt
      661 aaaaatcaag tgaattgtgc ctaggatagg tagctaacgt gactgccact gaacctgtgt
      721 agcgtattag atccatcaag atcccttctg ctcatatcat tgctgatctg taaattgacc
      781 gcatcaaatt tgatctcatt tatatcgaga ttgatctata ttattttgcc aatttgcagt
      841 atataaactt atttgattaa gtttttggtc tccttcgcca cgtcttcatt ttgttagttt
      901 aaattttttt gactaactta gaaagggaag tttttaaaaa cgttgaaata ctttttcgat
      961 ttaaaaatat atatttaatt aattttctgt tccaaaatgg ttgctcctca tctttggtta
     1021 cgtgctgaaa ccaaaccttt agaagagcgc agtgctttga ctcctagaac tgccaagata
     1081 ctcgccgatg ctggatttca aattaccatt gagcgctctt cccaacgtgc tttcaaggac
     1141 aaagaatttg agcgccttgg tttccccatg gttcctgagg gctcatggcg acatgcacct
     1201 aaggacgcgt acattattgg tctcaaagag cttccggaaa atgataacag tcctttgaag
     1261 catactcata ttcaatttgc tcattgctac aaaaaccagg aaggttggcg tgaagtcttg
     1321 tcccgattcc ccgctggcaa tggtcttcta tatgatttgg aatttttgca agatgacaat
     1381 ggcagacgtg ttgccgcttt tggttaccac gctggttttg ctggatcagc tatctcatgt
     1441 ttagtttggg cacatcaatt attgcatcct aacaaacaat tccctgctat ccgtccgttc
     1501 cccaacgaaa aatctttggt tcgccatgtt gctcgtcaag tacgtttagc tttgaaaaag
     1561 aataacaacc agtatcctcg tattctggtt attggggctc ttggtcgttg tggtactgga
     1621 gcgtgcgatt tagcatcaaa gattggtatt cccttcgata acattcttcg ctgggacatt
     1681 aatgaaacta agaagggtgg tccctttacc gaaattacgg aatcagacat atttgttaac
     1741 tgcatttatc tgagcatgcc tattcccaaa ttctgtaccg tcgagtcgtt aaatgtacct
     1801 aaccgtaaat tgcgtgttgt ttgtgatgtt agctgtgaca ctaccaatcc taacaatcct
     1861 attccaattt ataatgtaaa cactacattt gatcatccta cagttgaggt taaaggtgtc
     1921 acaactcctc ctcctttaga ggtcatttct attgatcatc ttcctacttt attgccaagg
     1981 gaatcttccg aagcatttag tgaagctcta attcctagtc ttttggcttt gaaggacgtc
     2041 gacaatgctc ccgtttgggt cagagctaaa aaactttatg aaaccatggt tcaaaagctt
     2101 taaaataaat gttatttaat ttcaaagttc cgggtccttt atattgtttc accaaattat
     2161 tgaatattat tttctcaaaa attaacttta gaatacaatt tagacggcat tttcgatgct
     2221 ctggacattt tttccacgta cttgttaaat tgtagcggtg ttgcataata ctaccttttg
     2281 atttgttatt cacgttacaa tatatatttg actaatttaa atatgataat atacacattt
     2341 ctctgcaaac ctcctttata cttttcgccg gtcattgatt aataattaag aaacaggatt
     2401 tcatcctgca tttgccactt acctatatgg taaatataaa tcttgaaact ttccccaata
     2461 tttattgctt gctagggcgg tgtgaaatac cgcacagatg cgtaaggaga aaataccgca
     2521 tcaggaaatt gtaagcgtta atattttgtt aaaattcgcg ttaaattttt gttaaatcag
     2581 ctcatttttt aaccaatagg ccgaaatcgg caaaatccct tataaatcaa aagaatagac
     2641 cgagataggg ttgagtgttg ttccagtttg gaacaagagt ccactattaa agaacgtgga
     2701 ctccaacgtc aaaggnnnnn nnnnnnnnnn nnnnnnnnnn nnnnnnnnnn nnnnnnnnnn
     2761 nnnntnnnnn nnnnnnnnnn nnnnnnnnnn nnnnnnnnnn nnnnnnnnnn nnnnnnnnnn
     2821 nnnnnnnnnn nnnnnnnnnn nnnnnnnnnn nnnnnngnnn nnnnnnnnnn nnnnnnnnnn
     2881 nnnnnnnnnn nnnnnnnnnn nnnnnnnnnn nnnnnnnnnn nnnnnnnnnn nnnnnnnnnn
     2941 nnnnnnnnnn nnnnnnnnnn nnnnnnnnnn nnnnnnnnnn nccattcgcc attcaggctg
     3001 cgcaactgtt gggaagggcg atcggtgcgg gcctcttcgc tattacgcca gctggcgaaa
     3061 gggggatgtg ctgcaaggcg attaagttgg gtaacgccag ggttttccca gtcacgacgt
     3121 tgtaaaacga cggccagtga gcgcgcgtaa tacgactcac tatagggcga attgggtacc
     3181 gagcatgcac actaaataaa caaactgtgc gtccattcct tttatgcaca aacgttgaag
     3241 ctcaggacat cgcaccaaca atcactcatc tcttctctct ctacccactt tccacccaca
     3301 cccacagtct gcatctgttt gacgactgta gctcaagcat cagtagcagc cgctgtcatc
     3361 ctcaactgct gctgctgatg ctgcttgaat gtacgcatga tagcaacgac gcaccgctct
     3421 accactacta ccgaagcgcc atcatcacct cctcacctac catcgcaatc gtcctctcga
     3481 aactcttcga ccgctttcac ccggcttcct gcaggtaaca atgcgctcgg cgcttgatta
     3541 aaagaggcca gaggcgataa atgactcagg gtgcatttgg cctcgctacg aaaggaccct
     3601 gtcttgtgat ttttccgtag ccaatggaca accgccttgt caaccttttg actttggaat
     3661 gtgctagcaa ttcctccttc cccctgactt caggtgacaa ggcttgcatc acgctgaggt
     3721 aggcgtcgga aaaactttcc tcacaaggct gacgtcatgg aatgtgcaat caaagtcagg
     3781 agcgggaacg aggcagatta ccaacgaagc aacgaccatc tcggaacaac ttgcaaagaa
     3841 agtcaaggaa agttggcacc acatcacgat cgcgcacctt ctccaatcac cttgctcctt
     3901 agttgttccg aatcgagtgc gaggcaattg tggtaaagat agtcggggga aacccttacc
     3961 ccattcacac cacggctgat ggctgctgtg tgggatggaa aggtataaat agaggcaggc
     4021 ggtgcctagc atcgcttctg tatagatcat tcatccatag tattgattta cacttgattc
     4081 aaagaattca tggcaagctc caagggtgaa gagctattta ctggggttgt acccattttg
     4141 gtagaactgg acggagatgt aaacggacat aaattctctg ttagaggtga gggcgaaggc
     4201 gatgccacca atggtaaatt gactctgaag tttatatgca ctacgggtaa attacctgtt
     4261 ccttggccaa ccctagtaac aactttgaca tatggtgttc aatgtttctc aagataccca
     4321 gaccatatga aaaggcatga tttctttaaa agtgctatgc cagaaggcta cgtgcaagag
     4381 agaactatct cctttaagga tgacggtacg tataaaacac gagcagaagt gaaattcgaa
     4441 ggggatacac tagttaatcg catcgaatta aagggtatag actttaagga agatggtaat
     4501 attctcggcc ataaacttga gtataatttc aactcgcata atgtgtacat tacagctgac
     4561 aaacaaaaga acggaattaa agcgaatttt aaaatcaggc acaacgtcga agatgggtct
     4621 gttcaacttg ccgatcatta tcagcaaaac acccctattg gtgatggtcc agtcttgtta
     4681 cccgataatc actacttaag cacacagtct agattgtcaa aagatccgaa tgaaaagcgt
     4741 gatcacatgg ttttattgga atttgtcacc gctgcaggaa taactcacgg aatggacgag
     4801 ctttataagt aaggcgcgcc ataagcggcc gccaccgcgg tggagctcgg ctctagagct
     4861 tttatgattt tgataaatac tttttttcgt tttggtttgt gatacgtata gtttgcctgt
     4921 ctccttttgt aaatgatctt cttttgtagt cttgtgtaat ctctttttca tttggtcaac
     4981 ttaagtgaat ttttttttgt cagtttcctt gtaggatatt atgtcaaagt cttatttata
     5041 ctatatatta ttgctttggt ggtgagtcgc atttgtgggg acggtgttac tttactgatg
     5101 gatttaggta ggaggcatcc actgtccccc atttcgctag cttaagttta atatgaagat
     5161 gcacttaagc atgaacgccc gttttgatct ttttcacttg taccgcgaag agcttgtttt
     5221 actgtttttc cgtctgcatc ccgagaacta gttgatctcc caatgcacac tttagacttt
     5281 attcaaaccg aagtcggttt tgtaatttaa aaatttttac ccactgtaaa gtacaaacaa
     5341 ttcatcgcta tgttagttgt gtacgctact agcgcatcac atgattacat gttaatcaac
     5401 aaaaacgaaa atgtttattg tcaatctaaa aatacatatg tccgttaaga caaaagtatg
     5461 aggctggatg gaatgagcaa tggtagcaaa aggtttccga aatggtcata tcattttttc
     5521 aatttttgct gatctcaaat acctcaactt gttttattcg tttgggggat ccactagttc
     5581 tagagcggcc gccaccgcgg tggagctcca gcttttgttc cctttagtga gggttaattg
     5641 cgcgcttggc gtaatcatgg tcatagctgt ttcctgtgtg aaattgttat ccgctcacaa
     5701 ttccacacaa catacgagcc ggaagcataa agtgtaaagc ctggggtgcc taatgagtga
     5761 gctaactcac attaattgcg ttgcgctcac tgcccgcttt ccagtcggga aacctgtcgt
     5821 gccagctgca ttaatgaatc ggccaacgcg cggggagagg cggtttgcgt attgggcgct
     5881 cttccgcttc ctcgctcact gactcgctgc gctcggtcgt tcggctgcgg cgagcggtat
     5941 cagctcactc aaaggcggta atacggttat ccacagaatc aggggataac gcaggaaaga
     6001 acatgtgagc aaaaggccag caaaaggcca ggaaccgtaa aaaggccgcg ttgctggcgt
     6061 ttttccatag gctccgcccc cctgacgagc atcacaaaaa tcgacgctca agtcagaggt
     6121 ggcgaaaccc gacaggacta taaagatacc aggcgtttcc ccctggaagc tccctcgtgc
     6181 gctctcctgt tccgaccctg ccgcttaccg gatacctgtc cgcctttctc ccttcgggaa
     6241 gcgtggcgct ttctcatagc tcacgctgta ggtatctcag ttcggtgtag gtcgttcgct
     6301 ccaagctggg ctgtgtgcac gaaccccccg ttcagcccga ccgctgcgcc ttatccggta
     6361 actatcgtct tgagtccaac ccggtaagac acgacttatc gccactggca gcagccactg
     6421 gtaacaggat tagcagagcg aggtatgtag gcggtgctac agagttcttg aagtggtggc
     6481 ctaactacgg ctacactaga agaacagtat ttggtatctg cgctctgctg aagccagtta
     6541 ccttcggaaa aagagttggt agctcttgat ccggcaaaca aaccaccgct ggtagcggtg
     6601 gtttttttgt ttgcaagcag cagattacgc gcagaaaaaa aggatctcaa gaagatcctt
     6661 tgatcttttc tacggggtct gacgctcagt ggaacgaaaa ctcacgttaa gggattttgg
     6721 tcatgagatt atcaaaaagg atcttcacct agatcctttt aaattaaaaa tgaagtttta
     6781 aatcaatcta aagtatatat gagtaaactt ggtctgacag ttaccaatgc ttaatcagtg
     6841 aggcacctat ctcagcgatc tgtctatttc gttcatccat agttgcctga ctccccgtcg
     6901 tgtagataac tacgatacgg gagggcttac catctggccc cagtgctgca atgataccgc
     6961 gagacccacg ctcaccggct ccagatttat cagcaataaa ccagccagcc ggaagggccg
     7021 agcgcagaag tggtcctgca actttatccg cctccatcca gtctattaat tgttgccggg
     7081 aagctagagt aagtagttcg ccagttaata gtttgcgcaa cgttgttgcc attgctacag
     7141 gcatcgtggt gtcacgctcg tcgtttggta tggcttcatt cagctccggt tcccaacgat
     7201 caaggcgagt tacatgatcc cccatgttgt gcaaaaaagc ggttagctcc ttcggtcctc
     7261 cgatcgttgt cagaagtaag ttggccgcag tgttatcact catggttatg gcagcactgc
     7321 ataattctct tactgtcatg ccatccgtaa gatgcttttc tgtgactggt gagtactcaa
     7381 ccaagtcatt ctgagaatag tgtatgcggc gaccgagttg ctcttgcccg gcgtcaatac
     7441 gggataatac cgcgccacat agcagaactt taaaagtgct catcattgga aaacgttctt
     7501 cggggcgaaa actctcaagg atcttaccgc tgttgagatc cagttcgatg taacccactc
     7561 gtgcacccaa ctgatcttca gcatctttta ctttcaccag cgtttctggg tgagcaaaaa
     7621 caggaaggca aaatgccgca aaaaagggaa taagggcgac acggaaatgt tgaatactca
     7681 tactcttcct ttttcaatat tattgaagca tttatcaggg ttattgtctc atgagcggat
     7741 acatatttga atgtatttag aaaaataaac aaataggggt tccgcgcaca tttccccgaa
     7801 aagtgccacc tgacgtctaa gaaaccatta ttatcatgac attaacctat aaaaataggc
     7861 gtatcacgag gccctttcgt c
//
