# Supplementary material for: A toolbox of Stable Integration Vectors (SIV) in the fission yeast Schizosaccharomyces pombe
Source: bioRxiv preprint, doi:10.1101/808329, version 1 (2019-10-18)
Supplement: Supplemental sequences [file 808329_file05.zip › Supplemental Sequences/Plasmid maps named/pAV0357 pLys3BstZ17I.gb]

LOCUS       Exported                5555 bp ds-DNA     circular SYN 09-SEP-2019
DEFINITION  synthetic circular DNA
ACCESSION   .
VERSION     .
KEYWORDS    .
SOURCE      synthetic DNA construct
  ORGANISM  synthetic DNA construct
REFERENCE   1  (bases 1 to 5555)
  AUTHORS   VJESTICA Aleksandar MARTIN Sophie MAREK Magdalena
  TITLE     Direct Submission
  JOURNAL   Exported Monday, Sep 9, 2019 from SnapGene 4.3.7
            https://www.snapgene.com
FEATURES             Location/Qualifiers
     source          1..5555
                     /organism="synthetic DNA construct"
                     /mol_type="other DNA"
     misc_feature    193..653
                     /label=3''region lys3
                     /note="3''region lys3"
     misc_feature    654..996
                     /label=5'region lys3
                     /note="5'region lys3"
     CDS             997..2103
                     /label=ORF lys3
                     /note="ORF lys3"
     misc_feature    2104..2470
                     /label=3'region lys3
                     /note="3'region lys3"
     misc_feature    2526..2981
                     /label=F1 ori
                     /note="F1 ori"
     primer_bind     3121..3138
                     /label=M13 forward
                     /note="M13 forward"
     primer_bind     3148..3167
                     /label=T7
                     /note="T7"
     misc_feature    3175..3282
                     /label=MCS
                     /note="pBluescript multiple cloning site"
     primer_bind     complement(3293..3312)
                     /label=T3
                     /note="T3"
     primer_bind     complement(3330..3350)
                     /label=M13 reverse
                     /note="M13 reverse"
     protein_bind    complement(3356..3378)
                     /label=lacO
                     /note="lacO"
     promoter        complement(3382..3412)
                     /label=lac promoter
                     /note="lac promoter"
     rep_origin      complement(3718..4346)
                     /direction=LEFT
                     /label=ColE1 origin
                     /note="ColE1 origin"
     CDS             complement(4495..5355)
                     /label=AmpR
                     /note="AmpR"
     promoter        complement(5356..5460)
                     /label=AmpR promoter
                     /note="AmpR promoter"
ORIGIN
        1 tcgcgcgttt cggtgatgac ggtgaaaacc tctgacacat gcagctcccg gagacggtca
       61 cagcttgtct gtaagcggat gccgggagca gacaagcccg tcagggcgcg tcagcgggtg
      121 ttggcgggtg tcggggctgg cttaactatg cggcatcaga gcagattgta ctgagagtgc
      181 accataaccg gggccttacg aagttaaatt ataggcacag acatctttgg cattggaaag
      241 atttagtaac aatcataatg tagcacttct taaaaaatct aattttagaa caaaaaggct
      301 taaaaaagaa tggttccgct cttttaaaaa atagtaaaat gtacaatagc aaggttttcg
      361 taggtcgacg gacataacaa ggggaaagag aaataaagca tgtaaacgtc aataaaacat
      421 ctttgattct ggatcaatca tatgccaaat gaagaaaaat agcatttata acaacatgaa
      481 accatatttg agacctttta acgatgaaaa tttattaaat aaaagataaa aaagaaagaa
      541 accgttcaag ttcaatgaaa atttcgtcgt gaagtagaaa ccaagataat ggaaaggctt
      601 cgcaaagcca caaattttcc aatagtcatt ataactgaag attaaggaca gtatactagt
      661 aaaaatcaag tgaattgtgc ctaggatagg tagctaacgt gactgccact gaacctgtgt
      721 agcgtattag atccatcaag atcccttctg ctcatatcat tgctgatctg taaattgacc
      781 gcatcaaatt tgatctcatt tatatcgaga ttgatctata ttattttgcc aatttgcagt
      841 atataaactt atttgattaa gtttttggtc tccttcgcca cgtcttcatt ttgttagttt
      901 aaattttttt gactaactta gaaagggaag tttttaaaaa cgttgaaata ctttttcgat
      961 ttaaaaatat atatttaatt aattttctgt tccaaaatgg ttgctcctca tctttggtta
     1021 cgtgctgaaa ccaaaccttt agaagagcgc agtgctttga ctcctagaac tgccaagata
     1081 ctcgccgatg ctggatttca aattaccatt gagcgctctt cccaacgtgc tttcaaggac
     1141 aaagaatttg agcgccttgg tttccccatg gttcctgagg gctcatggcg acatgcacct
     1201 aaggacgcgt acattattgg tctcaaagag cttccggaaa atgataacag tcctttgaag
     1261 catactcata ttcaatttgc tcattgctac aaaaaccagg aaggttggcg tgaagtcttg
     1321 tcccgattcc ccgctggcaa tggtcttcta tatgatttgg aatttttgca agatgacaat
     1381 ggcagacgtg ttgccgcttt tggttaccac gctggttttg ctggatcagc tatctcatgt
     1441 ttagtttggg cacatcaatt attgcatcct aacaaacaat tccctgctat ccgtccgttc
     1501 cccaacgaaa aatctttggt tcgccatgtt gctcgtcaag tacgtttagc tttgaaaaag
     1561 aataacaacc agtatcctcg tattctggtt attggggctc ttggtcgttg tggtactgga
     1621 gcgtgcgatt tagcatcaaa gattggtatt cccttcgata acattcttcg ctgggacatt
     1681 aatgaaacta agaagggtgg tccctttacc gaaattacgg aatcagacat atttgttaac
     1741 tgcatttatc tgagcatgcc tattcccaaa ttctgtaccg tcgagtcgtt aaatgtacct
     1801 aaccgtaaat tgcgtgttgt ttgtgatgtt agctgtgaca ctaccaatcc taacaatcct
     1861 attccaattt ataatgtaaa cactacattt gatcatccta cagttgaggt taaaggtgtc
     1921 acaactcctc ctcctttaga ggtcatttct attgatcatc ttcctacttt attgccaagg
     1981 gaatcttccg aagcatttag tgaagctcta attcctagtc ttttggcttt gaaggacgtc
     2041 gacaatgctc ccgtttgggt cagagctaaa aaactttatg aaaccatggt tcaaaagctt
     2101 taaaataaat gttatttaat ttcaaagttc cgggtccttt atattgtttc accaaattat
     2161 tgaatattat tttctcaaaa attaacttta gaatacaatt tagacggcat tttcgatgct
     2221 ctggacattt tttccacgta cttgttaaat tgtagcggtg ttgcataata ctaccttttg
     2281 atttgttatt cacgttacaa tatatatttg actaatttaa atatgataat atacacattt
     2341 ctctgcaaac ctcctttata cttttcgccg gtcattgatt aataattaag aaacaggatt
     2401 tcatcctgca tttgccactt acctatatgg taaatataaa tcttgaaact ttccccaata
     2461 tttattgctt gctagggcgg tgtgaaatac cgcacagatg cgtaaggaga aaataccgca
     2521 tcaggaaatt gtaagcgtta atattttgtt aaaattcgcg ttaaattttt gttaaatcag
     2581 ctcatttttt aaccaatagg ccgaaatcgg caaaatccct tataaatcaa aagaatagac
     2641 cgagataggg ttgagtgttg ttccagtttg gaacaagagt ccactattaa agaacgtgga
     2701 ctccaacgtc aaaggnnnnn nnnnnnnnnn nnnnnnnnnn nnnnnnnnnn nnnnnnnnnn
     2761 nnnntnnnnn nnnnnnnnnn nnnnnnnnnn nnnnnnnnnn nnnnnnnnnn nnnnnnnnnn
     2821 nnnnnnnnnn nnnnnnnnnn nnnnnnnnnn nnnnnngnnn nnnnnnnnnn nnnnnnnnnn
     2881 nnnnnnnnnn nnnnnnnnnn nnnnnnnnnn nnnnnnnnnn nnnnnnnnnn nnnnnnnnnn
     2941 nnnnnnnnnn nnnnnnnnnn nnnnnnnnnn nnnnnnnnnn nccattcgcc attcaggctg
     3001 cgcaactgtt gggaagggcg atcggtgcgg gcctcttcgc tattacgcca gctggcgaaa
     3061 gggggatgtg ctgcaaggcg attaagttgg gtaacgccag ggttttccca gtcacgacgt
     3121 tgtaaaacga cggccagtga gcgcgcgtaa tacgactcac tatagggcga attgggtacc
     3181 gggccccccc tcgaggtcga cggtatcgat aagcttgata tcgaattcct gcagcccggg
     3241 ggatccacta gttctagagc ggccgccacc gcggtggagc tccagctttt gttcccttta
     3301 gtgagggtta attgcgcgct tggcgtaatc atggtcatag ctgtttcctg tgtgaaattg
     3361 ttatccgctc acaattccac acaacatacg agccggaagc ataaagtgta aagcctgggg
     3421 tgcctaatga gtgagctaac tcacattaat tgcgttgcgc tcactgcccg ctttccagtc
     3481 gggaaacctg tcgtgccagc tgcattaatg aatcggccaa cgcgcgggga gaggcggttt
     3541 gcgtattggg cgctcttccg cttcctcgct cactgactcg ctgcgctcgg tcgttcggct
     3601 gcggcgagcg gtatcagctc actcaaaggc ggtaatacgg ttatccacag aatcagggga
     3661 taacgcagga aagaacatgt gagcaaaagg ccagcaaaag gccaggaacc gtaaaaaggc
     3721 cgcgttgctg gcgtttttcc ataggctccg cccccctgac gagcatcaca aaaatcgacg
     3781 ctcaagtcag aggtggcgaa acccgacagg actataaaga taccaggcgt ttccccctgg
     3841 aagctccctc gtgcgctctc ctgttccgac cctgccgctt accggatacc tgtccgcctt
     3901 tctcccttcg ggaagcgtgg cgctttctca tagctcacgc tgtaggtatc tcagttcggt
     3961 gtaggtcgtt cgctccaagc tgggctgtgt gcacgaaccc cccgttcagc ccgaccgctg
     4021 cgccttatcc ggtaactatc gtcttgagtc caacccggta agacacgact tatcgccact
     4081 ggcagcagcc actggtaaca ggattagcag agcgaggtat gtaggcggtg ctacagagtt
     4141 cttgaagtgg tggcctaact acggctacac tagaagaaca gtatttggta tctgcgctct
     4201 gctgaagcca gttaccttcg gaaaaagagt tggtagctct tgatccggca aacaaaccac
     4261 cgctggtagc ggtggttttt ttgtttgcaa gcagcagatt acgcgcagaa aaaaaggatc
     4321 tcaagaagat cctttgatct tttctacggg gtctgacgct cagtggaacg aaaactcacg
     4381 ttaagggatt ttggtcatga gattatcaaa aaggatcttc acctagatcc ttttaaatta
     4441 aaaatgaagt tttaaatcaa tctaaagtat atatgagtaa acttggtctg acagttacca
     4501 atgcttaatc agtgaggcac ctatctcagc gatctgtcta tttcgttcat ccatagttgc
     4561 ctgactcccc gtcgtgtaga taactacgat acgggagggc ttaccatctg gccccagtgc
     4621 tgcaatgata ccgcgagacc cacgctcacc ggctccagat ttatcagcaa taaaccagcc
     4681 agccggaagg gccgagcgca gaagtggtcc tgcaacttta tccgcctcca tccagtctat
     4741 taattgttgc cgggaagcta gagtaagtag ttcgccagtt aatagtttgc gcaacgttgt
     4801 tgccattgct acaggcatcg tggtgtcacg ctcgtcgttt ggtatggctt cattcagctc
     4861 cggttcccaa cgatcaaggc gagttacatg atcccccatg ttgtgcaaaa aagcggttag
     4921 ctccttcggt cctccgatcg ttgtcagaag taagttggcc gcagtgttat cactcatggt
     4981 tatggcagca ctgcataatt ctcttactgt catgccatcc gtaagatgct tttctgtgac
     5041 tggtgagtac tcaaccaagt cattctgaga atagtgtatg cggcgaccga gttgctcttg
     5101 cccggcgtca atacgggata ataccgcgcc acatagcaga actttaaaag tgctcatcat
     5161 tggaaaacgt tcttcggggc gaaaactctc aaggatctta ccgctgttga gatccagttc
     5221 gatgtaaccc actcgtgcac ccaactgatc ttcagcatct tttactttca ccagcgtttc
     5281 tgggtgagca aaaacaggaa ggcaaaatgc cgcaaaaaag ggaataaggg cgacacggaa
     5341 atgttgaata ctcatactct tcctttttca atattattga agcatttatc agggttattg
     5401 tctcatgagc ggatacatat ttgaatgtat ttagaaaaat aaacaaatag gggttccgcg
     5461 cacatttccc cgaaaagtgc cacctgacgt ctaagaaacc attattatca tgacattaac
     5521 ctataaaaat aggcgtatca cgaggccctt tcgtc
//
