# Supplementary material for: A toolbox of Stable Integration Vectors (SIV) in the fission yeast Schizosaccharomyces pombe
Source: bioRxiv preprint, doi:10.1101/808329, version 1 (2019-10-18)
Supplement: Supplemental sequences [file 808329_file05.zip › Supplemental Sequences/Plasmid maps named/pAV0623 pJK210-natMX.gb]

LOCUS       Exported                6190 bp ds-DNA     circular SYN 10-OCT-2019
DEFINITION  synthetic circular DNA
ACCESSION   .
VERSION     .
KEYWORDS    .
SOURCE      synthetic DNA construct
  ORGANISM  synthetic DNA construct
REFERENCE   1  (bases 1 to 6190)
  AUTHORS   VJESTICA Aleksandar MARTIN Sophie MAREK Magdalena
  TITLE     Direct Submission
  JOURNAL   Exported Thursday, Oct 10, 2019 from SnapGene 4.3.7
            https://www.snapgene.com
FEATURES             Location/Qualifiers
     source          1..6190
                     /organism="synthetic DNA construct"
                     /note="/dnas_title=pAV0049+pSM646 pJK210-natMX"
     misc_feature    192..714
                     /label=ura4 5'UTR
     misc_feature    715..1509
                     /label=ura4 ORF
     misc_feature    1510..1945
                     /label=ura4 3'UTR
     rep_origin      2007..2447
                     /direction=RIGHT
                     /label=F1 ori
     primer_bind     2625..2644
                     /label=T7
     misc_feature    2712..3094
                     /label=Ashbya gossypii TEF promoter
                     /note="Ashbya gossypii TEF promoter"
     CDS             3095..3670
                     /label=nat ORF
                     /note="nat ORF"
     misc_feature    3671..3903
                     /label=Ashbya gossypii TEF terminator
                     /note="Ashbya gossypii TEF terminator"
     primer_bind     complement(3928..3947)
                     /label=T3
     misc_binding    complement(3991..4013)
                     /label=LacO
     rep_origin      complement(4353..4981)
                     /direction=LEFT
                     /label=ColE1 origin
     CDS             complement(5133..5792)
                     /label=AmpR
ORIGIN
        1 tcgcgcgttt cggtgatgac ggtgaaaacc tctgacacat gcagctcccg gagacggtca
       61 cagcttgtct gtaagcggat gccgggagca gacaagcccg tcagggcgcg tcagcgggtg
      121 ttggcgggtg tcggggctgg cttaactatg cggcatcaga gcagattgta ctgagagtgc
      181 accataagct tacaaatccc actggctata tgtatgcatt tgtgttaaaa aagtttgtat
      241 agattattta atctactcag cattctttct ctaaatagga atttgttact taatggagaa
      301 aaaaatgttt cgatttacct agtgtatttg tttgtatact cacgtttaat ttcaaacatc
      361 cattctatct tgtgtaattt ttggcatggt gaaaaagata atcagcctta taatctttac
      421 aaaagtaaga aattctgtaa ataagcctta atgcccttgc tttaaattaa aatggttctt
      481 tttcatgata atgtttgcac tttgtgaata tattttagat agttctgtga ggtataatta
      541 agatgtttta gagacttata caattttgtc tttataaatt cttaattgat tttaccatcc
      601 cagtttaact atgcttcgtc ggcatctctg cacatgtcgt gttttcttac cgtattgtcc
      661 taccaagaac ctcttttttg cttggatcga aattaaaggt ttaaaagcaa agttatggat
      721 gctagagtat ttcaaagcta ttcagctaga gctgagggga tgaaaaatcc cattgccaag
      781 gaattgttgg ctttgatgga agaaaagcaa agcaacttgt cagtcgcggt cgatttgacg
      841 aagaaatccg aaatcttaga attggtagat aaaattggac cctatgtctg tgttatcaag
      901 acacatattg acgttgtcga ggatttcgac caggatatgg tagaaaaact ggtggcctta
      961 ggtaaaaagc atcgttttct tatctttgag gatcgcaaat tcgcagacat tggaaatacc
     1021 gtcaagctac aatatgcatc tggtgtgtac aaaattgctt cttgggctca tatcacaaat
     1081 tgccatacag tgccaggcga gggtattata caaggcctca aagaagttgg tttacctttg
     1141 ggacgtggtc tcttgctttt ggctgaaatg tcttccaaag gctctttggc tactggttcc
     1201 tacacagaga aaaccttaga atggtttgag aagcataccg atttttgctt tggctttata
     1261 gctggtcgtc gatttcctaa ccttcaaagc gactacataa ctatgtcccc tggtatcggc
     1321 ttggatgtta aaggagacgg gctgggacag caatatcgta ctcctgaaga agtgattgta
     1381 aactgcggta gcgatatcat cattgttggt cgtggagtct atggagctgg tcgtaatcct
     1441 gttgtcgaag ccaagagata tagagaagct ggttggaagg catatcagca aagactttct
     1501 cagcattaaa aaaagactaa tgtaaaattt ttttggttgg ttattgaaaa agtcgatgcc
     1561 ttgtttgcgt ttgttttcct aggcgtttta tgtcagaagg catttagaat tagtatacaa
     1621 gtactctttg gtaaaatttt atgtagcgac taaaatatta actattatag ataaacacct
     1681 tgggaataaa aagtaatttg ctatagtaat ttattaaaca tgctcctaca acattaccac
     1741 aatcttttct cttggattga cattgaataa gaaaagagtg aattttttta gacttgtaat
     1801 gataactatg tacaaagcca atgaaagatg tatgtagatg aatgtaaaat accatgtaga
     1861 caaacaagat aaaacttggt tataaacatt ggtgttggaa cagaataaat tagatgtcaa
     1921 aaagtttcgt caatatcaca agcttatgcg gtgtgaaata ccgcacagat gcgtaaggag
     1981 aaaataccgc atcaggaaat tgtaaacgtt aatattttgt taaaattcgc gttaaatttt
     2041 tgttaaatca gctcattttt taaccaatag gccgaaatcg gcaaaatccc ttataaatca
     2101 aaagaataga ccgagatagg gttgagtgtt gttccagttt ggaacaagag tccactatta
     2161 aagaacgtgg actccaacgt caaaggnnnn nnnnnnnnnn nnnnnnnnnn nnnnnnnnnn
     2221 nnnnnnnnnn nnnnntnnnn nnnnnnnnnn nnnnnnnnnn nnnnnnnnnn nnnnnnnnnn
     2281 nnnnnnnnnn nnnnnnnnnn nnnnnnnnnn nnnnnnnnnn nnnnnnngnn nnnnnnnnnn
     2341 nnnnnnnnnn nnnnnnnnnn nnnnnnnnnn nnnnnnnnnn nnnnnnnnnn nnnnnnnnnn
     2401 nnnnnnnnnn nnnnnnnnnn nnnnnnnnnn nnnnnnnnnn nnnnnnnnnn nncgcgccat
     2461 tcgccattca ggctgcgcaa ctgttgggaa gggcgatcgc ggtgcgggcc tcttcgctat
     2521 tacgccagct ggcgaaaggg ggatgtgctg caaggcgatt aagttgggta acgccagggt
     2581 tttcccagtc acgacgttgt aaaacgacgg ccagtgagcg cgcgtaatac gactcactat
     2641 agggcgaatt gggtaccggg ccccccctcg aggtcgacgg atccccgggt taattaaggc
     2701 gcgccagatc tgtttagctt gcctcgtccc cgccgggtca cccggccagc gacatggagg
     2761 cccagaatac cctccttgac agtcttgacg tgcgcagctc aggggcatga tgtgactgtc
     2821 gcccgtacat ttagcccata catccccatg tataatcatt tgcatccata cattttgatg
     2881 gccgcacggc gcgaagcaaa aattacggct cctcgctgca gacctgcgag cagggaaacg
     2941 ctcccctcac agacgcgttg aattgtcccc acgccgcgcc cctgtagaga aatataaaag
     3001 gttaggattt gccactgagg ttcttctttc atatacttcc ttttaaaatc ttgctaggat
     3061 acagttctca catcacatcc gaacataaac aaccatgggt accactcttg acgacacggc
     3121 ttaccggtac cgcaccagtg tcccggggga cgccgaggcc atcgaggcac tggatgggtc
     3181 cttcaccacc gacaccgtct tccgcgtcac cgccaccggg gacggcttca ccctgcggga
     3241 ggtgccggtg gacccgcccc tgaccaaggt gttccccgac gacgaatcgg acgacgaatc
     3301 ggacgacggg gaggacggcg acccggactc ccggacgttc gtcgcgtacg gggacgacgg
     3361 cgacctggcg ggcttcgtgg tcatctcgta ctcggcgtgg aaccgccggc tgaccgtcga
     3421 ggacatcgag gtcgccccgg agcaccgggg gcacggggtc gggcgcgcgt tgatggggct
     3481 cgcgacggag ttcgccggcg agcggggcgc cgggcacctc tggctggagg tcaccaacgt
     3541 caacgcaccg gcgatccacg cgtaccggcg gatggggttc accctctgcg gcctggacac
     3601 cgccctgtac gacggcaccg cctcggacgg cgagcggcag gcgctctaca tgagcatgcc
     3661 ctgcccctaa tcagtactga caataaaaag attcttgttt tcaagaactt gtcatttgta
     3721 tagttttttt atattgtagt tgttctattt taatcaaatg ttagcgtgat ttatattttt
     3781 tttcgcctcg acatcatctg cccagatgcg aagttaagtg cgcagaaagt aatatcatgc
     3841 gtcaatcgta tgtgaatgct ggtcgctata ctgctgtcga ttcgatacta acgccgccat
     3901 ccagtttaaa cgagctccag cttttgttcc ctttagtgag ggttaattgc gcgcttggcg
     3961 taatcatggt catagctgtt tcctgtgtga aattgttatc cgctcacaat tccacacaac
     4021 ataggagccg gaagcataaa gtgtaaagcc tggggtgcct aatgagtgag gtaactcaca
     4081 ttaattgcgt tgcgctcact gcccgctttc cagtcgggaa acctgtcgtg ccagctgcat
     4141 taatgaatcg gccaacgcgc ggggagaggc ggtttgcgta ttgggcgctc ttccgcttcc
     4201 tcgctcactg actcgctgcg ctcggtcgtt cggctgcggc gagcggtatc agctcactca
     4261 aaggcggtaa tacggttatc cacagaatca ggggataacg caggaaagaa catgtgagca
     4321 aaaggccagc aaaaggccag gaaccgtaaa aaggccgcgt tgctggcgtt tttccatagg
     4381 ctcggccccc ctgacgagca tcacaaaaat cgacgctcaa gtcagaggtg gcgaaacccg
     4441 acaggactat aaagatacca ggcgttcccc cctggaagct ccctcgtgcg ctctcctgtt
     4501 ccgaccctgc cgcttaccgg atacctgtcc gcctttctcc cttcgggaag cgtggcgctt
     4561 tctcaatgct cacgctgtag gtatctcagt tcggtgtagg tcgttcgctc caagctgggc
     4621 tgtgtgcacg aaccccccgt tcagcccgac cgctgcgcct tatccggtaa ctatcgtctt
     4681 gagtccaacc cggtaagaca cgacttatcg ccactggcag cagccactgg taacaggatt
     4741 agcagagcga ggtatgtagg cggtgctaca gagttcttga agtggtggcc taactacggc
     4801 tacactagaa ggacagtatt tggtatctgc gctctgctga agccagttac cttcggaaaa
     4861 agagttggta gctcttgatc cggcaaacaa accaccgctg gtagcggtgg tttttttgtt
     4921 tgcaagcagc agattacgcg cagaaaaaaa ggatctcaag aagatccttt gatcttttct
     4981 acggggtctg acgctcagtg gaacgaaaac tcacgttaag ggattttggt catgagatta
     5041 tcaaaaagga tcttcaccta gatcctttta aattaaaaat gaagttttaa atcaatctaa
     5101 agtatatatg agtaaacttg gtctgacagt taccaatgct taatcagtga ggcacctatc
     5161 tcagcgatct gtctatttcg ttcatccata gttgcctgac tgcccgtcgt gtagataact
     5221 acgatacggg agggcttacc atctggcccc agtgctgcaa tgataccgcg agacccacgc
     5281 tcaccggctc cagatttatc agcaataaac cagccagccg gaagggccga gcgcagaagt
     5341 ggtcctgcaa ctttatccgc ctccatccag tctattaatt gttgccggga agctagagta
     5401 agtagttcgc cagttaatag tttgcgcaac gttgttgcca ttgctacagg catcgtggtg
     5461 tcacgctcgt cgtttggtat ggcttcattc agctccggtt cccaacgatc aaggcgagtt
     5521 acatgatccc ccatgttgtg aaaaaaagcg gttagctcct tcggtcctcc gatcgttgtc
     5581 agaagtaagt tggccgcagt gttatcactc atggttatgg cagcactgca taattctctt
     5641 actgtcatgc catccgtaag atgcttttct gtgactggtg agtactcaac caagtcattc
     5701 tgagaatagt gtatgcggcg accgagttgc tcttgcccgg cgtcaatacg ggataatacc
     5761 gcgccacata gcagaacttt aaaagtgctc atcattggaa aacgttcttc ggggcgaaaa
     5821 ctctcaagga tcttaccgct gttgagatcc agttcgatgt aacccactcg tgcacccaac
     5881 tgatcttcag catcttttac tttcaccagc gtttctgggt gagcaaaaac aggaaggcaa
     5941 aatgccgcaa aaaagggaat aagggcgaca cggaaatgtt gaatactcat actcttcctt
     6001 tttcaatatt attgaagcat ttatcagggt tattgtctca tgagcggata catatttgaa
     6061 tgtatttaga aaaataaaca aataggggtt ccgcgcacat ttccccgaaa agtgccacct
     6121 gacgtctaag aaaccattat tatcatgaca ttaacctata aaaataggcg tatcacgagg
     6181 ccctttcgtc
//
