# Supplementary material for: A toolbox of Stable Integration Vectors (SIV) in the fission yeast Schizosaccharomyces pombe
Source: bioRxiv preprint, doi:10.1101/808329, version 1 (2019-10-18)
Supplement: Supplemental sequences [file 808329_file05.zip › Supplemental Sequences/Plasmid maps named/pAV0598 pHis5StuI-ura4Cassette.gb]

LOCUS       Exported                7020 bp ds-DNA     circular SYN 10-OCT-2019
DEFINITION  synthetic circular DNA
ACCESSION   .
VERSION     .
KEYWORDS    .
SOURCE      synthetic DNA construct
  ORGANISM  synthetic DNA construct
REFERENCE   1  (bases 1 to 7020)
  AUTHORS   VJESTICA Aleksandar MARTIN Sophie MAREK Magdalena
  TITLE     Direct Submission
  JOURNAL   Exported Thursday, Oct 10, 2019 from SnapGene 4.3.7
            https://www.snapgene.com
FEATURES             Location/Qualifiers
     source          1..7020
                     /organism="synthetic DNA construct"
                     /note="/dnas_title=pAV0598 pHis5StuI-ura4Cassette"
     misc_feature    193..667
                     /label=3''region his5
                     /note="3''region his5"
     misc_feature    668..1177
                     /label=5'region his5
                     /note="5'region his5"
     CDS             1178..1828
                     /label=his5 ORF
                     /note="his5 ORF"
     misc_feature    1829..2206
                     /label=3'region his5
                     /note="3'region his5"
     misc_feature    2262..2717
                     /label=F1 ori
                     /note="F1 ori"
     primer_bind     2857..2874
                     /label=M13 forward
                     /note="M13 forward"
     primer_bind     2884..2903
                     /label=T7
                     /note="T7"
     misc_feature    2986..3508
                     /label=5' region ura4
                     /note="5' region ura4"
     CDS             3509..4303
                     /label=ORF ura4
                     /note="ORF ura4"
     misc_feature    4304..4733
                     /label=3'region ura4
                     /note="3'region ura4"
     primer_bind     complement(4738..4746)
                     /label=WACH reverse
                     /note="WACH reverse"
     primer_bind     complement(4758..4777)
                     /label=T3
                     /note="T3"
     primer_bind     complement(4795..4815)
                     /label=M13 reverse
                     /note="M13 reverse"
     protein_bind    complement(4821..4843)
                     /note="lacO"
     promoter        complement(4847..4877)
                     /note="lac promoter"
     rep_origin      complement(5183..5811)
                     /direction=LEFT
                     /label=ColE1 origin
                     /note="ColE1 origin"
     CDS             complement(5960..6820)
                     /label=AmpR
                     /note="AmpR"
     promoter        complement(6821..6925)
                     /note="AmpR promoter"
ORIGIN
        1 tcgcgcgttt cggtgatgac ggtgaaaacc tctgacacat gcagctcccg gagacggtca
       61 cagcttgtct gtaagcggat gccgggagca gacaagcccg tcagggcgcg tcagcgggtg
      121 ttggcgggtg tcggggctgg cttaactatg cggcatcaga gcagattgta ctgagagtgc
      181 accataaccg ggatggaacg attgaatact gtgctactct ttatgtaata taacgaattc
      241 aactgttcaa cgtatgtgac tgctctctgc ttctcggtat atatttactt gaaggaatta
      301 atttttcttt gccaatggtc tcttttacca attgcagtct ggcttaaagc aatgaggttg
      361 taattaaatg gcttgagacc tagaacaaac accttttaca atccttgttt actggttttg
      421 atagtaaatt cggttcgctt gtggtgtaca ttatattttt taggctagtc gtgatttttt
      481 gataatatca atattcttag atttgagaca ttcatgcttt ttaatttgat caatcgtttg
      541 tatcttcatt aattagtagg tggtttgata gaacatttag ttgcttgttt gactacaaat
      601 atctgcagaa tggattcggt taataaaaaa aatgtttgag gaattaattt tcgctttgga
      661 gtggaggcct caattcgatg ttgcagattt tacaagtttt taaaatgtat ttcattatta
      721 ctttttatat gcctaataaa aaagccatag tttaatctat agataacttt ttttccagtg
      781 cactaacgga cgttacattc ccatacaaaa ctgcgtagtt aaagctaagg aaaagttaat
      841 atcatgttaa ttaaatacgc tatttacaat aagacattga actcatttat atcgttgaat
      901 atgaataacc aatttcagcg aatttttaac aaacatcgtt cacctcgttt aaggatatct
      961 tgtgtatggg gtgttgactt gctttatcga ataattaccg tacctgtaat tggcttgctg
     1021 gatatagcgg tagtctaata tctagcaaaa atcttttggg tgaaaaggct tgcaatttca
     1081 cgacaccgaa ctatttgtca ttttttaata aggaagtttt ccataaattc ctgtaattct
     1141 cggttgatct aattgaaaag agtagttttg catcacgatg aggagggctt ttgtagaaag
     1201 aaatacgaac gaaacgaaaa tcagcgttgc catcgctttg gacaaagctc ccttacctga
     1261 agagtcgaat tttattgatg aacttataac ttccaagcat gcaaaccaaa agggagaaca
     1321 agtaatccaa gtagacacgg gaattggatt cttggatcac atgtatcatg cactggctaa
     1381 acatgcaggc tggagcttac gactttactc aagaggtgat ttaatcatcg atgatcatca
     1441 cactgcagaa gatactgcta ttgcacttgg tattgcattc aagcaggcta tgggtaactt
     1501 tgccggcgtt aaaagatttg gacatgctta ttgtccactt gacgaagctc tttctagaag
     1561 cgtagttgac ttgtcgggac ggccctatgc tgttatcgat ttgggattaa agcgtgaaaa
     1621 ggttggggaa ttgtcctgtg aaatgatccc tcacttacta tattcctttt cggtagcagc
     1681 tggaattact ttgcatgtta cctgcttata tggtagtaat gaccatcatc gtgctgaaag
     1741 cgcttttaaa tctctggctg ttgccatgcg cgcggctact agtcttactg gaagttctga
     1801 agtcccaagc acgaagggag tgttgtaaag atgaattgga ttatgtcagg aaaagaacga
     1861 caattttgca tccaaattgt ctaaatttta gagttgcttg aaaacaatag aaccttactt
     1921 gctttataat tacgttaatt agaagcgtta tctcgtgaag gaatatagta cgtagccgta
     1981 taaattgaat tgaatgttca gcttatagaa tagagacact ttgctgttca atgcgtcgtc
     2041 acttaccata ctcactttat tatacgactt taagtataaa ctccgcggtt atggtaaaat
     2101 taatgatgca caaacgtccg attccatatg ggtacactac aattaaatac ttttaagtaa
     2161 cgctgatttc ttatttttta tccttggtgt atttattgtt tataccgcta gggcggtgtg
     2221 aaataccgca cagatgcgta aggagaaaat accgcatcag gaaattgtaa gcgttaatat
     2281 tttgttaaaa ttcgcgttaa atttttgtta aatcagctca ttttttaacc aataggccga
     2341 aatcggcaaa atcccttata aatcaaaaga atagaccgag atagggttga gtgttgttcc
     2401 agtttggaac aagagtccac tattaaagaa cgtggactcc aacgtcaaag gnnnnnnnnn
     2461 nnnnnnnnnn nnnnnnnnnn nnnnnnnnnn nnnnnnnnnn tnnnnnnnnn nnnnnnnnnn
     2521 nnnnnnnnnn nnnnnnnnnn nnnnnnnnnn nnnnnnnnnn nnnnnnnnnn nnnnnnnnnn
     2581 nnnnnnnnnn nngnnnnnnn nnnnnnnnnn nnnnnnnnnn nnnnnnnnnn nnnnnnnnnn
     2641 nnnnnnnnnn nnnnnnnnnn nnnnnnnnnn nnnnnnnnnn nnnnnnnnnn nnnnnnnnnn
     2701 nnnnnnnnnn nnnnnnncca ttcgccattc aggctgcgca actgttggga agggcgatcg
     2761 gtgcgggcct cttcgctatt acgccagctg gcgaaagggg gatgtgctgc aaggcgatta
     2821 agttgggtaa cgccagggtt ttcccagtca cgacgttgta aaacgacggc cagtgagcgc
     2881 gcgtaatacg actcactata gggcgaattg ggtaccgggc cccccctcga ggtcgacggt
     2941 atcgataagc ttgatatcga attcctgcag cccgggttaa ttaacacaaa tcccactggc
     3001 tatatgtatg catttgtgtt aaaaaagttt gtatagatta tttaatctac tcagcattct
     3061 ttctctaaat aggaatttgt tacttaatgg agaaaaaaat gtttcgattt acctagtgta
     3121 tttgtttgta tactcacgtt taatttcaaa catccattct atcttgtgta atttttggca
     3181 tggtgaaaaa gataatcagc cttataatct ttacaaaagt aagaaattct gtaaataagc
     3241 cttaatgccc ttgctttaaa ttaaaatggt tctttttcat gataatgttt gcactttgtg
     3301 aatatatttt agatagttct gtgaggtata attaagatgt tttagagact tatacaattt
     3361 tgtctttata aattcttaat tgattttacc atcccagttt aactatgctt cgtcggcatc
     3421 tctgcacatg tcgtgttttc ttaccgtatt gtcctaccaa gaacctcttt tttgcttgga
     3481 tcgaaattaa aggtttaaaa gcaaagttat ggatgctaga gtatttcaaa gctattcagc
     3541 tagagctgag gggatgaaaa atcccattgc caaggaattg ttggctttga tggaagaaaa
     3601 gcaaagcaac ttgtcagtcg cggtcgattt gacgaagaaa tccgaaatct tagaattggt
     3661 agataaaatt ggaccctatg tctgtgttat caagacacat attgacgttg tcgaggattt
     3721 cgaccaggat atggtagaaa aactggtggc cttaggtaaa aagcatcgtt ttcttatctt
     3781 tgaggatcgc aaattcgcag acattggaaa taccgtcaag ctacaatatg catctggtgt
     3841 gtacaaaatt gcttcttggg ctcatatcac aaattgccat acagtgccag gcgagggtat
     3901 tatacaaggc ctcaaagaag ttggtttacc tttgggacgt ggtctcttgc ttttggctga
     3961 aatgtcttcc aaaggctctt tggctactgg ttcctacaca gagaaaacct tagaatggtt
     4021 tgagaagcat accgattttt gctttggctt tatagctggt cgtcgatttc ctaaccttca
     4081 aagcgactac ataactatgt cccctggtat cggcttggat gttaaaggag acgggctggg
     4141 acagcaatat cgtactcctg aagaagtgat tgtaaactgc ggtagcgata tcatcattgt
     4201 tggtcgtgga gtctatggag ctggtcgtaa tcctgttgtc gaagccaaga gatatagaga
     4261 agctggttgg aaggcatatc agcaaagact ttctcagcat taaaaaaaga ctaatgtaaa
     4321 atttttttgg ttggttattg aaaaagtcga tgccttgttt gcgtttgttt tcctaggcgt
     4381 tttatgtcag aaggcattta gaattagtat acaagtactc tttggtaaaa ttttatgtag
     4441 cgactaaaat attaactatt atagataaac accttgggaa taaaaagtaa tttgctatag
     4501 taatttatta aacatgctcc tacaacatta ccacaatctt ttctcttgga ttgacattga
     4561 ataagaaaag agtgaatttt tttagacttg taatgataac tatgtacaaa gccaatgaaa
     4621 gatgtatgta gatgaatgta aaataccatg tagacaaaca agataaaact tggttataaa
     4681 cattggtgtt ggaacagaat aaattagatg tcaaaaagtt tcgtcaatat cacgtttaaa
     4741 cgagctccag cttttgttcc ctttagtgag ggttaattgc gcgcttggcg taatcatggt
     4801 catagctgtt tcctgtgtga aattgttatc cgctcacaat tccacacaac atacgagccg
     4861 gaagcataaa gtgtaaagcc tggggtgcct aatgagtgag ctaactcaca ttaattgcgt
     4921 tgcgctcact gcccgctttc cagtcgggaa acctgtcgtg ccagctgcat taatgaatcg
     4981 gccaacgcgc ggggagaggc ggtttgcgta ttgggcgctc ttccgcttcc tcgctcactg
     5041 actcgctgcg ctcggtcgtt cggctgcggc gagcggtatc agctcactca aaggcggtaa
     5101 tacggttatc cacagaatca ggggataacg caggaaagaa catgtgagca aaaggccagc
     5161 aaaaggccag gaaccgtaaa aaggccgcgt tgctggcgtt tttccatagg ctccgccccc
     5221 ctgacgagca tcacaaaaat cgacgctcaa gtcagaggtg gcgaaacccg acaggactat
     5281 aaagatacca ggcgtttccc cctggaagct ccctcgtgcg ctctcctgtt ccgaccctgc
     5341 cgcttaccgg atacctgtcc gcctttctcc cttcgggaag cgtggcgctt tctcatagct
     5401 cacgctgtag gtatctcagt tcggtgtagg tcgttcgctc caagctgggc tgtgtgcacg
     5461 aaccccccgt tcagcccgac cgctgcgcct tatccggtaa ctatcgtctt gagtccaacc
     5521 cggtaagaca cgacttatcg ccactggcag cagccactgg taacaggatt agcagagcga
     5581 ggtatgtagg cggtgctaca gagttcttga agtggtggcc taactacggc tacactagaa
     5641 gaacagtatt tggtatctgc gctctgctga agccagttac cttcggaaaa agagttggta
     5701 gctcttgatc cggcaaacaa accaccgctg gtagcggtgg tttttttgtt tgcaagcagc
     5761 agattacgcg cagaaaaaaa ggatctcaag aagatccttt gatcttttct acggggtctg
     5821 acgctcagtg gaacgaaaac tcacgttaag ggattttggt catgagatta tcaaaaagga
     5881 tcttcaccta gatcctttta aattaaaaat gaagttttaa atcaatctaa agtatatatg
     5941 agtaaacttg gtctgacagt taccaatgct taatcagtga ggcacctatc tcagcgatct
     6001 gtctatttcg ttcatccata gttgcctgac tccccgtcgt gtagataact acgatacggg
     6061 agggcttacc atctggcccc agtgctgcaa tgataccgcg agacccacgc tcaccggctc
     6121 cagatttatc agcaataaac cagccagccg gaagggccga gcgcagaagt ggtcctgcaa
     6181 ctttatccgc ctccatccag tctattaatt gttgccggga agctagagta agtagttcgc
     6241 cagttaatag tttgcgcaac gttgttgcca ttgctacagg catcgtggtg tcacgctcgt
     6301 cgtttggtat ggcttcattc agctccggtt cccaacgatc aaggcgagtt acatgatccc
     6361 ccatgttgtg caaaaaagcg gttagctcct tcggtcctcc gatcgttgtc agaagtaagt
     6421 tggccgcagt gttatcactc atggttatgg cagcactgca taattctctt actgtcatgc
     6481 catccgtaag atgcttttct gtgactggtg agtactcaac caagtcattc tgagaatagt
     6541 gtatgcggcg accgagttgc tcttgcccgg cgtcaatacg ggataatacc gcgccacata
     6601 gcagaacttt aaaagtgctc atcattggaa aacgttcttc ggggcgaaaa ctctcaagga
     6661 tcttaccgct gttgagatcc agttcgatgt aacccactcg tgcacccaac tgatcttcag
     6721 catcttttac tttcaccagc gtttctgggt gagcaaaaac aggaaggcaa aatgccgcaa
     6781 aaaagggaat aagggcgaca cggaaatgtt gaatactcat actcttcctt tttcaatatt
     6841 attgaagcat ttatcagggt tattgtctca tgagcggata catatttgaa tgtatttaga
     6901 aaaataaaca aataggggtt ccgcgcacat ttccccgaaa agtgccacct gacgtctaag
     6961 aaaccattat tatcatgaca ttaacctata aaaataggcg tatcacgagg ccctttcgtc
//
