# Supplementary material for: A toolbox of Stable Integration Vectors (SIV) in the fission yeast Schizosaccharomyces pombe
Source: bioRxiv preprint, doi:10.1101/808329, version 1 (2019-10-18)
Supplement: Supplemental sequences [file 808329_file05.zip › Supplemental Sequences/Plasmid maps named/pAV0764 pLys3BstZ17I-pBiP-SS-mCherry-ADEL-bsdMX.gb]

LOCUS       Exported                8321 bp ds-DNA     circular SYN 09-SEP-2019
DEFINITION  synthetic circular DNA
ACCESSION   .
VERSION     .
KEYWORDS    .
SOURCE      synthetic DNA construct
  ORGANISM  synthetic DNA construct
REFERENCE   1  (bases 1 to 8321)
  AUTHORS   VJESTICA Aleksandar MARTIN Sophie MAREK Magdalena
  TITLE     Direct Submission
  JOURNAL   Exported Monday, Sep 9, 2019 from SnapGene 4.3.7
            https://www.snapgene.com
FEATURES             Location/Qualifiers
     source          1..8321
                     /organism="synthetic DNA construct"
                     /mol_type="other DNA"
     misc_feature    193..653
                     /label=3''region lys3
                     /note="3''region lys3"
     misc_feature    654..996
                     /label=5'region lys3
                     /note="5'region lys3"
     CDS             997..2103
                     /label=ORF lys3
                     /note="ORF lys3"
     misc_feature    2104..2470
                     /label=3'region lys3
                     /note="3'region lys3"
     misc_feature    2526..2981
                     /label=F1 ori
                     /note="F1 ori"
     primer_bind     3127..3144
                     /label=M13 forward
                     /note="M13 forward"
     primer_bind     3154..3173
                     /label=T7
                     /note="T7"
     misc_feature    3181..3185
                     /label=MCS
                     /note="pBluescript multiple cloning site"
     misc_feature    3187..4174
                     /label=BiP promoter
                     /note="BiP promoter"
     CDS             4175..4249
                     /codon_start=1
                     /label=BiP Signal Sequence
                     /note="BiP Signal Sequence"
                     /translation="MKKFQLFSILSYFVALFLLPMAFAS"
     CDS             4250..4270
                     /codon_start=1
                     /label=linker
                     /translation="GSGGPGG"
     CDS             4271..4996
                     /codon_start=1
                     /label=linker-mCherry
                     /note="linker-mCherry"
                     /translation="MVSKGEEDNMAIIKEFMRFKVHMEGSVNGHEFEIEGEGEGRPYEG
                     TQTAKLKVTKGGPLPFAWDILSPQFMYGSKAYVKHPADIPDYLKLSFPEGFKWERVMNF
                     EDGGVVTVTQDSSLQDGEFIYKVKLRGTNFPSDGPVMQKKTMGWEASSERMYPEDGALK
                     GEIKQRLKLKDGGHYDAEVKTTYKAKKPVQLPGAYNVNIKLDITSHNEDYTIVEQYERA
                     EGRHSTGGMDELYKEADEL"
     CDS             4979..4993
                     /codon_start=1
                     /label=ADEL ER-retention signal
                     /translation="EADEL"
     misc_feature    5021..5403
                     /label=Ashbya gossypii TEF promoter
                     /note="Ashbya gossypii TEF promoter"
     CDS             5404..5796
                     /label=bsd ORF
                     /note="bsd ORF"
     misc_feature    5797..6029
                     /label=Ashbya gossypii TEF terminator
                     /note="Ashbya gossypii TEF terminator"
     primer_bind     complement(6059..6078)
                     /label=T3
                     /note="T3"
     primer_bind     complement(6096..6116)
                     /label=M13 reverse
                     /note="M13 reverse"
     protein_bind    complement(6122..6144)
                     /label=lacO
                     /note="lacO"
     promoter        complement(6148..6178)
                     /label=lac promoter
                     /note="lac promoter"
     rep_origin      complement(6484..7112)
                     /direction=LEFT
                     /label=ColE1 origin
                     /note="ColE1 origin"
     CDS             complement(7261..8121)
                     /label=AmpR
                     /note="AmpR"
     promoter        complement(8122..8226)
                     /label=AmpR promoter
                     /note="AmpR promoter"
ORIGIN
        1 tcgcgcgttt cggtgatgac ggtgaaaacc tctgacacat gcagctcccg gagacggtca
       61 cagcttgtct gtaagcggat gccgggagca gacaagcccg tcagggcgcg tcagcgggtg
      121 ttggcgggtg tcggggctgg cttaactatg cggcatcaga gcagattgta ctgagagtgc
      181 accataaccg gggccttacg aagttaaatt ataggcacag acatctttgg cattggaaag
      241 atttagtaac aatcataatg tagcacttct taaaaaatct aattttagaa caaaaaggct
      301 taaaaaagaa tggttccgct cttttaaaaa atagtaaaat gtacaatagc aaggttttcg
      361 taggtcgacg gacataacaa ggggaaagag aaataaagca tgtaaacgtc aataaaacat
      421 ctttgattct ggatcaatca tatgccaaat gaagaaaaat agcatttata acaacatgaa
      481 accatatttg agacctttta acgatgaaaa tttattaaat aaaagataaa aaagaaagaa
      541 accgttcaag ttcaatgaaa atttcgtcgt gaagtagaaa ccaagataat ggaaaggctt
      601 cgcaaagcca caaattttcc aatagtcatt ataactgaag attaaggaca gtatactagt
      661 aaaaatcaag tgaattgtgc ctaggatagg tagctaacgt gactgccact gaacctgtgt
      721 agcgtattag atccatcaag atcccttctg ctcatatcat tgctgatctg taaattgacc
      781 gcatcaaatt tgatctcatt tatatcgaga ttgatctata ttattttgcc aatttgcagt
      841 atataaactt atttgattaa gtttttggtc tccttcgcca cgtcttcatt ttgttagttt
      901 aaattttttt gactaactta gaaagggaag tttttaaaaa cgttgaaata ctttttcgat
      961 ttaaaaatat atatttaatt aattttctgt tccaaaatgg ttgctcctca tctttggtta
     1021 cgtgctgaaa ccaaaccttt agaagagcgc agtgctttga ctcctagaac tgccaagata
     1081 ctcgccgatg ctggatttca aattaccatt gagcgctctt cccaacgtgc tttcaaggac
     1141 aaagaatttg agcgccttgg tttccccatg gttcctgagg gctcatggcg acatgcacct
     1201 aaggacgcgt acattattgg tctcaaagag cttccggaaa atgataacag tcctttgaag
     1261 catactcata ttcaatttgc tcattgctac aaaaaccagg aaggttggcg tgaagtcttg
     1321 tcccgattcc ccgctggcaa tggtcttcta tatgatttgg aatttttgca agatgacaat
     1381 ggcagacgtg ttgccgcttt tggttaccac gctggttttg ctggatcagc tatctcatgt
     1441 ttagtttggg cacatcaatt attgcatcct aacaaacaat tccctgctat ccgtccgttc
     1501 cccaacgaaa aatctttggt tcgccatgtt gctcgtcaag tacgtttagc tttgaaaaag
     1561 aataacaacc agtatcctcg tattctggtt attggggctc ttggtcgttg tggtactgga
     1621 gcgtgcgatt tagcatcaaa gattggtatt cccttcgata acattcttcg ctgggacatt
     1681 aatgaaacta agaagggtgg tccctttacc gaaattacgg aatcagacat atttgttaac
     1741 tgcatttatc tgagcatgcc tattcccaaa ttctgtaccg tcgagtcgtt aaatgtacct
     1801 aaccgtaaat tgcgtgttgt ttgtgatgtt agctgtgaca ctaccaatcc taacaatcct
     1861 attccaattt ataatgtaaa cactacattt gatcatccta cagttgaggt taaaggtgtc
     1921 acaactcctc ctcctttaga ggtcatttct attgatcatc ttcctacttt attgccaagg
     1981 gaatcttccg aagcatttag tgaagctcta attcctagtc ttttggcttt gaaggacgtc
     2041 gacaatgctc ccgtttgggt cagagctaaa aaactttatg aaaccatggt tcaaaagctt
     2101 taaaataaat gttatttaat ttcaaagttc cgggtccttt atattgtttc accaaattat
     2161 tgaatattat tttctcaaaa attaacttta gaatacaatt tagacggcat tttcgatgct
     2221 ctggacattt tttccacgta cttgttaaat tgtagcggtg ttgcataata ctaccttttg
     2281 atttgttatt cacgttacaa tatatatttg actaatttaa atatgataat atacacattt
     2341 ctctgcaaac ctcctttata cttttcgccg gtcattgatt aataattaag aaacaggatt
     2401 tcatcctgca tttgccactt acctatatgg taaatataaa tcttgaaact ttccccaata
     2461 tttattgctt gctagggcgg tgtgaaatac cgcacagatg cgtaaggaga aaataccgca
     2521 tcaggaaatt gtaaacgtta atattttgtt aaaattcgcg ttaaattttt gttaaatcag
     2581 ctcatttttt aaccaatagg ccgaaatcgg caaaatccct tataaatcaa aagaatagac
     2641 cgagataggg ttgagtgttg ttccagtttg gaacaagagt ccactattaa agaacgtgga
     2701 ctccaacgtc aaaggnnnnn nnnnnnnnnn nnnnnnnnnn nnnnnnnnnn nnnnnnnnnn
     2761 nnnntnnnnn nnnnnnnnnn nnnnnnnnnn nnnnnnnnnn nnnnnnnnnn nnnnnnnnnn
     2821 nnnnnnnnnn nnnnnnnnnn nnnnnnnnnn nnnnnngnnn nnnnnnnnnn nnnnnnnnnn
     2881 nnnnnnnnnn nnnnnnnnnn nnnnnnnnnn nnnnnnnnnn nnnnnnnnnn nnnnnnnnnn
     2941 nnnnnnnnnn nnnnnnnnnn nnnnnnnnnn nnnnnnnnnn ncgcgccatt cgccattcag
     3001 gctgcgcaac tgttgggaag ggcgatcgcg gtgcgggcct cttcgctatt acgccagctg
     3061 gcgaaagggg gatgtgctgc aaggcgatta agttgggtaa cgccagggtt ttcccagtca
     3121 cgacgttgta aaacgacggc cagtgagcgc gcgtaatacg actcactata gggcgaattg
     3181 ggtaccgtgc caagggaagg gtaggtgtcg ttaaggtctg aggtttggtg tcagtgggag
     3241 atctaaaata ttatggcaaa attttcggcg tcgcaacaat aatagtaaac agatgtaagg
     3301 actataccat tttgagatgt taaaatggtg agcaatgata caagtgatga tctatcatct
     3361 tttgctgatt gataaaaaaa gacaaaccct ttaattattt ttagctacat aattttctct
     3421 taatggatta atttggaaag tgaacgcaaa atattattta gtctaaacat gatcgtattt
     3481 gagatgatgc cttttgcaag tatgttatac tttatttaac catgactttt acaattcaac
     3541 caatgcgaca ctatcggaca gttgaagcca attttaatta ttagctatat attttagcgt
     3601 ttttccatta tatttgtagt taaaacagct atttataggc cattatcaaa tatatatata
     3661 attttttttt tttttttttt ctctttcatt tgggaatata gtgaaataac tctatataac
     3721 acaatatcaa aataaagatt tcccaccttc actgcttttg ttcttttcac aattattcat
     3781 ttcagaattt accaatttcg attttcattg tttacattca ttgctatgaa aacgtaaggt
     3841 ggtggcgcaa taggacttat cgaaatgtac agaactcact atagaattgt tgtgttgatg
     3901 agcttcaact gcattcttct ggaaagtact agtattaacg acgtgactgc tcctctcgtt
     3961 acttagctga tttctggtac gctattaaac tcatccaaaa ccaactattc tagtttggta
     4021 aatcttaatc aaaaactatt aaaacccgtt tactatttac ttaacaggtt gttttcaata
     4081 attgggaatt ggcttgtgcc tacgatctct tgtaattgaa ctacacatat aagcatttat
     4141 aagttggtaa tcttcaaatt cttgtttatt gaaaatgaag aagttccagc tatttagcat
     4201 tttaagctac tttgtagctt tattcctcct acctatggct tttgctagtg gatccggtgg
     4261 tcccggtggt atggtgagca agggcgagga ggataacatg gccatcatca aggagttcat
     4321 gcgcttcaag gtgcacatgg agggctccgt gaacggccac gagttcgaga tcgagggcga
     4381 gggcgagggc cgcccctacg agggcaccca gaccgccaag ctgaaggtga ccaagggtgg
     4441 ccccctgccc ttcgcctggg acatcctgtc ccctcagttc atgtacggct ccaaggccta
     4501 cgtgaagcac cccgccgaca tccccgacta cttgaagctg tccttccccg agggcttcaa
     4561 gtgggagcgc gtgatgaact tcgaggacgg cggcgtggtg accgtgaccc aggactcctc
     4621 cctgcaggac ggcgagttca tctacaaggt gaagctgcgc ggcaccaact tcccctccga
     4681 cggccccgta atgcagaaga agaccatggg ctgggaggcc tcctccgagc ggatgtaccc
     4741 cgaggacggc gccctgaagg gcgagatcaa gcagaggctg aagctgaagg acggcggcca
     4801 ctacgacgct gaggtcaaga ccacctacaa ggccaagaag cccgtgcagc tgcccggcgc
     4861 ctacaacgtc aacatcaagt tggacatcac ctcccacaac gaggactaca ccatcgtgga
     4921 acagtacgaa cgcgccgagg gccgccactc caccggcggc atggacgagc tgtacaagga
     4981 ggccgatgaa ctttaagcgg ccgccaccgc ggtggagctc gtttagcttg cctcgtcccc
     5041 gccgggtcac ccggccagcg acatggaggc ccagaatacc ctccttgaca gtcttgacgt
     5101 gcgcagctca ggggcatgat gtgactgtcg cccgtacatt tagcccatac atccccatgt
     5161 ataatcattt gcatccatac attttgatgg ccgcacggcg cgaagcaaaa attacggctc
     5221 ctcgctgcag acctgcgagc agggaaacgc tcccctcaca gacgcgttga attgtcccca
     5281 cgccgcgccc ctgtagagaa atataaaagg ttaggatttg ccactgaggt tcttctttca
     5341 tatacttcct tttaaaatct tgctaggata cagttctcac atcacatccg aacataaaca
     5401 accatgcctt tgtctcaaga agaatccacc ctcattgaaa gagcaacggc tacaatcaac
     5461 agcatcccca tctctgaaga ctacagcgtc gccagcgcag ctctctctag cgacggccgc
     5521 atcttcactg gtgtcaatgt atatcatttt actgggggac cttgtgcaga actcgtggtg
     5581 ctgggcactg ctgctgctgc ggcagctggc aacctgactt gtatcgtcgc gatcggaaat
     5641 gagaacaggg gcatcttgag cccctgcgga cggtgtcgac aggtgcttct cgatctgcat
     5701 cctgggatca aagcgatagt gaaggacagt gatggacagc cgacggcagt tgggattcgt
     5761 gaattgctgc cctctggtta tgtgtgggag ggctaatcag tactgacaat aaaaagattc
     5821 ttgttttcaa gaacttgtca tttgtatagt ttttttatat tgtagttgtt ctattttaat
     5881 caaatgttag cgtgatttat attttttttc gcctcgacat catctgccca gatgcgaagt
     5941 taagtgcgca gaaagtaata tcatgcgtca atcgtatgtg aatgctggtc gctatactgc
     6001 tgtcgattcg atactaacgc cgccatccac ctgcaggtaa tcacgtgcca gcttttgttc
     6061 cctttagtga gggttaattg cgcgcttggc gtaatcatgg tcatagctgt ttcctgtgtg
     6121 aaattgttat ccgctcacaa ttccacacaa cataggagcc ggaagcataa agtgtaaagc
     6181 ctggggtgcc taatgagtga ggtaactcac attaattgcg ttgcgctcac tgcccgcttt
     6241 ccagtcggga aacctgtcgt gccagctgca ttaatgaatc ggccaacgcg cggggagagg
     6301 cggtttgcgt attgggcgct cttccgcttc ctcgctcact gactcgctgc gctcggtcgt
     6361 tcggctgcgg cgagcggtat cagctcactc aaaggcggta atacggttat ccacagaatc
     6421 aggggataac gcaggaaaga acatgtgagc aaaaggccag caaaaggcca ggaaccgtaa
     6481 aaaggccgcg ttgctggcgt ttttccatag gctcggcccc cctgacgagc atcacaaaaa
     6541 tcgacgctca agtcagaggt ggcgaaaccc gacaggacta taaagatacc aggcgttccc
     6601 ccctggaagc tccctcgtgc gctctcctgt tccgaccctg ccgcttaccg gatacctgtc
     6661 cgcctttctc ccttcgggaa gcgtggcgct ttctcaatgc tcacgctgta ggtatctcag
     6721 ttcggtgtag gtcgttcgct ccaagctggg ctgtgtgcac gaaccccccg ttcagcccga
     6781 ccgctgcgcc ttatccggta actatcgtct tgagtccaac ccggtaagac acgacttatc
     6841 gccactggca gcagccactg gtaacaggat tagcagagcg aggtatgtag gcggtgctac
     6901 agagttcttg aagtggtggc ctaactacgg ctacactaga aggacagtat ttggtatctg
     6961 cgctctgctg aagccagtta ccttcggaaa aagagttggt agctcttgat ccggcaaaca
     7021 aaccaccgct ggtagcggtg gtttttttgt ttgcaagcag cagattacgc gcagaaaaaa
     7081 aggatctcaa gaagatcctt tgatcttttc tacggggtct gacgctcagt ggaacgaaaa
     7141 ctcacgttaa gggattttgg tcatgagatt atcaaaaagg atcttcacct agatcctttt
     7201 aaattaaaaa tgaagtttta aatcaatcta aagtatatat gagtaaactt ggtctgacag
     7261 ttaccaatgc ttaatcagtg aggcacctat ctcagcgatc tgtctatttc gttcatccat
     7321 agttgcctga ctgcccgtcg tgtagataac tacgatacgg gagggcttac catctggccc
     7381 cagtgctgca atgataccgc gagacccacg ctcaccggct ccagatttat cagcaataaa
     7441 ccagccagcc ggaagggccg agcgcagaag tggtcctgca actttatccg cctccatcca
     7501 gtctattaat tgttgccggg aagctagagt aagtagttcg ccagttaata gtttgcgcaa
     7561 cgttgttgcc attgctacag gcatcgtggt gtcacgctcg tcgtttggta tggcttcatt
     7621 cagctccggt tcccaacgat caaggcgagt tacatgatcc cccatgttgt gaaaaaaagc
     7681 ggttagctcc ttcggtcctc cgatcgttgt cagaagtaag ttggccgcag tgttatcact
     7741 catggttatg gcagcactgc ataattctct tactgtcatg ccatccgtaa gatgcttttc
     7801 tgtgactggt gagtactcaa ccaagtcatt ctgagaatag tgtatgcggc gaccgagttg
     7861 ctcttgcccg gcgtcaatac gggataatac cgcgccacat agcagaactt taaaagtgct
     7921 catcattgga aaacgttctt cggggcgaaa actctcaagg atcttaccgc tgttgagatc
     7981 cagttcgatg taacccactc gtgcacccaa ctgatcttca gcatctttta ctttcaccag
     8041 cgtttctggg tgagcaaaaa caggaaggca aaatgccgca aaaaagggaa taagggcgac
     8101 acggaaatgt tgaatactca tactcttcct ttttcaatat tattgaagca tttatcaggg
     8161 ttattgtctc atgagcggat acatatttga atgtatttag aaaaataaac aaataggggt
     8221 tccgcgcaca tttccccgaa aagtgccacc tgacgtctaa gaaaccatta ttatcatgac
     8281 attaacctat aaaaataggc gtatcacgag gccctttcgt c
//
