# Supplementary material for: A toolbox of Stable Integration Vectors (SIV) in the fission yeast Schizosaccharomyces pombe
Source: bioRxiv preprint, doi:10.1101/808329, version 1 (2019-10-18)
Supplement: Supplemental sequences [file 808329_file05.zip › Supplemental Sequences/Plasmid maps named/pAV0756 pHis5StuI-pact1-CRIB(gic2aa1-181)-3mCherry-BsdMX.gb]

LOCUS       Exported                9814 bp ds-DNA     circular SYN 09-SEP-2019
DEFINITION  synthetic circular DNA.
ACCESSION   .
VERSION     .
KEYWORDS    .
SOURCE      synthetic DNA construct
  ORGANISM  synthetic DNA construct
REFERENCE   1  (bases 1 to 9814)
  AUTHORS   VJESTICA Aleksandar MARTIN Sophie MAREK Magdalena
  TITLE     Direct Submission
  JOURNAL   Exported Monday, Sep 9, 2019 from SnapGene 4.3.7
            https://www.snapgene.com
FEATURES             Location/Qualifiers
     source          1..9814
                     /organism="synthetic DNA construct"
                     /mol_type="other DNA"
     misc_feature    193..667
                     /label=3''region his5
                     /note="3''region his5"
     misc_feature    668..1177
                     /label=5'region his5
                     /note="5'region his5"
     CDS             1178..1828
                     /label=his5 ORF
                     /note="his5 ORF"
     misc_feature    1829..2206
                     /label=3'region his5
                     /note="3'region his5"
     misc_feature    2262..2717
                     /label=F1 ori
                     /note="F1 ori"
     primer_bind     2857..2874
                     /label=M13 forward
                     /note="M13 forward"
     primer_bind     2884..2903
                     /label=T7
                     /note="T7"
     promoter        2932..3753
                     /label=act1 promoter
                     /note="act1 promoter"
     CDS             3754..6504
                     /codon_start=1
                     /label=CRIB-3mCherry
                     /note="CRIB-3mCherry"
                     /translation="MGGPGTSASITNTGNETMNLPQMRSIWLDEDEEAEKLYGLQAQQF
                     MGSDDEENLGITFINSDKPVLSNKKNIELPPLSPNSHPSCHHRRSNSNSAKSKESSSSS
                     SSANKTNHKKVFLKLNLLKKKLLGAQPDIRGKGISTPFDFQHISHADTRNGFQDEQLQE
                     PSSLSTEIKDDYTSSSSKRDSKLINMVSKGEEDNMAIIKEFMRFKVHMEGSVNGHEFEI
                     EGEGEGRPYEGTQTAKLKVTKGGPLPFAWDILSPQFMYGSKAYVKHPADIPDYLKLSFP
                     EGFKWERVMNFEDGGVVTVTQDSSLQDGEFIYKVKLRGTNFPSDGPVMQKKTMGWEASS
                     ERMYPEDGALKGEIKQRLKLKDGGHYDAEVKTTYKAKKPVQLPGAYNVNIKLDITSHNE
                     DYTIVEQYERAEGRHSTGGMDELYKSGASGASGSGVSKGEEDNMAIIKEFMRFKVHMEG
                     SVNGHEFEIEGEGEGRPYEGTQTAKLKVTKGGPLPFAWDILSPQFMYGSKAYVKHPADI
                     PDYLKLSFPEGFKWERVMNFEDGGVVTVTQDSSLQDGEFIYKVKLRGTNFPSDGPVMQK
                     KTMGWEASSERMYPEDGALKGEIKQRLKLKDGGHYDAEVKTTYKAKKPVQLPGAYNVNI
                     KLDITSHNEDYTIVEQYERAEGRHSTGGMDELYKAGSGSGASGSVSKGEEDNMAIIKEF
                     MRFKVHMEGSVNGHEFEIEGEGEGRPYEGTQTAKLKVTKGGPLPFAWDILSPQFMYGSK
                     AYVKHPADIPDYLKLSFPEGFKWERVMNFEDGGVVTVTQDSSLQDGEFIYKVKLRGTNF
                     PSDGPVMQKKTMGWEASSERMYPEDGALKGEIKQRLKLKDGGHYDAEVKTTYKAKKPVQ
                     LPGAYNVNIKLDITSHNEDYTIVEQYERAEGRHSTGGMDELYKSR"
     CDS             3769..4308
                     /codon_start=1
                     /label=gic2 aa2-181
                     /translation="TSASITNTGNETMNLPQMRSIWLDEDEEAEKLYGLQAQQFMGSDD
                     EENLGITFINSDKPVLSNKKNIELPPLSPNSHPSCHHRRSNSNSAKSKESSSSSSSANK
                     TNHKKVFLKLNLLKKKLLGAQPDIRGKGISTPFDFQHISHADTRNGFQDEQLQEPSSLS
                     TEIKDDYTSSSSKRDSK"
     misc_feature    4165..4263
                     /label=CRIB domain in gic2
                     /note="CRIB domain in gic2"
     CDS             4318..5025
                     /codon_start=1
                     /label=mCherry (A)
                     /note="mCherry (A)"
                     /translation="MVSKGEEDNMAIIKEFMRFKVHMEGSVNGHEFEIEGEGEGRPYEG
                     TQTAKLKVTKGGPLPFAWDILSPQFMYGSKAYVKHPADIPDYLKLSFPEGFKWERVMNF
                     EDGGVVTVTQDSSLQDGEFIYKVKLRGTNFPSDGPVMQKKTMGWEASSERMYPEDGALK
                     GEIKQRLKLKDGGHYDAEVKTTYKAKKPVQLPGAYNVNIKLDITSHNEDYTIVEQYERA
                     EGRHSTGGMDELYK"
     CDS             5056..5760
                     /codon_start=1
                     /label=mCherry (B)
                     /note="mCherry (B)"
                     /translation="VSKGEEDNMAIIKEFMRFKVHMEGSVNGHEFEIEGEGEGRPYEGT
                     QTAKLKVTKGGPLPFAWDILSPQFMYGSKAYVKHPADIPDYLKLSFPEGFKWERVMNFE
                     DGGVVTVTQDSSLQDGEFIYKVKLRGTNFPSDGPVMQKKTMGWEASSERMYPEDGALKG
                     EIKQRLKLKDGGHYDAEVKTTYKAKKPVQLPGAYNVNIKLDITSHNEDYTIVEQYERAE
                     GRHSTGGMDELYK"
     CDS             5791..6501
                     /codon_start=1
                     /label=mCherry (C)
                     /note="mCherry (C)"
                     /translation="VSKGEEDNMAIIKEFMRFKVHMEGSVNGHEFEIEGEGEGRPYEGT
                     QTAKLKVTKGGPLPFAWDILSPQFMYGSKAYVKHPADIPDYLKLSFPEGFKWERVMNFE
                     DGGVVTVTQDSSLQDGEFIYKVKLRGTNFPSDGPVMQKKTMGWEASSERMYPEDGALKG
                     EIKQRLKLKDGGHYDAEVKTTYKAKKPVQLPGAYNVNIKLDITSHNEDYTIVEQYERAE
                     GRHSTGGMDELYKSR"
     misc_feature    6559..6901
                     /label=Ashbya gossypii TEF promoter
                     /note="Ashbya gossypii TEF promoter"
     CDS             6902..7294
                     /codon_start=1
                     /label=Bsd ORF
                     /note="Bsd ORF"
                     /translation="MPLSQEESTLIERATATINSIPISEDYSVASAALSSDGRIFTGVN
                     VYHFTGGPCAELVVLGTAAAAAAGNLTCIVAIGNENRGILSPCGRCRQVLLDLHPGIKA
                     IVKDSDGQPTAVGIRELLPSGYVWEG"
     misc_feature    7295..7497
                     /label=Ashbya gossypii TEF terminator
                     /note="Ashbya gossypii TEF terminator"
     primer_bind     complement(7552..7571)
                     /label=T3
                     /note="T3"
     primer_bind     complement(7589..7609)
                     /label=M13 reverse
                     /note="M13 reverse"
     protein_bind    complement(7615..7637)
                     /label=lacO
                     /note="lacO"
     promoter        complement(7641..7671)
                     /label=lac promoter
                     /note="lac promoter"
     rep_origin      complement(7977..8605)
                     /direction=LEFT
                     /label=ColE1 origin
                     /note="ColE1 origin"
     CDS             complement(8754..9614)
                     /label=AmpR
                     /note="AmpR"
     promoter        complement(9615..9719)
                     /label=AmpR promoter
                     /note="AmpR promoter"
ORIGIN
        1 tcgcgcgttt cggtgatgac ggtgaaaacc tctgacacat gcagctcccg gagacggtca
       61 cagcttgtct gtaagcggat gccgggagca gacaagcccg tcagggcgcg tcagcgggtg
      121 ttggcgggtg tcggggctgg cttaactatg cggcatcaga gcagattgta ctgagagtgc
      181 accataaccg ggatggaacg attgaatact gtgctactct ttatgtaata taacgaattc
      241 aactgttcaa cgtatgtgac tgctctctgc ttctcggtat atatttactt gaaggaatta
      301 atttttcttt gccaatggtc tcttttacca attgcagtct ggcttaaagc aatgaggttg
      361 taattaaatg gcttgagacc tagaacaaac accttttaca atccttgttt actggttttg
      421 atagtaaatt cggttcgctt gtggtgtaca ttatattttt taggctagtc gtgatttttt
      481 gataatatca atattcttag atttgagaca ttcatgcttt ttaatttgat caatcgtttg
      541 tatcttcatt aattagtagg tggtttgata gaacatttag ttgcttgttt gactacaaat
      601 atctgcagaa tggattcggt taataaaaaa aatgtttgag gaattaattt tcgctttgga
      661 gtggaggcct caattcgatg ttgcagattt tacaagtttt taaaatgtat ttcattatta
      721 ctttttatat gcctaataaa aaagccatag tttaatctat agataacttt ttttccagtg
      781 cactaacgga cgttacattc ccatacaaaa ctgcgtagtt aaagctaagg aaaagttaat
      841 atcatgttaa ttaaatacgc tatttacaat aagacattga actcatttat atcgttgaat
      901 atgaataacc aatttcagcg aatttttaac aaacatcgtt cacctcgttt aaggatatct
      961 tgtgtatggg gtgttgactt gctttatcga ataattaccg tacctgtaat tggcttgctg
     1021 gatatagcgg tagtctaata tctagcaaaa atcttttggg tgaaaaggct tgcaatttca
     1081 cgacaccgaa ctatttgtca ttttttaata aggaagtttt ccataaattc ctgtaattct
     1141 cggttgatct aattgaaaag agtagttttg catcacgatg aggagggctt ttgtagaaag
     1201 aaatacgaac gaaacgaaaa tcagcgttgc catcgctttg gacaaagctc ccttacctga
     1261 agagtcgaat tttattgatg aacttataac ttccaagcat gcaaaccaaa agggagaaca
     1321 agtaatccaa gtagacacgg gaattggatt cttggatcac atgtatcatg cactggctaa
     1381 acatgcaggc tggagcttac gactttactc aagaggtgat ttaatcatcg atgatcatca
     1441 cactgcagaa gatactgcta ttgcacttgg tattgcattc aagcaggcta tgggtaactt
     1501 tgccggcgtt aaaagatttg gacatgctta ttgtccactt gacgaagctc tttctagaag
     1561 cgtagttgac ttgtcgggac ggccctatgc tgttatcgat ttgggattaa agcgtgaaaa
     1621 ggttggggaa ttgtcctgtg aaatgatccc tcacttacta tattcctttt cggtagcagc
     1681 tggaattact ttgcatgtta cctgcttata tggtagtaat gaccatcatc gtgctgaaag
     1741 cgcttttaaa tctctggctg ttgccatgcg cgcggctact agtcttactg gaagttctga
     1801 agtcccaagc acgaagggag tgttgtaaag atgaattgga ttatgtcagg aaaagaacga
     1861 caattttgca tccaaattgt ctaaatttta gagttgcttg aaaacaatag aaccttactt
     1921 gctttataat tacgttaatt agaagcgtta tctcgtgaag gaatatagta cgtagccgta
     1981 taaattgaat tgaatgttca gcttatagaa tagagacact ttgctgttca atgcgtcgtc
     2041 acttaccata ctcactttat tatacgactt taagtataaa ctccgcggtt atggtaaaat
     2101 taatgatgca caaacgtccg attccatatg ggtacactac aattaaatac ttttaagtaa
     2161 cgctgatttc ttatttttta tccttggtgt atttattgtt tataccgcta gggcggtgtg
     2221 aaataccgca cagatgcgta aggagaaaat accgcatcag gaaattgtaa gcgttaatat
     2281 tttgttaaaa ttcgcgttaa atttttgtta aatcagctca ttttttaacc aataggccga
     2341 aatcggcaaa atcccttata aatcaaaaga atagaccgag atagggttga gtgttgttcc
     2401 agtttggaac aagagtccac tattaaagaa cgtggactcc aacgtcaaag gnnnnnnnnn
     2461 nnnnnnnnnn nnnnnnnnnn nnnnnnnnnn nnnnnnnnnn tnnnnnnnnn nnnnnnnnnn
     2521 nnnnnnnnnn nnnnnnnnnn nnnnnnnnnn nnnnnnnnnn nnnnnnnnnn nnnnnnnnnn
     2581 nnnnnnnnnn nngnnnnnnn nnnnnnnnnn nnnnnnnnnn nnnnnnnnnn nnnnnnnnnn
     2641 nnnnnnnnnn nnnnnnnnnn nnnnnnnnnn nnnnnnnnnn nnnnnnnnnn nnnnnnnnnn
     2701 nnnnnnnnnn nnnnnnncca ttcgccattc aggctgcgca actgttggga agggcgatcg
     2761 gtgcgggcct cttcgctatt acgccagctg gcgaaagggg gatgtgctgc aaggcgatta
     2821 agttgggtaa cgccagggtt ttcccagtca cgacgttgta aaacgacggc cagtgagcgc
     2881 gcgtaatacg actcactata gggcgaattg ggtaccgggc cccccctcga ggatctacga
     2941 taatgagacg gtgtttgggt tgtttttact gaatttttct tttattttat gacatcttaa
     3001 tttttatgtt aatgattatt cttatacttt tatctatctt tgattaaaac taatattcat
     3061 tcttttgatc actaattatt tttatagtat acgattcaac ccaactataa tacattgtat
     3121 caagagaaat ttttaattag atgtaattta atagccattt gataaaaaaa aattaccttt
     3181 ttttttgcta gtgttaaatt attgatcata acaatgtcga atgaatacta ataaaatagg
     3241 gacacgcgag ttgcaaatac ttgaaatacc tttgaagatt tgtctgtgaa ttttgataag
     3301 atttttatga ccatctcttt tatattcgat atcgtgaact ttcattttct tttgtttttt
     3361 gcttttcaag ttaaataacg cggaaattat atttccttat atgtttataa gagcttttaa
     3421 aggatttgct atatcgctta cagtactaca accggttgct caatgttatc cgtttccgcg
     3481 gtcttcttcc gtgcgcattc tgccgtgaag tgctaacgct gtgtgtggct ttatcaaaaa
     3541 agtggctcaa atatagcaat ttcatacata tttaaacacc cattatactt aaatgtatat
     3601 tttaaaatat ataagagatt ttcactgtat aactgtgtat cttatctata tgtaatcaac
     3661 ggcttcatac cacctcagcc agccgtgtta taacttaccg tttaccaact acattttttg
     3721 taacgaacca aaaaaccctc aaaagacaag accatgggag gtcccgggac tagtgcaagt
     3781 attaccaata ctggaaacga aaccatgaac cttccacaga tgcggtcgat ttggctggat
     3841 gaagatgaag aagctgaaaa actctacggt ctgcaggccc agcaattcat gggatctgat
     3901 gatgaagaaa acctaggcat tactttcatc aacagcgata aacctgtgct gagtaacaag
     3961 aaaaacattg agttgcctcc actttcacca aattcacatc cgtcttgcca ccacaggaga
     4021 agtaattcta actctgcaaa gtctaaagaa tcatcgtcat catcgtccag cgccaacaag
     4081 acaaatcaca aaaaggtttt ccttaagctt aatttgttga agaaaaagtt gcttggtgcc
     4141 caaccggaca taagaggtaa aggtatctcc acaccatttg attttcaaca tatttcacat
     4201 gctgacacta gaaatggatt ccaagatgag caattgcagg aaccttcatc gctgtccaca
     4261 gagattaagg acgactatac ctcctcctca agcaagcggg attcgaaatt aattaatatg
     4321 gtttcaaaag gcgaggaaga caatatggcc attataaagg aattcatgcg atttaaggtc
     4381 catatggagg gttcagtcaa tggccacgaa ttcgaaattg agggagaagg cgagggccgt
     4441 ccatatgagg gcacccaaac tgcaaagttg aaagtcacta agggaggccc cttaccattt
     4501 gcctgggaca tcttatcacc ccaattcatg tatggctcta aggcatatgt caagcatccc
     4561 gctgacatac ccgattactt gaaattatca ttccccgaag gcttcaaatg ggagcgtgta
     4621 atgaatttcg aagacggcgg cgttgtaacc gtcactcaag actcaagttt gcaagacggt
     4681 gaattcatat ataaggtcaa attgcgtgga accaactttc cctctgacgg acccgtcatg
     4741 caaaagaaaa ctatgggatg ggaggccagt tctgaaagaa tgtaccccga agacggcgct
     4801 cttaaaggcg agatcaaaca gcgtcttaaa ttgaaggatg gcggtcacta tgacgcagaa
     4861 gtcaagacca cttataaggc aaaaaagccc gtccaattac caggcgccta caatgttaac
     4921 ataaaattgg acatcacttc acataacgaa gactatacca tcgttgagca atacgaaaga
     4981 gccgagggcc gtcattcaac cggcggtatg gacgaacttt acaaaagtgg agcatcaggc
     5041 gcctccggtt ctggagtaag taaaggtgaa gaggacaaca tggcaataat caaagaattt
     5101 atgcgtttca aggtacacat ggaaggaagt gttaatggac atgagttcga gatagaaggc
     5161 gaaggtgaag gaagacccta cgagggtaca cagacagcca aattaaaagt aacaaaaggc
     5221 ggtccacttc ccttcgcttg ggacatactt agtcctcagt ttatgtatgg atcaaaagcc
     5281 tacgttaagc acccagcaga tatccctgat tatcttaagc ttagtttccc tgagggattt
     5341 aaatgggaaa gagtcatgaa cttcgaggat ggtggagtag tcactgtaac acaagatagt
     5401 tctcttcagg acggagagtt tatctataaa gttaagctta gaggcactaa cttcccatca
     5461 gatggccctg taatgcaaaa aaagacaatg ggctgggagg cttcatcaga gcgaatgtat
     5521 cctgaagatg gagcattgaa gggtgagata aagcaaagat tgaaattaaa agacggagga
     5581 cactacgatg ccgaagttaa aacaacatac aaggccaaga aacctgtaca acttcccggt
     5641 gcatataacg taaacatcaa gttagatata acaagtcata atgaggacta cactatagta
     5701 gaacaatatg agcgagctga gggaagacac agtactggag gaatggatga attgtataag
     5761 gcaggctcag gttccggtgc atctggcagt gtctctaagg gagaggagga taatatggct
     5821 atcattaaag agttcatgag attcaaagtt catatggaag gctctgtaaa cggtcacgag
     5881 tttgaaatcg aaggtgaggg agagggtcga ccttacgaag gaactcaaac cgctaaactt
     5941 aaggttacca agggtggacc tttgcctttc gcatgggata ttttgtctcc acaatttatg
     6001 tacggtagta aggcttacgt aaaacatcct gccgatattc cagactactt aaagttgtct
     6061 tttccagaag gttttaagtg ggagcgagtt atgaactttg aagatggagg tgtcgttaca
     6121 gttacccagg actcttcatt acaggatggc gaatttattt acaaggtaaa gttacgaggt
     6181 acaaattttc ctagtgatgg tccagttatg cagaagaaga ccatgggttg ggaagcatct
     6241 agtgaacgta tgtatccaga ggacggtgcc ttaaagggag aaattaaaca acgattaaag
     6301 cttaaggacg gtggccatta tgatgctgag gtaaagacta cctacaaagc taaaaaacca
     6361 gttcagttgc ctggagctta caacgtcaat attaaacttg atattacctc tcacaacgag
     6421 gattatacaa ttgtcgaaca gtacgagcgt gcagaaggtc gacattctac aggtggcatg
     6481 gatgagttat acaagtcgcg ataaggcgcg ccagatctgt ttagcttgcc tcgtccccgc
     6541 cgggtcaccc ggccagcgac atggaggccc agaataccct ccttgacagt cttgacgtgc
     6601 gcagctcagg ggcatgatgt gactgtcgcc cgtacattta gcccatacat ccccatgtat
     6661 aatcatttgc atccatacat tttgatggcc gcacggcgcg aagcaaaaat tacggctcct
     6721 cgctgcagac ctgcgagcag ggaaacgctc ccctcacaga cgcgttgaat tgtccccacg
     6781 ccgcgcccct gtagagaaat ataaaaggtt aggatttgcc actgaggttc ttctttcata
     6841 tacttccttt taaaatcttg ctaggataca gttctcacat cacatccgaa cataaacaac
     6901 catgcctttg tctcaagaag aatccaccct cattgaaaga gcaacggcta caatcaacag
     6961 catccccatc tctgaagact acagcgtcgc cagcgcagct ctctctagcg acggccgcat
     7021 cttcactggt gtcaatgtat atcattttac tgggggacct tgtgcagaac tcgtggtgct
     7081 gggcactgct gctgctgcgg cagctggcaa cctgacttgt atcgtcgcga tcggaaatga
     7141 gaacaggggc atcttgagcc cctgcggacg gtgtcgacag gtgcttctcg atctgcatcc
     7201 tgggatcaaa gcgatagtga aggacagtga tggacagccg acggcagttg ggattcgtga
     7261 attgctgccc tctggttatg tgtgggaggg ctaatcagta ctgacaataa aaagattctt
     7321 gttttcaaga acttgtcatt tgtatagttt ttttatattg tagttgttct attttaatca
     7381 aatgttagcg tgatttatat tttttttcgc ctcgacatca tctgcccaga tgcgaagtta
     7441 agtgcgcaga aagtaatatc atgcgtcaat cgtatgtgaa tgctggtcgc tatactgctg
     7501 tcgattcgat actaacgccg ccatccagtt taaacgagct ccagcttttg ttccctttag
     7561 tgagggttaa ttgcgcgctt ggcgtaatca tggtcatagc tgtttcctgt gtgaaattgt
     7621 tatccgctca caattccaca caacatacga gccggaagca taaagtgtaa agcctggggt
     7681 gcctaatgag tgagctaact cacattaatt gcgttgcgct cactgcccgc tttccagtcg
     7741 ggaaacctgt cgtgccagct gcattaatga atcggccaac gcgcggggag aggcggtttg
     7801 cgtattgggc gctcttccgc ttcctcgctc actgactcgc tgcgctcggt cgttcggctg
     7861 cggcgagcgg tatcagctca ctcaaaggcg gtaatacggt tatccacaga atcaggggat
     7921 aacgcaggaa agaacatgtg agcaaaaggc cagcaaaagg ccaggaaccg taaaaaggcc
     7981 gcgttgctgg cgtttttcca taggctccgc ccccctgacg agcatcacaa aaatcgacgc
     8041 tcaagtcaga ggtggcgaaa cccgacagga ctataaagat accaggcgtt tccccctgga
     8101 agctccctcg tgcgctctcc tgttccgacc ctgccgctta ccggatacct gtccgccttt
     8161 ctcccttcgg gaagcgtggc gctttctcat agctcacgct gtaggtatct cagttcggtg
     8221 taggtcgttc gctccaagct gggctgtgtg cacgaacccc ccgttcagcc cgaccgctgc
     8281 gccttatccg gtaactatcg tcttgagtcc aacccggtaa gacacgactt atcgccactg
     8341 gcagcagcca ctggtaacag gattagcaga gcgaggtatg taggcggtgc tacagagttc
     8401 ttgaagtggt ggcctaacta cggctacact agaagaacag tatttggtat ctgcgctctg
     8461 ctgaagccag ttaccttcgg aaaaagagtt ggtagctctt gatccggcaa acaaaccacc
     8521 gctggtagcg gtggtttttt tgtttgcaag cagcagatta cgcgcagaaa aaaaggatct
     8581 caagaagatc ctttgatctt ttctacgggg tctgacgctc agtggaacga aaactcacgt
     8641 taagggattt tggtcatgag attatcaaaa aggatcttca cctagatcct tttaaattaa
     8701 aaatgaagtt ttaaatcaat ctaaagtata tatgagtaaa cttggtctga cagttaccaa
     8761 tgcttaatca gtgaggcacc tatctcagcg atctgtctat ttcgttcatc catagttgcc
     8821 tgactccccg tcgtgtagat aactacgata cgggagggct taccatctgg ccccagtgct
     8881 gcaatgatac cgcgagaccc acgctcaccg gctccagatt tatcagcaat aaaccagcca
     8941 gccggaaggg ccgagcgcag aagtggtcct gcaactttat ccgcctccat ccagtctatt
     9001 aattgttgcc gggaagctag agtaagtagt tcgccagtta atagtttgcg caacgttgtt
     9061 gccattgcta caggcatcgt ggtgtcacgc tcgtcgtttg gtatggcttc attcagctcc
     9121 ggttcccaac gatcaaggcg agttacatga tcccccatgt tgtgcaaaaa agcggttagc
     9181 tccttcggtc ctccgatcgt tgtcagaagt aagttggccg cagtgttatc actcatggtt
     9241 atggcagcac tgcataattc tcttactgtc atgccatccg taagatgctt ttctgtgact
     9301 ggtgagtact caaccaagtc attctgagaa tagtgtatgc ggcgaccgag ttgctcttgc
     9361 ccggcgtcaa tacgggataa taccgcgcca catagcagaa ctttaaaagt gctcatcatt
     9421 ggaaaacgtt cttcggggcg aaaactctca aggatcttac cgctgttgag atccagttcg
     9481 atgtaaccca ctcgtgcacc caactgatct tcagcatctt ttactttcac cagcgtttct
     9541 gggtgagcaa aaacaggaag gcaaaatgcc gcaaaaaagg gaataagggc gacacggaaa
     9601 tgttgaatac tcatactctt cctttttcaa tattattgaa gcatttatca gggttattgt
     9661 ctcatgagcg gatacatatt tgaatgtatt tagaaaaata aacaaatagg ggttccgcgc
     9721 acatttcccc gaaaagtgcc acctgacgtc taagaaacca ttattatcat gacattaacc
     9781 tataaaaata ggcgtatcac gaggcccttt cgtc
//
