# Supplementary material for: A toolbox of Stable Integration Vectors (SIV) in the fission yeast Schizosaccharomyces pombe
Source: bioRxiv preprint, doi:10.1101/808329, version 1 (2019-10-18)
Supplement: Supplemental sequences [file 808329_file05.zip › Supplemental Sequences/Plasmid maps named/pAV0762 pAde6PmeI-Pmam1-mCherry-termScADH-kanMX.gb]

LOCUS       Exported                9797 bp ds-DNA     circular SYN 09-SEP-2019
DEFINITION  synthetic circular DNA
ACCESSION   .
VERSION     .
KEYWORDS    .
SOURCE      synthetic DNA construct
  ORGANISM  synthetic DNA construct
REFERENCE   1  (bases 1 to 9797)
  AUTHORS   VJESTICA Aleksandar MARTIN Sophie MAREK Magdalena
  TITLE     Direct Submission
  JOURNAL   Exported Monday, Sep 9, 2019 from SnapGene 4.3.7
            https://www.snapgene.com
FEATURES             Location/Qualifiers
     source          1..9797
                     /organism="synthetic DNA construct"
                     /mol_type="other DNA"
     misc_feature    193..567
                     /label=3''region ade6
                     /note="3''region ade6"
     misc_feature    568..836
                     /label=5'region ade6
                     /note="5'region ade6"
     CDS             837..2495
                     /label=ORF ade6
                     /note="ORF ade6"
     misc_feature    2496..2641
                     /label=3'region ade6
                     /note="3'region ade6"
     misc_feature    2697..3152
                     /label=F1 ori
                     /note="F1 ori"
     misc_feature    3025..3152
                     /label=F1 ori
                     /note="F1 ori"
     primer_bind     3292..3309
                     /label=M13 forward
                     /note="M13 forward"
     primer_bind     3319..3338
                     /label=T7
                     /note="T7"
     misc_feature    3368..5118
                     /label=pmam1* promoter
                     /note="pmam1* promoter (SphI site mutated)"
     misc_feature    4787
                     /label=point mutation to remove the SphI site
                     /note="point mutation to remove the SphI site"
     misc_feature    5125..5133
                     /label=START-Ala-Ser-
                     /note="START-Ala-Ser-"
     misc_feature    5134..5838
                     /label=mCherry [*]
     misc_feature    5850..6078
                     /label=terminator ScADH1
                     /note="terminator ScADH1"
     misc_feature    6125..6467
                     /label=Ashbya gossypii TEF promoter
                     /note="Ashbya gossypii TEF promoter"
     CDS             6468..7277
                     /codon_start=1
                     /label=kanMX ORF
                     /note="kanMX ORF"
                     /translation="MGKEKTHVSRPRLNSNMDADLYGYKWARDNVGQSGATIYRLYGKP
                     DAPELFLKHGKGSVANDVTDEMVRLNWLTEFMPLPTIKHFIRTPDDAWLLTTAIPGKTA
                     FQVLEEYPDSGENIVDALAVFLRRLHSIPVCNCPFNSDRVFRLAQAQSRMNNGLVDASD
                     FDDERNGWPVEQVWKEMHKLLPFSPDSVVTHGDFSLDNLIFDEGKLIGCIDVGRVGIAD
                     RYQDLAILWNCLGEFSPSLQKRLFQKYGIDNPDMNKLQFHLMLDEFF"
     misc_feature    7278..7480
                     /label=Ashbya gossypii TEF terminator
                     /note="Ashbya gossypii TEF terminator"
     primer_bind     complement(7535..7554)
                     /label=T3
                     /note="T3"
     primer_bind     complement(7572..7592)
                     /label=M13 reverse
                     /note="M13 reverse"
     protein_bind    complement(7598..7620)
                     /label=lacO
                     /note="lacO"
     rep_origin      complement(7960..8588)
                     /direction=LEFT
                     /label=ColE1 origin
                     /note="ColE1 origin"
     CDS             complement(8737..9597)
                     /label=AmpR
                     /note="AmpR"
     promoter        complement(9598..9702)
                     /label=AmpR promoter
                     /note="AmpR promoter"
ORIGIN
        1 tcgcgcgttt cggtgatgac ggtgaaaacc tctgacacat gcagctcccg gagacggtca
       61 cagcttgtct gtaagcggat gccgggagca gacaagcccg tcagggcgcg tcagcgggtg
      121 ttggcgggtg tcggggctgg cttaactatg cggcatcaga gcagattgta ctgagagtgc
      181 accataaccg ggagaatcct gaataatgtg ctgtgaagca gttgaaagaa aattaaagaa
      241 cccaatataa tatgctataa agcaatcaaa aaataatagt aagaaaccca aataaaaccc
      301 cgttgaccat gttcccaatt aaattaacgc atattaatgc aaaaaatgca atattaagac
      361 tagttattaa accgataatt agtcttcaat tattaaaaga tgtagttgat ttgtattatc
      421 tttcaattgc taattctaaa tatattggag aattcaatga gtttatgcat tgaagtttaa
      481 gataacattg gcgctgattg cagcaaaagt aatcacgcat atagctgtag gaccaaaacg
      541 atcatcatat cggaccgcat tatgtttaaa cgttgcttta tatatggata acgacatata
      601 catttatttc ttgaaaaaat agcaaagcta tattgatttt agcgtatgct gctttaaagt
      661 tgcatttcac aatgcttgga aatgtaacga tgacagaatt aatacgatgc aaaactcaaa
      721 taataaactg cgcactaact cactacaata aacaactttg aaaaaaagat tcgttttttc
      781 aacatttacc atctcattaa gctgagctgc caaggtatat acatacttca tcgaatatga
      841 gcgaaaaaca ggttgtaggg atccttggag gtggtcaatt gggccgaatg atggtagagg
      901 cagcccatcg cttaaacatc aaatgcatca tcttggatgc agcaaattct cctgccaaac
      961 aaattgatgg aggacgtgag cacattgatg catcatttac tgaccccgat gcaattgttg
     1021 aactgtctaa gaagtgcacg ttattaacaa ctgaaattga gcatattaac actgatgcct
     1081 tggcagccgt tacgaaatct gttgctgttg aaccctctcc tgcaactctg cgatgcattc
     1141 aagacaaata tcttcaaaaa cagcatttac aggtttttaa gattgcactt cctgaatttt
     1201 gcgatgcacc tgaccaggaa agtgttgaaa aagcaggcca agagtttggt tatccttttg
     1261 tactgaaaag taaaacattg gcttacgacg gtcgtggaaa ttacgttgtt catcaaccat
     1321 ctgagattcc tactgccatc aaagcacttg gtgatcgtcc gctttatgtt gaaaagttcg
     1381 ttcctttctc catggaaatt gcagtgatgg tagtacgcag tttagacgga aaagtttatg
     1441 cttatcctac aactgagacc attcaaaagg ataatgtttg tcatttagta tatgcccctg
     1501 ctcgtcttcc cttctcaatt caacagcgtg ctcaaaccct tgccatggat gcggtgcgca
     1561 cttttgaagg cgctggtata tatggtgtag agatgtttgt tttgcaagat ggtgagacca
     1621 ttttactcaa cgaaattgct cctcggcctc acaattcagg tcactacacc attgaagctt
     1681 gcccaacttc tcagtttgaa gctcacttac gggccatatg tggtcttcct ttcagcgaaa
     1741 tcaacaccca actctcgact tccacaactc atgcgttgat ggtaaatatt ttaggtactg
     1801 atgatcctga ttatgtttca aagatcgcta aacgttctct gtccattccc ggtgcaactt
     1861 tgcatcttta tggtaaagct gaatctagaa agggtcgcaa gatgggacac gttaccatca
     1921 tttctgattc acctcaagaa tgtgaacgta ggtatcagat gcttcttgac gtcaaagatc
     1981 ctgtcgaatc acctgttgtt ggtattatca tgggttcgga ttctgattta agcaagatga
     2041 aagatgctgc cgtcatttta gatgaattca aggtgcctta cgaacttact attgtttcag
     2101 ctcaccgcac accagatcgc atggttactt atgctcgtac cgcagcttca agagggttgc
     2161 gtgtgattat tgctggtgct ggtggtgccg ctcatttgcc tggtatggtt gctgcaatga
     2221 cacctcttcc agtaatcggc gttcctgtaa aaggaagcac tcttgacgga gttgactctc
     2281 ttcactctat tgttcagatg cctcgaggtg tccctgtcgc cactgttgct atcaataata
     2341 gccaaaatgc cggtatttta gcctgtcgta tacttgctac atttcaaccc tcccttttgg
     2401 ctgctatgga gagctttatg gacaatatga aagagattgt tttagaaaag gctgataaat
     2461 tagaaaaagt tggttggaaa aattattctg cataggcgac catagacata actgttaaat
     2521 gattttgctt gctttttgtt ttaaataata ttttattttg aaattctaga ttgtaaaatg
     2581 tattctaaaa agtgattaaa aattaaaaat aaaaaccccc cgaataatgt gctgcgacgc
     2641 agctagggcg gtgtgaaata ccgcacagat gcgtaaggag aaaataccgc atcaggaaat
     2701 tgtaagcgtt aatattttgt taaaattcgc gttaaatttt tgttaaatca gctcattttt
     2761 taaccaatag gccgaaatcg gcaaaatccc ttataaatca aaagaataga ccgagatagg
     2821 gttgagtgtt gttccagttt ggaacaagag tccactatta aagaacgtgg actccaacgt
     2881 caaaggnnnn nnnnnnnnnn nnnnnnnnnn nnnnnnnnnn nnnnnnnnnn nnnnntnnnn
     2941 nnnnnnnnnn nnnnnnnnnn nnnnnnnnnn nnnnnnnnnn nnnnnnnnnn nnnnnnnnnn
     3001 nnnnnnnnnn nnnnnnnnnn nnnnnnngnn nnnnnnnnnn nnnnnnnnnn nnnnnnnnnn
     3061 nnnnnnnnnn nnnnnnnnnn nnnnnnnnnn nnnnnnnnnn nnnnnnnnnn nnnnnnnnnn
     3121 nnnnnnnnnn nnnnnnnnnn nnnnnnnnnn nnccattcgc cattcaggct gcgcaactgt
     3181 tgggaagggc gatcggtgcg ggcctcttcg ctattacgcc agctggcgaa agggggatgt
     3241 gctgcaaggc gattaagttg ggtaacgcca gggttttccc agtcacgacg ttgtaaaacg
     3301 acggccagtg agcgcgcgta atacgactca ctatagggcg aattgggtac cgggcccgct
     3361 agcatgcgag ctttgcgtaa ttatgtacgg cgtcctggga tagtcgctgt ttgttaaaaa
     3421 aaaggtgatt cgcaactgat gtatgcagat ggcgatgaga aagtagagag aggtagtgaa
     3481 aaaagataat gaaatataga gaactacgta acgctccaca atagaacaaa taccgtgcac
     3541 taaagtttca agaaatttcc gcttcaatag gaaagaataa acaaattaga atggtttgtt
     3601 ggtacgggag aaagccgatt acgaacagtc aaggcaatga ttttgattga tatgatcaac
     3661 caattttgat tttactaatt caaaatgaaa tcctattaat ttcaatcgat agctcgcccc
     3721 ttttacttac aattttttga aagatgttgt tgggggatga aaagaggaga aatcgaaagc
     3781 aaacaactgg cacaatatag ccgcgaaaaa aaattttttt aatgtaaata taccgcgtta
     3841 cttgaccttc ctttataagt aaatttttag tcctgtgatc ttccgaggca gcatgtgccg
     3901 tttgcataat ttatgaccaa atccgttacc cacatatatc atttgtttgc cttgagcacc
     3961 ccggataaaa ggttgaagag ttggtttccc gatatatggt ccttacacta aagtaaagga
     4021 tgctcagtaa gcttctcccg tctagactgg aaatagcgca aaaatcattt ggtatgtata
     4081 atcaaatatt acggaacgga gtacgactta aattaattct attaacaaat tgaaagcgca
     4141 tagctctttc agatatgaaa gtgaagcaga aggtgagcat tattcgcact tagcaacaga
     4201 aaatttgtaa ctgacgacct tgcaaaggct tgtaaggtga gctaagttcc gcttccgtct
     4261 acggttctta ccgttcttct cctcgtttcc gtgcgatgcg gtaccgtgta aaggcatacc
     4321 ccgtcttttt ctataactat tttaacgaaa cttgttgaag cttaatcctc acgagttttc
     4381 cgtttgggta tttcgtgtgg tttcggatgt ttcaaaagtt tggggtaatc gacatttgtc
     4441 cgttccccag atttctgaag ataatgttaa ggcttaccga atcaataacc tgacgtgttc
     4501 attcgtacat gtgccattgt tgttgacaaa gaattaaccc catttacaag tatggtgcgg
     4561 acaaccaatt actatatttt taccaaggtg gtcctccaac aaacgaatcc gttcaacgac
     4621 ttgggtcacc ttatataggt tgatttgcaa gaagttttgc ttattccatc tttggacggt
     4681 tgtagcacat aagatgtcca tgttagtacc caaataaagt attttgtttt agtttagata
     4741 attatataaa attaaaacta acttatccaa cttaagcgtg tcagcaatgc aatcaagaac
     4801 tgctattatt tatttacacc ttgacgagta caccacttgt cattcatttt cgtaactttc
     4861 gggagctact ttgaggttgt tcctttcatt cttttttttt tataaattta gttcctttgt
     4921 tatattttat tttattgtaa tctaacttct gcatcttcta tcaaagggat atttcccatt
     4981 gtgctgagta cacaatgggc ctttgttagg tactctccat tgttgtccac catacaaaat
     5041 gaagggcttg tcctctcttc agacaccatt cggtgcggtt tctttggcaa agaatcactc
     5101 tttggatttt gttttttaga attcatggca agcgtgagca agggcgagga ggataacatg
     5161 gccatcatca aggagttcat gcgcttcaag gtgcacatgg agggctccgt gaacggccac
     5221 gagttcgaga tcgagggcga gggcgagggc cgcccctacg agggcaccca gaccgccaag
     5281 ctgaaggtga ccaagggtgg ccccctgccc ttcgcctggg acatcctgtc ccctcagttc
     5341 atgtacggct ccaaggccta cgtgaagcac cccgccgaca tccccgacta cttgaagctg
     5401 tccttccccg agggcttcaa gtgggagcgc gtgatgaact tcgaggacgg cggcgtggtg
     5461 accgtgaccc aggactcctc cctgcaggac ggcgagttca tctacaaggt gaagctgcgc
     5521 ggcaccaact tcccctccga cggccccgta atgcagaaga agaccatggg ctgggaggcc
     5581 tcctccgagc ggatgtaccc cgaggacggc gccctgaagg gcgagatcaa gcagaggctg
     5641 aagctgaagg acggcggcca ctacgacgct gaggtcaaga ccacctacaa ggccaagaag
     5701 cccgtgcagc tgcccggcgc ctacaacgtc aacatcaagt tggacatcac ctcccacaac
     5761 gaggactaca ccatcgtgga acagtacgaa cgcgccgagg gccgccactc caccggcggc
     5821 atggacgagc tgtacaagta aggcgcgcca cttctaaata agcgaatttc ttatgattta
     5881 tgatttttat tattaaataa gttataaaaa aaataagtgt atacaaattt taaagtgact
     5941 cttaggtttt aaaacgaaaa ttcttattct tgagtaactc tttcctgtag gtcaggttgc
     6001 tttctcaggt atagtatgag gtcgctctta ttgaccacac ctctaccggc agatccgcta
     6061 gggataacag ggtaatatag atctgtttag cttgcctcgt ccccgccggg tcacccggcc
     6121 agcgacatgg aggcccagaa taccctcctt gacagtcttg acgtgcgcag ctcaggggca
     6181 tgatgtgact gtcgcccgta catttagccc atacatcccc atgtataatc atttgcatcc
     6241 atacattttg atggccgcac ggcgcgaagc aaaaattacg gctcctcgct gcagacctgc
     6301 gagcagggaa acgctcccct cacagacgcg ttgaattgtc cccacgccgc gcccctgtag
     6361 agaaatataa aaggttagga tttgccactg aggttcttct ttcatatact tccttttaaa
     6421 atcttgctag gatacagttc tcacatcaca tccgaacata aacaaccatg ggtaaggaaa
     6481 agactcacgt ttcgaggccg cgattaaatt ccaacatgga tgctgattta tatgggtata
     6541 aatgggctcg cgataatgtc gggcaatcag gtgcgacaat ctatcgattg tatgggaagc
     6601 ccgatgcgcc agagttgttt ctgaaacatg gcaaaggtag cgttgccaat gatgttacag
     6661 atgagatggt cagactaaac tggctgacgg aatttatgcc tcttccgacc atcaagcatt
     6721 ttatccgtac tcctgatgat gcatggttac tcaccactgc gatccccggc aaaacagcat
     6781 tccaggtatt agaagaatat cctgattcag gtgaaaatat tgttgatgcg ctggcagtgt
     6841 tcctgcgccg gttgcattcg attcctgttt gtaattgtcc ttttaacagc gatcgcgtat
     6901 ttcgtctcgc tcaggcgcaa tcacgaatga ataacggttt ggttgatgcg agtgattttg
     6961 atgacgagcg taatggctgg cctgttgaac aagtctggaa agaaatgcat aagcttttgc
     7021 cattctcacc ggattcagtc gtcactcatg gtgatttctc acttgataac cttatttttg
     7081 acgaggggaa attaataggt tgtattgatg ttggacgagt cggaatcgca gaccgatacc
     7141 aggatcttgc catcctatgg aactgcctcg gtgagttttc tccttcatta cagaaacggc
     7201 tttttcaaaa atatggtatt gataatcctg atatgaataa attgcagttt catttgatgc
     7261 tcgatgagtt tttctaatca gtactgacaa taaaaagatt cttgttttca agaacttgtc
     7321 atttgtatag tttttttata ttgtagttgt tctattttaa tcaaatgtta gcgtgattta
     7381 tatttttttt cgcctcgaca tcatctgccc agatgcgaag ttaagtgcgc agaaagtaat
     7441 atcatgcgtc aatcgtatgt gaatgctggt cgctatactg ctgtcgattc gatactaacg
     7501 ccgccatcca gtttaaacga gctccagctt ttgttccctt tagtgagggt taattgcgcg
     7561 cttggcgtaa tcatggtcat agctgtttcc tgtgtgaaat tgttatccgc tcacaattcc
     7621 acacaacata cgagccggaa gcataaagtg taaagcctgg ggtgcctaat gagtgagcta
     7681 actcacatta attgcgttgc gctcactgcc cgctttccag tcgggaaacc tgtcgtgcca
     7741 gctgcattaa tgaatcggcc aacgcgcggg gagaggcggt ttgcgtattg ggcgctcttc
     7801 cgcttcctcg ctcactgact cgctgcgctc ggtcgttcgg ctgcggcgag cggtatcagc
     7861 tcactcaaag gcggtaatac ggttatccac agaatcaggg gataacgcag gaaagaacat
     7921 gtgagcaaaa ggccagcaaa aggccaggaa ccgtaaaaag gccgcgttgc tggcgttttt
     7981 ccataggctc cgcccccctg acgagcatca caaaaatcga cgctcaagtc agaggtggcg
     8041 aaacccgaca ggactataaa gataccaggc gtttccccct ggaagctccc tcgtgcgctc
     8101 tcctgttccg accctgccgc ttaccggata cctgtccgcc tttctccctt cgggaagcgt
     8161 ggcgctttct catagctcac gctgtaggta tctcagttcg gtgtaggtcg ttcgctccaa
     8221 gctgggctgt gtgcacgaac cccccgttca gcccgaccgc tgcgccttat ccggtaacta
     8281 tcgtcttgag tccaacccgg taagacacga cttatcgcca ctggcagcag ccactggtaa
     8341 caggattagc agagcgaggt atgtaggcgg tgctacagag ttcttgaagt ggtggcctaa
     8401 ctacggctac actagaagaa cagtatttgg tatctgcgct ctgctgaagc cagttacctt
     8461 cggaaaaaga gttggtagct cttgatccgg caaacaaacc accgctggta gcggtggttt
     8521 ttttgtttgc aagcagcaga ttacgcgcag aaaaaaagga tctcaagaag atcctttgat
     8581 cttttctacg gggtctgacg ctcagtggaa cgaaaactca cgttaaggga ttttggtcat
     8641 gagattatca aaaaggatct tcacctagat ccttttaaat taaaaatgaa gttttaaatc
     8701 aatctaaagt atatatgagt aaacttggtc tgacagttac caatgcttaa tcagtgaggc
     8761 acctatctca gcgatctgtc tatttcgttc atccatagtt gcctgactcc ccgtcgtgta
     8821 gataactacg atacgggagg gcttaccatc tggccccagt gctgcaatga taccgcgaga
     8881 cccacgctca ccggctccag atttatcagc aataaaccag ccagccggaa gggccgagcg
     8941 cagaagtggt cctgcaactt tatccgcctc catccagtct attaattgtt gccgggaagc
     9001 tagagtaagt agttcgccag ttaatagttt gcgcaacgtt gttgccattg ctacaggcat
     9061 cgtggtgtca cgctcgtcgt ttggtatggc ttcattcagc tccggttccc aacgatcaag
     9121 gcgagttaca tgatccccca tgttgtgcaa aaaagcggtt agctccttcg gtcctccgat
     9181 cgttgtcaga agtaagttgg ccgcagtgtt atcactcatg gttatggcag cactgcataa
     9241 ttctcttact gtcatgccat ccgtaagatg cttttctgtg actggtgagt actcaaccaa
     9301 gtcattctga gaatagtgta tgcggcgacc gagttgctct tgcccggcgt caatacggga
     9361 taataccgcg ccacatagca gaactttaaa agtgctcatc attggaaaac gttcttcggg
     9421 gcgaaaactc tcaaggatct taccgctgtt gagatccagt tcgatgtaac ccactcgtgc
     9481 acccaactga tcttcagcat cttttacttt caccagcgtt tctgggtgag caaaaacagg
     9541 aaggcaaaat gccgcaaaaa agggaataag ggcgacacgg aaatgttgaa tactcatact
     9601 cttccttttt caatattatt gaagcattta tcagggttat tgtctcatga gcggatacat
     9661 atttgaatgt atttagaaaa ataaacaaat aggggttccg cgcacatttc cccgaaaagt
     9721 gccacctgac gtctaagaaa ccattattat catgacatta acctataaaa ataggcgtat
     9781 cacgaggccc tttcgtc
//
