# Supplementary material for: A toolbox of Stable Integration Vectors (SIV) in the fission yeast Schizosaccharomyces pombe
Source: bioRxiv preprint, doi:10.1101/808329, version 1 (2019-10-18)
Supplement: Supplemental sequences [file 808329_file05.zip › Supplemental Sequences/Plasmid maps named/pAV0662 pLys1BstZ17I-pact1-sfGFP-termScCYC1.gb]

LOCUS       Exported                7324 bp ds-DNA     circular SYN 09-SEP-2019
DEFINITION  synthetic circular DNA.
ACCESSION   .
VERSION     .
KEYWORDS    .
SOURCE      synthetic DNA construct
  ORGANISM  synthetic DNA construct
REFERENCE   1  (bases 1 to 7324)
  AUTHORS   VJESTICA Aleksandar MARTIN Sophie MAREK Magdalena
  TITLE     Direct Submission
  JOURNAL   Exported Monday, Sep 9, 2019 from SnapGene 4.3.7
            https://www.snapgene.com
FEATURES             Location/Qualifiers
     source          1..7324
                     /organism="synthetic DNA construct"
                     /mol_type="other DNA"
     misc_feature    193..653
                     /label=3''region lys3
                     /note="3''region lys3"
     misc_feature    654..996
                     /label=5'region lys3
                     /note="5'region lys3"
     CDS             997..2103
                     /label=ORF lys3
                     /note="ORF lys3"
     misc_feature    2104..2470
                     /label=3'region lys3
                     /note="3'region lys3"
     misc_feature    2526..2981
                     /label=F1 ori
                     /note="F1 ori"
     primer_bind     3121..3138
                     /label=M13 forward
                     /note="M13 forward"
     primer_bind     3148..3167
                     /label=T7
                     /note="T7"
     misc_feature    3175..3180
                     /label=KpnI site
                     /note="KpnI site"
     misc_feature    3181..3186
                     /label=ApaI site
                     /note="ApaI site"
     misc_feature    3187..3194
                     /label=SwaI site
                     /note="SwaI site"
     promoter        3195..4016
                     /label=promoter_act1
     misc_feature    4017..4022
                     /label=XhoI site
                     /note="XhoI site"
     misc_feature    4023..4028
                     /label=SalI site
                     /note="SalI site"
     misc_feature    4029..4034
                     /label=EcoRI site
                     /note="EcoRI site"
     misc_feature    4035..4042
                     /label=PacI site
                     /note="PacI site"
     CDS             4044..4052
                     /codon_start=1
                     /label=START-Ala-Ser-
                     /note="START-Ala-Ser-"
                     /translation="MAS"
     CDS             4053..4763
                     /codon_start=1
                     /label=sfGFP
                     /label=superfolder GFP
                     /translation="SKGEELFTGVVPILVELDGDVNGHKFSVRGEGEGDATNGKLTLKF
                     ICTTGKLPVPWPTLVTTLTYGVQCFSRYPDHMKRHDFFKSAMPEGYVQERTISFKDDGT
                     YKTRAEVKFEGDTLVNRIELKGIDFKEDGNILGHKLEYNFNSHNVYITADKQKNGIKAN
                     FKIRHNVEDGSVQLADHYQQNTPIGDGPVLLPDNHYLSTQSRLSKDPNEKRDHMVLLEF
                     VTAAGITHGMDELYK"
     misc_feature    4764..4769
                     /label=XmaI/SmaI site
                     /note="XmaI/SmaI site"
     misc_feature    4770..4777
                     /label=NotI site
                     /note="NotI site"
     misc_feature    4779..4781
                     /label=STOP codon
                     /note="STOP codon"
     misc_feature    4782..4789
                     /label=AscI site
                     /note="AscI site"
     misc_feature    4790..5039
                     /label=terminator ScCYC1
                     /note="terminator ScCYC1"
     misc_feature    5040..5045
                     /label=BglII site
                     /note="BglII site"
     misc_feature    5046..5051
                     /label=SacI site
                     /note="SacI site"
     primer_bind     complement(5062..5081)
                     /label=T3
                     /note="T3"
     primer_bind     complement(5099..5119)
                     /label=M13 reverse
                     /note="M13 reverse"
     protein_bind    complement(5125..5147)
                     /label=lacO
                     /note="lacO"
     promoter        complement(5151..5181)
                     /label=lac promoter
                     /note="lac promoter"
     rep_origin      complement(5487..6115)
                     /direction=LEFT
                     /label=ColE1 origin
                     /note="ColE1 origin"
     CDS             complement(6264..7124)
                     /label=AmpR
                     /note="AmpR"
     promoter        complement(7125..7229)
                     /label=AmpR promoter
                     /note="AmpR promoter"
ORIGIN
        1 tcgcgcgttt cggtgatgac ggtgaaaacc tctgacacat gcagctcccg gagacggtca
       61 cagcttgtct gtaagcggat gccgggagca gacaagcccg tcagggcgcg tcagcgggtg
      121 ttggcgggtg tcggggctgg cttaactatg cggcatcaga gcagattgta ctgagagtgc
      181 accataaccg gggccttacg aagttaaatt ataggcacag acatctttgg cattggaaag
      241 atttagtaac aatcataatg tagcacttct taaaaaatct aattttagaa caaaaaggct
      301 taaaaaagaa tggttccgct cttttaaaaa atagtaaaat gtacaatagc aaggttttcg
      361 taggtcgacg gacataacaa ggggaaagag aaataaagca tgtaaacgtc aataaaacat
      421 ctttgattct ggatcaatca tatgccaaat gaagaaaaat agcatttata acaacatgaa
      481 accatatttg agacctttta acgatgaaaa tttattaaat aaaagataaa aaagaaagaa
      541 accgttcaag ttcaatgaaa atttcgtcgt gaagtagaaa ccaagataat ggaaaggctt
      601 cgcaaagcca caaattttcc aatagtcatt ataactgaag attaaggaca gtatactagt
      661 aaaaatcaag tgaattgtgc ctaggatagg tagctaacgt gactgccact gaacctgtgt
      721 agcgtattag atccatcaag atcccttctg ctcatatcat tgctgatctg taaattgacc
      781 gcatcaaatt tgatctcatt tatatcgaga ttgatctata ttattttgcc aatttgcagt
      841 atataaactt atttgattaa gtttttggtc tccttcgcca cgtcttcatt ttgttagttt
      901 aaattttttt gactaactta gaaagggaag tttttaaaaa cgttgaaata ctttttcgat
      961 ttaaaaatat atatttaatt aattttctgt tccaaaatgg ttgctcctca tctttggtta
     1021 cgtgctgaaa ccaaaccttt agaagagcgc agtgctttga ctcctagaac tgccaagata
     1081 ctcgccgatg ctggatttca aattaccatt gagcgctctt cccaacgtgc tttcaaggac
     1141 aaagaatttg agcgccttgg tttccccatg gttcctgagg gctcatggcg acatgcacct
     1201 aaggacgcgt acattattgg tctcaaagag cttccggaaa atgataacag tcctttgaag
     1261 catactcata ttcaatttgc tcattgctac aaaaaccagg aaggttggcg tgaagtcttg
     1321 tcccgattcc ccgctggcaa tggtcttcta tatgatttgg aatttttgca agatgacaat
     1381 ggcagacgtg ttgccgcttt tggttaccac gctggttttg ctggatcagc tatctcatgt
     1441 ttagtttggg cacatcaatt attgcatcct aacaaacaat tccctgctat ccgtccgttc
     1501 cccaacgaaa aatctttggt tcgccatgtt gctcgtcaag tacgtttagc tttgaaaaag
     1561 aataacaacc agtatcctcg tattctggtt attggggctc ttggtcgttg tggtactgga
     1621 gcgtgcgatt tagcatcaaa gattggtatt cccttcgata acattcttcg ctgggacatt
     1681 aatgaaacta agaagggtgg tccctttacc gaaattacgg aatcagacat atttgttaac
     1741 tgcatttatc tgagcatgcc tattcccaaa ttctgtaccg tcgagtcgtt aaatgtacct
     1801 aaccgtaaat tgcgtgttgt ttgtgatgtt agctgtgaca ctaccaatcc taacaatcct
     1861 attccaattt ataatgtaaa cactacattt gatcatccta cagttgaggt taaaggtgtc
     1921 acaactcctc ctcctttaga ggtcatttct attgatcatc ttcctacttt attgccaagg
     1981 gaatcttccg aagcatttag tgaagctcta attcctagtc ttttggcttt gaaggacgtc
     2041 gacaatgctc ccgtttgggt cagagctaaa aaactttatg aaaccatggt tcaaaagctt
     2101 taaaataaat gttatttaat ttcaaagttc cgggtccttt atattgtttc accaaattat
     2161 tgaatattat tttctcaaaa attaacttta gaatacaatt tagacggcat tttcgatgct
     2221 ctggacattt tttccacgta cttgttaaat tgtagcggtg ttgcataata ctaccttttg
     2281 atttgttatt cacgttacaa tatatatttg actaatttaa atatgataat atacacattt
     2341 ctctgcaaac ctcctttata cttttcgccg gtcattgatt aataattaag aaacaggatt
     2401 tcatcctgca tttgccactt acctatatgg taaatataaa tcttgaaact ttccccaata
     2461 tttattgctt gctagggcgg tgtgaaatac cgcacagatg cgtaaggaga aaataccgca
     2521 tcaggaaatt gtaagcgtta atattttgtt aaaattcgcg ttaaattttt gttaaatcag
     2581 ctcatttttt aaccaatagg ccgaaatcgg caaaatccct tataaatcaa aagaatagac
     2641 cgagataggg ttgagtgttg ttccagtttg gaacaagagt ccactattaa agaacgtgga
     2701 ctccaacgtc aaaggnnnnn nnnnnnnnnn nnnnnnnnnn nnnnnnnnnn nnnnnnnnnn
     2761 nnnntnnnnn nnnnnnnnnn nnnnnnnnnn nnnnnnnnnn nnnnnnnnnn nnnnnnnnnn
     2821 nnnnnnnnnn nnnnnnnnnn nnnnnnnnnn nnnnnngnnn nnnnnnnnnn nnnnnnnnnn
     2881 nnnnnnnnnn nnnnnnnnnn nnnnnnnnnn nnnnnnnnnn nnnnnnnnnn nnnnnnnnnn
     2941 nnnnnnnnnn nnnnnnnnnn nnnnnnnnnn nnnnnnnnnn nccattcgcc attcaggctg
     3001 cgcaactgtt gggaagggcg atcggtgcgg gcctcttcgc tattacgcca gctggcgaaa
     3061 gggggatgtg ctgcaaggcg attaagttgg gtaacgccag ggttttccca gtcacgacgt
     3121 tgtaaaacga cggccagtga gcgcgcgtaa tacgactcac tatagggcga attgggtacc
     3181 gggcccattt aaatgatcta cgataatgag acggtgtttg ggttgttttt actgaatttt
     3241 tcttttattt tatgacatct taatttttat gttaatgatt attcttatac ttttatctat
     3301 ctttgattaa aactaatatt cattcttttg atcactaatt atttttatag tatacgattc
     3361 aacccaacta taatacattg tatcaagaga aatttttaat tagatgtaat ttaatagcca
     3421 tttgataaaa aaaaattacc tttttttttg ctagtgttaa attattgatc ataacaatgt
     3481 cgaatgaata ctaataaaat agggacacgc gagttgcaaa tacttgaaat acctttgaag
     3541 atttgtctgt gaattttgat aagattttta tgaccatctc ttttatattc gatatcgtga
     3601 actttcattt tcttttgttt tttgcttttc aagttaaata acgcggaaat tatatttcct
     3661 tatatgttta taagagcttt taaaggattt gctatatcgc ttacagtact acaaccggtt
     3721 gctcaatgtt atccgtttcc gcggtcttct tccgtgcgca ttctgccgtg aagtgctaac
     3781 gctgtgtgtg gctttatcaa aaaagtggct caaatatagc aatttcatac atatttaaac
     3841 acccattata cttaaatgta tattttaaaa tatataagag attttcactg tataactgtg
     3901 tatcttatct atatgtaatc aacggcttca taccacctca gccagccgtg ttataactta
     3961 ccgtttacca actacatttt ttgtaacgaa ccaaaaaacc ctcaaaagac aagaccctcg
     4021 aggtcgacga attcttaatt aacatggcaa gctccaaggg tgaagagcta tttactgggg
     4081 ttgtacccat tttggtagaa ctggacggag atgtaaacgg acataaattc tctgttagag
     4141 gtgagggcga aggcgatgcc accaatggta aattgactct gaagtttata tgcactacgg
     4201 gtaaattacc tgttccttgg ccaaccctag taacaacttt gacatatggt gttcaatgtt
     4261 tctcaagata cccagaccat atgaaaaggc atgatttctt taaaagtgct atgccagaag
     4321 gctacgtgca agagagaact atctccttta aggatgacgg tacgtataaa acacgagcag
     4381 aagtgaaatt cgaaggggat acactagtta atcgcatcga attaaagggt atagacttta
     4441 aggaagatgg taatattctc ggccataaac ttgagtataa tttcaactcg cataatgtgt
     4501 acattacagc tgacaaacaa aagaacggaa ttaaagcgaa ttttaaaatc aggcacaacg
     4561 tcgaagatgg gtctgttcaa cttgccgatc attatcagca aaacacccct attggtgatg
     4621 gtccagtctt gttacccgat aatcactact taagcacaca gtctagattg tcaaaagatc
     4681 cgaatgaaaa gcgtgatcac atggttttat tggaatttgt caccgctgca ggaataactc
     4741 acggaatgga cgagctttat aagcccgggg cggccgctta aggcgcgcct catgtaatta
     4801 gttatgtcac gcttacattc acgccctcct cccacatccg ctctaaccga aaaggaagga
     4861 gttagacaac ctgaagtcta ggtccctatt tatttttttt aatagttatg ttagtattaa
     4921 gaacgttatt tatatttcaa atttttcttt tttttctgta caaacgcgtg tacgcatgta
     4981 acattatact gaaaaccttg cttgagaagg ttttgggacg ctcgaaggct ttaatttgca
     5041 gatctgagct ccagcttttg ttccctttag tgagggttaa ttgcgcgctt ggcgtaatca
     5101 tggtcatagc tgtttcctgt gtgaaattgt tatccgctca caattccaca caacatacga
     5161 gccggaagca taaagtgtaa agcctggggt gcctaatgag tgagctaact cacattaatt
     5221 gcgttgcgct cactgcccgc tttccagtcg ggaaacctgt cgtgccagct gcattaatga
     5281 atcggccaac gcgcggggag aggcggtttg cgtattgggc gctcttccgc ttcctcgctc
     5341 actgactcgc tgcgctcggt cgttcggctg cggcgagcgg tatcagctca ctcaaaggcg
     5401 gtaatacggt tatccacaga atcaggggat aacgcaggaa agaacatgtg agcaaaaggc
     5461 cagcaaaagg ccaggaaccg taaaaaggcc gcgttgctgg cgtttttcca taggctccgc
     5521 ccccctgacg agcatcacaa aaatcgacgc tcaagtcaga ggtggcgaaa cccgacagga
     5581 ctataaagat accaggcgtt tccccctgga agctccctcg tgcgctctcc tgttccgacc
     5641 ctgccgctta ccggatacct gtccgccttt ctcccttcgg gaagcgtggc gctttctcat
     5701 agctcacgct gtaggtatct cagttcggtg taggtcgttc gctccaagct gggctgtgtg
     5761 cacgaacccc ccgttcagcc cgaccgctgc gccttatccg gtaactatcg tcttgagtcc
     5821 aacccggtaa gacacgactt atcgccactg gcagcagcca ctggtaacag gattagcaga
     5881 gcgaggtatg taggcggtgc tacagagttc ttgaagtggt ggcctaacta cggctacact
     5941 agaagaacag tatttggtat ctgcgctctg ctgaagccag ttaccttcgg aaaaagagtt
     6001 ggtagctctt gatccggcaa acaaaccacc gctggtagcg gtggtttttt tgtttgcaag
     6061 cagcagatta cgcgcagaaa aaaaggatct caagaagatc ctttgatctt ttctacgggg
     6121 tctgacgctc agtggaacga aaactcacgt taagggattt tggtcatgag attatcaaaa
     6181 aggatcttca cctagatcct tttaaattaa aaatgaagtt ttaaatcaat ctaaagtata
     6241 tatgagtaaa cttggtctga cagttaccaa tgcttaatca gtgaggcacc tatctcagcg
     6301 atctgtctat ttcgttcatc catagttgcc tgactccccg tcgtgtagat aactacgata
     6361 cgggagggct taccatctgg ccccagtgct gcaatgatac cgcgagaccc acgctcaccg
     6421 gctccagatt tatcagcaat aaaccagcca gccggaaggg ccgagcgcag aagtggtcct
     6481 gcaactttat ccgcctccat ccagtctatt aattgttgcc gggaagctag agtaagtagt
     6541 tcgccagtta atagtttgcg caacgttgtt gccattgcta caggcatcgt ggtgtcacgc
     6601 tcgtcgtttg gtatggcttc attcagctcc ggttcccaac gatcaaggcg agttacatga
     6661 tcccccatgt tgtgcaaaaa agcggttagc tccttcggtc ctccgatcgt tgtcagaagt
     6721 aagttggccg cagtgttatc actcatggtt atggcagcac tgcataattc tcttactgtc
     6781 atgccatccg taagatgctt ttctgtgact ggtgagtact caaccaagtc attctgagaa
     6841 tagtgtatgc ggcgaccgag ttgctcttgc ccggcgtcaa tacgggataa taccgcgcca
     6901 catagcagaa ctttaaaagt gctcatcatt ggaaaacgtt cttcggggcg aaaactctca
     6961 aggatcttac cgctgttgag atccagttcg atgtaaccca ctcgtgcacc caactgatct
     7021 tcagcatctt ttactttcac cagcgtttct gggtgagcaa aaacaggaag gcaaaatgcc
     7081 gcaaaaaagg gaataagggc gacacggaaa tgttgaatac tcatactctt cctttttcaa
     7141 tattattgaa gcatttatca gggttattgt ctcatgagcg gatacatatt tgaatgtatt
     7201 tagaaaaata aacaaatagg ggttccgcgc acatttcccc gaaaagtgcc acctgacgtc
     7261 taagaaacca ttattatcat gacattaacc tataaaaata ggcgtatcac gaggcccttt
     7321 cgtc
//
