# Supplementary material for: A toolbox of Stable Integration Vectors (SIV) in the fission yeast Schizosaccharomyces pombe
Source: bioRxiv preprint, doi:10.1101/808329, version 1 (2019-10-18)
Supplement: Supplemental sequences [file 808329_file05.zip › Supplemental Sequences/Plasmid maps named/pAV0714 pUra4AfeI-pact1-sfGFP-termScCYC1.gb]

LOCUS       Exported                7724 bp ds-DNA     circular SYN 09-SEP-2019
DEFINITION  synthetic circular DNA.
ACCESSION   .
VERSION     .
KEYWORDS    .
SOURCE      synthetic DNA construct
  ORGANISM  synthetic DNA construct
REFERENCE   1  (bases 1 to 7724)
  AUTHORS   VJESTICA Aleksandar MARTIN Sophie MAREK Magdalena
  TITLE     Direct Submission
  JOURNAL   Exported Monday, Sep 9, 2019 from SnapGene 4.3.7
            https://www.snapgene.com
FEATURES             Location/Qualifiers
     source          1..7724
                     /organism="synthetic DNA construct"
                     /mol_type="other DNA"
     misc_feature    193..676
                     /label=3''region ura4
                     /note="3''region ura4"
     misc_feature    677..1640
                     /label=5'region ura4
                     /note="5'region ura4"
     CDS             1641..2435
                     /label=ORF ura4
                     /note="ORF ura4"
     misc_feature    2436..2870
                     /label=3'region ura4
                     /note="3'region ura4"
     misc_feature    2926..3381
                     /label=F1 ori
                     /note="F1 ori"
     primer_bind     3521..3538
                     /label=M13 forward
                     /note="M13 forward"
     primer_bind     3548..3567
                     /label=T7
                     /note="T7"
     misc_feature    3575..3580
                     /label=KpnI site
                     /note="KpnI site"
     misc_feature    3581..3586
                     /label=ApaI site
                     /note="ApaI site"
     misc_feature    3587..3594
                     /label=SwaI site
                     /note="SwaI site"
     promoter        3595..4416
                     /label=promoter_act1
     misc_feature    4417..4422
                     /label=XhoI site
                     /note="XhoI site"
     misc_feature    4423..4428
                     /label=SalI site
                     /note="SalI site"
     misc_feature    4429..4434
                     /label=EcoRI site
                     /note="EcoRI site"
     misc_feature    4435..4442
                     /label=PacI site
                     /note="PacI site"
     CDS             4444..4452
                     /codon_start=1
                     /label=START-Ala-Ser-
                     /note="START-Ala-Ser-"
                     /translation="MAS"
     CDS             4453..5163
                     /codon_start=1
                     /label=sfGFP
                     /label=superfolder GFP
                     /translation="SKGEELFTGVVPILVELDGDVNGHKFSVRGEGEGDATNGKLTLKF
                     ICTTGKLPVPWPTLVTTLTYGVQCFSRYPDHMKRHDFFKSAMPEGYVQERTISFKDDGT
                     YKTRAEVKFEGDTLVNRIELKGIDFKEDGNILGHKLEYNFNSHNVYITADKQKNGIKAN
                     FKIRHNVEDGSVQLADHYQQNTPIGDGPVLLPDNHYLSTQSRLSKDPNEKRDHMVLLEF
                     VTAAGITHGMDELYK"
     misc_feature    5164..5169
                     /label=XmaI/SmaI site
                     /note="XmaI/SmaI site"
     misc_feature    5170..5177
                     /label=NotI site
                     /note="NotI site"
     misc_feature    5179..5181
                     /label=STOP codon
                     /note="STOP codon"
     misc_feature    5182..5189
                     /label=AscI site
                     /note="AscI site"
     misc_feature    5190..5439
                     /label=terminator ScCYC1
                     /note="terminator ScCYC1"
     misc_feature    5440..5445
                     /label=BglII site
                     /note="BglII site"
     misc_feature    5446..5451
                     /label=SacI site
                     /note="SacI site"
     primer_bind     complement(5462..5481)
                     /label=T3
                     /note="T3"
     primer_bind     complement(5499..5519)
                     /label=M13 reverse
                     /note="M13 reverse"
     protein_bind    complement(5525..5547)
                     /label=lacO
                     /note="lacO"
     promoter        complement(5551..5581)
                     /label=lac promoter
                     /note="lac promoter"
     rep_origin      complement(5887..6515)
                     /direction=LEFT
                     /label=ColE1 origin
                     /note="ColE1 origin"
     CDS             complement(6664..7524)
                     /label=AmpR
                     /note="AmpR"
     promoter        complement(7525..7629)
                     /label=AmpR promoter
                     /note="AmpR promoter"
ORIGIN
        1 tcgcgcgttt cggtgatgac ggtgaaaacc tctgacacat gcagctcccg gagacggtca
       61 cagcttgtct gtaagcggat gccgggagca gacaagcccg tcagggcgcg tcagcgggtg
      121 ttggcgggtg tcggggctgg cttaactatg cggcatcaga gcagattgta ctgagagtgc
      181 accataaccg ggtattagtc aaaactagta tactttttct cggagtataa tacacaatat
      241 cggtgcaaat aggttttaaa attgctccaa tcacatgttc ttaagaaaaa aacgtcaaaa
      301 gaaatctaag tattcccaaa ataattcctc ctgacatgag aagaataaaa aacactaaga
      361 tgcattgtca gtatgaaaca caagccaaag ttgctaacaa taggatcaat tcttacttac
      421 tggcaatgtt acgaggaatc ttggtaggag gatgtttggc aacataacgt tcttttgaat
      481 ttgtttttac acgacgagta atgttcttct gaaactgtgt gtttgcacga cgctgagagg
      541 gagtttgaac cgtctaaaag acatagttag gatccatgat gcacagattt ctaaagataa
      601 aactacttac aggcatgttg gtttattaaa aaagaaaaac aggaatgata agagggaaag
      661 aatacgtgta cagagcgctt acataatgag tgagtgtcat tattgaggaa tgccatgtca
      721 gatttgacac aactcagaac ttattaactt tttatgattg gaacttttgt tttgcccaag
      781 gaatttttaa tggaagaagt tgttttataa atgatattga atttatatcc actcttttta
      841 gcgcatttgc atctctactt taggttcttc tttgactaga ttctaggatg cgtattggat
      901 atactggtct ttgaatcatt gtcgaaaaaa aaattcatgg ttgtacccat gagcaaactg
      961 cttttgtggt tatccatgtg cttcttttgt tcagcatcta tcttcttaat cgcatggaag
     1021 atttgattta aaccaaaaga aatattgtta aactttgaca gaagctttaa attttgattc
     1081 catacattaa atggataaaa ctcctgaagc ttagctacaa atcccactgg ctatatgtat
     1141 gcatttgtgt taaaaaagtt tgtatagatt atttaatcta ctcagcattc tttctctaaa
     1201 taggaatttg ttacttaatg gagaaaaaaa tgtttcgatt tacctagtgt atttgtttgt
     1261 atactcacgt ttaatttcaa acatccattc tatcttgtgt aatttttggc atggtgaaaa
     1321 agataatcag ccttataatc tttacaaaag taagaaattc tgtaaataag ccttaatgcc
     1381 cttgctttaa attaaaatgg ttctttttca tgataatgtt tgcactttgt gaatatattt
     1441 tagatagttc tgtgaggtat aattaagatg ttttagagac ttatacaatt ttgtctttat
     1501 aaattcttaa ttgattttac catcccagtt taactatgct tcgtcggcat ctctgcacat
     1561 gtcgtgtttt cttaccgtat tgtcctacca agaacctctt ttttgcttgg atcgaaatta
     1621 aaggtttaaa agcaaagtta tggatgctag agtatttcaa agctattcag ctagagctga
     1681 ggggatgaaa aatcccattg ccaaggaatt gttggctttg atggaagaaa agcaaagcaa
     1741 cttgtcagtc gcggtcgatt tgacgaagaa atccgaaatc ttagaattgg tagataaaat
     1801 tggaccctat gtctgtgtta tcaagacaca tattgacgtt gtcgaggatt tcgaccagga
     1861 tatggtagaa aaactggtgg ccttaggtaa aaagcatcgt tttcttatct ttgaggatcg
     1921 caaattcgca gacattggaa ataccgtcaa gctacaatat gcatctggtg tgtacaaaat
     1981 tgcttcttgg gctcatatca caaattgcca tacagtgcca ggcgagggta ttatacaagg
     2041 cctcaaagaa gttggtttac ctttgggacg tggtctcttg cttttggctg aaatgtcttc
     2101 caaaggctct ttggctactg gttcctacac agagaaaacc ttagaatggt ttgagaagca
     2161 taccgatttt tgctttggct ttatagctgg tcgtcgattt cctaaccttc aaagcgacta
     2221 cataactatg tcccctggta tcggcttgga tgttaaagga gacgggctgg gacagcaata
     2281 tcgtactcct gaagaagtga ttgtaaactg cggtagcgat atcatcattg ttggtcgtgg
     2341 agtttatgga gctggtcgta atcctgttgt cgaagccaag agatatagag aagctggttg
     2401 gaaggcatat cagcaaagac tttctcagca ttaaaaaaag actaatgtaa aatttttttg
     2461 gttggttatt gaaaaagtcg atgccttgtt tgcgtttgtt ttcctaggcg ttttatgtca
     2521 gaaggcattt agaattagta tacaagtact ctttggtaaa attttatgta gcgactaaaa
     2581 tattaactat tatagataaa caccttggga ataaaaagta atttgctata gtaatttatt
     2641 aaacatgctc ctacaacatt accacaatct tttctcttgg attgacattg aataagaaaa
     2701 gagtgaattt ttttagactt gtaatgataa ctatgtacaa agccaatgaa agatgtatgt
     2761 agatgaatgt aaaataccat gtagacaaac aagataaaac ttggttataa acattggtgt
     2821 tggaacagaa taaattagat gtcaaaaagt ttcgtcaata tcacaagctt gctagggcgg
     2881 tgtgaaatac cgcacagatg cgtaaggaga aaataccgca tcaggaaatt gtaagcgtta
     2941 atattttgtt aaaattcgcg ttaaattttt gttaaatcag ctcatttttt aaccaatagg
     3001 ccgaaatcgg caaaatccct tataaatcaa aagaatagac cgagataggg ttgagtgttg
     3061 ttccagtttg gaacaagagt ccactattaa agaacgtgga ctccaacgtc aaaggnnnnn
     3121 nnnnnnnnnn nnnnnnnnnn nnnnnnnnnn nnnnnnnnnn nnnntnnnnn nnnnnnnnnn
     3181 nnnnnnnnnn nnnnnnnnnn nnnnnnnnnn nnnnnnnnnn nnnnnnnnnn nnnnnnnnnn
     3241 nnnnnnnnnn nnnnnngnnn nnnnnnnnnn nnnnnnnnnn nnnnnnnnnn nnnnnnnnnn
     3301 nnnnnnnnnn nnnnnnnnnn nnnnnnnnnn nnnnnnnnnn nnnnnnnnnn nnnnnnnnnn
     3361 nnnnnnnnnn nnnnnnnnnn nccattcgcc attcaggctg cgcaactgtt gggaagggcg
     3421 atcggtgcgg gcctcttcgc tattacgcca gctggcgaaa gggggatgtg ctgcaaggcg
     3481 attaagttgg gtaacgccag ggttttccca gtcacgacgt tgtaaaacga cggccagtga
     3541 gcgcgcgtaa tacgactcac tatagggcga attgggtacc gggcccattt aaatgatcta
     3601 cgataatgag acggtgtttg ggttgttttt actgaatttt tcttttattt tatgacatct
     3661 taatttttat gttaatgatt attcttatac ttttatctat ctttgattaa aactaatatt
     3721 cattcttttg atcactaatt atttttatag tatacgattc aacccaacta taatacattg
     3781 tatcaagaga aatttttaat tagatgtaat ttaatagcca tttgataaaa aaaaattacc
     3841 tttttttttg ctagtgttaa attattgatc ataacaatgt cgaatgaata ctaataaaat
     3901 agggacacgc gagttgcaaa tacttgaaat acctttgaag atttgtctgt gaattttgat
     3961 aagattttta tgaccatctc ttttatattc gatatcgtga actttcattt tcttttgttt
     4021 tttgcttttc aagttaaata acgcggaaat tatatttcct tatatgttta taagagcttt
     4081 taaaggattt gctatatcgc ttacagtact acaaccggtt gctcaatgtt atccgtttcc
     4141 gcggtcttct tccgtgcgca ttctgccgtg aagtgctaac gctgtgtgtg gctttatcaa
     4201 aaaagtggct caaatatagc aatttcatac atatttaaac acccattata cttaaatgta
     4261 tattttaaaa tatataagag attttcactg tataactgtg tatcttatct atatgtaatc
     4321 aacggcttca taccacctca gccagccgtg ttataactta ccgtttacca actacatttt
     4381 ttgtaacgaa ccaaaaaacc ctcaaaagac aagaccctcg aggtcgacga attcttaatt
     4441 aacatggcaa gctccaaggg tgaagagcta tttactgggg ttgtacccat tttggtagaa
     4501 ctggacggag atgtaaacgg acataaattc tctgttagag gtgagggcga aggcgatgcc
     4561 accaatggta aattgactct gaagtttata tgcactacgg gtaaattacc tgttccttgg
     4621 ccaaccctag taacaacttt gacatatggt gttcaatgtt tctcaagata cccagaccat
     4681 atgaaaaggc atgatttctt taaaagtgct atgccagaag gctacgtgca agagagaact
     4741 atctccttta aggatgacgg tacgtataaa acacgagcag aagtgaaatt cgaaggggat
     4801 acactagtta atcgcatcga attaaagggt atagacttta aggaagatgg taatattctc
     4861 ggccataaac ttgagtataa tttcaactcg cataatgtgt acattacagc tgacaaacaa
     4921 aagaacggaa ttaaagcgaa ttttaaaatc aggcacaacg tcgaagatgg gtctgttcaa
     4981 cttgccgatc attatcagca aaacacccct attggtgatg gtccagtctt gttacccgat
     5041 aatcactact taagcacaca gtctagattg tcaaaagatc cgaatgaaaa gcgtgatcac
     5101 atggttttat tggaatttgt caccgctgca ggaataactc acggaatgga cgagctttat
     5161 aagcccgggg cggccgctta aggcgcgcct catgtaatta gttatgtcac gcttacattc
     5221 acgccctcct cccacatccg ctctaaccga aaaggaagga gttagacaac ctgaagtcta
     5281 ggtccctatt tatttttttt aatagttatg ttagtattaa gaacgttatt tatatttcaa
     5341 atttttcttt tttttctgta caaacgcgtg tacgcatgta acattatact gaaaaccttg
     5401 cttgagaagg ttttgggacg ctcgaaggct ttaatttgca gatctgagct ccagcttttg
     5461 ttccctttag tgagggttaa ttgcgcgctt ggcgtaatca tggtcatagc tgtttcctgt
     5521 gtgaaattgt tatccgctca caattccaca caacatacga gccggaagca taaagtgtaa
     5581 agcctggggt gcctaatgag tgagctaact cacattaatt gcgttgcgct cactgcccgc
     5641 tttccagtcg ggaaacctgt cgtgccagct gcattaatga atcggccaac gcgcggggag
     5701 aggcggtttg cgtattgggc gctcttccgc ttcctcgctc actgactcgc tgcgctcggt
     5761 cgttcggctg cggcgagcgg tatcagctca ctcaaaggcg gtaatacggt tatccacaga
     5821 atcaggggat aacgcaggaa agaacatgtg agcaaaaggc cagcaaaagg ccaggaaccg
     5881 taaaaaggcc gcgttgctgg cgtttttcca taggctccgc ccccctgacg agcatcacaa
     5941 aaatcgacgc tcaagtcaga ggtggcgaaa cccgacagga ctataaagat accaggcgtt
     6001 tccccctgga agctccctcg tgcgctctcc tgttccgacc ctgccgctta ccggatacct
     6061 gtccgccttt ctcccttcgg gaagcgtggc gctttctcat agctcacgct gtaggtatct
     6121 cagttcggtg taggtcgttc gctccaagct gggctgtgtg cacgaacccc ccgttcagcc
     6181 cgaccgctgc gccttatccg gtaactatcg tcttgagtcc aacccggtaa gacacgactt
     6241 atcgccactg gcagcagcca ctggtaacag gattagcaaa gcgaggtatg taggcggtgc
     6301 tacagagttc ttgaagtggt ggcctaacta cggctacact agaagaacag tatttggtat
     6361 ctgcgctctg ctgaagccag ttaccttcgg aaaaagagtt ggtagctctt gatccggcaa
     6421 acaaaccacc gctggtagcg gtggtttttt tgtttgcaag cagcagatta cgcgcagaaa
     6481 aaaaggatct caagaagatc ctttgatctt ttctacgggg tctgacgctc agtggaacga
     6541 aaactcacgt taagggattt tggtcatgag attatcaaaa aggatcttca cctagatcct
     6601 tttaaattaa aaatgaagtt ttaaatcaat ctaaagtata tatgagtaaa cttggtctga
     6661 cagttaccaa tgcttaatca gtgaggcacc tatctcagcg atctgtctat ttcgttcatc
     6721 catagttgcc tgactccccg tcgtgtagat aactacgata cgggagggct taccatctgg
     6781 ccccagtgct gcaatgatac cgcgagaccc acgctcaccg gctccagatt tatcagcaat
     6841 aaaccagcca gccggaaggg ccgagcgcag aagtggtcct gcaactttat ccgcctccat
     6901 ccagtctatt aattgttgcc gggaagctag agtaagtagt tcgccagtta atagtttgcg
     6961 caacgttgtt gccattgcta caggcatcgt ggtgtcacgc tcgtcgtttg gtatggcttc
     7021 attcagctcc ggttcccaac gatcaaggcg agttacatga tcccccatgt tgtgcaaaaa
     7081 agcggttagc tccttcggtc ctccgatcgt tgtcagaagt aagttggccg cagtgttatc
     7141 actcatggtt atggcagcac tgcataattc tcttactgtc atgccatccg taagatgctt
     7201 ttctgtgact ggtgagtact caaccaagtc attctgagaa tagtgtatgc ggcgaccgag
     7261 ttgctcttgc ccggcgtcaa tacgggataa taccgcgcca catagcagaa ctttaaaagt
     7321 gctcatcatt ggaaaacgtt cttcggggcg aaaactctca aggatcttac cgctgttgag
     7381 atccagttcg atgtaaccca ctcgtgcacc caactgatct tcagcatctt ttactttcac
     7441 cagcgtttct gggtgagcaa aaacaggaag gcaaaatgcc gcaaaaaagg gaataagggc
     7501 gacacggaaa tgttgaatac tcatactctt cctttttcaa tattattgaa gcatttatca
     7561 gggttattgt ctcatgagcg gatacatatt tgaatgtatt tagaaaaata aacaaatagg
     7621 ggttccgcgc acatttcccc gaaaagtgcc acctgacgtc taagaaacca ttattatcat
     7681 gacattaacc tataaaaata ggcgtatcac gaggcccttt cgtc
//
