# Supplementary material for: A toolbox of Stable Integration Vectors (SIV) in the fission yeast Schizosaccharomyces pombe
Source: bioRxiv preprint, doi:10.1101/808329, version 1 (2019-10-18)
Supplement: Supplemental sequences [file 808329_file05.zip › Supplemental Sequences/Plasmid maps named/pAV0586 pLys3BstZ17I-bsdMX.gb]

LOCUS       Exported                6606 bp ds-DNA     circular SYN 10-OCT-2019
DEFINITION  synthetic circular DNA
ACCESSION   .
VERSION     .
KEYWORDS    .
SOURCE      synthetic DNA construct
  ORGANISM  synthetic DNA construct
REFERENCE   1  (bases 1 to 6606)
  AUTHORS   VJESTICA Aleksandar MARTIN Sophie MAREK Magdalena
  TITLE     Direct Submission
  JOURNAL   Exported Thursday, Oct 10, 2019 from SnapGene 4.3.7
            https://www.snapgene.com
FEATURES             Location/Qualifiers
     source          1..6606
                     /organism="synthetic DNA construct"
                     /note="/dnas_title=pAV0586 pLys3BstZ17I-bsdMX"
     misc_feature    193..653
                     /label=3''region lys3
                     /note="3''region lys3"
     misc_feature    654..996
                     /label=5'region lys3
                     /note="5'region lys3"
     CDS             997..2103
                     /label=ORF lys3
                     /note="ORF lys3"
     misc_feature    2104..2470
                     /label=3'region lys3
                     /note="3'region lys3"
     misc_feature    complement(2477..2497)
                     /label=oVector-A
                     /note="oVector-A"
     misc_feature    2526..2981
                     /label=F1 ori
                     /note="F1 ori"
     primer_bind     3121..3138
                     /label=M13 forward
                     /note="M13 forward"
     primer_bind     3148..3167
                     /label=T7
                     /note="T7"
     misc_feature    3175..3305
                     /label=MCS
                     /note="MCS"
                     /note="pBluescript multiple cloning site"
     misc_feature    3306..3688
                     /label=Ashbya gossypii TEF promoter
                     /note="Ashbya gossypii TEF promoter"
     CDS             3689..4081
                     /label=bsd ORF
                     /note="bsd ORF"
     misc_feature    4082..4314
                     /label=Ashbya gossypii TEF terminator
                     /note="Ashbya gossypii TEF terminator"
     primer_bind     complement(4344..4363)
                     /label=T3
                     /note="T3"
     primer_bind     complement(4381..4401)
                     /label=M13 reverse
                     /note="M13 reverse"
     protein_bind    complement(4407..4429)
                     /note="lacO"
     promoter        complement(4433..4463)
                     /note="lac promoter"
     rep_origin      complement(4769..5397)
                     /direction=LEFT
                     /label=ColE1 origin
                     /note="ColE1 origin"
     CDS             complement(5546..6406)
                     /label=AmpR
                     /note="AmpR"
     promoter        complement(6407..6511)
                     /note="AmpR promoter"
ORIGIN
        1 tcgcgcgttt cggtgatgac ggtgaaaacc tctgacacat gcagctcccg gagacggtca
       61 cagcttgtct gtaagcggat gccgggagca gacaagcccg tcagggcgcg tcagcgggtg
      121 ttggcgggtg tcggggctgg cttaactatg cggcatcaga gcagattgta ctgagagtgc
      181 accataaccg gggccttacg aagttaaatt ataggcacag acatctttgg cattggaaag
      241 atttagtaac aatcataatg tagcacttct taaaaaatct aattttagaa caaaaaggct
      301 taaaaaagaa tggttccgct cttttaaaaa atagtaaaat gtacaatagc aaggttttcg
      361 taggtcgacg gacataacaa ggggaaagag aaataaagca tgtaaacgtc aataaaacat
      421 ctttgattct ggatcaatca tatgccaaat gaagaaaaat agcatttata acaacatgaa
      481 accatatttg agacctttta acgatgaaaa tttattaaat aaaagataaa aaagaaagaa
      541 accgttcaag ttcaatgaaa atttcgtcgt gaagtagaaa ccaagataat ggaaaggctt
      601 cgcaaagcca caaattttcc aatagtcatt ataactgaag attaaggaca gtatactagt
      661 aaaaatcaag tgaattgtgc ctaggatagg tagctaacgt gactgccact gaacctgtgt
      721 agcgtattag atccatcaag atcccttctg ctcatatcat tgctgatctg taaattgacc
      781 gcatcaaatt tgatctcatt tatatcgaga ttgatctata ttattttgcc aatttgcagt
      841 atataaactt atttgattaa gtttttggtc tccttcgcca cgtcttcatt ttgttagttt
      901 aaattttttt gactaactta gaaagggaag tttttaaaaa cgttgaaata ctttttcgat
      961 ttaaaaatat atatttaatt aattttctgt tccaaaatgg ttgctcctca tctttggtta
     1021 cgtgctgaaa ccaaaccttt agaagagcgc agtgctttga ctcctagaac tgccaagata
     1081 ctcgccgatg ctggatttca aattaccatt gagcgctctt cccaacgtgc tttcaaggac
     1141 aaagaatttg agcgccttgg tttccccatg gttcctgagg gctcatggcg acatgcacct
     1201 aaggacgcgt acattattgg tctcaaagag cttccggaaa atgataacag tcctttgaag
     1261 catactcata ttcaatttgc tcattgctac aaaaaccagg aaggttggcg tgaagtcttg
     1321 tcccgattcc ccgctggcaa tggtcttcta tatgatttgg aatttttgca agatgacaat
     1381 ggcagacgtg ttgccgcttt tggttaccac gctggttttg ctggatcagc tatctcatgt
     1441 ttagtttggg cacatcaatt attgcatcct aacaaacaat tccctgctat ccgtccgttc
     1501 cccaacgaaa aatctttggt tcgccatgtt gctcgtcaag tacgtttagc tttgaaaaag
     1561 aataacaacc agtatcctcg tattctggtt attggggctc ttggtcgttg tggtactgga
     1621 gcgtgcgatt tagcatcaaa gattggtatt cccttcgata acattcttcg ctgggacatt
     1681 aatgaaacta agaagggtgg tccctttacc gaaattacgg aatcagacat atttgttaac
     1741 tgcatttatc tgagcatgcc tattcccaaa ttctgtaccg tcgagtcgtt aaatgtacct
     1801 aaccgtaaat tgcgtgttgt ttgtgatgtt agctgtgaca ctaccaatcc taacaatcct
     1861 attccaattt ataatgtaaa cactacattt gatcatccta cagttgaggt taaaggtgtc
     1921 acaactcctc ctcctttaga ggtcatttct attgatcatc ttcctacttt attgccaagg
     1981 gaatcttccg aagcatttag tgaagctcta attcctagtc ttttggcttt gaaggacgtc
     2041 gacaatgctc ccgtttgggt cagagctaaa aaactttatg aaaccatggt tcaaaagctt
     2101 taaaataaat gttatttaat ttcaaagttc cgggtccttt atattgtttc accaaattat
     2161 tgaatattat tttctcaaaa attaacttta gaatacaatt tagacggcat tttcgatgct
     2221 ctggacattt tttccacgta cttgttaaat tgtagcggtg ttgcataata ctaccttttg
     2281 atttgttatt cacgttacaa tatatatttg actaatttaa atatgataat atacacattt
     2341 ctctgcaaac ctcctttata cttttcgccg gtcattgatt aataattaag aaacaggatt
     2401 tcatcctgca tttgccactt acctatatgg taaatataaa tcttgaaact ttccccaata
     2461 tttattgctt gctagggcgg tgtgaaatac cgcacagatg cgtaaggaga aaataccgca
     2521 tcaggaaatt gtaagcgtta atattttgtt aaaattcgcg ttaaattttt gttaaatcag
     2581 ctcatttttt aaccaatagg ccgaaatcgg caaaatccct tataaatcaa aagaatagac
     2641 cgagataggg ttgagtgttg ttccagtttg gaacaagagt ccactattaa agaacgtgga
     2701 ctccaacgtc aaaggnnnnn nnnnnnnnnn nnnnnnnnnn nnnnnnnnnn nnnnnnnnnn
     2761 nnnntnnnnn nnnnnnnnnn nnnnnnnnnn nnnnnnnnnn nnnnnnnnnn nnnnnnnnnn
     2821 nnnnnnnnnn nnnnnnnnnn nnnnnnnnnn nnnnnngnnn nnnnnnnnnn nnnnnnnnnn
     2881 nnnnnnnnnn nnnnnnnnnn nnnnnnnnnn nnnnnnnnnn nnnnnnnnnn nnnnnnnnnn
     2941 nnnnnnnnnn nnnnnnnnnn nnnnnnnnnn nnnnnnnnnn nccattcgcc attcaggctg
     3001 cgcaactgtt gggaagggcg atcggtgcgg gcctcttcgc tattacgcca gctggcgaaa
     3061 gggggatgtg ctgcaaggcg attaagttgg gtaacgccag ggttttccca gtcacgacgt
     3121 tgtaaaacga cggccagtga gcgcgcgtaa tacgactcac tatagggcga attgggtacc
     3181 gggccccccc tcgaggtcga cggtatcgat aagcttgata tcgaattcct gcagcccggg
     3241 ggatccacta gttctagagc ggccgccacc gcggtggtta attaaggcgc gccagatctg
     3301 agctcgttta gcttgcctcg tccccgccgg gtcacccggc cagcgacatg gaggcccaga
     3361 ataccctcct tgacagtctt gacgtgcgca gctcaggggc atgatgtgac tgtcgcccgt
     3421 acatttagcc catacatccc catgtataat catttgcatc catacatttt gatggccgca
     3481 cggcgcgaag caaaaattac ggctcctcgc tgcagacctg cgagcaggga aacgctcccc
     3541 tcacagacgc gttgaattgt ccccacgccg cgcccctgta gagaaatata aaaggttagg
     3601 atttgccact gaggttcttc tttcatatac ttccttttaa aatcttgcta ggatacagtt
     3661 ctcacatcac atccgaacat aaacaaccat gcctttgtct caagaagaat ccaccctcat
     3721 tgaaagagca acggctacaa tcaacagcat ccccatctct gaagactaca gcgtcgccag
     3781 cgcagctctc tctagcgacg gccgcatctt cactggtgtc aatgtatatc attttactgg
     3841 gggaccttgt gcagaactcg tggtgctggg cactgctgct gctgcggcag ctggcaacct
     3901 gacttgtatc gtcgcgatcg gaaatgagaa caggggcatc ttgagcccct gcggacggtg
     3961 tcgacaggtg cttctcgatc tgcatcctgg gatcaaagcg atagtgaagg acagtgatgg
     4021 acagccgacg gcagttggga ttcgtgaatt gctgccctct ggttatgtgt gggagggcta
     4081 atcagtactg acaataaaaa gattcttgtt ttcaagaact tgtcatttgt atagtttttt
     4141 tatattgtag ttgttctatt ttaatcaaat gttagcgtga tttatatttt ttttcgcctc
     4201 gacatcatct gcccagatgc gaagttaagt gcgcagaaag taatatcatg cgtcaatcgt
     4261 atgtgaatgc tggtcgctat actgctgtcg attcgatact aacgccgcca tccacctgca
     4321 ggtaatcacg tgccagcttt tgttcccttt agtgagggtt aattgcgcgc ttggcgtaat
     4381 catggtcata gctgtttcct gtgtgaaatt gttatccgct cacaattcca cacaacatac
     4441 gagccggaag cataaagtgt aaagcctggg gtgcctaatg agtgagctaa ctcacattaa
     4501 ttgcgttgcg ctcactgccc gctttccagt cgggaaacct gtcgtgccag ctgcattaat
     4561 gaatcggcca acgcgcgggg agaggcggtt tgcgtattgg gcgctcttcc gcttcctcgc
     4621 tcactgactc gctgcgctcg gtcgttcggc tgcggcgagc ggtatcagct cactcaaagg
     4681 cggtaatacg gttatccaca gaatcagggg ataacgcagg aaagaacatg tgagcaaaag
     4741 gccagcaaaa ggccaggaac cgtaaaaagg ccgcgttgct ggcgtttttc cataggctcc
     4801 gcccccctga cgagcatcac aaaaatcgac gctcaagtca gaggtggcga aacccgacag
     4861 gactataaag ataccaggcg tttccccctg gaagctccct cgtgcgctct cctgttccga
     4921 ccctgccgct taccggatac ctgtccgcct ttctcccttc gggaagcgtg gcgctttctc
     4981 atagctcacg ctgtaggtat ctcagttcgg tgtaggtcgt tcgctccaag ctgggctgtg
     5041 tgcacgaacc ccccgttcag cccgaccgct gcgccttatc cggtaactat cgtcttgagt
     5101 ccaacccggt aagacacgac ttatcgccac tggcagcagc cactggtaac aggattagca
     5161 gagcgaggta tgtaggcggt gctacagagt tcttgaagtg gtggcctaac tacggctaca
     5221 ctagaagaac agtatttggt atctgcgctc tgctgaagcc agttaccttc ggaaaaagag
     5281 ttggtagctc ttgatccggc aaacaaacca ccgctggtag cggtggtttt tttgtttgca
     5341 agcagcagat tacgcgcaga aaaaaaggat ctcaagaaga tcctttgatc ttttctacgg
     5401 ggtctgacgc tcagtggaac gaaaactcac gttaagggat tttggtcatg agattatcaa
     5461 aaaggatctt cacctagatc cttttaaatt aaaaatgaag ttttaaatca atctaaagta
     5521 tatatgagta aacttggtct gacagttacc aatgcttaat cagtgaggca cctatctcag
     5581 cgatctgtct atttcgttca tccatagttg cctgactccc cgtcgtgtag ataactacga
     5641 tacgggaggg cttaccatct ggccccagtg ctgcaatgat accgcgagac ccacgctcac
     5701 cggctccaga tttatcagca ataaaccagc cagccggaag ggccgagcgc agaagtggtc
     5761 ctgcaacttt atccgcctcc atccagtcta ttaattgttg ccgggaagct agagtaagta
     5821 gttcgccagt taatagtttg cgcaacgttg ttgccattgc tacaggcatc gtggtgtcac
     5881 gctcgtcgtt tggtatggct tcattcagct ccggttccca acgatcaagg cgagttacat
     5941 gatcccccat gttgtgcaaa aaagcggtta gctccttcgg tcctccgatc gttgtcagaa
     6001 gtaagttggc cgcagtgtta tcactcatgg ttatggcagc actgcataat tctcttactg
     6061 tcatgccatc cgtaagatgc ttttctgtga ctggtgagta ctcaaccaag tcattctgag
     6121 aatagtgtat gcggcgaccg agttgctctt gcccggcgtc aatacgggat aataccgcgc
     6181 cacatagcag aactttaaaa gtgctcatca ttggaaaacg ttcttcgggg cgaaaactct
     6241 caaggatctt accgctgttg agatccagtt cgatgtaacc cactcgtgca cccaactgat
     6301 cttcagcatc ttttactttc accagcgttt ctgggtgagc aaaaacagga aggcaaaatg
     6361 ccgcaaaaaa gggaataagg gcgacacgga aatgttgaat actcatactc ttcctttttc
     6421 aatattattg aagcatttat cagggttatt gtctcatgag cggatacata tttgaatgta
     6481 tttagaaaaa taaacaaata ggggttccgc gcacatttcc ccgaaaagtg ccacctgacg
     6541 tctaagaaac cattattatc atgacattaa cctataaaaa taggcgtatc acgaggccct
     6601 ttcgtc
//
