# Supplementary material for: A toolbox of Stable Integration Vectors (SIV) in the fission yeast Schizosaccharomyces pombe
Source: bioRxiv preprint, doi:10.1101/808329, version 1 (2019-10-18)
Supplement: Supplemental sequences [file 808329_file05.zip › Supplemental Sequences/Plasmid maps named/pAV0785 pUra4AfeI-ppcn1-mCherry-linker-pcn1-termNMT-natMX.gb]

LOCUS       Exported               12426 bp ds-DNA     circular SYN 09-SEP-2019
DEFINITION  synthetic circular DNA.
ACCESSION   .
VERSION     .
KEYWORDS    .
SOURCE      synthetic DNA construct
  ORGANISM  synthetic DNA construct
REFERENCE   1  (bases 1 to 12426)
  AUTHORS   VJESTICA Aleksandar MARTIN Sophie MAREK Magdalena
  TITLE     Direct Submission
  JOURNAL   Exported Monday, Sep 9, 2019 from SnapGene 4.3.7
            https://www.snapgene.com
FEATURES             Location/Qualifiers
     source          1..12426
                     /organism="synthetic DNA construct"
                     /mol_type="other DNA"
     misc_feature    193..676
                     /label=3''region ura4
                     /note="3''region ura4"
     misc_feature    677..1640
                     /label=5'region ura4
                     /note="5'region ura4"
     CDS             1641..2435
                     /label=ORF ura4
                     /note="ORF ura4"
     misc_feature    2436..2870
                     /label=3'region ura4
                     /note="3'region ura4"
     misc_feature    2926..3381
                     /label=F1 ori
                     /note="F1 ori"
     primer_bind     3527..3544
                     /label=M13 forward
                     /note="M13 forward"
     primer_bind     3554..3573
                     /label=T7
                     /note="T7"
     misc_feature    3581..3591
                     /label=MCS
                     /note="pBluescript multiple cloning site"
     promoter        3898..5852
                     /label=PCNA promoter
                     /note="PCNA promoter"
     misc_feature    4995..5019
                     /label=Untitled
     misc_feature    5853..6125
                     /label=PCNA 5'UTR
                     /note="PCNA 5'UTR"
     misc_feature    complement(6089..6143)
                     /label=Untitled
     misc_feature    6121..6144
                     /label=Untitled
     gene            6126..6833
                     /label=mCherry
                     /note="mCherry"
     misc_feature    complement(6814..6914)
                     /label=Untitled
     CDS             6837..7691
                     /label=EGFP---PCNA
     misc_feature    6837..6908
                     /label=Linker
                     /note="Linker"
     misc_feature    complement(6886..6914)
                     /label=Untitled
     misc_feature    6909..7691
                     /label=PCNA
                     /note="PCNA"
     misc_feature    6909..6989
                     /label=ExonIpcn1
                     /note="ExonIpcn1"
     misc_feature    6990..7691
                     /label=ExonII pcn1
                     /note="ExonII pcn1"
     misc_feature    7692..7933
                     /label=PCNA 3'UTR
                     /note="PCNA 3'UTR"
     terminator      7948..8941
                     /label=nmt terminator_terminator
                     /note="nmt terminator_terminator"
     misc_feature    8943..9325
                     /label=Ashbya gossypii TEF promoter
                     /note="Ashbya gossypii TEF promoter"
     CDS             9326..9901
                     /label=natMX ORF
                     /note="nat ORF"
     misc_feature    9902..10134
                     /label=Ashbya gossypii TEF terminator
                     /note="Ashbya gossypii TEF terminator"
     primer_bind     complement(10164..10183)
                     /label=T3
                     /note="T3"
     primer_bind     complement(10201..10221)
                     /label=M13 reverse
                     /note="M13 reverse"
     protein_bind    complement(10227..10249)
                     /label=lacO
                     /note="lacO"
     promoter        complement(10253..10283)
                     /label=lac promoter
                     /note="lac promoter"
     rep_origin      complement(10589..11217)
                     /direction=LEFT
                     /label=ColE1 origin
                     /note="ColE1 origin"
     CDS             complement(11366..12226)
                     /label=AmpR
                     /note="AmpR"
     promoter        complement(12227..12331)
                     /label=AmpR promoter
                     /note="AmpR promoter"
ORIGIN
        1 tcgcgcgttt cggtgatgac ggtgaaaacc tctgacacat gcagctcccg gagacggtca
       61 cagcttgtct gtaagcggat gccgggagca gacaagcccg tcagggcgcg tcagcgggtg
      121 ttggcgggtg tcggggctgg cttaactatg cggcatcaga gcagattgta ctgagagtgc
      181 accataaccg ggtattattc aaaactagta tactttttct cggagtataa tacacaatat
      241 cggtgcaaat aggttttaaa attgctccaa tcacatgttc ttaagaaaaa aacgtcaaaa
      301 gaaatctaag tattcccaaa ataattcctc ctgacatgag aagaataaaa aacactaaga
      361 tgcattgtca gtatgaaaca caagccaaag ttgctaacaa taggatcaat tcttacttac
      421 tggcaatgtt acgaggaatc ttggtaggag gatgtttggc aacataacgt tcttttgaat
      481 ttgtttttac acgacgagta atgttcttct gaaactgtgt gtttgcacga cgctgagagg
      541 gagtttgaac cgtctaaaag acatagttag gatccatgat gcacagattt ctaaagataa
      601 aactacttac aggcatgttg gtttattaaa aaagaaaaac aggaatgata agagggaaag
      661 aatacgtgta cagagcgctt acataatgag tgagtgtcat tattgaggaa tgccatgtca
      721 gatttgacac aactcagaac ttattaactt tttatgattg gaacttttgt tttgcccaag
      781 gaatttttaa tggaagaagt tgttttataa atgatattga atttatatcc actcttttta
      841 gcgcatttgc atctctactt taggttcttc tttgactaga ttctaggatg cgtattggat
      901 atactggtct ttgaatcatt gtcgaaaaaa aaattcatgg ttgtacccat gagcaaactg
      961 cttttgtggt tatccatgtg cttcttttgt tcagcatcta tcttcttaat cgcatggaag
     1021 atttgattta aaccaaaaga aatattgtta aactttgaca gaagctttaa attttgattc
     1081 catacattaa atggataaaa ctcctgaagc ttagctacaa atcccactgg ctatatgtat
     1141 gcatttgtgt taaaaaagtt tgtatagatt atttaatcta ctcagcattc tttctctaaa
     1201 taggaatttg ttacttaatg gagaaaaaaa tgtttcgatt tacctagtgt atttgtttgt
     1261 atactcacgt ttaatttcaa acatccattc tatcttgtgt aatttttggc atggtgaaaa
     1321 agataatcag ccttataatc tttacaaaag taagaaattc tgtaaataag ccttaatgcc
     1381 cttgctttaa attaaaatgg ttctttttca tgataatgtt tgcactttgt gaatatattt
     1441 tagatagttc tgtgaggtat aattaagatg ttttagagac ttatacaatt ttgtctttat
     1501 aaattcttaa ttgattttac catcccagtt taactatgct tcgtcggcat ctctgcacat
     1561 gtcgtgtttt cttaccgtat tgtcctacca agaacctctt ttttgcttgg atcgaaatta
     1621 aaggtttaaa agcaaagtta tggatgctag agtatttcaa agctattcag ctagagctga
     1681 ggggatgaaa aatcccattg ccaaggaatt gttggctttg atggaagaaa agcaaagcaa
     1741 cttgtcagtc gcggtcgatt tgacgaagaa atccgaaatc ttagaattgg tagataaaat
     1801 tggaccctat gtctgtgtta tcaagacaca tattgacgtt gtcgaggatt tcgaccagga
     1861 tatggtagaa aaactggtgg ccttaggtaa aaagcatcgt tttcttatct ttgaggatcg
     1921 caaattcgca gacattggaa ataccgtcaa gctacaatat gcatctggtg tgtacaaaat
     1981 tgcttcttgg gctcatatca caaattgcca tacagtgcca ggcgagggta ttatacaagg
     2041 cctcaaagaa gttggtttac ctttgggacg tggtctcttg cttttggctg aaatgtcttc
     2101 caaaggctct ttggctactg gttcctacac agagaaaacc ttagaatggt ttgagaagca
     2161 taccgatttt tgctttggct ttatagctgg tcgtcgattt cctaaccttc aaagcgacta
     2221 cataactatg tcccctggta tcggcttgga tgttaaagga gacgggctgg gacagcaata
     2281 tcgtactcct gaagaagtga ttgtaaactg cggtagcgat atcatcattg ttggtcgtgg
     2341 agtctatgga gctggtcgta atcctgttgt cgaagccaag agatatagag aagctggttg
     2401 gaaggcatat cagcaaagac tttctcagca ttaaaaaaag actaatgtaa aatttttttg
     2461 gttggttatt gaaaaagtcg atgccttgtt tgcgtttgtt ttcctaggcg ttttatgtca
     2521 gaaggcattt agaattagta tacaagtact ctttggtaaa attttatgta gcgactaaaa
     2581 tattaactat tatagataaa caccttggga ataaaaagta atttgctata gtaatttatt
     2641 aaacatgctc ctacaacatt accacaatct tttctcttgg attgacattg aataagaaaa
     2701 gagtgaattt ttttagactt gtaatgataa ctatgtacaa agccaatgaa agatgtatgt
     2761 agatgaatgt aaaataccat gtagacaaac aagataaaac ttggttataa acattggtgt
     2821 tggaacagaa taaattagat gtcaaaaagt ttcgtcaata tcacaagctt gctagggcgg
     2881 tgtgaaatac cgcacagatg cgtaaggaga aaataccgca tcaggaaatt gtaaacgtta
     2941 atattttgtt aaaattcgcg ttaaattttt gttaaatcag ctcatttttt aaccaatagg
     3001 ccgaaatcgg caaaatccct tataaatcaa aagaatagac cgagataggg ttgagtgttg
     3061 ttccagtttg gaacaagagt ccactattaa agaacgtgga ctccaacgtc aaaggnnnnn
     3121 nnnnnnnnnn nnnnnnnnnn nnnnnnnnnn nnnnnnnnnn nnnntnnnnn nnnnnnnnnn
     3181 nnnnnnnnnn nnnnnnnnnn nnnnnnnnnn nnnnnnnnnn nnnnnnnnnn nnnnnnnnnn
     3241 nnnnnnnnnn nnnnnngnnn nnnnnnnnnn nnnnnnnnnn nnnnnnnnnn nnnnnnnnnn
     3301 nnnnnnnnnn nnnnnnnnnn nnnnnnnnnn nnnnnnnnnn nnnnnnnnnn nnnnnnnnnn
     3361 nnnnnnnnnn nnnnnnnnnn ncgcgccatt cgccattcag gctgcgcaac tgttgggaag
     3421 ggcgatcgcg gtgcgggcct cttcgctatt acgccagctg gcgaaagggg gatgtgctgc
     3481 aaggcgatta agttgggtaa cgccagggtt ttcccagtca cgacgttgta aaacgacggc
     3541 cagtgagcgc gcgtaatacg actcactata gggcgaattg ggtaccgggc cccccctcga
     3601 ggtcgacggt atcgataagc ttgatatcga attcctgcag cccaactgcg gtcaagatat
     3661 ttcttgaatc aggcgcctta gaccgctcgg ccaaacaacc aattacttgt tgagaaatag
     3721 agtataatta tcctataaat ataacgtttt tgaacacaca tgaacaagga agtacaggac
     3781 aattgatttt gaagagaatg tggattttga tgtaattgtt gggattccat ttttaataag
     3841 gcaataatat taggtatgta gatatactag aagttctcct cgacaagctt gcatggcaga
     3901 actggattat ttttcgttct tctagaaagt acgcgaattg tacgacgaat ttcatcttca
     3961 cgtccgataa ctggatccag ttgaccattt ctagcgagct ctgtaagatc aacagtaaat
     4021 ttatttagtg catcaaatcc ttcctcggca ttctttgaat cgattctttt attaccacgg
     4081 acgttattta cagcaaattc aaacgctttc ggggtgacac cggcttctgc caataaactc
     4141 tttagcgtgt cgtctttagt gaacacagcg ataaaatgat cttgagcaat gtaagaatct
     4201 ttttgtgttt tttgaagttc atgagcattt cgcagcagtt tcgcactttc aggtgacaga
     4261 gtcacttgtt ctggaggtgg atcctgagca ggcaagcgaa ctaaccgact agtaacactt
     4321 cgctcaaact tttgaccatc accaccagct ttgtcgacga tggtgcgcag taaggtagta
     4381 ccgttactgt cactgtcgga caaaagagca gcagcaatgt gaataggggt taattgtgaa
     4441 tgaccataag attgtgcaat tgagtacgca tcagacaatg tctttgcggc tttgtcagta
     4501 aaaggataat cagccatatc gagttatatt attataggaa tttttataat ttatagataa
     4561 atccaaaaaa aaggaattgt atatttgtcg ctcgttataa aacaaaaaag agagagtcgt
     4621 tgaacggtaa atatatacgg ttttcagttc gatttaataa gaacttaata tcgttattat
     4681 aataaattct tcggttatag attgatggtt gaggatgccg caggtagaga agctgtgcat
     4741 atatatacac gatgatgtta ctatgggaag gaaaggaaca taccagaaga tgccagttac
     4801 attgttactc gaacctactc ctacactcta gaaaaagaaa gggataaagt agggtaaatc
     4861 ccaaagacat gactagaaga tttaaaaaaa taagagaaaa atagcttaaa aaaaaaccgg
     4921 tgtaaattaa aaatgcagtt accttaaaag tctttgaatt gtctttaaac atggaatact
     4981 cgaaacccgg aaatgatctg cgtattacgt agtgtatgga acaacgtaaa gacggatact
     5041 aacctcaact tattctcaat tgcatcttgc taaataccgt tagaattcat caatgactga
     5101 ataaataatt ttttgataca tagttcttct attacagaga ttctagtcat atttccaagc
     5161 tatttctaag atagagctct tacattactt attctatacg gtagcgatta ttcgtcgtaa
     5221 tgacatttaa cgaactttag ttacttgacc atagtggttt ataaactaaa caaaccaaca
     5281 gtgaattctt gttaacgtaa ctgtaatcta cgaatattga gaagaaaaaa aaacgaatga
     5341 atttgttgtg aatacatatt ttttccttag cgaacaagta tacttcattc ttattttcat
     5401 acctctttag tcttatttaa accagcaata aaattcgttt taagttttcc gtgttaatac
     5461 caattaaaat aacgtttttt tcaatcattt tatatgtcat tgcaacgtga aaataagtta
     5521 ataaatttcg gtagcagcta atatggaaaa tgtacaattt acttgataca ttagtgtagc
     5581 ctaaatttta tttgatcctg gaaagtatat taaggtagaa cgcgaaagct ctcctagttt
     5641 acgccgtaaa ttgtaatgac tcgctgatta catttggctt attataatcc gtatagctag
     5701 aaaatttcga taactgaata ttgcttcttt aaaaagacat aaatagaacc gtgaattagt
     5761 acagcaaacg aaagataaaa atttcatagt aacatgcaaa tactattttt tcagttagtt
     5821 ttccataatt ttgtataata tttcatatca aacgcatcta aaaagtacgg acgaaattac
     5881 ttgctattgt aaaaataaaa aaaataacaa aacaaattat aataacgtga actgctattt
     5941 tggtctcata tatgaaaggt tcttgagatt ttttacgttg tcagctagca attttacgca
     6001 cactattctg tgctacgcgc tctttgacta cttcccaaaa gccaactaca aaaggttttt
     6061 gcagtaacct ttgttagcta ttctttatat ctcttatcta gcttgtataa aatataatta
     6121 cgaccatggt gagcaagggc gaggaggata acatggccat catcaaggag ttcatgcgct
     6181 tcaaggtgca catggagggc tccgtgaacg gccacgagtt cgagatcgag ggcgagggcg
     6241 agggccgccc ctacgagggc acccagaccg ccaagctgaa ggtgaccaag ggtggccccc
     6301 tgcccttcgc ctgggacatc ctgtcccctc agttcatgta cggctccaag gcctacgtga
     6361 agcaccccgc cgacatcccc gactacttga agctgtcctt ccccgagggc ttcaagtggg
     6421 agcgcgtgat gaacttcgag gacggcggcg tggtgaccgt gacccaggac tcctccctgc
     6481 aggacggcga gttcatctac aaggtgaagc tgcgcggcac caacttcccc tccgacggcc
     6541 ccgtaatgca gaagaagacc atgggctggg aggcctcctc cgagcggatg taccccgagg
     6601 acggcgccct gaagggcgag atcaagcaga ggctgaagct gaaggacggc ggccactacg
     6661 acgctgaggt caagaccacc tacaaggcca agaagcccgt gcagctgccc ggcgcctaca
     6721 acgtcaacat caagttggac atcacctccc acaacgagga ctacaccatc gtggaacagt
     6781 acgaacgcgc cgagggccgc cactccaccg gcggcatgga cgagctgtac aagtccggac
     6841 tcagatcggg tgagggtcaa ggtcaaggtc aaggtcctgg tcgtggttac gcttaccgta
     6901 gtagatctat gcttgaagct agatttcagc aggctgcttt gttgaaaaag cttctcgatg
     6961 ccatcaagga gttagttaca gatgctaatt ttgattgcaa tgacaacggt atctctctgc
     7021 aggctatgga tagttctcat gtagcccttg tttctatgct tattaaatca gatggatttg
     7081 aaccatatcg gtgtgataga aatattgctt taggtataaa tctgaacgcc ttatcaaagg
     7141 tcttacggtg tgcccaaaac gaggatttgg ttactttaaa ggctgaagat acacctgagg
     7201 tattgaattt ggttttcgag agcgagaaaa atgacaggat ctctgattat gatgttaaat
     7261 taatggacat tgatcaagaa cacttgggta taccagatat cgaatacgat gctactatta
     7321 ctatgcctgc tgccgaattt caacgcatta ctcgagattt attaactttg agtgattcag
     7381 taacaatcaa tgctagtaaa gagggtgttc gttttagctg caagggagat attggtaatg
     7441 gtagtaccac gctgaaacaa cataccgatc tttctgacca agatcaaagt atcgaaattt
     7501 ctcttaccca agctgtaaca cttacgtttt ctttgaaata tttagcccag ttcactaagg
     7561 ctactccttt agctacccga gtcacacttt caatgagcaa tgatgttcca cttcttgtgg
     7621 agtataaaat ggaatccgga tttttacgat tttatcttgc cccaaaaatt ggtgaggagg
     7681 atgaggagta gattacggaa tcaatatctt ttagtaatct ctttgcaatt gacgagctag
     7741 catcattata aacatacttt tgtttacttt ttaattcaac cttttttgta ctgctccttc
     7801 cctaacattc atatccaaac aggcaaaata ccagctttta cttaaaaaaa atcaaattct
     7861 ttagaaccaa caaactgaag ggtagaaaaa cttgtgttct tagtgatgat ttttcacaga
     7921 taacttcgta atcggatccc cgggtaaaag gaatgtctcc cttgccagta ctgctagggt
     7981 ttttctttca aactatggaa gcccattcaa gctgcatatt acgattttgt ttttcgcttt
     8041 tagaaagtgg tttagatgag ataatagaaa aattcttgat ctccgacaac gagtactttt
     8101 attttttttg ctaatcactt tactcaatat tagctcgaaa tcgtagaaac gtagacgggt
     8161 gcgggatacc gagtggtgta gttaagaatt tttataaacc acgtggccca aaaatatgaa
     8221 cccaaaacgt ttatacatga gtatacttta agaaggctat accccttcgt gttagatgta
     8281 gttttagcta cccaacccga gtctatgagc ttgacttcag atgtagaagg cattaaatcg
     8341 ttttgaatat taattaaaaa acgatgaaaa ttaaatattt aaaagcaatc atacgctgaa
     8401 aatttagtgc tgtggctaat ccttcaacat ggaaatgcca taaaagtgac tttgacaaaa
     8461 aaaaaagtat atacaggtag taaactcatc tacttcattg actttgttta cagcatgtgg
     8521 aaggaggaat atttattgct aaatcgtagt ttaacattca ataagtaata ctattgaaat
     8581 tcgacaagat tggccgcatg gatgaaaaag aggcattttg ctttgggaga attagttcaa
     8641 attagaactg aaaaaaaaaa ctttacgagg caaaaatgtc ggattgagat cgtaaaagtt
     8701 cgctcgtcgt cttttgcttt gtgattgttt tcatggatac atcttgctgg atatttaaat
     8761 tttagtacta tgtataagat attctataaa tgttttatca cccaaacctg ttagcgcctt
     8821 cttaattcta ttcaatctgg cttttgctct gagactactt cttggacttt cactacttgt
     8881 tagttatacg gaatttgtgt aattagaagt gaaataatcc tttctattag taatgcgagc
     8941 tcgtttagct tgcctcgtcc ccgccgggtc acccggccag cgacatggag gcccagaata
     9001 ccctccttga cagtcttgac gtgcgcagct caggggcatg atgtgactgt cgcccgtaca
     9061 tttagcccat acatccccat gtataatcat ttgcatccat acattttgat ggccgcacgg
     9121 cgcgaagcaa aaattacggc tcctcgctgc agacctgcga gcagggaaac gctcccctca
     9181 cagacgcgtt gaattgtccc cacgccgcgc ccctgtagag aaatataaaa ggttaggatt
     9241 tgccactgag gttcttcttt catatacttc cttttaaaat cttgctagga tacagttctc
     9301 acatcacatc cgaacataaa caaccatggg taccactctt gacgacacgg cttaccggta
     9361 ccgcaccagt gtcccggggg acgccgaggc catcgaggca ctggatgggt ccttcaccac
     9421 cgacaccgtc ttccgcgtca ccgccaccgg ggacggcttc accctgcggg aggtgccggt
     9481 ggacccgccc ctgaccaagg tgttccccga cgacgaatcg gacgacgaat cggacgacgg
     9541 ggaggacggc gacccggact cccggacgtt cgtcgcgtac ggggacgacg gcgacctggc
     9601 gggcttcgtg gtcatctcgt actcggcgtg gaaccgccgg ctgaccgtcg aggacatcga
     9661 ggtcgccccg gagcaccggg ggcacggggt cgggcgcgcg ttgatggggc tcgcgacgga
     9721 gttcgccggc gagcggggcg ccgggcacct ctggctggag gtcaccaacg tcaacgcacc
     9781 ggcgatccac gcgtaccggc ggatggggtt caccctctgc ggcctggaca ccgccctgta
     9841 cgacggcacc gcctcggacg gcgagcggca ggcgctctac atgagcatgc cctgccccta
     9901 atcagtactg acaataaaaa gattcttgtt ttcaagaact tgtcatttgt atagtttttt
     9961 tatattgtag ttgttctatt ttaatcaaat gttagcgtga tttatatttt ttttcgcctc
    10021 gacatcatct gcccagatgc gaagttaagt gcgcagaaag taatatcatg cgtcaatcgt
    10081 atgtgaatgc tggtcgctat actgctgtcg attcgatact aacgccgcca tccacctgca
    10141 ggtaatcacg tgccagcttt tgttcccttt agtgagggtt aattgcgcgc ttggcgtaat
    10201 catggtcata gctgtttcct gtgtgaaatt gttatccgct cacaattcca cacaacatag
    10261 gagccggaag cataaagtgt aaagcctggg gtgcctaatg agtgaggtaa ctcacattaa
    10321 ttgcgttgcg ctcactgccc gctttccagt cgggaaacct gtcgtgccag ctgcattaat
    10381 gaatcggcca acgcgcgggg agaggcggtt tgcgtattgg gcgctcttcc gcttcctcgc
    10441 tcactgactc gctgcgctcg gtcgttcggc tgcggcgagc ggtatcagct cactcaaagg
    10501 cggtaatacg gttatccaca gaatcagggg ataacgcagg aaagaacatg tgagcaaaag
    10561 gccagcaaaa ggccaggaac cgtaaaaagg ccgcgttgct ggcgtttttc cataggctcg
    10621 gcccccctga cgagcatcac aaaaatcgac gctcaagtca gaggtggcga aacccgacag
    10681 gactataaag ataccaggcg ttcccccctg gaagctccct cgtgcgctct cctgttccga
    10741 ccctgccgct taccggatac ctgtccgcct ttctcccttc gggaagcgtg gcgctttctc
    10801 aatgctcacg ctgtaggtat ctcagttcgg tgtaggtcgt tcgctccaag ctgggctgtg
    10861 tgcacgaacc ccccgttcag cccgaccgct gcgccttatc cggtaactat cgtcttgagt
    10921 ccaacccggt aagacacgac ttatcgccac tggcagcagc cactggtaac aggattagca
    10981 gagcgaggta tgtaggcggt gctacagagt tcttgaagtg gtggcctaac tacggctaca
    11041 ctagaaggac agtatttggt atctgcgctc tgctgaagcc agttaccttc ggaaaaagag
    11101 ttggtagctc ttgatccggc aaacaaacca ccgctggtag cggtggtttt tttgtttgca
    11161 agcagcagat tacgcgcaga aaaaaaggat ctcaagaaga tcctttgatc ttttctacgg
    11221 ggtctgacgc tcagtggaac gaaaactcac gttaagggat tttggtcatg agattatcaa
    11281 aaaggatctt cacctagatc cttttaaatt aaaaatgaag ttttaaatca atctaaagta
    11341 tatatgagta aacttggtct gacagttacc aatgcttaat cagtgaggca cctatctcag
    11401 cgatctgtct atttcgttca tccatagttg cctgactgcc cgtcgtgtag ataactacga
    11461 tacgggaggg cttaccatct ggccccagtg ctgcaatgat accgcgagac ccacgctcac
    11521 cggctccaga tttatcagca ataaaccagc cagccggaag ggccgagcgc agaagtggtc
    11581 ctgcaacttt atccgcctcc atccagtcta ttaattgttg ccgggaagct agagtaagta
    11641 gttcgccagt taatagtttg cgcaacgttg ttgccattgc tacaggcatc gtggtgtcac
    11701 gctcgtcgtt tggtatggct tcattcagct ccggttccca acgatcaagg cgagttacat
    11761 gatcccccat gttgtgaaaa aaagcggtta gctccttcgg tcctccgatc gttgtcagaa
    11821 gtaagttggc cgcagtgtta tcactcatgg ttatggcagc actgcataat tctcttactg
    11881 tcatgccatc cgtaagatgc ttttctgtga ctggtgagta ctcaaccaag tcattctgag
    11941 aatagtgtat gcggcgaccg agttgctctt gcccggcgtc aatacgggat aataccgcgc
    12001 cacatagcag aactttaaaa gtgctcatca ttggaaaacg ttcttcgggg cgaaaactct
    12061 caaggatctt accgctgttg agatccagtt cgatgtaacc cactcgtgca cccaactgat
    12121 cttcagcatc ttttactttc accagcgttt ctgggtgagc aaaaacagga aggcaaaatg
    12181 ccgcaaaaaa gggaataagg gcgacacgga aatgttgaat actcatactc ttcctttttc
    12241 aatattattg aagcatttat cagggttatt gtctcatgag cggatacata tttgaatgta
    12301 tttagaaaaa taaacaaata ggggttccgc gcacatttcc ccgaaaagtg ccacctgacg
    12361 tctaagaaac cattattatc atgacattaa cctataaaaa taggcgtatc acgaggccct
    12421 ttcgtc
//
