# Supplementary material for: A toolbox of Stable Integration Vectors (SIV) in the fission yeast Schizosaccharomyces pombe
Source: bioRxiv preprint, doi:10.1101/808329, version 1 (2019-10-18)
Supplement: Supplemental sequences [file 808329_file05.zip › Supplemental Sequences/Plasmid maps named/pAV0585 pAde6PmeI-hphMX.gb]

LOCUS       Exported                7413 bp ds-DNA     circular SYN 10-OCT-2019
DEFINITION  synthetic circular DNA
ACCESSION   .
VERSION     .
KEYWORDS    .
SOURCE      synthetic DNA construct
  ORGANISM  synthetic DNA construct
REFERENCE   1  (bases 1 to 7413)
  AUTHORS   VJESTICA Aleksandar MARTIN Sophie MAREK Magdalena
  TITLE     Direct Submission
  JOURNAL   Exported Thursday, Oct 10, 2019 from SnapGene 4.3.7
            https://www.snapgene.com
FEATURES             Location/Qualifiers
     source          1..7413
                     /organism="synthetic DNA construct"
                     /note="/dnas_title=pAV0356 pAde6PmeI-hphMX"
     misc_feature    193..567
                     /label=3''region ade6
                     /note="3''region ade6"
     misc_feature    568..836
                     /label=5'region ade6
                     /note="5'region ade6"
     CDS             837..2495
                     /label=ORF ade6
                     /note="ORF ade6"
     misc_feature    2496..2641
                     /label=3'region ade6
                     /note="3'region ade6"
     misc_feature    2697..3152
                     /label=F1 ori
                     /note="F1 ori"
     primer_bind     3292..3309
                     /label=M13 forward
                     /note="M13 forward"
     primer_bind     3319..3338
                     /label=T7
                     /note="T7"
     misc_feature    3346..3476
                     /label=MCS
                     /note="MCS"
                     /note="pBluescript multiple cloning site"
     misc_feature    3477..3859
                     /label=Ashbya gossypii TEF promoter
                     /note="Ashbya gossypii TEF promoter"
     CDS             3860..4888
                     /label=hph ORF
                     /note="hph ORF"
     misc_feature    4889..5121
                     /label=Ashbya gossypii TEF terminator
                     /note="Ashbya gossypii TEF terminator"
     primer_bind     complement(5151..5170)
                     /label=T3
                     /note="T3"
     primer_bind     complement(5188..5208)
                     /label=M13 reverse
                     /note="M13 reverse"
     protein_bind    complement(5214..5236)
                     /note="lacO"
     promoter        complement(5240..5270)
                     /note="lac promoter"
     rep_origin      complement(5576..6204)
                     /direction=LEFT
                     /label=ColE1 origin
                     /note="ColE1 origin"
     CDS             complement(6353..7213)
                     /label=AmpR
                     /note="AmpR"
     promoter        complement(7214..7318)
                     /note="AmpR promoter"
ORIGIN
        1 tcgcgcgttt cggtgatgac ggtgaaaacc tctgacacat gcagctcccg gagacggtca
       61 cagcttgtct gtaagcggat gccgggagca gacaagcccg tcagggcgcg tcagcgggtg
      121 ttggcgggtg tcggggctgg cttaactatg cggcatcaga gcagattgta ctgagagtgc
      181 accataaccg ggagaatcct gaataatgtg ctgtgaagca gttgaaagaa aattaaagaa
      241 cccaatataa tatgctataa agcaatcaaa aaataatagt aagaaaccca aataaaaccc
      301 cgttgaccat gttcccaatt aaattaacgc atattaatgc aaaaaatgca atattaagac
      361 tagttattaa accgataatt agtcttcaat tattaaaaga tgtagttgat ttgtattatc
      421 tttcaattgc taattctaaa tatattggag aattcaatga gtttatgcat tgaagtttaa
      481 gataacattg gcgctgattg cagcaaaagt aatcacgcat atagctgtag gaccaaaacg
      541 atcatcatat cggaccgcat tatgtttaaa cgttgcttta tatatggata acgacatata
      601 catttatttc ttgaaaaaat agcaaagcta tattgatttt agcgtatgct gctttaaagt
      661 tgcatttcac aatgcttgga aatgtaacga tgacagaatt aatacgatgc aaaactcaaa
      721 taataaactg cgcactaact cactacaata aacaactttg aaaaaaagat tcgttttttc
      781 aacatttacc atctcattaa gctgagctgc caaggtatat acatacttca tcgaatatga
      841 gcgaaaaaca ggttgtaggg atccttggag gtggtcaatt gggccgaatg atggtagagg
      901 cagcccatcg cttaaacatc aaatgcatca tcttggatgc agcaaattct cctgccaaac
      961 aaattgatgg aggacgtgag cacattgatg catcatttac tgaccccgat gcaattgttg
     1021 aactgtctaa gaagtgcacg ttattaacaa ctgaaattga gcatattaac actgatgcct
     1081 tggcagccgt tacgaaatct gttgctgttg aaccctctcc tgcaactctg cgatgcattc
     1141 aagacaaata tcttcaaaaa cagcatttac aggtttttaa gattgcactt cctgaatttt
     1201 gcgatgcacc tgaccaggaa agtgttgaaa aagcaggcca agagtttggt tatccttttg
     1261 tactgaaaag taaaacattg gcttacgacg gtcgtggaaa ttacgttgtt catcaaccat
     1321 ctgagattcc tactgccatc aaagcacttg gtgatcgtcc gctttatgtt gaaaagttcg
     1381 ttcctttctc catggaaatt gcagtgatgg tagtacgcag tttagacgga aaagtttatg
     1441 cttatcctac aactgagacc attcaaaagg ataatgtttg tcatttagta tatgcccctg
     1501 ctcgtcttcc cttctcaatt caacagcgtg ctcaaaccct tgccatggat gcggtgcgca
     1561 cttttgaagg cgctggtata tatggtgtag agatgtttgt tttgcaagat ggtgagacca
     1621 ttttactcaa cgaaattgct cctcggcctc acaattcagg tcactacacc attgaagctt
     1681 gcccaacttc tcagtttgaa gctcacttac gggccatatg tggtcttcct ttcagcgaaa
     1741 tcaacaccca actctcgact tccacaactc atgcgttgat ggtaaatatt ttaggtactg
     1801 atgatcctga ttatgtttca aagatcgcta aacgttctct gtccattccc ggtgcaactt
     1861 tgcatcttta tggtaaagct gaatctagaa agggtcgcaa gatgggacac gttaccatca
     1921 tttctgattc acctcaagaa tgtgaacgta ggtatcagat gcttcttgac gtcaaagatc
     1981 ctgtcgaatc acctgttgtt ggtattatca tgggttcgga ttctgattta agcaagatga
     2041 aagatgctgc cgtcatttta gatgaattca aggtgcctta cgaacttact attgtttcag
     2101 ctcaccgcac accagatcgc atggttactt atgctcgtac cgcagcttca agagggttgc
     2161 gtgtgattat tgctggtgct ggtggtgccg ctcatttgcc tggtatggtt gctgcaatga
     2221 cacctcttcc agtaatcggc gttcctgtaa aaggaagcac tcttgacgga gttgactctc
     2281 ttcactctat tgttcagatg cctcgaggtg tccctgtcgc cactgttgct atcaataata
     2341 gccaaaatgc cggtatttta gcctgtcgta tacttgctac atttcaaccc tcccttttgg
     2401 ctgctatgga gagctttatg gacaatatga aagagattgt tttagaaaag gctgataaat
     2461 tagaaaaagt tggttggaaa aattattctg cataggcgac catagacata actgttaaat
     2521 gattttgctt gctttttgtt ttaaataata ttttattttg aaattctaga ttgtaaaatg
     2581 tattctaaaa agtgattaaa aattaaaaat aaaaaccccc cgaataatgt gctgcgacgc
     2641 agctagggcg gtgtgaaata ccgcacagat gcgtaaggag aaaataccgc atcaggaaat
     2701 tgtaagcgtt aatattttgt taaaattcgc gttaaatttt tgttaaatca gctcattttt
     2761 taaccaatag gccgaaatcg gcaaaatccc ttataaatca aaagaataga ccgagatagg
     2821 gttgagtgtt gttccagttt ggaacaagag tccactatta aagaacgtgg actccaacgt
     2881 caaaggnnnn nnnnnnnnnn nnnnnnnnnn nnnnnnnnnn nnnnnnnnnn nnnnntnnnn
     2941 nnnnnnnnnn nnnnnnnnnn nnnnnnnnnn nnnnnnnnnn nnnnnnnnnn nnnnnnnnnn
     3001 nnnnnnnnnn nnnnnnnnnn nnnnnnngnn nnnnnnnnnn nnnnnnnnnn nnnnnnnnnn
     3061 nnnnnnnnnn nnnnnnnnnn nnnnnnnnnn nnnnnnnnnn nnnnnnnnnn nnnnnnnnnn
     3121 nnnnnnnnnn nnnnnnnnnn nnnnnnnnnn nnccattcgc cattcaggct gcgcaactgt
     3181 tgggaagggc gatcggtgcg ggcctcttcg ctattacgcc agctggcgaa agggggatgt
     3241 gctgcaaggc gattaagttg ggtaacgcca gggttttccc agtcacgacg ttgtaaaacg
     3301 acggccagtg agcgcgcgta atacgactca ctatagggcg aattgggtac cgggcccccc
     3361 ctcgaggtcg acggtatcga taagcttgat atcgaattcc tgcagcccgg gggatccact
     3421 agttctagag cggccgccac cgcggtggtt aattaaggcg cgccagatct gagctcgttt
     3481 agcttgcctc gtccccgccg ggtcacccgg ccagcgacat ggaggcccag aataccctcc
     3541 ttgacagtct tgacgtgcgc agctcagggg catgatgtga ctgtcgcccg tacatttagc
     3601 ccatacatcc ccatgtataa tcatttgcat ccatacattt tgatggccgc acggcgcgaa
     3661 gcaaaaatta cggctcctcg ctgcagacct gcgagcaggg aaacgctccc ctcacagacg
     3721 cgttgaattg tccccacgcc gcgcccctgt agagaaatat aaaaggttag gatttgccac
     3781 tgaggttctt ctttcatata cttcctttta aaatcttgct aggatacagt tctcacatca
     3841 catccgaaca taaacaacca tgggtaaaaa gcctgaactc accgcgacgt ctgtcgagaa
     3901 gtttctgatc gaaaagttcg acagcgtctc cgacctgatg cagctctcgg agggcgaaga
     3961 atctcgtgct ttcagcttcg atgtaggagg gcgtggatat gtcctgcggg taaatagctg
     4021 cgccgatggt ttctacaaag atcgttatgt ttatcggcac tttgcatcgg ccgcgctccc
     4081 gattccggaa gtgcttgaca ttggggaatt cagcgagagc ctgacctatt gcatctcccg
     4141 ccgtgcacag ggtgtcacgt tgcaagacct gcctgaaacc gaactgcccg ctgttctgca
     4201 gccggtcgcg gaggccatgg atgcgatcgc tgcggccgat cttagccaga cgagcgggtt
     4261 cggcccattc ggaccgcaag gaatcggtca atacactaca tggcgtgatt tcatatgcgc
     4321 gattgctgat ccccatgtgt atcactggca aactgtgatg gacgacaccg tcagtgcgtc
     4381 cgtcgcgcag gctctcgatg agctgatgct ttgggccgag gactgccccg aagtccggca
     4441 cctcgtgcac gcggatttcg gctccaacaa tgtcctgacg gacaatggcc gcataacagc
     4501 ggtcattgac tggagcgagg cgatgttcgg ggattcccaa tacgaggtcg ccaacatctt
     4561 cttctggagg ccgtggttgg cttgtatgga gcagcagacg cgctacttcg agcggaggca
     4621 tccggagctt gcaggatcgc cgcggctccg ggcgtatatg ctccgcattg gtcttgacca
     4681 actctatcag agcttggttg acggcaattt cgatgatgca gcttgggcgc agggtcgatg
     4741 cgacgcaatc gtccgatccg gagccgggac tgtcgggcgt acacaaatcg cccgcagaag
     4801 cgcggccgtc tggaccgatg gctgtgtaga agtactcgcc gatagtggaa accgacgccc
     4861 cagcactcgt ccgagggcaa aggaataatc agtactgaca ataaaaagat tcttgttttc
     4921 aagaacttgt catttgtata gtttttttat attgtagttg ttctatttta atcaaatgtt
     4981 agcgtgattt atattttttt tcgcctcgac atcatctgcc cagatgcgaa gttaagtgcg
     5041 cagaaagtaa tatcatgcgt caatcgtatg tgaatgctgg tcgctatact gctgtcgatt
     5101 cgatactaac gccgccatcc acctgcaggt aatcacgtgc cagcttttgt tccctttagt
     5161 gagggttaat tgcgcgcttg gcgtaatcat ggtcatagct gtttcctgtg tgaaattgtt
     5221 atccgctcac aattccacac aacatacgag ccggaagcat aaagtgtaaa gcctggggtg
     5281 cctaatgagt gagctaactc acattaattg cgttgcgctc actgcccgct ttccagtcgg
     5341 gaaacctgtc gtgccagctg cattaatgaa tcggccaacg cgcggggaga ggcggtttgc
     5401 gtattgggcg ctcttccgct tcctcgctca ctgactcgct gcgctcggtc gttcggctgc
     5461 ggcgagcggt atcagctcac tcaaaggcgg taatacggtt atccacagaa tcaggggata
     5521 acgcaggaaa gaacatgtga gcaaaaggcc agcaaaaggc caggaaccgt aaaaaggccg
     5581 cgttgctggc gtttttccat aggctccgcc cccctgacga gcatcacaaa aatcgacgct
     5641 caagtcagag gtggcgaaac ccgacaggac tataaagata ccaggcgttt ccccctggaa
     5701 gctccctcgt gcgctctcct gttccgaccc tgccgcttac cggatacctg tccgcctttc
     5761 tcccttcggg aagcgtggcg ctttctcata gctcacgctg taggtatctc agttcggtgt
     5821 aggtcgttcg ctccaagctg ggctgtgtgc acgaaccccc cgttcagccc gaccgctgcg
     5881 ccttatccgg taactatcgt cttgagtcca acccggtaag acacgactta tcgccactgg
     5941 cagcagccac tggtaacagg attagcagag cgaggtatgt aggcggtgct acagagttct
     6001 tgaagtggtg gcctaactac ggctacacta gaagaacagt atttggtatc tgcgctctgc
     6061 tgaagccagt taccttcgga aaaagagttg gtagctcttg atccggcaaa caaaccaccg
     6121 ctggtagcgg tggttttttt gtttgcaagc agcagattac gcgcagaaaa aaaggatctc
     6181 aagaagatcc tttgatcttt tctacggggt ctgacgctca gtggaacgaa aactcacgtt
     6241 aagggatttt ggtcatgaga ttatcaaaaa ggatcttcac ctagatcctt ttaaattaaa
     6301 aatgaagttt taaatcaatc taaagtatat atgagtaaac ttggtctgac agttaccaat
     6361 gcttaatcag tgaggcacct atctcagcga tctgtctatt tcgttcatcc atagttgcct
     6421 gactccccgt cgtgtagata actacgatac gggagggctt accatctggc cccagtgctg
     6481 caatgatacc gcgagaccca cgctcaccgg ctccagattt atcagcaata aaccagccag
     6541 ccggaagggc cgagcgcaga agtggtcctg caactttatc cgcctccatc cagtctatta
     6601 attgttgccg ggaagctaga gtaagtagtt cgccagttaa tagtttgcgc aacgttgttg
     6661 ccattgctac aggcatcgtg gtgtcacgct cgtcgtttgg tatggcttca ttcagctccg
     6721 gttcccaacg atcaaggcga gttacatgat cccccatgtt gtgcaaaaaa gcggttagct
     6781 ccttcggtcc tccgatcgtt gtcagaagta agttggccgc agtgttatca ctcatggtta
     6841 tggcagcact gcataattct cttactgtca tgccatccgt aagatgcttt tctgtgactg
     6901 gtgagtactc aaccaagtca ttctgagaat agtgtatgcg gcgaccgagt tgctcttgcc
     6961 cggcgtcaat acgggataat accgcgccac atagcagaac tttaaaagtg ctcatcattg
     7021 gaaaacgttc ttcggggcga aaactctcaa ggatcttacc gctgttgaga tccagttcga
     7081 tgtaacccac tcgtgcaccc aactgatctt cagcatcttt tactttcacc agcgtttctg
     7141 ggtgagcaaa aacaggaagg caaaatgccg caaaaaaggg aataagggcg acacggaaat
     7201 gttgaatact catactcttc ctttttcaat attattgaag catttatcag ggttattgtc
     7261 tcatgagcgg atacatattt gaatgtattt agaaaaataa acaaataggg gttccgcgca
     7321 catttccccg aaaagtgcca cctgacgtct aagaaaccat tattatcatg acattaacct
     7381 ataaaaatag gcgtatcacg aggccctttc gtc
//
