# Supplementary material for: A toolbox of Stable Integration Vectors (SIV) in the fission yeast Schizosaccharomyces pombe
Source: bioRxiv preprint, doi:10.1101/808329, version 1 (2019-10-18)
Supplement: Supplemental sequences [file 808329_file05.zip › Supplemental Sequences/Plasmid maps named/pAV0750 pUra4AfeI-purg1-sfGFP-termScCYC1.gb]

LOCUS       Exported                7577 bp ds-DNA     circular SYN 09-SEP-2019
DEFINITION  synthetic circular DNA.
ACCESSION   .
VERSION     .
KEYWORDS    .
SOURCE      synthetic DNA construct
  ORGANISM  synthetic DNA construct
REFERENCE   1  (bases 1 to 7577)
  AUTHORS   VJESTICA Aleksandar MARTIN Sophie MAREK Magdalena
  TITLE     Direct Submission
  JOURNAL   Exported Monday, Sep 9, 2019 from SnapGene 4.3.7
            https://www.snapgene.com
FEATURES             Location/Qualifiers
     source          1..7577
                     /organism="synthetic DNA construct"
                     /mol_type="other DNA"
     misc_feature    193..676
                     /label=3''region ura4
                     /note="3''region ura4"
     misc_feature    677..1640
                     /label=5'region ura4
                     /note="5'region ura4"
     CDS             1641..2435
                     /label=ORF ura4
                     /note="ORF ura4"
     misc_feature    2436..2870
                     /label=3'region ura4
                     /note="3'region ura4"
     misc_feature    2926..3381
                     /label=F1 ori
                     /note="F1 ori"
     primer_bind     3521..3538
                     /label=M13 forward
                     /note="M13 forward"
     primer_bind     3548..3567
                     /label=T7
                     /note="T7"
     misc_feature    3575..3580
                     /label=KpnI site
                     /note="KpnI site"
     misc_feature    3581..3586
                     /label=ApaI site
                     /note="ApaI site"
     misc_feature    3587..3594
                     /label=SwaI site
                     /note="SwaI site"
     promoter        3595..4269
                     /label=promoter urg1
                     /label=URG1 Promoter
                     /note="promoter urg1"
     misc_feature    4270..4275
                     /label=XhoI site
                     /note="XhoI site"
     misc_feature    4276..4281
                     /label=SalI site
                     /note="SalI site"
     misc_feature    4282..4287
                     /label=EcoRI site
                     /note="EcoRI site"
     misc_feature    4288..4295
                     /label=PacI site
                     /note="PacI site"
     CDS             4297..4305
                     /codon_start=1
                     /label=START-Ala-Ser-
                     /note="START-Ala-Ser-"
                     /translation="MAS"
     CDS             4306..5016
                     /codon_start=1
                     /label=sfGFP
                     /translation="SKGEELFTGVVPILVELDGDVNGHKFSVRGEGEGDATNGKLTLKF
                     ICTTGKLPVPWPTLVTTLTYGVQCFSRYPDHMKRHDFFKSAMPEGYVQERTISFKDDGT
                     YKTRAEVKFEGDTLVNRIELKGIDFKEDGNILGHKLEYNFNSHNVYITADKQKNGIKAN
                     FKIRHNVEDGSVQLADHYQQNTPIGDGPVLLPDNHYLSTQSRLSKDPNEKRDHMVLLEF
                     VTAAGITHGMDELYK"
     misc_feature    5017..5022
                     /label=XmaI/SmaI site
                     /note="XmaI/SmaI site"
     misc_feature    5023..5030
                     /label=NotI site
                     /note="NotI site"
     misc_feature    5032..5034
                     /label=STOP codon
                     /note="STOP codon"
     misc_feature    5035..5042
                     /label=AscI site
                     /note="AscI site"
     misc_feature    5043..5292
                     /label=terminator ScCYC1
                     /note="terminator ScCYC1"
     misc_feature    5293..5298
                     /label=BglII site
                     /note="BglII site"
     misc_feature    5299..5304
                     /label=SacI site
                     /note="SacI site"
     primer_bind     complement(5315..5334)
                     /label=T3
                     /note="T3"
     primer_bind     complement(5352..5372)
                     /label=M13 reverse
                     /note="M13 reverse"
     protein_bind    complement(5378..5400)
                     /label=lacO
                     /note="lacO"
     promoter        complement(5404..5434)
                     /label=lac promoter
                     /note="lac promoter"
     rep_origin      complement(5740..6368)
                     /direction=LEFT
                     /label=ColE1 origin
                     /note="ColE1 origin"
     CDS             complement(6517..7377)
                     /label=AmpR
                     /note="AmpR"
     promoter        complement(7378..7482)
                     /label=AmpR promoter
                     /note="AmpR promoter"
ORIGIN
        1 tcgcgcgttt cggtgatgac ggtgaaaacc tctgacacat gcagctcccg gagacggtca
       61 cagcttgtct gtaagcggat gccgggagca gacaagcccg tcagggcgcg tcagcgggtg
      121 ttggcgggtg tcggggctgg cttaactatg cggcatcaga gcagattgta ctgagagtgc
      181 accataaccg ggtattagtc aaaactagta tactttttct cggagtataa tacacaatat
      241 cggtgcaaat aggttttaaa attgctccaa tcacatgttc ttaagaaaaa aacgtcaaaa
      301 gaaatctaag tattcccaaa ataattcctc ctgacatgag aagaataaaa aacactaaga
      361 tgcattgtca gtatgaaaca caagccaaag ttgctaacaa taggatcaat tcttacttac
      421 tggcaatgtt acgaggaatc ttggtaggag gatgtttggc aacataacgt tcttttgaat
      481 ttgtttttac acgacgagta atgttcttct gaaactgtgt gtttgcacga cgctgagagg
      541 gagtttgaac cgtctaaaag acatagttag gatccatgat gcacagattt ctaaagataa
      601 aactacttac aggcatgttg gtttattaaa aaagaaaaac aggaatgata agagggaaag
      661 aatacgtgta cagagcgctt acataatgag tgagtgtcat tattgaggaa tgccatgtca
      721 gatttgacac aactcagaac ttattaactt tttatgattg gaacttttgt tttgcccaag
      781 gaatttttaa tggaagaagt tgttttataa atgatattga atttatatcc actcttttta
      841 gcgcatttgc atctctactt taggttcttc tttgactaga ttctaggatg cgtattggat
      901 atactggtct ttgaatcatt gtcgaaaaaa aaattcatgg ttgtacccat gagcaaactg
      961 cttttgtggt tatccatgtg cttcttttgt tcagcatcta tcttcttaat cgcatggaag
     1021 atttgattta aaccaaaaga aatattgtta aactttgaca gaagctttaa attttgattc
     1081 catacattaa atggataaaa ctcctgaagc ttagctacaa atcccactgg ctatatgtat
     1141 gcatttgtgt taaaaaagtt tgtatagatt atttaatcta ctcagcattc tttctctaaa
     1201 taggaatttg ttacttaatg gagaaaaaaa tgtttcgatt tacctagtgt atttgtttgt
     1261 atactcacgt ttaatttcaa acatccattc tatcttgtgt aatttttggc atggtgaaaa
     1321 agataatcag ccttataatc tttacaaaag taagaaattc tgtaaataag ccttaatgcc
     1381 cttgctttaa attaaaatgg ttctttttca tgataatgtt tgcactttgt gaatatattt
     1441 tagatagttc tgtgaggtat aattaagatg ttttagagac ttatacaatt ttgtctttat
     1501 aaattcttaa ttgattttac catcccagtt taactatgct tcgtcggcat ctctgcacat
     1561 gtcgtgtttt cttaccgtat tgtcctacca agaacctctt ttttgcttgg atcgaaatta
     1621 aaggtttaaa agcaaagtta tggatgctag agtatttcaa agctattcag ctagagctga
     1681 ggggatgaaa aatcccattg ccaaggaatt gttggctttg atggaagaaa agcaaagcaa
     1741 cttgtcagtc gcggtcgatt tgacgaagaa atccgaaatc ttagaattgg tagataaaat
     1801 tggaccctat gtctgtgtta tcaagacaca tattgacgtt gtcgaggatt tcgaccagga
     1861 tatggtagaa aaactggtgg ccttaggtaa aaagcatcgt tttcttatct ttgaggatcg
     1921 caaattcgca gacattggaa ataccgtcaa gctacaatat gcatctggtg tgtacaaaat
     1981 tgcttcttgg gctcatatca caaattgcca tacagtgcca ggcgagggta ttatacaagg
     2041 cctcaaagaa gttggtttac ctttgggacg tggtctcttg cttttggctg aaatgtcttc
     2101 caaaggctct ttggctactg gttcctacac agagaaaacc ttagaatggt ttgagaagca
     2161 taccgatttt tgctttggct ttatagctgg tcgtcgattt cctaaccttc aaagcgacta
     2221 cataactatg tcccctggta tcggcttgga tgttaaagga gacgggctgg gacagcaata
     2281 tcgtactcct gaagaagtga ttgtaaactg cggtagcgat atcatcattg ttggtcgtgg
     2341 agtttatgga gctggtcgta atcctgttgt cgaagccaag agatatagag aagctggttg
     2401 gaaggcatat cagcaaagac tttctcagca ttaaaaaaag actaatgtaa aatttttttg
     2461 gttggttatt gaaaaagtcg atgccttgtt tgcgtttgtt ttcctaggcg ttttatgtca
     2521 gaaggcattt agaattagta tacaagtact ctttggtaaa attttatgta gcgactaaaa
     2581 tattaactat tatagataaa caccttggga ataaaaagta atttgctata gtaatttatt
     2641 aaacatgctc ctacaacatt accacaatct tttctcttgg attgacattg aataagaaaa
     2701 gagtgaattt ttttagactt gtaatgataa ctatgtacaa agccaatgaa agatgtatgt
     2761 agatgaatgt aaaataccat gtagacaaac aagataaaac ttggttataa acattggtgt
     2821 tggaacagaa taaattagat gtcaaaaagt ttcgtcaata tcacaagctt gctagggcgg
     2881 tgtgaaatac cgcacagatg cgtaaggaga aaataccgca tcaggaaatt gtaagcgtta
     2941 atattttgtt aaaattcgcg ttaaattttt gttaaatcag ctcatttttt aaccaatagg
     3001 ccgaaatcgg caaaatccct tataaatcaa aagaatagac cgagataggg ttgagtgttg
     3061 ttccagtttg gaacaagagt ccactattaa agaacgtgga ctccaacgtc aaaggnnnnn
     3121 nnnnnnnnnn nnnnnnnnnn nnnnnnnnnn nnnnnnnnnn nnnntnnnnn nnnnnnnnnn
     3181 nnnnnnnnnn nnnnnnnnnn nnnnnnnnnn nnnnnnnnnn nnnnnnnnnn nnnnnnnnnn
     3241 nnnnnnnnnn nnnnnngnnn nnnnnnnnnn nnnnnnnnnn nnnnnnnnnn nnnnnnnnnn
     3301 nnnnnnnnnn nnnnnnnnnn nnnnnnnnnn nnnnnnnnnn nnnnnnnnnn nnnnnnnnnn
     3361 nnnnnnnnnn nnnnnnnnnn nccattcgcc attcaggctg cgcaactgtt gggaagggcg
     3421 atcggtgcgg gcctcttcgc tattacgcca gctggcgaaa gggggatgtg ctgcaaggcg
     3481 attaagttgg gtaacgccag ggttttccca gtcacgacgt tgtaaaacga cggccagtga
     3541 gcgcgcgtaa tacgactcac tatagggcga attgggtacc gggcccattt aaatcgatta
     3601 gcgtgacacg gattattatt tttatatcct acgtaaaaaa gaatttcgaa ctagaatgtg
     3661 tggcaaacgc cttcactact gactattacg aattgtataa atacaaagcc gtggaaatag
     3721 aaaccatctt ttcgatcgtt ctttgaatac ttgtaagaat gatgttctat tcttttcctg
     3781 taaatgggaa tatttgctta ctgacatcaa ccaattccaa ttgtttacat tacaaaaaaa
     3841 ttttttttct tctaaacaat gacttgcgtc ggctattgcc cgcggtagcg ccgctcgaga
     3901 acatgcgtgc acgacccttc cccgcgactt cgtaaggtct aagaaggcgc aacgatgtaa
     3961 acaaggtatt gttttcggtt cgctgacgag gaagtgcccg cggcaagtcc gcgtggtatc
     4021 tggtatcatg cgagctagcg ctttcattga tagtatctgg aaggctataa ataagggagg
     4081 aaatccatac ggttcaacat caattgcaaa ggtttcattc attactttag ctgccttact
     4141 caattcactt tgtttaaagg ctaattttgt gaaacgaatt tctttctacc cattgaacat
     4201 tcgtttgtca tttttcttgt tgttttactt atccgttttc ttcaattact aaattagaac
     4261 taattcaatc tcgaggtcga cgaattctta attaacatgg caagctccaa gggtgaagag
     4321 ctatttactg gggttgtacc cattttggta gaactggacg gagatgtaaa cggacataaa
     4381 ttctctgtta gaggtgaggg cgaaggcgat gccaccaatg gtaaattgac tctgaagttt
     4441 atatgcacta cgggtaaatt acctgttcct tggccaaccc tagtaacaac tttgacatat
     4501 ggtgttcaat gtttctcaag atacccagac catatgaaaa ggcatgattt ctttaaaagt
     4561 gctatgccag aaggctacgt gcaagagaga actatctcct ttaaggatga cggtacgtat
     4621 aaaacacgag cagaagtgaa attcgaaggg gatacactag ttaatcgcat cgaattaaag
     4681 ggtatagact ttaaggaaga tggtaatatt ctcggccata aacttgagta taatttcaac
     4741 tcgcataatg tgtacattac agctgacaaa caaaagaacg gaattaaagc gaattttaaa
     4801 atcaggcaca acgtcgaaga tgggtctgtt caacttgccg atcattatca gcaaaacacc
     4861 cctattggtg atggtccagt cttgttaccc gataatcact acttaagcac acagtctaga
     4921 ttgtcaaaag atccgaatga aaagcgtgat cacatggttt tattggaatt tgtcaccgct
     4981 gcaggaataa ctcacggaat ggacgagctt tataagcccg gggcggccgc ttaaggcgcg
     5041 cctcatgtaa ttagttatgt cacgcttaca ttcacgccct cctcccacat ccgctctaac
     5101 cgaaaaggaa ggagttagac aacctgaagt ctaggtccct atttattttt tttaatagtt
     5161 atgttagtat taagaacgtt atttatattt caaatttttc ttttttttct gtacaaacgc
     5221 gtgtacgcat gtaacattat actgaaaacc ttgcttgaga aggttttggg acgctcgaag
     5281 gctttaattt gcagatctga gctccagctt ttgttccctt tagtgagggt taattgcgcg
     5341 cttggcgtaa tcatggtcat agctgtttcc tgtgtgaaat tgttatccgc tcacaattcc
     5401 acacaacata cgagccggaa gcataaagtg taaagcctgg ggtgcctaat gagtgagcta
     5461 actcacatta attgcgttgc gctcactgcc cgctttccag tcgggaaacc tgtcgtgcca
     5521 gctgcattaa tgaatcggcc aacgcgcggg gagaggcggt ttgcgtattg ggcgctcttc
     5581 cgcttcctcg ctcactgact cgctgcgctc ggtcgttcgg ctgcggcgag cggtatcagc
     5641 tcactcaaag gcggtaatac ggttatccac agaatcaggg gataacgcag gaaagaacat
     5701 gtgagcaaaa ggccagcaaa aggccaggaa ccgtaaaaag gccgcgttgc tggcgttttt
     5761 ccataggctc cgcccccctg acgagcatca caaaaatcga cgctcaagtc agaggtggcg
     5821 aaacccgaca ggactataaa gataccaggc gtttccccct ggaagctccc tcgtgcgctc
     5881 tcctgttccg accctgccgc ttaccggata cctgtccgcc tttctccctt cgggaagcgt
     5941 ggcgctttct catagctcac gctgtaggta tctcagttcg gtgtaggtcg ttcgctccaa
     6001 gctgggctgt gtgcacgaac cccccgttca gcccgaccgc tgcgccttat ccggtaacta
     6061 tcgtcttgag tccaacccgg taagacacga cttatcgcca ctggcagcag ccactggtaa
     6121 caggattagc aaagcgaggt atgtaggcgg tgctacagag ttcttgaagt ggtggcctaa
     6181 ctacggctac actagaagaa cagtatttgg tatctgcgct ctgctgaagc cagttacctt
     6241 cggaaaaaga gttggtagct cttgatccgg caaacaaacc accgctggta gcggtggttt
     6301 ttttgtttgc aagcagcaga ttacgcgcag aaaaaaagga tctcaagaag atcctttgat
     6361 cttttctacg gggtctgacg ctcagtggaa cgaaaactca cgttaaggga ttttggtcat
     6421 gagattatca aaaaggatct tcacctagat ccttttaaat taaaaatgaa gttttaaatc
     6481 aatctaaagt atatatgagt aaacttggtc tgacagttac caatgcttaa tcagtgaggc
     6541 acctatctca gcgatctgtc tatttcgttc atccatagtt gcctgactcc ccgtcgtgta
     6601 gataactacg atacgggagg gcttaccatc tggccccagt gctgcaatga taccgcgaga
     6661 cccacgctca ccggctccag atttatcagc aataaaccag ccagccggaa gggccgagcg
     6721 cagaagtggt cctgcaactt tatccgcctc catccagtct attaattgtt gccgggaagc
     6781 tagagtaagt agttcgccag ttaatagttt gcgcaacgtt gttgccattg ctacaggcat
     6841 cgtggtgtca cgctcgtcgt ttggtatggc ttcattcagc tccggttccc aacgatcaag
     6901 gcgagttaca tgatccccca tgttgtgcaa aaaagcggtt agctccttcg gtcctccgat
     6961 cgttgtcaga agtaagttgg ccgcagtgtt atcactcatg gttatggcag cactgcataa
     7021 ttctcttact gtcatgccat ccgtaagatg cttttctgtg actggtgagt actcaaccaa
     7081 gtcattctga gaatagtgta tgcggcgacc gagttgctct tgcccggcgt caatacggga
     7141 taataccgcg ccacatagca gaactttaaa agtgctcatc attggaaaac gttcttcggg
     7201 gcgaaaactc tcaaggatct taccgctgtt gagatccagt tcgatgtaac ccactcgtgc
     7261 acccaactga tcttcagcat cttttacttt caccagcgtt tctgggtgag caaaaacagg
     7321 aaggcaaaat gccgcaaaaa agggaataag ggcgacacgg aaatgttgaa tactcatact
     7381 cttccttttt caatattatt gaagcattta tcagggttat tgtctcatga gcggatacat
     7441 atttgaatgt atttagaaaa ataaacaaat aggggttccg cgcacatttc cccgaaaagt
     7501 gccacctgac gtctaagaaa ccattattat catgacatta acctataaaa ataggcgtat
     7561 cacgaggccc tttcgtc
//
