# Supplementary material for: A toolbox of Stable Integration Vectors (SIV) in the fission yeast Schizosaccharomyces pombe
Source: bioRxiv preprint, doi:10.1101/808329, version 1 (2019-10-18)
Supplement: Supplemental sequences [file 808329_file05.zip › Supplemental Sequences/Plasmid maps named/pAV0782 pAde6PmeI-pact1-LifeAct-sfGFP-termScADH1-bsdMX.gb]

LOCUS       Exported                8531 bp ds-DNA     circular SYN 09-SEP-2019
DEFINITION  synthetic circular DNA.
ACCESSION   .
VERSION     .
KEYWORDS    .
SOURCE      synthetic DNA construct
  ORGANISM  synthetic DNA construct
REFERENCE   1  (bases 1 to 8531)
  AUTHORS   VJESTICA Aleksandar MARTIN Sophie MAREK Magdalena
  TITLE     Direct Submission
  JOURNAL   Exported Monday, Sep 9, 2019 from SnapGene 4.3.7
            https://www.snapgene.com
FEATURES             Location/Qualifiers
     source          1..8531
                     /organism="synthetic DNA construct"
                     /mol_type="other DNA"
     misc_feature    193..567
                     /label=3''region ade6
                     /note="3''region ade6"
     misc_feature    568..836
                     /label=5'region ade6
                     /note="5'region ade6"
     CDS             837..2495
                     /label=ORF ade6
                     /note="ORF ade6"
     misc_feature    2496..2641
                     /label=3'region ade6
                     /note="3'region ade6"
     misc_feature    2697..3152
                     /label=F1 ori
                     /note="F1 ori"
     primer_bind     3292..3309
                     /label=M13 forward
                     /note="M13 forward"
     primer_bind     3319..3338
                     /label=T7
                     /note="T7"
     promoter        3373..4194
                     /label=promoter_act1
     CDS             4201..4992
                     /codon_start=1
                     /label=Lifeact-sfGFP
                     /translation="MGVADLIKKFESISKEGSGGPGGLINSKGEELFTGVVPILVELDG
                     DVNGHKFSVRGEGEGDATNGKLTLKFICTTGKLPVPWPTLVTTLTYGVQCFSRYPDHMK
                     RHDFFKSAMPEGYVQERTISFKDDGTYKTRAEVKFEGDTLVNRIELKGIDFKEDGNILG
                     HKLEYNFNSHNVYITADKQKNGIKANFKIRHNVEDGSVQLADHYQQNTPIGDGPVLLPD
                     NHYLSTQSRLSKDPNEKRDHMVLLEFVTAAGITHGMDELYK"
     CDS             4201..4248
                     /codon_start=1
                     /label=LifeAct
                     /note="LifeAct MGVADLIKKFESISKE"
                     /translation="MGVADLIKKFESISKE"
     CDS             4279..4992
                     /codon_start=1
                     /label=sfGFP
                     /translation="SKGEELFTGVVPILVELDGDVNGHKFSVRGEGEGDATNGKLTLKF
                     ICTTGKLPVPWPTLVTTLTYGVQCFSRYPDHMKRHDFFKSAMPEGYVQERTISFKDDGT
                     YKTRAEVKFEGDTLVNRIELKGIDFKEDGNILGHKLEYNFNSHNVYITADKQKNGIKAN
                     FKIRHNVEDGSVQLADHYQQNTPIGDGPVLLPDNHYLSTQSRLSKDPNEKRDHMVLLEF
                     VTAAGITHGMDELYK"
     misc_feature    5001..5229
                     /label=terminator ScADH1
                     /note="terminator ScADH1"
     misc_feature    5276..5618
                     /label=Ashbya gossypii TEF promoter
                     /note="Ashbya gossypii TEF promoter"
     CDS             5619..6011
                     /label=Bsd ORF
     misc_feature    6012..6214
                     /label=Ashbya gossypii TEF terminator
                     /note="Ashbya gossypii TEF terminator"
     primer_bind     complement(6269..6288)
                     /label=T3
                     /note="T3"
     primer_bind     complement(6306..6326)
                     /label=M13 reverse
                     /note="M13 reverse"
     protein_bind    complement(6332..6354)
                     /label=lacO
                     /note="lacO"
     rep_origin      complement(6694..7322)
                     /direction=LEFT
                     /label=ColE1 origin
                     /note="ColE1 origin"
     CDS             complement(7471..8331)
                     /label=AmpR
                     /note="AmpR"
     promoter        complement(8332..8436)
                     /label=AmpR promoter
                     /note="AmpR promoter"
ORIGIN
        1 tcgcgcgttt cggtgatgac ggtgaaaacc tctgacacat gcagctcccg gagacggtca
       61 cagcttgtct gtaagcggat gccgggagca gacaagcccg tcagggcgcg tcagcgggtg
      121 ttggcgggtg tcggggctgg cttaactatg cggcatcaga gcagattgta ctgagagtgc
      181 accataaccg ggagaatcct gaataatgtg ctgtgaagca gttgaaagaa aattaaagaa
      241 cccaatataa tatgctataa agcaatcaaa aaataatagt aagaaaccca aataaaaccc
      301 cgttgaccat gttcccaatt aaattaacgc atattaatgc aaaaaatgca atattaagac
      361 tagttattaa accgataatt agtcttcaat tattaaaaga tgtagttgat ttgtattatc
      421 tttcaattgc taattctaaa tatattggag aattcaatga gtttatgcat tgaagtttaa
      481 gataacattg gcgctgattg cagcaaaagt aatcacgcat atagctgtag gaccaaaacg
      541 atcatcatat cggaccgcat tatgtttaaa cgttgcttta tatatggata acgacatata
      601 catttatttc ttgaaaaaat agcaaagcta tattgatttt agcgtatgct gctttaaagt
      661 tgcatttcac aatgcttgga aatgtaacga tgacagaatt aatacgatgc aaaactcaaa
      721 taataaactg cgcactaact cactacaata aacaactttg aaaaaaagat tcgttttttc
      781 aacatttacc atctcattaa gctgagctgc caaggtatat acatacttca tcgaatatga
      841 gcgaaaaaca ggttgtaggg atccttggag gtggtcaatt gggccgaatg atggtagagg
      901 cagcccatcg cttaaacatc aaatgcatca tcttggatgc agcaaattct cctgccaaac
      961 aaattgatgg aggacgtgag cacattgatg catcatttac tgaccccgat gcaattgttg
     1021 aactgtctaa gaagtgcacg ttattaacaa ctgaaattga gcatattaac actgatgcct
     1081 tggcagccgt tacgaaatct gttgctgttg aaccctctcc tgcaactctg cgatgcattc
     1141 aagacaaata tcttcaaaaa cagcatttac aggtttttaa gattgcactt cctgaatttt
     1201 gcgatgcacc tgaccaggaa agtgttgaaa aagcaggcca agagtttggt tatccttttg
     1261 tactgaaaag taaaacattg gcttacgacg gtcgtggaaa ttacgttgtt catcaaccat
     1321 ctgagattcc tactgccatc aaagcacttg gtgatcgtcc gctttatgtt gaaaagttcg
     1381 ttcctttctc catggaaatt gcagtgatgg tagtacgcag tttagacgga aaagtttatg
     1441 cttatcctac aactgagacc attcaaaagg ataatgtttg tcatttagta tatgcccctg
     1501 ctcgtcttcc cttctcaatt caacagcgtg ctcaaaccct tgccatggat gcggtgcgca
     1561 cttttgaagg cgctggtata tatggtgtag agatgtttgt tttgcaagat ggtgagacca
     1621 ttttactcaa cgaaattgct cctcggcctc acaattcagg tcactacacc attgaagctt
     1681 gcccaacttc tcagtttgaa gctcacttac gggccatatg tggtcttcct ttcagcgaaa
     1741 tcaacaccca actctcgact tccacaactc atgcgttgat ggtaaatatt ttaggtactg
     1801 atgatcctga ttatgtttca aagatcgcta aacgttctct gtccattccc ggtgcaactt
     1861 tgcatcttta tggtaaagct gaatctagaa agggtcgcaa gatgggacac gttaccatca
     1921 tttctgattc acctcaagaa tgtgaacgta ggtatcagat gcttcttgac gtcaaagatc
     1981 ctgtcgaatc acctgttgtt ggtattatca tgggttcgga ttctgattta agcaagatga
     2041 aagatgctgc cgtcatttta gatgaattca aggtgcctta cgaacttact attgtttcag
     2101 ctcaccgcac accagatcgc atggttactt atgctcgtac cgcagcttca agagggttgc
     2161 gtgtgattat tgctggtgct ggtggtgccg ctcatttgcc tggtatggtt gctgcaatga
     2221 cacctcttcc agtaatcggc gttcctgtaa aaggaagcac tcttgacgga gttgactctc
     2281 ttcactctat tgttcagatg cctcgaggtg tccctgtcgc cactgttgct atcaataata
     2341 gccaaaatgc cggtatttta gcctgtcgta tacttgctac atttcaaccc tcccttttgg
     2401 ctgctatgga gagctttatg gacaatatga aagagattgt tttagaaaag gctgataaat
     2461 tagaaaaagt tggttggaaa aattattctg cataggcgac catagacata actgttaaat
     2521 gattttgctt gctttttgtt ttaaataata ttttattttg aaattctaga ttgtaaaatg
     2581 tattctaaaa agtgattaaa aattaaaaat aaaaaccccc cgaataatgt gctgcgacgc
     2641 agctagggcg gtgtgaaata ccgcacagat gcgtaaggag aaaataccgc atcaggaaat
     2701 tgtaagcgtt aatattttgt taaaattcgc gttaaatttt tgttaaatca gctcattttt
     2761 taaccaatag gccgaaatcg gcaaaatccc ttataaatca aaagaataga ccgagatagg
     2821 gttgagtgtt gttccagttt ggaacaagag tccactatta aagaacgtgg actccaacgt
     2881 caaaggnnnn nnnnnnnnnn nnnnnnnnnn nnnnnnnnnn nnnnnnnnnn nnnnntnnnn
     2941 nnnnnnnnnn nnnnnnnnnn nnnnnnnnnn nnnnnnnnnn nnnnnnnnnn nnnnnnnnnn
     3001 nnnnnnnnnn nnnnnnnnnn nnnnnnngnn nnnnnnnnnn nnnnnnnnnn nnnnnnnnnn
     3061 nnnnnnnnnn nnnnnnnnnn nnnnnnnnnn nnnnnnnnnn nnnnnnnnnn nnnnnnnnnn
     3121 nnnnnnnnnn nnnnnnnnnn nnnnnnnnnn nnccattcgc cattcaggct gcgcaactgt
     3181 tgggaagggc gatcggtgcg ggcctcttcg ctattacgcc agctggcgaa agggggatgt
     3241 gctgcaaggc gattaagttg ggtaacgcca gggttttccc agtcacgacg ttgtaaaacg
     3301 acggccagtg agcgcgcgta atacgactca ctatagggcg aattgggtac cgggcccccc
     3361 ctcgaggtcg acgatctacg ataatgagac ggtgtttggg ttgtttttac tgaatttttc
     3421 ttttatttta tgacatctta atttttatgt taatgattat tcttatactt ttatctatct
     3481 ttgattaaaa ctaatattca ttcttttgat cactaattat ttttatagta tacgattcaa
     3541 cccaactata atacattgta tcaagagaaa tttttaatta gatgtaattt aatagccatt
     3601 tgataaaaaa aaattacctt tttttttgct agtgttaaat tattgatcat aacaatgtcg
     3661 aatgaatact aataaaatag ggacacgcga gttgcaaata cttgaaatac ctttgaagat
     3721 ttgtctgtga attttgataa gatttttatg accatctctt ttatattcga tatcgtgaac
     3781 tttcattttc ttttgttttt tgcttttcaa gttaaataac gcggaaatta tatttcctta
     3841 tatgtttata agagctttta aaggatttgc tatatcgctt acagtactac aaccggttgc
     3901 tcaatgttat ccgtttccgc ggtcttcttc cgtgcgcatt ctgccgtgaa gtgctaacgc
     3961 tgtgtgtggc tttatcaaaa aagtggctca aatatagcaa tttcatacat atttaaacac
     4021 ccattatact taaatgtata ttttaaaata tataagagat tttcactgta taactgtgta
     4081 tcttatctat atgtaatcaa cggcttcata ccacctcagc cagccgtgtt ataacttacc
     4141 gtttaccaac tacatttttt gtaacgaacc aaaaaaccct caaaagacaa gacccccggg
     4201 atgggtgtcg ctgaccttat caagaagttc gagtctattt ctaaggaagg atccggtggt
     4261 cccggtggtt taattaactc caagggtgaa gagctattta ctggggttgt acccattttg
     4321 gtagaactgg acggagatgt aaacggacat aaattctctg ttagaggtga gggcgaaggc
     4381 gatgccacca atggtaaatt gactctgaag tttatatgca ctacgggtaa attacctgtt
     4441 ccttggccaa ccctagtaac aactttgaca tatggtgttc aatgtttctc aagataccca
     4501 gaccatatga aaaggcatga tttctttaaa agtgctatgc cagaaggcta cgtgcaagag
     4561 agaactatct cctttaagga tgacggtacg tataaaacac gagcagaagt gaaattcgaa
     4621 ggggatacac tagttaatcg catcgaatta aagggtatag actttaagga agatggtaat
     4681 attctcggcc ataaacttga gtataatttc aactcgcata atgtgtacat tacagctgac
     4741 aaacaaaaga acggaattaa agcgaatttt aaaatcaggc acaacgtcga agatgggtct
     4801 gttcaacttg ccgatcatta tcagcaaaac acccctattg gtgatggtcc agtcttgtta
     4861 cccgataatc actacttaag cacacagtct agattgtcaa aagatccgaa tgaaaagcgt
     4921 gatcacatgg ttttattgga atttgtcacc gctgcaggaa taactcacgg aatggacgag
     4981 ctttataagt aaggcgcgcc acttctaaat aagcgaattt cttatgattt atgattttta
     5041 ttattaaata agttataaaa aaaataagtg tatacaaatt ttaaagtgac tcttaggttt
     5101 taaaacgaaa attcttattc ttgagtaact ctttcctgta ggtcaggttg ctttctcagg
     5161 tatagtatga ggtcgctctt attgaccaca cctctaccgg cagatccgct agggataaca
     5221 gggtaatata gatctgttta gcttgcctcg tccccgccgg gtcacccggc cagcgacatg
     5281 gaggcccaga ataccctcct tgacagtctt gacgtgcgca gctcaggggc atgatgtgac
     5341 tgtcgcccgt acatttagcc catacatccc catgtataat catttgcatc catacatttt
     5401 gatggccgca cggcgcgaag caaaaattac ggctcctcgc tgcagacctg cgagcaggga
     5461 aacgctcccc tcacagacgc gttgaattgt ccccacgccg cgcccctgta gagaaatata
     5521 aaaggttagg atttgccact gaggttcttc tttcatatac ttccttttaa aatcttgcta
     5581 ggatacagtt ctcacatcac atccgaacat aaacaaccat gcctttgtct caagaagaat
     5641 ccaccctcat tgaaagagca acggctacaa tcaacagcat ccccatctct gaagactaca
     5701 gcgtcgccag cgcagctctc tctagcgacg gccgcatctt cactggtgtc aatgtatatc
     5761 attttactgg gggaccttgt gcagaactcg tggtgctggg cactgctgct gctgcggcag
     5821 ctggcaacct gacttgtatc gtcgcgatcg gaaatgagaa caggggcatc ttgagcccct
     5881 gcggacggtg tcgacaggtg cttctcgatc tgcatcctgg gatcaaagcg atagtgaagg
     5941 acagtgatgg acagccgacg gcagttggga ttcgtgaatt gctgccctct ggttatgtgt
     6001 gggagggcta atcagtactg acaataaaaa gattcttgtt ttcaagaact tgtcatttgt
     6061 atagtttttt tatattgtag ttgttctatt ttaatcaaat gttagcgtga tttatatttt
     6121 ttttcgcctc gacatcatct gcccagatgc gaagttaagt gcgcagaaag taatatcatg
     6181 cgtcaatcgt atgtgaatgc tggtcgctat actgctgtcg attcgatact aacgccgcca
     6241 tccagtttaa acgagctcca gcttttgttc cctttagtga gggttaattg cgcgcttggc
     6301 gtaatcatgg tcatagctgt ttcctgtgtg aaattgttat ccgctcacaa ttccacacaa
     6361 catacgagcc ggaagcataa agtgtaaagc ctggggtgcc taatgagtga gctaactcac
     6421 attaattgcg ttgcgctcac tgcccgcttt ccagtcggga aacctgtcgt gccagctgca
     6481 ttaatgaatc ggccaacgcg cggggagagg cggtttgcgt attgggcgct cttccgcttc
     6541 ctcgctcact gactcgctgc gctcggtcgt tcggctgcgg cgagcggtat cagctcactc
     6601 aaaggcggta atacggttat ccacagaatc aggggataac gcaggaaaga acatgtgagc
     6661 aaaaggccag caaaaggcca ggaaccgtaa aaaggccgcg ttgctggcgt ttttccatag
     6721 gctccgcccc cctgacgagc atcacaaaaa tcgacgctca agtcagaggt ggcgaaaccc
     6781 gacaggacta taaagatacc aggcgtttcc ccctggaagc tccctcgtgc gctctcctgt
     6841 tccgaccctg ccgcttaccg gatacctgtc cgcctttctc ccttcgggaa gcgtggcgct
     6901 ttctcatagc tcacgctgta ggtatctcag ttcggtgtag gtcgttcgct ccaagctggg
     6961 ctgtgtgcac gaaccccccg ttcagcccga ccgctgcgcc ttatccggta actatcgtct
     7021 tgagtccaac ccggtaagac acgacttatc gccactggca gcagccactg gtaacaggat
     7081 tagcagagcg aggtatgtag gcggtgctac agagttcttg aagtggtggc ctaactacgg
     7141 ctacactaga agaacagtat ttggtatctg cgctctgctg aagccagtta ccttcggaaa
     7201 aagagttggt agctcttgat ccggcaaaca aaccaccgct ggtagcggtg gtttttttgt
     7261 ttgcaagcag cagattacgc gcagaaaaaa aggatctcaa gaagatcctt tgatcttttc
     7321 tacggggtct gacgctcagt ggaacgaaaa ctcacgttaa gggattttgg tcatgagatt
     7381 atcaaaaagg atcttcacct agatcctttt aaattaaaaa tgaagtttta aatcaatcta
     7441 aagtatatat gagtaaactt ggtctgacag ttaccaatgc ttaatcagtg aggcacctat
     7501 ctcagcgatc tgtctatttc gttcatccat agttgcctga ctccccgtcg tgtagataac
     7561 tacgatacgg gagggcttac catctggccc cagtgctgca atgataccgc gagacccacg
     7621 ctcaccggct ccagatttat cagcaataaa ccagccagcc ggaagggccg agcgcagaag
     7681 tggtcctgca actttatccg cctccatcca gtctattaat tgttgccggg aagctagagt
     7741 aagtagttcg ccagttaata gtttgcgcaa cgttgttgcc attgctacag gcatcgtggt
     7801 gtcacgctcg tcgtttggta tggcttcatt cagctccggt tcccaacgat caaggcgagt
     7861 tacatgatcc cccatgttgt gcaaaaaagc ggttagctcc ttcggtcctc cgatcgttgt
     7921 cagaagtaag ttggccgcag tgttatcact catggttatg gcagcactgc ataattctct
     7981 tactgtcatg ccatccgtaa gatgcttttc tgtgactggt gagtactcaa ccaagtcatt
     8041 ctgagaatag tgtatgcggc gaccgagttg ctcttgcccg gcgtcaatac gggataatac
     8101 cgcgccacat agcagaactt taaaagtgct catcattgga aaacgttctt cggggcgaaa
     8161 actctcaagg atcttaccgc tgttgagatc cagttcgatg taacccactc gtgcacccaa
     8221 ctgatcttca gcatctttta ctttcaccag cgtttctggg tgagcaaaaa caggaaggca
     8281 aaatgccgca aaaaagggaa taagggcgac acggaaatgt tgaatactca tactcttcct
     8341 ttttcaatat tattgaagca tttatcaggg ttattgtctc atgagcggat acatatttga
     8401 atgtatttag aaaaataaac aaataggggt tccgcgcaca tttccccgaa aagtgccacc
     8461 tgacgtctaa gaaaccatta ttatcatgac attaacctat aaaaataggc gtatcacgag
     8521 gccctttcgt c
//
