# Supplementary material for: A toolbox of Stable Integration Vectors (SIV) in the fission yeast Schizosaccharomyces pombe
Source: bioRxiv preprint, doi:10.1101/808329, version 1 (2019-10-18)
Supplement: Supplemental sequences [file 808329_file05.zip › Supplemental Sequences/Plasmid maps named/pAV0772 pAde6PmeI-pAtb2-sfGFP-Atb2-hphMX.gb]

LOCUS       Exported               10588 bp ds-DNA     circular SYN 09-SEP-2019
DEFINITION  synthetic circular DNA.
ACCESSION   .
VERSION     .
KEYWORDS    .
SOURCE      synthetic DNA construct
  ORGANISM  synthetic DNA construct
REFERENCE   1  (bases 1 to 10588)
  AUTHORS   VJESTICA Aleksandar MARTIN Sophie MAREK Magdalena
  TITLE     Direct Submission
  JOURNAL   Exported Monday, Sep 9, 2019 from SnapGene 4.3.7
            https://www.snapgene.com
FEATURES             Location/Qualifiers
     source          1..10588
                     /organism="synthetic DNA construct"
                     /mol_type="other DNA"
     misc_feature    193..567
                     /label=3''region ade6
                     /note="3''region ade6"
     misc_feature    568..836
                     /label=5'region ade6
                     /note="5'region ade6"
     CDS             837..2495
                     /label=ORF ade6
                     /note="ORF ade6"
     misc_feature    2496..2641
                     /label=3'region ade6
                     /note="3'region ade6"
     misc_feature    2697..3152
                     /label=F1 ori
                     /note="F1 ori"
     primer_bind     3292..3309
                     /label=M13 forward
                     /note="M13 forward"
     primer_bind     3319..3338
                     /label=T7
                     /note="T7"
     promoter        3358..4004
                     /label=promoter atb2
                     /note="promoter atb2"
     CDS             4014..4727
                     /codon_start=1
                     /label=sfGFP
                     /label=superfolder GFP
                     /translation="MSKGEELFTGVVPILVELDGDVNGHKFSVRGEGEGDATNGKLTLK
                     FICTTGKLPVPWPTLVTTLTYGVQCFSRYPDHMKRHDFFKSAMPEGYVQERTISFKDDG
                     TYKTRAEVKFEGDTLVNRIELKGIDFKEDGNILGHKLEYNFNSHNVYITADKQKNGIKA
                     NFKIRHNVEDGSVQLADHYQQNTPIGDGPVLLPDNHYLSTQSRLSKDPNEKRDHMVLLE
                     FVTAAGITHGMDELYK"
     CDS             4734..6083
                     /codon_start=1
                     /label=atb2 ORF
                     /note="atb2 ORF"
                     /translation="MREIISIHVGQAGTQIGNACWELYCLEHGIQPNGYMNPETASQNS
                     DGGFSTFFSETGQGKYVPRSIYVDLEPNVIDQVRTGPYRDLFHPEQLITGKEDASNNYA
                     RGHYTVGKELVDEVTDKIRRIADNCSGLQGFLVFHSFGGGTGSGFGALLLERLAMEYTK
                     KSKLQFSVYPAPQVSTSVVEPYNSVLTTHATLDLADCTFMVDNESCYDICRRNLDIERP
                     SYENLNRLIAQVVSSITASLRFEGSLNVDLAEFQTNLVPYPRIHFPLVTYAPIVSAAKA
                     FHESNSVQEITNQCFEPYNQMVKCDPRAGRYMATCLLYRGDVIPRDVQAAVTTIKAKRT
                     IQFVDWCPTGFKIGICDRPPQHIEGSEIAKVDRAVCMLSNTTSIAEAWSRLDHKFDLMY
                     SKRAFVHWYVGEGMEEGEFSEAREDLAALERDYEEVGQDSMEVDYMEEEY"
     misc_feature    6084..6643
                     /label=3'region atb2
                     /note="3'region atb2"
     misc_feature    6084..6499
                     /label=3'UTR atb2
                     /note="3'UTR atb2"
     misc_feature    6650..7032
                     /label=Ashbya gossypii TEF promoter
                     /note="Ashbya gossypii TEF promoter"
     CDS             7033..8061
                     /label=hph ORF
                     /note="hph ORF"
     misc_feature    8062..8294
                     /label=Ashbya gossypii TEF terminator
                     /note="Ashbya gossypii TEF terminator"
     primer_bind     complement(8326..8345)
                     /label=T3
                     /note="T3"
     primer_bind     complement(8363..8383)
                     /label=M13 reverse
                     /note="M13 reverse"
     protein_bind    complement(8389..8411)
                     /label=lacO
                     /note="lacO"
     promoter        complement(8415..8445)
                     /label=lac promoter
                     /note="lac promoter"
     rep_origin      complement(8751..9379)
                     /direction=LEFT
                     /label=ColE1 origin
                     /note="ColE1 origin"
     CDS             complement(9528..10388)
                     /label=AmpR
                     /note="AmpR"
     promoter        complement(10389..10493)
                     /label=AmpR promoter
                     /note="AmpR promoter"
ORIGIN
        1 tcgcgcgttt cggtgatgac ggtgaaaacc tctgacacat gcagctcccg gagacggtca
       61 cagcttgtct gtaagcggat gccgggagca gacaagcccg tcagggcgcg tcagcgggtg
      121 ttggcgggtg tcggggctgg cttaactatg cggcatcaga gcagattgta ctgagagtgc
      181 accataaccg ggagaatcct gaataatgtg ctgtgaagca gttgaaagaa aattaaagaa
      241 cccaatataa tatgctataa agcaatcaaa aaataatagt aagaaaccca aataaaaccc
      301 cgttgaccat gttcccaatt aaattaacgc atattaatgc aaaaaatgca atattaagac
      361 tagttattaa accgataatt agtcttcaat tattaaaaga tgtagttgat ttgtattatc
      421 tttcaattgc taattctaaa tatattggag aattcaatga gtttatgcat tgaagtttaa
      481 gataacattg gcgctgattg cagcaaaagt aatcacgcat atagctgtag gaccaaaacg
      541 atcatcatat cggaccgcat tatgtttaaa cgttgcttta tatatggata acgacatata
      601 catttatttc ttgaaaaaat agcaaagcta tattgatttt agcgtatgct gctttaaagt
      661 tgcatttcac aatgcttgga aatgtaacga tgacagaatt aatacgatgc aaaactcaaa
      721 taataaactg cgcactaact cactacaata aacaactttg aaaaaaagat tcgttttttc
      781 aacatttacc atctcattaa gctgagctgc caaggtatat acatacttca tcgaatatga
      841 gcgaaaaaca ggttgtaggg atccttggag gtggtcaatt gggccgaatg atggtagagg
      901 cagcccatcg cttaaacatc aaatgcatca tcttggatgc agcaaattct cctgccaaac
      961 aaattgatgg aggacgtgag cacattgatg catcatttac tgaccccgat gcaattgttg
     1021 aactgtctaa gaagtgcacg ttattaacaa ctgaaattga gcatattaac actgatgcct
     1081 tggcagccgt tacgaaatct gttgctgttg aaccctctcc tgcaactctg cgatgcattc
     1141 aagacaaata tcttcaaaaa cagcatttac aggtttttaa gattgcactt cctgaatttt
     1201 gcgatgcacc tgaccaggaa agtgttgaaa aagcaggcca agagtttggt tatccttttg
     1261 tactgaaaag taaaacattg gcttacgacg gtcgtggaaa ttacgttgtt catcaaccat
     1321 ctgagattcc tactgccatc aaagcacttg gtgatcgtcc gctttatgtt gaaaagttcg
     1381 ttcctttctc catggaaatt gcagtgatgg tagtacgcag tttagacgga aaagtttatg
     1441 cttatcctac aactgagacc attcaaaagg ataatgtttg tcatttagta tatgcccctg
     1501 ctcgtcttcc cttctcaatt caacagcgtg ctcaaaccct tgccatggat gcggtgcgca
     1561 cttttgaagg cgctggtata tatggtgtag agatgtttgt tttgcaagat ggtgagacca
     1621 ttttactcaa cgaaattgct cctcggcctc acaattcagg tcactacacc attgaagctt
     1681 gcccaacttc tcagtttgaa gctcacttac gggccatatg tggtcttcct ttcagcgaaa
     1741 tcaacaccca actctcgact tccacaactc atgcgttgat ggtaaatatt ttaggtactg
     1801 atgatcctga ttatgtttca aagatcgcta aacgttctct gtccattccc ggtgcaactt
     1861 tgcatcttta tggtaaagct gaatctagaa agggtcgcaa gatgggacac gttaccatca
     1921 tttctgattc acctcaagaa tgtgaacgta ggtatcagat gcttcttgac gtcaaagatc
     1981 ctgtcgaatc acctgttgtt ggtattatca tgggttcgga ttctgattta agcaagatga
     2041 aagatgctgc cgtcatttta gatgaattca aggtgcctta cgaacttact attgtttcag
     2101 ctcaccgcac accagatcgc atggttactt atgctcgtac cgcagcttca agagggttgc
     2161 gtgtgattat tgctggtgct ggtggtgccg ctcatttgcc tggtatggtt gctgcaatga
     2221 cacctcttcc agtaatcggc gttcctgtaa aaggaagcac tcttgacgga gttgactctc
     2281 ttcactctat tgttcagatg cctcgaggtg tccctgtcgc cactgttgct atcaataata
     2341 gccaaaatgc cggtatttta gcctgtcgta tacttgctac atttcaaccc tcccttttgg
     2401 ctgctatgga gagctttatg gacaatatga aagagattgt tttagaaaag gctgataaat
     2461 tagaaaaagt tggttggaaa aattattctg cataggcgac catagacata actgttaaat
     2521 gattttgctt gctttttgtt ttaaataata ttttattttg aaattctaga ttgtaaaatg
     2581 tattctaaaa agtgattaaa aattaaaaat aaaaaccccc cgaataatgt gctgcgacgc
     2641 agctagggcg gtgtgaaata ccgcacagat gcgtaaggag aaaataccgc atcaggaaat
     2701 tgtaaacgtt aatattttgt taaaattcgc gttaaatttt tgttaaatca gctcattttt
     2761 taaccaatag gccgaaatcg gcaaaatccc ttataaatca aaagaataga ccgagatagg
     2821 gttgagtgtt gttccagttt ggaacaagag tccactatta aagaacgtgg actccaacgt
     2881 caaaggnnnn nnnnnnnnnn nnnnnnnnnn nnnnnnnnnn nnnnnnnnnn nnnnntnnnn
     2941 nnnnnnnnnn nnnnnnnnnn nnnnnnnnnn nnnnnnnnnn nnnnnnnnnn nnnnnnnnnn
     3001 nnnnnnnnnn nnnnnnnnnn nnnnnnngnn nnnnnnnnnn nnnnnnnnnn nnnnnnnnnn
     3061 nnnnnnnnnn nnnnnnnnnn nnnnnnnnnn nnnnnnnnnn nnnnnnnnnn nnnnnnnnnn
     3121 nnnnnnnnnn nnnnnnnnnn nnnnnnnnnn nnccattcgc cattcaggct gcgcaactgt
     3181 tgggaagggc gatcggtgcg ggcctcttcg ctattacgcc agctggcgaa agggggatgt
     3241 gctgcaaggc gattaagttg ggtaacgcca gggttttccc agtcacgacg ttgtaaaacg
     3301 acggccagtg agcgcgcgta atacgactca ctatagggcg aattgggtac cgggcccaaa
     3361 taaatcaaaa ctttttccgc gtaactctag tataagccgg aacaaggcta agaaacaaat
     3421 aaatgcaacg tttttatatt tcgatctatc aaatcctcaa ttacggaagg gcaattagta
     3481 gcgacacaag agatatacgc tgctgacaag tttttcgtcg taataaaaga gcttttgaag
     3541 agaaaaaaat tacggcggag cgttgcaatt cgttatatat aatgtgctat gcataaactc
     3601 tacttttgct aggaattctc cttgccctta tgtaatattt tatatacttt taaaaagatt
     3661 tacatgagga tatacctgtt ctataaagga gcacatgttg agttttaatg gaaatttacc
     3721 aatccaatct ttcacttaca aattgagaaa ataaaaggtg aaattgatga agatcctaat
     3781 ctttttatga ttagaaagct taaaacacct gactgagtaa gcttcttttt gcaagcaatg
     3841 cattatttta atgtctattt acatgtttag catacttcct tccgtatcat caataaatat
     3901 cgttagactt ctttattaag gaattgtttt gattaagtgt acaccgcact tcactacaaa
     3961 ccaaacacca aaaacctcgt agaaaccctg gaaagacgtt cgaattaatt aaaatgtcca
     4021 agggtgaaga gctatttact ggggttgtac ccattttggt agaactggac ggagatgtaa
     4081 acggacataa attctctgtt agaggtgagg gcgaaggcga tgccaccaat ggtaaattga
     4141 ctctgaagtt tatatgcact acgggtaaat tacctgttcc ttggccaacc ctagtaacaa
     4201 ctttgacata tggtgttcaa tgtttctcaa gatacccaga ccatatgaaa aggcatgatt
     4261 tctttaaaag tgctatgcca gaaggctacg tgcaagagag aactatctcc tttaaggatg
     4321 acggtacgta taaaacacga gcagaagtga aattcgaagg ggatacacta gttaatcgca
     4381 tcgaattaaa gggtatagac tttaaggaag atggtaatat tctcggccat aaacttgagt
     4441 ataatttcaa ctcgcataat gtgtacatta cagctgacaa acaaaagaac ggaattaaag
     4501 cgaattttaa aatcaggcac aacgtcgaag atgggtctgt tcaacttgcc gatcattatc
     4561 agcaaaacac ccctattggt gatggtccag tcttgttacc cgataatcac tacttaagca
     4621 cacagtctag attgtcaaaa gatccgaatg aaaagcgtga tcacatggtt ttattggaat
     4681 ttgtcaccgc tgcaggaata actcacggaa tggacgagct ttataaggtc gacatgagag
     4741 agatcatttc cattcacgtt ggccaagcag gaactcaaat cggaaatgct tgttgggaac
     4801 tgtattgttt agaacatggt attcaaccaa atggttacat gaatcctgag actgcatccc
     4861 aaaatagtga tggcgggttt tctacttttt tctcagaaac tggtcaagga aaatacgttc
     4921 ctagaagtat ttatgtagat cttgaaccga atgtgatcga ccaagttcgt actggcccat
     4981 accgtgatct tttccatcca gagcaattaa ttacgggcaa ggaagatgca tcaaacaatt
     5041 atgctcgtgg tcactacact gttggaaaag agctggttga tgaagtaact gacaagattc
     5101 gtcgtattgc cgataattgc tccggccttc agggctttct cgtcttccat tcgtttggag
     5161 gtggtaccgg ttcaggcttt ggtgcccttt tacttgaacg cttggccatg gaatacacga
     5221 aaaaatcaaa gcttcaattt tctgtgtatc cggctcctca agttagtact tctgtagttg
     5281 aaccttataa ctccgttttg actacccatg ctacgttgga ccttgctgac tgtacattta
     5341 tggttgacaa cgaatcgtgc tatgatattt gccgtagaaa cttagatatt gagcgtcctt
     5401 cctatgagaa tctcaataga ttgatcgctc aggttgtttc ttccatcacc gcctctcttc
     5461 gcttcgaggg cagcttgaat gttgatttgg cagaattcca aacgaatttg gtaccttatc
     5521 ctcgtattca tttccctctc gtcacttatg caccaattgt tagtgccgcc aaggccttcc
     5581 atgaatctaa cagcgttcaa gaaatcacca atcaatgttt tgaaccctac aaccaaatgg
     5641 ttaaatgtga tcctcgtgcc ggtcgctaca tggcaacgtg tttgctgtat cgtggtgatg
     5701 ttatccctcg cgatgttcaa gctgctgtaa cgaccattaa ggccaagcgt acaattcagt
     5761 tcgttgactg gtgtcctact ggattcaaaa tcggtatttg tgatcgtcca ccccaacaca
     5821 ttgaaggtag tgaaattgct aaggttgacc gtgccgtctg tatgctctcc aatactacct
     5881 ctattgcgga ggcttggtca aggctcgatc acaaatttga tctcatgtat agcaagcgtg
     5941 cttttgttca ttggtatgtt ggtgaaggta tggaagaagg cgagttttct gaagctcgtg
     6001 aggatcttgc tgctcttgaa cgcgattatg aggaagttgg tcaagattcg atggaagtcg
     6061 attacatgga agaagagtac taaagaattt cgtttatatg ctttaaagat tttcatttaa
     6121 taaccttctt ttatacgtat tatatttttt ttttactttt tctcaatctc tctcacactc
     6181 tctacatgac atatacaaaa ttgctaatac tacttttctt ttaccttaca aatgttgcaa
     6241 tcggtgaacg ctgtcaaagt ttattcacaa taactagaag tataaatttt cttttgacat
     6301 tcccatgcaa ctatgcattc cattccttta cgtgtctttc tttctggttg catcgtcatt
     6361 agattaaact tgtgctatta tggttgcaac cacttgttta ctgcactctt ttttggttct
     6421 acagctttcc ccgattagtt tacattttca atacccatat ttttttatcc tattagatat
     6481 ccgtaaactg ttttgaaact aatttctctt ccgagtcgtg ttaagaatag aaatagccgt
     6541 ttaacacttg cgtaagcata tactttctgt ttgtaaagct tggggatatt taattggaat
     6601 tttttgtata taataattgt gagattgcta aacgaaataa tgtgagctcg tttagcttgc
     6661 ctcgtccccg ccgggtcacc cggccagcga catggaggcc cagaataccc tccttgacag
     6721 tcttgacgtg cgcagctcag gggcatgatg tgactgtcgc ccgtacattt agcccataca
     6781 tccccatgta taatcatttg catccataca ttttgatggc cgcacggcgc gaagcaaaaa
     6841 ttacggctcc tcgctgcaga cctgcgagca gggaaacgct cccctcacag acgcgttgaa
     6901 ttgtccccac gccgcgcccc tgtagagaaa tataaaaggt taggatttgc cactgaggtt
     6961 cttctttcat atacttcctt ttaaaatctt gctaggatac agttctcaca tcacatccga
     7021 acataaacaa ccatgggtaa aaagcctgaa ctcaccgcga cgtctgtcga gaagtttctg
     7081 atcgaaaagt tcgacagcgt ctccgacctg atgcagctct cggagggcga agaatctcgt
     7141 gctttcagct tcgatgtagg agggcgtgga tatgtcctgc gggtaaatag ctgcgccgat
     7201 ggtttctaca aagatcgtta tgtttatcgg cactttgcat cggccgcgct cccgattccg
     7261 gaagtgcttg acattgggga attcagcgag agcctgacct attgcatctc ccgccgtgca
     7321 cagggtgtca cgttgcaaga cctgcctgaa accgaactgc ccgctgttct gcagccggtc
     7381 gcggaggcca tggatgcgat cgctgcggcc gatcttagcc agacgagcgg gttcggccca
     7441 ttcggaccgc aaggaatcgg tcaatacact acatggcgtg atttcatatg cgcgattgct
     7501 gatccccatg tgtatcactg gcaaactgtg atggacgaca ccgtcagtgc gtccgtcgcg
     7561 caggctctcg atgagctgat gctttgggcc gaggactgcc ccgaagtccg gcacctcgtg
     7621 cacgcggatt tcggctccaa caatgtcctg acggacaatg gccgcataac agcggtcatt
     7681 gactggagcg aggcgatgtt cggggattcc caatacgagg tcgccaacat cttcttctgg
     7741 aggccgtggt tggcttgtat ggagcagcag acgcgctact tcgagcggag gcatccggag
     7801 cttgcaggat cgccgcggct ccgggcgtat atgctccgca ttggtcttga ccaactctat
     7861 cagagcttgg ttgacggcaa tttcgatgat gcagcttggg cgcagggtcg atgcgacgca
     7921 atcgtccgat ccggagccgg gactgtcggg cgtacacaaa tcgcccgcag aagcgcggcc
     7981 gtctggaccg atggctgtgt agaagtactc gccgatagtg gaaaccgacg ccccagcact
     8041 cgtccgaggg caaaggaata atcagtactg acaataaaaa gattcttgtt ttcaagaact
     8101 tgtcatttgt atagtttttt tatattgtag ttgttctatt ttaatcaaat gttagcgtga
     8161 tttatatttt ttttcgcctc gacatcatct gcccagatgc gaagttaagt gcgcagaaag
     8221 taatatcatg cgtcaatcgt atgtgaatgc tggtcgctat actgctgtcg attcgatact
     8281 aacgccgcca tccacctgca ggtaatcaca cgtgccagct tttgttccct ttagtgaggg
     8341 ttaattgcgc gcttggcgta atcatggtca tagctgtttc ctgtgtgaaa ttgttatccg
     8401 ctcacaattc cacacaacat aggagccgga agcataaagt gtaaagcctg gggtgcctaa
     8461 tgagtgaggt aactcacatt aattgcgttg cgctcactgc ccgctttcca gtcgggaaac
     8521 ctgtcgtgcc agctgcatta atgaatcggc caacgcgcgg ggagaggcgg tttgcgtatt
     8581 gggcgctctt ccgcttcctc gctcactgac tcgctgcgct cggtcgttcg gctgcggcga
     8641 gcggtatcag ctcactcaaa ggcggtaata cggttatcca cagaatcagg ggataacgca
     8701 ggaaagaaca tgtgagcaaa aggccagcaa aaggccagga accgtaaaaa ggccgcgttg
     8761 ctggcgtttt tccataggct cggcccccct gacgagcatc acaaaaatcg acgctcaagt
     8821 cagaggtggc gaaacccgac aggactataa agataccagg cgttcccccc tggaagctcc
     8881 ctcgtgcgct ctcctgttcc gaccctgccg cttaccggat acctgtccgc ctttctccct
     8941 tcgggaagcg tggcgctttc tcaatgctca cgctgtaggt atctcagttc ggtgtaggtc
     9001 gttcgctcca agctgggctg tgtgcacgaa ccccccgttc agcccgaccg ctgcgcctta
     9061 tccggtaact atcgtcttga gtccaacccg gtaagacacg acttatcgcc actggcagca
     9121 gccactggta acaggattag cagagcgagg tatgtaggcg gtgctacaga gttcttgaag
     9181 tggtggccta actacggcta cactagaagg acagtatttg gtatctgcgc tctgctgaag
     9241 ccagttacct tcggaaaaag agttggtagc tcttgatccg gcaaacaaac caccgctggt
     9301 agcggtggtt tttttgtttg caagcagcag attacgcgca gaaaaaaagg atctcaagaa
     9361 gatcctttga tcttttctac ggggtctgac gctcagtgga acgaaaactc acgttaaggg
     9421 attttggtca tgagattatc aaaaaggatc ttcacctaga tccttttaaa ttaaaaatga
     9481 agttttaaat caatctaaag tatatatgag taaacttggt ctgacagtta ccaatgctta
     9541 atcagtgagg cacctatctc agcgatctgt ctatttcgtt catccatagt tgcctgactg
     9601 cccgtcgtgt agataactac gatacgggag ggcttaccat ctggccccag tgctgcaatg
     9661 ataccgcgag acccacgctc accggctcca gatttatcag caataaacca gccagccgga
     9721 agggccgagc gcagaagtgg tcctgcaact ttatccgcct ccatccagtc tattaattgt
     9781 tgccgggaag ctagagtaag tagttcgcca gttaatagtt tgcgcaacgt tgttgccatt
     9841 gctacaggca tcgtggtgtc acgctcgtcg tttggtatgg cttcattcag ctccggttcc
     9901 caacgatcaa ggcgagttac atgatccccc atgttgtgaa aaaaagcggt tagctccttc
     9961 ggtcctccga tcgttgtcag aagtaagttg gccgcagtgt tatcactcat ggttatggca
    10021 gcactgcata attctcttac tgtcatgcca tccgtaagat gcttttctgt gactggtgag
    10081 tactcaacca agtcattctg agaatagtgt atgcggcgac cgagttgctc ttgcccggcg
    10141 tcaatacggg ataataccgc gccacatagc agaactttaa aagtgctcat cattggaaaa
    10201 cgttcttcgg ggcgaaaact ctcaaggatc ttaccgctgt tgagatccag ttcgatgtaa
    10261 cccactcgtg cacccaactg atcttcagca tcttttactt tcaccagcgt ttctgggtga
    10321 gcaaaaacag gaaggcaaaa tgccgcaaaa aagggaataa gggcgacacg gaaatgttga
    10381 atactcatac tcttcctttt tcaatattat tgaagcattt atcagggtta ttgtctcatg
    10441 agcggataca tatttgaatg tatttagaaa aataaacaaa taggggttcc gcgcacattt
    10501 ccccgaaaag tgccacctga cgtctaagaa accattatta tcatgacatt aacctataaa
    10561 aataggcgta tcacgaggcc ctttcgtc
//
