# Supplementary material for: A toolbox of Stable Integration Vectors (SIV) in the fission yeast Schizosaccharomyces pombe
Source: bioRxiv preprint, doi:10.1101/808329, version 1 (2019-10-18)
Supplement: Supplemental sequences [file 808329_file05.zip › Supplemental Sequences/Plasmid maps named/pAV0770 pAde6PmeI-pAtb2-mTagBFP2-Atb2-hphMX.gb]

LOCUS       Exported               10585 bp ds-DNA     circular SYN 09-SEP-2019
DEFINITION  synthetic circular DNA.
ACCESSION   .
VERSION     .
KEYWORDS    .
SOURCE      synthetic DNA construct
  ORGANISM  synthetic DNA construct
REFERENCE   1  (bases 1 to 10585)
  AUTHORS   VJESTICA Aleksandar MARTIN Sophie MAREK Magdalena
  TITLE     Direct Submission
  JOURNAL   Exported Monday, Sep 9, 2019 from SnapGene 4.3.7
            https://www.snapgene.com
FEATURES             Location/Qualifiers
     source          1..10585
                     /organism="synthetic DNA construct"
                     /mol_type="other DNA"
     misc_feature    193..567
                     /label=3''region ade6
                     /note="3''region ade6"
     misc_feature    568..836
                     /label=5'region ade6
                     /note="5'region ade6"
     CDS             837..2495
                     /label=ORF ade6
                     /note="ORF ade6"
     misc_feature    2496..2641
                     /label=3'region ade6
                     /note="3'region ade6"
     misc_feature    2697..3152
                     /label=F1 ori
                     /note="F1 ori"
     primer_bind     3292..3309
                     /label=M13 forward
                     /note="M13 forward"
     primer_bind     3319..3338
                     /label=T7
                     /note="T7"
     misc_feature    3358..4004
                     /label=promoter atb2
                     /note="promoter atb2"
     CDS             4017..4724
                     /codon_start=1
                     /label=mTagBFP2
                     /note="mTagBFP2 (from pAddGene54572 mTagBFP2-pBAD)"
                     /translation="VSKGEELIKENMHMKLYMEGTVDNHHFKCTSEGEGKPYEGTQTMR
                     IKVVEGGPLPFAFDILATSFLYGSKTFINHTQGIPDFFKQSFPEGFTWERVTTYEDGGV
                     LTATQDTSLQDGCLIYNVKIRGVNFTSNGPVMQKKTLGWEAFTETLYPADGGLEGRNDM
                     ALKLVGGSHLIANAKTTYRSKKPAKNLKMPGVYYVDYRLERIKEANNETYVEQHEVAVA
                     RYCDLPSKLGHKLN"
     CDS             4731..6080
                     /codon_start=1
                     /label=atb2 ORF
                     /note="atb2 ORF"
                     /translation="MREIISIHVGQAGTQIGNACWELYCLEHGIQPNGYMNPETASQNS
                     DGGFSTFFSETGQGKYVPRSIYVDLEPNVIDQVRTGPYRDLFHPEQLITGKEDASNNYA
                     RGHYTVGKELVDEVTDKIRRIADNCSGLQGFLVFHSFGGGTGSGFGALLLERLAMEYTK
                     KSKLQFSVYPAPQVSTSVVEPYNSVLTTHATLDLADCTFMVDNESCYDICRRNLDIERP
                     SYENLNRLIAQVVSSITASLRFEGSLNVDLAEFQTNLVPYPRIHFPLVTYAPIVSAAKA
                     FHESNSVQEITNQCFEPYNQMVKCDPRAGRYMATCLLYRGDVIPRDVQAAVTTIKAKRT
                     IQFVDWCPTGFKIGICDRPPQHIEGSEIAKVDRAVCMLSNTTSIAEAWSRLDHKFDLMY
                     SKRAFVHWYVGEGMEEGEFSEAREDLAALERDYEEVGQDSMEVDYMEEEY"
     misc_feature    6081..6640
                     /label=3'region atb2
                     /note="3'region atb2"
     misc_feature    6081..6496
                     /label=3'UTR atb2
                     /note="3'UTR atb2"
     misc_feature    6647..7029
                     /label=Ashbya gossypii TEF promoter
                     /note="Ashbya gossypii TEF promoter"
     CDS             7030..8058
                     /label=hphMX ORF
                     /label=hph ORF
                     /note="hph ORF"
     misc_feature    8059..8291
                     /label=Ashbya gossypii TEF terminator
                     /note="Ashbya gossypii TEF terminator"
     primer_bind     complement(8323..8342)
                     /label=T3
                     /note="T3"
     primer_bind     complement(8360..8380)
                     /label=M13 reverse
                     /note="M13 reverse"
     protein_bind    complement(8386..8408)
                     /label=lacO
                     /note="lacO"
     promoter        complement(8412..8442)
                     /label=lac promoter
                     /note="lac promoter"
     rep_origin      complement(8748..9376)
                     /direction=LEFT
                     /label=ColE1 origin
                     /note="ColE1 origin"
     CDS             complement(9525..10385)
                     /label=AmpR
                     /note="AmpR"
     promoter        complement(10386..10490)
                     /label=AmpR promoter
                     /note="AmpR promoter"
ORIGIN
        1 tcgcgcgttt cggtgatgac ggtgaaaacc tctgacacat gcagctcccg gagacggtca
       61 cagcttgtct gtaagcggat gccgggagca gacaagcccg tcagggcgcg tcagcgggtg
      121 ttggcgggtg tcggggctgg cttaactatg cggcatcaga gcagattgta ctgagagtgc
      181 accataaccg ggagaatcct gaataatgtg ctgtgaagca gttgaaagaa aattaaagaa
      241 cccaatataa tatgctataa agcaatcaaa aaataatagt aagaaaccca aataaaaccc
      301 cgttgaccat gttcccaatt aaattaacgc atattaatgc aaaaaatgca atattaagac
      361 tagttattaa accgataatt agtcttcaat tattaaaaga tgtagttgat ttgtattatc
      421 tttcaattgc taattctaaa tatattggag aattcaatga gtttatgcat tgaagtttaa
      481 gataacattg gcgctgattg cagcaaaagt aatcacgcat atagctgtag gaccaaaacg
      541 atcatcatat cggaccgcat tatgtttaaa cgttgcttta tatatggata acgacatata
      601 catttatttc ttgaaaaaat agcaaagcta tattgatttt agcgtatgct gctttaaagt
      661 tgcatttcac aatgcttgga aatgtaacga tgacagaatt aatacgatgc aaaactcaaa
      721 taataaactg cgcactaact cactacaata aacaactttg aaaaaaagat tcgttttttc
      781 aacatttacc atctcattaa gctgagctgc caaggtatat acatacttca tcgaatatga
      841 gcgaaaaaca ggttgtaggg atccttggag gtggtcaatt gggccgaatg atggtagagg
      901 cagcccatcg cttaaacatc aaatgcatca tcttggatgc agcaaattct cctgccaaac
      961 aaattgatgg aggacgtgag cacattgatg catcatttac tgaccccgat gcaattgttg
     1021 aactgtctaa gaagtgcacg ttattaacaa ctgaaattga gcatattaac actgatgcct
     1081 tggcagccgt tacgaaatct gttgctgttg aaccctctcc tgcaactctg cgatgcattc
     1141 aagacaaata tcttcaaaaa cagcatttac aggtttttaa gattgcactt cctgaatttt
     1201 gcgatgcacc tgaccaggaa agtgttgaaa aagcaggcca agagtttggt tatccttttg
     1261 tactgaaaag taaaacattg gcttacgacg gtcgtggaaa ttacgttgtt catcaaccat
     1321 ctgagattcc tactgccatc aaagcacttg gtgatcgtcc gctttatgtt gaaaagttcg
     1381 ttcctttctc catggaaatt gcagtgatgg tagtacgcag tttagacgga aaagtttatg
     1441 cttatcctac aactgagacc attcaaaagg ataatgtttg tcatttagta tatgcccctg
     1501 ctcgtcttcc cttctcaatt caacagcgtg ctcaaaccct tgccatggat gcggtgcgca
     1561 cttttgaagg cgctggtata tatggtgtag agatgtttgt tttgcaagat ggtgagacca
     1621 ttttactcaa cgaaattgct cctcggcctc acaattcagg tcactacacc attgaagctt
     1681 gcccaacttc tcagtttgaa gctcacttac gggccatatg tggtcttcct ttcagcgaaa
     1741 tcaacaccca actctcgact tccacaactc atgcgttgat ggtaaatatt ttaggtactg
     1801 atgatcctga ttatgtttca aagatcgcta aacgttctct gtccattccc ggtgcaactt
     1861 tgcatcttta tggtaaagct gaatctagaa agggtcgcaa gatgggacac gttaccatca
     1921 tttctgattc acctcaagaa tgtgaacgta ggtatcagat gcttcttgac gtcaaagatc
     1981 ctgtcgaatc acctgttgtt ggtattatca tgggttcgga ttctgattta agcaagatga
     2041 aagatgctgc cgtcatttta gatgaattca aggtgcctta cgaacttact attgtttcag
     2101 ctcaccgcac accagatcgc atggttactt atgctcgtac cgcagcttca agagggttgc
     2161 gtgtgattat tgctggtgct ggtggtgccg ctcatttgcc tggtatggtt gctgcaatga
     2221 cacctcttcc agtaatcggc gttcctgtaa aaggaagcac tcttgacgga gttgactctc
     2281 ttcactctat tgttcagatg cctcgaggtg tccctgtcgc cactgttgct atcaataata
     2341 gccaaaatgc cggtatttta gcctgtcgta tacttgctac atttcaaccc tcccttttgg
     2401 ctgctatgga gagctttatg gacaatatga aagagattgt tttagaaaag gctgataaat
     2461 tagaaaaagt tggttggaaa aattattctg cataggcgac catagacata actgttaaat
     2521 gattttgctt gctttttgtt ttaaataata ttttattttg aaattctaga ttgtaaaatg
     2581 tattctaaaa agtgattaaa aattaaaaat aaaaaccccc cgaataatgt gctgcgacgc
     2641 agctagggcg gtgtgaaata ccgcacagat gcgtaaggag aaaataccgc atcaggaaat
     2701 tgtaaacgtt aatattttgt taaaattcgc gttaaatttt tgttaaatca gctcattttt
     2761 taaccaatag gccgaaatcg gcaaaatccc ttataaatca aaagaataga ccgagatagg
     2821 gttgagtgtt gttccagttt ggaacaagag tccactatta aagaacgtgg actccaacgt
     2881 caaaggnnnn nnnnnnnnnn nnnnnnnnnn nnnnnnnnnn nnnnnnnnnn nnnnntnnnn
     2941 nnnnnnnnnn nnnnnnnnnn nnnnnnnnnn nnnnnnnnnn nnnnnnnnnn nnnnnnnnnn
     3001 nnnnnnnnnn nnnnnnnnnn nnnnnnngnn nnnnnnnnnn nnnnnnnnnn nnnnnnnnnn
     3061 nnnnnnnnnn nnnnnnnnnn nnnnnnnnnn nnnnnnnnnn nnnnnnnnnn nnnnnnnnnn
     3121 nnnnnnnnnn nnnnnnnnnn nnnnnnnnnn nnccattcgc cattcaggct gcgcaactgt
     3181 tgggaagggc gatcggtgcg ggcctcttcg ctattacgcc agctggcgaa agggggatgt
     3241 gctgcaaggc gattaagttg ggtaacgcca gggttttccc agtcacgacg ttgtaaaacg
     3301 acggccagtg agcgcgcgta atacgactca ctatagggcg aattgggtac cgggcccaaa
     3361 taaatcaaaa ctttttccgc gtaactctag tataagccgg aacaaggcta agaaacaaat
     3421 aaatgcaacg tttttatatt tcgatctatc aaatcctcaa ttacggaagg gcaattagta
     3481 gcgacacaag agatatacgc tgctgacaag tttttcgtcg taataaaaga gcttttgaag
     3541 agaaaaaaat tacggcggag cgttgcaatt cgttatatat aatgtgctat gcataaactc
     3601 tacttttgct aggaattctc cttgccctta tgtaatattt tatatacttt taaaaagatt
     3661 tacatgagga tatacctgtt ctataaagga gcacatgttg agttttaatg gaaatttacc
     3721 aatccaatct ttcacttaca aattgagaaa ataaaaggtg aaattgatga agatcctaat
     3781 ctttttatga ttagaaagct taaaacacct gactgagtaa gcttcttttt gcaagcaatg
     3841 cattatttta atgtctattt acatgtttag catacttcct tccgtatcat caataaatat
     3901 cgttagactt ctttattaag gaattgtttt gattaagtgt acaccgcact tcactacaaa
     3961 ccaaacacca aaaacctcgt agaaaccctg gaaagacgtt cgaattaatt aaaatggtgt
     4021 ctaagggcga agagctgatt aaggagaaca tgcacatgaa gctgtacatg gagggcaccg
     4081 tggacaacca tcacttcaag tgcacatccg agggcgaagg caagccctac gagggcaccc
     4141 agaccatgag aatcaaggtg gtcgagggcg gccctctccc cttcgccttc gacatcctgg
     4201 ctactagctt cctctacggc agcaagacct tcatcaacca cacccagggc atccccgact
     4261 tcttcaagca gtccttccct gagggcttca catgggagag agtcaccaca tacgaagacg
     4321 ggggcgtgct gaccgctacc caggacacca gcctccagga cggctgcctc atctacaacg
     4381 tcaagatcag aggggtgaac ttcacatcca acggccctgt gatgcagaag aaaacactcg
     4441 gctgggaggc cttcaccgag acgctgtacc ccgctgacgg cggcctggaa ggcagaaacg
     4501 acatggccct gaagctcgtg ggcgggagcc atctgatcgc aaacgccaag accacatata
     4561 gatccaagaa acccgctaag aacctcaaga tgcctggcgt ctactatgtg gactacagac
     4621 tggaaagaat caaggaggcc aacaacgaga cctacgtcga gcagcacgag gtggcagtgg
     4681 ccagatactg cgacctccct agcaaactgg ggcacaagct taatgtcgac atgagagaga
     4741 tcatttccat tcacgttggc caagcaggaa ctcaaatcgg aaatgcttgt tgggaactgt
     4801 attgtttaga acatggtatt caaccaaatg gttacatgaa tcctgagact gcatcccaaa
     4861 atagtgatgg cgggttttct acttttttct cagaaactgg tcaaggaaaa tacgttccta
     4921 gaagtattta tgtagatctt gaaccgaatg tgatcgacca agttcgtact ggcccatacc
     4981 gtgatctttt ccatccagag caattaatta cgggcaagga agatgcatca aacaattatg
     5041 ctcgtggtca ctacactgtt ggaaaagagc tggttgatga agtaactgac aagattcgtc
     5101 gtattgccga taattgctcc ggccttcagg gctttctcgt cttccattcg tttggaggtg
     5161 gtaccggttc aggctttggt gcccttttac ttgaacgctt ggccatggaa tacacgaaaa
     5221 aatcaaagct tcaattttct gtgtatccgg ctcctcaagt tagtacttct gtagttgaac
     5281 cttataactc cgttttgact acccatgcta cgttggacct tgctgactgt acatttatgg
     5341 ttgacaacga atcgtgctat gatatttgcc gtagaaactt agatattgag cgtccttcct
     5401 atgagaatct caatagattg atcgctcagg ttgtttcttc catcaccgcc tctcttcgct
     5461 tcgagggcag cttgaatgtt gatttggcag aattccaaac gaatttggta ccttatcctc
     5521 gtattcattt ccctctcgtc acttatgcac caattgttag tgccgccaag gccttccatg
     5581 aatctaacag cgttcaagaa atcaccaatc aatgttttga accctacaac caaatggtta
     5641 aatgtgatcc tcgtgccggt cgctacatgg caacgtgttt gctgtatcgt ggtgatgtta
     5701 tccctcgcga tgttcaagct gctgtaacga ccattaaggc caagcgtaca attcagttcg
     5761 ttgactggtg tcctactgga ttcaaaatcg gtatttgtga tcgtccaccc caacacattg
     5821 aaggtagtga aattgctaag gttgaccgtg ccgtctgtat gctctccaat actacctcta
     5881 ttgcggaggc ttggtcaagg ctcgatcaca aatttgatct catgtatagc aagcgtgctt
     5941 ttgttcattg gtatgttggt gaaggtatgg aagaaggcga gttttctgaa gctcgtgagg
     6001 atcttgctgc tcttgaacgc gattatgagg aagttggtca agattcgatg gaagtcgatt
     6061 acatggaaga agagtactaa agaatttcgt ttatatgctt taaagatttt catttaataa
     6121 ccttctttta tacgtattat attttttttt tactttttct caatctctct cacactctct
     6181 acatgacata tacaaaattg ctaatactac ttttctttta ccttacaaat gttgcaatcg
     6241 gtgaacgctg tcaaagttta ttcacaataa ctagaagtat aaattttctt ttgacattcc
     6301 catgcaacta tgcattccat tcctttacgt gtctttcttt ctggttgcat cgtcattaga
     6361 ttaaacttgt gctattatgg ttgcaaccac ttgtttactg cactcttttt tggttctaca
     6421 gctttccccg attagtttac attttcaata cccatatttt tttatcctat tagatatccg
     6481 taaactgttt tgaaactaat ttctcttccg agtcgtgtta agaatagaaa tagccgttta
     6541 acacttgcgt aagcatatac tttctgtttg taaagcttgg ggatatttaa ttggaatttt
     6601 ttgtatataa taattgtgag attgctaaac gaaataatgt gagctcgttt agcttgcctc
     6661 gtccccgccg ggtcacccgg ccagcgacat ggaggcccag aataccctcc ttgacagtct
     6721 tgacgtgcgc agctcagggg catgatgtga ctgtcgcccg tacatttagc ccatacatcc
     6781 ccatgtataa tcatttgcat ccatacattt tgatggccgc acggcgcgaa gcaaaaatta
     6841 cggctcctcg ctgcagacct gcgagcaggg aaacgctccc ctcacagacg cgttgaattg
     6901 tccccacgcc gcgcccctgt agagaaatat aaaaggttag gatttgccac tgaggttctt
     6961 ctttcatata cttcctttta aaatcttgct aggatacagt tctcacatca catccgaaca
     7021 taaacaacca tgggtaaaaa gcctgaactc accgcgacgt ctgtcgagaa gtttctgatc
     7081 gaaaagttcg acagcgtctc cgacctgatg cagctctcgg agggcgaaga atctcgtgct
     7141 ttcagcttcg atgtaggagg gcgtggatat gtcctgcggg taaatagctg cgccgatggt
     7201 ttctacaaag atcgttatgt ttatcggcac tttgcatcgg ccgcgctccc gattccggaa
     7261 gtgcttgaca ttggggaatt cagcgagagc ctgacctatt gcatctcccg ccgtgcacag
     7321 ggtgtcacgt tgcaagacct gcctgaaacc gaactgcccg ctgttctgca gccggtcgcg
     7381 gaggccatgg atgcgatcgc tgcggccgat cttagccaga cgagcgggtt cggcccattc
     7441 ggaccgcaag gaatcggtca atacactaca tggcgtgatt tcatatgcgc gattgctgat
     7501 ccccatgtgt atcactggca aactgtgatg gacgacaccg tcagtgcgtc cgtcgcgcag
     7561 gctctcgatg agctgatgct ttgggccgag gactgccccg aagtccggca cctcgtgcac
     7621 gcggatttcg gctccaacaa tgtcctgacg gacaatggcc gcataacagc ggtcattgac
     7681 tggagcgagg cgatgttcgg ggattcccaa tacgaggtcg ccaacatctt cttctggagg
     7741 ccgtggttgg cttgtatgga gcagcagacg cgctacttcg agcggaggca tccggagctt
     7801 gcaggatcgc cgcggctccg ggcgtatatg ctccgcattg gtcttgacca actctatcag
     7861 agcttggttg acggcaattt cgatgatgca gcttgggcgc agggtcgatg cgacgcaatc
     7921 gtccgatccg gagccgggac tgtcgggcgt acacaaatcg cccgcagaag cgcggccgtc
     7981 tggaccgatg gctgtgtaga agtactcgcc gatagtggaa accgacgccc cagcactcgt
     8041 ccgagggcaa aggaataatc agtactgaca ataaaaagat tcttgttttc aagaacttgt
     8101 catttgtata gtttttttat attgtagttg ttctatttta atcaaatgtt agcgtgattt
     8161 atattttttt tcgcctcgac atcatctgcc cagatgcgaa gttaagtgcg cagaaagtaa
     8221 tatcatgcgt caatcgtatg tgaatgctgg tcgctatact gctgtcgatt cgatactaac
     8281 gccgccatcc acctgcaggt aatcacacgt gccagctttt gttcccttta gtgagggtta
     8341 attgcgcgct tggcgtaatc atggtcatag ctgtttcctg tgtgaaattg ttatccgctc
     8401 acaattccac acaacatagg agccggaagc ataaagtgta aagcctgggg tgcctaatga
     8461 gtgaggtaac tcacattaat tgcgttgcgc tcactgcccg ctttccagtc gggaaacctg
     8521 tcgtgccagc tgcattaatg aatcggccaa cgcgcgggga gaggcggttt gcgtattggg
     8581 cgctcttccg cttcctcgct cactgactcg ctgcgctcgg tcgttcggct gcggcgagcg
     8641 gtatcagctc actcaaaggc ggtaatacgg ttatccacag aatcagggga taacgcagga
     8701 aagaacatgt gagcaaaagg ccagcaaaag gccaggaacc gtaaaaaggc cgcgttgctg
     8761 gcgtttttcc ataggctcgg cccccctgac gagcatcaca aaaatcgacg ctcaagtcag
     8821 aggtggcgaa acccgacagg actataaaga taccaggcgt tcccccctgg aagctccctc
     8881 gtgcgctctc ctgttccgac cctgccgctt accggatacc tgtccgcctt tctcccttcg
     8941 ggaagcgtgg cgctttctca atgctcacgc tgtaggtatc tcagttcggt gtaggtcgtt
     9001 cgctccaagc tgggctgtgt gcacgaaccc cccgttcagc ccgaccgctg cgccttatcc
     9061 ggtaactatc gtcttgagtc caacccggta agacacgact tatcgccact ggcagcagcc
     9121 actggtaaca ggattagcag agcgaggtat gtaggcggtg ctacagagtt cttgaagtgg
     9181 tggcctaact acggctacac tagaaggaca gtatttggta tctgcgctct gctgaagcca
     9241 gttaccttcg gaaaaagagt tggtagctct tgatccggca aacaaaccac cgctggtagc
     9301 ggtggttttt ttgtttgcaa gcagcagatt acgcgcagaa aaaaaggatc tcaagaagat
     9361 cctttgatct tttctacggg gtctgacgct cagtggaacg aaaactcacg ttaagggatt
     9421 ttggtcatga gattatcaaa aaggatcttc acctagatcc ttttaaatta aaaatgaagt
     9481 tttaaatcaa tctaaagtat atatgagtaa acttggtctg acagttacca atgcttaatc
     9541 agtgaggcac ctatctcagc gatctgtcta tttcgttcat ccatagttgc ctgactgccc
     9601 gtcgtgtaga taactacgat acgggagggc ttaccatctg gccccagtgc tgcaatgata
     9661 ccgcgagacc cacgctcacc ggctccagat ttatcagcaa taaaccagcc agccggaagg
     9721 gccgagcgca gaagtggtcc tgcaacttta tccgcctcca tccagtctat taattgttgc
     9781 cgggaagcta gagtaagtag ttcgccagtt aatagtttgc gcaacgttgt tgccattgct
     9841 acaggcatcg tggtgtcacg ctcgtcgttt ggtatggctt cattcagctc cggttcccaa
     9901 cgatcaaggc gagttacatg atcccccatg ttgtgaaaaa aagcggttag ctccttcggt
     9961 cctccgatcg ttgtcagaag taagttggcc gcagtgttat cactcatggt tatggcagca
    10021 ctgcataatt ctcttactgt catgccatcc gtaagatgct tttctgtgac tggtgagtac
    10081 tcaaccaagt cattctgaga atagtgtatg cggcgaccga gttgctcttg cccggcgtca
    10141 atacgggata ataccgcgcc acatagcaga actttaaaag tgctcatcat tggaaaacgt
    10201 tcttcggggc gaaaactctc aaggatctta ccgctgttga gatccagttc gatgtaaccc
    10261 actcgtgcac ccaactgatc ttcagcatct tttactttca ccagcgtttc tgggtgagca
    10321 aaaacaggaa ggcaaaatgc cgcaaaaaag ggaataaggg cgacacggaa atgttgaata
    10381 ctcatactct tcctttttca atattattga agcatttatc agggttattg tctcatgagc
    10441 ggatacatat ttgaatgtat ttagaaaaat aaacaaatag gggttccgcg cacatttccc
    10501 cgaaaagtgc cacctgacgt ctaagaaacc attattatca tgacattaac ctataaaaat
    10561 aggcgtatca cgaggccctt tcgtc
//
