# Supplementary material for: A toolbox of Stable Integration Vectors (SIV) in the fission yeast Schizosaccharomyces pombe
Source: bioRxiv preprint, doi:10.1101/808329, version 1 (2019-10-18)
Supplement: Supplemental sequences [file 808329_file05.zip › Supplemental Sequences/Plasmid maps named/pAV0710 pAde6PmeI-pAtb2-mcherry-Atb2-hphMX.gb]

LOCUS       Exported               10582 bp ds-DNA     circular SYN 09-SEP-2019
DEFINITION  synthetic circular DNA.
ACCESSION   .
VERSION     .
KEYWORDS    .
SOURCE      synthetic DNA construct
  ORGANISM  synthetic DNA construct
REFERENCE   1  (bases 1 to 10582)
  AUTHORS   VJESTICA Aleksandar MARTIN Sophie MAREK Magdalena
  TITLE     Direct Submission
  JOURNAL   Exported Monday, Sep 9, 2019 from SnapGene 4.3.7
            https://www.snapgene.com
FEATURES             Location/Qualifiers
     source          1..10582
                     /organism="synthetic DNA construct"
                     /mol_type="other DNA"
     misc_feature    193..567
                     /label=3''region ade6
                     /note="3''region ade6"
     misc_feature    568..836
                     /label=5'region ade6
                     /note="5'region ade6"
     CDS             837..2495
                     /label=ORF ade6
                     /note="ORF ade6"
     misc_feature    2496..2641
                     /label=3'region ade6
                     /note="3'region ade6"
     misc_feature    2697..3152
                     /label=F1 ori
                     /note="F1 ori"
     primer_bind     3292..3309
                     /label=M13 forward
                     /note="M13 forward"
     primer_bind     3319..3338
                     /label=T7
                     /note="T7"
     promoter        3358..4004
                     /label=promoter atb2
                     /note="promoter atb2"
     CDS             4014..4721
                     /codon_start=1
                     /label=mCherry
                     /note="mCherry"
                     /translation="MVSKGEEDNMAIIKEFMRFKVHMEGSVNGHEFEIEGEGEGRPYEG
                     TQTAKLKVTKGGPLPFAWDILSPQFMYGSKAYVKHPADIPDYLKLSFPEGFKWERVMNF
                     EDGGVVTVTQDSSLQDGEFIYKVKLRGTNFPSDGPVMQKKTMGWEASSERMYPEDGALK
                     GEIKQRLKLKDGGHYDAEVKTTYKAKKPVQLPGAYNVNIKLDITSHNEDYTIVEQYERA
                     EGRHSTGGMDELYK"
     CDS             4728..6077
                     /codon_start=1
                     /label=atb2 ORF
                     /note="atb2 ORF"
                     /translation="MREIISIHVGQAGTQIGNACWELYCLEHGIQPNGYMNPETASQNS
                     DGGFSTFFSETGQGKYVPRSIYVDLEPNVIDQVRTGPYRDLFHPEQLITGKEDASNNYA
                     RGHYTVGKELVDEVTDKIRRIADNCSGLQGFLVFHSFGGGTGSGFGALLLERLAMEYTK
                     KSKLQFSVYPAPQVSTSVVEPYNSVLTTHATLDLADCTFMVDNESCYDICRRNLDIERP
                     SYENLNRLIAQVVSSITASLRFEGSLNVDLAEFQTNLVPYPRIHFPLVTYAPIVSAAKA
                     FHESNSVQEITNQCFEPYNQMVKCDPRAGRYMATCLLYRGDVIPRDVQAAVTTIKAKRT
                     IQFVDWCPTGFKIGICDRPPQHIEGSEIAKVDRAVCMLSNTTSIAEAWSRLDHKFDLMY
                     SKRAFVHWYVGEGMEEGEFSEAREDLAALERDYEEVGQDSMEVDYMEEEY"
     misc_feature    6078..6637
                     /label=3'region atb2
                     /note="3'region atb2"
     misc_feature    6078..6493
                     /label=3'UTR atb2
                     /note="3'UTR atb2"
     misc_feature    6644..7026
                     /label=Ashbya gossypii TEF promoter
                     /note="Ashbya gossypii TEF promoter"
     CDS             7027..8055
                     /label=hphMX ORF
                     /note="hph ORF"
     misc_feature    8056..8288
                     /label=Ashbya gossypii TEF terminator
                     /note="Ashbya gossypii TEF terminator"
     primer_bind     complement(8320..8339)
                     /label=T3
                     /note="T3"
     primer_bind     complement(8357..8377)
                     /label=M13 reverse
                     /note="M13 reverse"
     protein_bind    complement(8383..8405)
                     /label=lacO
                     /note="lacO"
     promoter        complement(8409..8439)
                     /label=lac promoter
                     /note="lac promoter"
     rep_origin      complement(8745..9373)
                     /direction=LEFT
                     /label=ColE1 origin
                     /note="ColE1 origin"
     CDS             complement(9522..10382)
                     /label=AmpR
                     /note="AmpR"
     promoter        complement(10383..10487)
                     /label=AmpR promoter
                     /note="AmpR promoter"
ORIGIN
        1 tcgcgcgttt cggtgatgac ggtgaaaacc tctgacacat gcagctcccg gagacggtca
       61 cagcttgtct gtaagcggat gccgggagca gacaagcccg tcagggcgcg tcagcgggtg
      121 ttggcgggtg tcggggctgg cttaactatg cggcatcaga gcagattgta ctgagagtgc
      181 accataaccg ggagaatcct gaataatgtg ctgtgaagca gttgaaagaa aattaaagaa
      241 cccaatataa tatgctataa agcaatcaaa aaataatagt aagaaaccca aataaaaccc
      301 cgttgaccat gttcccaatt aaattaacgc atattaatgc aaaaaatgca atattaagac
      361 tagttattaa accgataatt agtcttcaat tattaaaaga tgtagttgat ttgtattatc
      421 tttcaattgc taattctaaa tatattggag aattcaatga gtttatgcat tgaagtttaa
      481 gataacattg gcgctgattg cagcaaaagt aatcacgcat atagctgtag gaccaaaacg
      541 atcatcatat cggaccgcat tatgtttaaa cgttgcttta tatatggata acgacatata
      601 catttatttc ttgaaaaaat agcaaagcta tattgatttt agcgtatgct gctttaaagt
      661 tgcatttcac aatgcttgga aatgtaacga tgacagaatt aatacgatgc aaaactcaaa
      721 taataaactg cgcactaact cactacaata aacaactttg aaaaaaagat tcgttttttc
      781 aacatttacc atctcattaa gctgagctgc caaggtatat acatacttca tcgaatatga
      841 gcgaaaaaca ggttgtaggg atccttggag gtggtcaatt gggccgaatg atggtagagg
      901 cagcccatcg cttaaacatc aaatgcatca tcttggatgc agcaaattct cctgccaaac
      961 aaattgatgg aggacgtgag cacattgatg catcatttac tgaccccgat gcaattgttg
     1021 aactgtctaa gaagtgcacg ttattaacaa ctgaaattga gcatattaac actgatgcct
     1081 tggcagccgt tacgaaatct gttgctgttg aaccctctcc tgcaactctg cgatgcattc
     1141 aagacaaata tcttcaaaaa cagcatttac aggtttttaa gattgcactt cctgaatttt
     1201 gcgatgcacc tgaccaggaa agtgttgaaa aagcaggcca agagtttggt tatccttttg
     1261 tactgaaaag taaaacattg gcttacgacg gtcgtggaaa ttacgttgtt catcaaccat
     1321 ctgagattcc tactgccatc aaagcacttg gtgatcgtcc gctttatgtt gaaaagttcg
     1381 ttcctttctc catggaaatt gcagtgatgg tagtacgcag tttagacgga aaagtttatg
     1441 cttatcctac aactgagacc attcaaaagg ataatgtttg tcatttagta tatgcccctg
     1501 ctcgtcttcc cttctcaatt caacagcgtg ctcaaaccct tgccatggat gcggtgcgca
     1561 cttttgaagg cgctggtata tatggtgtag agatgtttgt tttgcaagat ggtgagacca
     1621 ttttactcaa cgaaattgct cctcggcctc acaattcagg tcactacacc attgaagctt
     1681 gcccaacttc tcagtttgaa gctcacttac gggccatatg tggtcttcct ttcagcgaaa
     1741 tcaacaccca actctcgact tccacaactc atgcgttgat ggtaaatatt ttaggtactg
     1801 atgatcctga ttatgtttca aagatcgcta aacgttctct gtccattccc ggtgcaactt
     1861 tgcatcttta tggtaaagct gaatctagaa agggtcgcaa gatgggacac gttaccatca
     1921 tttctgattc acctcaagaa tgtgaacgta ggtatcagat gcttcttgac gtcaaagatc
     1981 ctgtcgaatc acctgttgtt ggtattatca tgggttcgga ttctgattta agcaagatga
     2041 aagatgctgc cgtcatttta gatgaattca aggtgcctta cgaacttact attgtttcag
     2101 ctcaccgcac accagatcgc atggttactt atgctcgtac cgcagcttca agagggttgc
     2161 gtgtgattat tgctggtgct ggtggtgccg ctcatttgcc tggtatggtt gctgcaatga
     2221 cacctcttcc agtaatcggc gttcctgtaa aaggaagcac tcttgacgga gttgactctc
     2281 ttcactctat tgttcagatg cctcgaggtg tccctgtcgc cactgttgct atcaataata
     2341 gccaaaatgc cggtatttta gcctgtcgta tacttgctac atttcaaccc tcccttttgg
     2401 ctgctatgga gagctttatg gacaatatga aagagattgt tttagaaaag gctgataaat
     2461 tagaaaaagt tggttggaaa aattattctg cataggcgac catagacata actgttaaat
     2521 gattttgctt gctttttgtt ttaaataata ttttattttg aaattctaga ttgtaaaatg
     2581 tattctaaaa agtgattaaa aattaaaaat aaaaaccccc cgaataatgt gctgcgacgc
     2641 agctagggcg gtgtgaaata ccgcacagat gcgtaaggag aaaataccgc atcaggaaat
     2701 tgtaaacgtt aatattttgt taaaattcgc gttaaatttt tgttaaatca gctcattttt
     2761 taaccaatag gccgaaatcg gcaaaatccc ttataaatca aaagaataga ccgagatagg
     2821 gttgagtgtt gttccagttt ggaacaagag tccactatta aagaacgtgg actccaacgt
     2881 caaaggnnnn nnnnnnnnnn nnnnnnnnnn nnnnnnnnnn nnnnnnnnnn nnnnntnnnn
     2941 nnnnnnnnnn nnnnnnnnnn nnnnnnnnnn nnnnnnnnnn nnnnnnnnnn nnnnnnnnnn
     3001 nnnnnnnnnn nnnnnnnnnn nnnnnnngnn nnnnnnnnnn nnnnnnnnnn nnnnnnnnnn
     3061 nnnnnnnnnn nnnnnnnnnn nnnnnnnnnn nnnnnnnnnn nnnnnnnnnn nnnnnnnnnn
     3121 nnnnnnnnnn nnnnnnnnnn nnnnnnnnnn nnccattcgc cattcaggct gcgcaactgt
     3181 tgggaagggc gatcggtgcg ggcctcttcg ctattacgcc agctggcgaa agggggatgt
     3241 gctgcaaggc gattaagttg ggtaacgcca gggttttccc agtcacgacg ttgtaaaacg
     3301 acggccagtg agcgcgcgta atacgactca ctatagggcg aattgggtac cgggcccaaa
     3361 taaatcaaaa ctttttccgc gtaactctag tataagccgg aacaaggcta agaaacaaat
     3421 aaatgcaacg tttttatatt tcgatctatc aaatcctcaa ttacggaagg gcaattagta
     3481 gcgacacaag agatatacgc tgctgacaag tttttcgtcg taataaaaga gcttttgaag
     3541 agaaaaaaat tacggcggag cgttgcaatt cgttatatat aatgtgctat gcataaactc
     3601 tacttttgct aggaattctc cttgccctta tgtaatattt tatatacttt taaaaagatt
     3661 tacatgagga tatacctgtt ctataaagga gcacatgttg agttttaatg gaaatttacc
     3721 aatccaatct ttcacttaca aattgagaaa ataaaaggtg aaattgatga agatcctaat
     3781 ctttttatga ttagaaagct taaaacacct gactgagtaa gcttcttttt gcaagcaatg
     3841 cattatttta atgtctattt acatgtttag catacttcct tccgtatcat caataaatat
     3901 cgttagactt ctttattaag gaattgtttt gattaagtgt acaccgcact tcactacaaa
     3961 ccaaacacca aaaacctcgt agaaaccctg gaaagacgtt cgaattaatt aaaatggtga
     4021 gcaagggcga ggaggataac atggccatca tcaaggagtt catgcgcttc aaggtgcaca
     4081 tggagggctc cgtgaacggc cacgagttcg agatcgaggg cgagggcgag ggccgcccct
     4141 acgagggcac ccagaccgcc aagctgaagg tgaccaaggg tggccccctg cccttcgcct
     4201 gggacatcct gtcccctcag ttcatgtacg gctccaaggc ctacgtgaag caccccgccg
     4261 acatccccga ctacttgaag ctgtccttcc ccgagggctt caagtgggag cgcgtgatga
     4321 acttcgagga cggcggcgtg gtgaccgtga cccaggactc ctccctgcag gacggcgagt
     4381 tcatctacaa ggtgaagctg cgcggcacca acttcccctc cgacggcccc gtaatgcaga
     4441 agaagaccat gggctgggag gcctcctccg agcggatgta ccccgaggac ggcgccctga
     4501 agggcgagat caagcagagg ctgaagctga aggacggcgg ccactacgac gctgaggtca
     4561 agaccaccta caaggccaag aagcccgtgc agctgcccgg cgcctacaac gtcaacatca
     4621 agttggacat cacctcccac aacgaggact acaccatcgt ggaacagtac gaacgcgccg
     4681 agggccgcca ctccaccggc ggcatggacg agctgtacaa ggtcgacatg agagagatca
     4741 tttccattca cgttggccaa gcaggaactc aaatcggaaa tgcttgttgg gaactgtatt
     4801 gtttagaaca tggtattcaa ccaaatggtt acatgaatcc tgagactgca tcccaaaata
     4861 gtgatggcgg gttttctact tttttctcag aaactggtca aggaaaatac gttcctagaa
     4921 gtatttatgt agatcttgaa ccgaatgtga tcgaccaagt tcgtactggc ccataccgtg
     4981 atcttttcca tccagagcaa ttaattacgg gcaaggaaga tgcatcaaac aattatgctc
     5041 gtggtcacta cactgttgga aaagagctgg ttgatgaagt aactgacaag attcgtcgta
     5101 ttgccgataa ttgctccggc cttcagggct ttctcgtctt ccattcgttt ggaggtggta
     5161 ccggttcagg ctttggtgcc cttttacttg aacgcttggc catggaatac acgaaaaaat
     5221 caaagcttca attttctgtg tatccggctc ctcaagttag tacttctgta gttgaacctt
     5281 ataactccgt tttgactacc catgctacgt tggaccttgc tgactgtaca tttatggttg
     5341 acaacgaatc gtgctatgat atttgccgta gaaacttaga tattgagcgt ccttcctatg
     5401 agaatctcaa tagattgatc gctcaggttg tttcttccat caccgcctct cttcgcttcg
     5461 agggcagctt gaatgttgat ttggcagaat tccaaacgaa tttggtacct tatcctcgta
     5521 ttcatttccc tctcgtcact tatgcaccaa ttgttagtgc cgccaaggcc ttccatgaat
     5581 ctaacagcgt tcaagaaatc accaatcaat gttttgaacc ctacaaccaa atggttaaat
     5641 gtgatcctcg tgccggtcgc tacatggcaa cgtgtttgct gtatcgtggt gatgttatcc
     5701 ctcgcgatgt tcaagctgct gtaacgacca ttaaggccaa gcgtacaatt cagttcgttg
     5761 actggtgtcc tactggattc aaaatcggta tttgtgatcg tccaccccaa cacattgaag
     5821 gtagtgaaat tgctaaggtt gaccgtgccg tctgtatgct ctccaatact acctctattg
     5881 cggaggcttg gtcaaggctc gatcacaaat ttgatctcat gtatagcaag cgtgcttttg
     5941 ttcattggta tgttggtgaa ggtatggaag aaggcgagtt ttctgaagct cgtgaggatc
     6001 ttgctgctct tgaacgcgat tatgaggaag ttggtcaaga ttcgatggaa gtcgattaca
     6061 tggaagaaga gtactaaaga atttcgttta tatgctttaa agattttcat ttaataacct
     6121 tcttttatac gtattatatt ttttttttac tttttctcaa tctctctcac actctctaca
     6181 tgacatatac aaaattgcta atactacttt tcttttacct tacaaatgtt gcaatcggtg
     6241 aacgctgtca aagtttattc acaataacta gaagtataaa ttttcttttg acattcccat
     6301 gcaactatgc attccattcc tttacgtgtc tttctttctg gttgcatcgt cattagatta
     6361 aacttgtgct attatggttg caaccacttg tttactgcac tcttttttgg ttctacagct
     6421 ttccccgatt agtttacatt ttcaataccc atattttttt atcctattag atatccgtaa
     6481 actgttttga aactaatttc tcttccgagt cgtgttaaga atagaaatag ccgtttaaca
     6541 cttgcgtaag catatacttt ctgtttgtaa agcttgggga tatttaattg gaattttttg
     6601 tatataataa ttgtgagatt gctaaacgaa ataatgtgag ctcgtttagc ttgcctcgtc
     6661 cccgccgggt cacccggcca gcgacatgga ggcccagaat accctccttg acagtcttga
     6721 cgtgcgcagc tcaggggcat gatgtgactg tcgcccgtac atttagccca tacatcccca
     6781 tgtataatca tttgcatcca tacattttga tggccgcacg gcgcgaagca aaaattacgg
     6841 ctcctcgctg cagacctgcg agcagggaaa cgctcccctc acagacgcgt tgaattgtcc
     6901 ccacgccgcg cccctgtaga gaaatataaa aggttaggat ttgccactga ggttcttctt
     6961 tcatatactt ccttttaaaa tcttgctagg atacagttct cacatcacat ccgaacataa
     7021 acaaccatgg gtaaaaagcc tgaactcacc gcgacgtctg tcgagaagtt tctgatcgaa
     7081 aagttcgaca gcgtctccga cctgatgcag ctctcggagg gcgaagaatc tcgtgctttc
     7141 agcttcgatg taggagggcg tggatatgtc ctgcgggtaa atagctgcgc cgatggtttc
     7201 tacaaagatc gttatgttta tcggcacttt gcatcggccg cgctcccgat tccggaagtg
     7261 cttgacattg gggaattcag cgagagcctg acctattgca tctcccgccg tgcacagggt
     7321 gtcacgttgc aagacctgcc tgaaaccgaa ctgcccgctg ttctgcagcc ggtcgcggag
     7381 gccatggatg cgatcgctgc ggccgatctt agccagacga gcgggttcgg cccattcgga
     7441 ccgcaaggaa tcggtcaata cactacatgg cgtgatttca tatgcgcgat tgctgatccc
     7501 catgtgtatc actggcaaac tgtgatggac gacaccgtca gtgcgtccgt cgcgcaggct
     7561 ctcgatgagc tgatgctttg ggccgaggac tgccccgaag tccggcacct cgtgcacgcg
     7621 gatttcggct ccaacaatgt cctgacggac aatggccgca taacagcggt cattgactgg
     7681 agcgaggcga tgttcgggga ttcccaatac gaggtcgcca acatcttctt ctggaggccg
     7741 tggttggctt gtatggagca gcagacgcgc tacttcgagc ggaggcatcc ggagcttgca
     7801 ggatcgccgc ggctccgggc gtatatgctc cgcattggtc ttgaccaact ctatcagagc
     7861 ttggttgacg gcaatttcga tgatgcagct tgggcgcagg gtcgatgcga cgcaatcgtc
     7921 cgatccggag ccgggactgt cgggcgtaca caaatcgccc gcagaagcgc ggccgtctgg
     7981 accgatggct gtgtagaagt actcgccgat agtggaaacc gacgccccag cactcgtccg
     8041 agggcaaagg aataatcagt actgacaata aaaagattct tgttttcaag aacttgtcat
     8101 ttgtatagtt tttttatatt gtagttgttc tattttaatc aaatgttagc gtgatttata
     8161 ttttttttcg cctcgacatc atctgcccag atgcgaagtt aagtgcgcag aaagtaatat
     8221 catgcgtcaa tcgtatgtga atgctggtcg ctatactgct gtcgattcga tactaacgcc
     8281 gccatccacc tgcaggtaat cacacgtgcc agcttttgtt ccctttagtg agggttaatt
     8341 gcgcgcttgg cgtaatcatg gtcatagctg tttcctgtgt gaaattgtta tccgctcaca
     8401 attccacaca acataggagc cggaagcata aagtgtaaag cctggggtgc ctaatgagtg
     8461 aggtaactca cattaattgc gttgcgctca ctgcccgctt tccagtcggg aaacctgtcg
     8521 tgccagctgc attaatgaat cggccaacgc gcggggagag gcggtttgcg tattgggcgc
     8581 tcttccgctt cctcgctcac tgactcgctg cgctcggtcg ttcggctgcg gcgagcggta
     8641 tcagctcact caaaggcggt aatacggtta tccacagaat caggggataa cgcaggaaag
     8701 aacatgtgag caaaaggcca gcaaaaggcc aggaaccgta aaaaggccgc gttgctggcg
     8761 tttttccata ggctcggccc ccctgacgag catcacaaaa atcgacgctc aagtcagagg
     8821 tggcgaaacc cgacaggact ataaagatac caggcgttcc cccctggaag ctccctcgtg
     8881 cgctctcctg ttccgaccct gccgcttacc ggatacctgt ccgcctttct cccttcggga
     8941 agcgtggcgc tttctcaatg ctcacgctgt aggtatctca gttcggtgta ggtcgttcgc
     9001 tccaagctgg gctgtgtgca cgaacccccc gttcagcccg accgctgcgc cttatccggt
     9061 aactatcgtc ttgagtccaa cccggtaaga cacgacttat cgccactggc agcagccact
     9121 ggtaacagga ttagcagagc gaggtatgta ggcggtgcta cagagttctt gaagtggtgg
     9181 cctaactacg gctacactag aaggacagta tttggtatct gcgctctgct gaagccagtt
     9241 accttcggaa aaagagttgg tagctcttga tccggcaaac aaaccaccgc tggtagcggt
     9301 ggtttttttg tttgcaagca gcagattacg cgcagaaaaa aaggatctca agaagatcct
     9361 ttgatctttt ctacggggtc tgacgctcag tggaacgaaa actcacgtta agggattttg
     9421 gtcatgagat tatcaaaaag gatcttcacc tagatccttt taaattaaaa atgaagtttt
     9481 aaatcaatct aaagtatata tgagtaaact tggtctgaca gttaccaatg cttaatcagt
     9541 gaggcaccta tctcagcgat ctgtctattt cgttcatcca tagttgcctg actgcccgtc
     9601 gtgtagataa ctacgatacg ggagggctta ccatctggcc ccagtgctgc aatgataccg
     9661 cgagacccac gctcaccggc tccagattta tcagcaataa accagccagc cggaagggcc
     9721 gagcgcagaa gtggtcctgc aactttatcc gcctccatcc agtctattaa ttgttgccgg
     9781 gaagctagag taagtagttc gccagttaat agtttgcgca acgttgttgc cattgctaca
     9841 ggcatcgtgg tgtcacgctc gtcgtttggt atggcttcat tcagctccgg ttcccaacga
     9901 tcaaggcgag ttacatgatc ccccatgttg tgaaaaaaag cggttagctc cttcggtcct
     9961 ccgatcgttg tcagaagtaa gttggccgca gtgttatcac tcatggttat ggcagcactg
    10021 cataattctc ttactgtcat gccatccgta agatgctttt ctgtgactgg tgagtactca
    10081 accaagtcat tctgagaata gtgtatgcgg cgaccgagtt gctcttgccc ggcgtcaata
    10141 cgggataata ccgcgccaca tagcagaact ttaaaagtgc tcatcattgg aaaacgttct
    10201 tcggggcgaa aactctcaag gatcttaccg ctgttgagat ccagttcgat gtaacccact
    10261 cgtgcaccca actgatcttc agcatctttt actttcacca gcgtttctgg gtgagcaaaa
    10321 acaggaaggc aaaatgccgc aaaaaaggga ataagggcga cacggaaatg ttgaatactc
    10381 atactcttcc tttttcaata ttattgaagc atttatcagg gttattgtct catgagcgga
    10441 tacatatttg aatgtattta gaaaaataaa caaatagggg ttccgcgcac atttccccga
    10501 aaagtgccac ctgacgtcta agaaaccatt attatcatga cattaaccta taaaaatagg
    10561 cgtatcacga ggccctttcg tc
//
